# Supplementary material for: Bioengineering multifunctional extracellular vesicles for targeted delivery of biologics to T cells
Source: bioRxiv preprint, doi:10.1101/2022.05.14.491879, version 1 (2022-05-14)
Supplement: Source Data [file 491879_file03.zip › SourceData/Plasmid_Maps/pDMS169.gb]

LOCUS       Exported               14529 bp ds-DNA     circular SYN 15-MAR-2022
DEFINITION  synthetic circular DNA
ACCESSION   .
VERSION     .
KEYWORDS    .
SOURCE      synthetic DNA construct
  ORGANISM  recombinant plasmid
REFERENCE   1  (bases 1 to 14529)
  AUTHORS   Leonard Lab
  TITLE     Direct Submission
  JOURNAL   Exported Tuesday, Mar 15, 2022 from SnapGene 5.1.7
            https://www.snapgene.com
FEATURES             Location/Qualifiers
     source          1..14529
                     /organism="recombinant plasmid"
                     /mol_type="other DNA"
     LTR             1..634
                     /label=3' LTR
                     /note="3' long terminal repeat (LTR) from HIV-1"
     misc_feature    454..634
                     /label=HIV-1_5_LTR
     misc_feature    681..806
                     /label=HIV-1 Psi
                     /note="packaging signal of human immunodeficiency virus 
                     type 1"
     misc_feature    745..789
                     /label=HIV-1_psi_pack
     misc_feature    1303..1536
                     /label=RRE
                     /label=TRE
                     /note="promoter"
     misc_feature    2063..2180
                     /label=cPPT/CTS
                     /note="central polypurine tract and central termination 
                     sequence of HIV-1"
     misc_feature    2067..2082
                     /label=cPPT
                     /note=" central polypurine tract helps translocation into 
                     the nucleus of non-dividing cells"
     CDS             complement(2245..2619)
                     /codon_start=1
                     /label=zeoR
                     /note="bacterial resistance marker, Zeocin resistance"
                     /translation="MAKLTSAVPVLTARDVAGAVEFWTDRLGFSRDFVEDDFAGVVRDD
                     VTLFISAVQDQVVPDNTLAWVWVRGLDELYAEWSEVVSTNFRDASGPAMTEIGEQPWGR
                     EFALRDPAGNCVHFVAEEQD"
     regulatory      2616..2625
                     /regulatory_class="other"
                     /label=Kozak sequence
                     /note="vertebrate consensus sequence for strong initiation 
                     of translation (Kozak, 1987)"
     promoter        complement(2629..2647)
                     /label=T7 promoter
                     /note="promoter for bacteriophage T7 RNA polymerase"
     promoter        complement(2639..2686)
                     /label=EM7 promoter
                     /note="synthetic bacterial promoter "
     misc_feature    2738..3180
                     /label=CMV IE
     enhancer        2791..3094
                     /label=CMV enhancer
                     /note="human cytomegalovirus immediate early enhancer"
     promoter        3095..3298
                     /label=CMV promoter
                     /note="human cytomegalovirus (CMV) immediate early 
                     promoter"
     CDS             3390
                     /codon_start=1
                     /label=turboGFP
                     /note="marker to track shRNAmir expression,TurboGFP is an 
                     improved variant of the green fluorescent protein CopGFP 
                     cloned from copepod Pontellina plumata  [Shagin et al., 
                     2004]. It possesses bright green fluorescence (excitation/ 
                     emission max = 482/ 502 "
                     /translation=""
     regulatory      3397..3406
                     /regulatory_class="other"
                     /label=Kozak sequence
                     /note="vertebrate consensus sequence for strong initiation 
                     of translation (Kozak, 1987)"
     CDS             3403..3951
                     /codon_start=1
                     /label=PYL
                     /translation="MGGGAPTQDEFTQLSQSIAEFHTYQLGNGRCSSLLAQRIHAPPET
                     VWSVVRRFDRPQIYKHFIKSCNVSEDFEMRVGCTRDVNVISGLPANTSRERLDLLDDDR
                     RVTGFSITGGEHRLRNYKSVTTVHRFEKEEEEERIWTVVLESYVVDVPEGNSEEDTRLF
                     ADTVIRLNLQKLASITEAMN"
     CDS             3997..8100
                     /codon_start=1
                     /product="Cas9 (Csn1) endonuclease from the Streptococcus 
                     pyogenes Type II CRISPR/Cas system"
                     /label=Cas9
                     /note="generates RNA-guided double strand breaks in DNA"
                     /translation="MDKKYSIGLDIGTNSVGWAVITDEYKVPSKKFKVLGNTDRHSIKK
                     NLIGALLFDSGETAEATRLKRTARRRYTRRKNRICYLQEIFSNEMAKVDDSFFHRLEES
                     FLVEEDKKHERHPIFGNIVDEVAYHEKYPTIYHLRKKLVDSTDKADLRLIYLALAHMIK
                     FRGHFLIEGDLNPDNSDVDKLFIQLVQTYNQLFEENPINASGVDAKAILSARLSKSRRL
                     ENLIAQLPGEKKNGLFGNLIALSLGLTPNFKSNFDLAEDAKLQLSKDTYDDDLDNLLAQ
                     IGDQYADLFLAAKNLSDAILLSDILRVNTEITKAPLSASMIKRYDEHHQDLTLLKALVR
                     QQLPEKYKEIFFDQSKNGYAGYIDGGASQEEFYKFIKPILEKMDGTEELLVKLNREDLL
                     RKQRTFDNGSIPHQIHLGELHAILRRQEDFYPFLKDNREKIEKILTFRIPYYVGPLARG
                     NSRFAWMTRKSEETITPWNFEEVVDKGASAQSFIERMTNFDKNLPNEKVLPKHSLLYEY
                     FTVYNELTKVKYVTEGMRKPAFLSGEQKKAIVDLLFKTNRKVTVKQLKEDYFKKIECFD
                     SVEISGVEDRFNASLGTYHDLLKIIKDKDFLDNEENEDILEDIVLTLTLFEDREMIEER
                     LKTYAHLFDDKVMKQLKRRRYTGWGRLSRKLINGIRDKQSGKTILDFLKSDGFANRNFM
                     QLIHDDSLTFKEDIQKAQVSGQGDSLHEHIANLAGSPAIKKGILQTVKVVDELVKVMGR
                     HKPENIVIEMARENQTTQKGQKNSRERMKRIEEGIKELGSQILKEHPVENTQLQNEKLY
                     LYYLQNGRDMYVDQELDINRLSDYDVDHIVPQSFLKDDSIDNKVLTRSDKNRGKSDNVP
                     SEEVVKKMKNYWRQLLNAKLITQRKFDNLTKAERGGLSELDKAGFIKRQLVETRQITKH
                     VAQILDSRMNTKYDENDKLIREVKVITLKSKLVSDFRKDFQFYKVREINNYHHAHDAYL
                     NAVVGTALIKKYPKLESEFVYGDYKVYDVRKMIAKSEQEIGKATAKYFFYSNIMNFFKT
                     EITLANGEIRKRPLIETNGETGEIVWDKGRDFATVRKVLSMPQVNIVKKTEVQTGGFSK
                     ESILPKRNSDKLIARKKDWDPKKYGGFDSPTVAYSVLVVAKVEKGKSKKLKSVKELLGI
                     TIMERSSFEKNPIDFLEAKGYKEVKKDLIIKLPKYSLFELENGRKRMLASAGELQKGNE
                     LALPSKYVNFLYLASHYEKLKGSPEDNEQKQLFVEQHKHYLDEIIEQISEFSKRVILAD
                     ANLDKVLSAYNKHRDKPIREQAENIIHLFTLTNLGAPAAFKYFDTTIDRKRYTSTKEVL
                     DATLIHQSITGLYETRIDLSQLGGD"
     CDS             8116..8142
                     /codon_start=1
                     /product="HA (human influenza hemagglutinin) epitope tag"
                     /label=HA
                     /translation="YPYDVPDYA"
     CDS             8152..8208
                     /codon_start=1
                     /product="2A peptide from porcine teschovirus-1 
                     polyprotein"
                     /label=P2A
                     /note="Eukaryotic ribosomes fail to insert a peptide bond 
                     between the Gly and Pro residues, yielding separate 
                     polypeptides."
                     /translation="ATNFSLLKQAGDVEENPGP"
     CDS             8209..8607
                     /codon_start=1
                     /gene="Aspergillus terreus BSD"
                     /product="blasticidin S deaminase"
                     /label=BSD
                     /note="confers resistance to blasticidin"
                     /translation="MAKPLSQEESTLIERATATINSIPISEDYSVASAALSSDGRIFTG
                     VNVYHFTGGPCAELVVLGTAAAAAAGNLTCIVAIGNENRGILSPCGRCRQVLLDLHPGI
                     KAIVKDSDGQPTAVGIRELLPSGYVWEG"
     misc_feature    8625..9212
                     /label=WPRE
                     /note="woodchuck posttranscriptional regulatory element"
     CDS             complement(9095..9106)
                     /codon_start=1
                     /product="Factor Xa recognition and cleavage site"
                     /label=Factor Xa site
                     /translation="IEGR"
     LTR             9299..9532
                     /label=3' LTR (Delta-U3)
                     /note="self-inactivating 3' long terminal repeat (LTR) from
                     HIV-1"
     misc_feature    9452..9532
                     /label=HIV-1_3_LTR
     polyA_signal    9639..9863
                     /label=bGH poly(A) signal
                     /note="bovine growth hormone polyadenylation signal"
     rep_origin      9909..10337
                     /direction=RIGHT
                     /label=f1 ori
                     /note="f1 bacteriophage origin of replication; arrow 
                     indicates direction of (+) strand synthesis"
     promoter        10351..10680
                     /label=SV40 promoter
                     /note="SV40 enhancer and early promoter"
     rep_origin      10531..10666
                     /label=SV40 ori
                     /note="SV40 origin of replication"
     misc_feature    10531..10608
                     /label=SV40_origin
     CDS             10729..11754
                     /codon_start=1
                     /gene="aph(4)-Ia"
                     /product="aminoglycoside phosphotransferase from E. coli"
                     /label=HygR
                     /note="confers resistance to hygromycin"
                     /translation="MKKPELTATSVEKFLIEKFDSVSDLMQLSEGEESRAFSFDVGGRG
                     YVLRVNSCADGFYKDRYVYRHFASAALPIPEVLDIGEFSESLTYCISRRAQGVTLQDLP
                     ETELPAVLQPVAEAMDAIAAADLSQTSGFGPFGPQGIGQYTTWRDFICAIADPHVYHWQ
                     TVMDDTVSASVAQALDELMLWAEDCPEVRHLVHADFGSNNVLTDNGRITAVIDWSEAMF
                     GDSQYEVANIFFWRPWLACMEQQTRYFERRHPELAGSPRLRAYMLRIGLDQLYQSLVDG
                     NFDDAAWAQGRCDAIVRSGAGTVGRTQIARRSAAVWTDGCVEVLADSGNRRPSTRPRAK
                     E"
     polyA_signal    11884..12005
                     /label=SV40 poly(A) signal
                     /note="SV40 polyadenylation signal"
     primer_bind     complement(12054..12070)
                     /label=M13 rev
                     /note="common sequencing primer, one of multiple similar 
                     variants"
     protein_bind    12078..12094
                     /label=lac operator
                     /bound_moiety="lac repressor encoded by lacI"
                     /note="The lac repressor binds to the lac operator to 
                     inhibit transcription in E. coli. This inhibition can be 
                     relieved by adding lactose or 
                     isopropyl-beta-D-thiogalactopyranoside (IPTG)."
     promoter        complement(12102..12132)
                     /label=lac promoter
                     /note="promoter for the E. coli lac operon"
     protein_bind    12147..12168
                     /label=CAP binding site
                     /bound_moiety="E. coli catabolite activator protein"
                     /note="CAP binding activates transcription in the presence 
                     of cAMP."
     misc_feature    12441..13060
                     /label=pUCorigin
     rep_origin      complement(12456..13044)
                     /direction=LEFT
                     /label=ori
                     /note="high-copy-number ColE1/pMB1/pBR322/pUC origin of 
                     replication"
     CDS             complement(13215..14075)
                     /codon_start=1
                     /label=amp R
                     /note=" -lactamase"
                     /translation="MSIQHFRVALIPFFAAFCLPVFAHPETLVKVKDAEDQLGARVGYI
                     ELDLNSGKILESFRPEERFPMMSTFKVLLCGAVLSRIDAGQEQLGRRIHYSQNDLVEYS
                     PVTEKHLTDGMTVRELCSAAITMSDNTAANLLLTTIGGPKELTAFLHNMGDHVTRLDRW
                     EPELNEAIPNDERDTTMPVAMATTLRKLLTGELLTLASRQQLIDWMEADKVAGPLLRSA
                     LPAGWFIADKSGAGERGSRGIIAALGPDGKPSRIVVIYTTGSQATMDERNRQIAEIGAS
                     LIKHW"
     promoter        complement(14076..14180)
                     /gene="bla"
                     /label=AmpR promoter
     polyA_signal    14228..14362
                     /label=SV40 poly(A) signal
                     /note="SV40 polyadenylation signal"
ORIGIN
        1 tggaagggct aattcactcc caaagaagac aagatatcct tgatctgtgg atctaccaca
       61 cacaaggcta cttccctgat tagcagaact acacaccagg gccaggggtc agatatccac
      121 tgacctttgg atggtgctac aagctagtac cagttgagcc agataaggta gaagaggcca
      181 ataaaggaga gaacaccagc ttgttacacc ctgtgagcct gcatgggatg gatgacccgg
      241 agagagaagt gttagagtgg aggtttgaca gccgcctagc atttcatcac gtggcccgag
      301 agctgcatcc ggagtacttc aagaactgct gatatcgagc ttgctacaag ggactttccg
      361 ctggggactt tccagggagg cgtggcctgg gcgggactgg ggagtggcga gccctcagat
      421 cctgcatata agcagctgct ttttgcctgt actgggtctc tctggttaga ccagatctga
      481 gcctgggagc tctctggcta actagggaac ccactgctta agcctcaata aagcttgcct
      541 tgagtgcttc aagtagtgtg tgcccgtctg ttgtgtgact ctggtaacta gagatccctc
      601 agaccctttt agtcagtgtg gaaaatctct agcagtggcg cccgaacagg gacttgaaag
      661 cgaaagggaa accagaggag ctctctcgac gcaggactcg gcttgctgaa gcgcgcacgg
      721 caagaggcga ggggcggcga ctggtgagta cgccaaaaat tttgactagc ggaggctaga
      781 aggagagaga tgggtgcgag agcgtcagta ttaagcgggg gagaattaga tcgcgatggg
      841 aaaaaattcg gttaaggcca gggggaaaga aaaaatataa attaaaacat atagtatggg
      901 caagcaggga gctagaacga ttcgcagtta atcctggcct gttagaaaca tcagaaggct
      961 gtagacaaat actgggacag ctacaaccat cccttcagac aggatcagaa gaacttagat
     1021 cattatataa tacagtagca accctctatt gtgtgcatca aaggatagag ataaaagaca
     1081 ccaaggaagc tttagacaag atagaggaag agcaaaacaa aagtaagacc accgcacagc
     1141 aagcggccgg ccgctgatct tcagacctgg aggaggagat atgagggaca attggagaag
     1201 tgaattatat aaatataaag tagtaaaaat tgaaccatta ggagtagcac ccaccaaggc
     1261 aaagagaaga gtggtgcaga gagaaaaaag agcagtggga ataggagctt tgttccttgg
     1321 gttcttggga gcagcaggaa gcactatggg cgcagcgtca atgacgctga cggtacaggc
     1381 cagacaatta ttgtctggta tagtgcagca gcagaacaat ttgctgaggg ctattgaggc
     1441 gcaacagcat ctgttgcaac tcacagtctg gggcatcaag cagctccagg caagaatcct
     1501 ggctgtggaa agatacctaa aggatcaaca gctcctgggg atttggggtt gctctggaaa
     1561 actcatttgc accactgctg tgccttggaa tgctagttgg agtaataaat ctctggaaca
     1621 gatttggaat cacacgacct ggatggagtg ggacagagaa attaacaatt acacaagctt
     1681 aatacactcc ttaattgaag aatcgcaaaa ccagcaagaa aagaatgaac aagaattatt
     1741 ggaattagat aaatgggcaa gtttgtggaa ttggtttaac ataacaaatt ggctgtggta
     1801 tataaaatta ttcataatga tagtaggagg cttggtaggt ttaagaatag tttttgctgt
     1861 actttctata gtgaatagag ttaggcaggg atattcacca ttatcgtttc agacccacct
     1921 cccaaccccg aggggacccg acaggcccga aggaatagaa gaagaaggtg gagagagaga
     1981 cagagacaga tccattcgat tagtgaacgg atcggcactg cgtgcgccaa ttctgcagac
     2041 aaatggcagt attcatccac aattttaaaa gaaaaggggg gattgggggg tacagtgcag
     2101 gggaaagaat agtagacata atagcaacag acatacaaac taaagaatta caaaaacaaa
     2161 ttacaaaaat tcaaaatttt cgggtttatt acagggacag cagagatcca gtttggttag
     2221 taccgggccc gctctagtcc ggaatcagtc ctgctcctcg gccacgaagt gcacgcagtt
     2281 gccggccggg tcgcgcaggg cgaactcccg cccccacggc tgctcgccga tctcggtcat
     2341 ggccggcccg gaggcgtccc ggaagttcgt ggacacgacc tccgaccact cggcgtacag
     2401 ctcgtccagg ccgcgcaccc acacccaggc cagggtgttg tccggcacca cctggtcctg
     2461 gaccgcgctg atgaacaggg tcacgtcgtc ccggaccaca ccggcgaagt cgtcctccac
     2521 gaagtcccgg gagaacccga gccggtcggt ccagaactcg accgctccgg cgacgtcgcg
     2581 cgcggtgagc accggaacgg cactggtcaa cttggccatg gtggccctcc tatagtgagt
     2641 cgtattatac tatgccgata tactatgccg atgattaatt gtcaacacgt gctgcaggtc
     2701 cgaggttcta gacgtattac cgccatgcat tagttattaa tagtaatcaa ttacggggtc
     2761 attagttcat agcccatata tggagttccg cgttacataa cttacggtaa atggcccgcc
     2821 tggctgaccg cccaacgacc cccgcccatt gacgtcaata atgacgtatg ttcccatagt
     2881 aacgccaata gggactttcc attgacgtca atgggtggag tatttacggt aaactgccca
     2941 cttggcagta catcaagtgt atcatatgcc aagtacgccc cctattgacg tcaatgacgg
     3001 taaatggccc gcctggcatt atgcccagta catgacctta tgggactttc ctacttggca
     3061 gtacatctac gtattagtca tcgctattac catggtgatg cggttttggc agtacatcaa
     3121 tgggcgtgga tagcggtttg actcacgggg atttccaagt ctccacccca ttgacgtcaa
     3181 tgggagtttg ttttggcacc aaaatcaacg ggactttcca aaatgtcgta acaactccgc
     3241 cccattgacg caaatgggcg gtaggcgtgt acggtgggag gtctatataa gcagagctcg
     3301 tttagtgaac cgtcagatcg cctggagacg ccatccacgc tgttttgacc tccatagaag
     3361 acaccgactc tactagagga tctgccacca gctagcgcca ccatgggcgg aggagcccct
     3421 acccaggacg agttcaccca gctgagccag agcatcgctg agttccacac ctaccagctg
     3481 ggaaacggac gctgttccag cctgctggca cagagaatcc acgctcctcc tgagacagtg
     3541 tggagtgtgg tgcgcagatt cgaccgccct cagatttaca agcacttcat caagagctgc
     3601 aacgtgagcg aggacttcga gatgagagtg ggatgtacca gagatgtgaa cgtgatcagc
     3661 ggactgcctg ccaacaccag cagagagaga ctggacctgc tggacgatga ccgcagagtg
     3721 accggcttca gcatcaccgg aggtgagcac agactgagaa actacaagag cgtgaccacc
     3781 gtccaccgct tcgagaagga agaggaagag gagcgcatct ggaccgtggt gctggagagc
     3841 tacgtcgtgg acgtgcccga gggcaacagc gaagaggata cccgcctgtt cgctgacacc
     3901 gtgatcagac tgaacctcca gaagctggcc agcatcaccg aggcaatgaa cggcggcgga
     3961 ggaagtggcg gcggatctgg cggaggatct accggtatgg acaagaagta cagcatcggc
     4021 ctggacatcg gcaccaactc tgtgggctgg gccgtgatca ccgacgagta caaggtgccc
     4081 agcaagaaat tcaaggtgct gggcaacacc gaccggcaca gcatcaagaa gaacctgatc
     4141 ggagccctgc tgttcgacag cggcgaaaca gccgaggcca cccggctgaa gagaaccgcc
     4201 agaagaagat acaccagacg gaagaaccgg atctgctatc tgcaagagat cttcagcaac
     4261 gagatggcca aggtggacga cagcttcttc cacagactgg aagagtcctt cctggtggaa
     4321 gaggataaga agcacgagcg gcaccccatc ttcggcaaca tcgtggacga ggtggcctac
     4381 cacgagaagt accccaccat ctaccacctg agaaagaaac tggtggacag caccgacaag
     4441 gccgacctgc ggctgatcta tctggccctg gcccacatga tcaagttccg gggccacttc
     4501 ctgatcgagg gcgacctgaa ccccgacaac agcgacgtgg acaagctgtt catccagctg
     4561 gtgcagacct acaaccagct gttcgaggaa aaccccatca acgccagcgg cgtggacgcc
     4621 aaggccatcc tgtctgccag actgagcaag agcagacggc tggaaaatct gatcgcccag
     4681 ctgcccggcg agaagaagaa tggcctgttc ggaaacctga ttgccctgag cctgggcctg
     4741 acccccaact tcaagagcaa cttcgacctg gccgaggatg ccaaactgca gctgagcaag
     4801 gacacctacg acgacgacct ggacaacctg ctggcccaga tcggcgacca gtacgccgac
     4861 ctgtttctgg ccgccaagaa cctgtccgac gccatcctgc tgagcgacat cctgagagtg
     4921 aacaccgaga tcaccaaggc ccccctgagc gcctctatga tcaagagata cgacgagcac
     4981 caccaggacc tgaccctgct gaaagctctc gtgcggcagc agctgcctga gaagtacaaa
     5041 gagattttct tcgaccagag caagaacggc tacgccggct acattgacgg cggagccagc
     5101 caggaagagt tctacaagtt catcaagccc atcctggaaa agatggacgg caccgaggaa
     5161 ctgctcgtga agctgaacag agaggacctg ctgcggaagc agcggacctt cgacaacggc
     5221 agcatccccc accagatcca cctgggagag ctgcacgcca ttctgcggcg gcaggaagat
     5281 ttttacccat tcctgaagga caaccgggaa aagatcgaga agatcctgac cttccgcatc
     5341 ccctactacg tgggccctct ggccagggga aacagcagat tcgcctggat gaccagaaag
     5401 agcgaggaaa ccatcacccc ctggaacttc gaggaagtgg tggacaaggg cgcttccgcc
     5461 cagagcttca tcgagcggat gaccaacttc gataagaacc tgcccaacga gaaggtgctg
     5521 cccaagcaca gcctgctgta cgagtacttc accgtgtata acgagctgac caaagtgaaa
     5581 tacgtgaccg agggaatgag aaagcccgcc ttcctgagcg gcgagcagaa aaaggccatc
     5641 gtggacctgc tgttcaagac caaccggaaa gtgaccgtga agcagctgaa agaggactac
     5701 ttcaagaaaa tcgagtgctt cgactccgtg gaaatctccg gcgtggaaga tcggttcaac
     5761 gcctccctgg gcacatacca cgatctgctg aaaattatca aggacaagga cttcctggac
     5821 aatgaggaaa acgaggacat tctggaagat atcgtgctga ccctgacact gtttgaggac
     5881 agagagatga tcgaggaacg gctgaaaacc tatgcccacc tgttcgacga caaagtgatg
     5941 aagcagctga agcggcggag atacaccggc tggggcaggc tgagccggaa gctgatcaac
     6001 ggcatccggg acaagcagtc cggcaagaca atcctggatt tcctgaagtc cgacggcttc
     6061 gccaacagaa acttcatgca gctgatccac gacgacagcc tgacctttaa agaggacatc
     6121 cagaaagccc aggtgtccgg ccagggcgat agcctgcacg agcacattgc caatctggcc
     6181 ggcagccccg ccattaagaa gggcatcctg cagacagtga aggtggtgga cgagctcgtg
     6241 aaagtgatgg gccggcacaa gcccgagaac atcgtgatcg aaatggccag agagaaccag
     6301 accacccaga agggacagaa gaacagccgc gagagaatga agcggatcga agagggcatc
     6361 aaagagctgg gcagccagat cctgaaagaa caccccgtgg aaaacaccca gctgcagaac
     6421 gagaagctgt acctgtacta cctgcagaat gggcgggata tgtacgtgga ccaggaactg
     6481 gacatcaacc ggctgtccga ctacgatgtg gaccatatcg tgcctcagag ctttctgaag
     6541 gacgactcca tcgacaacaa ggtgctgacc agaagcgaca agaaccgggg caagagcgac
     6601 aacgtgccct ccgaagaggt cgtgaagaag atgaagaact actggcggca gctgctgaac
     6661 gccaagctga ttacccagag aaagttcgac aatctgacca aggccgagag aggcggcctg
     6721 agcgaactgg ataaggccgg cttcatcaag agacagctgg tggaaacccg gcagatcaca
     6781 aagcacgtgg cacagatcct ggactcccgg atgaacacta agtacgacga gaatgacaag
     6841 ctgatccggg aagtgaaagt gatcaccctg aagtccaagc tggtgtccga tttccggaag
     6901 gatttccagt tttacaaagt gcgcgagatc aacaactacc accacgccca cgacgcctac
     6961 ctgaacgccg tcgtgggaac cgccctgatc aaaaagtacc ctaagctgga aagcgagttc
     7021 gtgtacggcg actacaaggt gtacgacgtg cggaagatga tcgccaagag cgagcaggaa
     7081 atcggcaagg ctaccgccaa gtacttcttc tacagcaaca tcatgaactt tttcaagacc
     7141 gagattaccc tggccaacgg cgagatccgg aagcggcctc tgatcgagac aaacggcgaa
     7201 accggggaga tcgtgtggga taagggccgg gattttgcca ccgtgcggaa agtgctgagc
     7261 atgccccaag tgaatatcgt gaaaaagacc gaggtgcaga caggcggctt cagcaaagag
     7321 tctatcctgc ccaagaggaa cagcgataag ctgatcgcca gaaagaagga ctgggaccct
     7381 aagaagtacg gcggcttcga cagccccacc gtggcctatt ctgtgctggt ggtggccaaa
     7441 gtggaaaagg gcaagtccaa gaaactgaag agtgtgaaag agctgctggg gatcaccatc
     7501 atggaaagaa gcagcttcga gaagaatccc atcgactttc tggaagccaa gggctacaaa
     7561 gaagtgaaaa aggacctgat catcaagctg cctaagtact ccctgttcga gctggaaaac
     7621 ggccggaaga gaatgctggc ctctgccggc gaactgcaga agggaaacga actggccctg
     7681 ccctccaaat atgtgaactt cctgtacctg gccagccact atgagaagct gaagggctcc
     7741 cccgaggata atgagcagaa acagctgttt gtggaacagc acaagcacta cctggacgag
     7801 atcatcgagc agatcagcga gttctccaag agagtgatcc tggccgacgc taatctggac
     7861 aaagtgctgt ccgcctacaa caagcaccgg gataagccca tcagagagca ggccgagaat
     7921 atcatccacc tgtttaccct gaccaatctg ggagcccctg ccgccttcaa gtactttgac
     7981 accaccatcg accggaagag gtacaccagc accaaagagg tgctggacgc caccctgatc
     8041 caccagagca tcaccggcct gtacgagaca cggatcgacc tgtctcagct gggaggcgac
     8101 acgcgtggaa gcggataccc atacgatgtg ccagattacg ctggatccgg cgcaacaaac
     8161 ttctctctgc tgaaacaagc cggagatgtc gaagagaatc ctggaccgat ggccaagcct
     8221 ttgtctcaag aagaatccac cctcattgaa agagcaacgg ctacaatcaa cagcatcccc
     8281 atctctgaag actacagcgt cgccagcgca gctctctcta gcgacggccg catcttcact
     8341 ggtgtcaatg tatatcattt tactggggga ccttgtgcag aactcgtggt gctgggcact
     8401 gctgctgctg cggcagctgg caacctgact tgtatcgtcg cgatcggaaa tgagaacagg
     8461 ggcatcttga gcccctgcgg acggtgccga caggtgcttc tcgatctgca tcctgggatc
     8521 aaagccatag tgaaggacag tgatggacag ccgacggcag ttgggattcg tgaattgctg
     8581 ccctctggtt atgtgtggga gggctaatgt acaagtaggt cgacaatcaa cctctggata
     8641 caaaatttgt gaaagattga ctggtattct taactatgtt gctcctttta cgctatgtgg
     8701 atacgctgct ttaatgcctt tgtatcatgc tattgcttcc cgtatggctt tcattttctc
     8761 ctccttgtat aaatcctggt tgctgtctct ttatgaggag ttgtggcccg ttgtcaggca
     8821 acgtggcgtg gtgtgcactg tgtttgctga cgcaaccccc actggttggg gcattgccac
     8881 cacctgtcag ctcctttccg ggactttcgc tttccccctc cctattgcca cggcggaact
     8941 catcgccgcc tgccttgccc gctgctggac aggggctcgg ctgttgggca ctgacaattc
     9001 cgtggtgttg tcggggaagc tgacgtcctt tccatggctg ctcgcctgtg ttgccacctg
     9061 gattctgcgc gggacgtcct tctgctacgt cccttcggcc ctcaatccag cggaccttcc
     9121 ttcccgcggc ctgctgccgg ctctgcggcc tcttccgcgt cttcgccttc gccctcagac
     9181 gagtcggatc tccctttggg ccgcctcccc gcctggaatt cgagctcggt acctttaaga
     9241 ccaatgactt acaaggcagc tgtagatctt agccactttt taaaagaaaa gaggggactg
     9301 gaagggctaa ttcactccca acgaagacaa gatctgcttt ttgcttgtac tgggtctctc
     9361 tggttagacc agatctgagc ctgggagctc tctggctaac tagggaaccc actgcttaag
     9421 cctcaataaa gcttgccttg agtgcttcaa gtagtgtgtg cccgtctgtt gtgtgactct
     9481 ggtaactaga gatccctcag acccttttag tcagtgtgga aaatctctag cagtagtagt
     9541 tcatgtcatc ttattattca gtatttataa cttgcaaaga aatgaatatc agagagtgag
     9601 aggccttgac attgtttaaa cccgctgatc agcctcgact gtgccttcta gttgccagcc
     9661 atctgttgtt tgcccctccc ccgtgccttc cttgaccctg gaaggtgcca ctcccactgt
     9721 cctttcctaa taaaatgagg aaattgcatc gcattgtctg agtaggtgtc attctattct
     9781 ggggggtggg gtggggcagg acagcaaggg ggaggattgg gaagacaata gcaggcatgc
     9841 tggggatgcg gtgggctcta tggcttctga ggcggaaaga accagctggg gctctagggg
     9901 gtatccccnn nnnnnnnnnn nnnnnnnnnn nnnnnnnnnn nnnnnnnnnn nnnnnnnnnn
     9961 nnnnnnnnnn nnnnnnnnnn nnnnnnnnnn nnnnnnnnnn nnnnnnnnnn nnnnnnnnnn
    10021 nnnnnnnnnn nncnnnnnnn nnnnnnnnnn nnnnnnnnnn nnnnnnnnnn nnnnnnnnnn
    10081 nnnnnnnnnn nnnnnnnnnn nnnnnnnnnn nnnnnnnnnn nnnnannnnn nnnnnnnnnn
    10141 nnnnnnnnnn nnnnnnnnnn nnnnnnnnnn nnnncctttg acgttggagt ccacgttctt
    10201 taatagtgga ctcttgttcc aaactggaac aacactcaac cctatctcgg tctattcttt
    10261 tgatttataa gggattttgc cgatttcggc ctattggtta aaaaatgagc tgatttaaca
    10321 aaaatttaac gcgaattaat tctgtggaat gtgtgtcagt tagggtgtgg aaagtcccca
    10381 ggctccccag caggcagaag tatgcaaagc atgcatctca attagtcagc aaccaggtgt
    10441 ggaaagtccc caggctcccc agcaggcaga agtatgcaaa gcatgcatct caattagtca
    10501 gcaaccatag tcccgcccct aactccgccc atcccgcccc taactccgcc cagttccgcc
    10561 cattctccgc cccatggctg actaattttt tttatttatg cagaggccga ggccgcctct
    10621 gcctctgagc tattccagaa gtagtgagga ggcttttttg gaggcctagg cttttgcaaa
    10681 aagctcccgg gagcttgtat atccattttc ggatctgatc agcacgtgat gaaaaagcct
    10741 gaactcaccg cgacgtctgt cgagaagttt ctgatcgaaa agttcgacag cgtctccgac
    10801 ctgatgcagc tctcggaggg cgaagaatct cgtgctttca gcttcgatgt aggagggcgt
    10861 ggatatgtcc tgcgggtaaa tagctgcgcc gatggtttct acaaagatcg ttatgtttat
    10921 cggcactttg catcggccgc gctcccgatt ccggaagtgc ttgacattgg ggaattcagc
    10981 gagagcctga cctattgcat ctcccgccgt gcacagggtg tcacgttgca agacctgcct
    11041 gaaaccgaac tgcccgctgt tctgcagccg gtcgcggagg ccatggatgc gatcgctgcg
    11101 gccgatctta gccagacgag cgggttcggc ccattcggac cgcaaggaat cggtcaatac
    11161 actacatggc gtgatttcat atgcgcgatt gctgatcccc atgtgtatca ctggcaaact
    11221 gtgatggacg acaccgtcag tgcgtccgtc gcgcaggctc tcgatgagct gatgctttgg
    11281 gccgaggact gccccgaagt ccggcacctc gtgcacgcgg atttcggctc caacaatgtc
    11341 ctgacggaca atggccgcat aacagcggtc attgactgga gcgaggcgat gttcggggat
    11401 tcccaatacg aggtcgccaa catcttcttc tggaggccgt ggttggcttg tatggagcag
    11461 cagacgcgct acttcgagcg gaggcatccg gagcttgcag gatcgccgcg gctccgggcg
    11521 tatatgctcc gcattggtct tgaccaactc tatcagagct tggttgacgg caatttcgat
    11581 gatgcagctt gggcgcaggg tcgatgcgac gcaatcgtcc gatccggagc cgggactgtc
    11641 gggcgtacac aaatcgcccg cagaagcgcg gccgtctgga ccgatggctg tgtagaagta
    11701 ctcgccgata gtggaaaccg acgccccagc actcgtccga gggcaaagga atagcacgtg
    11761 ctacgagatt tcgattccac cgccgccttc tatgaaaggt tgggcttcgg aatcgttttc
    11821 cgggacgccg gctggatgat cctccagcgc ggggatctca tgctggagtt cttcgcccac
    11881 cccaacttgt ttattgcagc ttataatggt tacaaataaa gcaatagcat cacaaatttc
    11941 acaaataaag catttttttc actgcattct agttgtggtt tgtccaaact catcaatgta
    12001 tcttatcatg tctgtatacc gtcgacctct agctagagct tggcgtaatc atggtcatag
    12061 ctgtttcctg tgtgaaattg ttatccgctc acaattccac acaacatacg agccggaagc
    12121 ataaagtgta aagcctgggg tgcctaatga gtgagctaac tcacattaat tgcgttgcgc
    12181 tcactgcccg ctttccagtc gggaaacctg tcgtgccagc tgcattaatg aatcggccaa
    12241 cgcgcgggga gaggcggttt gcgtattggg cgctcttccg cttcctcgct cactgactcg
    12301 ctgcgctcgg tcgttcggct gcggcgagcg gtatcagctc actcaaaggc ggtaatacgg
    12361 ttatccacag aatcagggga taacgcagga aagaacatgt gagcaaaagg ccagcaaaag
    12421 gccaggaacc gtaaaaaggc cgcgttgctg gcgtttttcc ataggctccg cccccctgac
    12481 gagcatcaca aaaatcgacg ctcaagtcag aggtggcgaa acccgacagg actataaaga
    12541 taccaggcgt ttccccctgg aagctccctc gtgcgctctc ctgttccgac cctgccgctt
    12601 accggatacc tgtccgcctt tctcccttcg ggaagcgtgg cgctttctca tagctcacgc
    12661 tgtaggtatc tcagttcggt gtaggtcgtt cgctccaagc tgggctgtgt gcacgaaccc
    12721 cccgttcagc ccgaccgctg cgccttatcc ggtaactatc gtcttgagtc caacccggta
    12781 agacacgact tatcgccact ggcagcagcc actggtaaca ggattagcag agcgaggtat
    12841 gtaggcggtg ctacagagtt cttgaagtgg tggcctaact acggctacac tagaagaaca
    12901 gtatttggta tctgcgctct gctgaagcca gttaccttcg gaaaaagagt tggtagctct
    12961 tgatccggca aacaaaccac cgctggtagc ggtggttttt ttgtttgcaa gcagcagatt
    13021 acgcgcagaa aaaaaggatc tcaagaagat cctttgatct tttctacggg gtctgacgct
    13081 cagtggaacg aaaactcacg ttaagggatt ttggtcatga gattatcaaa aaggatcttc
    13141 acctagatcc ttttaaatta aaaatgaagt tttaaatcaa tctaaagtat atatgagtaa
    13201 acttggtctg acagttacca atgcttaatc agtgaggcac ctatctcagc gatctgtcta
    13261 tttcgttcat ccatagttgc ctgactcccc gtcgtgtaga taactacgat acgggagggc
    13321 ttaccatctg gccccagtgc tgcaatgata ccgcgagacc cacgctcacc ggctccagat
    13381 ttatcagcaa taaaccagcc agccggaagg gccgagcgca gaagtggtcc tgcaacttta
    13441 tccgcctcca tccagtctat taattgttgc cgggaagcta gagtaagtag ttcgccagtt
    13501 aatagtttgc gcaacgttgt tgccattgct acaggcatcg tggtgtcacg ctcgtcgttt
    13561 ggtatggctt cattcagctc cggttcccaa cgatcaaggc gagttacatg atcccccatg
    13621 ttgtgcaaaa aagcggttag ctccttcggt cctccgatcg ttgtcagaag taagttggcc
    13681 gcagtgttat cactcatggt tatggcagca ctgcataatt ctcttactgt catgccatcc
    13741 gtaagatgct tttctgtgac tggtgagtac tcaaccaagt cattctgaga atagtgtatg
    13801 cggcgaccga gttgctcttg cccggcgtca atacgggata ataccgcgcc acatagcaga
    13861 actttaaaag tgctcatcat tggaaaacgt tcttcggggc gaaaactctc aaggatctta
    13921 ccgctgttga gatccagttc gatgtaaccc actcgtgcac ccaactgatc ttcagcatct
    13981 tttactttca ccagcgtttc tgggtgagca aaaacaggaa ggcaaaatgc cgcaaaaaag
    14041 ggaataaggg cgacacggaa atgttgaata ctcatactct tcctttttca atattattga
    14101 agcatttatc agggttattg tctcatgagc ggatacatat ttgaatgtat ttagaaaaat
    14161 aaacaaatag gggttccgcg cacatttccc cgaaaagtgc cacctgacgt cgacggatcg
    14221 ggagatcaac ttgtttattg cagcttataa tggttacaaa taaagcaata gcatcacaaa
    14281 tttcacaaat aaagcatttt tttcactgca ttctagttgt ggtttgtcca aactcatcaa
    14341 tgtatcttat catgtctgga tcaactggat aactcaagct aaccaaaatc atcccaaact
    14401 tcccacccca taccctatta ccactgccaa ttacctgtgg tttcatttac tctaaacctg
    14461 tgattcctct gaattatttt cattttaaag aaattgtatt tgttaaatat gtactacaaa
    14521 cttagtagt
//
