# Supplementary material for: Bioengineering multifunctional extracellular vesicles for targeted delivery of biologics to T cells
Source: bioRxiv preprint, doi:10.1101/2022.05.14.491879, version 1 (2022-05-14)
Supplement: Source Data [file 491879_file03.zip › SourceData/Plasmid_Maps/pMEM288.gb]

LOCUS       Exported                5821 bp ds-DNA     circular SYN 15-MAR-2022
DEFINITION  synthetic circular DNA
ACCESSION   .
VERSION     .
KEYWORDS    .
SOURCE      synthetic DNA construct
  ORGANISM  recombinant plasmid
REFERENCE   1  (bases 1 to 5821)
  AUTHORS   Leonard Lab
  TITLE     Direct Submission
  JOURNAL   Exported Tuesday, Mar 15, 2022 from SnapGene 5.1.7
            https://www.snapgene.com
FEATURES             Location/Qualifiers
     source          1..5821
                     /organism="recombinant plasmid"
                     /mol_type="other DNA"
     misc_feature    372..560
                     /label=u6 promoter
     promoter        561..626
                     /label=u6 promoter
     misc_feature    627..630
                     /label=u6 promoter
     misc_feature    632..651
                     /label=guide 3
     misc_RNA        652..727
                     /label=gRNA scaffold
                     /note="guide RNA scaffold for the CRISPR/Cas9 system"
     misc_feature    734..776
                     /label=partial grna scaffold repeat
     misc_feature    872..887
                     /label=cPPT
     misc_feature    889..941
                     /label=delta_U3
     misc_feature    942..1122
                     /label=HIV-1 5 LTR, truncHIV-1 3 LTR
     misc_feature    1197..1316
                     /label=SV40 PA term
     misc_feature    1334..1432
                     /label=SV40 origin
     misc_feature    1511..1528
                     /label=T7 promoter
     misc_feature    1548..1696
                     /label=lacZ_a
     misc_feature    1714..2020
                     /label=f1 ori
     misc_feature    2213..2241
                     /label=Amp promoter
     misc_feature    2283..3143
                     /label=Amp
     misc_feature    3298..3916
                     /label=pBR322 ori
     misc_feature    4226..4255
                     /label=lac promoter
     misc_feature    4598..4778
                     /label=HIV-1 5 LTR, truncHIV-1 3 LTR
                     /label=HIV-1 5 LTR, truncHIV-1 3 LTR(1)
     misc_feature    4889..4933
                     /label=HIV-1 psi pack
     misc_feature    5443..5676
                     /label=RRE
ORIGIN
        1 atacactcct taattgaaga atcgcaaaac cagcaagaaa agaatgaaca agaattattg
       61 gaattagata aatgggcaag tttgtggaat tggtttaaca taacaaattg gctgtggtat
      121 ataaaattat tcataatgat agtaggaggc ttggtaggtt taagaatagt ttttgctgta
      181 ctttctatag tgaatagagt taggcaggga tattcaccat tatcgtttca gacccacctc
      241 ccaaccccga ggggacccga caggcccgaa ggaatagaag aagaaggtgg agagagagac
      301 agagacagat ccattcgatt agtgaacgga tctcgacggt atcgatcacg agactagcct
      361 cgagcggccg cccccttcac cgagggccta tttcccatga ttccttcata tttgcatata
      421 cgatacaagg ctgttagaga gataattgga attaatttga ctgtaaacac aaagatatta
      481 gtacaaaata cgtgacgtag aaagtaataa tttcttgggt agtttgcagt tttaaaatta
      541 tgttttaaaa tggactatca tatgcttacc gtaacttgaa agtatttcga tttcttggct
      601 ttatatatct tgtggaaagg acgaaacacc gtccctagag tgggaccacg agttttagag
      661 ctagaaatag caagttaaaa taaggctagt ccgttatcaa cttgaaaaag tggcaccgag
      721 tcggtgcttt tttgttttag agctagaaat agcaagttaa aataaggcta gtccgttttt
      781 agcgcgtgcg ccaattctgc agacaaatgg ctctagaggt acctttaaga ccaatgactt
      841 acaaggcagc tgtagatctt agccactttt taaaagaaaa ggggggactg gaagggctaa
      901 ttcactccca acgaagacaa gatctgcttt ttgcttgtac tgggtctctc tggttagacc
      961 agatctgagc ctgggagctc tctggctaac tagggaaccc actgcttaag cctcaataaa
     1021 gcttgccttg agtgcttcaa gtagtgtgtg cccgtctgtt gtgtgactct ggtaactaga
     1081 gatccctcag acccttttag tcagtgtgga aaatctctag cagtagtagt tcatgtcatc
     1141 ttattattca gtatttataa cttgcaaaga aatgaatatc agagagtgag aggaacttgt
     1201 ttattgcagc ttataatggt tacaaataaa gcaatagcat cacaaatttc acaaataaag
     1261 catttttttc actgcattct agttgtggtt tgtccaaact catcaatgta tcttatcatg
     1321 tctggctcta gctatcccgc ccctaactcc gcccatcccg cccctaactc cgcccagttc
     1381 cgcccattct ccgccccatg gctgactaat tttttttatt tatgcagagg ccgaggccgc
     1441 ctcggcctct gagctattcc agaagtagtg aggaggcttt tttggaggcc tagggacgta
     1501 cccaattcgc cctatagtga gtcgtattac gcgcgctcac tggccgtcgt tttacaacgt
     1561 cgtgactggg aaaaccctgg cgttacccaa cttaatcgcc ttgcagcaca tccccctttc
     1621 gccagctggc gtaatagcga agaggcccgc accgatcgcc cttcccaaca gttgcgcagc
     1681 ctgaatggcg aatgggnnnn nnnnnnnnnn nnnnnnnnnn nnnnnnnnnn nnnnnnnnnn
     1741 nnnnnnnnnn nnnnnnnnnn nnnnnnnnnn nnnnnnnnnn nnnnnnnnnn nnnnnnnnnn
     1801 nnnnnnnnnn nnnnnnnnnn cnnnnnnnnn nnnnnnnnnn nnnnnnnnnn nnnnnnnnnn
     1861 nnnnnnnnnn nnnnnnnnnn nnnnnnnnnn nnnnnnnnnn nnnnnnnnnn nnannnnnnn
     1921 nnnnnnnnnn nnnnnnnnnn nnnnnnnnnn nnnnnnnnnn nncctttgac gttggagtcc
     1981 acgttcttta atagtggact cttgttccaa actggaacaa cactcaaccc tatctcggtc
     2041 tattcttttg atttataagg gattttgccg atttcggcct attggttaaa aaatgagctg
     2101 atttaacaaa aatttaacgc gaattttaac aaaatattaa cgcttacaat ttaggtggca
     2161 cttttcgggg aaatgtgcgc ggaaccccta tttgtttatt tttctaaata cattcaaata
     2221 tgtatccgct catgagacaa taaccctgat aaatgcttca ataatattga aaaaggaaga
     2281 gtatgagtat tcaacatttc cgtgtcgccc ttattccctt ttttgcggca ttttgccttc
     2341 ctgtttttgc tcacccagaa acgctggtga aagtaaaaga tgctgaagat cagttgggtg
     2401 cacgagtggg ttacatcgaa ctggatctca acagcggtaa gatccttgag agttttcgcc
     2461 ccgaagaacg ttttccaatg atgagcactt ttaaagttct gctatgtggc gcggtattat
     2521 cccgtattga cgccgggcaa gagcaactcg gtcgccgcat acactattct cagaatgact
     2581 tggttgagta ctcaccagtc acagaaaagc atcttacgga tggcatgaca gtaagagaat
     2641 tatgcagtgc tgccataacc atgagtgata acactgcggc caacttactt ctgacaacga
     2701 tcggaggacc gaaggagcta accgcttttt tgcacaacat gggggatcat gtaactcgcc
     2761 ttgatcgttg ggaaccggag ctgaatgaag ccataccaaa cgacgagcgt gacaccacga
     2821 tgcctgtagc aatggcaaca acgttgcgca aactattaac tggcgaacta cttactctag
     2881 cttcccggca acaattaata gactggatgg aggcggataa agttgcagga ccacttctgc
     2941 gctcggccct tccggctggc tggtttattg ctgataaatc tggagccggt gagcgtgggt
     3001 ctcgcggtat cattgcagca ctggggccag atggtaagcc ctcccgtatc gtagttatct
     3061 acacgacggg gagtcaggca actatggatg aacgaaatag acagatcgct gagataggtg
     3121 cctcactgat taagcattgg taactgtcag accaagttta ctcatatata ctttagattg
     3181 atttaaaact tcatttttaa tttaaaagga tctaggtgaa gatccttttt gataatctca
     3241 tgaccaaaat cccttaacgt gagttttcgt tccactgagc gtcagacccc gtagaaaaga
     3301 tcaaaggatc ttcttgagat cctttttttc tgcgcgtaat ctgctgcttg caaacaaaaa
     3361 aaccaccgct accagcggtg gtttgtttgc cggatcaaga gctaccaact ctttttccga
     3421 aggtaactgg cttcagcaga gcgcagatac caaatactgt tcttctagtg tagccgtagt
     3481 taggccacca cttcaagaac tctgtagcac cgcctacata cctcgctctg ctaatcctgt
     3541 taccagtggc tgctgccagt ggcgataagt cgtgtcttac cgggttggac tcaagacgat
     3601 agttaccgga taaggcgcag cggtcgggct gaacgggggg ttcgtgcaca cagcccagct
     3661 tggagcgaac gacctacacc gaactgagat acctacagcg tgagctatga gaaagcgcca
     3721 cgcttcccga agggagaaag gcggacaggt atccggtaag cggcagggtc ggaacaggag
     3781 agcgcacgag ggagcttcca gggggaaacg cctggtatct ttatagtcct gtcgggtttc
     3841 gccacctctg acttgagcgt cgatttttgt gatgctcgtc aggggggcgg agcctatgga
     3901 aaaacgccag caacgcggcc tttttacggt tcctggcctt ttgctggcct tttgctcaca
     3961 tgttctttcc tgcgttatcc cctgattctg tggataaccg tattaccgcc tttgagtgag
     4021 ctgataccgc tcgccgcagc cgaacgaccg agcgcagcga gtcagtgagc gaggaagcgg
     4081 aagagcgccc aatacgcaaa ccgcctctcc ccgcgcgttg gccgattcat taatgcagct
     4141 ggcacgacag gtttcccgac tggaaagcgg gcagtgagcg caacgcaatt aatgtgagtt
     4201 agctcactca ttaggcaccc caggctttac actttatgct tccggctcgt atgttgtgtg
     4261 gaattgtgag cggataacaa tttcacacag gaaacagcta tgaccatgat tacgccaagc
     4321 gcgcaattaa ccctcactaa agggaacaaa agctggagct gcaagcttaa tgtagtctta
     4381 tgcaatactc ttgtagtctt gcaacatggt aacgatgagt tagcaacatg ccttacaagg
     4441 agagaaaaag caccgtgcat gccgattggt ggaagtaagg tggtacgatc gtgccttatt
     4501 aggaaggcaa cagacgggtc tgacatggat tggacgaacc actgaattgc cgcattgcag
     4561 agatattgta tttaagtgcc tagctcgata cataaacggg tctctctggt tagaccagat
     4621 ctgagcctgg gagctctctg gctaactagg gaacccactg cttaagcctc aataaagctt
     4681 gccttgagtg cttcaagtag tgtgtgcccg tctgttgtgt gactctggta actagagatc
     4741 cctcagaccc ttttagtcag tgtggaaaat ctctagcagt ggcgcccgaa cagggacttg
     4801 aaagcgaaag ggaaaccaga ggagctctct cgacgcagga ctcggcttgc tgaagcgcgc
     4861 acggcaagag gcgaggggcg gcgactggtg agtacgccaa aaattttgac tagcggaggc
     4921 tagaaggaga gagatgggtg cgagagcgtc agtattaagc gggggagaat tagatcgcga
     4981 tgggaaaaaa ttcggttaag gccaggggga aagaaaaaat ataaattaaa acatatagta
     5041 tgggcaagca gggagctaga acgattcgca gttaatcctg gcctgttaga aacatcagaa
     5101 ggctgtagac aaatactggg acagctacaa ccatcccttc agacaggatc agaagaactt
     5161 agatcattat ataatacagt agcaaccctc tattgtgtgc atcaaaggat agagataaaa
     5221 gacaccaagg aagctttaga caagatagag gaagagcaaa acaaaagtaa gaccaccgca
     5281 cagcaagcgg ccgctgatct tcagacctgg aggaggagat atgagggaca attggagaag
     5341 tgaattatat aaatataaag tagtaaaaat tgaaccatta ggagtagcac ccaccaaggc
     5401 aaagagaaga gtggtgcaga gagaaaaaag agcagtggga ataggagctt tgttccttgg
     5461 gttcttggga gcagcaggaa gcactatggg cgcagcgtca atgacgctga cggtacaggc
     5521 cagacaatta ttgtctggta tagtgcagca gcagaacaat ttgctgaggg ctattgaggc
     5581 gcaacagcat ctgttgcaac tcacagtctg gggcatcaag cagctccagg caagaatcct
     5641 ggctgtggaa agatacctaa aggatcaaca gctcctgggg atttggggtt gctctggaaa
     5701 actcatttgc accactgctg tgccttggaa tgctagttgg agtaataaat ctctggaaca
     5761 gatttggaat cacacgacct ggatggagtg ggacagagaa attaacaatt acacaagctt
     5821 a
//
