# Supplementary material for: Bioengineering multifunctional extracellular vesicles for targeted delivery of biologics to T cells
Source: bioRxiv preprint, doi:10.1101/2022.05.14.491879, version 1 (2022-05-14)
Supplement: Source Data [file 491879_file03.zip › SourceData/Plasmid_Maps/pDMS168.gb]

LOCUS       Exported               14883 bp ds-DNA     circular SYN 15-MAR-2022
DEFINITION  synthetic circular DNA
ACCESSION   .
VERSION     .
KEYWORDS    .
SOURCE      synthetic DNA construct
  ORGANISM  recombinant plasmid
REFERENCE   1  (bases 1 to 14883)
  AUTHORS   Leonard Lab
  TITLE     Direct Submission
  JOURNAL   Exported Tuesday, Mar 15, 2022 from SnapGene 5.1.7
            https://www.snapgene.com
FEATURES             Location/Qualifiers
     source          1..14883
                     /organism="recombinant plasmid"
                     /mol_type="other DNA"
     LTR             1..634
                     /label=3' LTR
                     /note="3' long terminal repeat (LTR) from HIV-1"
     misc_feature    454..634
                     /label=HIV-1_5_LTR
     misc_feature    681..806
                     /label=HIV-1 Psi
                     /note="packaging signal of human immunodeficiency virus 
                     type 1"
     misc_feature    745..789
                     /label=HIV-1_psi_pack
     misc_feature    1303..1536
                     /label=RRE
                     /label=TRE
                     /note="promoter"
     misc_feature    2063..2180
                     /label=cPPT/CTS
                     /note="central polypurine tract and central termination 
                     sequence of HIV-1"
     misc_feature    2067..2082
                     /label=cPPT
                     /note=" central polypurine tract helps translocation into 
                     the nucleus of non-dividing cells"
     CDS             complement(2245..2619)
                     /codon_start=1
                     /label=zeoR
                     /note="bacterial resistance marker, Zeocin resistance"
                     /translation="MAKLTSAVPVLTARDVAGAVEFWTDRLGFSRDFVEDDFAGVVRDD
                     VTLFISAVQDQVVPDNTLAWVWVRGLDELYAEWSEVVSTNFRDASGPAMTEIGEQPWGR
                     EFALRDPAGNCVHFVAEEQD"
     promoter        complement(2629..2647)
                     /label=T7 promoter
                     /note="promoter for bacteriophage T7 RNA polymerase"
     promoter        complement(2639..2686)
                     /label=EM7 promoter
                     /note="synthetic bacterial promoter "
     misc_feature    2738..3180
                     /label=CMV IE
     enhancer        2791..3094
                     /label=CMV enhancer
                     /note="human cytomegalovirus immediate early enhancer"
     promoter        3095..3298
                     /label=CMV promoter
                     /note="human cytomegalovirus (CMV) immediate early 
                     promoter"
     CDS             3390
                     /codon_start=1
                     /label=turboGFP
                     /note="marker to track shRNAmir expression,TurboGFP is an 
                     improved variant of the green fluorescent protein CopGFP 
                     cloned from copepod Pontellina plumata  [Shagin et al., 
                     2004]. It possesses bright green fluorescence (excitation/ 
                     emission max = 482/ 502 "
                     /translation=""
     CDS             3403..4305
                     /codon_start=1
                     /label=ABI
                     /translation="MTRVPLYGFTSICGRRPEMEAAVSTIPRFLQSSSGSMLDGRFDPQ
                     SAAHFFGVYDGHGGSQVANYCRERMHLALAEEIAKEKPMLCDGDTWLEKWKKALFNSFL
                     RVDSEIESVAPETVGSTSVVAVVFPSHIFVANCGDSRAVLCRGKTALPLSVDHKPDRED
                     EAARIEAAGGKVIQWNGARVFGVLAMSRSIGDRYLKPSIIPDPEVTAVKRVKEDDCLIL
                     ASDGVWDVMTDEEACEMARKRILLWHKKNAVAGDASLLADERRKEGKDPAAMSAAEYLS
                     KLAIQRGSKDNISVVVVDLK"
     CDS             4306..4350
                     /codon_start=1
                     /label=15 GS linker
                     /translation="GGGGSGGGSGGGSTG"
     CDS             4351..8454
                     /codon_start=1
                     /product="Cas9 (Csn1) endonuclease from the Streptococcus 
                     pyogenes Type II CRISPR/Cas system"
                     /label=Cas9
                     /note="generates RNA-guided double strand breaks in DNA"
                     /translation="MDKKYSIGLDIGTNSVGWAVITDEYKVPSKKFKVLGNTDRHSIKK
                     NLIGALLFDSGETAEATRLKRTARRRYTRRKNRICYLQEIFSNEMAKVDDSFFHRLEES
                     FLVEEDKKHERHPIFGNIVDEVAYHEKYPTIYHLRKKLVDSTDKADLRLIYLALAHMIK
                     FRGHFLIEGDLNPDNSDVDKLFIQLVQTYNQLFEENPINASGVDAKAILSARLSKSRRL
                     ENLIAQLPGEKKNGLFGNLIALSLGLTPNFKSNFDLAEDAKLQLSKDTYDDDLDNLLAQ
                     IGDQYADLFLAAKNLSDAILLSDILRVNTEITKAPLSASMIKRYDEHHQDLTLLKALVR
                     QQLPEKYKEIFFDQSKNGYAGYIDGGASQEEFYKFIKPILEKMDGTEELLVKLNREDLL
                     RKQRTFDNGSIPHQIHLGELHAILRRQEDFYPFLKDNREKIEKILTFRIPYYVGPLARG
                     NSRFAWMTRKSEETITPWNFEEVVDKGASAQSFIERMTNFDKNLPNEKVLPKHSLLYEY
                     FTVYNELTKVKYVTEGMRKPAFLSGEQKKAIVDLLFKTNRKVTVKQLKEDYFKKIECFD
                     SVEISGVEDRFNASLGTYHDLLKIIKDKDFLDNEENEDILEDIVLTLTLFEDREMIEER
                     LKTYAHLFDDKVMKQLKRRRYTGWGRLSRKLINGIRDKQSGKTILDFLKSDGFANRNFM
                     QLIHDDSLTFKEDIQKAQVSGQGDSLHEHIANLAGSPAIKKGILQTVKVVDELVKVMGR
                     HKPENIVIEMARENQTTQKGQKNSRERMKRIEEGIKELGSQILKEHPVENTQLQNEKLY
                     LYYLQNGRDMYVDQELDINRLSDYDVDHIVPQSFLKDDSIDNKVLTRSDKNRGKSDNVP
                     SEEVVKKMKNYWRQLLNAKLITQRKFDNLTKAERGGLSELDKAGFIKRQLVETRQITKH
                     VAQILDSRMNTKYDENDKLIREVKVITLKSKLVSDFRKDFQFYKVREINNYHHAHDAYL
                     NAVVGTALIKKYPKLESEFVYGDYKVYDVRKMIAKSEQEIGKATAKYFFYSNIMNFFKT
                     EITLANGEIRKRPLIETNGETGEIVWDKGRDFATVRKVLSMPQVNIVKKTEVQTGGFSK
                     ESILPKRNSDKLIARKKDWDPKKYGGFDSPTVAYSVLVVAKVEKGKSKKLKSVKELLGI
                     TIMERSSFEKNPIDFLEAKGYKEVKKDLIIKLPKYSLFELENGRKRMLASAGELQKGNE
                     LALPSKYVNFLYLASHYEKLKGSPEDNEQKQLFVEQHKHYLDEIIEQISEFSKRVILAD
                     ANLDKVLSAYNKHRDKPIREQAENIIHLFTLTNLGAPAAFKYFDTTIDRKRYTSTKEVL
                     DATLIHQSITGLYETRIDLSQLGGD"
     CDS             8470..8496
                     /codon_start=1
                     /product="HA (human influenza hemagglutinin) epitope tag"
                     /label=HA
                     /translation="YPYDVPDYA"
     CDS             8506..8562
                     /codon_start=1
                     /product="2A peptide from porcine teschovirus-1 
                     polyprotein"
                     /label=P2A
                     /note="Eukaryotic ribosomes fail to insert a peptide bond 
                     between the Gly and Pro residues, yielding separate 
                     polypeptides."
                     /translation="ATNFSLLKQAGDVEENPGP"
     CDS             8563..8961
                     /codon_start=1
                     /gene="Aspergillus terreus BSD"
                     /product="blasticidin S deaminase"
                     /label=BSD
                     /note="confers resistance to blasticidin"
                     /translation="MAKPLSQEESTLIERATATINSIPISEDYSVASAALSSDGRIFTG
                     VNVYHFTGGPCAELVVLGTAAAAAAGNLTCIVAIGNENRGILSPCGRCRQVLLDLHPGI
                     KAIVKDSDGQPTAVGIRELLPSGYVWEG"
     misc_feature    8979..9566
                     /label=WPRE
                     /note="woodchuck posttranscriptional regulatory element"
     CDS             complement(9449..9460)
                     /codon_start=1
                     /product="Factor Xa recognition and cleavage site"
                     /label=Factor Xa site
                     /translation="IEGR"
     LTR             9653..9886
                     /label=3' LTR (Delta-U3)
                     /note="self-inactivating 3' long terminal repeat (LTR) from
                     HIV-1"
     misc_feature    9806..9886
                     /label=HIV-1_3_LTR
     polyA_signal    9993..10217
                     /label=bGH poly(A) signal
                     /note="bovine growth hormone polyadenylation signal"
     rep_origin      10263..10691
                     /direction=RIGHT
                     /label=f1 ori
                     /note="f1 bacteriophage origin of replication; arrow 
                     indicates direction of (+) strand synthesis"
     promoter        10705..11034
                     /label=SV40 promoter
                     /note="SV40 enhancer and early promoter"
     rep_origin      10885..11020
                     /label=SV40 ori
                     /note="SV40 origin of replication"
     misc_feature    10885..10962
                     /label=SV40_origin
     CDS             11083..12108
                     /codon_start=1
                     /gene="aph(4)-Ia"
                     /product="aminoglycoside phosphotransferase from E. coli"
                     /label=HygR
                     /note="confers resistance to hygromycin"
                     /translation="MKKPELTATSVEKFLIEKFDSVSDLMQLSEGEESRAFSFDVGGRG
                     YVLRVNSCADGFYKDRYVYRHFASAALPIPEVLDIGEFSESLTYCISRRAQGVTLQDLP
                     ETELPAVLQPVAEAMDAIAAADLSQTSGFGPFGPQGIGQYTTWRDFICAIADPHVYHWQ
                     TVMDDTVSASVAQALDELMLWAEDCPEVRHLVHADFGSNNVLTDNGRITAVIDWSEAMF
                     GDSQYEVANIFFWRPWLACMEQQTRYFERRHPELAGSPRLRAYMLRIGLDQLYQSLVDG
                     NFDDAAWAQGRCDAIVRSGAGTVGRTQIARRSAAVWTDGCVEVLADSGNRRPSTRPRAK
                     E"
     polyA_signal    12238..12359
                     /label=SV40 poly(A) signal
                     /note="SV40 polyadenylation signal"
     primer_bind     complement(12408..12424)
                     /label=M13 rev
                     /note="common sequencing primer, one of multiple similar 
                     variants"
     protein_bind    12432..12448
                     /label=lac operator
                     /bound_moiety="lac repressor encoded by lacI"
                     /note="The lac repressor binds to the lac operator to 
                     inhibit transcription in E. coli. This inhibition can be 
                     relieved by adding lactose or 
                     isopropyl-beta-D-thiogalactopyranoside (IPTG)."
     promoter        complement(12456..12486)
                     /label=lac promoter
                     /note="promoter for the E. coli lac operon"
     protein_bind    12501..12522
                     /label=CAP binding site
                     /bound_moiety="E. coli catabolite activator protein"
                     /note="CAP binding activates transcription in the presence 
                     of cAMP."
     misc_feature    12795..13414
                     /label=pUCorigin
     rep_origin      complement(12810..13398)
                     /direction=LEFT
                     /label=ori
                     /note="high-copy-number ColE1/pMB1/pBR322/pUC origin of 
                     replication"
     CDS             complement(13569..14429)
                     /codon_start=1
                     /label=amp R
                     /note=" -lactamase"
                     /translation="MSIQHFRVALIPFFAAFCLPVFAHPETLVKVKDAEDQLGARVGYI
                     ELDLNSGKILESFRPEERFPMMSTFKVLLCGAVLSRIDAGQEQLGRRIHYSQNDLVEYS
                     PVTEKHLTDGMTVRELCSAAITMSDNTAANLLLTTIGGPKELTAFLHNMGDHVTRLDRW
                     EPELNEAIPNDERDTTMPVAMATTLRKLLTGELLTLASRQQLIDWMEADKVAGPLLRSA
                     LPAGWFIADKSGAGERGSRGIIAALGPDGKPSRIVVIYTTGSQATMDERNRQIAEIGAS
                     LIKHW"
     promoter        complement(14430..14534)
                     /gene="bla"
                     /label=AmpR promoter
     polyA_signal    14582..14716
                     /label=SV40 poly(A) signal
                     /note="SV40 polyadenylation signal"
ORIGIN
        1 tggaagggct aattcactcc caaagaagac aagatatcct tgatctgtgg atctaccaca
       61 cacaaggcta cttccctgat tagcagaact acacaccagg gccaggggtc agatatccac
      121 tgacctttgg atggtgctac aagctagtac cagttgagcc agataaggta gaagaggcca
      181 ataaaggaga gaacaccagc ttgttacacc ctgtgagcct gcatgggatg gatgacccgg
      241 agagagaagt gttagagtgg aggtttgaca gccgcctagc atttcatcac gtggcccgag
      301 agctgcatcc ggagtacttc aagaactgct gatatcgagc ttgctacaag ggactttccg
      361 ctggggactt tccagggagg cgtggcctgg gcgggactgg ggagtggcga gccctcagat
      421 cctgcatata agcagctgct ttttgcctgt actgggtctc tctggttaga ccagatctga
      481 gcctgggagc tctctggcta actagggaac ccactgctta agcctcaata aagcttgcct
      541 tgagtgcttc aagtagtgtg tgcccgtctg ttgtgtgact ctggtaacta gagatccctc
      601 agaccctttt agtcagtgtg gaaaatctct agcagtggcg cccgaacagg gacttgaaag
      661 cgaaagggaa accagaggag ctctctcgac gcaggactcg gcttgctgaa gcgcgcacgg
      721 caagaggcga ggggcggcga ctggtgagta cgccaaaaat tttgactagc ggaggctaga
      781 aggagagaga tgggtgcgag agcgtcagta ttaagcgggg gagaattaga tcgcgatggg
      841 aaaaaattcg gttaaggcca gggggaaaga aaaaatataa attaaaacat atagtatggg
      901 caagcaggga gctagaacga ttcgcagtta atcctggcct gttagaaaca tcagaaggct
      961 gtagacaaat actgggacag ctacaaccat cccttcagac aggatcagaa gaacttagat
     1021 cattatataa tacagtagca accctctatt gtgtgcatca aaggatagag ataaaagaca
     1081 ccaaggaagc tttagacaag atagaggaag agcaaaacaa aagtaagacc accgcacagc
     1141 aagcggccgg ccgctgatct tcagacctgg aggaggagat atgagggaca attggagaag
     1201 tgaattatat aaatataaag tagtaaaaat tgaaccatta ggagtagcac ccaccaaggc
     1261 aaagagaaga gtggtgcaga gagaaaaaag agcagtggga ataggagctt tgttccttgg
     1321 gttcttggga gcagcaggaa gcactatggg cgcagcgtca atgacgctga cggtacaggc
     1381 cagacaatta ttgtctggta tagtgcagca gcagaacaat ttgctgaggg ctattgaggc
     1441 gcaacagcat ctgttgcaac tcacagtctg gggcatcaag cagctccagg caagaatcct
     1501 ggctgtggaa agatacctaa aggatcaaca gctcctgggg atttggggtt gctctggaaa
     1561 actcatttgc accactgctg tgccttggaa tgctagttgg agtaataaat ctctggaaca
     1621 gatttggaat cacacgacct ggatggagtg ggacagagaa attaacaatt acacaagctt
     1681 aatacactcc ttaattgaag aatcgcaaaa ccagcaagaa aagaatgaac aagaattatt
     1741 ggaattagat aaatgggcaa gtttgtggaa ttggtttaac ataacaaatt ggctgtggta
     1801 tataaaatta ttcataatga tagtaggagg cttggtaggt ttaagaatag tttttgctgt
     1861 actttctata gtgaatagag ttaggcaggg atattcacca ttatcgtttc agacccacct
     1921 cccaaccccg aggggacccg acaggcccga aggaatagaa gaagaaggtg gagagagaga
     1981 cagagacaga tccattcgat tagtgaacgg atcggcactg cgtgcgccaa ttctgcagac
     2041 aaatggcagt attcatccac aattttaaaa gaaaaggggg gattgggggg tacagtgcag
     2101 gggaaagaat agtagacata atagcaacag acatacaaac taaagaatta caaaaacaaa
     2161 ttacaaaaat tcaaaatttt cgggtttatt acagggacag cagagatcca gtttggttag
     2221 taccgggccc gctctagtcc ggaatcagtc ctgctcctcg gccacgaagt gcacgcagtt
     2281 gccggccggg tcgcgcaggg cgaactcccg cccccacggc tgctcgccga tctcggtcat
     2341 ggccggcccg gaggcgtccc ggaagttcgt ggacacgacc tccgaccact cggcgtacag
     2401 ctcgtccagg ccgcgcaccc acacccaggc cagggtgttg tccggcacca cctggtcctg
     2461 gaccgcgctg atgaacaggg tcacgtcgtc ccggaccaca ccggcgaagt cgtcctccac
     2521 gaagtcccgg gagaacccga gccggtcggt ccagaactcg accgctccgg cgacgtcgcg
     2581 cgcggtgagc accggaacgg cactggtcaa cttggccatg gtggccctcc tatagtgagt
     2641 cgtattatac tatgccgata tactatgccg atgattaatt gtcaacacgt gctgcaggtc
     2701 cgaggttcta gacgtattac cgccatgcat tagttattaa tagtaatcaa ttacggggtc
     2761 attagttcat agcccatata tggagttccg cgttacataa cttacggtaa atggcccgcc
     2821 tggctgaccg cccaacgacc cccgcccatt gacgtcaata atgacgtatg ttcccatagt
     2881 aacgccaata gggactttcc attgacgtca atgggtggag tatttacggt aaactgccca
     2941 cttggcagta catcaagtgt atcatatgcc aagtacgccc cctattgacg tcaatgacgg
     3001 taaatggccc gcctggcatt atgcccagta catgacctta tgggactttc ctacttggca
     3061 gtacatctac gtattagtca tcgctattac catggtgatg cggttttggc agtacatcaa
     3121 tgggcgtgga tagcggtttg actcacgggg atttccaagt ctccacccca ttgacgtcaa
     3181 tgggagtttg ttttggcacc aaaatcaacg ggactttcca aaatgtcgta acaactccgc
     3241 cccattgacg caaatgggcg gtaggcgtgt acggtgggag gtctatataa gcagagctcg
     3301 tttagtgaac cgtcagatcg cctggagacg ccatccacgc tgttttgacc tccatagaag
     3361 acaccgactc tactagagga tctgccacca gctagcgcca ccatgaccag agtgcccctg
     3421 tacggcttca ccagcatttg tggcagacgg cccgaaatgg aagccgccgt gtctacaatc
     3481 cccagattcc tccagagcag cagcggctcc atgctggacg gcagattcga tcctcagagc
     3541 gccgctcact tcttcggcgt gtacgatgga catggcggaa gccaggtggc caactactgc
     3601 cgcgaaagaa tgcatctggc cctggccgag gaaatcgcca aagaaaagcc catgctgtgc
     3661 gacggcgaca cctggctgga aaagtggaag aaggccctgt tcaacagctt cctgagagtg
     3721 gacagcgaga tcgagagcgt ggcccctgaa acagtgggca gcacatctgt ggtggccgtg
     3781 gtgtttccca gccacatctt cgtggctaac tgcggcgata gcagagccgt gctgtgcaga
     3841 ggaaaaacag ccctgcctct gtccgtggac cacaagcctg atagagagga tgaggccgcc
     3901 agaattgaag ccgctggcgg caaagtgatc cagtggaatg gcgctagagt gttcggcgtg
     3961 ctggccatga gtagatccat cggcgataga tacctgaagc ctagcatcat ccccgatcct
     4021 gaagtgaccg ccgtgaagag agtgaaagag gacgactgcc tgatcctggc ctctgacggt
     4081 gtctgggacg tgatgacaga tgaagaggcc tgcgagatgg cccggaagag aatcctgctg
     4141 tggcacaaga aaaacgccgt ggccggggat gcttctctgc tggctgacga gagaagaaaa
     4201 gagggcaaag accccgctgc catgtctgcc gccgagtacc tgtctaagct ggccatccag
     4261 agaggcagca aggacaacat cagcgtggtg gtcgtggacc tgaaaggcgg cggaggaagt
     4321 ggcggcggat ctggcggagg atctaccggt atggacaaga agtacagcat cggcctggac
     4381 atcggcacca actctgtggg ctgggccgtg atcaccgacg agtacaaggt gcccagcaag
     4441 aaattcaagg tgctgggcaa caccgaccgg cacagcatca agaagaacct gatcggagcc
     4501 ctgctgttcg acagcggcga aacagccgag gccacccggc tgaagagaac cgccagaaga
     4561 agatacacca gacggaagaa ccggatctgc tatctgcaag agatcttcag caacgagatg
     4621 gccaaggtgg acgacagctt cttccacaga ctggaagagt ccttcctggt ggaagaggat
     4681 aagaagcacg agcggcaccc catcttcggc aacatcgtgg acgaggtggc ctaccacgag
     4741 aagtacccca ccatctacca cctgagaaag aaactggtgg acagcaccga caaggccgac
     4801 ctgcggctga tctatctggc cctggcccac atgatcaagt tccggggcca cttcctgatc
     4861 gagggcgacc tgaaccccga caacagcgac gtggacaagc tgttcatcca gctggtgcag
     4921 acctacaacc agctgttcga ggaaaacccc atcaacgcca gcggcgtgga cgccaaggcc
     4981 atcctgtctg ccagactgag caagagcaga cggctggaaa atctgatcgc ccagctgccc
     5041 ggcgagaaga agaatggcct gttcggaaac ctgattgccc tgagcctggg cctgaccccc
     5101 aacttcaaga gcaacttcga cctggccgag gatgccaaac tgcagctgag caaggacacc
     5161 tacgacgacg acctggacaa cctgctggcc cagatcggcg accagtacgc cgacctgttt
     5221 ctggccgcca agaacctgtc cgacgccatc ctgctgagcg acatcctgag agtgaacacc
     5281 gagatcacca aggcccccct gagcgcctct atgatcaaga gatacgacga gcaccaccag
     5341 gacctgaccc tgctgaaagc tctcgtgcgg cagcagctgc ctgagaagta caaagagatt
     5401 ttcttcgacc agagcaagaa cggctacgcc ggctacattg acggcggagc cagccaggaa
     5461 gagttctaca agttcatcaa gcccatcctg gaaaagatgg acggcaccga ggaactgctc
     5521 gtgaagctga acagagagga cctgctgcgg aagcagcgga ccttcgacaa cggcagcatc
     5581 ccccaccaga tccacctggg agagctgcac gccattctgc ggcggcagga agatttttac
     5641 ccattcctga aggacaaccg ggaaaagatc gagaagatcc tgaccttccg catcccctac
     5701 tacgtgggcc ctctggccag gggaaacagc agattcgcct ggatgaccag aaagagcgag
     5761 gaaaccatca ccccctggaa cttcgaggaa gtggtggaca agggcgcttc cgcccagagc
     5821 ttcatcgagc ggatgaccaa cttcgataag aacctgccca acgagaaggt gctgcccaag
     5881 cacagcctgc tgtacgagta cttcaccgtg tataacgagc tgaccaaagt gaaatacgtg
     5941 accgagggaa tgagaaagcc cgccttcctg agcggcgagc agaaaaaggc catcgtggac
     6001 ctgctgttca agaccaaccg gaaagtgacc gtgaagcagc tgaaagagga ctacttcaag
     6061 aaaatcgagt gcttcgactc cgtggaaatc tccggcgtgg aagatcggtt caacgcctcc
     6121 ctgggcacat accacgatct gctgaaaatt atcaaggaca aggacttcct ggacaatgag
     6181 gaaaacgagg acattctgga agatatcgtg ctgaccctga cactgtttga ggacagagag
     6241 atgatcgagg aacggctgaa aacctatgcc cacctgttcg acgacaaagt gatgaagcag
     6301 ctgaagcggc ggagatacac cggctggggc aggctgagcc ggaagctgat caacggcatc
     6361 cgggacaagc agtccggcaa gacaatcctg gatttcctga agtccgacgg cttcgccaac
     6421 agaaacttca tgcagctgat ccacgacgac agcctgacct ttaaagagga catccagaaa
     6481 gcccaggtgt ccggccaggg cgatagcctg cacgagcaca ttgccaatct ggccggcagc
     6541 cccgccatta agaagggcat cctgcagaca gtgaaggtgg tggacgagct cgtgaaagtg
     6601 atgggccggc acaagcccga gaacatcgtg atcgaaatgg ccagagagaa ccagaccacc
     6661 cagaagggac agaagaacag ccgcgagaga atgaagcgga tcgaagaggg catcaaagag
     6721 ctgggcagcc agatcctgaa agaacacccc gtggaaaaca cccagctgca gaacgagaag
     6781 ctgtacctgt actacctgca gaatgggcgg gatatgtacg tggaccagga actggacatc
     6841 aaccggctgt ccgactacga tgtggaccat atcgtgcctc agagctttct gaaggacgac
     6901 tccatcgaca acaaggtgct gaccagaagc gacaagaacc ggggcaagag cgacaacgtg
     6961 ccctccgaag aggtcgtgaa gaagatgaag aactactggc ggcagctgct gaacgccaag
     7021 ctgattaccc agagaaagtt cgacaatctg accaaggccg agagaggcgg cctgagcgaa
     7081 ctggataagg ccggcttcat caagagacag ctggtggaaa cccggcagat cacaaagcac
     7141 gtggcacaga tcctggactc ccggatgaac actaagtacg acgagaatga caagctgatc
     7201 cgggaagtga aagtgatcac cctgaagtcc aagctggtgt ccgatttccg gaaggatttc
     7261 cagttttaca aagtgcgcga gatcaacaac taccaccacg cccacgacgc ctacctgaac
     7321 gccgtcgtgg gaaccgccct gatcaaaaag taccctaagc tggaaagcga gttcgtgtac
     7381 ggcgactaca aggtgtacga cgtgcggaag atgatcgcca agagcgagca ggaaatcggc
     7441 aaggctaccg ccaagtactt cttctacagc aacatcatga actttttcaa gaccgagatt
     7501 accctggcca acggcgagat ccggaagcgg cctctgatcg agacaaacgg cgaaaccggg
     7561 gagatcgtgt gggataaggg ccgggatttt gccaccgtgc ggaaagtgct gagcatgccc
     7621 caagtgaata tcgtgaaaaa gaccgaggtg cagacaggcg gcttcagcaa agagtctatc
     7681 ctgcccaaga ggaacagcga taagctgatc gccagaaaga aggactggga ccctaagaag
     7741 tacggcggct tcgacagccc caccgtggcc tattctgtgc tggtggtggc caaagtggaa
     7801 aagggcaagt ccaagaaact gaagagtgtg aaagagctgc tggggatcac catcatggaa
     7861 agaagcagct tcgagaagaa tcccatcgac tttctggaag ccaagggcta caaagaagtg
     7921 aaaaaggacc tgatcatcaa gctgcctaag tactccctgt tcgagctgga aaacggccgg
     7981 aagagaatgc tggcctctgc cggcgaactg cagaagggaa acgaactggc cctgccctcc
     8041 aaatatgtga acttcctgta cctggccagc cactatgaga agctgaaggg ctcccccgag
     8101 gataatgagc agaaacagct gtttgtggaa cagcacaagc actacctgga cgagatcatc
     8161 gagcagatca gcgagttctc caagagagtg atcctggccg acgctaatct ggacaaagtg
     8221 ctgtccgcct acaacaagca ccgggataag cccatcagag agcaggccga gaatatcatc
     8281 cacctgttta ccctgaccaa tctgggagcc cctgccgcct tcaagtactt tgacaccacc
     8341 atcgaccgga agaggtacac cagcaccaaa gaggtgctgg acgccaccct gatccaccag
     8401 agcatcaccg gcctgtacga gacacggatc gacctgtctc agctgggagg cgacacgcgt
     8461 ggaagcggat acccatacga tgtgccagat tacgctggat ccggcgcaac aaacttctct
     8521 ctgctgaaac aagccggaga tgtcgaagag aatcctggac cgatggccaa gcctttgtct
     8581 caagaagaat ccaccctcat tgaaagagca acggctacaa tcaacagcat ccccatctct
     8641 gaagactaca gcgtcgccag cgcagctctc tctagcgacg gccgcatctt cactggtgtc
     8701 aatgtatatc attttactgg gggaccttgt gcagaactcg tggtgctggg cactgctgct
     8761 gctgcggcag ctggcaacct gacttgtatc gtcgcgatcg gaaatgagaa caggggcatc
     8821 ttgagcccct gcggacggtg ccgacaggtg cttctcgatc tgcatcctgg gatcaaagcc
     8881 atagtgaagg acagtgatgg acagccgacg gcagttggga ttcgtgaatt gctgccctct
     8941 ggttatgtgt gggagggcta atgtacaagt aggtcgacaa tcaacctctg gatacaaaat
     9001 ttgtgaaaga ttgactggta ttcttaacta tgttgctcct tttacgctat gtggatacgc
     9061 tgctttaatg cctttgtatc atgctattgc ttcccgtatg gctttcattt tctcctcctt
     9121 gtataaatcc tggttgctgt ctctttatga ggagttgtgg cccgttgtca ggcaacgtgg
     9181 cgtggtgtgc actgtgtttg ctgacgcaac ccccactggt tggggcattg ccaccacctg
     9241 tcagctcctt tccgggactt tcgctttccc cctccctatt gccacggcgg aactcatcgc
     9301 cgcctgcctt gcccgctgct ggacaggggc tcggctgttg ggcactgaca attccgtggt
     9361 gttgtcgggg aagctgacgt cctttccatg gctgctcgcc tgtgttgcca cctggattct
     9421 gcgcgggacg tccttctgct acgtcccttc ggccctcaat ccagcggacc ttccttcccg
     9481 cggcctgctg ccggctctgc ggcctcttcc gcgtcttcgc cttcgccctc agacgagtcg
     9541 gatctccctt tgggccgcct ccccgcctgg aattcgagct cggtaccttt aagaccaatg
     9601 acttacaagg cagctgtaga tcttagccac tttttaaaag aaaagagggg actggaaggg
     9661 ctaattcact cccaacgaag acaagatctg ctttttgctt gtactgggtc tctctggtta
     9721 gaccagatct gagcctggga gctctctggc taactaggga acccactgct taagcctcaa
     9781 taaagcttgc cttgagtgct tcaagtagtg tgtgcccgtc tgttgtgtga ctctggtaac
     9841 tagagatccc tcagaccctt ttagtcagtg tggaaaatct ctagcagtag tagttcatgt
     9901 catcttatta ttcagtattt ataacttgca aagaaatgaa tatcagagag tgagaggcct
     9961 tgacattgtt taaacccgct gatcagcctc gactgtgcct tctagttgcc agccatctgt
    10021 tgtttgcccc tcccccgtgc cttccttgac cctggaaggt gccactccca ctgtcctttc
    10081 ctaataaaat gaggaaattg catcgcattg tctgagtagg tgtcattcta ttctgggggg
    10141 tggggtgggg caggacagca agggggagga ttgggaagac aatagcaggc atgctgggga
    10201 tgcggtgggc tctatggctt ctgaggcgga aagaaccagc tggggctcta gggggtatcc
    10261 ccnnnnnnnn nnnnnnnnnn nnnnnnnnnn nnnnnnnnnn nnnnnnnnnn nnnnnnnnnn
    10321 nnnnnnnnnn nnnnnnnnnn nnnnnnnnnn nnnnnnnnnn nnnnnnnnnn nnnnnnnnnn
    10381 nnnnnncnnn nnnnnnnnnn nnnnnnnnnn nnnnnnnnnn nnnnnnnnnn nnnnnnnnnn
    10441 nnnnnnnnnn nnnnnnnnnn nnnnnnnnnn nnnnnnnnan nnnnnnnnnn nnnnnnnnnn
    10501 nnnnnnnnnn nnnnnnnnnn nnnnnnnncc tttgacgttg gagtccacgt tctttaatag
    10561 tggactcttg ttccaaactg gaacaacact caaccctatc tcggtctatt cttttgattt
    10621 ataagggatt ttgccgattt cggcctattg gttaaaaaat gagctgattt aacaaaaatt
    10681 taacgcgaat taattctgtg gaatgtgtgt cagttagggt gtggaaagtc cccaggctcc
    10741 ccagcaggca gaagtatgca aagcatgcat ctcaattagt cagcaaccag gtgtggaaag
    10801 tccccaggct ccccagcagg cagaagtatg caaagcatgc atctcaatta gtcagcaacc
    10861 atagtcccgc ccctaactcc gcccatcccg cccctaactc cgcccagttc cgcccattct
    10921 ccgccccatg gctgactaat tttttttatt tatgcagagg ccgaggccgc ctctgcctct
    10981 gagctattcc agaagtagtg aggaggcttt tttggaggcc taggcttttg caaaaagctc
    11041 ccgggagctt gtatatccat tttcggatct gatcagcacg tgatgaaaaa gcctgaactc
    11101 accgcgacgt ctgtcgagaa gtttctgatc gaaaagttcg acagcgtctc cgacctgatg
    11161 cagctctcgg agggcgaaga atctcgtgct ttcagcttcg atgtaggagg gcgtggatat
    11221 gtcctgcggg taaatagctg cgccgatggt ttctacaaag atcgttatgt ttatcggcac
    11281 tttgcatcgg ccgcgctccc gattccggaa gtgcttgaca ttggggaatt cagcgagagc
    11341 ctgacctatt gcatctcccg ccgtgcacag ggtgtcacgt tgcaagacct gcctgaaacc
    11401 gaactgcccg ctgttctgca gccggtcgcg gaggccatgg atgcgatcgc tgcggccgat
    11461 cttagccaga cgagcgggtt cggcccattc ggaccgcaag gaatcggtca atacactaca
    11521 tggcgtgatt tcatatgcgc gattgctgat ccccatgtgt atcactggca aactgtgatg
    11581 gacgacaccg tcagtgcgtc cgtcgcgcag gctctcgatg agctgatgct ttgggccgag
    11641 gactgccccg aagtccggca cctcgtgcac gcggatttcg gctccaacaa tgtcctgacg
    11701 gacaatggcc gcataacagc ggtcattgac tggagcgagg cgatgttcgg ggattcccaa
    11761 tacgaggtcg ccaacatctt cttctggagg ccgtggttgg cttgtatgga gcagcagacg
    11821 cgctacttcg agcggaggca tccggagctt gcaggatcgc cgcggctccg ggcgtatatg
    11881 ctccgcattg gtcttgacca actctatcag agcttggttg acggcaattt cgatgatgca
    11941 gcttgggcgc agggtcgatg cgacgcaatc gtccgatccg gagccgggac tgtcgggcgt
    12001 acacaaatcg cccgcagaag cgcggccgtc tggaccgatg gctgtgtaga agtactcgcc
    12061 gatagtggaa accgacgccc cagcactcgt ccgagggcaa aggaatagca cgtgctacga
    12121 gatttcgatt ccaccgccgc cttctatgaa aggttgggct tcggaatcgt tttccgggac
    12181 gccggctgga tgatcctcca gcgcggggat ctcatgctgg agttcttcgc ccaccccaac
    12241 ttgtttattg cagcttataa tggttacaaa taaagcaata gcatcacaaa tttcacaaat
    12301 aaagcatttt tttcactgca ttctagttgt ggtttgtcca aactcatcaa tgtatcttat
    12361 catgtctgta taccgtcgac ctctagctag agcttggcgt aatcatggtc atagctgttt
    12421 cctgtgtgaa attgttatcc gctcacaatt ccacacaaca tacgagccgg aagcataaag
    12481 tgtaaagcct ggggtgccta atgagtgagc taactcacat taattgcgtt gcgctcactg
    12541 cccgctttcc agtcgggaaa cctgtcgtgc cagctgcatt aatgaatcgg ccaacgcgcg
    12601 gggagaggcg gtttgcgtat tgggcgctct tccgcttcct cgctcactga ctcgctgcgc
    12661 tcggtcgttc ggctgcggcg agcggtatca gctcactcaa aggcggtaat acggttatcc
    12721 acagaatcag gggataacgc aggaaagaac atgtgagcaa aaggccagca aaaggccagg
    12781 aaccgtaaaa aggccgcgtt gctggcgttt ttccataggc tccgcccccc tgacgagcat
    12841 cacaaaaatc gacgctcaag tcagaggtgg cgaaacccga caggactata aagataccag
    12901 gcgtttcccc ctggaagctc cctcgtgcgc tctcctgttc cgaccctgcc gcttaccgga
    12961 tacctgtccg cctttctccc ttcgggaagc gtggcgcttt ctcatagctc acgctgtagg
    13021 tatctcagtt cggtgtaggt cgttcgctcc aagctgggct gtgtgcacga accccccgtt
    13081 cagcccgacc gctgcgcctt atccggtaac tatcgtcttg agtccaaccc ggtaagacac
    13141 gacttatcgc cactggcagc agccactggt aacaggatta gcagagcgag gtatgtaggc
    13201 ggtgctacag agttcttgaa gtggtggcct aactacggct acactagaag aacagtattt
    13261 ggtatctgcg ctctgctgaa gccagttacc ttcggaaaaa gagttggtag ctcttgatcc
    13321 ggcaaacaaa ccaccgctgg tagcggtggt ttttttgttt gcaagcagca gattacgcgc
    13381 agaaaaaaag gatctcaaga agatcctttg atcttttcta cggggtctga cgctcagtgg
    13441 aacgaaaact cacgttaagg gattttggtc atgagattat caaaaaggat cttcacctag
    13501 atccttttaa attaaaaatg aagttttaaa tcaatctaaa gtatatatga gtaaacttgg
    13561 tctgacagtt accaatgctt aatcagtgag gcacctatct cagcgatctg tctatttcgt
    13621 tcatccatag ttgcctgact ccccgtcgtg tagataacta cgatacggga gggcttacca
    13681 tctggcccca gtgctgcaat gataccgcga gacccacgct caccggctcc agatttatca
    13741 gcaataaacc agccagccgg aagggccgag cgcagaagtg gtcctgcaac tttatccgcc
    13801 tccatccagt ctattaattg ttgccgggaa gctagagtaa gtagttcgcc agttaatagt
    13861 ttgcgcaacg ttgttgccat tgctacaggc atcgtggtgt cacgctcgtc gtttggtatg
    13921 gcttcattca gctccggttc ccaacgatca aggcgagtta catgatcccc catgttgtgc
    13981 aaaaaagcgg ttagctcctt cggtcctccg atcgttgtca gaagtaagtt ggccgcagtg
    14041 ttatcactca tggttatggc agcactgcat aattctctta ctgtcatgcc atccgtaaga
    14101 tgcttttctg tgactggtga gtactcaacc aagtcattct gagaatagtg tatgcggcga
    14161 ccgagttgct cttgcccggc gtcaatacgg gataataccg cgccacatag cagaacttta
    14221 aaagtgctca tcattggaaa acgttcttcg gggcgaaaac tctcaaggat cttaccgctg
    14281 ttgagatcca gttcgatgta acccactcgt gcacccaact gatcttcagc atcttttact
    14341 ttcaccagcg tttctgggtg agcaaaaaca ggaaggcaaa atgccgcaaa aaagggaata
    14401 agggcgacac ggaaatgttg aatactcata ctcttccttt ttcaatatta ttgaagcatt
    14461 tatcagggtt attgtctcat gagcggatac atatttgaat gtatttagaa aaataaacaa
    14521 ataggggttc cgcgcacatt tccccgaaaa gtgccacctg acgtcgacgg atcgggagat
    14581 caacttgttt attgcagctt ataatggtta caaataaagc aatagcatca caaatttcac
    14641 aaataaagca tttttttcac tgcattctag ttgtggtttg tccaaactca tcaatgtatc
    14701 ttatcatgtc tggatcaact ggataactca agctaaccaa aatcatccca aacttcccac
    14761 cccataccct attaccactg ccaattacct gtggtttcat ttactctaaa cctgtgattc
    14821 ctctgaatta ttttcatttt aaagaaattg tatttgttaa atatgtacta caaacttagt
    14881 agt
//
