# Supplementary material for: Bioengineering multifunctional extracellular vesicles for targeted delivery of biologics to T cells
Source: bioRxiv preprint, doi:10.1101/2022.05.14.491879, version 1 (2022-05-14)
Supplement: Source Data [file 491879_file03.zip › SourceData/Plasmid_Maps/Measles virus glycoprotein Hd24.gb]

LOCUS       Exported                2634 bp ds-DNA     linear   UNA 15-MAR-2022
DEFINITION  natural linear DNA
ACCESSION   .
VERSION     .
KEYWORDS    .
SOURCE      natural DNA sequence
  ORGANISM  unspecified
REFERENCE   1  (bases 1 to 2634)
  AUTHORS   Leonard Lab
  TITLE     Direct Submission
  JOURNAL   Exported Tuesday, Mar 15, 2022 from SnapGene 5.1.7
            https://www.snapgene.com
FEATURES             Location/Qualifiers
     source          1..2634
                     /organism="unspecified"
                     /mol_type="genomic DNA"
     intron          35..544
                     /label=beta-globin intron
                     /note="intron from rabbit beta-globin gene"
     promoter        662..680
                     /label=T7 promoter
                     /note="promoter for bacteriophage T7 RNA polymerase"
     CDS             736..2517
                     /codon_start=1
                     /label=Hd24
                     /translation="MNREHLMIDRPYVLLAVLFVMFLSLIGLLAIAGIRLHRAAIYTAE
                     IHKSLSTNLDVTNSIEHQVKDVLTPLFKIIGDEVGLRTPQRFTDLVKFISDKIKFLNPD
                     REYDFRDLTWCINPPERIKLDYDQYCADVAAEELMNALVNSTLLETRTTNQFLAVSKGN
                     CSGPTTIRGQFSNMSLSLLDLYLGRGYNVSSIVTMTSQGMYGGTYLVEKPNLSSKRSEL
                     SQLSMYRVFEVGVIRNPGLGAPVFHMTNYLEQPVSNDLSNCMVALGELKLAALCHGEDS
                     ITIPYQGSGKGVSFQLVKLGVWKSPTDMQSWVPLSTDDPVIDRLYLSSHRGVIADNQAK
                     WAVPTTRTDDKLRMETCFQQACKGKIQALCENPEWAPLKDNRIPSYGVLSVDLSLTVEL
                     KIKIASGFGPLITHGSGMDLYKSNHNNVYWLTIPPMKNLALGVINTLEWIPRFKVSPYL
                     FTVPIKEAGGDCHAPTYLPAEVDGDVKLSSNLVILPGQDLQYVLATYDTSRVEHAVVYY
                     VYSPSRSFSYFYPFRLPIKGVPIELQVECFTWDQKLWCRHFCVLADSESGGHITHSGMV
                     GMGVSCTVTREDGTNRR"
ORIGIN
        1 ggggatcgat ccccccgatc ctgagaactt cagggtgagt ttggggaccc ttgattgttc
       61 tttctttttc gctattgtaa aattcatgtt atatggaggg ggcaaagttt tcagggtgtt
      121 gtttagaatg ggaagatgtc ccttgtatca ccatggaccc tcatgataat tttgtttctt
      181 tcactttcta ctctgttgac aaccattgtc tcctcttatt ttcttttcat tttctgtaac
      241 tttttcgtta aactttagct tgcatttgta acgaattttt aaattcactt ttgtttattt
      301 gtcagattgt aagtactttc tctaatcact tttttttcaa ggcaatcagg gtatattata
      361 ttgtacttca gcacagtttt agagaacaat tgttataatt aaatgataag gtagaatatt
      421 tctgcatata aattctggct ggcgtggaaa tattcttatt ggtagaaaca actacatcct
      481 ggtcatcatc ctgcctttct ctttatggtt acaatgatat acactgtttg agatgaggat
      541 aaaatactct gagtccaaac cgggcccctc tgctaaccat gttcatgcct tcttcttttt
      601 cctacagctc ctgggcaacg tgctggttat tgtgctgtct catcattttg gcaaagaatt
      661 gtaatacgac tcactatagg gcgaattcgg atcccccggt agttaattaa aacttagggt
      721 gcaagatcat cgataatgaa cagagaacat cttatgattg atagacctta tgttttgctg
      781 gctgttctgt ttgtcatgtt tctgagcttg atcgggttgc tagccattgc aggaattcga
      841 cttcatcggg cagccatcta caccgcagag atccataaaa gcctcagcac caatctagat
      901 gtaactaact caatcgagca tcaggtcaag gacgtgctga caccactctt caaaatcatc
      961 ggtgatgaag tgggcctgag gacacctcag agattcactg acctagtgaa attcatctct
     1021 gacaagatta aattccttaa tccggatagg gagtacgact tcagagatct cacttggtgt
     1081 atcaacccgc cagagagaat caaattggat tatgatcaat actgtgcaga tgtggctgct
     1141 gaagagctca tgaatgcatt ggtgaactca actctactgg agaccagaac aaccaatcag
     1201 ttcctagctg tctcaaaggg aaactgctca gggcccacta caatcagagg tcaattctca
     1261 aacatgtcgc tgtccctgtt agacttgtat ttaggtcgag gttacaatgt gtcatctata
     1321 gtcactatga catcccaggg aatgtatggg ggaacttacc tagtggaaaa gcctaatctg
     1381 agcagcaaaa ggtcagagtt gtcacaactg agcatgtacc gagtgtttga agtaggtgtt
     1441 atcagaaatc cgggtttggg ggctccggtg ttccatatga caaactatct tgagcaacca
     1501 gtcagtaatg atctcagcaa ctgtatggtg gctttggggg agctcaaact cgcagccctt
     1561 tgtcacgggg aagattctat cacaattccc tatcagggat cagggaaagg tgtcagcttc
     1621 cagctcgtca agctaggtgt ctggaaatcc ccaaccgaca tgcaatcctg ggtcccctta
     1681 tcaacggatg atccagtgat agacaggctt tacctctcat ctcacagagg tgttatcgct
     1741 gacaaccaag caaaatgggc tgtcccgaca acacgaacag atgacaagtt gcgaatggag
     1801 acatgcttcc aacaggcgtg taagggtaaa atccaagcac tctgcgagaa tcccgagtgg
     1861 gcaccattga aggataacag gattccttca tacggggtct tgtctgttga tctgagtctg
     1921 acagttgagc ttaaaatcaa aattgcttcg ggattcgggc cattgatcac acacggttca
     1981 gggatggacc tatacaaatc caaccacaac aatgtgtatt ggctgactat cccgccaatg
     2041 aagaacctag ccttaggtgt aatcaacaca ttggagtgga taccgagatt caaggttagt
     2101 ccctacctct tcactgtccc aattaaggaa gcaggcggag actgccatgc cccaacatac
     2161 ctacctgcgg aggtggatgg tgatgtcaaa ctcagttcca atctggtgat tctacctggt
     2221 caagatctcc aatatgtttt ggcaacctac gatacttcca gggttgaaca tgctgtggtt
     2281 tattacgttt acagcccaag ccgctcattt tcttactttt atccttttag gttgcctata
     2341 aagggggtcc ccatcgaatt acaagtggaa tgcttcacat gggaccaaaa actctggtgc
     2401 cgtcacttct gtgtgcttgc ggactcagaa tctggtggac atatcactca ctctgggatg
     2461 gtgggcatgg gagtcagctg cacagtcacc cgggaagatg gaaccaatcg cagatagggc
     2521 tgctagtgaa ccaatcacat gatgtcaccc agacatcagg catacccact agtgtgaaat
     2581 agacatcaga attaagaaaa acgtagggtc caagtggttc cccgttatgg actc
//
