# Supplementary material for: Bioengineering multifunctional extracellular vesicles for targeted delivery of biologics to T cells
Source: bioRxiv preprint, doi:10.1101/2022.05.14.491879, version 1 (2022-05-14)
Supplement: Source Data [file 491879_file03.zip › SourceData/Plasmid_Maps/pDMS184.gb]

LOCUS       Exported               11496 bp ds-DNA     circular SYN 15-MAR-2022
DEFINITION  synthetic circular DNA
ACCESSION   .
VERSION     .
KEYWORDS    .
SOURCE      synthetic DNA construct
  ORGANISM  recombinant plasmid
REFERENCE   1  (bases 1 to 11496)
  AUTHORS   Leonard Lab
  TITLE     Direct Submission
  JOURNAL   Exported Tuesday, Mar 15, 2022 from SnapGene 5.1.7
            https://www.snapgene.com
FEATURES             Location/Qualifiers
     source          1..11496
                     /organism="recombinant plasmid"
                     /mol_type="other DNA"
     LTR             1..634
                     /label=3' LTR
                     /note="3' long terminal repeat (LTR) from HIV-1"
     misc_feature    454..634
                     /label=HIV-1_5_LTR
     misc_feature    681..806
                     /label=HIV-1 Psi
                     /note="packaging signal of human immunodeficiency virus 
                     type 1"
     misc_feature    745..789
                     /label=HIV-1_psi_pack
     misc_feature    1303..1536
                     /label=RRE
                     /label=TRE
                     /note="promoter"
     misc_feature    2063..2180
                     /label=cPPT/CTS
                     /note="central polypurine tract and central termination 
                     sequence of HIV-1"
     misc_feature    2067..2082
                     /label=cPPT
                     /note=" central polypurine tract helps translocation into 
                     the nucleus of non-dividing cells"
     CDS             complement(2245..2619)
                     /codon_start=1
                     /label=zeoR
                     /note="bacterial resistance marker, Zeocin resistance"
                     /translation="MAKLTSAVPVLTARDVAGAVEFWTDRLGFSRDFVEDDFAGVVRDD
                     VTLFISAVQDQVVPDNTLAWVWVRGLDELYAEWSEVVSTNFRDASGPAMTEIGEQPWGR
                     EFALRDPAGNCVHFVAEEQD"
     promoter        complement(2629..2647)
                     /label=T7 promoter
                     /note="promoter for bacteriophage T7 RNA polymerase"
     promoter        complement(2639..2686)
                     /label=EM7 promoter
                     /note="synthetic bacterial promoter "
     misc_feature    2738..3180
                     /label=CMV IE
     enhancer        2791..3094
                     /label=CMV enhancer
                     /note="human cytomegalovirus immediate early enhancer"
     promoter        3095..3298
                     /label=CMV promoter
                     /note="human cytomegalovirus (CMV) immediate early 
                     promoter"
     CDS             3390
                     /codon_start=1
                     /label=turboGFP
                     /note="marker to track shRNAmir expression,TurboGFP is an 
                     improved variant of the green fluorescent protein CopGFP 
                     cloned from copepod Pontellina plumata  [Shagin et al., 
                     2004]. It possesses bright green fluorescence (excitation/ 
                     emission max = 482/ 502 "
                     /translation=""
     CDS             3403..4305
                     /codon_start=1
                     /label=ABI
                     /translation="MTRVPLYGFTSICGRRPEMEAAVSTIPRFLQSSSGSMLDGRFDPQ
                     SAAHFFGVYDGHGGSQVANYCRERMHLALAEEIAKEKPMLCDGDTWLEKWKKALFNSFL
                     RVDSEIESVAPETVGSTSVVAVVFPSHIFVANCGDSRAVLCRGKTALPLSVDHKPDRED
                     EAARIEAAGGKVIQWNGARVFGVLAMSRSIGDRYLKPSIIPDPEVTAVKRVKEDDCLIL
                     ASDGVWDVMTDEEACEMARKRILLWHKKNAVAGDASLLADERRKEGKDPAAMSAAEYLS
                     KLAIQRGSKDNISVVVVDLK"
     CDS             4306..4345
                     /codon_start=1
                     /label=15 GS linker
                     /translation="GGGGSGGGSGGGS"
     CDS             4351..5067
                     /codon_start=1
                     /product="enhanced YFP"
                     /label=EYFP
                     /note="mammalian codon-optimized"
                     /translation="MVSKGEELFTGVVPILVELDGDVNGHKFSVSGEGEGDATYGKLTL
                     KFICTTGKLPVPWPTLVTTFGYGLQCFARYPDHMKQHDFFKSAMPEGYVQERTIFFKDD
                     GNYKTRAEVKFEGDTLVNRIELKGIDFKEDGNILGHKLEYNYNSHNVYIMADKQKNGIK
                     VNFKIRHNIEDGSVQLADHYQQNTPIGDGPVLLPDNHYLSYQSALSKDPNEKRDHMVLL
                     EFVTAAGITLGMDELYK"
     CDS             5083..5109
                     /codon_start=1
                     /product="HA (human influenza hemagglutinin) epitope tag"
                     /label=HA
                     /translation="YPYDVPDYA"
     CDS             5119..5175
                     /codon_start=1
                     /product="2A peptide from porcine teschovirus-1 
                     polyprotein"
                     /label=P2A
                     /note="Eukaryotic ribosomes fail to insert a peptide bond 
                     between the Gly and Pro residues, yielding separate 
                     polypeptides."
                     /translation="ATNFSLLKQAGDVEENPGP"
     CDS             5176..5574
                     /codon_start=1
                     /gene="Aspergillus terreus BSD"
                     /product="blasticidin S deaminase"
                     /label=BSD
                     /note="confers resistance to blasticidin"
                     /translation="MAKPLSQEESTLIERATATINSIPISEDYSVASAALSSDGRIFTG
                     VNVYHFTGGPCAELVVLGTAAAAAAGNLTCIVAIGNENRGILSPCGRCRQVLLDLHPGI
                     KAIVKDSDGQPTAVGIRELLPSGYVWEG"
     misc_feature    5592..6179
                     /label=WPRE
                     /note="woodchuck posttranscriptional regulatory element"
     CDS             complement(6062..6073)
                     /codon_start=1
                     /product="Factor Xa recognition and cleavage site"
                     /label=Factor Xa site
                     /translation="IEGR"
     LTR             6266..6499
                     /label=3' LTR (Delta-U3)
                     /note="self-inactivating 3' long terminal repeat (LTR) from
                     HIV-1"
     misc_feature    6419..6499
                     /label=HIV-1_3_LTR
     polyA_signal    6606..6830
                     /label=bGH poly(A) signal
                     /note="bovine growth hormone polyadenylation signal"
     rep_origin      6876..7304
                     /direction=RIGHT
                     /label=f1 ori
                     /note="f1 bacteriophage origin of replication; arrow 
                     indicates direction of (+) strand synthesis"
     promoter        7318..7647
                     /label=SV40 promoter
                     /note="SV40 enhancer and early promoter"
     rep_origin      7498..7633
                     /label=SV40 ori
                     /note="SV40 origin of replication"
     misc_feature    7498..7575
                     /label=SV40_origin
     CDS             7696..8721
                     /codon_start=1
                     /gene="aph(4)-Ia"
                     /product="aminoglycoside phosphotransferase from E. coli"
                     /label=HygR
                     /note="confers resistance to hygromycin"
                     /translation="MKKPELTATSVEKFLIEKFDSVSDLMQLSEGEESRAFSFDVGGRG
                     YVLRVNSCADGFYKDRYVYRHFASAALPIPEVLDIGEFSESLTYCISRRAQGVTLQDLP
                     ETELPAVLQPVAEAMDAIAAADLSQTSGFGPFGPQGIGQYTTWRDFICAIADPHVYHWQ
                     TVMDDTVSASVAQALDELMLWAEDCPEVRHLVHADFGSNNVLTDNGRITAVIDWSEAMF
                     GDSQYEVANIFFWRPWLACMEQQTRYFERRHPELAGSPRLRAYMLRIGLDQLYQSLVDG
                     NFDDAAWAQGRCDAIVRSGAGTVGRTQIARRSAAVWTDGCVEVLADSGNRRPSTRPRAK
                     E"
     polyA_signal    8851..8972
                     /label=SV40 poly(A) signal
                     /note="SV40 polyadenylation signal"
     primer_bind     complement(9021..9037)
                     /label=M13 rev
                     /note="common sequencing primer, one of multiple similar 
                     variants"
     protein_bind    9045..9061
                     /label=lac operator
                     /bound_moiety="lac repressor encoded by lacI"
                     /note="The lac repressor binds to the lac operator to 
                     inhibit transcription in E. coli. This inhibition can be 
                     relieved by adding lactose or 
                     isopropyl-beta-D-thiogalactopyranoside (IPTG)."
     promoter        complement(9069..9099)
                     /label=lac promoter
                     /note="promoter for the E. coli lac operon"
     protein_bind    9114..9135
                     /label=CAP binding site
                     /bound_moiety="E. coli catabolite activator protein"
                     /note="CAP binding activates transcription in the presence 
                     of cAMP."
     misc_feature    9408..10027
                     /label=pUCorigin
     rep_origin      complement(9423..10011)
                     /direction=LEFT
                     /label=ori
                     /note="high-copy-number ColE1/pMB1/pBR322/pUC origin of 
                     replication"
     CDS             complement(10182..11042)
                     /codon_start=1
                     /label=amp R
                     /note=" -lactamase"
                     /translation="MSIQHFRVALIPFFAAFCLPVFAHPETLVKVKDAEDQLGARVGYI
                     ELDLNSGKILESFRPEERFPMMSTFKVLLCGAVLSRIDAGQEQLGRRIHYSQNDLVEYS
                     PVTEKHLTDGMTVRELCSAAITMSDNTAANLLLTTIGGPKELTAFLHNMGDHVTRLDRW
                     EPELNEAIPNDERDTTMPVAMATTLRKLLTGELLTLASRQQLIDWMEADKVAGPLLRSA
                     LPAGWFIADKSGAGERGSRGIIAALGPDGKPSRIVVIYTTGSQATMDERNRQIAEIGAS
                     LIKHW"
     promoter        complement(11043..11147)
                     /gene="bla"
                     /label=AmpR promoter
     polyA_signal    11195..11329
                     /label=SV40 poly(A) signal
                     /note="SV40 polyadenylation signal"
ORIGIN
        1 tggaagggct aattcactcc caaagaagac aagatatcct tgatctgtgg atctaccaca
       61 cacaaggcta cttccctgat tagcagaact acacaccagg gccaggggtc agatatccac
      121 tgacctttgg atggtgctac aagctagtac cagttgagcc agataaggta gaagaggcca
      181 ataaaggaga gaacaccagc ttgttacacc ctgtgagcct gcatgggatg gatgacccgg
      241 agagagaagt gttagagtgg aggtttgaca gccgcctagc atttcatcac gtggcccgag
      301 agctgcatcc ggagtacttc aagaactgct gatatcgagc ttgctacaag ggactttccg
      361 ctggggactt tccagggagg cgtggcctgg gcgggactgg ggagtggcga gccctcagat
      421 cctgcatata agcagctgct ttttgcctgt actgggtctc tctggttaga ccagatctga
      481 gcctgggagc tctctggcta actagggaac ccactgctta agcctcaata aagcttgcct
      541 tgagtgcttc aagtagtgtg tgcccgtctg ttgtgtgact ctggtaacta gagatccctc
      601 agaccctttt agtcagtgtg gaaaatctct agcagtggcg cccgaacagg gacttgaaag
      661 cgaaagggaa accagaggag ctctctcgac gcaggactcg gcttgctgaa gcgcgcacgg
      721 caagaggcga ggggcggcga ctggtgagta cgccaaaaat tttgactagc ggaggctaga
      781 aggagagaga tgggtgcgag agcgtcagta ttaagcgggg gagaattaga tcgcgatggg
      841 aaaaaattcg gttaaggcca gggggaaaga aaaaatataa attaaaacat atagtatggg
      901 caagcaggga gctagaacga ttcgcagtta atcctggcct gttagaaaca tcagaaggct
      961 gtagacaaat actgggacag ctacaaccat cccttcagac aggatcagaa gaacttagat
     1021 cattatataa tacagtagca accctctatt gtgtgcatca aaggatagag ataaaagaca
     1081 ccaaggaagc tttagacaag atagaggaag agcaaaacaa aagtaagacc accgcacagc
     1141 aagcggccgg ccgctgatct tcagacctgg aggaggagat atgagggaca attggagaag
     1201 tgaattatat aaatataaag tagtaaaaat tgaaccatta ggagtagcac ccaccaaggc
     1261 aaagagaaga gtggtgcaga gagaaaaaag agcagtggga ataggagctt tgttccttgg
     1321 gttcttggga gcagcaggaa gcactatggg cgcagcgtca atgacgctga cggtacaggc
     1381 cagacaatta ttgtctggta tagtgcagca gcagaacaat ttgctgaggg ctattgaggc
     1441 gcaacagcat ctgttgcaac tcacagtctg gggcatcaag cagctccagg caagaatcct
     1501 ggctgtggaa agatacctaa aggatcaaca gctcctgggg atttggggtt gctctggaaa
     1561 actcatttgc accactgctg tgccttggaa tgctagttgg agtaataaat ctctggaaca
     1621 gatttggaat cacacgacct ggatggagtg ggacagagaa attaacaatt acacaagctt
     1681 aatacactcc ttaattgaag aatcgcaaaa ccagcaagaa aagaatgaac aagaattatt
     1741 ggaattagat aaatgggcaa gtttgtggaa ttggtttaac ataacaaatt ggctgtggta
     1801 tataaaatta ttcataatga tagtaggagg cttggtaggt ttaagaatag tttttgctgt
     1861 actttctata gtgaatagag ttaggcaggg atattcacca ttatcgtttc agacccacct
     1921 cccaaccccg aggggacccg acaggcccga aggaatagaa gaagaaggtg gagagagaga
     1981 cagagacaga tccattcgat tagtgaacgg atcggcactg cgtgcgccaa ttctgcagac
     2041 aaatggcagt attcatccac aattttaaaa gaaaaggggg gattgggggg tacagtgcag
     2101 gggaaagaat agtagacata atagcaacag acatacaaac taaagaatta caaaaacaaa
     2161 ttacaaaaat tcaaaatttt cgggtttatt acagggacag cagagatcca gtttggttag
     2221 taccgggccc gctctagtcc ggaatcagtc ctgctcctcg gccacgaagt gcacgcagtt
     2281 gccggccggg tcgcgcaggg cgaactcccg cccccacggc tgctcgccga tctcggtcat
     2341 ggccggcccg gaggcgtccc ggaagttcgt ggacacgacc tccgaccact cggcgtacag
     2401 ctcgtccagg ccgcgcaccc acacccaggc cagggtgttg tccggcacca cctggtcctg
     2461 gaccgcgctg atgaacaggg tcacgtcgtc ccggaccaca ccggcgaagt cgtcctccac
     2521 gaagtcccgg gagaacccga gccggtcggt ccagaactcg accgctccgg cgacgtcgcg
     2581 cgcggtgagc accggaacgg cactggtcaa cttggccatg gtggccctcc tatagtgagt
     2641 cgtattatac tatgccgata tactatgccg atgattaatt gtcaacacgt gctgcaggtc
     2701 cgaggttcta gacgtattac cgccatgcat tagttattaa tagtaatcaa ttacggggtc
     2761 attagttcat agcccatata tggagttccg cgttacataa cttacggtaa atggcccgcc
     2821 tggctgaccg cccaacgacc cccgcccatt gacgtcaata atgacgtatg ttcccatagt
     2881 aacgccaata gggactttcc attgacgtca atgggtggag tatttacggt aaactgccca
     2941 cttggcagta catcaagtgt atcatatgcc aagtacgccc cctattgacg tcaatgacgg
     3001 taaatggccc gcctggcatt atgcccagta catgacctta tgggactttc ctacttggca
     3061 gtacatctac gtattagtca tcgctattac catggtgatg cggttttggc agtacatcaa
     3121 tgggcgtgga tagcggtttg actcacgggg atttccaagt ctccacccca ttgacgtcaa
     3181 tgggagtttg ttttggcacc aaaatcaacg ggactttcca aaatgtcgta acaactccgc
     3241 cccattgacg caaatgggcg gtaggcgtgt acggtgggag gtctatataa gcagagctcg
     3301 tttagtgaac cgtcagatcg cctggagacg ccatccacgc tgttttgacc tccatagaag
     3361 acaccgactc tactagagga tctgccacca gctagcgcca ccatgaccag agtgcccctg
     3421 tacggcttca ccagcatttg tggcagacgg cccgaaatgg aagccgccgt gtctacaatc
     3481 cccagattcc tccagagcag cagcggctcc atgctggacg gcagattcga tcctcagagc
     3541 gccgctcact tcttcggcgt gtacgatgga catggcggaa gccaggtggc caactactgc
     3601 cgcgaaagaa tgcatctggc cctggccgag gaaatcgcca aagaaaagcc catgctgtgc
     3661 gacggcgaca cctggctgga aaagtggaag aaggccctgt tcaacagctt cctgagagtg
     3721 gacagcgaga tcgagagcgt ggcccctgaa acagtgggca gcacatctgt ggtggccgtg
     3781 gtgtttccca gccacatctt cgtggctaac tgcggcgata gcagagccgt gctgtgcaga
     3841 ggaaaaacag ccctgcctct gtccgtggac cacaagcctg atagagagga tgaggccgcc
     3901 agaattgaag ccgctggcgg caaagtgatc cagtggaatg gcgctagagt gttcggcgtg
     3961 ctggccatga gtagatccat cggcgataga tacctgaagc ctagcatcat ccccgatcct
     4021 gaagtgaccg ccgtgaagag agtgaaagag gacgactgcc tgatcctggc ctctgacggt
     4081 gtctgggacg tgatgacaga tgaagaggcc tgcgagatgg cccggaagag aatcctgctg
     4141 tggcacaaga aaaacgccgt ggccggggat gcttctctgc tggctgacga gagaagaaaa
     4201 gagggcaaag accccgctgc catgtctgcc gccgagtacc tgtctaagct ggccatccag
     4261 agaggcagca aggacaacat cagcgtggtg gtcgtggacc tgaaaggcgg cggaggaagt
     4321 ggcggcggat ctggcggagg atctaccggt atggtgagca agggcgagga gctgttcacc
     4381 ggggtggtgc ccatcctggt cgagctggac ggcgacgtaa acggccacaa gttcagcgtg
     4441 tccggcgagg gcgagggcga tgccacctac ggcaagctga ccctgaagtt catctgcacc
     4501 accggcaagc tgcccgtgcc ctggcccacc ctcgtgacca ccttcggcta cggcctgcag
     4561 tgcttcgccc gctaccccga ccacatgaag cagcacgact tcttcaagtc cgccatgccc
     4621 gaaggctacg tccaggagcg caccatcttc ttcaaggacg acggcaacta caagacccgc
     4681 gccgaggtga agttcgaggg cgacaccctg gtgaaccgca tcgagctgaa gggcatcgac
     4741 ttcaaggagg acggcaacat cctggggcac aagctggagt acaactacaa cagccacaac
     4801 gtctatatca tggccgacaa gcagaagaac ggcatcaagg tgaacttcaa gatccgccac
     4861 aacatcgagg acggcagcgt gcagctcgcc gaccactacc agcagaacac ccccatcggc
     4921 gacggccccg tgctgctgcc cgacaaccac tacctgagct accagtccgc cctgagcaaa
     4981 gaccccaacg agaagcgcga tcacatggtc ctgctggagt tcgtgaccgc cgccgggatc
     5041 actctcggca tggacgagct gtacaagacg cgtggaagcg gatacccata cgatgtgcca
     5101 gattacgctg gatccggcgc aacaaacttc tctctgctga aacaagccgg agatgtcgaa
     5161 gagaatcctg gaccgatggc caagcctttg tctcaagaag aatccaccct cattgaaaga
     5221 gcaacggcta caatcaacag catccccatc tctgaagact acagcgtcgc cagcgcagct
     5281 ctctctagcg acggccgcat cttcactggt gtcaatgtat atcattttac tgggggacct
     5341 tgtgcagaac tcgtggtgct gggcactgct gctgctgcgg cagctggcaa cctgacttgt
     5401 atcgtcgcga tcggaaatga gaacaggggc atcttgagcc cctgcggacg gtgccgacag
     5461 gtgcttctcg atctgcatcc tgggatcaaa gccatagtga aggacagtga tggacagccg
     5521 acggcagttg ggattcgtga attgctgccc tctggttatg tgtgggaggg ctaatgtaca
     5581 agtaggtcga caatcaacct ctggatacaa aatttgtgaa agattgactg gtattcttaa
     5641 ctatgttgct ccttttacgc tatgtggata cgctgcttta atgcctttgt atcatgctat
     5701 tgcttcccgt atggctttca ttttctcctc cttgtataaa tcctggttgc tgtctcttta
     5761 tgaggagttg tggcccgttg tcaggcaacg tggcgtggtg tgcactgtgt ttgctgacgc
     5821 aacccccact ggttggggca ttgccaccac ctgtcagctc ctttccggga ctttcgcttt
     5881 ccccctccct attgccacgg cggaactcat cgccgcctgc cttgcccgct gctggacagg
     5941 ggctcggctg ttgggcactg acaattccgt ggtgttgtcg gggaagctga cgtcctttcc
     6001 atggctgctc gcctgtgttg ccacctggat tctgcgcggg acgtccttct gctacgtccc
     6061 ttcggccctc aatccagcgg accttccttc ccgcggcctg ctgccggctc tgcggcctct
     6121 tccgcgtctt cgccttcgcc ctcagacgag tcggatctcc ctttgggccg cctccccgcc
     6181 tggaattcga gctcggtacc tttaagacca atgacttaca aggcagctgt agatcttagc
     6241 cactttttaa aagaaaagag gggactggaa gggctaattc actcccaacg aagacaagat
     6301 ctgctttttg cttgtactgg gtctctctgg ttagaccaga tctgagcctg ggagctctct
     6361 ggctaactag ggaacccact gcttaagcct caataaagct tgccttgagt gcttcaagta
     6421 gtgtgtgccc gtctgttgtg tgactctggt aactagagat ccctcagacc cttttagtca
     6481 gtgtggaaaa tctctagcag tagtagttca tgtcatctta ttattcagta tttataactt
     6541 gcaaagaaat gaatatcaga gagtgagagg ccttgacatt gtttaaaccc gctgatcagc
     6601 ctcgactgtg ccttctagtt gccagccatc tgttgtttgc ccctcccccg tgccttcctt
     6661 gaccctggaa ggtgccactc ccactgtcct ttcctaataa aatgaggaaa ttgcatcgca
     6721 ttgtctgagt aggtgtcatt ctattctggg gggtggggtg gggcaggaca gcaaggggga
     6781 ggattgggaa gacaatagca ggcatgctgg ggatgcggtg ggctctatgg cttctgaggc
     6841 ggaaagaacc agctggggct ctagggggta tccccnnnnn nnnnnnnnnn nnnnnnnnnn
     6901 nnnnnnnnnn nnnnnnnnnn nnnnnnnnnn nnnnnnnnnn nnnnnnnnnn nnnnnnnnnn
     6961 nnnnnnnnnn nnnnnnnnnn nnnnnnnnnn nnnnnnnnnc nnnnnnnnnn nnnnnnnnnn
     7021 nnnnnnnnnn nnnnnnnnnn nnnnnnnnnn nnnnnnnnnn nnnnnnnnnn nnnnnnnnnn
     7081 nnnnnnnnnn nannnnnnnn nnnnnnnnnn nnnnnnnnnn nnnnnnnnnn nnnnnnnnnn
     7141 ncctttgacg ttggagtcca cgttctttaa tagtggactc ttgttccaaa ctggaacaac
     7201 actcaaccct atctcggtct attcttttga tttataaggg attttgccga tttcggccta
     7261 ttggttaaaa aatgagctga tttaacaaaa atttaacgcg aattaattct gtggaatgtg
     7321 tgtcagttag ggtgtggaaa gtccccaggc tccccagcag gcagaagtat gcaaagcatg
     7381 catctcaatt agtcagcaac caggtgtgga aagtccccag gctccccagc aggcagaagt
     7441 atgcaaagca tgcatctcaa ttagtcagca accatagtcc cgcccctaac tccgcccatc
     7501 ccgcccctaa ctccgcccag ttccgcccat tctccgcccc atggctgact aatttttttt
     7561 atttatgcag aggccgaggc cgcctctgcc tctgagctat tccagaagta gtgaggaggc
     7621 ttttttggag gcctaggctt ttgcaaaaag ctcccgggag cttgtatatc cattttcgga
     7681 tctgatcagc acgtgatgaa aaagcctgaa ctcaccgcga cgtctgtcga gaagtttctg
     7741 atcgaaaagt tcgacagcgt ctccgacctg atgcagctct cggagggcga agaatctcgt
     7801 gctttcagct tcgatgtagg agggcgtgga tatgtcctgc gggtaaatag ctgcgccgat
     7861 ggtttctaca aagatcgtta tgtttatcgg cactttgcat cggccgcgct cccgattccg
     7921 gaagtgcttg acattgggga attcagcgag agcctgacct attgcatctc ccgccgtgca
     7981 cagggtgtca cgttgcaaga cctgcctgaa accgaactgc ccgctgttct gcagccggtc
     8041 gcggaggcca tggatgcgat cgctgcggcc gatcttagcc agacgagcgg gttcggccca
     8101 ttcggaccgc aaggaatcgg tcaatacact acatggcgtg atttcatatg cgcgattgct
     8161 gatccccatg tgtatcactg gcaaactgtg atggacgaca ccgtcagtgc gtccgtcgcg
     8221 caggctctcg atgagctgat gctttgggcc gaggactgcc ccgaagtccg gcacctcgtg
     8281 cacgcggatt tcggctccaa caatgtcctg acggacaatg gccgcataac agcggtcatt
     8341 gactggagcg aggcgatgtt cggggattcc caatacgagg tcgccaacat cttcttctgg
     8401 aggccgtggt tggcttgtat ggagcagcag acgcgctact tcgagcggag gcatccggag
     8461 cttgcaggat cgccgcggct ccgggcgtat atgctccgca ttggtcttga ccaactctat
     8521 cagagcttgg ttgacggcaa tttcgatgat gcagcttggg cgcagggtcg atgcgacgca
     8581 atcgtccgat ccggagccgg gactgtcggg cgtacacaaa tcgcccgcag aagcgcggcc
     8641 gtctggaccg atggctgtgt agaagtactc gccgatagtg gaaaccgacg ccccagcact
     8701 cgtccgaggg caaaggaata gcacgtgcta cgagatttcg attccaccgc cgccttctat
     8761 gaaaggttgg gcttcggaat cgttttccgg gacgccggct ggatgatcct ccagcgcggg
     8821 gatctcatgc tggagttctt cgcccacccc aacttgttta ttgcagctta taatggttac
     8881 aaataaagca atagcatcac aaatttcaca aataaagcat ttttttcact gcattctagt
     8941 tgtggtttgt ccaaactcat caatgtatct tatcatgtct gtataccgtc gacctctagc
     9001 tagagcttgg cgtaatcatg gtcatagctg tttcctgtgt gaaattgtta tccgctcaca
     9061 attccacaca acatacgagc cggaagcata aagtgtaaag cctggggtgc ctaatgagtg
     9121 agctaactca cattaattgc gttgcgctca ctgcccgctt tccagtcggg aaacctgtcg
     9181 tgccagctgc attaatgaat cggccaacgc gcggggagag gcggtttgcg tattgggcgc
     9241 tcttccgctt cctcgctcac tgactcgctg cgctcggtcg ttcggctgcg gcgagcggta
     9301 tcagctcact caaaggcggt aatacggtta tccacagaat caggggataa cgcaggaaag
     9361 aacatgtgag caaaaggcca gcaaaaggcc aggaaccgta aaaaggccgc gttgctggcg
     9421 tttttccata ggctccgccc ccctgacgag catcacaaaa atcgacgctc aagtcagagg
     9481 tggcgaaacc cgacaggact ataaagatac caggcgtttc cccctggaag ctccctcgtg
     9541 cgctctcctg ttccgaccct gccgcttacc ggatacctgt ccgcctttct cccttcggga
     9601 agcgtggcgc tttctcatag ctcacgctgt aggtatctca gttcggtgta ggtcgttcgc
     9661 tccaagctgg gctgtgtgca cgaacccccc gttcagcccg accgctgcgc cttatccggt
     9721 aactatcgtc ttgagtccaa cccggtaaga cacgacttat cgccactggc agcagccact
     9781 ggtaacagga ttagcagagc gaggtatgta ggcggtgcta cagagttctt gaagtggtgg
     9841 cctaactacg gctacactag aagaacagta tttggtatct gcgctctgct gaagccagtt
     9901 accttcggaa aaagagttgg tagctcttga tccggcaaac aaaccaccgc tggtagcggt
     9961 ggtttttttg tttgcaagca gcagattacg cgcagaaaaa aaggatctca agaagatcct
    10021 ttgatctttt ctacggggtc tgacgctcag tggaacgaaa actcacgtta agggattttg
    10081 gtcatgagat tatcaaaaag gatcttcacc tagatccttt taaattaaaa atgaagtttt
    10141 aaatcaatct aaagtatata tgagtaaact tggtctgaca gttaccaatg cttaatcagt
    10201 gaggcaccta tctcagcgat ctgtctattt cgttcatcca tagttgcctg actccccgtc
    10261 gtgtagataa ctacgatacg ggagggctta ccatctggcc ccagtgctgc aatgataccg
    10321 cgagacccac gctcaccggc tccagattta tcagcaataa accagccagc cggaagggcc
    10381 gagcgcagaa gtggtcctgc aactttatcc gcctccatcc agtctattaa ttgttgccgg
    10441 gaagctagag taagtagttc gccagttaat agtttgcgca acgttgttgc cattgctaca
    10501 ggcatcgtgg tgtcacgctc gtcgtttggt atggcttcat tcagctccgg ttcccaacga
    10561 tcaaggcgag ttacatgatc ccccatgttg tgcaaaaaag cggttagctc cttcggtcct
    10621 ccgatcgttg tcagaagtaa gttggccgca gtgttatcac tcatggttat ggcagcactg
    10681 cataattctc ttactgtcat gccatccgta agatgctttt ctgtgactgg tgagtactca
    10741 accaagtcat tctgagaata gtgtatgcgg cgaccgagtt gctcttgccc ggcgtcaata
    10801 cgggataata ccgcgccaca tagcagaact ttaaaagtgc tcatcattgg aaaacgttct
    10861 tcggggcgaa aactctcaag gatcttaccg ctgttgagat ccagttcgat gtaacccact
    10921 cgtgcaccca actgatcttc agcatctttt actttcacca gcgtttctgg gtgagcaaaa
    10981 acaggaaggc aaaatgccgc aaaaaaggga ataagggcga cacggaaatg ttgaatactc
    11041 atactcttcc tttttcaata ttattgaagc atttatcagg gttattgtct catgagcgga
    11101 tacatatttg aatgtattta gaaaaataaa caaatagggg ttccgcgcac atttccccga
    11161 aaagtgccac ctgacgtcga cggatcggga gatcaacttg tttattgcag cttataatgg
    11221 ttacaaataa agcaatagca tcacaaattt cacaaataaa gcattttttt cactgcattc
    11281 tagttgtggt ttgtccaaac tcatcaatgt atcttatcat gtctggatca actggataac
    11341 tcaagctaac caaaatcatc ccaaacttcc caccccatac cctattacca ctgccaatta
    11401 cctgtggttt catttactct aaacctgtga ttcctctgaa ttattttcat tttaaagaaa
    11461 ttgtatttgt taaatatgta ctacaaactt agtagt
//
