# Supplementary material for: Bioengineering multifunctional extracellular vesicles for targeted delivery of biologics to T cells
Source: bioRxiv preprint, doi:10.1101/2022.05.14.491879, version 1 (2022-05-14)
Supplement: Source Data [file 491879_file03.zip › SourceData/Plasmid_Maps/pDMS167.gb]

LOCUS       Exported               14553 bp ds-DNA     circular SYN 15-MAR-2022
DEFINITION  synthetic circular DNA
ACCESSION   .
VERSION     .
KEYWORDS    .
SOURCE      synthetic DNA construct
  ORGANISM  recombinant plasmid
REFERENCE   1  (bases 1 to 14553)
  AUTHORS   Leonard Lab
  TITLE     Direct Submission
  JOURNAL   Exported Tuesday, Mar 15, 2022 from SnapGene 5.1.7
            https://www.snapgene.com
FEATURES             Location/Qualifiers
     source          1..14553
                     /organism="recombinant plasmid"
                     /mol_type="other DNA"
     LTR             1..634
                     /label=3' LTR
                     /note="3' long terminal repeat (LTR) from HIV-1"
     misc_feature    454..634
                     /label=HIV-1_5_LTR
     misc_feature    681..806
                     /label=HIV-1 Psi
                     /note="packaging signal of human immunodeficiency virus 
                     type 1"
     misc_feature    745..789
                     /label=HIV-1_psi_pack
     misc_feature    1303..1536
                     /label=RRE
                     /label=TRE
                     /note="promoter"
     misc_feature    2063..2180
                     /label=cPPT/CTS
                     /note="central polypurine tract and central termination 
                     sequence of HIV-1"
     misc_feature    2067..2082
                     /label=cPPT
                     /note=" central polypurine tract helps translocation into 
                     the nucleus of non-dividing cells"
     CDS             complement(2245..2619)
                     /codon_start=1
                     /label=zeoR
                     /note="bacterial resistance marker, Zeocin resistance"
                     /translation="MAKLTSAVPVLTARDVAGAVEFWTDRLGFSRDFVEDDFAGVVRDD
                     VTLFISAVQDQVVPDNTLAWVWVRGLDELYAEWSEVVSTNFRDASGPAMTEIGEQPWGR
                     EFALRDPAGNCVHFVAEEQD"
     regulatory      2616..2625
                     /regulatory_class="other"
                     /label=Kozak sequence
                     /note="vertebrate consensus sequence for strong initiation 
                     of translation (Kozak, 1987)"
     promoter        complement(2629..2647)
                     /label=T7 promoter
                     /note="promoter for bacteriophage T7 RNA polymerase"
     promoter        complement(2639..2686)
                     /label=EM7 promoter
                     /note="synthetic bacterial promoter "
     misc_feature    2738..3180
                     /label=CMV IE
     enhancer        2791..3094
                     /label=CMV enhancer
                     /note="human cytomegalovirus immediate early enhancer"
     promoter        3095..3298
                     /label=CMV promoter
                     /note="human cytomegalovirus (CMV) immediate early 
                     promoter"
     CDS             3390
                     /codon_start=1
                     /label=turboGFP
                     /note="marker to track shRNAmir expression,TurboGFP is an 
                     improved variant of the green fluorescent protein CopGFP 
                     cloned from copepod Pontellina plumata  [Shagin et al., 
                     2004]. It possesses bright green fluorescence (excitation/ 
                     emission max = 482/ 502 "
                     /translation=""
     CDS             3406..3426
                     /codon_start=1
                     /product="nuclear localization signal of SV40 (simian virus
                     40) large T antigen"
                     /label=SV40 NLS
                     /translation="PKKKRKV"
     CDS             3433..7536
                     /codon_start=1
                     /product="Cas9 (Csn1) endonuclease from the Streptococcus 
                     pyogenes Type II CRISPR/Cas system"
                     /label=Cas9
                     /note="generates RNA-guided double strand breaks in DNA"
                     /translation="MDKKYSIGLDIGTNSVGWAVITDEYKVPSKKFKVLGNTDRHSIKK
                     NLIGALLFDSGETAEATRLKRTARRRYTRRKNRICYLQEIFSNEMAKVDDSFFHRLEES
                     FLVEEDKKHERHPIFGNIVDEVAYHEKYPTIYHLRKKLVDSTDKADLRLIYLALAHMIK
                     FRGHFLIEGDLNPDNSDVDKLFIQLVQTYNQLFEENPINASGVDAKAILSARLSKSRRL
                     ENLIAQLPGEKKNGLFGNLIALSLGLTPNFKSNFDLAEDAKLQLSKDTYDDDLDNLLAQ
                     IGDQYADLFLAAKNLSDAILLSDILRVNTEITKAPLSASMIKRYDEHHQDLTLLKALVR
                     QQLPEKYKEIFFDQSKNGYAGYIDGGASQEEFYKFIKPILEKMDGTEELLVKLNREDLL
                     RKQRTFDNGSIPHQIHLGELHAILRRQEDFYPFLKDNREKIEKILTFRIPYYVGPLARG
                     NSRFAWMTRKSEETITPWNFEEVVDKGASAQSFIERMTNFDKNLPNEKVLPKHSLLYEY
                     FTVYNELTKVKYVTEGMRKPAFLSGEQKKAIVDLLFKTNRKVTVKQLKEDYFKKIECFD
                     SVEISGVEDRFNASLGTYHDLLKIIKDKDFLDNEENEDILEDIVLTLTLFEDREMIEER
                     LKTYAHLFDDKVMKQLKRRRYTGWGRLSRKLINGIRDKQSGKTILDFLKSDGFANRNFM
                     QLIHDDSLTFKEDIQKAQVSGQGDSLHEHIANLAGSPAIKKGILQTVKVVDELVKVMGR
                     HKPENIVIEMARENQTTQKGQKNSRERMKRIEEGIKELGSQILKEHPVENTQLQNEKLY
                     LYYLQNGRDMYVDQELDINRLSDYDVDHIVPQSFLKDDSIDNKVLTRSDKNRGKSDNVP
                     SEEVVKKMKNYWRQLLNAKLITQRKFDNLTKAERGGLSELDKAGFIKRQLVETRQITKH
                     VAQILDSRMNTKYDENDKLIREVKVITLKSKLVSDFRKDFQFYKVREINNYHHAHDAYL
                     NAVVGTALIKKYPKLESEFVYGDYKVYDVRKMIAKSEQEIGKATAKYFFYSNIMNFFKT
                     EITLANGEIRKRPLIETNGETGEIVWDKGRDFATVRKVLSMPQVNIVKKTEVQTGGFSK
                     ESILPKRNSDKLIARKKDWDPKKYGGFDSPTVAYSVLVVAKVEKGKSKKLKSVKELLGI
                     TIMERSSFEKNPIDFLEAKGYKEVKKDLIIKLPKYSLFELENGRKRMLASAGELQKGNE
                     LALPSKYVNFLYLASHYEKLKGSPEDNEQKQLFVEQHKHYLDEIIEQISEFSKRVILAD
                     ANLDKVLSAYNKHRDKPIREQAENIIHLFTLTNLGAPAAFKYFDTTIDRKRYTSTKEVL
                     DATLIHQSITGLYETRIDLSQLGGD"
     CDS             7582..8130
                     /codon_start=1
                     /label=PYL
                     /translation="MGGGAPTQDEFTQLSQSIAEFHTYQLGNGRCSSLLAQRIHAPPET
                     VWSVVRRFDRPQIYKHFIKSCNVSEDFEMRVGCTRDVNVISGLPANTSRERLDLLDDDR
                     RVTGFSITGGEHRLRNYKSVTTVHRFEKEEEEERIWTVVLESYVVDVPEGNSEEDTRLF
                     ADTVIRLNLQKLASITEAMN"
     CDS             8140..8166
                     /codon_start=1
                     /product="HA (human influenza hemagglutinin) epitope tag"
                     /label=HA
                     /translation="YPYDVPDYA"
     CDS             8176..8232
                     /codon_start=1
                     /product="2A peptide from porcine teschovirus-1 
                     polyprotein"
                     /label=P2A
                     /note="Eukaryotic ribosomes fail to insert a peptide bond 
                     between the Gly and Pro residues, yielding separate 
                     polypeptides."
                     /translation="ATNFSLLKQAGDVEENPGP"
     CDS             8233..8631
                     /codon_start=1
                     /gene="Aspergillus terreus BSD"
                     /product="blasticidin S deaminase"
                     /label=BSD
                     /note="confers resistance to blasticidin"
                     /translation="MAKPLSQEESTLIERATATINSIPISEDYSVASAALSSDGRIFTG
                     VNVYHFTGGPCAELVVLGTAAAAAAGNLTCIVAIGNENRGILSPCGRCRQVLLDLHPGI
                     KAIVKDSDGQPTAVGIRELLPSGYVWEG"
     misc_feature    8649..9236
                     /label=WPRE
                     /note="woodchuck posttranscriptional regulatory element"
     CDS             complement(9119..9130)
                     /codon_start=1
                     /product="Factor Xa recognition and cleavage site"
                     /label=Factor Xa site
                     /translation="IEGR"
     LTR             9323..9556
                     /label=3' LTR (Delta-U3)
                     /note="self-inactivating 3' long terminal repeat (LTR) from
                     HIV-1"
     misc_feature    9476..9556
                     /label=HIV-1_3_LTR
     polyA_signal    9663..9887
                     /label=bGH poly(A) signal
                     /note="bovine growth hormone polyadenylation signal"
     rep_origin      9933..10361
                     /direction=RIGHT
                     /label=f1 ori
                     /note="f1 bacteriophage origin of replication; arrow 
                     indicates direction of (+) strand synthesis"
     promoter        10375..10704
                     /label=SV40 promoter
                     /note="SV40 enhancer and early promoter"
     rep_origin      10555..10690
                     /label=SV40 ori
                     /note="SV40 origin of replication"
     misc_feature    10555..10632
                     /label=SV40_origin
     CDS             10753..11778
                     /codon_start=1
                     /gene="aph(4)-Ia"
                     /product="aminoglycoside phosphotransferase from E. coli"
                     /label=HygR
                     /note="confers resistance to hygromycin"
                     /translation="MKKPELTATSVEKFLIEKFDSVSDLMQLSEGEESRAFSFDVGGRG
                     YVLRVNSCADGFYKDRYVYRHFASAALPIPEVLDIGEFSESLTYCISRRAQGVTLQDLP
                     ETELPAVLQPVAEAMDAIAAADLSQTSGFGPFGPQGIGQYTTWRDFICAIADPHVYHWQ
                     TVMDDTVSASVAQALDELMLWAEDCPEVRHLVHADFGSNNVLTDNGRITAVIDWSEAMF
                     GDSQYEVANIFFWRPWLACMEQQTRYFERRHPELAGSPRLRAYMLRIGLDQLYQSLVDG
                     NFDDAAWAQGRCDAIVRSGAGTVGRTQIARRSAAVWTDGCVEVLADSGNRRPSTRPRAK
                     E"
     polyA_signal    11908..12029
                     /label=SV40 poly(A) signal
                     /note="SV40 polyadenylation signal"
     primer_bind     complement(12078..12094)
                     /label=M13 rev
                     /note="common sequencing primer, one of multiple similar 
                     variants"
     protein_bind    12102..12118
                     /label=lac operator
                     /bound_moiety="lac repressor encoded by lacI"
                     /note="The lac repressor binds to the lac operator to 
                     inhibit transcription in E. coli. This inhibition can be 
                     relieved by adding lactose or 
                     isopropyl-beta-D-thiogalactopyranoside (IPTG)."
     promoter        complement(12126..12156)
                     /label=lac promoter
                     /note="promoter for the E. coli lac operon"
     protein_bind    12171..12192
                     /label=CAP binding site
                     /bound_moiety="E. coli catabolite activator protein"
                     /note="CAP binding activates transcription in the presence 
                     of cAMP."
     misc_feature    12465..13084
                     /label=pUCorigin
     rep_origin      complement(12480..13068)
                     /direction=LEFT
                     /label=ori
                     /note="high-copy-number ColE1/pMB1/pBR322/pUC origin of 
                     replication"
     CDS             complement(13239..14099)
                     /codon_start=1
                     /label=amp R
                     /note=" -lactamase"
                     /translation="MSIQHFRVALIPFFAAFCLPVFAHPETLVKVKDAEDQLGARVGYI
                     ELDLNSGKILESFRPEERFPMMSTFKVLLCGAVLSRIDAGQEQLGRRIHYSQNDLVEYS
                     PVTEKHLTDGMTVRELCSAAITMSDNTAANLLLTTIGGPKELTAFLHNMGDHVTRLDRW
                     EPELNEAIPNDERDTTMPVAMATTLRKLLTGELLTLASRQQLIDWMEADKVAGPLLRSA
                     LPAGWFIADKSGAGERGSRGIIAALGPDGKPSRIVVIYTTGSQATMDERNRQIAEIGAS
                     LIKHW"
     promoter        complement(14100..14204)
                     /gene="bla"
                     /label=AmpR promoter
     polyA_signal    14252..14386
                     /label=SV40 poly(A) signal
                     /note="SV40 polyadenylation signal"
ORIGIN
        1 tggaagggct aattcactcc caaagaagac aagatatcct tgatctgtgg atctaccaca
       61 cacaaggcta cttccctgat tagcagaact acacaccagg gccaggggtc agatatccac
      121 tgacctttgg atggtgctac aagctagtac cagttgagcc agataaggta gaagaggcca
      181 ataaaggaga gaacaccagc ttgttacacc ctgtgagcct gcatgggatg gatgacccgg
      241 agagagaagt gttagagtgg aggtttgaca gccgcctagc atttcatcac gtggcccgag
      301 agctgcatcc ggagtacttc aagaactgct gatatcgagc ttgctacaag ggactttccg
      361 ctggggactt tccagggagg cgtggcctgg gcgggactgg ggagtggcga gccctcagat
      421 cctgcatata agcagctgct ttttgcctgt actgggtctc tctggttaga ccagatctga
      481 gcctgggagc tctctggcta actagggaac ccactgctta agcctcaata aagcttgcct
      541 tgagtgcttc aagtagtgtg tgcccgtctg ttgtgtgact ctggtaacta gagatccctc
      601 agaccctttt agtcagtgtg gaaaatctct agcagtggcg cccgaacagg gacttgaaag
      661 cgaaagggaa accagaggag ctctctcgac gcaggactcg gcttgctgaa gcgcgcacgg
      721 caagaggcga ggggcggcga ctggtgagta cgccaaaaat tttgactagc ggaggctaga
      781 aggagagaga tgggtgcgag agcgtcagta ttaagcgggg gagaattaga tcgcgatggg
      841 aaaaaattcg gttaaggcca gggggaaaga aaaaatataa attaaaacat atagtatggg
      901 caagcaggga gctagaacga ttcgcagtta atcctggcct gttagaaaca tcagaaggct
      961 gtagacaaat actgggacag ctacaaccat cccttcagac aggatcagaa gaacttagat
     1021 cattatataa tacagtagca accctctatt gtgtgcatca aaggatagag ataaaagaca
     1081 ccaaggaagc tttagacaag atagaggaag agcaaaacaa aagtaagacc accgcacagc
     1141 aagcggccgg ccgctgatct tcagacctgg aggaggagat atgagggaca attggagaag
     1201 tgaattatat aaatataaag tagtaaaaat tgaaccatta ggagtagcac ccaccaaggc
     1261 aaagagaaga gtggtgcaga gagaaaaaag agcagtggga ataggagctt tgttccttgg
     1321 gttcttggga gcagcaggaa gcactatggg cgcagcgtca atgacgctga cggtacaggc
     1381 cagacaatta ttgtctggta tagtgcagca gcagaacaat ttgctgaggg ctattgaggc
     1441 gcaacagcat ctgttgcaac tcacagtctg gggcatcaag cagctccagg caagaatcct
     1501 ggctgtggaa agatacctaa aggatcaaca gctcctgggg atttggggtt gctctggaaa
     1561 actcatttgc accactgctg tgccttggaa tgctagttgg agtaataaat ctctggaaca
     1621 gatttggaat cacacgacct ggatggagtg ggacagagaa attaacaatt acacaagctt
     1681 aatacactcc ttaattgaag aatcgcaaaa ccagcaagaa aagaatgaac aagaattatt
     1741 ggaattagat aaatgggcaa gtttgtggaa ttggtttaac ataacaaatt ggctgtggta
     1801 tataaaatta ttcataatga tagtaggagg cttggtaggt ttaagaatag tttttgctgt
     1861 actttctata gtgaatagag ttaggcaggg atattcacca ttatcgtttc agacccacct
     1921 cccaaccccg aggggacccg acaggcccga aggaatagaa gaagaaggtg gagagagaga
     1981 cagagacaga tccattcgat tagtgaacgg atcggcactg cgtgcgccaa ttctgcagac
     2041 aaatggcagt attcatccac aattttaaaa gaaaaggggg gattgggggg tacagtgcag
     2101 gggaaagaat agtagacata atagcaacag acatacaaac taaagaatta caaaaacaaa
     2161 ttacaaaaat tcaaaatttt cgggtttatt acagggacag cagagatcca gtttggttag
     2221 taccgggccc gctctagtcc ggaatcagtc ctgctcctcg gccacgaagt gcacgcagtt
     2281 gccggccggg tcgcgcaggg cgaactcccg cccccacggc tgctcgccga tctcggtcat
     2341 ggccggcccg gaggcgtccc ggaagttcgt ggacacgacc tccgaccact cggcgtacag
     2401 ctcgtccagg ccgcgcaccc acacccaggc cagggtgttg tccggcacca cctggtcctg
     2461 gaccgcgctg atgaacaggg tcacgtcgtc ccggaccaca ccggcgaagt cgtcctccac
     2521 gaagtcccgg gagaacccga gccggtcggt ccagaactcg accgctccgg cgacgtcgcg
     2581 cgcggtgagc accggaacgg cactggtcaa cttggccatg gtggccctcc tatagtgagt
     2641 cgtattatac tatgccgata tactatgccg atgattaatt gtcaacacgt gctgcaggtc
     2701 cgaggttcta gacgtattac cgccatgcat tagttattaa tagtaatcaa ttacggggtc
     2761 attagttcat agcccatata tggagttccg cgttacataa cttacggtaa atggcccgcc
     2821 tggctgaccg cccaacgacc cccgcccatt gacgtcaata atgacgtatg ttcccatagt
     2881 aacgccaata gggactttcc attgacgtca atgggtggag tatttacggt aaactgccca
     2941 cttggcagta catcaagtgt atcatatgcc aagtacgccc cctattgacg tcaatgacgg
     3001 taaatggccc gcctggcatt atgcccagta catgacctta tgggactttc ctacttggca
     3061 gtacatctac gtattagtca tcgctattac catggtgatg cggttttggc agtacatcaa
     3121 tgggcgtgga tagcggtttg actcacgggg atttccaagt ctccacccca ttgacgtcaa
     3181 tgggagtttg ttttggcacc aaaatcaacg ggactttcca aaatgtcgta acaactccgc
     3241 cccattgacg caaatgggcg gtaggcgtgt acggtgggag gtctatataa gcagagctcg
     3301 tttagtgaac cgtcagatcg cctggagacg ccatccacgc tgttttgacc tccatagaag
     3361 acaccgactc tactagagga tctgccacca gctagcgcca ccatgccgaa gaaaaagcgg
     3421 aaggtgaccg gtatggacaa gaagtacagc atcggcctgg acatcggcac caactctgtg
     3481 ggctgggccg tgatcaccga cgagtacaag gtgcccagca agaaattcaa ggtgctgggc
     3541 aacaccgacc ggcacagcat caagaagaac ctgatcggag ccctgctgtt cgacagcggc
     3601 gaaacagccg aggccacccg gctgaagaga accgccagaa gaagatacac cagacggaag
     3661 aaccggatct gctatctgca agagatcttc agcaacgaga tggccaaggt ggacgacagc
     3721 ttcttccaca gactggaaga gtccttcctg gtggaagagg ataagaagca cgagcggcac
     3781 cccatcttcg gcaacatcgt ggacgaggtg gcctaccacg agaagtaccc caccatctac
     3841 cacctgagaa agaaactggt ggacagcacc gacaaggccg acctgcggct gatctatctg
     3901 gccctggccc acatgatcaa gttccggggc cacttcctga tcgagggcga cctgaacccc
     3961 gacaacagcg acgtggacaa gctgttcatc cagctggtgc agacctacaa ccagctgttc
     4021 gaggaaaacc ccatcaacgc cagcggcgtg gacgccaagg ccatcctgtc tgccagactg
     4081 agcaagagca gacggctgga aaatctgatc gcccagctgc ccggcgagaa gaagaatggc
     4141 ctgttcggaa acctgattgc cctgagcctg ggcctgaccc ccaacttcaa gagcaacttc
     4201 gacctggccg aggatgccaa actgcagctg agcaaggaca cctacgacga cgacctggac
     4261 aacctgctgg cccagatcgg cgaccagtac gccgacctgt ttctggccgc caagaacctg
     4321 tccgacgcca tcctgctgag cgacatcctg agagtgaaca ccgagatcac caaggccccc
     4381 ctgagcgcct ctatgatcaa gagatacgac gagcaccacc aggacctgac cctgctgaaa
     4441 gctctcgtgc ggcagcagct gcctgagaag tacaaagaga ttttcttcga ccagagcaag
     4501 aacggctacg ccggctacat tgacggcgga gccagccagg aagagttcta caagttcatc
     4561 aagcccatcc tggaaaagat ggacggcacc gaggaactgc tcgtgaagct gaacagagag
     4621 gacctgctgc ggaagcagcg gaccttcgac aacggcagca tcccccacca gatccacctg
     4681 ggagagctgc acgccattct gcggcggcag gaagattttt acccattcct gaaggacaac
     4741 cgggaaaaga tcgagaagat cctgaccttc cgcatcccct actacgtggg ccctctggcc
     4801 aggggaaaca gcagattcgc ctggatgacc agaaagagcg aggaaaccat caccccctgg
     4861 aacttcgagg aagtggtgga caagggcgct tccgcccaga gcttcatcga gcggatgacc
     4921 aacttcgata agaacctgcc caacgagaag gtgctgccca agcacagcct gctgtacgag
     4981 tacttcaccg tgtataacga gctgaccaaa gtgaaatacg tgaccgaggg aatgagaaag
     5041 cccgccttcc tgagcggcga gcagaaaaag gccatcgtgg acctgctgtt caagaccaac
     5101 cggaaagtga ccgtgaagca gctgaaagag gactacttca agaaaatcga gtgcttcgac
     5161 tccgtggaaa tctccggcgt ggaagatcgg ttcaacgcct ccctgggcac ataccacgat
     5221 ctgctgaaaa ttatcaagga caaggacttc ctggacaatg aggaaaacga ggacattctg
     5281 gaagatatcg tgctgaccct gacactgttt gaggacagag agatgatcga ggaacggctg
     5341 aaaacctatg cccacctgtt cgacgacaaa gtgatgaagc agctgaagcg gcggagatac
     5401 accggctggg gcaggctgag ccggaagctg atcaacggca tccgggacaa gcagtccggc
     5461 aagacaatcc tggatttcct gaagtccgac ggcttcgcca acagaaactt catgcagctg
     5521 atccacgacg acagcctgac ctttaaagag gacatccaga aagcccaggt gtccggccag
     5581 ggcgatagcc tgcacgagca cattgccaat ctggccggca gccccgccat taagaagggc
     5641 atcctgcaga cagtgaaggt ggtggacgag ctcgtgaaag tgatgggccg gcacaagccc
     5701 gagaacatcg tgatcgaaat ggccagagag aaccagacca cccagaaggg acagaagaac
     5761 agccgcgaga gaatgaagcg gatcgaagag ggcatcaaag agctgggcag ccagatcctg
     5821 aaagaacacc ccgtggaaaa cacccagctg cagaacgaga agctgtacct gtactacctg
     5881 cagaatgggc gggatatgta cgtggaccag gaactggaca tcaaccggct gtccgactac
     5941 gatgtggacc atatcgtgcc tcagagcttt ctgaaggacg actccatcga caacaaggtg
     6001 ctgaccagaa gcgacaagaa ccggggcaag agcgacaacg tgccctccga agaggtcgtg
     6061 aagaagatga agaactactg gcggcagctg ctgaacgcca agctgattac ccagagaaag
     6121 ttcgacaatc tgaccaaggc cgagagaggc ggcctgagcg aactggataa ggccggcttc
     6181 atcaagagac agctggtgga aacccggcag atcacaaagc acgtggcaca gatcctggac
     6241 tcccggatga acactaagta cgacgagaat gacaagctga tccgggaagt gaaagtgatc
     6301 accctgaagt ccaagctggt gtccgatttc cggaaggatt tccagtttta caaagtgcgc
     6361 gagatcaaca actaccacca cgcccacgac gcctacctga acgccgtcgt gggaaccgcc
     6421 ctgatcaaaa agtaccctaa gctggaaagc gagttcgtgt acggcgacta caaggtgtac
     6481 gacgtgcgga agatgatcgc caagagcgag caggaaatcg gcaaggctac cgccaagtac
     6541 ttcttctaca gcaacatcat gaactttttc aagaccgaga ttaccctggc caacggcgag
     6601 atccggaagc ggcctctgat cgagacaaac ggcgaaaccg gggagatcgt gtgggataag
     6661 ggccgggatt ttgccaccgt gcggaaagtg ctgagcatgc cccaagtgaa tatcgtgaaa
     6721 aagaccgagg tgcagacagg cggcttcagc aaagagtcta tcctgcccaa gaggaacagc
     6781 gataagctga tcgccagaaa gaaggactgg gaccctaaga agtacggcgg cttcgacagc
     6841 cccaccgtgg cctattctgt gctggtggtg gccaaagtgg aaaagggcaa gtccaagaaa
     6901 ctgaagagtg tgaaagagct gctggggatc accatcatgg aaagaagcag cttcgagaag
     6961 aatcccatcg actttctgga agccaagggc tacaaagaag tgaaaaagga cctgatcatc
     7021 aagctgccta agtactccct gttcgagctg gaaaacggcc ggaagagaat gctggcctct
     7081 gccggcgaac tgcagaaggg aaacgaactg gccctgccct ccaaatatgt gaacttcctg
     7141 tacctggcca gccactatga gaagctgaag ggctcccccg aggataatga gcagaaacag
     7201 ctgtttgtgg aacagcacaa gcactacctg gacgagatca tcgagcagat cagcgagttc
     7261 tccaagagag tgatcctggc cgacgctaat ctggacaaag tgctgtccgc ctacaacaag
     7321 caccgggata agcccatcag agagcaggcc gagaatatca tccacctgtt taccctgacc
     7381 aatctgggag cccctgccgc cttcaagtac tttgacacca ccatcgaccg gaagaggtac
     7441 accagcacca aagaggtgct ggacgccacc ctgatccacc agagcatcac cggcctgtac
     7501 gagacacgga tcgacctgtc tcagctggga ggcgacacgc gtggcggcgg aggcagcgga
     7561 ggcggatctg gcggaggatc tatgggcgga ggagccccta cccaggacga gttcacccag
     7621 ctgagccaga gcatcgctga gttccacacc taccagctgg gaaacggacg ctgttccagc
     7681 ctgctggcac agagaatcca cgctcctcct gagacagtgt ggagtgtggt gcgcagattc
     7741 gaccgccctc agatttacaa gcacttcatc aagagctgca acgtgagcga ggacttcgag
     7801 atgagagtgg gatgtaccag agatgtgaac gtgatcagcg gactgcctgc caacaccagc
     7861 agagagagac tggacctgct ggacgatgac cgcagagtga ccggcttcag catcaccgga
     7921 ggtgagcaca gactgagaaa ctacaagagc gtgaccaccg tccaccgctt cgagaaggaa
     7981 gaggaagagg agcgcatctg gaccgtggtg ctggagagct acgtcgtgga cgtgcccgag
     8041 ggcaacagcg aagaggatac ccgcctgttc gctgacaccg tgatcagact gaacctccag
     8101 aagctggcca gcatcaccga ggcaatgaac ggaagcggat acccatacga tgtgccagat
     8161 tacgctggat ccggcgcaac aaacttctct ctgctgaaac aagccggaga tgtcgaagag
     8221 aatcctggac cgatggccaa gcctttgtct caagaagaat ccaccctcat tgaaagagca
     8281 acggctacaa tcaacagcat ccccatctct gaagactaca gcgtcgccag cgcagctctc
     8341 tctagcgacg gccgcatctt cactggtgtc aatgtatatc attttactgg gggaccttgt
     8401 gcagaactcg tggtgctggg cactgctgct gctgcggcag ctggcaacct gacttgtatc
     8461 gtcgcgatcg gaaatgagaa caggggcatc ttgagcccct gcggacggtg ccgacaggtg
     8521 cttctcgatc tgcatcctgg gatcaaagcc atagtgaagg acagtgatgg acagccgacg
     8581 gcagttggga ttcgtgaatt gctgccctct ggttatgtgt gggagggcta atgtacaagt
     8641 aggtcgacaa tcaacctctg gatacaaaat ttgtgaaaga ttgactggta ttcttaacta
     8701 tgttgctcct tttacgctat gtggatacgc tgctttaatg cctttgtatc atgctattgc
     8761 ttcccgtatg gctttcattt tctcctcctt gtataaatcc tggttgctgt ctctttatga
     8821 ggagttgtgg cccgttgtca ggcaacgtgg cgtggtgtgc actgtgtttg ctgacgcaac
     8881 ccccactggt tggggcattg ccaccacctg tcagctcctt tccgggactt tcgctttccc
     8941 cctccctatt gccacggcgg aactcatcgc cgcctgcctt gcccgctgct ggacaggggc
     9001 tcggctgttg ggcactgaca attccgtggt gttgtcgggg aagctgacgt cctttccatg
     9061 gctgctcgcc tgtgttgcca cctggattct gcgcgggacg tccttctgct acgtcccttc
     9121 ggccctcaat ccagcggacc ttccttcccg cggcctgctg ccggctctgc ggcctcttcc
     9181 gcgtcttcgc cttcgccctc agacgagtcg gatctccctt tgggccgcct ccccgcctgg
     9241 aattcgagct cggtaccttt aagaccaatg acttacaagg cagctgtaga tcttagccac
     9301 tttttaaaag aaaagagggg actggaaggg ctaattcact cccaacgaag acaagatctg
     9361 ctttttgctt gtactgggtc tctctggtta gaccagatct gagcctggga gctctctggc
     9421 taactaggga acccactgct taagcctcaa taaagcttgc cttgagtgct tcaagtagtg
     9481 tgtgcccgtc tgttgtgtga ctctggtaac tagagatccc tcagaccctt ttagtcagtg
     9541 tggaaaatct ctagcagtag tagttcatgt catcttatta ttcagtattt ataacttgca
     9601 aagaaatgaa tatcagagag tgagaggcct tgacattgtt taaacccgct gatcagcctc
     9661 gactgtgcct tctagttgcc agccatctgt tgtttgcccc tcccccgtgc cttccttgac
     9721 cctggaaggt gccactccca ctgtcctttc ctaataaaat gaggaaattg catcgcattg
     9781 tctgagtagg tgtcattcta ttctgggggg tggggtgggg caggacagca agggggagga
     9841 ttgggaagac aatagcaggc atgctgggga tgcggtgggc tctatggctt ctgaggcgga
     9901 aagaaccagc tggggctcta gggggtatcc ccnnnnnnnn nnnnnnnnnn nnnnnnnnnn
     9961 nnnnnnnnnn nnnnnnnnnn nnnnnnnnnn nnnnnnnnnn nnnnnnnnnn nnnnnnnnnn
    10021 nnnnnnnnnn nnnnnnnnnn nnnnnnnnnn nnnnnncnnn nnnnnnnnnn nnnnnnnnnn
    10081 nnnnnnnnnn nnnnnnnnnn nnnnnnnnnn nnnnnnnnnn nnnnnnnnnn nnnnnnnnnn
    10141 nnnnnnnnan nnnnnnnnnn nnnnnnnnnn nnnnnnnnnn nnnnnnnnnn nnnnnnnncc
    10201 tttgacgttg gagtccacgt tctttaatag tggactcttg ttccaaactg gaacaacact
    10261 caaccctatc tcggtctatt cttttgattt ataagggatt ttgccgattt cggcctattg
    10321 gttaaaaaat gagctgattt aacaaaaatt taacgcgaat taattctgtg gaatgtgtgt
    10381 cagttagggt gtggaaagtc cccaggctcc ccagcaggca gaagtatgca aagcatgcat
    10441 ctcaattagt cagcaaccag gtgtggaaag tccccaggct ccccagcagg cagaagtatg
    10501 caaagcatgc atctcaatta gtcagcaacc atagtcccgc ccctaactcc gcccatcccg
    10561 cccctaactc cgcccagttc cgcccattct ccgccccatg gctgactaat tttttttatt
    10621 tatgcagagg ccgaggccgc ctctgcctct gagctattcc agaagtagtg aggaggcttt
    10681 tttggaggcc taggcttttg caaaaagctc ccgggagctt gtatatccat tttcggatct
    10741 gatcagcacg tgatgaaaaa gcctgaactc accgcgacgt ctgtcgagaa gtttctgatc
    10801 gaaaagttcg acagcgtctc cgacctgatg cagctctcgg agggcgaaga atctcgtgct
    10861 ttcagcttcg atgtaggagg gcgtggatat gtcctgcggg taaatagctg cgccgatggt
    10921 ttctacaaag atcgttatgt ttatcggcac tttgcatcgg ccgcgctccc gattccggaa
    10981 gtgcttgaca ttggggaatt cagcgagagc ctgacctatt gcatctcccg ccgtgcacag
    11041 ggtgtcacgt tgcaagacct gcctgaaacc gaactgcccg ctgttctgca gccggtcgcg
    11101 gaggccatgg atgcgatcgc tgcggccgat cttagccaga cgagcgggtt cggcccattc
    11161 ggaccgcaag gaatcggtca atacactaca tggcgtgatt tcatatgcgc gattgctgat
    11221 ccccatgtgt atcactggca aactgtgatg gacgacaccg tcagtgcgtc cgtcgcgcag
    11281 gctctcgatg agctgatgct ttgggccgag gactgccccg aagtccggca cctcgtgcac
    11341 gcggatttcg gctccaacaa tgtcctgacg gacaatggcc gcataacagc ggtcattgac
    11401 tggagcgagg cgatgttcgg ggattcccaa tacgaggtcg ccaacatctt cttctggagg
    11461 ccgtggttgg cttgtatgga gcagcagacg cgctacttcg agcggaggca tccggagctt
    11521 gcaggatcgc cgcggctccg ggcgtatatg ctccgcattg gtcttgacca actctatcag
    11581 agcttggttg acggcaattt cgatgatgca gcttgggcgc agggtcgatg cgacgcaatc
    11641 gtccgatccg gagccgggac tgtcgggcgt acacaaatcg cccgcagaag cgcggccgtc
    11701 tggaccgatg gctgtgtaga agtactcgcc gatagtggaa accgacgccc cagcactcgt
    11761 ccgagggcaa aggaatagca cgtgctacga gatttcgatt ccaccgccgc cttctatgaa
    11821 aggttgggct tcggaatcgt tttccgggac gccggctgga tgatcctcca gcgcggggat
    11881 ctcatgctgg agttcttcgc ccaccccaac ttgtttattg cagcttataa tggttacaaa
    11941 taaagcaata gcatcacaaa tttcacaaat aaagcatttt tttcactgca ttctagttgt
    12001 ggtttgtcca aactcatcaa tgtatcttat catgtctgta taccgtcgac ctctagctag
    12061 agcttggcgt aatcatggtc atagctgttt cctgtgtgaa attgttatcc gctcacaatt
    12121 ccacacaaca tacgagccgg aagcataaag tgtaaagcct ggggtgccta atgagtgagc
    12181 taactcacat taattgcgtt gcgctcactg cccgctttcc agtcgggaaa cctgtcgtgc
    12241 cagctgcatt aatgaatcgg ccaacgcgcg gggagaggcg gtttgcgtat tgggcgctct
    12301 tccgcttcct cgctcactga ctcgctgcgc tcggtcgttc ggctgcggcg agcggtatca
    12361 gctcactcaa aggcggtaat acggttatcc acagaatcag gggataacgc aggaaagaac
    12421 atgtgagcaa aaggccagca aaaggccagg aaccgtaaaa aggccgcgtt gctggcgttt
    12481 ttccataggc tccgcccccc tgacgagcat cacaaaaatc gacgctcaag tcagaggtgg
    12541 cgaaacccga caggactata aagataccag gcgtttcccc ctggaagctc cctcgtgcgc
    12601 tctcctgttc cgaccctgcc gcttaccgga tacctgtccg cctttctccc ttcgggaagc
    12661 gtggcgcttt ctcatagctc acgctgtagg tatctcagtt cggtgtaggt cgttcgctcc
    12721 aagctgggct gtgtgcacga accccccgtt cagcccgacc gctgcgcctt atccggtaac
    12781 tatcgtcttg agtccaaccc ggtaagacac gacttatcgc cactggcagc agccactggt
    12841 aacaggatta gcagagcgag gtatgtaggc ggtgctacag agttcttgaa gtggtggcct
    12901 aactacggct acactagaag aacagtattt ggtatctgcg ctctgctgaa gccagttacc
    12961 ttcggaaaaa gagttggtag ctcttgatcc ggcaaacaaa ccaccgctgg tagcggtggt
    13021 ttttttgttt gcaagcagca gattacgcgc agaaaaaaag gatctcaaga agatcctttg
    13081 atcttttcta cggggtctga cgctcagtgg aacgaaaact cacgttaagg gattttggtc
    13141 atgagattat caaaaaggat cttcacctag atccttttaa attaaaaatg aagttttaaa
    13201 tcaatctaaa gtatatatga gtaaacttgg tctgacagtt accaatgctt aatcagtgag
    13261 gcacctatct cagcgatctg tctatttcgt tcatccatag ttgcctgact ccccgtcgtg
    13321 tagataacta cgatacggga gggcttacca tctggcccca gtgctgcaat gataccgcga
    13381 gacccacgct caccggctcc agatttatca gcaataaacc agccagccgg aagggccgag
    13441 cgcagaagtg gtcctgcaac tttatccgcc tccatccagt ctattaattg ttgccgggaa
    13501 gctagagtaa gtagttcgcc agttaatagt ttgcgcaacg ttgttgccat tgctacaggc
    13561 atcgtggtgt cacgctcgtc gtttggtatg gcttcattca gctccggttc ccaacgatca
    13621 aggcgagtta catgatcccc catgttgtgc aaaaaagcgg ttagctcctt cggtcctccg
    13681 atcgttgtca gaagtaagtt ggccgcagtg ttatcactca tggttatggc agcactgcat
    13741 aattctctta ctgtcatgcc atccgtaaga tgcttttctg tgactggtga gtactcaacc
    13801 aagtcattct gagaatagtg tatgcggcga ccgagttgct cttgcccggc gtcaatacgg
    13861 gataataccg cgccacatag cagaacttta aaagtgctca tcattggaaa acgttcttcg
    13921 gggcgaaaac tctcaaggat cttaccgctg ttgagatcca gttcgatgta acccactcgt
    13981 gcacccaact gatcttcagc atcttttact ttcaccagcg tttctgggtg agcaaaaaca
    14041 ggaaggcaaa atgccgcaaa aaagggaata agggcgacac ggaaatgttg aatactcata
    14101 ctcttccttt ttcaatatta ttgaagcatt tatcagggtt attgtctcat gagcggatac
    14161 atatttgaat gtatttagaa aaataaacaa ataggggttc cgcgcacatt tccccgaaaa
    14221 gtgccacctg acgtcgacgg atcgggagat caacttgttt attgcagctt ataatggtta
    14281 caaataaagc aatagcatca caaatttcac aaataaagca tttttttcac tgcattctag
    14341 ttgtggtttg tccaaactca tcaatgtatc ttatcatgtc tggatcaact ggataactca
    14401 agctaaccaa aatcatccca aacttcccac cccataccct attaccactg ccaattacct
    14461 gtggtttcat ttactctaaa cctgtgattc ctctgaatta ttttcatttt aaagaaattg
    14521 tatttgttaa atatgtacta caaacttagt agt
//
