# Supplementary material for: Bioengineering multifunctional extracellular vesicles for targeted delivery of biologics to T cells
Source: bioRxiv preprint, doi:10.1101/2022.05.14.491879, version 1 (2022-05-14)
Supplement: Source Data [file 491879_file03.zip › SourceData/Plasmid_Maps/pDMS180.gb]

LOCUS       Exported               11526 bp ds-DNA     circular SYN 15-MAR-2022
DEFINITION  synthetic circular DNA
ACCESSION   .
VERSION     .
KEYWORDS    .
SOURCE      synthetic DNA construct
  ORGANISM  recombinant plasmid
REFERENCE   1  (bases 1 to 11526)
  AUTHORS   Leonard Lab
  TITLE     Direct Submission
  JOURNAL   Exported Tuesday, Mar 15, 2022 from SnapGene 5.1.7
            https://www.snapgene.com
FEATURES             Location/Qualifiers
     source          1..11526
                     /organism="recombinant plasmid"
                     /mol_type="other DNA"
     LTR             1..634
                     /label=3' LTR
                     /note="3' long terminal repeat (LTR) from HIV-1"
     misc_feature    454..634
                     /label=HIV-1_5_LTR
     misc_feature    681..806
                     /label=HIV-1 Psi
                     /note="packaging signal of human immunodeficiency virus 
                     type 1"
     misc_feature    745..789
                     /label=HIV-1_psi_pack
     misc_feature    1303..1536
                     /label=RRE
                     /label=TRE
                     /note="promoter"
     misc_feature    2063..2180
                     /label=cPPT/CTS
                     /note="central polypurine tract and central termination 
                     sequence of HIV-1"
     misc_feature    2067..2082
                     /label=cPPT
                     /note=" central polypurine tract helps translocation into 
                     the nucleus of non-dividing cells"
     CDS             complement(2245..2619)
                     /codon_start=1
                     /label=zeoR
                     /note="bacterial resistance marker, Zeocin resistance"
                     /translation="MAKLTSAVPVLTARDVAGAVEFWTDRLGFSRDFVEDDFAGVVRDD
                     VTLFISAVQDQVVPDNTLAWVWVRGLDELYAEWSEVVSTNFRDASGPAMTEIGEQPWGR
                     EFALRDPAGNCVHFVAEEQD"
     promoter        complement(2629..2647)
                     /label=T7 promoter
                     /note="promoter for bacteriophage T7 RNA polymerase"
     promoter        complement(2639..2686)
                     /label=EM7 promoter
                     /note="synthetic bacterial promoter "
     misc_feature    2738..3180
                     /label=CMV IE
     enhancer        2791..3094
                     /label=CMV enhancer
                     /note="human cytomegalovirus immediate early enhancer"
     promoter        3095..3298
                     /label=CMV promoter
                     /note="human cytomegalovirus (CMV) immediate early 
                     promoter"
     CDS             3390
                     /codon_start=1
                     /label=turboGFP
                     /note="marker to track shRNAmir expression,TurboGFP is an 
                     improved variant of the green fluorescent protein CopGFP 
                     cloned from copepod Pontellina plumata  [Shagin et al., 
                     2004]. It possesses bright green fluorescence (excitation/ 
                     emission max = 482/ 502 "
                     /translation=""
     CDS             3397..3405
                     /label=kozak
     CDS             3406..3426
                     /codon_start=1
                     /label=SV40 NLS
                     /translation="PKKKRKV"
     CDS             3433..4335
                     /codon_start=1
                     /label=ABI
                     /translation="MTRVPLYGFTSICGRRPEMEAAVSTIPRFLQSSSGSMLDGRFDPQ
                     SAAHFFGVYDGHGGSQVANYCRERMHLALAEEIAKEKPMLCDGDTWLEKWKKALFNSFL
                     RVDSEIESVAPETVGSTSVVAVVFPSHIFVANCGDSRAVLCRGKTALPLSVDHKPDRED
                     EAARIEAAGGKVIQWNGARVFGVLAMSRSIGDRYLKPSIIPDPEVTAVKRVKEDDCLIL
                     ASDGVWDVMTDEEACEMARKRILLWHKKNAVAGDASLLADERRKEGKDPAAMSAAEYLS
                     KLAIQRGSKDNISVVVVDLK"
     CDS             4336..4375
                     /codon_start=1
                     /label=15 GS linker
                     /translation="GGGGSGGGSGGGS"
     CDS             4381..5097
                     /codon_start=1
                     /product="enhanced YFP"
                     /label=EYFP
                     /note="mammalian codon-optimized"
                     /translation="MVSKGEELFTGVVPILVELDGDVNGHKFSVSGEGEGDATYGKLTL
                     KFICTTGKLPVPWPTLVTTFGYGLQCFARYPDHMKQHDFFKSAMPEGYVQERTIFFKDD
                     GNYKTRAEVKFEGDTLVNRIELKGIDFKEDGNILGHKLEYNYNSHNVYIMADKQKNGIK
                     VNFKIRHNIEDGSVQLADHYQQNTPIGDGPVLLPDNHYLSYQSALSKDPNEKRDHMVLL
                     EFVTAAGITLGMDELYK"
     CDS             5113..5139
                     /codon_start=1
                     /product="HA (human influenza hemagglutinin) epitope tag"
                     /label=HA
                     /translation="YPYDVPDYA"
     CDS             5149..5205
                     /codon_start=1
                     /product="2A peptide from porcine teschovirus-1 
                     polyprotein"
                     /label=P2A
                     /note="Eukaryotic ribosomes fail to insert a peptide bond 
                     between the Gly and Pro residues, yielding separate 
                     polypeptides."
                     /translation="ATNFSLLKQAGDVEENPGP"
     CDS             5206..5604
                     /codon_start=1
                     /gene="Aspergillus terreus BSD"
                     /product="blasticidin S deaminase"
                     /label=BSD
                     /note="confers resistance to blasticidin"
                     /translation="MAKPLSQEESTLIERATATINSIPISEDYSVASAALSSDGRIFTG
                     VNVYHFTGGPCAELVVLGTAAAAAAGNLTCIVAIGNENRGILSPCGRCRQVLLDLHPGI
                     KAIVKDSDGQPTAVGIRELLPSGYVWEG"
     misc_feature    5622..6209
                     /label=WPRE
                     /note="woodchuck posttranscriptional regulatory element"
     CDS             complement(6092..6103)
                     /codon_start=1
                     /product="Factor Xa recognition and cleavage site"
                     /label=Factor Xa site
                     /translation="IEGR"
     LTR             6296..6529
                     /label=3' LTR (Delta-U3)
                     /note="self-inactivating 3' long terminal repeat (LTR) from
                     HIV-1"
     misc_feature    6449..6529
                     /label=HIV-1_3_LTR
     polyA_signal    6636..6860
                     /label=bGH poly(A) signal
                     /note="bovine growth hormone polyadenylation signal"
     rep_origin      6906..7334
                     /direction=RIGHT
                     /label=f1 ori
                     /note="f1 bacteriophage origin of replication; arrow 
                     indicates direction of (+) strand synthesis"
     promoter        7348..7677
                     /label=SV40 promoter
                     /note="SV40 enhancer and early promoter"
     rep_origin      7528..7663
                     /label=SV40 ori
                     /note="SV40 origin of replication"
     misc_feature    7528..7605
                     /label=SV40_origin
     CDS             7726..8751
                     /codon_start=1
                     /gene="aph(4)-Ia"
                     /product="aminoglycoside phosphotransferase from E. coli"
                     /label=HygR
                     /note="confers resistance to hygromycin"
                     /translation="MKKPELTATSVEKFLIEKFDSVSDLMQLSEGEESRAFSFDVGGRG
                     YVLRVNSCADGFYKDRYVYRHFASAALPIPEVLDIGEFSESLTYCISRRAQGVTLQDLP
                     ETELPAVLQPVAEAMDAIAAADLSQTSGFGPFGPQGIGQYTTWRDFICAIADPHVYHWQ
                     TVMDDTVSASVAQALDELMLWAEDCPEVRHLVHADFGSNNVLTDNGRITAVIDWSEAMF
                     GDSQYEVANIFFWRPWLACMEQQTRYFERRHPELAGSPRLRAYMLRIGLDQLYQSLVDG
                     NFDDAAWAQGRCDAIVRSGAGTVGRTQIARRSAAVWTDGCVEVLADSGNRRPSTRPRAK
                     E"
     polyA_signal    8881..9002
                     /label=SV40 poly(A) signal
                     /note="SV40 polyadenylation signal"
     primer_bind     complement(9051..9067)
                     /label=M13 rev
                     /note="common sequencing primer, one of multiple similar 
                     variants"
     protein_bind    9075..9091
                     /label=lac operator
                     /bound_moiety="lac repressor encoded by lacI"
                     /note="The lac repressor binds to the lac operator to 
                     inhibit transcription in E. coli. This inhibition can be 
                     relieved by adding lactose or 
                     isopropyl-beta-D-thiogalactopyranoside (IPTG)."
     promoter        complement(9099..9129)
                     /label=lac promoter
                     /note="promoter for the E. coli lac operon"
     protein_bind    9144..9165
                     /label=CAP binding site
                     /bound_moiety="E. coli catabolite activator protein"
                     /note="CAP binding activates transcription in the presence 
                     of cAMP."
     misc_feature    9438..10057
                     /label=pUCorigin
     rep_origin      complement(9453..10041)
                     /direction=LEFT
                     /label=ori
                     /note="high-copy-number ColE1/pMB1/pBR322/pUC origin of 
                     replication"
     CDS             complement(10212..11072)
                     /codon_start=1
                     /label=amp R
                     /note=" -lactamase"
                     /translation="MSIQHFRVALIPFFAAFCLPVFAHPETLVKVKDAEDQLGARVGYI
                     ELDLNSGKILESFRPEERFPMMSTFKVLLCGAVLSRIDAGQEQLGRRIHYSQNDLVEYS
                     PVTEKHLTDGMTVRELCSAAITMSDNTAANLLLTTIGGPKELTAFLHNMGDHVTRLDRW
                     EPELNEAIPNDERDTTMPVAMATTLRKLLTGELLTLASRQQLIDWMEADKVAGPLLRSA
                     LPAGWFIADKSGAGERGSRGIIAALGPDGKPSRIVVIYTTGSQATMDERNRQIAEIGAS
                     LIKHW"
     promoter        complement(11073..11177)
                     /gene="bla"
                     /label=AmpR promoter
     polyA_signal    11225..11359
                     /label=SV40 poly(A) signal
                     /note="SV40 polyadenylation signal"
ORIGIN
        1 tggaagggct aattcactcc caaagaagac aagatatcct tgatctgtgg atctaccaca
       61 cacaaggcta cttccctgat tagcagaact acacaccagg gccaggggtc agatatccac
      121 tgacctttgg atggtgctac aagctagtac cagttgagcc agataaggta gaagaggcca
      181 ataaaggaga gaacaccagc ttgttacacc ctgtgagcct gcatgggatg gatgacccgg
      241 agagagaagt gttagagtgg aggtttgaca gccgcctagc atttcatcac gtggcccgag
      301 agctgcatcc ggagtacttc aagaactgct gatatcgagc ttgctacaag ggactttccg
      361 ctggggactt tccagggagg cgtggcctgg gcgggactgg ggagtggcga gccctcagat
      421 cctgcatata agcagctgct ttttgcctgt actgggtctc tctggttaga ccagatctga
      481 gcctgggagc tctctggcta actagggaac ccactgctta agcctcaata aagcttgcct
      541 tgagtgcttc aagtagtgtg tgcccgtctg ttgtgtgact ctggtaacta gagatccctc
      601 agaccctttt agtcagtgtg gaaaatctct agcagtggcg cccgaacagg gacttgaaag
      661 cgaaagggaa accagaggag ctctctcgac gcaggactcg gcttgctgaa gcgcgcacgg
      721 caagaggcga ggggcggcga ctggtgagta cgccaaaaat tttgactagc ggaggctaga
      781 aggagagaga tgggtgcgag agcgtcagta ttaagcgggg gagaattaga tcgcgatggg
      841 aaaaaattcg gttaaggcca gggggaaaga aaaaatataa attaaaacat atagtatggg
      901 caagcaggga gctagaacga ttcgcagtta atcctggcct gttagaaaca tcagaaggct
      961 gtagacaaat actgggacag ctacaaccat cccttcagac aggatcagaa gaacttagat
     1021 cattatataa tacagtagca accctctatt gtgtgcatca aaggatagag ataaaagaca
     1081 ccaaggaagc tttagacaag atagaggaag agcaaaacaa aagtaagacc accgcacagc
     1141 aagcggccgg ccgctgatct tcagacctgg aggaggagat atgagggaca attggagaag
     1201 tgaattatat aaatataaag tagtaaaaat tgaaccatta ggagtagcac ccaccaaggc
     1261 aaagagaaga gtggtgcaga gagaaaaaag agcagtggga ataggagctt tgttccttgg
     1321 gttcttggga gcagcaggaa gcactatggg cgcagcgtca atgacgctga cggtacaggc
     1381 cagacaatta ttgtctggta tagtgcagca gcagaacaat ttgctgaggg ctattgaggc
     1441 gcaacagcat ctgttgcaac tcacagtctg gggcatcaag cagctccagg caagaatcct
     1501 ggctgtggaa agatacctaa aggatcaaca gctcctgggg atttggggtt gctctggaaa
     1561 actcatttgc accactgctg tgccttggaa tgctagttgg agtaataaat ctctggaaca
     1621 gatttggaat cacacgacct ggatggagtg ggacagagaa attaacaatt acacaagctt
     1681 aatacactcc ttaattgaag aatcgcaaaa ccagcaagaa aagaatgaac aagaattatt
     1741 ggaattagat aaatgggcaa gtttgtggaa ttggtttaac ataacaaatt ggctgtggta
     1801 tataaaatta ttcataatga tagtaggagg cttggtaggt ttaagaatag tttttgctgt
     1861 actttctata gtgaatagag ttaggcaggg atattcacca ttatcgtttc agacccacct
     1921 cccaaccccg aggggacccg acaggcccga aggaatagaa gaagaaggtg gagagagaga
     1981 cagagacaga tccattcgat tagtgaacgg atcggcactg cgtgcgccaa ttctgcagac
     2041 aaatggcagt attcatccac aattttaaaa gaaaaggggg gattgggggg tacagtgcag
     2101 gggaaagaat agtagacata atagcaacag acatacaaac taaagaatta caaaaacaaa
     2161 ttacaaaaat tcaaaatttt cgggtttatt acagggacag cagagatcca gtttggttag
     2221 taccgggccc gctctagtcc ggaatcagtc ctgctcctcg gccacgaagt gcacgcagtt
     2281 gccggccggg tcgcgcaggg cgaactcccg cccccacggc tgctcgccga tctcggtcat
     2341 ggccggcccg gaggcgtccc ggaagttcgt ggacacgacc tccgaccact cggcgtacag
     2401 ctcgtccagg ccgcgcaccc acacccaggc cagggtgttg tccggcacca cctggtcctg
     2461 gaccgcgctg atgaacaggg tcacgtcgtc ccggaccaca ccggcgaagt cgtcctccac
     2521 gaagtcccgg gagaacccga gccggtcggt ccagaactcg accgctccgg cgacgtcgcg
     2581 cgcggtgagc accggaacgg cactggtcaa cttggccatg gtggccctcc tatagtgagt
     2641 cgtattatac tatgccgata tactatgccg atgattaatt gtcaacacgt gctgcaggtc
     2701 cgaggttcta gacgtattac cgccatgcat tagttattaa tagtaatcaa ttacggggtc
     2761 attagttcat agcccatata tggagttccg cgttacataa cttacggtaa atggcccgcc
     2821 tggctgaccg cccaacgacc cccgcccatt gacgtcaata atgacgtatg ttcccatagt
     2881 aacgccaata gggactttcc attgacgtca atgggtggag tatttacggt aaactgccca
     2941 cttggcagta catcaagtgt atcatatgcc aagtacgccc cctattgacg tcaatgacgg
     3001 taaatggccc gcctggcatt atgcccagta catgacctta tgggactttc ctacttggca
     3061 gtacatctac gtattagtca tcgctattac catggtgatg cggttttggc agtacatcaa
     3121 tgggcgtgga tagcggtttg actcacgggg atttccaagt ctccacccca ttgacgtcaa
     3181 tgggagtttg ttttggcacc aaaatcaacg ggactttcca aaatgtcgta acaactccgc
     3241 cccattgacg caaatgggcg gtaggcgtgt acggtgggag gtctatataa gcagagctcg
     3301 tttagtgaac cgtcagatcg cctggagacg ccatccacgc tgttttgacc tccatagaag
     3361 acaccgactc tactagagga tctgccacca gctagcgcca ccatgccgaa gaaaaagcgg
     3421 aaggtgtccg gaatgaccag agtgcccctg tacggcttca ccagcatttg tggcagacgg
     3481 cccgaaatgg aagccgccgt gtctacaatc cccagattcc tccagagcag cagcggctcc
     3541 atgctggacg gcagattcga tcctcagagc gccgctcact tcttcggcgt gtacgatgga
     3601 catggcggaa gccaggtggc caactactgc cgcgaaagaa tgcatctggc cctggccgag
     3661 gaaatcgcca aagaaaagcc catgctgtgc gacggcgaca cctggctgga aaagtggaag
     3721 aaggccctgt tcaacagctt cctgagagtg gacagcgaga tcgagagcgt ggcccctgaa
     3781 acagtgggca gcacatctgt ggtggccgtg gtgtttccca gccacatctt cgtggctaac
     3841 tgcggcgata gcagagccgt gctgtgcaga ggaaaaacag ccctgcctct gtccgtggac
     3901 cacaagcctg atagagagga tgaggccgcc agaattgaag ccgctggcgg caaagtgatc
     3961 cagtggaatg gcgctagagt gttcggcgtg ctggccatga gtagatccat cggcgataga
     4021 tacctgaagc ctagcatcat ccccgatcct gaagtgaccg ccgtgaagag agtgaaagag
     4081 gacgactgcc tgatcctggc ctctgacggt gtctgggacg tgatgacaga tgaagaggcc
     4141 tgcgagatgg cccggaagag aatcctgctg tggcacaaga aaaacgccgt ggccggggat
     4201 gcttctctgc tggctgacga gagaagaaaa gagggcaaag accccgctgc catgtctgcc
     4261 gccgagtacc tgtctaagct ggccatccag agaggcagca aggacaacat cagcgtggtg
     4321 gtcgtggacc tgaaaggcgg cggaggaagt ggcggcggat ctggcggagg atctaccggt
     4381 atggtgagca agggcgagga gctgttcacc ggggtggtgc ccatcctggt cgagctggac
     4441 ggcgacgtaa acggccacaa gttcagcgtg tccggcgagg gcgagggcga tgccacctac
     4501 ggcaagctga ccctgaagtt catctgcacc accggcaagc tgcccgtgcc ctggcccacc
     4561 ctcgtgacca ccttcggcta cggcctgcag tgcttcgccc gctaccccga ccacatgaag
     4621 cagcacgact tcttcaagtc cgccatgccc gaaggctacg tccaggagcg caccatcttc
     4681 ttcaaggacg acggcaacta caagacccgc gccgaggtga agttcgaggg cgacaccctg
     4741 gtgaaccgca tcgagctgaa gggcatcgac ttcaaggagg acggcaacat cctggggcac
     4801 aagctggagt acaactacaa cagccacaac gtctatatca tggccgacaa gcagaagaac
     4861 ggcatcaagg tgaacttcaa gatccgccac aacatcgagg acggcagcgt gcagctcgcc
     4921 gaccactacc agcagaacac ccccatcggc gacggccccg tgctgctgcc cgacaaccac
     4981 tacctgagct accagtccgc cctgagcaaa gaccccaacg agaagcgcga tcacatggtc
     5041 ctgctggagt tcgtgaccgc cgccgggatc actctcggca tggacgagct gtacaagacg
     5101 cgtggaagcg gatacccata cgatgtgcca gattacgctg gatccggcgc aacaaacttc
     5161 tctctgctga aacaagccgg agatgtcgaa gagaatcctg gaccgatggc caagcctttg
     5221 tctcaagaag aatccaccct cattgaaaga gcaacggcta caatcaacag catccccatc
     5281 tctgaagact acagcgtcgc cagcgcagct ctctctagcg acggccgcat cttcactggt
     5341 gtcaatgtat atcattttac tgggggacct tgtgcagaac tcgtggtgct gggcactgct
     5401 gctgctgcgg cagctggcaa cctgacttgt atcgtcgcga tcggaaatga gaacaggggc
     5461 atcttgagcc cctgcggacg gtgccgacag gtgcttctcg atctgcatcc tgggatcaaa
     5521 gccatagtga aggacagtga tggacagccg acggcagttg ggattcgtga attgctgccc
     5581 tctggttatg tgtgggaggg ctaatgtaca agtaggtcga caatcaacct ctggatacaa
     5641 aatttgtgaa agattgactg gtattcttaa ctatgttgct ccttttacgc tatgtggata
     5701 cgctgcttta atgcctttgt atcatgctat tgcttcccgt atggctttca ttttctcctc
     5761 cttgtataaa tcctggttgc tgtctcttta tgaggagttg tggcccgttg tcaggcaacg
     5821 tggcgtggtg tgcactgtgt ttgctgacgc aacccccact ggttggggca ttgccaccac
     5881 ctgtcagctc ctttccggga ctttcgcttt ccccctccct attgccacgg cggaactcat
     5941 cgccgcctgc cttgcccgct gctggacagg ggctcggctg ttgggcactg acaattccgt
     6001 ggtgttgtcg gggaagctga cgtcctttcc atggctgctc gcctgtgttg ccacctggat
     6061 tctgcgcggg acgtccttct gctacgtccc ttcggccctc aatccagcgg accttccttc
     6121 ccgcggcctg ctgccggctc tgcggcctct tccgcgtctt cgccttcgcc ctcagacgag
     6181 tcggatctcc ctttgggccg cctccccgcc tggaattcga gctcggtacc tttaagacca
     6241 atgacttaca aggcagctgt agatcttagc cactttttaa aagaaaagag gggactggaa
     6301 gggctaattc actcccaacg aagacaagat ctgctttttg cttgtactgg gtctctctgg
     6361 ttagaccaga tctgagcctg ggagctctct ggctaactag ggaacccact gcttaagcct
     6421 caataaagct tgccttgagt gcttcaagta gtgtgtgccc gtctgttgtg tgactctggt
     6481 aactagagat ccctcagacc cttttagtca gtgtggaaaa tctctagcag tagtagttca
     6541 tgtcatctta ttattcagta tttataactt gcaaagaaat gaatatcaga gagtgagagg
     6601 ccttgacatt gtttaaaccc gctgatcagc ctcgactgtg ccttctagtt gccagccatc
     6661 tgttgtttgc ccctcccccg tgccttcctt gaccctggaa ggtgccactc ccactgtcct
     6721 ttcctaataa aatgaggaaa ttgcatcgca ttgtctgagt aggtgtcatt ctattctggg
     6781 gggtggggtg gggcaggaca gcaaggggga ggattgggaa gacaatagca ggcatgctgg
     6841 ggatgcggtg ggctctatgg cttctgaggc ggaaagaacc agctggggct ctagggggta
     6901 tccccnnnnn nnnnnnnnnn nnnnnnnnnn nnnnnnnnnn nnnnnnnnnn nnnnnnnnnn
     6961 nnnnnnnnnn nnnnnnnnnn nnnnnnnnnn nnnnnnnnnn nnnnnnnnnn nnnnnnnnnn
     7021 nnnnnnnnnc nnnnnnnnnn nnnnnnnnnn nnnnnnnnnn nnnnnnnnnn nnnnnnnnnn
     7081 nnnnnnnnnn nnnnnnnnnn nnnnnnnnnn nnnnnnnnnn nannnnnnnn nnnnnnnnnn
     7141 nnnnnnnnnn nnnnnnnnnn nnnnnnnnnn ncctttgacg ttggagtcca cgttctttaa
     7201 tagtggactc ttgttccaaa ctggaacaac actcaaccct atctcggtct attcttttga
     7261 tttataaggg attttgccga tttcggccta ttggttaaaa aatgagctga tttaacaaaa
     7321 atttaacgcg aattaattct gtggaatgtg tgtcagttag ggtgtggaaa gtccccaggc
     7381 tccccagcag gcagaagtat gcaaagcatg catctcaatt agtcagcaac caggtgtgga
     7441 aagtccccag gctccccagc aggcagaagt atgcaaagca tgcatctcaa ttagtcagca
     7501 accatagtcc cgcccctaac tccgcccatc ccgcccctaa ctccgcccag ttccgcccat
     7561 tctccgcccc atggctgact aatttttttt atttatgcag aggccgaggc cgcctctgcc
     7621 tctgagctat tccagaagta gtgaggaggc ttttttggag gcctaggctt ttgcaaaaag
     7681 ctcccgggag cttgtatatc cattttcgga tctgatcagc acgtgatgaa aaagcctgaa
     7741 ctcaccgcga cgtctgtcga gaagtttctg atcgaaaagt tcgacagcgt ctccgacctg
     7801 atgcagctct cggagggcga agaatctcgt gctttcagct tcgatgtagg agggcgtgga
     7861 tatgtcctgc gggtaaatag ctgcgccgat ggtttctaca aagatcgtta tgtttatcgg
     7921 cactttgcat cggccgcgct cccgattccg gaagtgcttg acattgggga attcagcgag
     7981 agcctgacct attgcatctc ccgccgtgca cagggtgtca cgttgcaaga cctgcctgaa
     8041 accgaactgc ccgctgttct gcagccggtc gcggaggcca tggatgcgat cgctgcggcc
     8101 gatcttagcc agacgagcgg gttcggccca ttcggaccgc aaggaatcgg tcaatacact
     8161 acatggcgtg atttcatatg cgcgattgct gatccccatg tgtatcactg gcaaactgtg
     8221 atggacgaca ccgtcagtgc gtccgtcgcg caggctctcg atgagctgat gctttgggcc
     8281 gaggactgcc ccgaagtccg gcacctcgtg cacgcggatt tcggctccaa caatgtcctg
     8341 acggacaatg gccgcataac agcggtcatt gactggagcg aggcgatgtt cggggattcc
     8401 caatacgagg tcgccaacat cttcttctgg aggccgtggt tggcttgtat ggagcagcag
     8461 acgcgctact tcgagcggag gcatccggag cttgcaggat cgccgcggct ccgggcgtat
     8521 atgctccgca ttggtcttga ccaactctat cagagcttgg ttgacggcaa tttcgatgat
     8581 gcagcttggg cgcagggtcg atgcgacgca atcgtccgat ccggagccgg gactgtcggg
     8641 cgtacacaaa tcgcccgcag aagcgcggcc gtctggaccg atggctgtgt agaagtactc
     8701 gccgatagtg gaaaccgacg ccccagcact cgtccgaggg caaaggaata gcacgtgcta
     8761 cgagatttcg attccaccgc cgccttctat gaaaggttgg gcttcggaat cgttttccgg
     8821 gacgccggct ggatgatcct ccagcgcggg gatctcatgc tggagttctt cgcccacccc
     8881 aacttgttta ttgcagctta taatggttac aaataaagca atagcatcac aaatttcaca
     8941 aataaagcat ttttttcact gcattctagt tgtggtttgt ccaaactcat caatgtatct
     9001 tatcatgtct gtataccgtc gacctctagc tagagcttgg cgtaatcatg gtcatagctg
     9061 tttcctgtgt gaaattgtta tccgctcaca attccacaca acatacgagc cggaagcata
     9121 aagtgtaaag cctggggtgc ctaatgagtg agctaactca cattaattgc gttgcgctca
     9181 ctgcccgctt tccagtcggg aaacctgtcg tgccagctgc attaatgaat cggccaacgc
     9241 gcggggagag gcggtttgcg tattgggcgc tcttccgctt cctcgctcac tgactcgctg
     9301 cgctcggtcg ttcggctgcg gcgagcggta tcagctcact caaaggcggt aatacggtta
     9361 tccacagaat caggggataa cgcaggaaag aacatgtgag caaaaggcca gcaaaaggcc
     9421 aggaaccgta aaaaggccgc gttgctggcg tttttccata ggctccgccc ccctgacgag
     9481 catcacaaaa atcgacgctc aagtcagagg tggcgaaacc cgacaggact ataaagatac
     9541 caggcgtttc cccctggaag ctccctcgtg cgctctcctg ttccgaccct gccgcttacc
     9601 ggatacctgt ccgcctttct cccttcggga agcgtggcgc tttctcatag ctcacgctgt
     9661 aggtatctca gttcggtgta ggtcgttcgc tccaagctgg gctgtgtgca cgaacccccc
     9721 gttcagcccg accgctgcgc cttatccggt aactatcgtc ttgagtccaa cccggtaaga
     9781 cacgacttat cgccactggc agcagccact ggtaacagga ttagcagagc gaggtatgta
     9841 ggcggtgcta cagagttctt gaagtggtgg cctaactacg gctacactag aagaacagta
     9901 tttggtatct gcgctctgct gaagccagtt accttcggaa aaagagttgg tagctcttga
     9961 tccggcaaac aaaccaccgc tggtagcggt ggtttttttg tttgcaagca gcagattacg
    10021 cgcagaaaaa aaggatctca agaagatcct ttgatctttt ctacggggtc tgacgctcag
    10081 tggaacgaaa actcacgtta agggattttg gtcatgagat tatcaaaaag gatcttcacc
    10141 tagatccttt taaattaaaa atgaagtttt aaatcaatct aaagtatata tgagtaaact
    10201 tggtctgaca gttaccaatg cttaatcagt gaggcaccta tctcagcgat ctgtctattt
    10261 cgttcatcca tagttgcctg actccccgtc gtgtagataa ctacgatacg ggagggctta
    10321 ccatctggcc ccagtgctgc aatgataccg cgagacccac gctcaccggc tccagattta
    10381 tcagcaataa accagccagc cggaagggcc gagcgcagaa gtggtcctgc aactttatcc
    10441 gcctccatcc agtctattaa ttgttgccgg gaagctagag taagtagttc gccagttaat
    10501 agtttgcgca acgttgttgc cattgctaca ggcatcgtgg tgtcacgctc gtcgtttggt
    10561 atggcttcat tcagctccgg ttcccaacga tcaaggcgag ttacatgatc ccccatgttg
    10621 tgcaaaaaag cggttagctc cttcggtcct ccgatcgttg tcagaagtaa gttggccgca
    10681 gtgttatcac tcatggttat ggcagcactg cataattctc ttactgtcat gccatccgta
    10741 agatgctttt ctgtgactgg tgagtactca accaagtcat tctgagaata gtgtatgcgg
    10801 cgaccgagtt gctcttgccc ggcgtcaata cgggataata ccgcgccaca tagcagaact
    10861 ttaaaagtgc tcatcattgg aaaacgttct tcggggcgaa aactctcaag gatcttaccg
    10921 ctgttgagat ccagttcgat gtaacccact cgtgcaccca actgatcttc agcatctttt
    10981 actttcacca gcgtttctgg gtgagcaaaa acaggaaggc aaaatgccgc aaaaaaggga
    11041 ataagggcga cacggaaatg ttgaatactc atactcttcc tttttcaata ttattgaagc
    11101 atttatcagg gttattgtct catgagcgga tacatatttg aatgtattta gaaaaataaa
    11161 caaatagggg ttccgcgcac atttccccga aaagtgccac ctgacgtcga cggatcggga
    11221 gatcaacttg tttattgcag cttataatgg ttacaaataa agcaatagca tcacaaattt
    11281 cacaaataaa gcattttttt cactgcattc tagttgtggt ttgtccaaac tcatcaatgt
    11341 atcttatcat gtctggatca actggataac tcaagctaac caaaatcatc ccaaacttcc
    11401 caccccatac cctattacca ctgccaatta cctgtggttt catttactct aaacctgtga
    11461 ttcctctgaa ttattttcat tttaaagaaa ttgtatttgt taaatatgta ctacaaactt
    11521 agtagt
//
