# Supplementary material for: Bioengineering multifunctional extracellular vesicles for targeted delivery of biologics to T cells
Source: bioRxiv preprint, doi:10.1101/2022.05.14.491879, version 1 (2022-05-14)
Supplement: Source Data [file 491879_file03.zip › SourceData/Plasmid_Maps/pDMS163.gb]

LOCUS       Exported               14913 bp ds-DNA     circular SYN 15-MAR-2022
DEFINITION  synthetic circular DNA
ACCESSION   .
VERSION     .
KEYWORDS    .
SOURCE      synthetic DNA construct
  ORGANISM  recombinant plasmid
REFERENCE   1  (bases 1 to 14913)
  AUTHORS   Leonard Lab
  TITLE     Direct Submission
  JOURNAL   Exported Tuesday, Mar 15, 2022 from SnapGene 5.1.7
            https://www.snapgene.com
FEATURES             Location/Qualifiers
     source          1..14913
                     /organism="recombinant plasmid"
                     /mol_type="other DNA"
     LTR             1..634
                     /label=3' LTR
                     /note="3' long terminal repeat (LTR) from HIV-1"
     misc_feature    454..634
                     /label=HIV-1_5_LTR
     misc_feature    681..806
                     /label=HIV-1 Psi
                     /note="packaging signal of human immunodeficiency virus 
                     type 1"
     misc_feature    745..789
                     /label=HIV-1_psi_pack
     misc_feature    1303..1536
                     /label=RRE
                     /label=TRE
                     /note="promoter"
     misc_feature    2063..2180
                     /label=cPPT/CTS
                     /note="central polypurine tract and central termination 
                     sequence of HIV-1"
     misc_feature    2067..2082
                     /label=cPPT
                     /note=" central polypurine tract helps translocation into 
                     the nucleus of non-dividing cells"
     CDS             complement(2245..2619)
                     /codon_start=1
                     /label=zeoR
                     /note="bacterial resistance marker, Zeocin resistance"
                     /translation="MAKLTSAVPVLTARDVAGAVEFWTDRLGFSRDFVEDDFAGVVRDD
                     VTLFISAVQDQVVPDNTLAWVWVRGLDELYAEWSEVVSTNFRDASGPAMTEIGEQPWGR
                     EFALRDPAGNCVHFVAEEQD"
     promoter        complement(2629..2647)
                     /label=T7 promoter
                     /note="promoter for bacteriophage T7 RNA polymerase"
     promoter        complement(2639..2686)
                     /label=EM7 promoter
                     /note="synthetic bacterial promoter "
     misc_feature    2738..3180
                     /label=CMV IE
     enhancer        2791..3094
                     /label=CMV enhancer
                     /note="human cytomegalovirus immediate early enhancer"
     promoter        3095..3298
                     /label=CMV promoter
                     /note="human cytomegalovirus (CMV) immediate early 
                     promoter"
     CDS             3390
                     /codon_start=1
                     /label=turboGFP
                     /note="marker to track shRNAmir expression,TurboGFP is an 
                     improved variant of the green fluorescent protein CopGFP 
                     cloned from copepod Pontellina plumata  [Shagin et al., 
                     2004]. It possesses bright green fluorescence (excitation/ 
                     emission max = 482/ 502 "
                     /translation=""
     CDS             3397..3405
                     /label=kozak
     CDS             3406..3426
                     /codon_start=1
                     /label=SV40 NLS
                     /translation="PKKKRKV"
     CDS             3433..4335
                     /codon_start=1
                     /label=ABI
                     /translation="MTRVPLYGFTSICGRRPEMEAAVSTIPRFLQSSSGSMLDGRFDPQ
                     SAAHFFGVYDGHGGSQVANYCRERMHLALAEEIAKEKPMLCDGDTWLEKWKKALFNSFL
                     RVDSEIESVAPETVGSTSVVAVVFPSHIFVANCGDSRAVLCRGKTALPLSVDHKPDRED
                     EAARIEAAGGKVIQWNGARVFGVLAMSRSIGDRYLKPSIIPDPEVTAVKRVKEDDCLIL
                     ASDGVWDVMTDEEACEMARKRILLWHKKNAVAGDASLLADERRKEGKDPAAMSAAEYLS
                     KLAIQRGSKDNISVVVVDLK"
     CDS             4336..4380
                     /codon_start=1
                     /label=15 GS linker
                     /translation="GGGGSGGGSGGGSTG"
     CDS             4381..8484
                     /codon_start=1
                     /product="Cas9 (Csn1) endonuclease from the Streptococcus 
                     pyogenes Type II CRISPR/Cas system"
                     /label=Cas9
                     /note="generates RNA-guided double strand breaks in DNA"
                     /translation="MDKKYSIGLDIGTNSVGWAVITDEYKVPSKKFKVLGNTDRHSIKK
                     NLIGALLFDSGETAEATRLKRTARRRYTRRKNRICYLQEIFSNEMAKVDDSFFHRLEES
                     FLVEEDKKHERHPIFGNIVDEVAYHEKYPTIYHLRKKLVDSTDKADLRLIYLALAHMIK
                     FRGHFLIEGDLNPDNSDVDKLFIQLVQTYNQLFEENPINASGVDAKAILSARLSKSRRL
                     ENLIAQLPGEKKNGLFGNLIALSLGLTPNFKSNFDLAEDAKLQLSKDTYDDDLDNLLAQ
                     IGDQYADLFLAAKNLSDAILLSDILRVNTEITKAPLSASMIKRYDEHHQDLTLLKALVR
                     QQLPEKYKEIFFDQSKNGYAGYIDGGASQEEFYKFIKPILEKMDGTEELLVKLNREDLL
                     RKQRTFDNGSIPHQIHLGELHAILRRQEDFYPFLKDNREKIEKILTFRIPYYVGPLARG
                     NSRFAWMTRKSEETITPWNFEEVVDKGASAQSFIERMTNFDKNLPNEKVLPKHSLLYEY
                     FTVYNELTKVKYVTEGMRKPAFLSGEQKKAIVDLLFKTNRKVTVKQLKEDYFKKIECFD
                     SVEISGVEDRFNASLGTYHDLLKIIKDKDFLDNEENEDILEDIVLTLTLFEDREMIEER
                     LKTYAHLFDDKVMKQLKRRRYTGWGRLSRKLINGIRDKQSGKTILDFLKSDGFANRNFM
                     QLIHDDSLTFKEDIQKAQVSGQGDSLHEHIANLAGSPAIKKGILQTVKVVDELVKVMGR
                     HKPENIVIEMARENQTTQKGQKNSRERMKRIEEGIKELGSQILKEHPVENTQLQNEKLY
                     LYYLQNGRDMYVDQELDINRLSDYDVDHIVPQSFLKDDSIDNKVLTRSDKNRGKSDNVP
                     SEEVVKKMKNYWRQLLNAKLITQRKFDNLTKAERGGLSELDKAGFIKRQLVETRQITKH
                     VAQILDSRMNTKYDENDKLIREVKVITLKSKLVSDFRKDFQFYKVREINNYHHAHDAYL
                     NAVVGTALIKKYPKLESEFVYGDYKVYDVRKMIAKSEQEIGKATAKYFFYSNIMNFFKT
                     EITLANGEIRKRPLIETNGETGEIVWDKGRDFATVRKVLSMPQVNIVKKTEVQTGGFSK
                     ESILPKRNSDKLIARKKDWDPKKYGGFDSPTVAYSVLVVAKVEKGKSKKLKSVKELLGI
                     TIMERSSFEKNPIDFLEAKGYKEVKKDLIIKLPKYSLFELENGRKRMLASAGELQKGNE
                     LALPSKYVNFLYLASHYEKLKGSPEDNEQKQLFVEQHKHYLDEIIEQISEFSKRVILAD
                     ANLDKVLSAYNKHRDKPIREQAENIIHLFTLTNLGAPAAFKYFDTTIDRKRYTSTKEVL
                     DATLIHQSITGLYETRIDLSQLGGD"
     CDS             8500..8526
                     /codon_start=1
                     /product="HA (human influenza hemagglutinin) epitope tag"
                     /label=HA
                     /translation="YPYDVPDYA"
     CDS             8536..8592
                     /codon_start=1
                     /product="2A peptide from porcine teschovirus-1 
                     polyprotein"
                     /label=P2A
                     /note="Eukaryotic ribosomes fail to insert a peptide bond 
                     between the Gly and Pro residues, yielding separate 
                     polypeptides."
                     /translation="ATNFSLLKQAGDVEENPGP"
     CDS             8593..8991
                     /codon_start=1
                     /gene="Aspergillus terreus BSD"
                     /product="blasticidin S deaminase"
                     /label=BSD
                     /note="confers resistance to blasticidin"
                     /translation="MAKPLSQEESTLIERATATINSIPISEDYSVASAALSSDGRIFTG
                     VNVYHFTGGPCAELVVLGTAAAAAAGNLTCIVAIGNENRGILSPCGRCRQVLLDLHPGI
                     KAIVKDSDGQPTAVGIRELLPSGYVWEG"
     misc_feature    9009..9596
                     /label=WPRE
                     /note="woodchuck posttranscriptional regulatory element"
     CDS             complement(9479..9490)
                     /codon_start=1
                     /product="Factor Xa recognition and cleavage site"
                     /label=Factor Xa site
                     /translation="IEGR"
     LTR             9683..9916
                     /label=3' LTR (Delta-U3)
                     /note="self-inactivating 3' long terminal repeat (LTR) from
                     HIV-1"
     misc_feature    9836..9916
                     /label=HIV-1_3_LTR
     polyA_signal    10023..10247
                     /label=bGH poly(A) signal
                     /note="bovine growth hormone polyadenylation signal"
     rep_origin      10293..10721
                     /direction=RIGHT
                     /label=f1 ori
                     /note="f1 bacteriophage origin of replication; arrow 
                     indicates direction of (+) strand synthesis"
     promoter        10735..11064
                     /label=SV40 promoter
                     /note="SV40 enhancer and early promoter"
     rep_origin      10915..11050
                     /label=SV40 ori
                     /note="SV40 origin of replication"
     misc_feature    10915..10992
                     /label=SV40_origin
     CDS             11113..12138
                     /codon_start=1
                     /gene="aph(4)-Ia"
                     /product="aminoglycoside phosphotransferase from E. coli"
                     /label=HygR
                     /note="confers resistance to hygromycin"
                     /translation="MKKPELTATSVEKFLIEKFDSVSDLMQLSEGEESRAFSFDVGGRG
                     YVLRVNSCADGFYKDRYVYRHFASAALPIPEVLDIGEFSESLTYCISRRAQGVTLQDLP
                     ETELPAVLQPVAEAMDAIAAADLSQTSGFGPFGPQGIGQYTTWRDFICAIADPHVYHWQ
                     TVMDDTVSASVAQALDELMLWAEDCPEVRHLVHADFGSNNVLTDNGRITAVIDWSEAMF
                     GDSQYEVANIFFWRPWLACMEQQTRYFERRHPELAGSPRLRAYMLRIGLDQLYQSLVDG
                     NFDDAAWAQGRCDAIVRSGAGTVGRTQIARRSAAVWTDGCVEVLADSGNRRPSTRPRAK
                     E"
     polyA_signal    12268..12389
                     /label=SV40 poly(A) signal
                     /note="SV40 polyadenylation signal"
     primer_bind     complement(12438..12454)
                     /label=M13 rev
                     /note="common sequencing primer, one of multiple similar 
                     variants"
     protein_bind    12462..12478
                     /label=lac operator
                     /bound_moiety="lac repressor encoded by lacI"
                     /note="The lac repressor binds to the lac operator to 
                     inhibit transcription in E. coli. This inhibition can be 
                     relieved by adding lactose or 
                     isopropyl-beta-D-thiogalactopyranoside (IPTG)."
     promoter        complement(12486..12516)
                     /label=lac promoter
                     /note="promoter for the E. coli lac operon"
     protein_bind    12531..12552
                     /label=CAP binding site
                     /bound_moiety="E. coli catabolite activator protein"
                     /note="CAP binding activates transcription in the presence 
                     of cAMP."
     misc_feature    12825..13444
                     /label=pUCorigin
     rep_origin      complement(12840..13428)
                     /direction=LEFT
                     /label=ori
                     /note="high-copy-number ColE1/pMB1/pBR322/pUC origin of 
                     replication"
     CDS             complement(13599..14459)
                     /codon_start=1
                     /label=amp R
                     /note=" -lactamase"
                     /translation="MSIQHFRVALIPFFAAFCLPVFAHPETLVKVKDAEDQLGARVGYI
                     ELDLNSGKILESFRPEERFPMMSTFKVLLCGAVLSRIDAGQEQLGRRIHYSQNDLVEYS
                     PVTEKHLTDGMTVRELCSAAITMSDNTAANLLLTTIGGPKELTAFLHNMGDHVTRLDRW
                     EPELNEAIPNDERDTTMPVAMATTLRKLLTGELLTLASRQQLIDWMEADKVAGPLLRSA
                     LPAGWFIADKSGAGERGSRGIIAALGPDGKPSRIVVIYTTGSQATMDERNRQIAEIGAS
                     LIKHW"
     promoter        complement(14460..14564)
                     /gene="bla"
                     /label=AmpR promoter
     polyA_signal    14612..14746
                     /label=SV40 poly(A) signal
                     /note="SV40 polyadenylation signal"
ORIGIN
        1 tggaagggct aattcactcc caaagaagac aagatatcct tgatctgtgg atctaccaca
       61 cacaaggcta cttccctgat tagcagaact acacaccagg gccaggggtc agatatccac
      121 tgacctttgg atggtgctac aagctagtac cagttgagcc agataaggta gaagaggcca
      181 ataaaggaga gaacaccagc ttgttacacc ctgtgagcct gcatgggatg gatgacccgg
      241 agagagaagt gttagagtgg aggtttgaca gccgcctagc atttcatcac gtggcccgag
      301 agctgcatcc ggagtacttc aagaactgct gatatcgagc ttgctacaag ggactttccg
      361 ctggggactt tccagggagg cgtggcctgg gcgggactgg ggagtggcga gccctcagat
      421 cctgcatata agcagctgct ttttgcctgt actgggtctc tctggttaga ccagatctga
      481 gcctgggagc tctctggcta actagggaac ccactgctta agcctcaata aagcttgcct
      541 tgagtgcttc aagtagtgtg tgcccgtctg ttgtgtgact ctggtaacta gagatccctc
      601 agaccctttt agtcagtgtg gaaaatctct agcagtggcg cccgaacagg gacttgaaag
      661 cgaaagggaa accagaggag ctctctcgac gcaggactcg gcttgctgaa gcgcgcacgg
      721 caagaggcga ggggcggcga ctggtgagta cgccaaaaat tttgactagc ggaggctaga
      781 aggagagaga tgggtgcgag agcgtcagta ttaagcgggg gagaattaga tcgcgatggg
      841 aaaaaattcg gttaaggcca gggggaaaga aaaaatataa attaaaacat atagtatggg
      901 caagcaggga gctagaacga ttcgcagtta atcctggcct gttagaaaca tcagaaggct
      961 gtagacaaat actgggacag ctacaaccat cccttcagac aggatcagaa gaacttagat
     1021 cattatataa tacagtagca accctctatt gtgtgcatca aaggatagag ataaaagaca
     1081 ccaaggaagc tttagacaag atagaggaag agcaaaacaa aagtaagacc accgcacagc
     1141 aagcggccgg ccgctgatct tcagacctgg aggaggagat atgagggaca attggagaag
     1201 tgaattatat aaatataaag tagtaaaaat tgaaccatta ggagtagcac ccaccaaggc
     1261 aaagagaaga gtggtgcaga gagaaaaaag agcagtggga ataggagctt tgttccttgg
     1321 gttcttggga gcagcaggaa gcactatggg cgcagcgtca atgacgctga cggtacaggc
     1381 cagacaatta ttgtctggta tagtgcagca gcagaacaat ttgctgaggg ctattgaggc
     1441 gcaacagcat ctgttgcaac tcacagtctg gggcatcaag cagctccagg caagaatcct
     1501 ggctgtggaa agatacctaa aggatcaaca gctcctgggg atttggggtt gctctggaaa
     1561 actcatttgc accactgctg tgccttggaa tgctagttgg agtaataaat ctctggaaca
     1621 gatttggaat cacacgacct ggatggagtg ggacagagaa attaacaatt acacaagctt
     1681 aatacactcc ttaattgaag aatcgcaaaa ccagcaagaa aagaatgaac aagaattatt
     1741 ggaattagat aaatgggcaa gtttgtggaa ttggtttaac ataacaaatt ggctgtggta
     1801 tataaaatta ttcataatga tagtaggagg cttggtaggt ttaagaatag tttttgctgt
     1861 actttctata gtgaatagag ttaggcaggg atattcacca ttatcgtttc agacccacct
     1921 cccaaccccg aggggacccg acaggcccga aggaatagaa gaagaaggtg gagagagaga
     1981 cagagacaga tccattcgat tagtgaacgg atcggcactg cgtgcgccaa ttctgcagac
     2041 aaatggcagt attcatccac aattttaaaa gaaaaggggg gattgggggg tacagtgcag
     2101 gggaaagaat agtagacata atagcaacag acatacaaac taaagaatta caaaaacaaa
     2161 ttacaaaaat tcaaaatttt cgggtttatt acagggacag cagagatcca gtttggttag
     2221 taccgggccc gctctagtcc ggaatcagtc ctgctcctcg gccacgaagt gcacgcagtt
     2281 gccggccggg tcgcgcaggg cgaactcccg cccccacggc tgctcgccga tctcggtcat
     2341 ggccggcccg gaggcgtccc ggaagttcgt ggacacgacc tccgaccact cggcgtacag
     2401 ctcgtccagg ccgcgcaccc acacccaggc cagggtgttg tccggcacca cctggtcctg
     2461 gaccgcgctg atgaacaggg tcacgtcgtc ccggaccaca ccggcgaagt cgtcctccac
     2521 gaagtcccgg gagaacccga gccggtcggt ccagaactcg accgctccgg cgacgtcgcg
     2581 cgcggtgagc accggaacgg cactggtcaa cttggccatg gtggccctcc tatagtgagt
     2641 cgtattatac tatgccgata tactatgccg atgattaatt gtcaacacgt gctgcaggtc
     2701 cgaggttcta gacgtattac cgccatgcat tagttattaa tagtaatcaa ttacggggtc
     2761 attagttcat agcccatata tggagttccg cgttacataa cttacggtaa atggcccgcc
     2821 tggctgaccg cccaacgacc cccgcccatt gacgtcaata atgacgtatg ttcccatagt
     2881 aacgccaata gggactttcc attgacgtca atgggtggag tatttacggt aaactgccca
     2941 cttggcagta catcaagtgt atcatatgcc aagtacgccc cctattgacg tcaatgacgg
     3001 taaatggccc gcctggcatt atgcccagta catgacctta tgggactttc ctacttggca
     3061 gtacatctac gtattagtca tcgctattac catggtgatg cggttttggc agtacatcaa
     3121 tgggcgtgga tagcggtttg actcacgggg atttccaagt ctccacccca ttgacgtcaa
     3181 tgggagtttg ttttggcacc aaaatcaacg ggactttcca aaatgtcgta acaactccgc
     3241 cccattgacg caaatgggcg gtaggcgtgt acggtgggag gtctatataa gcagagctcg
     3301 tttagtgaac cgtcagatcg cctggagacg ccatccacgc tgttttgacc tccatagaag
     3361 acaccgactc tactagagga tctgccacca gctagcgcca ccatgccgaa gaaaaagcgg
     3421 aaggtgtccg gaatgaccag agtgcccctg tacggcttca ccagcatttg tggcagacgg
     3481 cccgaaatgg aagccgccgt gtctacaatc cccagattcc tccagagcag cagcggctcc
     3541 atgctggacg gcagattcga tcctcagagc gccgctcact tcttcggcgt gtacgatgga
     3601 catggcggaa gccaggtggc caactactgc cgcgaaagaa tgcatctggc cctggccgag
     3661 gaaatcgcca aagaaaagcc catgctgtgc gacggcgaca cctggctgga aaagtggaag
     3721 aaggccctgt tcaacagctt cctgagagtg gacagcgaga tcgagagcgt ggcccctgaa
     3781 acagtgggca gcacatctgt ggtggccgtg gtgtttccca gccacatctt cgtggctaac
     3841 tgcggcgata gcagagccgt gctgtgcaga ggaaaaacag ccctgcctct gtccgtggac
     3901 cacaagcctg atagagagga tgaggccgcc agaattgaag ccgctggcgg caaagtgatc
     3961 cagtggaatg gcgctagagt gttcggcgtg ctggccatga gtagatccat cggcgataga
     4021 tacctgaagc ctagcatcat ccccgatcct gaagtgaccg ccgtgaagag agtgaaagag
     4081 gacgactgcc tgatcctggc ctctgacggt gtctgggacg tgatgacaga tgaagaggcc
     4141 tgcgagatgg cccggaagag aatcctgctg tggcacaaga aaaacgccgt ggccggggat
     4201 gcttctctgc tggctgacga gagaagaaaa gagggcaaag accccgctgc catgtctgcc
     4261 gccgagtacc tgtctaagct ggccatccag agaggcagca aggacaacat cagcgtggtg
     4321 gtcgtggacc tgaaaggcgg cggaggaagt ggcggcggat ctggcggagg atctaccggt
     4381 atggacaaga agtacagcat cggcctggac atcggcacca actctgtggg ctgggccgtg
     4441 atcaccgacg agtacaaggt gcccagcaag aaattcaagg tgctgggcaa caccgaccgg
     4501 cacagcatca agaagaacct gatcggagcc ctgctgttcg acagcggcga aacagccgag
     4561 gccacccggc tgaagagaac cgccagaaga agatacacca gacggaagaa ccggatctgc
     4621 tatctgcaag agatcttcag caacgagatg gccaaggtgg acgacagctt cttccacaga
     4681 ctggaagagt ccttcctggt ggaagaggat aagaagcacg agcggcaccc catcttcggc
     4741 aacatcgtgg acgaggtggc ctaccacgag aagtacccca ccatctacca cctgagaaag
     4801 aaactggtgg acagcaccga caaggccgac ctgcggctga tctatctggc cctggcccac
     4861 atgatcaagt tccggggcca cttcctgatc gagggcgacc tgaaccccga caacagcgac
     4921 gtggacaagc tgttcatcca gctggtgcag acctacaacc agctgttcga ggaaaacccc
     4981 atcaacgcca gcggcgtgga cgccaaggcc atcctgtctg ccagactgag caagagcaga
     5041 cggctggaaa atctgatcgc ccagctgccc ggcgagaaga agaatggcct gttcggaaac
     5101 ctgattgccc tgagcctggg cctgaccccc aacttcaaga gcaacttcga cctggccgag
     5161 gatgccaaac tgcagctgag caaggacacc tacgacgacg acctggacaa cctgctggcc
     5221 cagatcggcg accagtacgc cgacctgttt ctggccgcca agaacctgtc cgacgccatc
     5281 ctgctgagcg acatcctgag agtgaacacc gagatcacca aggcccccct gagcgcctct
     5341 atgatcaaga gatacgacga gcaccaccag gacctgaccc tgctgaaagc tctcgtgcgg
     5401 cagcagctgc ctgagaagta caaagagatt ttcttcgacc agagcaagaa cggctacgcc
     5461 ggctacattg acggcggagc cagccaggaa gagttctaca agttcatcaa gcccatcctg
     5521 gaaaagatgg acggcaccga ggaactgctc gtgaagctga acagagagga cctgctgcgg
     5581 aagcagcgga ccttcgacaa cggcagcatc ccccaccaga tccacctggg agagctgcac
     5641 gccattctgc ggcggcagga agatttttac ccattcctga aggacaaccg ggaaaagatc
     5701 gagaagatcc tgaccttccg catcccctac tacgtgggcc ctctggccag gggaaacagc
     5761 agattcgcct ggatgaccag aaagagcgag gaaaccatca ccccctggaa cttcgaggaa
     5821 gtggtggaca agggcgcttc cgcccagagc ttcatcgagc ggatgaccaa cttcgataag
     5881 aacctgccca acgagaaggt gctgcccaag cacagcctgc tgtacgagta cttcaccgtg
     5941 tataacgagc tgaccaaagt gaaatacgtg accgagggaa tgagaaagcc cgccttcctg
     6001 agcggcgagc agaaaaaggc catcgtggac ctgctgttca agaccaaccg gaaagtgacc
     6061 gtgaagcagc tgaaagagga ctacttcaag aaaatcgagt gcttcgactc cgtggaaatc
     6121 tccggcgtgg aagatcggtt caacgcctcc ctgggcacat accacgatct gctgaaaatt
     6181 atcaaggaca aggacttcct ggacaatgag gaaaacgagg acattctgga agatatcgtg
     6241 ctgaccctga cactgtttga ggacagagag atgatcgagg aacggctgaa aacctatgcc
     6301 cacctgttcg acgacaaagt gatgaagcag ctgaagcggc ggagatacac cggctggggc
     6361 aggctgagcc ggaagctgat caacggcatc cgggacaagc agtccggcaa gacaatcctg
     6421 gatttcctga agtccgacgg cttcgccaac agaaacttca tgcagctgat ccacgacgac
     6481 agcctgacct ttaaagagga catccagaaa gcccaggtgt ccggccaggg cgatagcctg
     6541 cacgagcaca ttgccaatct ggccggcagc cccgccatta agaagggcat cctgcagaca
     6601 gtgaaggtgg tggacgagct cgtgaaagtg atgggccggc acaagcccga gaacatcgtg
     6661 atcgaaatgg ccagagagaa ccagaccacc cagaagggac agaagaacag ccgcgagaga
     6721 atgaagcgga tcgaagaggg catcaaagag ctgggcagcc agatcctgaa agaacacccc
     6781 gtggaaaaca cccagctgca gaacgagaag ctgtacctgt actacctgca gaatgggcgg
     6841 gatatgtacg tggaccagga actggacatc aaccggctgt ccgactacga tgtggaccat
     6901 atcgtgcctc agagctttct gaaggacgac tccatcgaca acaaggtgct gaccagaagc
     6961 gacaagaacc ggggcaagag cgacaacgtg ccctccgaag aggtcgtgaa gaagatgaag
     7021 aactactggc ggcagctgct gaacgccaag ctgattaccc agagaaagtt cgacaatctg
     7081 accaaggccg agagaggcgg cctgagcgaa ctggataagg ccggcttcat caagagacag
     7141 ctggtggaaa cccggcagat cacaaagcac gtggcacaga tcctggactc ccggatgaac
     7201 actaagtacg acgagaatga caagctgatc cgggaagtga aagtgatcac cctgaagtcc
     7261 aagctggtgt ccgatttccg gaaggatttc cagttttaca aagtgcgcga gatcaacaac
     7321 taccaccacg cccacgacgc ctacctgaac gccgtcgtgg gaaccgccct gatcaaaaag
     7381 taccctaagc tggaaagcga gttcgtgtac ggcgactaca aggtgtacga cgtgcggaag
     7441 atgatcgcca agagcgagca ggaaatcggc aaggctaccg ccaagtactt cttctacagc
     7501 aacatcatga actttttcaa gaccgagatt accctggcca acggcgagat ccggaagcgg
     7561 cctctgatcg agacaaacgg cgaaaccggg gagatcgtgt gggataaggg ccgggatttt
     7621 gccaccgtgc ggaaagtgct gagcatgccc caagtgaata tcgtgaaaaa gaccgaggtg
     7681 cagacaggcg gcttcagcaa agagtctatc ctgcccaaga ggaacagcga taagctgatc
     7741 gccagaaaga aggactggga ccctaagaag tacggcggct tcgacagccc caccgtggcc
     7801 tattctgtgc tggtggtggc caaagtggaa aagggcaagt ccaagaaact gaagagtgtg
     7861 aaagagctgc tggggatcac catcatggaa agaagcagct tcgagaagaa tcccatcgac
     7921 tttctggaag ccaagggcta caaagaagtg aaaaaggacc tgatcatcaa gctgcctaag
     7981 tactccctgt tcgagctgga aaacggccgg aagagaatgc tggcctctgc cggcgaactg
     8041 cagaagggaa acgaactggc cctgccctcc aaatatgtga acttcctgta cctggccagc
     8101 cactatgaga agctgaaggg ctcccccgag gataatgagc agaaacagct gtttgtggaa
     8161 cagcacaagc actacctgga cgagatcatc gagcagatca gcgagttctc caagagagtg
     8221 atcctggccg acgctaatct ggacaaagtg ctgtccgcct acaacaagca ccgggataag
     8281 cccatcagag agcaggccga gaatatcatc cacctgttta ccctgaccaa tctgggagcc
     8341 cctgccgcct tcaagtactt tgacaccacc atcgaccgga agaggtacac cagcaccaaa
     8401 gaggtgctgg acgccaccct gatccaccag agcatcaccg gcctgtacga gacacggatc
     8461 gacctgtctc agctgggagg cgacacgcgt ggaagcggat acccatacga tgtgccagat
     8521 tacgctggat ccggcgcaac aaacttctct ctgctgaaac aagccggaga tgtcgaagag
     8581 aatcctggac cgatggccaa gcctttgtct caagaagaat ccaccctcat tgaaagagca
     8641 acggctacaa tcaacagcat ccccatctct gaagactaca gcgtcgccag cgcagctctc
     8701 tctagcgacg gccgcatctt cactggtgtc aatgtatatc attttactgg gggaccttgt
     8761 gcagaactcg tggtgctggg cactgctgct gctgcggcag ctggcaacct gacttgtatc
     8821 gtcgcgatcg gaaatgagaa caggggcatc ttgagcccct gcggacggtg ccgacaggtg
     8881 cttctcgatc tgcatcctgg gatcaaagcc atagtgaagg acagtgatgg acagccgacg
     8941 gcagttggga ttcgtgaatt gctgccctct ggttatgtgt gggagggcta atgtacaagt
     9001 aggtcgacaa tcaacctctg gatacaaaat ttgtgaaaga ttgactggta ttcttaacta
     9061 tgttgctcct tttacgctat gtggatacgc tgctttaatg cctttgtatc atgctattgc
     9121 ttcccgtatg gctttcattt tctcctcctt gtataaatcc tggttgctgt ctctttatga
     9181 ggagttgtgg cccgttgtca ggcaacgtgg cgtggtgtgc actgtgtttg ctgacgcaac
     9241 ccccactggt tggggcattg ccaccacctg tcagctcctt tccgggactt tcgctttccc
     9301 cctccctatt gccacggcgg aactcatcgc cgcctgcctt gcccgctgct ggacaggggc
     9361 tcggctgttg ggcactgaca attccgtggt gttgtcgggg aagctgacgt cctttccatg
     9421 gctgctcgcc tgtgttgcca cctggattct gcgcgggacg tccttctgct acgtcccttc
     9481 ggccctcaat ccagcggacc ttccttcccg cggcctgctg ccggctctgc ggcctcttcc
     9541 gcgtcttcgc cttcgccctc agacgagtcg gatctccctt tgggccgcct ccccgcctgg
     9601 aattcgagct cggtaccttt aagaccaatg acttacaagg cagctgtaga tcttagccac
     9661 tttttaaaag aaaagagggg actggaaggg ctaattcact cccaacgaag acaagatctg
     9721 ctttttgctt gtactgggtc tctctggtta gaccagatct gagcctggga gctctctggc
     9781 taactaggga acccactgct taagcctcaa taaagcttgc cttgagtgct tcaagtagtg
     9841 tgtgcccgtc tgttgtgtga ctctggtaac tagagatccc tcagaccctt ttagtcagtg
     9901 tggaaaatct ctagcagtag tagttcatgt catcttatta ttcagtattt ataacttgca
     9961 aagaaatgaa tatcagagag tgagaggcct tgacattgtt taaacccgct gatcagcctc
    10021 gactgtgcct tctagttgcc agccatctgt tgtttgcccc tcccccgtgc cttccttgac
    10081 cctggaaggt gccactccca ctgtcctttc ctaataaaat gaggaaattg catcgcattg
    10141 tctgagtagg tgtcattcta ttctgggggg tggggtgggg caggacagca agggggagga
    10201 ttgggaagac aatagcaggc atgctgggga tgcggtgggc tctatggctt ctgaggcgga
    10261 aagaaccagc tggggctcta gggggtatcc ccnnnnnnnn nnnnnnnnnn nnnnnnnnnn
    10321 nnnnnnnnnn nnnnnnnnnn nnnnnnnnnn nnnnnnnnnn nnnnnnnnnn nnnnnnnnnn
    10381 nnnnnnnnnn nnnnnnnnnn nnnnnnnnnn nnnnnncnnn nnnnnnnnnn nnnnnnnnnn
    10441 nnnnnnnnnn nnnnnnnnnn nnnnnnnnnn nnnnnnnnnn nnnnnnnnnn nnnnnnnnnn
    10501 nnnnnnnnan nnnnnnnnnn nnnnnnnnnn nnnnnnnnnn nnnnnnnnnn nnnnnnnncc
    10561 tttgacgttg gagtccacgt tctttaatag tggactcttg ttccaaactg gaacaacact
    10621 caaccctatc tcggtctatt cttttgattt ataagggatt ttgccgattt cggcctattg
    10681 gttaaaaaat gagctgattt aacaaaaatt taacgcgaat taattctgtg gaatgtgtgt
    10741 cagttagggt gtggaaagtc cccaggctcc ccagcaggca gaagtatgca aagcatgcat
    10801 ctcaattagt cagcaaccag gtgtggaaag tccccaggct ccccagcagg cagaagtatg
    10861 caaagcatgc atctcaatta gtcagcaacc atagtcccgc ccctaactcc gcccatcccg
    10921 cccctaactc cgcccagttc cgcccattct ccgccccatg gctgactaat tttttttatt
    10981 tatgcagagg ccgaggccgc ctctgcctct gagctattcc agaagtagtg aggaggcttt
    11041 tttggaggcc taggcttttg caaaaagctc ccgggagctt gtatatccat tttcggatct
    11101 gatcagcacg tgatgaaaaa gcctgaactc accgcgacgt ctgtcgagaa gtttctgatc
    11161 gaaaagttcg acagcgtctc cgacctgatg cagctctcgg agggcgaaga atctcgtgct
    11221 ttcagcttcg atgtaggagg gcgtggatat gtcctgcggg taaatagctg cgccgatggt
    11281 ttctacaaag atcgttatgt ttatcggcac tttgcatcgg ccgcgctccc gattccggaa
    11341 gtgcttgaca ttggggaatt cagcgagagc ctgacctatt gcatctcccg ccgtgcacag
    11401 ggtgtcacgt tgcaagacct gcctgaaacc gaactgcccg ctgttctgca gccggtcgcg
    11461 gaggccatgg atgcgatcgc tgcggccgat cttagccaga cgagcgggtt cggcccattc
    11521 ggaccgcaag gaatcggtca atacactaca tggcgtgatt tcatatgcgc gattgctgat
    11581 ccccatgtgt atcactggca aactgtgatg gacgacaccg tcagtgcgtc cgtcgcgcag
    11641 gctctcgatg agctgatgct ttgggccgag gactgccccg aagtccggca cctcgtgcac
    11701 gcggatttcg gctccaacaa tgtcctgacg gacaatggcc gcataacagc ggtcattgac
    11761 tggagcgagg cgatgttcgg ggattcccaa tacgaggtcg ccaacatctt cttctggagg
    11821 ccgtggttgg cttgtatgga gcagcagacg cgctacttcg agcggaggca tccggagctt
    11881 gcaggatcgc cgcggctccg ggcgtatatg ctccgcattg gtcttgacca actctatcag
    11941 agcttggttg acggcaattt cgatgatgca gcttgggcgc agggtcgatg cgacgcaatc
    12001 gtccgatccg gagccgggac tgtcgggcgt acacaaatcg cccgcagaag cgcggccgtc
    12061 tggaccgatg gctgtgtaga agtactcgcc gatagtggaa accgacgccc cagcactcgt
    12121 ccgagggcaa aggaatagca cgtgctacga gatttcgatt ccaccgccgc cttctatgaa
    12181 aggttgggct tcggaatcgt tttccgggac gccggctgga tgatcctcca gcgcggggat
    12241 ctcatgctgg agttcttcgc ccaccccaac ttgtttattg cagcttataa tggttacaaa
    12301 taaagcaata gcatcacaaa tttcacaaat aaagcatttt tttcactgca ttctagttgt
    12361 ggtttgtcca aactcatcaa tgtatcttat catgtctgta taccgtcgac ctctagctag
    12421 agcttggcgt aatcatggtc atagctgttt cctgtgtgaa attgttatcc gctcacaatt
    12481 ccacacaaca tacgagccgg aagcataaag tgtaaagcct ggggtgccta atgagtgagc
    12541 taactcacat taattgcgtt gcgctcactg cccgctttcc agtcgggaaa cctgtcgtgc
    12601 cagctgcatt aatgaatcgg ccaacgcgcg gggagaggcg gtttgcgtat tgggcgctct
    12661 tccgcttcct cgctcactga ctcgctgcgc tcggtcgttc ggctgcggcg agcggtatca
    12721 gctcactcaa aggcggtaat acggttatcc acagaatcag gggataacgc aggaaagaac
    12781 atgtgagcaa aaggccagca aaaggccagg aaccgtaaaa aggccgcgtt gctggcgttt
    12841 ttccataggc tccgcccccc tgacgagcat cacaaaaatc gacgctcaag tcagaggtgg
    12901 cgaaacccga caggactata aagataccag gcgtttcccc ctggaagctc cctcgtgcgc
    12961 tctcctgttc cgaccctgcc gcttaccgga tacctgtccg cctttctccc ttcgggaagc
    13021 gtggcgcttt ctcatagctc acgctgtagg tatctcagtt cggtgtaggt cgttcgctcc
    13081 aagctgggct gtgtgcacga accccccgtt cagcccgacc gctgcgcctt atccggtaac
    13141 tatcgtcttg agtccaaccc ggtaagacac gacttatcgc cactggcagc agccactggt
    13201 aacaggatta gcagagcgag gtatgtaggc ggtgctacag agttcttgaa gtggtggcct
    13261 aactacggct acactagaag aacagtattt ggtatctgcg ctctgctgaa gccagttacc
    13321 ttcggaaaaa gagttggtag ctcttgatcc ggcaaacaaa ccaccgctgg tagcggtggt
    13381 ttttttgttt gcaagcagca gattacgcgc agaaaaaaag gatctcaaga agatcctttg
    13441 atcttttcta cggggtctga cgctcagtgg aacgaaaact cacgttaagg gattttggtc
    13501 atgagattat caaaaaggat cttcacctag atccttttaa attaaaaatg aagttttaaa
    13561 tcaatctaaa gtatatatga gtaaacttgg tctgacagtt accaatgctt aatcagtgag
    13621 gcacctatct cagcgatctg tctatttcgt tcatccatag ttgcctgact ccccgtcgtg
    13681 tagataacta cgatacggga gggcttacca tctggcccca gtgctgcaat gataccgcga
    13741 gacccacgct caccggctcc agatttatca gcaataaacc agccagccgg aagggccgag
    13801 cgcagaagtg gtcctgcaac tttatccgcc tccatccagt ctattaattg ttgccgggaa
    13861 gctagagtaa gtagttcgcc agttaatagt ttgcgcaacg ttgttgccat tgctacaggc
    13921 atcgtggtgt cacgctcgtc gtttggtatg gcttcattca gctccggttc ccaacgatca
    13981 aggcgagtta catgatcccc catgttgtgc aaaaaagcgg ttagctcctt cggtcctccg
    14041 atcgttgtca gaagtaagtt ggccgcagtg ttatcactca tggttatggc agcactgcat
    14101 aattctctta ctgtcatgcc atccgtaaga tgcttttctg tgactggtga gtactcaacc
    14161 aagtcattct gagaatagtg tatgcggcga ccgagttgct cttgcccggc gtcaatacgg
    14221 gataataccg cgccacatag cagaacttta aaagtgctca tcattggaaa acgttcttcg
    14281 gggcgaaaac tctcaaggat cttaccgctg ttgagatcca gttcgatgta acccactcgt
    14341 gcacccaact gatcttcagc atcttttact ttcaccagcg tttctgggtg agcaaaaaca
    14401 ggaaggcaaa atgccgcaaa aaagggaata agggcgacac ggaaatgttg aatactcata
    14461 ctcttccttt ttcaatatta ttgaagcatt tatcagggtt attgtctcat gagcggatac
    14521 atatttgaat gtatttagaa aaataaacaa ataggggttc cgcgcacatt tccccgaaaa
    14581 gtgccacctg acgtcgacgg atcgggagat caacttgttt attgcagctt ataatggtta
    14641 caaataaagc aatagcatca caaatttcac aaataaagca tttttttcac tgcattctag
    14701 ttgtggtttg tccaaactca tcaatgtatc ttatcatgtc tggatcaact ggataactca
    14761 agctaaccaa aatcatccca aacttcccac cccataccct attaccactg ccaattacct
    14821 gtggtttcat ttactctaaa cctgtgattc ctctgaatta ttttcatttt aaagaaattg
    14881 tatttgttaa atatgtacta caaacttagt agt
//
