# Supplementary material for: Bioengineering multifunctional extracellular vesicles for targeted delivery of biologics to T cells
Source: bioRxiv preprint, doi:10.1101/2022.05.14.491879, version 1 (2022-05-14)
Supplement: Source Data [file 491879_file03.zip › SourceData/Plasmid_Maps/pDMS181.gb]

LOCUS       Exported               11172 bp ds-DNA     circular SYN 15-MAR-2022
DEFINITION  synthetic circular DNA
ACCESSION   .
VERSION     .
KEYWORDS    .
SOURCE      synthetic DNA construct
  ORGANISM  synthetic DNA construct
REFERENCE   1  (bases 1 to 11172)
  AUTHORS   Leonard Lab
  TITLE     Direct Submission
  JOURNAL   Exported Tuesday, Mar 15, 2022 from SnapGene 5.1.7
            https://www.snapgene.com
FEATURES             Location/Qualifiers
     source          1..11172
                     /organism="synthetic DNA construct"
                     /mol_type="other DNA"
     LTR             1..634
                     /label=3' LTR
                     /note="3' long terminal repeat (LTR) from HIV-1"
     misc_feature    454..634
                     /label=HIV-1_5_LTR
     misc_feature    681..806
                     /label=HIV-1 Psi
                     /note="packaging signal of human immunodeficiency virus 
                     type 1"
     misc_feature    745..789
                     /label=HIV-1_psi_pack
     misc_feature    1303..1536
                     /label=RRE
                     /label=TRE
                     /note="promoter"
     misc_feature    2063..2180
                     /label=cPPT/CTS
                     /note="central polypurine tract and central termination 
                     sequence of HIV-1"
     misc_feature    2067..2082
                     /label=cPPT
                     /note=" central polypurine tract helps translocation into 
                     the nucleus of non-dividing cells"
     CDS             complement(2245..2619)
                     /codon_start=1
                     /label=zeoR
                     /note="bacterial resistance marker, Zeocin resistance"
                     /translation="MAKLTSAVPVLTARDVAGAVEFWTDRLGFSRDFVEDDFAGVVRDD
                     VTLFISAVQDQVVPDNTLAWVWVRGLDELYAEWSEVVSTNFRDASGPAMTEIGEQPWGR
                     EFALRDPAGNCVHFVAEEQD"
     regulatory      2616..2625
                     /regulatory_class="other"
                     /label=Kozak sequence
                     /note="vertebrate consensus sequence for strong initiation 
                     of translation (Kozak, 1987)"
     promoter        complement(2629..2647)
                     /label=T7 promoter
                     /note="promoter for bacteriophage T7 RNA polymerase"
     promoter        complement(2639..2686)
                     /label=EM7 promoter
                     /note="synthetic bacterial promoter "
     misc_feature    2738..3180
                     /label=CMV IE
     enhancer        2791..3094
                     /label=CMV enhancer
                     /note="human cytomegalovirus immediate early enhancer"
     promoter        3095..3298
                     /label=CMV promoter
                     /note="human cytomegalovirus (CMV) immediate early 
                     promoter"
     CDS             3390
                     /codon_start=1
                     /label=turboGFP
                     /note="marker to track shRNAmir expression,TurboGFP is an 
                     improved variant of the green fluorescent protein CopGFP 
                     cloned from copepod Pontellina plumata  [Shagin et al., 
                     2004]. It possesses bright green fluorescence (excitation/ 
                     emission max = 482/ 502 "
                     /translation=""
     CDS             3406..3426
                     /codon_start=1
                     /product="nuclear localization signal of SV40 (simian virus
                     40) large T antigen"
                     /label=SV40 NLS
                     /translation="PKKKRKV"
     CDS             3433..3981
                     /codon_start=1
                     /label=PYL
                     /translation="MGGGAPTQDEFTQLSQSIAEFHTYQLGNGRCSSLLAQRIHAPPET
                     VWSVVRRFDRPQIYKHFIKSCNVSEDFEMRVGCTRDVNVISGLPANTSRERLDLLDDDR
                     RVTGFSITGGEHRLRNYKSVTTVHRFEKEEEEERIWTVVLESYVVDVPEGNSEEDTRLF
                     ADTVIRLNLQKLASITEAMN"
     CDS             4027..4743
                     /codon_start=1
                     /product="enhanced YFP"
                     /label=EYFP
                     /note="mammalian codon-optimized"
                     /translation="MVSKGEELFTGVVPILVELDGDVNGHKFSVSGEGEGDATYGKLTL
                     KFICTTGKLPVPWPTLVTTFGYGLQCFARYPDHMKQHDFFKSAMPEGYVQERTIFFKDD
                     GNYKTRAEVKFEGDTLVNRIELKGIDFKEDGNILGHKLEYNYNSHNVYIMADKQKNGIK
                     VNFKIRHNIEDGSVQLADHYQQNTPIGDGPVLLPDNHYLSYQSALSKDPNEKRDHMVLL
                     EFVTAAGITLGMDELYK"
     CDS             4759..4785
                     /codon_start=1
                     /product="HA (human influenza hemagglutinin) epitope tag"
                     /label=HA
                     /translation="YPYDVPDYA"
     CDS             4795..4851
                     /codon_start=1
                     /product="2A peptide from porcine teschovirus-1 
                     polyprotein"
                     /label=P2A
                     /note="Eukaryotic ribosomes fail to insert a peptide bond 
                     between the Gly and Pro residues, yielding separate 
                     polypeptides."
                     /translation="ATNFSLLKQAGDVEENPGP"
     CDS             4852..5250
                     /codon_start=1
                     /gene="Aspergillus terreus BSD"
                     /product="blasticidin S deaminase"
                     /label=BSD
                     /note="confers resistance to blasticidin"
                     /translation="MAKPLSQEESTLIERATATINSIPISEDYSVASAALSSDGRIFTG
                     VNVYHFTGGPCAELVVLGTAAAAAAGNLTCIVAIGNENRGILSPCGRCRQVLLDLHPGI
                     KAIVKDSDGQPTAVGIRELLPSGYVWEG"
     misc_feature    5268..5855
                     /label=WPRE
                     /note="woodchuck posttranscriptional regulatory element"
     CDS             complement(5738..5749)
                     /codon_start=1
                     /product="Factor Xa recognition and cleavage site"
                     /label=Factor Xa site
                     /translation="IEGR"
     LTR             5942..6175
                     /label=3' LTR (Delta-U3)
                     /note="self-inactivating 3' long terminal repeat (LTR) from
                     HIV-1"
     misc_feature    6095..6175
                     /label=HIV-1_3_LTR
     polyA_signal    6282..6506
                     /label=bGH poly(A) signal
                     /note="bovine growth hormone polyadenylation signal"
     rep_origin      6552..6980
                     /direction=RIGHT
                     /label=f1 ori
                     /note="f1 bacteriophage origin of replication; arrow 
                     indicates direction of (+) strand synthesis"
     promoter        6994..7323
                     /label=SV40 promoter
                     /note="SV40 enhancer and early promoter"
     rep_origin      7174..7309
                     /label=SV40 ori
                     /note="SV40 origin of replication"
     misc_feature    7174..7251
                     /label=SV40_origin
     CDS             7372..8397
                     /codon_start=1
                     /gene="aph(4)-Ia"
                     /product="aminoglycoside phosphotransferase from E. coli"
                     /label=HygR
                     /note="confers resistance to hygromycin"
                     /translation="MKKPELTATSVEKFLIEKFDSVSDLMQLSEGEESRAFSFDVGGRG
                     YVLRVNSCADGFYKDRYVYRHFASAALPIPEVLDIGEFSESLTYCISRRAQGVTLQDLP
                     ETELPAVLQPVAEAMDAIAAADLSQTSGFGPFGPQGIGQYTTWRDFICAIADPHVYHWQ
                     TVMDDTVSASVAQALDELMLWAEDCPEVRHLVHADFGSNNVLTDNGRITAVIDWSEAMF
                     GDSQYEVANIFFWRPWLACMEQQTRYFERRHPELAGSPRLRAYMLRIGLDQLYQSLVDG
                     NFDDAAWAQGRCDAIVRSGAGTVGRTQIARRSAAVWTDGCVEVLADSGNRRPSTRPRAK
                     E"
     polyA_signal    8527..8648
                     /label=SV40 poly(A) signal
                     /note="SV40 polyadenylation signal"
     primer_bind     complement(8697..8713)
                     /label=M13 rev
                     /note="common sequencing primer, one of multiple similar 
                     variants"
     protein_bind    8721..8737
                     /label=lac operator
                     /bound_moiety="lac repressor encoded by lacI"
                     /note="The lac repressor binds to the lac operator to 
                     inhibit transcription in E. coli. This inhibition can be 
                     relieved by adding lactose or 
                     isopropyl-beta-D-thiogalactopyranoside (IPTG)."
     promoter        complement(8745..8775)
                     /label=lac promoter
                     /note="promoter for the E. coli lac operon"
     protein_bind    8790..8811
                     /label=CAP binding site
                     /bound_moiety="E. coli catabolite activator protein"
                     /note="CAP binding activates transcription in the presence 
                     of cAMP."
     misc_feature    9084..9703
                     /label=pUCorigin
     rep_origin      complement(9099..9687)
                     /direction=LEFT
                     /label=ori
                     /note="high-copy-number ColE1/pMB1/pBR322/pUC origin of 
                     replication"
     CDS             complement(9858..10718)
                     /codon_start=1
                     /label=amp R
                     /note=" -lactamase"
                     /translation="MSIQHFRVALIPFFAAFCLPVFAHPETLVKVKDAEDQLGARVGYI
                     ELDLNSGKILESFRPEERFPMMSTFKVLLCGAVLSRIDAGQEQLGRRIHYSQNDLVEYS
                     PVTEKHLTDGMTVRELCSAAITMSDNTAANLLLTTIGGPKELTAFLHNMGDHVTRLDRW
                     EPELNEAIPNDERDTTMPVAMATTLRKLLTGELLTLASRQQLIDWMEADKVAGPLLRSA
                     LPAGWFIADKSGAGERGSRGIIAALGPDGKPSRIVVIYTTGSQATMDERNRQIAEIGAS
                     LIKHW"
     promoter        complement(10719..10823)
                     /gene="bla"
                     /label=AmpR promoter
     polyA_signal    10871..11005
                     /label=SV40 poly(A) signal
                     /note="SV40 polyadenylation signal"
ORIGIN
        1 tggaagggct aattcactcc caaagaagac aagatatcct tgatctgtgg atctaccaca
       61 cacaaggcta cttccctgat tagcagaact acacaccagg gccaggggtc agatatccac
      121 tgacctttgg atggtgctac aagctagtac cagttgagcc agataaggta gaagaggcca
      181 ataaaggaga gaacaccagc ttgttacacc ctgtgagcct gcatgggatg gatgacccgg
      241 agagagaagt gttagagtgg aggtttgaca gccgcctagc atttcatcac gtggcccgag
      301 agctgcatcc ggagtacttc aagaactgct gatatcgagc ttgctacaag ggactttccg
      361 ctggggactt tccagggagg cgtggcctgg gcgggactgg ggagtggcga gccctcagat
      421 cctgcatata agcagctgct ttttgcctgt actgggtctc tctggttaga ccagatctga
      481 gcctgggagc tctctggcta actagggaac ccactgctta agcctcaata aagcttgcct
      541 tgagtgcttc aagtagtgtg tgcccgtctg ttgtgtgact ctggtaacta gagatccctc
      601 agaccctttt agtcagtgtg gaaaatctct agcagtggcg cccgaacagg gacttgaaag
      661 cgaaagggaa accagaggag ctctctcgac gcaggactcg gcttgctgaa gcgcgcacgg
      721 caagaggcga ggggcggcga ctggtgagta cgccaaaaat tttgactagc ggaggctaga
      781 aggagagaga tgggtgcgag agcgtcagta ttaagcgggg gagaattaga tcgcgatggg
      841 aaaaaattcg gttaaggcca gggggaaaga aaaaatataa attaaaacat atagtatggg
      901 caagcaggga gctagaacga ttcgcagtta atcctggcct gttagaaaca tcagaaggct
      961 gtagacaaat actgggacag ctacaaccat cccttcagac aggatcagaa gaacttagat
     1021 cattatataa tacagtagca accctctatt gtgtgcatca aaggatagag ataaaagaca
     1081 ccaaggaagc tttagacaag atagaggaag agcaaaacaa aagtaagacc accgcacagc
     1141 aagcggccgg ccgctgatct tcagacctgg aggaggagat atgagggaca attggagaag
     1201 tgaattatat aaatataaag tagtaaaaat tgaaccatta ggagtagcac ccaccaaggc
     1261 aaagagaaga gtggtgcaga gagaaaaaag agcagtggga ataggagctt tgttccttgg
     1321 gttcttggga gcagcaggaa gcactatggg cgcagcgtca atgacgctga cggtacaggc
     1381 cagacaatta ttgtctggta tagtgcagca gcagaacaat ttgctgaggg ctattgaggc
     1441 gcaacagcat ctgttgcaac tcacagtctg gggcatcaag cagctccagg caagaatcct
     1501 ggctgtggaa agatacctaa aggatcaaca gctcctgggg atttggggtt gctctggaaa
     1561 actcatttgc accactgctg tgccttggaa tgctagttgg agtaataaat ctctggaaca
     1621 gatttggaat cacacgacct ggatggagtg ggacagagaa attaacaatt acacaagctt
     1681 aatacactcc ttaattgaag aatcgcaaaa ccagcaagaa aagaatgaac aagaattatt
     1741 ggaattagat aaatgggcaa gtttgtggaa ttggtttaac ataacaaatt ggctgtggta
     1801 tataaaatta ttcataatga tagtaggagg cttggtaggt ttaagaatag tttttgctgt
     1861 actttctata gtgaatagag ttaggcaggg atattcacca ttatcgtttc agacccacct
     1921 cccaaccccg aggggacccg acaggcccga aggaatagaa gaagaaggtg gagagagaga
     1981 cagagacaga tccattcgat tagtgaacgg atcggcactg cgtgcgccaa ttctgcagac
     2041 aaatggcagt attcatccac aattttaaaa gaaaaggggg gattgggggg tacagtgcag
     2101 gggaaagaat agtagacata atagcaacag acatacaaac taaagaatta caaaaacaaa
     2161 ttacaaaaat tcaaaatttt cgggtttatt acagggacag cagagatcca gtttggttag
     2221 taccgggccc gctctagtcc ggaatcagtc ctgctcctcg gccacgaagt gcacgcagtt
     2281 gccggccggg tcgcgcaggg cgaactcccg cccccacggc tgctcgccga tctcggtcat
     2341 ggccggcccg gaggcgtccc ggaagttcgt ggacacgacc tccgaccact cggcgtacag
     2401 ctcgtccagg ccgcgcaccc acacccaggc cagggtgttg tccggcacca cctggtcctg
     2461 gaccgcgctg atgaacaggg tcacgtcgtc ccggaccaca ccggcgaagt cgtcctccac
     2521 gaagtcccgg gagaacccga gccggtcggt ccagaactcg accgctccgg cgacgtcgcg
     2581 cgcggtgagc accggaacgg cactggtcaa cttggccatg gtggccctcc tatagtgagt
     2641 cgtattatac tatgccgata tactatgccg atgattaatt gtcaacacgt gctgcaggtc
     2701 cgaggttcta gacgtattac cgccatgcat tagttattaa tagtaatcaa ttacggggtc
     2761 attagttcat agcccatata tggagttccg cgttacataa cttacggtaa atggcccgcc
     2821 tggctgaccg cccaacgacc cccgcccatt gacgtcaata atgacgtatg ttcccatagt
     2881 aacgccaata gggactttcc attgacgtca atgggtggag tatttacggt aaactgccca
     2941 cttggcagta catcaagtgt atcatatgcc aagtacgccc cctattgacg tcaatgacgg
     3001 taaatggccc gcctggcatt atgcccagta catgacctta tgggactttc ctacttggca
     3061 gtacatctac gtattagtca tcgctattac catggtgatg cggttttggc agtacatcaa
     3121 tgggcgtgga tagcggtttg actcacgggg atttccaagt ctccacccca ttgacgtcaa
     3181 tgggagtttg ttttggcacc aaaatcaacg ggactttcca aaatgtcgta acaactccgc
     3241 cccattgacg caaatgggcg gtaggcgtgt acggtgggag gtctatataa gcagagctcg
     3301 tttagtgaac cgtcagatcg cctggagacg ccatccacgc tgttttgacc tccatagaag
     3361 acaccgactc tactagagga tctgccacca gctagcgcca ccatgccgaa gaaaaagcgg
     3421 aaggtgtccg gaatgggcgg aggagcccct acccaggacg agttcaccca gctgagccag
     3481 agcatcgctg agttccacac ctaccagctg ggaaacggac gctgttccag cctgctggca
     3541 cagagaatcc acgctcctcc tgagacagtg tggagtgtgg tgcgcagatt cgaccgccct
     3601 cagatttaca agcacttcat caagagctgc aacgtgagcg aggacttcga gatgagagtg
     3661 ggatgtacca gagatgtgaa cgtgatcagc ggactgcctg ccaacaccag cagagagaga
     3721 ctggacctgc tggacgatga ccgcagagtg accggcttca gcatcaccgg aggtgagcac
     3781 agactgagaa actacaagag cgtgaccacc gtccaccgct tcgagaagga agaggaagag
     3841 gagcgcatct ggaccgtggt gctggagagc tacgtcgtgg acgtgcccga gggcaacagc
     3901 gaagaggata cccgcctgtt cgctgacacc gtgatcagac tgaacctcca gaagctggcc
     3961 agcatcaccg aggcaatgaa cggcggcgga ggaagtggcg gcggatctgg cggaggatct
     4021 accggtatgg tgagcaaggg cgaggagctg ttcaccgggg tggtgcccat cctggtcgag
     4081 ctggacggcg acgtaaacgg ccacaagttc agcgtgtccg gcgagggcga gggcgatgcc
     4141 acctacggca agctgaccct gaagttcatc tgcaccaccg gcaagctgcc cgtgccctgg
     4201 cccaccctcg tgaccacctt cggctacggc ctgcagtgct tcgcccgcta ccccgaccac
     4261 atgaagcagc acgacttctt caagtccgcc atgcccgaag gctacgtcca ggagcgcacc
     4321 atcttcttca aggacgacgg caactacaag acccgcgccg aggtgaagtt cgagggcgac
     4381 accctggtga accgcatcga gctgaagggc atcgacttca aggaggacgg caacatcctg
     4441 gggcacaagc tggagtacaa ctacaacagc cacaacgtct atatcatggc cgacaagcag
     4501 aagaacggca tcaaggtgaa cttcaagatc cgccacaaca tcgaggacgg cagcgtgcag
     4561 ctcgccgacc actaccagca gaacaccccc atcggcgacg gccccgtgct gctgcccgac
     4621 aaccactacc tgagctacca gtccgccctg agcaaagacc ccaacgagaa gcgcgatcac
     4681 atggtcctgc tggagttcgt gaccgccgcc gggatcactc tcggcatgga cgagctgtac
     4741 aagacgcgtg gaagcggata cccatacgat gtgccagatt acgctggatc cggcgcaaca
     4801 aacttctctc tgctgaaaca agccggagat gtcgaagaga atcctggacc gatggccaag
     4861 cctttgtctc aagaagaatc caccctcatt gaaagagcaa cggctacaat caacagcatc
     4921 cccatctctg aagactacag cgtcgccagc gcagctctct ctagcgacgg ccgcatcttc
     4981 actggtgtca atgtatatca ttttactggg ggaccttgtg cagaactcgt ggtgctgggc
     5041 actgctgctg ctgcggcagc tggcaacctg acttgtatcg tcgcgatcgg aaatgagaac
     5101 aggggcatct tgagcccctg cggacggtgc cgacaggtgc ttctcgatct gcatcctggg
     5161 atcaaagcca tagtgaagga cagtgatgga cagccgacgg cagttgggat tcgtgaattg
     5221 ctgccctctg gttatgtgtg ggagggctaa tgtacaagta ggtcgacaat caacctctgg
     5281 atacaaaatt tgtgaaagat tgactggtat tcttaactat gttgctcctt ttacgctatg
     5341 tggatacgct gctttaatgc ctttgtatca tgctattgct tcccgtatgg ctttcatttt
     5401 ctcctccttg tataaatcct ggttgctgtc tctttatgag gagttgtggc ccgttgtcag
     5461 gcaacgtggc gtggtgtgca ctgtgtttgc tgacgcaacc cccactggtt ggggcattgc
     5521 caccacctgt cagctccttt ccgggacttt cgctttcccc ctccctattg ccacggcgga
     5581 actcatcgcc gcctgccttg cccgctgctg gacaggggct cggctgttgg gcactgacaa
     5641 ttccgtggtg ttgtcgggga agctgacgtc ctttccatgg ctgctcgcct gtgttgccac
     5701 ctggattctg cgcgggacgt ccttctgcta cgtcccttcg gccctcaatc cagcggacct
     5761 tccttcccgc ggcctgctgc cggctctgcg gcctcttccg cgtcttcgcc ttcgccctca
     5821 gacgagtcgg atctcccttt gggccgcctc cccgcctgga attcgagctc ggtaccttta
     5881 agaccaatga cttacaaggc agctgtagat cttagccact ttttaaaaga aaagagggga
     5941 ctggaagggc taattcactc ccaacgaaga caagatctgc tttttgcttg tactgggtct
     6001 ctctggttag accagatctg agcctgggag ctctctggct aactagggaa cccactgctt
     6061 aagcctcaat aaagcttgcc ttgagtgctt caagtagtgt gtgcccgtct gttgtgtgac
     6121 tctggtaact agagatccct cagacccttt tagtcagtgt ggaaaatctc tagcagtagt
     6181 agttcatgtc atcttattat tcagtattta taacttgcaa agaaatgaat atcagagagt
     6241 gagaggcctt gacattgttt aaacccgctg atcagcctcg actgtgcctt ctagttgcca
     6301 gccatctgtt gtttgcccct cccccgtgcc ttccttgacc ctggaaggtg ccactcccac
     6361 tgtcctttcc taataaaatg aggaaattgc atcgcattgt ctgagtaggt gtcattctat
     6421 tctggggggt ggggtggggc aggacagcaa gggggaggat tgggaagaca atagcaggca
     6481 tgctggggat gcggtgggct ctatggcttc tgaggcggaa agaaccagct ggggctctag
     6541 ggggtatccc cnnnnnnnnn nnnnnnnnnn nnnnnnnnnn nnnnnnnnnn nnnnnnnnnn
     6601 nnnnnnnnnn nnnnnnnnnn nnnnnnnnnn nnnnnnnnnn nnnnnnnnnn nnnnnnnnnn
     6661 nnnnnnnnnn nnnnncnnnn nnnnnnnnnn nnnnnnnnnn nnnnnnnnnn nnnnnnnnnn
     6721 nnnnnnnnnn nnnnnnnnnn nnnnnnnnnn nnnnnnnnnn nnnnnnnann nnnnnnnnnn
     6781 nnnnnnnnnn nnnnnnnnnn nnnnnnnnnn nnnnnnncct ttgacgttgg agtccacgtt
     6841 ctttaatagt ggactcttgt tccaaactgg aacaacactc aaccctatct cggtctattc
     6901 ttttgattta taagggattt tgccgatttc ggcctattgg ttaaaaaatg agctgattta
     6961 acaaaaattt aacgcgaatt aattctgtgg aatgtgtgtc agttagggtg tggaaagtcc
     7021 ccaggctccc cagcaggcag aagtatgcaa agcatgcatc tcaattagtc agcaaccagg
     7081 tgtggaaagt ccccaggctc cccagcaggc agaagtatgc aaagcatgca tctcaattag
     7141 tcagcaacca tagtcccgcc cctaactccg cccatcccgc ccctaactcc gcccagttcc
     7201 gcccattctc cgccccatgg ctgactaatt ttttttattt atgcagaggc cgaggccgcc
     7261 tctgcctctg agctattcca gaagtagtga ggaggctttt ttggaggcct aggcttttgc
     7321 aaaaagctcc cgggagcttg tatatccatt ttcggatctg atcagcacgt gatgaaaaag
     7381 cctgaactca ccgcgacgtc tgtcgagaag tttctgatcg aaaagttcga cagcgtctcc
     7441 gacctgatgc agctctcgga gggcgaagaa tctcgtgctt tcagcttcga tgtaggaggg
     7501 cgtggatatg tcctgcgggt aaatagctgc gccgatggtt tctacaaaga tcgttatgtt
     7561 tatcggcact ttgcatcggc cgcgctcccg attccggaag tgcttgacat tggggaattc
     7621 agcgagagcc tgacctattg catctcccgc cgtgcacagg gtgtcacgtt gcaagacctg
     7681 cctgaaaccg aactgcccgc tgttctgcag ccggtcgcgg aggccatgga tgcgatcgct
     7741 gcggccgatc ttagccagac gagcgggttc ggcccattcg gaccgcaagg aatcggtcaa
     7801 tacactacat ggcgtgattt catatgcgcg attgctgatc cccatgtgta tcactggcaa
     7861 actgtgatgg acgacaccgt cagtgcgtcc gtcgcgcagg ctctcgatga gctgatgctt
     7921 tgggccgagg actgccccga agtccggcac ctcgtgcacg cggatttcgg ctccaacaat
     7981 gtcctgacgg acaatggccg cataacagcg gtcattgact ggagcgaggc gatgttcggg
     8041 gattcccaat acgaggtcgc caacatcttc ttctggaggc cgtggttggc ttgtatggag
     8101 cagcagacgc gctacttcga gcggaggcat ccggagcttg caggatcgcc gcggctccgg
     8161 gcgtatatgc tccgcattgg tcttgaccaa ctctatcaga gcttggttga cggcaatttc
     8221 gatgatgcag cttgggcgca gggtcgatgc gacgcaatcg tccgatccgg agccgggact
     8281 gtcgggcgta cacaaatcgc ccgcagaagc gcggccgtct ggaccgatgg ctgtgtagaa
     8341 gtactcgccg atagtggaaa ccgacgcccc agcactcgtc cgagggcaaa ggaatagcac
     8401 gtgctacgag atttcgattc caccgccgcc ttctatgaaa ggttgggctt cggaatcgtt
     8461 ttccgggacg ccggctggat gatcctccag cgcggggatc tcatgctgga gttcttcgcc
     8521 caccccaact tgtttattgc agcttataat ggttacaaat aaagcaatag catcacaaat
     8581 ttcacaaata aagcattttt ttcactgcat tctagttgtg gtttgtccaa actcatcaat
     8641 gtatcttatc atgtctgtat accgtcgacc tctagctaga gcttggcgta atcatggtca
     8701 tagctgtttc ctgtgtgaaa ttgttatccg ctcacaattc cacacaacat acgagccgga
     8761 agcataaagt gtaaagcctg gggtgcctaa tgagtgagct aactcacatt aattgcgttg
     8821 cgctcactgc ccgctttcca gtcgggaaac ctgtcgtgcc agctgcatta atgaatcggc
     8881 caacgcgcgg ggagaggcgg tttgcgtatt gggcgctctt ccgcttcctc gctcactgac
     8941 tcgctgcgct cggtcgttcg gctgcggcga gcggtatcag ctcactcaaa ggcggtaata
     9001 cggttatcca cagaatcagg ggataacgca ggaaagaaca tgtgagcaaa aggccagcaa
     9061 aaggccagga accgtaaaaa ggccgcgttg ctggcgtttt tccataggct ccgcccccct
     9121 gacgagcatc acaaaaatcg acgctcaagt cagaggtggc gaaacccgac aggactataa
     9181 agataccagg cgtttccccc tggaagctcc ctcgtgcgct ctcctgttcc gaccctgccg
     9241 cttaccggat acctgtccgc ctttctccct tcgggaagcg tggcgctttc tcatagctca
     9301 cgctgtaggt atctcagttc ggtgtaggtc gttcgctcca agctgggctg tgtgcacgaa
     9361 ccccccgttc agcccgaccg ctgcgcctta tccggtaact atcgtcttga gtccaacccg
     9421 gtaagacacg acttatcgcc actggcagca gccactggta acaggattag cagagcgagg
     9481 tatgtaggcg gtgctacaga gttcttgaag tggtggccta actacggcta cactagaaga
     9541 acagtatttg gtatctgcgc tctgctgaag ccagttacct tcggaaaaag agttggtagc
     9601 tcttgatccg gcaaacaaac caccgctggt agcggtggtt tttttgtttg caagcagcag
     9661 attacgcgca gaaaaaaagg atctcaagaa gatcctttga tcttttctac ggggtctgac
     9721 gctcagtgga acgaaaactc acgttaaggg attttggtca tgagattatc aaaaaggatc
     9781 ttcacctaga tccttttaaa ttaaaaatga agttttaaat caatctaaag tatatatgag
     9841 taaacttggt ctgacagtta ccaatgctta atcagtgagg cacctatctc agcgatctgt
     9901 ctatttcgtt catccatagt tgcctgactc cccgtcgtgt agataactac gatacgggag
     9961 ggcttaccat ctggccccag tgctgcaatg ataccgcgag acccacgctc accggctcca
    10021 gatttatcag caataaacca gccagccgga agggccgagc gcagaagtgg tcctgcaact
    10081 ttatccgcct ccatccagtc tattaattgt tgccgggaag ctagagtaag tagttcgcca
    10141 gttaatagtt tgcgcaacgt tgttgccatt gctacaggca tcgtggtgtc acgctcgtcg
    10201 tttggtatgg cttcattcag ctccggttcc caacgatcaa ggcgagttac atgatccccc
    10261 atgttgtgca aaaaagcggt tagctccttc ggtcctccga tcgttgtcag aagtaagttg
    10321 gccgcagtgt tatcactcat ggttatggca gcactgcata attctcttac tgtcatgcca
    10381 tccgtaagat gcttttctgt gactggtgag tactcaacca agtcattctg agaatagtgt
    10441 atgcggcgac cgagttgctc ttgcccggcg tcaatacggg ataataccgc gccacatagc
    10501 agaactttaa aagtgctcat cattggaaaa cgttcttcgg ggcgaaaact ctcaaggatc
    10561 ttaccgctgt tgagatccag ttcgatgtaa cccactcgtg cacccaactg atcttcagca
    10621 tcttttactt tcaccagcgt ttctgggtga gcaaaaacag gaaggcaaaa tgccgcaaaa
    10681 aagggaataa gggcgacacg gaaatgttga atactcatac tcttcctttt tcaatattat
    10741 tgaagcattt atcagggtta ttgtctcatg agcggataca tatttgaatg tatttagaaa
    10801 aataaacaaa taggggttcc gcgcacattt ccccgaaaag tgccacctga cgtcgacgga
    10861 tcgggagatc aacttgttta ttgcagctta taatggttac aaataaagca atagcatcac
    10921 aaatttcaca aataaagcat ttttttcact gcattctagt tgtggtttgt ccaaactcat
    10981 caatgtatct tatcatgtct ggatcaactg gataactcaa gctaaccaaa atcatcccaa
    11041 acttcccacc ccatacccta ttaccactgc caattacctg tggtttcatt tactctaaac
    11101 ctgtgattcc tctgaattat tttcatttta aagaaattgt atttgttaaa tatgtactac
    11161 aaacttagta gt
//
