# Supplementary material for: Bioengineering multifunctional extracellular vesicles for targeted delivery of biologics to T cells
Source: bioRxiv preprint, doi:10.1101/2022.05.14.491879, version 1 (2022-05-14)
Supplement: Source Data [file 491879_file03.zip › SourceData/Plasmid_Maps/pDMS210.gb]

LOCUS       Exported               13955 bp ds-DNA     circular SYN 15-MAR-2022
DEFINITION  synthetic circular DNA
ACCESSION   .
VERSION     .
KEYWORDS    .
SOURCE      synthetic DNA construct
  ORGANISM  recombinant plasmid
REFERENCE   1  (bases 1 to 13955)
  AUTHORS   Leonard Lab
  TITLE     Direct Submission
  JOURNAL   Exported Tuesday, Mar 15, 2022 from SnapGene 5.1.7
            https://www.snapgene.com
FEATURES             Location/Qualifiers
     source          1..13955
                     /organism="recombinant plasmid"
                     /mol_type="other DNA"
     promoter        1..199
                     /label=CMV promoter
                     /note="human cytomegalovirus (CMV) immediate early 
                     promoter"
     LTR             217..397
                     /label=5' LTR (truncated)
                     /note="truncated 5' long terminal repeat (LTR) from HIV-1"
     misc_feature    444..569
                     /label=HIV-1 Psi
                     /note="packaging signal of human immunodeficiency virus 
                     type 1"
     misc_feature    1062..1295
                     /label=RRE
                     /note="The Rev response element (RRE) of HIV-1 allows for 
                     Rev-dependent mRNA export from the nucleus to the 
                     cytoplasm."
     misc_feature    1822..1939
                     /label=cPPT/CTS
                     /note="central polypurine tract and central termination 
                     sequence of HIV-1"
     promoter        1990..2230
                     /label=U6 promoter
                     /note="RNA polymerase III promoter for human U6 snRNA"
     misc_feature    2240..2259
                     /label=CXCR4 sgRNA
     misc_RNA        2260..2335
                     /label=gRNA scaffold
                     /note="guide RNA scaffold for the Streptococcus pyogenes 
                     CRISPR/Cas9 system"
     promoter        2397..2608
                     /label=EF-1-alpha core promoter
                     /note="core promoter for human elongation factor 
                     EF-1-alpha"
     CDS             2636..2656
                     /codon_start=1
                     /product="nuclear localization signal of SV40 (simian virus
                     40) large T antigen"
                     /label=SV40 NLS
                     /translation="PKKKRKV"
     CDS             2663..6766
                     /codon_start=1
                     /product="Cas9 (Csn1) endonuclease from the Streptococcus 
                     pyogenes Type II CRISPR/Cas system"
                     /label=Cas9
                     /note="generates RNA-guided double strand breaks in DNA"
                     /translation="MDKKYSIGLDIGTNSVGWAVITDEYKVPSKKFKVLGNTDRHSIKK
                     NLIGALLFDSGETAEATRLKRTARRRYTRRKNRICYLQEIFSNEMAKVDDSFFHRLEES
                     FLVEEDKKHERHPIFGNIVDEVAYHEKYPTIYHLRKKLVDSTDKADLRLIYLALAHMIK
                     FRGHFLIEGDLNPDNSDVDKLFIQLVQTYNQLFEENPINASGVDAKAILSARLSKSRRL
                     ENLIAQLPGEKKNGLFGNLIALSLGLTPNFKSNFDLAEDAKLQLSKDTYDDDLDNLLAQ
                     IGDQYADLFLAAKNLSDAILLSDILRVNTEITKAPLSASMIKRYDEHHQDLTLLKALVR
                     QQLPEKYKEIFFDQSKNGYAGYIDGGASQEEFYKFIKPILEKMDGTEELLVKLNREDLL
                     RKQRTFDNGSIPHQIHLGELHAILRRQEDFYPFLKDNREKIEKILTFRIPYYVGPLARG
                     NSRFAWMTRKSEETITPWNFEEVVDKGASAQSFIERMTNFDKNLPNEKVLPKHSLLYEY
                     FTVYNELTKVKYVTEGMRKPAFLSGEQKKAIVDLLFKTNRKVTVKQLKEDYFKKIECFD
                     SVEISGVEDRFNASLGTYHDLLKIIKDKDFLDNEENEDILEDIVLTLTLFEDREMIEER
                     LKTYAHLFDDKVMKQLKRRRYTGWGRLSRKLINGIRDKQSGKTILDFLKSDGFANRNFM
                     QLIHDDSLTFKEDIQKAQVSGQGDSLHEHIANLAGSPAIKKGILQTVKVVDELVKVMGR
                     HKPENIVIEMARENQTTQKGQKNSRERMKRIEEGIKELGSQILKEHPVENTQLQNEKLY
                     LYYLQNGRDMYVDQELDINRLSDYDVDHIVPQSFLKDDSIDNKVLTRSDKNRGKSDNVP
                     SEEVVKKMKNYWRQLLNAKLITQRKFDNLTKAERGGLSELDKAGFIKRQLVETRQITKH
                     VAQILDSRMNTKYDENDKLIREVKVITLKSKLVSDFRKDFQFYKVREINNYHHAHDAYL
                     NAVVGTALIKKYPKLESEFVYGDYKVYDVRKMIAKSEQEIGKATAKYFFYSNIMNFFKT
                     EITLANGEIRKRPLIETNGETGEIVWDKGRDFATVRKVLSMPQVNIVKKTEVQTGGFSK
                     ESILPKRNSDKLIARKKDWDPKKYGGFDSPTVAYSVLVVAKVEKGKSKKLKSVKELLGI
                     TIMERSSFEKNPIDFLEAKGYKEVKKDLIIKLPKYSLFELENGRKRMLASAGELQKGNE
                     LALPSKYVNFLYLASHYEKLKGSPEDNEQKQLFVEQHKHYLDEIIEQISEFSKRVILAD
                     ANLDKVLSAYNKHRDKPIREQAENIIHLFTLTNLGAPAAFKYFDTTIDRKRYTSTKEVL
                     DATLIHQSITGLYETRIDLSQLGGD"
     CDS             6812..7714
                     /codon_start=1
                     /label=ABI
                     /translation="MTRVPLYGFTSICGRRPEMEAAVSTIPRFLQSSSGSMLDGRFDPQ
                     SAAHFFGVYDGHGGSQVANYCRERMHLALAEEIAKEKPMLCDGDTWLEKWKKALFNSFL
                     RVDSEIESVAPETVGSTSVVAVVFPSHIFVANCGDSRAVLCRGKTALPLSVDHKPDRED
                     EAARIEAAGGKVIQWNGARVFGVLAMSRSIGDRYLKPSIIPDPEVTAVKRVKEDDCLIL
                     ASDGVWDVMTDEEACEMARKRILLWHKKNAVAGDASLLADERRKEGKDPAAMSAAEYLS
                     KLAIQRGSKDNISVVVVDLK"
     CDS             7724..7750
                     /codon_start=1
                     /product="HA (human influenza hemagglutinin) epitope tag"
                     /label=HA
                     /translation="YPYDVPDYA"
     CDS             7760..7816
                     /codon_start=1
                     /product="2A peptide from porcine teschovirus-1 
                     polyprotein"
                     /label=P2A
                     /note="Eukaryotic ribosomes fail to insert a peptide bond 
                     between the Gly and Pro residues, yielding separate 
                     polypeptides."
                     /translation="ATNFSLLKQAGDVEENPGP"
     CDS             7817..8413
                     /codon_start=1
                     /gene="pac from Streptomyces alboniger"
                     /product="puromycin N-acetyltransferase"
                     /label=PuroR
                     /note="confers resistance to puromycin"
                     /translation="TEYKPTVRLATRDDVPRAVRTLAAAFADYPATRHTVDPDRHIERV
                     TELQELFLTRVGLDIGKVWVADDGAAVAVWTTPESVEAGAVFAEIGPRMAELSGSRLAA
                     QQQMEGLLAPHRPKEPAWFLATVGVSPDHQGKGLGSAVVLPGVEAAERAGVPAFLETSA
                     PRNLPFYERLGFTVTADVEVPEGPRTWCMTRKPGA"
     misc_feature    8429..9017
                     /label=WPRE
                     /note="woodchuck hepatitis virus posttranscriptional 
                     regulatory element"
     CDS             complement(8900..8911)
                     /codon_start=1
                     /product="Factor Xa recognition and cleavage site"
                     /label=Factor Xa site
                     /translation="IEGR"
     LTR             9089..9322
                     /label=3' LTR (Delta-U3)
                     /note="self-inactivating 3' long terminal repeat (LTR) from
                     HIV-1"
     polyA_signal    9354..9578
                     /label=bGH poly(A) signal
                     /note="bovine growth hormone polyadenylation signal"
     rep_origin      9624..10052
                     /direction=RIGHT
                     /label=f1 ori
                     /note="f1 bacteriophage origin of replication; arrow 
                     indicates direction of (+) strand synthesis"
     promoter        10066..10395
                     /label=SV40 promoter
                     /note="SV40 enhancer and early promoter"
     rep_origin      10246..10381
                     /label=SV40 ori
                     /note="SV40 origin of replication"
     promoter        10443..10490
                     /label=EM7 promoter
                     /note="synthetic bacterial promoter "
     CDS             10509..10883
                     /codon_start=1
                     /gene="Sh ble from Streptoalloteichus hindustanus"
                     /product="antibiotic-binding protein"
                     /label=BleoR
                     /note="confers resistance to bleomycin, phleomycin, and 
                     Zeocin(TM)"
                     /translation="MAKLTSAVPVLTARDVAGAVEFWTDRLGFSRDFVEDDFAGVVRDD
                     VTLFISAVQDQVVPDNTLAWVWVRGLDELYAEWSEVVSTNFRDASGPAMTEIGEQPWGR
                     EFALRDPAGNCVHFVAEEQD"
     polyA_signal    11013..11134
                     /label=SV40 poly(A) signal
                     /note="SV40 polyadenylation signal"
     primer_bind     complement(11183..11199)
                     /label=M13 rev
                     /note="common sequencing primer, one of multiple similar 
                     variants"
     protein_bind    11207..11223
                     /label=lac operator
                     /bound_moiety="lac repressor encoded by lacI"
                     /note="The lac repressor binds to the lac operator to 
                     inhibit transcription in E. coli. This inhibition can be 
                     relieved by adding lactose or 
                     isopropyl-beta-D-thiogalactopyranoside (IPTG)."
     promoter        complement(11231..11261)
                     /label=lac promoter
                     /note="promoter for the E. coli lac operon"
     protein_bind    11276..11297
                     /label=CAP binding site
                     /bound_moiety="E. coli catabolite activator protein"
                     /note="CAP binding activates transcription in the presence 
                     of cAMP."
     rep_origin      complement(11585..12173)
                     /direction=LEFT
                     /label=ori
                     /note="high-copy-number ColE1/pMB1/pBR322/pUC origin of 
                     replication"
     CDS             complement(12344..13204)
                     /codon_start=1
                     /gene="bla"
                     /product="beta-lactamase"
                     /label=AmpR
                     /note="confers resistance to ampicillin, carbenicillin, and
                     related antibiotics"
                     /translation="MSIQHFRVALIPFFAAFCLPVFAHPETLVKVKDAEDQLGARVGYI
                     ELDLNSGKILESFRPEERFPMMSTFKVLLCGAVLSRIDAGQEQLGRRIHYSQNDLVEYS
                     PVTEKHLTDGMTVRELCSAAITMSDNTAANLLLTTIGGPKELTAFLHNMGDHVTRLDRW
                     EPELNEAIPNDERDTTMPVAMATTLRKLLTGELLTLASRQQLIDWMEADKVAGPLLRSA
                     LPAGWFIADKSGAGERGSRGIIAALGPDGKPSRIVVIYTTGSQATMDERNRQIAEIGAS
                     LIKHW"
     promoter        complement(13205..13309)
                     /gene="bla"
                     /label=AmpR promoter
     enhancer        13575..13954
                     /label=CMV enhancer
                     /note="human cytomegalovirus immediate early enhancer"
ORIGIN
        1 tgatgcggtt ttggcagtac atcaatgggc gtggatagcg gtttgactca cggggatttc
       61 caagtctcca ccccattgac gtcaatggga gtttgttttg gcaccaaaat caacgggact
      121 ttccaaaatg tcgtaacaac tccgccccat tgacgcaaat gggcggtagg cgtgtacggt
      181 gggaggtcta tataagcagc gcgttttgcc tgtactgggt ctctctggtt agaccagatc
      241 tgagcctggg agctctctgg ctaactaggg aacccactgc ttaagcctca ataaagcttg
      301 ccttgagtgc ttcaagtagt gtgtgcccgt ctgttgtgtg actctggtaa ctagagatcc
      361 ctcagaccct tttagtcagt gtggaaaatc tctagcagtg gcgcccgaac agggacttga
      421 aagcgaaagg gaaaccagag gagctctctc gacgcaggac tcggcttgct gaagcgcgca
      481 cggcaagagg cgaggggcgg cgactggtga gtacgccaaa aattttgact agcggaggct
      541 agaaggagag agatgggtgc gagagcgtca gtattaagcg ggggagaatt agatcgcgat
      601 gggaaaaaat tcggttaagg ccagggggaa agaaaaaata taaattaaaa catatagtat
      661 gggcaagcag ggagctagaa cgattcgcag ttaatcctgg cctgttagaa acatcagaag
      721 gctgtagaca aatactggga cagctacaac catcccttca gacaggatca gaagaactta
      781 gatcattata taatacagta gcaaccctct attgtgtgca tcaaaggata gagataaaag
      841 acaccaagga agctttagac aagatagagg aagagcaaaa caaaagtaag accaccgcac
      901 agcaagcggc cgctgatctt cagacctgga ggaggagata tgagggacaa ttggagaagt
      961 gaattatata aatataaagt agtaaaaatt gaaccattag gagtagcacc caccaaggca
     1021 aagagaagag tggtgcagag agaaaaaaga gcagtgggaa taggagcttt gttccttggg
     1081 ttcttgggag cagcaggaag cactatgggc gcagcgtcaa tgacgctgac ggtacaggcc
     1141 agacaattat tgtctggtat agtgcagcag cagaacaatt tgctgagggc tattgaggcg
     1201 caacagcatc tgttgcaact cacagtctgg ggcatcaagc agctccaggc aagaatcctg
     1261 gctgtggaaa gatacctaaa ggatcaacag ctcctgggga tttggggttg ctctggaaaa
     1321 ctcatttgca ccactgctgt gccttggaat gctagttgga gtaataaatc tctggaacag
     1381 atttggaatc acacgacctg gatggagtgg gacagagaaa ttaacaatta cacaagctta
     1441 atacactcct taattgaaga atcgcaaaac cagcaagaaa agaatgaaca agaattattg
     1501 gaattagata aatgggcaag tttgtggaat tggtttaaca taacaaattg gctgtggtat
     1561 ataaaattat tcataatgat agtaggaggc ttggtaggtt taagaatagt ttttgctgta
     1621 ctttctatag tgaatagagt taggcaggga tattcaccat tatcgtttca gacccacctc
     1681 ccaaccccga ggggacccga caggcccgaa ggaatagaag aagaaggtgg agagagagac
     1741 agagacagat ccattcgatt agtgaacgga tcggcactgc gtgcgccaat tctgcagaca
     1801 aatggcagta ttcatccaca attttaaaag aaaagggggg attggggggt acagtgcagg
     1861 ggaaagaata gtagacataa tagcaacaga catacaaact aaagaattac aaaaacaaat
     1921 tacaaaaatt caaaattttc gggtttatta cagggacagc agagatccag tttggttaat
     1981 taaggtaccg agggcctatt tcccatgatt ccttcatatt tgcatatacg atacaaggct
     2041 gttagagaga taattagaat taatttgact gtaaacacaa agatattagt acaaaatacg
     2101 tgacgtagaa agtaataatt tcttgggtag tttgcagttt taaaattatg ttttaaaatg
     2161 gactatcata tgcttaccgt aacttgaaag tatttcgatt tcttggcttt atatatcttg
     2221 tggaaaggac gaaacaccgg aagcgtgatg acaaagaggg ttttagagct agaaatagca
     2281 agttaaaata aggctagtcc gttatcaact tgaaaaagtg gcaccgagtc ggtgcttttt
     2341 tgaattcgct agctaggtct tgaaaggagt gggaattggc tccggtgccc gtcagtgggc
     2401 agagcgcaca tcgcccacag tccccgagaa gttgggggga ggggtcggca attgatccgg
     2461 tgcctagaga aggtggcgcg gggtaaactg ggaaagtgat gtcgtgtact ggctccgcct
     2521 ttttcccgag ggtgggggag aaccgtatat aagtgcagta gtcgccgtga acgttctttt
     2581 tcgcaacggg tttgccgcca gaacacagga ccggttctag agcgctgcca ccatgccgaa
     2641 gaaaaagcgg aaggtgaccg gtatggacaa gaagtacagc atcggcctgg acatcggcac
     2701 caactctgtg ggctgggccg tgatcaccga cgagtacaag gtgcccagca agaaattcaa
     2761 ggtgctgggc aacaccgacc ggcacagcat caagaagaac ctgatcggag ccctgctgtt
     2821 cgacagcggc gaaacagccg aggccacccg gctgaagaga accgccagaa gaagatacac
     2881 cagacggaag aaccggatct gctatctgca agagatcttc agcaacgaga tggccaaggt
     2941 ggacgacagc ttcttccaca gactggaaga gtccttcctg gtggaagagg ataagaagca
     3001 cgagcggcac cccatcttcg gcaacatcgt ggacgaggtg gcctaccacg agaagtaccc
     3061 caccatctac cacctgagaa agaaactggt ggacagcacc gacaaggccg acctgcggct
     3121 gatctatctg gccctggccc acatgatcaa gttccggggc cacttcctga tcgagggcga
     3181 cctgaacccc gacaacagcg acgtggacaa gctgttcatc cagctggtgc agacctacaa
     3241 ccagctgttc gaggaaaacc ccatcaacgc cagcggcgtg gacgccaagg ccatcctgtc
     3301 tgccagactg agcaagagca gacggctgga aaatctgatc gcccagctgc ccggcgagaa
     3361 gaagaatggc ctgttcggaa acctgattgc cctgagcctg ggcctgaccc ccaacttcaa
     3421 gagcaacttc gacctggccg aggatgccaa actgcagctg agcaaggaca cctacgacga
     3481 cgacctggac aacctgctgg cccagatcgg cgaccagtac gccgacctgt ttctggccgc
     3541 caagaacctg tccgacgcca tcctgctgag cgacatcctg agagtgaaca ccgagatcac
     3601 caaggccccc ctgagcgcct ctatgatcaa gagatacgac gagcaccacc aggacctgac
     3661 cctgctgaaa gctctcgtgc ggcagcagct gcctgagaag tacaaagaga ttttcttcga
     3721 ccagagcaag aacggctacg ccggctacat tgacggcgga gccagccagg aagagttcta
     3781 caagttcatc aagcccatcc tggaaaagat ggacggcacc gaggaactgc tcgtgaagct
     3841 gaacagagag gacctgctgc ggaagcagcg gaccttcgac aacggcagca tcccccacca
     3901 gatccacctg ggagagctgc acgccattct gcggcggcag gaagattttt acccattcct
     3961 gaaggacaac cgggaaaaga tcgagaagat cctgaccttc cgcatcccct actacgtggg
     4021 ccctctggcc aggggaaaca gcagattcgc ctggatgacc agaaagagcg aggaaaccat
     4081 caccccctgg aacttcgagg aagtggtgga caagggcgct tccgcccaga gcttcatcga
     4141 gcggatgacc aacttcgata agaacctgcc caacgagaag gtgctgccca agcacagcct
     4201 gctgtacgag tacttcaccg tgtataacga gctgaccaaa gtgaaatacg tgaccgaggg
     4261 aatgagaaag cccgccttcc tgagcggcga gcagaaaaag gccatcgtgg acctgctgtt
     4321 caagaccaac cggaaagtga ccgtgaagca gctgaaagag gactacttca agaaaatcga
     4381 gtgcttcgac tccgtggaaa tctccggcgt ggaagatcgg ttcaacgcct ccctgggcac
     4441 ataccacgat ctgctgaaaa ttatcaagga caaggacttc ctggacaatg aggaaaacga
     4501 ggacattctg gaagatatcg tgctgaccct gacactgttt gaggacagag agatgatcga
     4561 ggaacggctg aaaacctatg cccacctgtt cgacgacaaa gtgatgaagc agctgaagcg
     4621 gcggagatac accggctggg gcaggctgag ccggaagctg atcaacggca tccgggacaa
     4681 gcagtccggc aagacaatcc tggatttcct gaagtccgac ggcttcgcca acagaaactt
     4741 catgcagctg atccacgacg acagcctgac ctttaaagag gacatccaga aagcccaggt
     4801 gtccggccag ggcgatagcc tgcacgagca cattgccaat ctggccggca gccccgccat
     4861 taagaagggc atcctgcaga cagtgaaggt ggtggacgag ctcgtgaaag tgatgggccg
     4921 gcacaagccc gagaacatcg tgatcgaaat ggccagagag aaccagacca cccagaaggg
     4981 acagaagaac agccgcgaga gaatgaagcg gatcgaagag ggcatcaaag agctgggcag
     5041 ccagatcctg aaagaacacc ccgtggaaaa cacccagctg cagaacgaga agctgtacct
     5101 gtactacctg cagaatgggc gggatatgta cgtggaccag gaactggaca tcaaccggct
     5161 gtccgactac gatgtggacc atatcgtgcc tcagagcttt ctgaaggacg actccatcga
     5221 caacaaggtg ctgaccagaa gcgacaagaa ccggggcaag agcgacaacg tgccctccga
     5281 agaggtcgtg aagaagatga agaactactg gcggcagctg ctgaacgcca agctgattac
     5341 ccagagaaag ttcgacaatc tgaccaaggc cgagagaggc ggcctgagcg aactggataa
     5401 ggccggcttc atcaagagac agctggtgga aacccggcag atcacaaagc acgtggcaca
     5461 gatcctggac tcccggatga acactaagta cgacgagaat gacaagctga tccgggaagt
     5521 gaaagtgatc accctgaagt ccaagctggt gtccgatttc cggaaggatt tccagtttta
     5581 caaagtgcgc gagatcaaca actaccacca cgcccacgac gcctacctga acgccgtcgt
     5641 gggaaccgcc ctgatcaaaa agtaccctaa gctggaaagc gagttcgtgt acggcgacta
     5701 caaggtgtac gacgtgcgga agatgatcgc caagagcgag caggaaatcg gcaaggctac
     5761 cgccaagtac ttcttctaca gcaacatcat gaactttttc aagaccgaga ttaccctggc
     5821 caacggcgag atccggaagc ggcctctgat cgagacaaac ggcgaaaccg gggagatcgt
     5881 gtgggataag ggccgggatt ttgccaccgt gcggaaagtg ctgagcatgc cccaagtgaa
     5941 tatcgtgaaa aagaccgagg tgcagacagg cggcttcagc aaagagtcta tcctgcccaa
     6001 gaggaacagc gataagctga tcgccagaaa gaaggactgg gaccctaaga agtacggcgg
     6061 cttcgacagc cccaccgtgg cctattctgt gctggtggtg gccaaagtgg aaaagggcaa
     6121 gtccaagaaa ctgaagagtg tgaaagagct gctggggatc accatcatgg aaagaagcag
     6181 cttcgagaag aatcccatcg actttctgga agccaagggc tacaaagaag tgaaaaagga
     6241 cctgatcatc aagctgccta agtactccct gttcgagctg gaaaacggcc ggaagagaat
     6301 gctggcctct gccggcgaac tgcagaaggg aaacgaactg gccctgccct ccaaatatgt
     6361 gaacttcctg tacctggcca gccactatga gaagctgaag ggctcccccg aggataatga
     6421 gcagaaacag ctgtttgtgg aacagcacaa gcactacctg gacgagatca tcgagcagat
     6481 cagcgagttc tccaagagag tgatcctggc cgacgctaat ctggacaaag tgctgtccgc
     6541 ctacaacaag caccgggata agcccatcag agagcaggcc gagaatatca tccacctgtt
     6601 taccctgacc aatctgggag cccctgccgc cttcaagtac tttgacacca ccatcgaccg
     6661 gaagaggtac accagcacca aagaggtgct ggacgccacc ctgatccacc agagcatcac
     6721 cggcctgtac gagacacgga tcgacctgtc tcagctggga ggcgacacgc gtggcggcgg
     6781 aggcagcgga ggcggatctg gcggaggatc tatgaccaga gtgcccctgt acggcttcac
     6841 cagcatttgt ggcagacggc ccgaaatgga agccgccgtg tctacaatcc ccagattcct
     6901 ccagagcagc agcggctcca tgctggacgg cagattcgat cctcagagcg ccgctcactt
     6961 cttcggcgtg tacgatggac atggcggaag ccaggtggcc aactactgcc gcgaaagaat
     7021 gcatctggcc ctggccgagg aaatcgccaa agaaaagccc atgctgtgcg acggcgacac
     7081 ctggctggaa aagtggaaga aggccctgtt caacagcttc ctgagagtgg acagcgagat
     7141 cgagagcgtg gcccctgaaa cagtgggcag cacatctgtg gtggccgtgg tgtttcccag
     7201 ccacatcttc gtggctaact gcggcgatag cagagccgtg ctgtgcagag gaaaaacagc
     7261 cctgcctctg tccgtggacc acaagcctga tagagaggat gaggccgcca gaattgaagc
     7321 cgctggcggc aaagtgatcc agtggaatgg cgctagagtg ttcggcgtgc tggccatgag
     7381 tagatccatc ggcgatagat acctgaagcc tagcatcatc cccgatcctg aagtgaccgc
     7441 cgtgaagaga gtgaaagagg acgactgcct gatcctggcc tctgacggtg tctgggacgt
     7501 gatgacagat gaagaggcct gcgagatggc ccggaagaga atcctgctgt ggcacaagaa
     7561 aaacgccgtg gccggggatg cttctctgct ggctgacgag agaagaaaag agggcaaaga
     7621 ccccgctgcc atgtctgccg ccgagtacct gtctaagctg gccatccaga gaggcagcaa
     7681 ggacaacatc agcgtggtgg tcgtggacct gaaaggaagc ggatacccat acgatgtgcc
     7741 agattacgct ggatccggcg caacaaactt ctctctgctg aaacaagccg gagatgtcga
     7801 agagaatcct ggaccgaccg agtacaagcc cacggtgcgc ctcgccaccc gcgacgacgt
     7861 ccccagggcc gtacgcaccc tcgccgccgc gttcgccgac taccccgcca cgcgccacac
     7921 cgtcgatccg gaccgccaca tcgagcgggt caccgagctg caagaactct tcctcacgcg
     7981 cgtcgggctc gacatcggca aggtgtgggt cgcggacgac ggcgccgcgg tggcggtctg
     8041 gaccacgccg gagagcgtcg aagcgggggc ggtgttcgcc gagatcggcc cgcgcatggc
     8101 cgagttgagc ggttcccggc tggccgcgca gcaacagatg gaaggcctcc tggcgccgca
     8161 ccggcccaag gagcccgcgt ggttcctggc caccgtcgga gtctcgcccg accaccaggg
     8221 caagggtctg ggcagcgccg tcgtgctccc cggagtggag gcggccgagc gcgccggggt
     8281 gcccgccttc ctggagacct ccgcgccccg caacctcccc ttctacgagc ggctcggctt
     8341 caccgtcacc gccgacgtcg aggtgcccga aggaccgcgc acctggtgca tgacccgcaa
     8401 gcccggtgcc tgaacgcgtt aagtcgacaa tcaacctctg gattacaaaa tttgtgaaag
     8461 attgactggt attcttaact atgttgctcc ttttacgcta tgtggatacg ctgctttaat
     8521 gcctttgtat catgctattg cttcccgtat ggctttcatt ttctcctcct tgtataaatc
     8581 ctggttgctg tctctttatg aggagttgtg gcccgttgtc aggcaacgtg gcgtggtgtg
     8641 cactgtgttt gctgacgcaa cccccactgg ttggggcatt gccaccacct gtcagctcct
     8701 ttccgggact ttcgctttcc ccctccctat tgccacggcg gaactcatcg ccgcctgcct
     8761 tgcccgctgc tggacagggg ctcggctgtt gggcactgac aattccgtgg tgttgtcggg
     8821 gaaatcatcg tcctttcctt ggctgctcgc ctgtgttgcc acctggattc tgcgcgggac
     8881 gtccttctgc tacgtccctt cggccctcaa tccagcggac cttccttccc gcggcctgct
     8941 gccggctctg cggcctcttc cgcgtcttcg ccttcgccct cagacgagtc ggatctccct
     9001 ttgggccgcc tccccgcgtc gactttaaga ccaatgactt acaaggcagc tgtagatctt
     9061 agccactttt taaaagaaaa ggggggactg gaagggctaa ttcactccca acgaagacaa
     9121 gatctgcttt ttgcttgtac tgggtctctc tggttagacc agatctgagc ctgggagctc
     9181 tctggctaac tagggaaccc actgcttaag cctcaataaa gcttgccttg agtgcttcaa
     9241 gtagtgtgtg cccgtctgtt gtgtgactct ggtaactaga gatccctcag acccttttag
     9301 tcagtgtgga aaatctctag cagggcccgt ttaaacccgc tgatcagcct cgactgtgcc
     9361 ttctagttgc cagccatctg ttgtttgccc ctcccccgtg ccttccttga ccctggaagg
     9421 tgccactccc actgtccttt cctaataaaa tgaggaaatt gcatcgcatt gtctgagtag
     9481 gtgtcattct attctggggg gtggggtggg gcaggacagc aagggggagg attgggaaga
     9541 caatagcagg catgctgggg atgcggtggg ctctatggct tctgaggcgg aaagaaccag
     9601 ctggggctct agggggtatc cccnnnnnnn nnnnnnnnnn nnnnnnnnnn nnnnnnnnnn
     9661 nnnnnnnnnn nnnnnnnnnn nnnnnnnnnn nnnnnnnnnn nnnnnnnnnn nnnnnnnnnn
     9721 nnnnnnnnnn nnnnnnnnnn nnnnnnncnn nnnnnnnnnn nnnnnnnnnn nnnnnnnnnn
     9781 nnnnnnnnnn nnnnnnnnnn nnnnnnnnnn nnnnnnnnnn nnnnnnnnnn nnnnnnnnna
     9841 nnnnnnnnnn nnnnnnnnnn nnnnnnnnnn nnnnnnnnnn nnnnnnnnnc ctttgacgtt
     9901 ggagtccacg ttctttaata gtggactctt gttccaaact ggaacaacac tcaaccctat
     9961 ctcggtctat tcttttgatt tataagggat tttgccgatt tcggcctatt ggttaaaaaa
    10021 tgagctgatt taacaaaaat ttaacgcgaa ttaattctgt ggaatgtgtg tcagttaggg
    10081 tgtggaaagt ccccaggctc cccagcaggc agaagtatgc aaagcatgca tctcaattag
    10141 tcagcaacca ggtgtggaaa gtccccaggc tccccagcag gcagaagtat gcaaagcatg
    10201 catctcaatt agtcagcaac catagtcccg cccctaactc cgcccatccc gcccctaact
    10261 ccgcccagtt ccgcccattc tccgccccat ggctgactaa ttttttttat ttatgcagag
    10321 gccgaggccg cctctgcctc tgagctattc cagaagtagt gaggaggctt ttttggaggc
    10381 ctaggctttt gcaaaaagct cccgggagct tgtatatcca ttttcggatc tgatcagcac
    10441 gtgttgacaa ttaatcatcg gcatagtata tcggcatagt ataatacgac aaggtgagga
    10501 actaaaccat ggccaagttg accagtgccg ttccggtgct caccgcgcgc gacgtcgccg
    10561 gagcggtcga gttctggacc gaccggctcg ggttctcccg ggacttcgtg gaggacgact
    10621 tcgccggtgt ggtccgggac gacgtgaccc tgttcatcag cgcggtccag gaccaggtgg
    10681 tgccggacaa caccctggcc tgggtgtggg tgcgcggcct ggacgagctg tacgccgagt
    10741 ggtcggaggt cgtgtccacg aacttccggg acgcctccgg gccggccatg accgagatcg
    10801 gcgagcagcc gtgggggcgg gagttcgccc tgcgcgaccc ggccggcaac tgcgtgcact
    10861 tcgtggccga ggagcaggac tgacacgtgc tacgagattt cgattccacc gccgccttct
    10921 atgaaaggtt gggcttcgga atcgttttcc gggacgccgg ctggatgatc ctccagcgcg
    10981 gggatctcat gctggagttc ttcgcccacc ccaacttgtt tattgcagct tataatggtt
    11041 acaaataaag caatagcatc acaaatttca caaataaagc atttttttca ctgcattcta
    11101 gttgtggttt gtccaaactc atcaatgtat cttatcatgt ctgtataccg tcgacctcta
    11161 gctagagctt ggcgtaatca tggtcatagc tgtttcctgt gtgaaattgt tatccgctca
    11221 caattccaca caacatacga gccggaagca taaagtgtaa agcctggggt gcctaatgag
    11281 tgagctaact cacattaatt gcgttgcgct cactgcccgc tttccagtcg ggaaacctgt
    11341 cgtgccagct gcattaatga atcggccaac gcgcggggag aggcggtttg cgtattgggc
    11401 gctcttccgc ttcctcgctc actgactcgc tgcgctcggt cgttcggctg cggcgagcgg
    11461 tatcagctca ctcaaaggcg gtaatacggt tatccacaga atcaggggat aacgcaggaa
    11521 agaacatgtg agcaaaaggc cagcaaaagg ccaggaaccg taaaaaggcc gcgttgctgg
    11581 cgtttttcca taggctccgc ccccctgacg agcatcacaa aaatcgacgc tcaagtcaga
    11641 ggtggcgaaa cccgacagga ctataaagat accaggcgtt tccccctgga agctccctcg
    11701 tgcgctctcc tgttccgacc ctgccgctta ccggatacct gtccgccttt ctcccttcgg
    11761 gaagcgtggc gctttctcat agctcacgct gtaggtatct cagttcggtg taggtcgttc
    11821 gctccaagct gggctgtgtg cacgaacccc ccgttcagcc cgaccgctgc gccttatccg
    11881 gtaactatcg tcttgagtcc aacccggtaa gacacgactt atcgccactg gcagcagcca
    11941 ctggtaacag gattagcaga gcgaggtatg taggcggtgc tacagagttc ttgaagtggt
    12001 ggcctaacta cggctacact agaagaacag tatttggtat ctgcgctctg ctgaagccag
    12061 ttaccttcgg aaaaagagtt ggtagctctt gatccggcaa acaaaccacc gctggtagcg
    12121 gtggtttttt tgtttgcaag cagcagatta cgcgcagaaa aaaaggatct caagaagatc
    12181 ctttgatctt ttctacgggg tctgacgctc agtggaacga aaactcacgt taagggattt
    12241 tggtcatgag attatcaaaa aggatcttca cctagatcct tttaaattaa aaatgaagtt
    12301 ttaaatcaat ctaaagtata tatgagtaaa cttggtctga cagttaccaa tgcttaatca
    12361 gtgaggcacc tatctcagcg atctgtctat ttcgttcatc catagttgcc tgactccccg
    12421 tcgtgtagat aactacgata cgggagggct taccatctgg ccccagtgct gcaatgatac
    12481 cgcgagaccc acgctcaccg gctccagatt tatcagcaat aaaccagcca gccggaaggg
    12541 ccgagcgcag aagtggtcct gcaactttat ccgcctccat ccagtctatt aattgttgcc
    12601 gggaagctag agtaagtagt tcgccagtta atagtttgcg caacgttgtt gccattgcta
    12661 caggcatcgt ggtgtcacgc tcgtcgtttg gtatggcttc attcagctcc ggttcccaac
    12721 gatcaaggcg agttacatga tcccccatgt tgtgcaaaaa agcggttagc tccttcggtc
    12781 ctccgatcgt tgtcagaagt aagttggccg cagtgttatc actcatggtt atggcagcac
    12841 tgcataattc tcttactgtc atgccatccg taagatgctt ttctgtgact ggtgagtact
    12901 caaccaagtc attctgagaa tagtgtatgc ggcgaccgag ttgctcttgc ccggcgtcaa
    12961 tacgggataa taccgcgcca catagcagaa ctttaaaagt gctcatcatt ggaaaacgtt
    13021 cttcggggcg aaaactctca aggatcttac cgctgttgag atccagttcg atgtaaccca
    13081 ctcgtgcacc caactgatct tcagcatctt ttactttcac cagcgtttct gggtgagcaa
    13141 aaacaggaag gcaaaatgcc gcaaaaaagg gaataagggc gacacggaaa tgttgaatac
    13201 tcatactctt cctttttcaa tattattgaa gcatttatca gggttattgt ctcatgagcg
    13261 gatacatatt tgaatgtatt tagaaaaata aacaaatagg ggttccgcgc acatttcccc
    13321 gaaaagtgcc acctgacgtc gacggatcgg gagatctccc gatcccctat ggtgcactct
    13381 cagtacaatc tgctctgatg ccgcatagtt aagccagtat ctgctccctg cttgtgtgtt
    13441 ggaggtcgct gagtagtgcg cgagcaaaat ttaagctaca acaaggcaag gcttgaccga
    13501 caattgcatg aagaatctgc ttagggttag gcgttttgcg ctgcttcgcg atgtacgggc
    13561 cagatatacg cgttgacatt gattattgac tagttattaa tagtaatcaa ttacggggtc
    13621 attagttcat agcccatata tggagttccg cgttacataa cttacggtaa atggcccgcc
    13681 tggctgaccg cccaacgacc cccgcccatt gacgtcaata atgacgtatg ttcccatagt
    13741 aacgccaata gggactttcc attgacgtca atgggtggag tatttacggt aaactgccca
    13801 cttggcagta catcaagtgt atcatatgcc aagtacgccc cctattgacg tcaatgacgg
    13861 taaatggccc gcctggcatt atgcccagta catgacctta tgggactttc ctacttggca
    13921 gtacatctac gtattagtca tcgctattac catgg
//
