# Supplementary material for: Bioengineering multifunctional extracellular vesicles for targeted delivery of biologics to T cells
Source: bioRxiv preprint, doi:10.1101/2022.05.14.491879, version 1 (2022-05-14)
Supplement: Source Data [file 491879_file03.zip › SourceData/Plasmid_Maps/pDMS214.gb]

LOCUS       Exported               10554 bp ds-DNA     circular SYN 15-MAR-2022
DEFINITION  synthetic circular DNA
ACCESSION   .
VERSION     .
KEYWORDS    .
SOURCE      synthetic DNA construct
  ORGANISM  recombinant plasmid
REFERENCE   1  (bases 1 to 10554)
  AUTHORS   Leonard Lab
  TITLE     Direct Submission
  JOURNAL   Exported Tuesday, Mar 15, 2022 from SnapGene 5.1.7
            https://www.snapgene.com
FEATURES             Location/Qualifiers
     source          1..10554
                     /organism="recombinant plasmid"
                     /mol_type="other DNA"
     LTR             1..634
                     /label=3' LTR
                     /note="3' long terminal repeat (LTR) from HIV-1"
     misc_feature    454..634
                     /label=HIV-1_5_LTR
     misc_feature    681..806
                     /label=HIV-1 Psi
                     /note="packaging signal of human immunodeficiency virus 
                     type 1"
     misc_feature    745..789
                     /label=HIV-1_psi_pack
     misc_feature    1303..1536
                     /label=RRE
                     /label=TRE
                     /note="promoter"
     misc_feature    2063..2180
                     /label=cPPT/CTS
                     /note="central polypurine tract and central termination 
                     sequence of HIV-1"
     misc_feature    2067..2082
                     /label=cPPT
                     /note=" central polypurine tract helps translocation into 
                     the nucleus of non-dividing cells"
     CDS             complement(2245..2619)
                     /codon_start=1
                     /label=zeoR
                     /note="bacterial resistance marker, Zeocin resistance"
                     /translation="MAKLTSAVPVLTARDVAGAVEFWTDRLGFSRDFVEDDFAGVVRDD
                     VTLFISAVQDQVVPDNTLAWVWVRGLDELYAEWSEVVSTNFRDASGPAMTEIGEQPWGR
                     EFALRDPAGNCVHFVAEEQD"
     regulatory      2616..2625
                     /regulatory_class="other"
                     /label=Kozak sequence
                     /note="vertebrate consensus sequence for strong initiation 
                     of translation (Kozak, 1987)"
     promoter        complement(2629..2647)
                     /label=T7 promoter
                     /note="promoter for bacteriophage T7 RNA polymerase"
     promoter        complement(2639..2686)
                     /label=EM7 promoter
                     /note="synthetic bacterial promoter "
     misc_feature    2738..3180
                     /label=CMV IE
     enhancer        2791..3094
                     /label=CMV enhancer
                     /note="human cytomegalovirus immediate early enhancer"
     promoter        3095..3298
                     /label=CMV promoter
                     /note="human cytomegalovirus (CMV) immediate early 
                     promoter"
     CDS             3390
                     /codon_start=1
                     /label=turboGFP
                     /note="marker to track shRNAmir expression,TurboGFP is an 
                     improved variant of the green fluorescent protein CopGFP 
                     cloned from copepod Pontellina plumata  [Shagin et al., 
                     2004]. It possesses bright green fluorescence (excitation/ 
                     emission max = 482/ 502 "
                     /translation=""
     regulatory      3403..3412
                     /regulatory_class="other"
                     /label=Kozak sequence
                     /note="vertebrate consensus sequence for strong initiation 
                     of translation (Kozak, 1987)"
     CDS             3409..4125
                     /codon_start=1
                     /product="enhanced YFP"
                     /label=EYFP
                     /note="mammalian codon-optimized"
                     /translation="MVSKGEELFTGVVPILVELDGDVNGHKFSVSGEGEGDATYGKLTL
                     KFICTTGKLPVPWPTLVTTFGYGLQCFARYPDHMKQHDFFKSAMPEGYVQERTIFFKDD
                     GNYKTRAEVKFEGDTLVNRIELKGIDFKEDGNILGHKLEYNYNSHNVYIMADKQKNGIK
                     VNFKIRHNIEDGSVQLADHYQQNTPIGDGPVLLPDNHYLSYQSALSKDPNEKRDHMVLL
                     EFVTAAGITLGMDELYK"
     CDS             4141..4167
                     /codon_start=1
                     /product="HA (human influenza hemagglutinin) epitope tag"
                     /label=HA
                     /translation="YPYDVPDYA"
     CDS             4177..4233
                     /codon_start=1
                     /product="2A peptide from porcine teschovirus-1 
                     polyprotein"
                     /label=P2A
                     /note="Eukaryotic ribosomes fail to insert a peptide bond 
                     between the Gly and Pro residues, yielding separate 
                     polypeptides."
                     /translation="ATNFSLLKQAGDVEENPGP"
     CDS             4234..4632
                     /codon_start=1
                     /gene="Aspergillus terreus BSD"
                     /product="blasticidin S deaminase"
                     /label=BSD
                     /note="confers resistance to blasticidin"
                     /translation="MAKPLSQEESTLIERATATINSIPISEDYSVASAALSSDGRIFTG
                     VNVYHFTGGPCAELVVLGTAAAAAAGNLTCIVAIGNENRGILSPCGRCRQVLLDLHPGI
                     KAIVKDSDGQPTAVGIRELLPSGYVWEG"
     misc_feature    4650..5237
                     /label=WPRE
                     /note="woodchuck posttranscriptional regulatory element"
     CDS             complement(5120..5131)
                     /codon_start=1
                     /product="Factor Xa recognition and cleavage site"
                     /label=Factor Xa site
                     /translation="IEGR"
     LTR             5324..5557
                     /label=3' LTR (Delta-U3)
                     /note="self-inactivating 3' long terminal repeat (LTR) from
                     HIV-1"
     misc_feature    5477..5557
                     /label=HIV-1_3_LTR
     polyA_signal    5664..5888
                     /label=bGH poly(A) signal
                     /note="bovine growth hormone polyadenylation signal"
     rep_origin      5934..6362
                     /direction=RIGHT
                     /label=f1 ori
                     /note="f1 bacteriophage origin of replication; arrow 
                     indicates direction of (+) strand synthesis"
     promoter        6376..6705
                     /label=SV40 promoter
                     /note="SV40 enhancer and early promoter"
     rep_origin      6556..6691
                     /label=SV40 ori
                     /note="SV40 origin of replication"
     misc_feature    6556..6633
                     /label=SV40_origin
     CDS             6754..7779
                     /codon_start=1
                     /gene="aph(4)-Ia"
                     /product="aminoglycoside phosphotransferase from E. coli"
                     /label=HygR
                     /note="confers resistance to hygromycin"
                     /translation="MKKPELTATSVEKFLIEKFDSVSDLMQLSEGEESRAFSFDVGGRG
                     YVLRVNSCADGFYKDRYVYRHFASAALPIPEVLDIGEFSESLTYCISRRAQGVTLQDLP
                     ETELPAVLQPVAEAMDAIAAADLSQTSGFGPFGPQGIGQYTTWRDFICAIADPHVYHWQ
                     TVMDDTVSASVAQALDELMLWAEDCPEVRHLVHADFGSNNVLTDNGRITAVIDWSEAMF
                     GDSQYEVANIFFWRPWLACMEQQTRYFERRHPELAGSPRLRAYMLRIGLDQLYQSLVDG
                     NFDDAAWAQGRCDAIVRSGAGTVGRTQIARRSAAVWTDGCVEVLADSGNRRPSTRPRAK
                     E"
     polyA_signal    7909..8030
                     /label=SV40 poly(A) signal
                     /note="SV40 polyadenylation signal"
     primer_bind     complement(8079..8095)
                     /label=M13 rev
                     /note="common sequencing primer, one of multiple similar 
                     variants"
     protein_bind    8103..8119
                     /label=lac operator
                     /bound_moiety="lac repressor encoded by lacI"
                     /note="The lac repressor binds to the lac operator to 
                     inhibit transcription in E. coli. This inhibition can be 
                     relieved by adding lactose or 
                     isopropyl-beta-D-thiogalactopyranoside (IPTG)."
     promoter        complement(8127..8157)
                     /label=lac promoter
                     /note="promoter for the E. coli lac operon"
     protein_bind    8172..8193
                     /label=CAP binding site
                     /bound_moiety="E. coli catabolite activator protein"
                     /note="CAP binding activates transcription in the presence 
                     of cAMP."
     misc_feature    8466..9085
                     /label=pUCorigin
     rep_origin      complement(8481..9069)
                     /direction=LEFT
                     /label=ori
                     /note="high-copy-number ColE1/pMB1/pBR322/pUC origin of 
                     replication"
     CDS             complement(9240..10100)
                     /codon_start=1
                     /label=amp R
                     /note=" -lactamase"
                     /translation="MSIQHFRVALIPFFAAFCLPVFAHPETLVKVKDAEDQLGARVGYI
                     ELDLNSGKILESFRPEERFPMMSTFKVLLCGAVLSRIDAGQEQLGRRIHYSQNDLVEYS
                     PVTEKHLTDGMTVRELCSAAITMSDNTAANLLLTTIGGPKELTAFLHNMGDHVTRLDRW
                     EPELNEAIPNDERDTTMPVAMATTLRKLLTGELLTLASRQQLIDWMEADKVAGPLLRSA
                     LPAGWFIADKSGAGERGSRGIIAALGPDGKPSRIVVIYTTGSQATMDERNRQIAEIGAS
                     LIKHW"
     promoter        complement(10101..10205)
                     /gene="bla"
                     /label=AmpR promoter
     polyA_signal    10253..10387
                     /label=SV40 poly(A) signal
                     /note="SV40 polyadenylation signal"
ORIGIN
        1 tggaagggct aattcactcc caaagaagac aagatatcct tgatctgtgg atctaccaca
       61 cacaaggcta cttccctgat tagcagaact acacaccagg gccaggggtc agatatccac
      121 tgacctttgg atggtgctac aagctagtac cagttgagcc agataaggta gaagaggcca
      181 ataaaggaga gaacaccagc ttgttacacc ctgtgagcct gcatgggatg gatgacccgg
      241 agagagaagt gttagagtgg aggtttgaca gccgcctagc atttcatcac gtggcccgag
      301 agctgcatcc ggagtacttc aagaactgct gatatcgagc ttgctacaag ggactttccg
      361 ctggggactt tccagggagg cgtggcctgg gcgggactgg ggagtggcga gccctcagat
      421 cctgcatata agcagctgct ttttgcctgt actgggtctc tctggttaga ccagatctga
      481 gcctgggagc tctctggcta actagggaac ccactgctta agcctcaata aagcttgcct
      541 tgagtgcttc aagtagtgtg tgcccgtctg ttgtgtgact ctggtaacta gagatccctc
      601 agaccctttt agtcagtgtg gaaaatctct agcagtggcg cccgaacagg gacttgaaag
      661 cgaaagggaa accagaggag ctctctcgac gcaggactcg gcttgctgaa gcgcgcacgg
      721 caagaggcga ggggcggcga ctggtgagta cgccaaaaat tttgactagc ggaggctaga
      781 aggagagaga tgggtgcgag agcgtcagta ttaagcgggg gagaattaga tcgcgatggg
      841 aaaaaattcg gttaaggcca gggggaaaga aaaaatataa attaaaacat atagtatggg
      901 caagcaggga gctagaacga ttcgcagtta atcctggcct gttagaaaca tcagaaggct
      961 gtagacaaat actgggacag ctacaaccat cccttcagac aggatcagaa gaacttagat
     1021 cattatataa tacagtagca accctctatt gtgtgcatca aaggatagag ataaaagaca
     1081 ccaaggaagc tttagacaag atagaggaag agcaaaacaa aagtaagacc accgcacagc
     1141 aagcggccgg ccgctgatct tcagacctgg aggaggagat atgagggaca attggagaag
     1201 tgaattatat aaatataaag tagtaaaaat tgaaccatta ggagtagcac ccaccaaggc
     1261 aaagagaaga gtggtgcaga gagaaaaaag agcagtggga ataggagctt tgttccttgg
     1321 gttcttggga gcagcaggaa gcactatggg cgcagcgtca atgacgctga cggtacaggc
     1381 cagacaatta ttgtctggta tagtgcagca gcagaacaat ttgctgaggg ctattgaggc
     1441 gcaacagcat ctgttgcaac tcacagtctg gggcatcaag cagctccagg caagaatcct
     1501 ggctgtggaa agatacctaa aggatcaaca gctcctgggg atttggggtt gctctggaaa
     1561 actcatttgc accactgctg tgccttggaa tgctagttgg agtaataaat ctctggaaca
     1621 gatttggaat cacacgacct ggatggagtg ggacagagaa attaacaatt acacaagctt
     1681 aatacactcc ttaattgaag aatcgcaaaa ccagcaagaa aagaatgaac aagaattatt
     1741 ggaattagat aaatgggcaa gtttgtggaa ttggtttaac ataacaaatt ggctgtggta
     1801 tataaaatta ttcataatga tagtaggagg cttggtaggt ttaagaatag tttttgctgt
     1861 actttctata gtgaatagag ttaggcaggg atattcacca ttatcgtttc agacccacct
     1921 cccaaccccg aggggacccg acaggcccga aggaatagaa gaagaaggtg gagagagaga
     1981 cagagacaga tccattcgat tagtgaacgg atcggcactg cgtgcgccaa ttctgcagac
     2041 aaatggcagt attcatccac aattttaaaa gaaaaggggg gattgggggg tacagtgcag
     2101 gggaaagaat agtagacata atagcaacag acatacaaac taaagaatta caaaaacaaa
     2161 ttacaaaaat tcaaaatttt cgggtttatt acagggacag cagagatcca gtttggttag
     2221 taccgggccc gctctagtcc ggaatcagtc ctgctcctcg gccacgaagt gcacgcagtt
     2281 gccggccggg tcgcgcaggg cgaactcccg cccccacggc tgctcgccga tctcggtcat
     2341 ggccggcccg gaggcgtccc ggaagttcgt ggacacgacc tccgaccact cggcgtacag
     2401 ctcgtccagg ccgcgcaccc acacccaggc cagggtgttg tccggcacca cctggtcctg
     2461 gaccgcgctg atgaacaggg tcacgtcgtc ccggaccaca ccggcgaagt cgtcctccac
     2521 gaagtcccgg gagaacccga gccggtcggt ccagaactcg accgctccgg cgacgtcgcg
     2581 cgcggtgagc accggaacgg cactggtcaa cttggccatg gtggccctcc tatagtgagt
     2641 cgtattatac tatgccgata tactatgccg atgattaatt gtcaacacgt gctgcaggtc
     2701 cgaggttcta gacgtattac cgccatgcat tagttattaa tagtaatcaa ttacggggtc
     2761 attagttcat agcccatata tggagttccg cgttacataa cttacggtaa atggcccgcc
     2821 tggctgaccg cccaacgacc cccgcccatt gacgtcaata atgacgtatg ttcccatagt
     2881 aacgccaata gggactttcc attgacgtca atgggtggag tatttacggt aaactgccca
     2941 cttggcagta catcaagtgt atcatatgcc aagtacgccc cctattgacg tcaatgacgg
     3001 taaatggccc gcctggcatt atgcccagta catgacctta tgggactttc ctacttggca
     3061 gtacatctac gtattagtca tcgctattac catggtgatg cggttttggc agtacatcaa
     3121 tgggcgtgga tagcggtttg actcacgggg atttccaagt ctccacccca ttgacgtcaa
     3181 tgggagtttg ttttggcacc aaaatcaacg ggactttcca aaatgtcgta acaactccgc
     3241 cccattgacg caaatgggcg gtaggcgtgt acggtgggag gtctatataa gcagagctcg
     3301 tttagtgaac cgtcagatcg cctggagacg ccatccacgc tgttttgacc tccatagaag
     3361 acaccgactc tactagagga tctgccacca gctagcaccg gtgccaccat ggtgagcaag
     3421 ggcgaggagc tgttcaccgg ggtggtgccc atcctggtcg agctggacgg cgacgtaaac
     3481 ggccacaagt tcagcgtgtc cggcgagggc gagggcgatg ccacctacgg caagctgacc
     3541 ctgaagttca tctgcaccac cggcaagctg cccgtgccct ggcccaccct cgtgaccacc
     3601 ttcggctacg gcctgcagtg cttcgcccgc taccccgacc acatgaagca gcacgacttc
     3661 ttcaagtccg ccatgcccga aggctacgtc caggagcgca ccatcttctt caaggacgac
     3721 ggcaactaca agacccgcgc cgaggtgaag ttcgagggcg acaccctggt gaaccgcatc
     3781 gagctgaagg gcatcgactt caaggaggac ggcaacatcc tggggcacaa gctggagtac
     3841 aactacaaca gccacaacgt ctatatcatg gccgacaagc agaagaacgg catcaaggtg
     3901 aacttcaaga tccgccacaa catcgaggac ggcagcgtgc agctcgccga ccactaccag
     3961 cagaacaccc ccatcggcga cggccccgtg ctgctgcccg acaaccacta cctgagctac
     4021 cagtccgccc tgagcaaaga ccccaacgag aagcgcgatc acatggtcct gctggagttc
     4081 gtgaccgccg ccgggatcac tctcggcatg gacgagctgt acaagacgcg tggaagcgga
     4141 tacccatacg atgtgccaga ttacgctgga tccggcgcaa caaacttctc tctgctgaaa
     4201 caagccggag atgtcgaaga gaatcctgga ccgatggcca agcctttgtc tcaagaagaa
     4261 tccaccctca ttgaaagagc aacggctaca atcaacagca tccccatctc tgaagactac
     4321 agcgtcgcca gcgcagctct ctctagcgac ggccgcatct tcactggtgt caatgtatat
     4381 cattttactg ggggaccttg tgcagaactc gtggtgctgg gcactgctgc tgctgcggca
     4441 gctggcaacc tgacttgtat cgtcgcgatc ggaaatgaga acaggggcat cttgagcccc
     4501 tgcggacggt gccgacaggt gcttctcgat ctgcatcctg ggatcaaagc catagtgaag
     4561 gacagtgatg gacagccgac ggcagttggg attcgtgaat tgctgccctc tggttatgtg
     4621 tgggagggct aatgtacaag taggtcgaca atcaacctct ggatacaaaa tttgtgaaag
     4681 attgactggt attcttaact atgttgctcc ttttacgcta tgtggatacg ctgctttaat
     4741 gcctttgtat catgctattg cttcccgtat ggctttcatt ttctcctcct tgtataaatc
     4801 ctggttgctg tctctttatg aggagttgtg gcccgttgtc aggcaacgtg gcgtggtgtg
     4861 cactgtgttt gctgacgcaa cccccactgg ttggggcatt gccaccacct gtcagctcct
     4921 ttccgggact ttcgctttcc ccctccctat tgccacggcg gaactcatcg ccgcctgcct
     4981 tgcccgctgc tggacagggg ctcggctgtt gggcactgac aattccgtgg tgttgtcggg
     5041 gaagctgacg tcctttccat ggctgctcgc ctgtgttgcc acctggattc tgcgcgggac
     5101 gtccttctgc tacgtccctt cggccctcaa tccagcggac cttccttccc gcggcctgct
     5161 gccggctctg cggcctcttc cgcgtcttcg ccttcgccct cagacgagtc ggatctccct
     5221 ttgggccgcc tccccgcctg gaattcgagc tcggtacctt taagaccaat gacttacaag
     5281 gcagctgtag atcttagcca ctttttaaaa gaaaagaggg gactggaagg gctaattcac
     5341 tcccaacgaa gacaagatct gctttttgct tgtactgggt ctctctggtt agaccagatc
     5401 tgagcctggg agctctctgg ctaactaggg aacccactgc ttaagcctca ataaagcttg
     5461 ccttgagtgc ttcaagtagt gtgtgcccgt ctgttgtgtg actctggtaa ctagagatcc
     5521 ctcagaccct tttagtcagt gtggaaaatc tctagcagta gtagttcatg tcatcttatt
     5581 attcagtatt tataacttgc aaagaaatga atatcagaga gtgagaggcc ttgacattgt
     5641 ttaaacccgc tgatcagcct cgactgtgcc ttctagttgc cagccatctg ttgtttgccc
     5701 ctcccccgtg ccttccttga ccctggaagg tgccactccc actgtccttt cctaataaaa
     5761 tgaggaaatt gcatcgcatt gtctgagtag gtgtcattct attctggggg gtggggtggg
     5821 gcaggacagc aagggggagg attgggaaga caatagcagg catgctgggg atgcggtggg
     5881 ctctatggct tctgaggcgg aaagaaccag ctggggctct agggggtatc cccnnnnnnn
     5941 nnnnnnnnnn nnnnnnnnnn nnnnnnnnnn nnnnnnnnnn nnnnnnnnnn nnnnnnnnnn
     6001 nnnnnnnnnn nnnnnnnnnn nnnnnnnnnn nnnnnnnnnn nnnnnnnnnn nnnnnnncnn
     6061 nnnnnnnnnn nnnnnnnnnn nnnnnnnnnn nnnnnnnnnn nnnnnnnnnn nnnnnnnnnn
     6121 nnnnnnnnnn nnnnnnnnnn nnnnnnnnna nnnnnnnnnn nnnnnnnnnn nnnnnnnnnn
     6181 nnnnnnnnnn nnnnnnnnnc ctttgacgtt ggagtccacg ttctttaata gtggactctt
     6241 gttccaaact ggaacaacac tcaaccctat ctcggtctat tcttttgatt tataagggat
     6301 tttgccgatt tcggcctatt ggttaaaaaa tgagctgatt taacaaaaat ttaacgcgaa
     6361 ttaattctgt ggaatgtgtg tcagttaggg tgtggaaagt ccccaggctc cccagcaggc
     6421 agaagtatgc aaagcatgca tctcaattag tcagcaacca ggtgtggaaa gtccccaggc
     6481 tccccagcag gcagaagtat gcaaagcatg catctcaatt agtcagcaac catagtcccg
     6541 cccctaactc cgcccatccc gcccctaact ccgcccagtt ccgcccattc tccgccccat
     6601 ggctgactaa ttttttttat ttatgcagag gccgaggccg cctctgcctc tgagctattc
     6661 cagaagtagt gaggaggctt ttttggaggc ctaggctttt gcaaaaagct cccgggagct
     6721 tgtatatcca ttttcggatc tgatcagcac gtgatgaaaa agcctgaact caccgcgacg
     6781 tctgtcgaga agtttctgat cgaaaagttc gacagcgtct ccgacctgat gcagctctcg
     6841 gagggcgaag aatctcgtgc tttcagcttc gatgtaggag ggcgtggata tgtcctgcgg
     6901 gtaaatagct gcgccgatgg tttctacaaa gatcgttatg tttatcggca ctttgcatcg
     6961 gccgcgctcc cgattccgga agtgcttgac attggggaat tcagcgagag cctgacctat
     7021 tgcatctccc gccgtgcaca gggtgtcacg ttgcaagacc tgcctgaaac cgaactgccc
     7081 gctgttctgc agccggtcgc ggaggccatg gatgcgatcg ctgcggccga tcttagccag
     7141 acgagcgggt tcggcccatt cggaccgcaa ggaatcggtc aatacactac atggcgtgat
     7201 ttcatatgcg cgattgctga tccccatgtg tatcactggc aaactgtgat ggacgacacc
     7261 gtcagtgcgt ccgtcgcgca ggctctcgat gagctgatgc tttgggccga ggactgcccc
     7321 gaagtccggc acctcgtgca cgcggatttc ggctccaaca atgtcctgac ggacaatggc
     7381 cgcataacag cggtcattga ctggagcgag gcgatgttcg gggattccca atacgaggtc
     7441 gccaacatct tcttctggag gccgtggttg gcttgtatgg agcagcagac gcgctacttc
     7501 gagcggaggc atccggagct tgcaggatcg ccgcggctcc gggcgtatat gctccgcatt
     7561 ggtcttgacc aactctatca gagcttggtt gacggcaatt tcgatgatgc agcttgggcg
     7621 cagggtcgat gcgacgcaat cgtccgatcc ggagccggga ctgtcgggcg tacacaaatc
     7681 gcccgcagaa gcgcggccgt ctggaccgat ggctgtgtag aagtactcgc cgatagtgga
     7741 aaccgacgcc ccagcactcg tccgagggca aaggaatagc acgtgctacg agatttcgat
     7801 tccaccgccg ccttctatga aaggttgggc ttcggaatcg ttttccggga cgccggctgg
     7861 atgatcctcc agcgcgggga tctcatgctg gagttcttcg cccaccccaa cttgtttatt
     7921 gcagcttata atggttacaa ataaagcaat agcatcacaa atttcacaaa taaagcattt
     7981 ttttcactgc attctagttg tggtttgtcc aaactcatca atgtatctta tcatgtctgt
     8041 ataccgtcga cctctagcta gagcttggcg taatcatggt catagctgtt tcctgtgtga
     8101 aattgttatc cgctcacaat tccacacaac atacgagccg gaagcataaa gtgtaaagcc
     8161 tggggtgcct aatgagtgag ctaactcaca ttaattgcgt tgcgctcact gcccgctttc
     8221 cagtcgggaa acctgtcgtg ccagctgcat taatgaatcg gccaacgcgc ggggagaggc
     8281 ggtttgcgta ttgggcgctc ttccgcttcc tcgctcactg actcgctgcg ctcggtcgtt
     8341 cggctgcggc gagcggtatc agctcactca aaggcggtaa tacggttatc cacagaatca
     8401 ggggataacg caggaaagaa catgtgagca aaaggccagc aaaaggccag gaaccgtaaa
     8461 aaggccgcgt tgctggcgtt tttccatagg ctccgccccc ctgacgagca tcacaaaaat
     8521 cgacgctcaa gtcagaggtg gcgaaacccg acaggactat aaagatacca ggcgtttccc
     8581 cctggaagct ccctcgtgcg ctctcctgtt ccgaccctgc cgcttaccgg atacctgtcc
     8641 gcctttctcc cttcgggaag cgtggcgctt tctcatagct cacgctgtag gtatctcagt
     8701 tcggtgtagg tcgttcgctc caagctgggc tgtgtgcacg aaccccccgt tcagcccgac
     8761 cgctgcgcct tatccggtaa ctatcgtctt gagtccaacc cggtaagaca cgacttatcg
     8821 ccactggcag cagccactgg taacaggatt agcagagcga ggtatgtagg cggtgctaca
     8881 gagttcttga agtggtggcc taactacggc tacactagaa gaacagtatt tggtatctgc
     8941 gctctgctga agccagttac cttcggaaaa agagttggta gctcttgatc cggcaaacaa
     9001 accaccgctg gtagcggtgg tttttttgtt tgcaagcagc agattacgcg cagaaaaaaa
     9061 ggatctcaag aagatccttt gatcttttct acggggtctg acgctcagtg gaacgaaaac
     9121 tcacgttaag ggattttggt catgagatta tcaaaaagga tcttcaccta gatcctttta
     9181 aattaaaaat gaagttttaa atcaatctaa agtatatatg agtaaacttg gtctgacagt
     9241 taccaatgct taatcagtga ggcacctatc tcagcgatct gtctatttcg ttcatccata
     9301 gttgcctgac tccccgtcgt gtagataact acgatacggg agggcttacc atctggcccc
     9361 agtgctgcaa tgataccgcg agacccacgc tcaccggctc cagatttatc agcaataaac
     9421 cagccagccg gaagggccga gcgcagaagt ggtcctgcaa ctttatccgc ctccatccag
     9481 tctattaatt gttgccggga agctagagta agtagttcgc cagttaatag tttgcgcaac
     9541 gttgttgcca ttgctacagg catcgtggtg tcacgctcgt cgtttggtat ggcttcattc
     9601 agctccggtt cccaacgatc aaggcgagtt acatgatccc ccatgttgtg caaaaaagcg
     9661 gttagctcct tcggtcctcc gatcgttgtc agaagtaagt tggccgcagt gttatcactc
     9721 atggttatgg cagcactgca taattctctt actgtcatgc catccgtaag atgcttttct
     9781 gtgactggtg agtactcaac caagtcattc tgagaatagt gtatgcggcg accgagttgc
     9841 tcttgcccgg cgtcaatacg ggataatacc gcgccacata gcagaacttt aaaagtgctc
     9901 atcattggaa aacgttcttc ggggcgaaaa ctctcaagga tcttaccgct gttgagatcc
     9961 agttcgatgt aacccactcg tgcacccaac tgatcttcag catcttttac tttcaccagc
    10021 gtttctgggt gagcaaaaac aggaaggcaa aatgccgcaa aaaagggaat aagggcgaca
    10081 cggaaatgtt gaatactcat actcttcctt tttcaatatt attgaagcat ttatcagggt
    10141 tattgtctca tgagcggata catatttgaa tgtatttaga aaaataaaca aataggggtt
    10201 ccgcgcacat ttccccgaaa agtgccacct gacgtcgacg gatcgggaga tcaacttgtt
    10261 tattgcagct tataatggtt acaaataaag caatagcatc acaaatttca caaataaagc
    10321 atttttttca ctgcattcta gttgtggttt gtccaaactc atcaatgtat cttatcatgt
    10381 ctggatcaac tggataactc aagctaacca aaatcatccc aaacttccca ccccataccc
    10441 tattaccact gccaattacc tgtggtttca tttactctaa acctgtgatt cctctgaatt
    10501 attttcattt taaagaaatt gtatttgtta aatatgtact acaaacttag tagt
//
