# Supplementary material for: Bioengineering multifunctional extracellular vesicles for targeted delivery of biologics to T cells
Source: bioRxiv preprint, doi:10.1101/2022.05.14.491879, version 1 (2022-05-14)
Supplement: Source Data [file 491879_file03.zip › SourceData/Plasmid_Maps/pDMS185.gb]

LOCUS       Exported               11142 bp ds-DNA     circular SYN 15-MAR-2022
DEFINITION  synthetic circular DNA
ACCESSION   .
VERSION     .
KEYWORDS    .
SOURCE      synthetic DNA construct
  ORGANISM  synthetic DNA construct
REFERENCE   1  (bases 1 to 11142)
  AUTHORS   Leonard Lab
  TITLE     Direct Submission
  JOURNAL   Exported Tuesday, Mar 15, 2022 from SnapGene 5.1.7
            https://www.snapgene.com
FEATURES             Location/Qualifiers
     source          1..11142
                     /organism="synthetic DNA construct"
                     /mol_type="other DNA"
     LTR             1..634
                     /label=3' LTR
                     /note="3' long terminal repeat (LTR) from HIV-1"
     misc_feature    454..634
                     /label=HIV-1_5_LTR
     misc_feature    681..806
                     /label=HIV-1 Psi
                     /note="packaging signal of human immunodeficiency virus 
                     type 1"
     misc_feature    745..789
                     /label=HIV-1_psi_pack
     misc_feature    1303..1536
                     /label=RRE
                     /label=TRE
                     /note="promoter"
     misc_feature    2063..2180
                     /label=cPPT/CTS
                     /note="central polypurine tract and central termination 
                     sequence of HIV-1"
     misc_feature    2067..2082
                     /label=cPPT
                     /note=" central polypurine tract helps translocation into 
                     the nucleus of non-dividing cells"
     CDS             complement(2245..2619)
                     /codon_start=1
                     /label=zeoR
                     /note="bacterial resistance marker, Zeocin resistance"
                     /translation="MAKLTSAVPVLTARDVAGAVEFWTDRLGFSRDFVEDDFAGVVRDD
                     VTLFISAVQDQVVPDNTLAWVWVRGLDELYAEWSEVVSTNFRDASGPAMTEIGEQPWGR
                     EFALRDPAGNCVHFVAEEQD"
     promoter        complement(2629..2647)
                     /label=T7 promoter
                     /note="promoter for bacteriophage T7 RNA polymerase"
     promoter        complement(2639..2686)
                     /label=EM7 promoter
                     /note="synthetic bacterial promoter "
     misc_feature    2738..3180
                     /label=CMV IE
     enhancer        2791..3094
                     /label=CMV enhancer
                     /note="human cytomegalovirus immediate early enhancer"
     promoter        3095..3298
                     /label=CMV promoter
                     /note="human cytomegalovirus (CMV) immediate early 
                     promoter"
     CDS             3390
                     /codon_start=1
                     /label=turboGFP
                     /note="marker to track shRNAmir expression,TurboGFP is an 
                     improved variant of the green fluorescent protein CopGFP 
                     cloned from copepod Pontellina plumata  [Shagin et al., 
                     2004]. It possesses bright green fluorescence (excitation/ 
                     emission max = 482/ 502 "
                     /translation=""
     CDS             3403..3951
                     /codon_start=1
                     /label=PYL
                     /translation="MGGGAPTQDEFTQLSQSIAEFHTYQLGNGRCSSLLAQRIHAPPET
                     VWSVVRRFDRPQIYKHFIKSCNVSEDFEMRVGCTRDVNVISGLPANTSRERLDLLDDDR
                     RVTGFSITGGEHRLRNYKSVTTVHRFEKEEEEERIWTVVLESYVVDVPEGNSEEDTRLF
                     ADTVIRLNLQKLASITEAMN"
     CDS             3997..4713
                     /codon_start=1
                     /product="enhanced YFP"
                     /label=EYFP
                     /note="mammalian codon-optimized"
                     /translation="MVSKGEELFTGVVPILVELDGDVNGHKFSVSGEGEGDATYGKLTL
                     KFICTTGKLPVPWPTLVTTFGYGLQCFARYPDHMKQHDFFKSAMPEGYVQERTIFFKDD
                     GNYKTRAEVKFEGDTLVNRIELKGIDFKEDGNILGHKLEYNYNSHNVYIMADKQKNGIK
                     VNFKIRHNIEDGSVQLADHYQQNTPIGDGPVLLPDNHYLSYQSALSKDPNEKRDHMVLL
                     EFVTAAGITLGMDELYK"
     CDS             4729..4755
                     /codon_start=1
                     /product="HA (human influenza hemagglutinin) epitope tag"
                     /label=HA
                     /translation="YPYDVPDYA"
     CDS             4765..4821
                     /codon_start=1
                     /product="2A peptide from porcine teschovirus-1 
                     polyprotein"
                     /label=P2A
                     /note="Eukaryotic ribosomes fail to insert a peptide bond 
                     between the Gly and Pro residues, yielding separate 
                     polypeptides."
                     /translation="ATNFSLLKQAGDVEENPGP"
     CDS             4822..5220
                     /codon_start=1
                     /gene="Aspergillus terreus BSD"
                     /product="blasticidin S deaminase"
                     /label=BSD
                     /note="confers resistance to blasticidin"
                     /translation="MAKPLSQEESTLIERATATINSIPISEDYSVASAALSSDGRIFTG
                     VNVYHFTGGPCAELVVLGTAAAAAAGNLTCIVAIGNENRGILSPCGRCRQVLLDLHPGI
                     KAIVKDSDGQPTAVGIRELLPSGYVWEG"
     misc_feature    5238..5825
                     /label=WPRE
                     /note="woodchuck posttranscriptional regulatory element"
     CDS             complement(5708..5719)
                     /codon_start=1
                     /product="Factor Xa recognition and cleavage site"
                     /label=Factor Xa site
                     /translation="IEGR"
     LTR             5912..6145
                     /label=3' LTR (Delta-U3)
                     /note="self-inactivating 3' long terminal repeat (LTR) from
                     HIV-1"
     misc_feature    6065..6145
                     /label=HIV-1_3_LTR
     polyA_signal    6252..6476
                     /label=bGH poly(A) signal
                     /note="bovine growth hormone polyadenylation signal"
     rep_origin      6522..6950
                     /direction=RIGHT
                     /label=f1 ori
                     /note="f1 bacteriophage origin of replication; arrow 
                     indicates direction of (+) strand synthesis"
     promoter        6964..7293
                     /label=SV40 promoter
                     /note="SV40 enhancer and early promoter"
     rep_origin      7144..7279
                     /label=SV40 ori
                     /note="SV40 origin of replication"
     misc_feature    7144..7221
                     /label=SV40_origin
     CDS             7342..8367
                     /codon_start=1
                     /gene="aph(4)-Ia"
                     /product="aminoglycoside phosphotransferase from E. coli"
                     /label=HygR
                     /note="confers resistance to hygromycin"
                     /translation="MKKPELTATSVEKFLIEKFDSVSDLMQLSEGEESRAFSFDVGGRG
                     YVLRVNSCADGFYKDRYVYRHFASAALPIPEVLDIGEFSESLTYCISRRAQGVTLQDLP
                     ETELPAVLQPVAEAMDAIAAADLSQTSGFGPFGPQGIGQYTTWRDFICAIADPHVYHWQ
                     TVMDDTVSASVAQALDELMLWAEDCPEVRHLVHADFGSNNVLTDNGRITAVIDWSEAMF
                     GDSQYEVANIFFWRPWLACMEQQTRYFERRHPELAGSPRLRAYMLRIGLDQLYQSLVDG
                     NFDDAAWAQGRCDAIVRSGAGTVGRTQIARRSAAVWTDGCVEVLADSGNRRPSTRPRAK
                     E"
     polyA_signal    8497..8618
                     /label=SV40 poly(A) signal
                     /note="SV40 polyadenylation signal"
     primer_bind     complement(8667..8683)
                     /label=M13 rev
                     /note="common sequencing primer, one of multiple similar 
                     variants"
     protein_bind    8691..8707
                     /label=lac operator
                     /bound_moiety="lac repressor encoded by lacI"
                     /note="The lac repressor binds to the lac operator to 
                     inhibit transcription in E. coli. This inhibition can be 
                     relieved by adding lactose or 
                     isopropyl-beta-D-thiogalactopyranoside (IPTG)."
     promoter        complement(8715..8745)
                     /label=lac promoter
                     /note="promoter for the E. coli lac operon"
     protein_bind    8760..8781
                     /label=CAP binding site
                     /bound_moiety="E. coli catabolite activator protein"
                     /note="CAP binding activates transcription in the presence 
                     of cAMP."
     misc_feature    9054..9673
                     /label=pUCorigin
     rep_origin      complement(9069..9657)
                     /direction=LEFT
                     /label=ori
                     /note="high-copy-number ColE1/pMB1/pBR322/pUC origin of 
                     replication"
     CDS             complement(9828..10688)
                     /codon_start=1
                     /label=amp R
                     /note=" -lactamase"
                     /translation="MSIQHFRVALIPFFAAFCLPVFAHPETLVKVKDAEDQLGARVGYI
                     ELDLNSGKILESFRPEERFPMMSTFKVLLCGAVLSRIDAGQEQLGRRIHYSQNDLVEYS
                     PVTEKHLTDGMTVRELCSAAITMSDNTAANLLLTTIGGPKELTAFLHNMGDHVTRLDRW
                     EPELNEAIPNDERDTTMPVAMATTLRKLLTGELLTLASRQQLIDWMEADKVAGPLLRSA
                     LPAGWFIADKSGAGERGSRGIIAALGPDGKPSRIVVIYTTGSQATMDERNRQIAEIGAS
                     LIKHW"
     promoter        complement(10689..10793)
                     /gene="bla"
                     /label=AmpR promoter
     polyA_signal    10841..10975
                     /label=SV40 poly(A) signal
                     /note="SV40 polyadenylation signal"
ORIGIN
        1 tggaagggct aattcactcc caaagaagac aagatatcct tgatctgtgg atctaccaca
       61 cacaaggcta cttccctgat tagcagaact acacaccagg gccaggggtc agatatccac
      121 tgacctttgg atggtgctac aagctagtac cagttgagcc agataaggta gaagaggcca
      181 ataaaggaga gaacaccagc ttgttacacc ctgtgagcct gcatgggatg gatgacccgg
      241 agagagaagt gttagagtgg aggtttgaca gccgcctagc atttcatcac gtggcccgag
      301 agctgcatcc ggagtacttc aagaactgct gatatcgagc ttgctacaag ggactttccg
      361 ctggggactt tccagggagg cgtggcctgg gcgggactgg ggagtggcga gccctcagat
      421 cctgcatata agcagctgct ttttgcctgt actgggtctc tctggttaga ccagatctga
      481 gcctgggagc tctctggcta actagggaac ccactgctta agcctcaata aagcttgcct
      541 tgagtgcttc aagtagtgtg tgcccgtctg ttgtgtgact ctggtaacta gagatccctc
      601 agaccctttt agtcagtgtg gaaaatctct agcagtggcg cccgaacagg gacttgaaag
      661 cgaaagggaa accagaggag ctctctcgac gcaggactcg gcttgctgaa gcgcgcacgg
      721 caagaggcga ggggcggcga ctggtgagta cgccaaaaat tttgactagc ggaggctaga
      781 aggagagaga tgggtgcgag agcgtcagta ttaagcgggg gagaattaga tcgcgatggg
      841 aaaaaattcg gttaaggcca gggggaaaga aaaaatataa attaaaacat atagtatggg
      901 caagcaggga gctagaacga ttcgcagtta atcctggcct gttagaaaca tcagaaggct
      961 gtagacaaat actgggacag ctacaaccat cccttcagac aggatcagaa gaacttagat
     1021 cattatataa tacagtagca accctctatt gtgtgcatca aaggatagag ataaaagaca
     1081 ccaaggaagc tttagacaag atagaggaag agcaaaacaa aagtaagacc accgcacagc
     1141 aagcggccgg ccgctgatct tcagacctgg aggaggagat atgagggaca attggagaag
     1201 tgaattatat aaatataaag tagtaaaaat tgaaccatta ggagtagcac ccaccaaggc
     1261 aaagagaaga gtggtgcaga gagaaaaaag agcagtggga ataggagctt tgttccttgg
     1321 gttcttggga gcagcaggaa gcactatggg cgcagcgtca atgacgctga cggtacaggc
     1381 cagacaatta ttgtctggta tagtgcagca gcagaacaat ttgctgaggg ctattgaggc
     1441 gcaacagcat ctgttgcaac tcacagtctg gggcatcaag cagctccagg caagaatcct
     1501 ggctgtggaa agatacctaa aggatcaaca gctcctgggg atttggggtt gctctggaaa
     1561 actcatttgc accactgctg tgccttggaa tgctagttgg agtaataaat ctctggaaca
     1621 gatttggaat cacacgacct ggatggagtg ggacagagaa attaacaatt acacaagctt
     1681 aatacactcc ttaattgaag aatcgcaaaa ccagcaagaa aagaatgaac aagaattatt
     1741 ggaattagat aaatgggcaa gtttgtggaa ttggtttaac ataacaaatt ggctgtggta
     1801 tataaaatta ttcataatga tagtaggagg cttggtaggt ttaagaatag tttttgctgt
     1861 actttctata gtgaatagag ttaggcaggg atattcacca ttatcgtttc agacccacct
     1921 cccaaccccg aggggacccg acaggcccga aggaatagaa gaagaaggtg gagagagaga
     1981 cagagacaga tccattcgat tagtgaacgg atcggcactg cgtgcgccaa ttctgcagac
     2041 aaatggcagt attcatccac aattttaaaa gaaaaggggg gattgggggg tacagtgcag
     2101 gggaaagaat agtagacata atagcaacag acatacaaac taaagaatta caaaaacaaa
     2161 ttacaaaaat tcaaaatttt cgggtttatt acagggacag cagagatcca gtttggttag
     2221 taccgggccc gctctagtcc ggaatcagtc ctgctcctcg gccacgaagt gcacgcagtt
     2281 gccggccggg tcgcgcaggg cgaactcccg cccccacggc tgctcgccga tctcggtcat
     2341 ggccggcccg gaggcgtccc ggaagttcgt ggacacgacc tccgaccact cggcgtacag
     2401 ctcgtccagg ccgcgcaccc acacccaggc cagggtgttg tccggcacca cctggtcctg
     2461 gaccgcgctg atgaacaggg tcacgtcgtc ccggaccaca ccggcgaagt cgtcctccac
     2521 gaagtcccgg gagaacccga gccggtcggt ccagaactcg accgctccgg cgacgtcgcg
     2581 cgcggtgagc accggaacgg cactggtcaa cttggccatg gtggccctcc tatagtgagt
     2641 cgtattatac tatgccgata tactatgccg atgattaatt gtcaacacgt gctgcaggtc
     2701 cgaggttcta gacgtattac cgccatgcat tagttattaa tagtaatcaa ttacggggtc
     2761 attagttcat agcccatata tggagttccg cgttacataa cttacggtaa atggcccgcc
     2821 tggctgaccg cccaacgacc cccgcccatt gacgtcaata atgacgtatg ttcccatagt
     2881 aacgccaata gggactttcc attgacgtca atgggtggag tatttacggt aaactgccca
     2941 cttggcagta catcaagtgt atcatatgcc aagtacgccc cctattgacg tcaatgacgg
     3001 taaatggccc gcctggcatt atgcccagta catgacctta tgggactttc ctacttggca
     3061 gtacatctac gtattagtca tcgctattac catggtgatg cggttttggc agtacatcaa
     3121 tgggcgtgga tagcggtttg actcacgggg atttccaagt ctccacccca ttgacgtcaa
     3181 tgggagtttg ttttggcacc aaaatcaacg ggactttcca aaatgtcgta acaactccgc
     3241 cccattgacg caaatgggcg gtaggcgtgt acggtgggag gtctatataa gcagagctcg
     3301 tttagtgaac cgtcagatcg cctggagacg ccatccacgc tgttttgacc tccatagaag
     3361 acaccgactc tactagagga tctgccacca gctagcgcca ccatgggcgg aggagcccct
     3421 acccaggacg agttcaccca gctgagccag agcatcgctg agttccacac ctaccagctg
     3481 ggaaacggac gctgttccag cctgctggca cagagaatcc acgctcctcc tgagacagtg
     3541 tggagtgtgg tgcgcagatt cgaccgccct cagatttaca agcacttcat caagagctgc
     3601 aacgtgagcg aggacttcga gatgagagtg ggatgtacca gagatgtgaa cgtgatcagc
     3661 ggactgcctg ccaacaccag cagagagaga ctggacctgc tggacgatga ccgcagagtg
     3721 accggcttca gcatcaccgg aggtgagcac agactgagaa actacaagag cgtgaccacc
     3781 gtccaccgct tcgagaagga agaggaagag gagcgcatct ggaccgtggt gctggagagc
     3841 tacgtcgtgg acgtgcccga gggcaacagc gaagaggata cccgcctgtt cgctgacacc
     3901 gtgatcagac tgaacctcca gaagctggcc agcatcaccg aggcaatgaa cggcggcgga
     3961 ggaagtggcg gcggatctgg cggaggatct accggtatgg tgagcaaggg cgaggagctg
     4021 ttcaccgggg tggtgcccat cctggtcgag ctggacggcg acgtaaacgg ccacaagttc
     4081 agcgtgtccg gcgagggcga gggcgatgcc acctacggca agctgaccct gaagttcatc
     4141 tgcaccaccg gcaagctgcc cgtgccctgg cccaccctcg tgaccacctt cggctacggc
     4201 ctgcagtgct tcgcccgcta ccccgaccac atgaagcagc acgacttctt caagtccgcc
     4261 atgcccgaag gctacgtcca ggagcgcacc atcttcttca aggacgacgg caactacaag
     4321 acccgcgccg aggtgaagtt cgagggcgac accctggtga accgcatcga gctgaagggc
     4381 atcgacttca aggaggacgg caacatcctg gggcacaagc tggagtacaa ctacaacagc
     4441 cacaacgtct atatcatggc cgacaagcag aagaacggca tcaaggtgaa cttcaagatc
     4501 cgccacaaca tcgaggacgg cagcgtgcag ctcgccgacc actaccagca gaacaccccc
     4561 atcggcgacg gccccgtgct gctgcccgac aaccactacc tgagctacca gtccgccctg
     4621 agcaaagacc ccaacgagaa gcgcgatcac atggtcctgc tggagttcgt gaccgccgcc
     4681 gggatcactc tcggcatgga cgagctgtac aagacgcgtg gaagcggata cccatacgat
     4741 gtgccagatt acgctggatc cggcgcaaca aacttctctc tgctgaaaca agccggagat
     4801 gtcgaagaga atcctggacc gatggccaag cctttgtctc aagaagaatc caccctcatt
     4861 gaaagagcaa cggctacaat caacagcatc cccatctctg aagactacag cgtcgccagc
     4921 gcagctctct ctagcgacgg ccgcatcttc actggtgtca atgtatatca ttttactggg
     4981 ggaccttgtg cagaactcgt ggtgctgggc actgctgctg ctgcggcagc tggcaacctg
     5041 acttgtatcg tcgcgatcgg aaatgagaac aggggcatct tgagcccctg cggacggtgc
     5101 cgacaggtgc ttctcgatct gcatcctggg atcaaagcca tagtgaagga cagtgatgga
     5161 cagccgacgg cagttgggat tcgtgaattg ctgccctctg gttatgtgtg ggagggctaa
     5221 tgtacaagta ggtcgacaat caacctctgg atacaaaatt tgtgaaagat tgactggtat
     5281 tcttaactat gttgctcctt ttacgctatg tggatacgct gctttaatgc ctttgtatca
     5341 tgctattgct tcccgtatgg ctttcatttt ctcctccttg tataaatcct ggttgctgtc
     5401 tctttatgag gagttgtggc ccgttgtcag gcaacgtggc gtggtgtgca ctgtgtttgc
     5461 tgacgcaacc cccactggtt ggggcattgc caccacctgt cagctccttt ccgggacttt
     5521 cgctttcccc ctccctattg ccacggcgga actcatcgcc gcctgccttg cccgctgctg
     5581 gacaggggct cggctgttgg gcactgacaa ttccgtggtg ttgtcgggga agctgacgtc
     5641 ctttccatgg ctgctcgcct gtgttgccac ctggattctg cgcgggacgt ccttctgcta
     5701 cgtcccttcg gccctcaatc cagcggacct tccttcccgc ggcctgctgc cggctctgcg
     5761 gcctcttccg cgtcttcgcc ttcgccctca gacgagtcgg atctcccttt gggccgcctc
     5821 cccgcctgga attcgagctc ggtaccttta agaccaatga cttacaaggc agctgtagat
     5881 cttagccact ttttaaaaga aaagagggga ctggaagggc taattcactc ccaacgaaga
     5941 caagatctgc tttttgcttg tactgggtct ctctggttag accagatctg agcctgggag
     6001 ctctctggct aactagggaa cccactgctt aagcctcaat aaagcttgcc ttgagtgctt
     6061 caagtagtgt gtgcccgtct gttgtgtgac tctggtaact agagatccct cagacccttt
     6121 tagtcagtgt ggaaaatctc tagcagtagt agttcatgtc atcttattat tcagtattta
     6181 taacttgcaa agaaatgaat atcagagagt gagaggcctt gacattgttt aaacccgctg
     6241 atcagcctcg actgtgcctt ctagttgcca gccatctgtt gtttgcccct cccccgtgcc
     6301 ttccttgacc ctggaaggtg ccactcccac tgtcctttcc taataaaatg aggaaattgc
     6361 atcgcattgt ctgagtaggt gtcattctat tctggggggt ggggtggggc aggacagcaa
     6421 gggggaggat tgggaagaca atagcaggca tgctggggat gcggtgggct ctatggcttc
     6481 tgaggcggaa agaaccagct ggggctctag ggggtatccc cnnnnnnnnn nnnnnnnnnn
     6541 nnnnnnnnnn nnnnnnnnnn nnnnnnnnnn nnnnnnnnnn nnnnnnnnnn nnnnnnnnnn
     6601 nnnnnnnnnn nnnnnnnnnn nnnnnnnnnn nnnnnnnnnn nnnnncnnnn nnnnnnnnnn
     6661 nnnnnnnnnn nnnnnnnnnn nnnnnnnnnn nnnnnnnnnn nnnnnnnnnn nnnnnnnnnn
     6721 nnnnnnnnnn nnnnnnnann nnnnnnnnnn nnnnnnnnnn nnnnnnnnnn nnnnnnnnnn
     6781 nnnnnnncct ttgacgttgg agtccacgtt ctttaatagt ggactcttgt tccaaactgg
     6841 aacaacactc aaccctatct cggtctattc ttttgattta taagggattt tgccgatttc
     6901 ggcctattgg ttaaaaaatg agctgattta acaaaaattt aacgcgaatt aattctgtgg
     6961 aatgtgtgtc agttagggtg tggaaagtcc ccaggctccc cagcaggcag aagtatgcaa
     7021 agcatgcatc tcaattagtc agcaaccagg tgtggaaagt ccccaggctc cccagcaggc
     7081 agaagtatgc aaagcatgca tctcaattag tcagcaacca tagtcccgcc cctaactccg
     7141 cccatcccgc ccctaactcc gcccagttcc gcccattctc cgccccatgg ctgactaatt
     7201 ttttttattt atgcagaggc cgaggccgcc tctgcctctg agctattcca gaagtagtga
     7261 ggaggctttt ttggaggcct aggcttttgc aaaaagctcc cgggagcttg tatatccatt
     7321 ttcggatctg atcagcacgt gatgaaaaag cctgaactca ccgcgacgtc tgtcgagaag
     7381 tttctgatcg aaaagttcga cagcgtctcc gacctgatgc agctctcgga gggcgaagaa
     7441 tctcgtgctt tcagcttcga tgtaggaggg cgtggatatg tcctgcgggt aaatagctgc
     7501 gccgatggtt tctacaaaga tcgttatgtt tatcggcact ttgcatcggc cgcgctcccg
     7561 attccggaag tgcttgacat tggggaattc agcgagagcc tgacctattg catctcccgc
     7621 cgtgcacagg gtgtcacgtt gcaagacctg cctgaaaccg aactgcccgc tgttctgcag
     7681 ccggtcgcgg aggccatgga tgcgatcgct gcggccgatc ttagccagac gagcgggttc
     7741 ggcccattcg gaccgcaagg aatcggtcaa tacactacat ggcgtgattt catatgcgcg
     7801 attgctgatc cccatgtgta tcactggcaa actgtgatgg acgacaccgt cagtgcgtcc
     7861 gtcgcgcagg ctctcgatga gctgatgctt tgggccgagg actgccccga agtccggcac
     7921 ctcgtgcacg cggatttcgg ctccaacaat gtcctgacgg acaatggccg cataacagcg
     7981 gtcattgact ggagcgaggc gatgttcggg gattcccaat acgaggtcgc caacatcttc
     8041 ttctggaggc cgtggttggc ttgtatggag cagcagacgc gctacttcga gcggaggcat
     8101 ccggagcttg caggatcgcc gcggctccgg gcgtatatgc tccgcattgg tcttgaccaa
     8161 ctctatcaga gcttggttga cggcaatttc gatgatgcag cttgggcgca gggtcgatgc
     8221 gacgcaatcg tccgatccgg agccgggact gtcgggcgta cacaaatcgc ccgcagaagc
     8281 gcggccgtct ggaccgatgg ctgtgtagaa gtactcgccg atagtggaaa ccgacgcccc
     8341 agcactcgtc cgagggcaaa ggaatagcac gtgctacgag atttcgattc caccgccgcc
     8401 ttctatgaaa ggttgggctt cggaatcgtt ttccgggacg ccggctggat gatcctccag
     8461 cgcggggatc tcatgctgga gttcttcgcc caccccaact tgtttattgc agcttataat
     8521 ggttacaaat aaagcaatag catcacaaat ttcacaaata aagcattttt ttcactgcat
     8581 tctagttgtg gtttgtccaa actcatcaat gtatcttatc atgtctgtat accgtcgacc
     8641 tctagctaga gcttggcgta atcatggtca tagctgtttc ctgtgtgaaa ttgttatccg
     8701 ctcacaattc cacacaacat acgagccgga agcataaagt gtaaagcctg gggtgcctaa
     8761 tgagtgagct aactcacatt aattgcgttg cgctcactgc ccgctttcca gtcgggaaac
     8821 ctgtcgtgcc agctgcatta atgaatcggc caacgcgcgg ggagaggcgg tttgcgtatt
     8881 gggcgctctt ccgcttcctc gctcactgac tcgctgcgct cggtcgttcg gctgcggcga
     8941 gcggtatcag ctcactcaaa ggcggtaata cggttatcca cagaatcagg ggataacgca
     9001 ggaaagaaca tgtgagcaaa aggccagcaa aaggccagga accgtaaaaa ggccgcgttg
     9061 ctggcgtttt tccataggct ccgcccccct gacgagcatc acaaaaatcg acgctcaagt
     9121 cagaggtggc gaaacccgac aggactataa agataccagg cgtttccccc tggaagctcc
     9181 ctcgtgcgct ctcctgttcc gaccctgccg cttaccggat acctgtccgc ctttctccct
     9241 tcgggaagcg tggcgctttc tcatagctca cgctgtaggt atctcagttc ggtgtaggtc
     9301 gttcgctcca agctgggctg tgtgcacgaa ccccccgttc agcccgaccg ctgcgcctta
     9361 tccggtaact atcgtcttga gtccaacccg gtaagacacg acttatcgcc actggcagca
     9421 gccactggta acaggattag cagagcgagg tatgtaggcg gtgctacaga gttcttgaag
     9481 tggtggccta actacggcta cactagaaga acagtatttg gtatctgcgc tctgctgaag
     9541 ccagttacct tcggaaaaag agttggtagc tcttgatccg gcaaacaaac caccgctggt
     9601 agcggtggtt tttttgtttg caagcagcag attacgcgca gaaaaaaagg atctcaagaa
     9661 gatcctttga tcttttctac ggggtctgac gctcagtgga acgaaaactc acgttaaggg
     9721 attttggtca tgagattatc aaaaaggatc ttcacctaga tccttttaaa ttaaaaatga
     9781 agttttaaat caatctaaag tatatatgag taaacttggt ctgacagtta ccaatgctta
     9841 atcagtgagg cacctatctc agcgatctgt ctatttcgtt catccatagt tgcctgactc
     9901 cccgtcgtgt agataactac gatacgggag ggcttaccat ctggccccag tgctgcaatg
     9961 ataccgcgag acccacgctc accggctcca gatttatcag caataaacca gccagccgga
    10021 agggccgagc gcagaagtgg tcctgcaact ttatccgcct ccatccagtc tattaattgt
    10081 tgccgggaag ctagagtaag tagttcgcca gttaatagtt tgcgcaacgt tgttgccatt
    10141 gctacaggca tcgtggtgtc acgctcgtcg tttggtatgg cttcattcag ctccggttcc
    10201 caacgatcaa ggcgagttac atgatccccc atgttgtgca aaaaagcggt tagctccttc
    10261 ggtcctccga tcgttgtcag aagtaagttg gccgcagtgt tatcactcat ggttatggca
    10321 gcactgcata attctcttac tgtcatgcca tccgtaagat gcttttctgt gactggtgag
    10381 tactcaacca agtcattctg agaatagtgt atgcggcgac cgagttgctc ttgcccggcg
    10441 tcaatacggg ataataccgc gccacatagc agaactttaa aagtgctcat cattggaaaa
    10501 cgttcttcgg ggcgaaaact ctcaaggatc ttaccgctgt tgagatccag ttcgatgtaa
    10561 cccactcgtg cacccaactg atcttcagca tcttttactt tcaccagcgt ttctgggtga
    10621 gcaaaaacag gaaggcaaaa tgccgcaaaa aagggaataa gggcgacacg gaaatgttga
    10681 atactcatac tcttcctttt tcaatattat tgaagcattt atcagggtta ttgtctcatg
    10741 agcggataca tatttgaatg tatttagaaa aataaacaaa taggggttcc gcgcacattt
    10801 ccccgaaaag tgccacctga cgtcgacgga tcgggagatc aacttgttta ttgcagctta
    10861 taatggttac aaataaagca atagcatcac aaatttcaca aataaagcat ttttttcact
    10921 gcattctagt tgtggtttgt ccaaactcat caatgtatct tatcatgtct ggatcaactg
    10981 gataactcaa gctaaccaaa atcatcccaa acttcccacc ccatacccta ttaccactgc
    11041 caattacctg tggtttcatt tactctaaac ctgtgattcc tctgaattat tttcatttta
    11101 aagaaattgt atttgttaaa tatgtactac aaacttagta gt
//
