# Supplementary material for: Bioengineering multifunctional extracellular vesicles for targeted delivery of biologics to T cells
Source: bioRxiv preprint, doi:10.1101/2022.05.14.491879, version 1 (2022-05-14)
Supplement: Source Data [file 491879_file03.zip › SourceData/Plasmid_Maps/pDMS220.gb]

LOCUS       Exported               13013 bp ds-DNA     circular SYN 15-MAR-2022
DEFINITION  synthetic circular DNA
ACCESSION   .
VERSION     .
KEYWORDS    .
SOURCE      synthetic DNA construct
  ORGANISM  recombinant plasmid
REFERENCE   1  (bases 1 to 13013)
  AUTHORS   Leonard Lab
  TITLE     Direct Submission
  JOURNAL   Exported Tuesday, Mar 15, 2022 from SnapGene 5.1.7
            https://www.snapgene.com
FEATURES             Location/Qualifiers
     source          1..13013
                     /organism="recombinant plasmid"
                     /mol_type="other DNA"
     promoter        1..199
                     /label=CMV promoter
                     /note="human cytomegalovirus (CMV) immediate early 
                     promoter"
     LTR             217..397
                     /label=5' LTR (truncated)
                     /note="truncated 5' long terminal repeat (LTR) from HIV-1"
     misc_feature    444..569
                     /label=HIV-1 Psi
                     /note="packaging signal of human immunodeficiency virus 
                     type 1"
     misc_feature    1062..1295
                     /label=RRE
                     /note="The Rev response element (RRE) of HIV-1 allows for 
                     Rev-dependent mRNA export from the nucleus to the 
                     cytoplasm."
     misc_feature    1822..1939
                     /label=cPPT/CTS
                     /note="central polypurine tract and central termination 
                     sequence of HIV-1"
     promoter        1990..2230
                     /label=U6 promoter
                     /note="RNA polymerase III promoter for human U6 snRNA"
     misc_feature    2240..2259
                     /label=CXCR4 sgRNA
     misc_RNA        2260..2335
                     /label=gRNA scaffold
                     /note="guide RNA scaffold for the Streptococcus pyogenes 
                     CRISPR/Cas9 system"
     promoter        2397..2608
                     /label=EF-1-alpha core promoter
                     /note="core promoter for human elongation factor 
                     EF-1-alpha"
     CDS             2636..2656
                     /codon_start=1
                     /product="nuclear localization signal of SV40 (simian virus
                     40) large T antigen"
                     /label=SV40 NLS
                     /translation="PKKKRKV"
     CDS             2663..6766
                     /codon_start=1
                     /product="Cas9 (Csn1) endonuclease from the Streptococcus 
                     pyogenes Type II CRISPR/Cas system"
                     /label=Cas9
                     /note="generates RNA-guided double strand breaks in DNA"
                     /translation="MDKKYSIGLDIGTNSVGWAVITDEYKVPSKKFKVLGNTDRHSIKK
                     NLIGALLFDSGETAEATRLKRTARRRYTRRKNRICYLQEIFSNEMAKVDDSFFHRLEES
                     FLVEEDKKHERHPIFGNIVDEVAYHEKYPTIYHLRKKLVDSTDKADLRLIYLALAHMIK
                     FRGHFLIEGDLNPDNSDVDKLFIQLVQTYNQLFEENPINASGVDAKAILSARLSKSRRL
                     ENLIAQLPGEKKNGLFGNLIALSLGLTPNFKSNFDLAEDAKLQLSKDTYDDDLDNLLAQ
                     IGDQYADLFLAAKNLSDAILLSDILRVNTEITKAPLSASMIKRYDEHHQDLTLLKALVR
                     QQLPEKYKEIFFDQSKNGYAGYIDGGASQEEFYKFIKPILEKMDGTEELLVKLNREDLL
                     RKQRTFDNGSIPHQIHLGELHAILRRQEDFYPFLKDNREKIEKILTFRIPYYVGPLARG
                     NSRFAWMTRKSEETITPWNFEEVVDKGASAQSFIERMTNFDKNLPNEKVLPKHSLLYEY
                     FTVYNELTKVKYVTEGMRKPAFLSGEQKKAIVDLLFKTNRKVTVKQLKEDYFKKIECFD
                     SVEISGVEDRFNASLGTYHDLLKIIKDKDFLDNEENEDILEDIVLTLTLFEDREMIEER
                     LKTYAHLFDDKVMKQLKRRRYTGWGRLSRKLINGIRDKQSGKTILDFLKSDGFANRNFM
                     QLIHDDSLTFKEDIQKAQVSGQGDSLHEHIANLAGSPAIKKGILQTVKVVDELVKVMGR
                     HKPENIVIEMARENQTTQKGQKNSRERMKRIEEGIKELGSQILKEHPVENTQLQNEKLY
                     LYYLQNGRDMYVDQELDINRLSDYDVDHIVPQSFLKDDSIDNKVLTRSDKNRGKSDNVP
                     SEEVVKKMKNYWRQLLNAKLITQRKFDNLTKAERGGLSELDKAGFIKRQLVETRQITKH
                     VAQILDSRMNTKYDENDKLIREVKVITLKSKLVSDFRKDFQFYKVREINNYHHAHDAYL
                     NAVVGTALIKKYPKLESEFVYGDYKVYDVRKMIAKSEQEIGKATAKYFFYSNIMNFFKT
                     EITLANGEIRKRPLIETNGETGEIVWDKGRDFATVRKVLSMPQVNIVKKTEVQTGGFSK
                     ESILPKRNSDKLIARKKDWDPKKYGGFDSPTVAYSVLVVAKVEKGKSKKLKSVKELLGI
                     TIMERSSFEKNPIDFLEAKGYKEVKKDLIIKLPKYSLFELENGRKRMLASAGELQKGNE
                     LALPSKYVNFLYLASHYEKLKGSPEDNEQKQLFVEQHKHYLDEIIEQISEFSKRVILAD
                     ANLDKVLSAYNKHRDKPIREQAENIIHLFTLTNLGAPAAFKYFDTTIDRKRYTSTKEVL
                     DATLIHQSITGLYETRIDLSQLGGD"
     misc_feature    6773..6781
                     /label=gsg spacer
     misc_feature    6782..6808
                     /label=HA Tag
     CDS             6818..6874
                     /codon_start=1
                     /product="2A peptide from porcine teschovirus-1 
                     polyprotein"
                     /label=P2A
                     /note="Eukaryotic ribosomes fail to insert a peptide bond 
                     between the Gly and Pro residues, yielding separate 
                     polypeptides."
                     /translation="ATNFSLLKQAGDVEENPGP"
     CDS             6875..7471
                     /codon_start=1
                     /gene="pac from Streptomyces alboniger"
                     /product="puromycin N-acetyltransferase"
                     /label=PuroR
                     /note="confers resistance to puromycin"
                     /translation="TEYKPTVRLATRDDVPRAVRTLAAAFADYPATRHTVDPDRHIERV
                     TELQELFLTRVGLDIGKVWVADDGAAVAVWTTPESVEAGAVFAEIGPRMAELSGSRLAA
                     QQQMEGLLAPHRPKEPAWFLATVGVSPDHQGKGLGSAVVLPGVEAAERAGVPAFLETSA
                     PRNLPFYERLGFTVTADVEVPEGPRTWCMTRKPGA"
     misc_feature    7487..8075
                     /label=WPRE
                     /note="woodchuck hepatitis virus posttranscriptional 
                     regulatory element"
     CDS             complement(7958..7969)
                     /codon_start=1
                     /product="Factor Xa recognition and cleavage site"
                     /label=Factor Xa site
                     /translation="IEGR"
     LTR             8147..8380
                     /label=3' LTR (Delta-U3)
                     /note="self-inactivating 3' long terminal repeat (LTR) from
                     HIV-1"
     polyA_signal    8412..8636
                     /label=bGH poly(A) signal
                     /note="bovine growth hormone polyadenylation signal"
     rep_origin      8682..9110
                     /direction=RIGHT
                     /label=f1 ori
                     /note="f1 bacteriophage origin of replication; arrow 
                     indicates direction of (+) strand synthesis"
     promoter        9124..9453
                     /label=SV40 promoter
                     /note="SV40 enhancer and early promoter"
     rep_origin      9304..9439
                     /label=SV40 ori
                     /note="SV40 origin of replication"
     promoter        9501..9548
                     /label=EM7 promoter
                     /note="synthetic bacterial promoter "
     CDS             9567..9941
                     /codon_start=1
                     /gene="Sh ble from Streptoalloteichus hindustanus"
                     /product="antibiotic-binding protein"
                     /label=BleoR
                     /note="confers resistance to bleomycin, phleomycin, and 
                     Zeocin(TM)"
                     /translation="MAKLTSAVPVLTARDVAGAVEFWTDRLGFSRDFVEDDFAGVVRDD
                     VTLFISAVQDQVVPDNTLAWVWVRGLDELYAEWSEVVSTNFRDASGPAMTEIGEQPWGR
                     EFALRDPAGNCVHFVAEEQD"
     polyA_signal    10071..10192
                     /label=SV40 poly(A) signal
                     /note="SV40 polyadenylation signal"
     primer_bind     complement(10241..10257)
                     /label=M13 rev
                     /note="common sequencing primer, one of multiple similar 
                     variants"
     protein_bind    10265..10281
                     /label=lac operator
                     /bound_moiety="lac repressor encoded by lacI"
                     /note="The lac repressor binds to the lac operator to 
                     inhibit transcription in E. coli. This inhibition can be 
                     relieved by adding lactose or 
                     isopropyl-beta-D-thiogalactopyranoside (IPTG)."
     promoter        complement(10289..10319)
                     /label=lac promoter
                     /note="promoter for the E. coli lac operon"
     protein_bind    10334..10355
                     /label=CAP binding site
                     /bound_moiety="E. coli catabolite activator protein"
                     /note="CAP binding activates transcription in the presence 
                     of cAMP."
     rep_origin      complement(10643..11231)
                     /direction=LEFT
                     /label=ori
                     /note="high-copy-number ColE1/pMB1/pBR322/pUC origin of 
                     replication"
     CDS             complement(11402..12262)
                     /codon_start=1
                     /gene="bla"
                     /product="beta-lactamase"
                     /label=AmpR
                     /note="confers resistance to ampicillin, carbenicillin, and
                     related antibiotics"
                     /translation="MSIQHFRVALIPFFAAFCLPVFAHPETLVKVKDAEDQLGARVGYI
                     ELDLNSGKILESFRPEERFPMMSTFKVLLCGAVLSRIDAGQEQLGRRIHYSQNDLVEYS
                     PVTEKHLTDGMTVRELCSAAITMSDNTAANLLLTTIGGPKELTAFLHNMGDHVTRLDRW
                     EPELNEAIPNDERDTTMPVAMATTLRKLLTGELLTLASRQQLIDWMEADKVAGPLLRSA
                     LPAGWFIADKSGAGERGSRGIIAALGPDGKPSRIVVIYTTGSQATMDERNRQIAEIGAS
                     LIKHW"
     promoter        complement(12263..12367)
                     /gene="bla"
                     /label=AmpR promoter
     enhancer        12633..13012
                     /label=CMV enhancer
                     /note="human cytomegalovirus immediate early enhancer"
ORIGIN
        1 tgatgcggtt ttggcagtac atcaatgggc gtggatagcg gtttgactca cggggatttc
       61 caagtctcca ccccattgac gtcaatggga gtttgttttg gcaccaaaat caacgggact
      121 ttccaaaatg tcgtaacaac tccgccccat tgacgcaaat gggcggtagg cgtgtacggt
      181 gggaggtcta tataagcagc gcgttttgcc tgtactgggt ctctctggtt agaccagatc
      241 tgagcctggg agctctctgg ctaactaggg aacccactgc ttaagcctca ataaagcttg
      301 ccttgagtgc ttcaagtagt gtgtgcccgt ctgttgtgtg actctggtaa ctagagatcc
      361 ctcagaccct tttagtcagt gtggaaaatc tctagcagtg gcgcccgaac agggacttga
      421 aagcgaaagg gaaaccagag gagctctctc gacgcaggac tcggcttgct gaagcgcgca
      481 cggcaagagg cgaggggcgg cgactggtga gtacgccaaa aattttgact agcggaggct
      541 agaaggagag agatgggtgc gagagcgtca gtattaagcg ggggagaatt agatcgcgat
      601 gggaaaaaat tcggttaagg ccagggggaa agaaaaaata taaattaaaa catatagtat
      661 gggcaagcag ggagctagaa cgattcgcag ttaatcctgg cctgttagaa acatcagaag
      721 gctgtagaca aatactggga cagctacaac catcccttca gacaggatca gaagaactta
      781 gatcattata taatacagta gcaaccctct attgtgtgca tcaaaggata gagataaaag
      841 acaccaagga agctttagac aagatagagg aagagcaaaa caaaagtaag accaccgcac
      901 agcaagcggc cgctgatctt cagacctgga ggaggagata tgagggacaa ttggagaagt
      961 gaattatata aatataaagt agtaaaaatt gaaccattag gagtagcacc caccaaggca
     1021 aagagaagag tggtgcagag agaaaaaaga gcagtgggaa taggagcttt gttccttggg
     1081 ttcttgggag cagcaggaag cactatgggc gcagcgtcaa tgacgctgac ggtacaggcc
     1141 agacaattat tgtctggtat agtgcagcag cagaacaatt tgctgagggc tattgaggcg
     1201 caacagcatc tgttgcaact cacagtctgg ggcatcaagc agctccaggc aagaatcctg
     1261 gctgtggaaa gatacctaaa ggatcaacag ctcctgggga tttggggttg ctctggaaaa
     1321 ctcatttgca ccactgctgt gccttggaat gctagttgga gtaataaatc tctggaacag
     1381 atttggaatc acacgacctg gatggagtgg gacagagaaa ttaacaatta cacaagctta
     1441 atacactcct taattgaaga atcgcaaaac cagcaagaaa agaatgaaca agaattattg
     1501 gaattagata aatgggcaag tttgtggaat tggtttaaca taacaaattg gctgtggtat
     1561 ataaaattat tcataatgat agtaggaggc ttggtaggtt taagaatagt ttttgctgta
     1621 ctttctatag tgaatagagt taggcaggga tattcaccat tatcgtttca gacccacctc
     1681 ccaaccccga ggggacccga caggcccgaa ggaatagaag aagaaggtgg agagagagac
     1741 agagacagat ccattcgatt agtgaacgga tcggcactgc gtgcgccaat tctgcagaca
     1801 aatggcagta ttcatccaca attttaaaag aaaagggggg attggggggt acagtgcagg
     1861 ggaaagaata gtagacataa tagcaacaga catacaaact aaagaattac aaaaacaaat
     1921 tacaaaaatt caaaattttc gggtttatta cagggacagc agagatccag tttggttaat
     1981 taaggtaccg agggcctatt tcccatgatt ccttcatatt tgcatatacg atacaaggct
     2041 gttagagaga taattagaat taatttgact gtaaacacaa agatattagt acaaaatacg
     2101 tgacgtagaa agtaataatt tcttgggtag tttgcagttt taaaattatg ttttaaaatg
     2161 gactatcata tgcttaccgt aacttgaaag tatttcgatt tcttggcttt atatatcttg
     2221 tggaaaggac gaaacaccgg aagcgtgatg acaaagaggg ttttagagct agaaatagca
     2281 agttaaaata aggctagtcc gttatcaact tgaaaaagtg gcaccgagtc ggtgcttttt
     2341 tgaattcgct agctaggtct tgaaaggagt gggaattggc tccggtgccc gtcagtgggc
     2401 agagcgcaca tcgcccacag tccccgagaa gttgggggga ggggtcggca attgatccgg
     2461 tgcctagaga aggtggcgcg gggtaaactg ggaaagtgat gtcgtgtact ggctccgcct
     2521 ttttcccgag ggtgggggag aaccgtatat aagtgcagta gtcgccgtga acgttctttt
     2581 tcgcaacggg tttgccgcca gaacacagga ccggttctag agcgctgcca ccatgccgaa
     2641 gaaaaagcgg aaggtgaccg gtatggacaa gaagtacagc atcggcctgg acatcggcac
     2701 caactctgtg ggctgggccg tgatcaccga cgagtacaag gtgcccagca agaaattcaa
     2761 ggtgctgggc aacaccgacc ggcacagcat caagaagaac ctgatcggag ccctgctgtt
     2821 cgacagcggc gaaacagccg aggccacccg gctgaagaga accgccagaa gaagatacac
     2881 cagacggaag aaccggatct gctatctgca agagatcttc agcaacgaga tggccaaggt
     2941 ggacgacagc ttcttccaca gactggaaga gtccttcctg gtggaagagg ataagaagca
     3001 cgagcggcac cccatcttcg gcaacatcgt ggacgaggtg gcctaccacg agaagtaccc
     3061 caccatctac cacctgagaa agaaactggt ggacagcacc gacaaggccg acctgcggct
     3121 gatctatctg gccctggccc acatgatcaa gttccggggc cacttcctga tcgagggcga
     3181 cctgaacccc gacaacagcg acgtggacaa gctgttcatc cagctggtgc agacctacaa
     3241 ccagctgttc gaggaaaacc ccatcaacgc cagcggcgtg gacgccaagg ccatcctgtc
     3301 tgccagactg agcaagagca gacggctgga aaatctgatc gcccagctgc ccggcgagaa
     3361 gaagaatggc ctgttcggaa acctgattgc cctgagcctg ggcctgaccc ccaacttcaa
     3421 gagcaacttc gacctggccg aggatgccaa actgcagctg agcaaggaca cctacgacga
     3481 cgacctggac aacctgctgg cccagatcgg cgaccagtac gccgacctgt ttctggccgc
     3541 caagaacctg tccgacgcca tcctgctgag cgacatcctg agagtgaaca ccgagatcac
     3601 caaggccccc ctgagcgcct ctatgatcaa gagatacgac gagcaccacc aggacctgac
     3661 cctgctgaaa gctctcgtgc ggcagcagct gcctgagaag tacaaagaga ttttcttcga
     3721 ccagagcaag aacggctacg ccggctacat tgacggcgga gccagccagg aagagttcta
     3781 caagttcatc aagcccatcc tggaaaagat ggacggcacc gaggaactgc tcgtgaagct
     3841 gaacagagag gacctgctgc ggaagcagcg gaccttcgac aacggcagca tcccccacca
     3901 gatccacctg ggagagctgc acgccattct gcggcggcag gaagattttt acccattcct
     3961 gaaggacaac cgggaaaaga tcgagaagat cctgaccttc cgcatcccct actacgtggg
     4021 ccctctggcc aggggaaaca gcagattcgc ctggatgacc agaaagagcg aggaaaccat
     4081 caccccctgg aacttcgagg aagtggtgga caagggcgct tccgcccaga gcttcatcga
     4141 gcggatgacc aacttcgata agaacctgcc caacgagaag gtgctgccca agcacagcct
     4201 gctgtacgag tacttcaccg tgtataacga gctgaccaaa gtgaaatacg tgaccgaggg
     4261 aatgagaaag cccgccttcc tgagcggcga gcagaaaaag gccatcgtgg acctgctgtt
     4321 caagaccaac cggaaagtga ccgtgaagca gctgaaagag gactacttca agaaaatcga
     4381 gtgcttcgac tccgtggaaa tctccggcgt ggaagatcgg ttcaacgcct ccctgggcac
     4441 ataccacgat ctgctgaaaa ttatcaagga caaggacttc ctggacaatg aggaaaacga
     4501 ggacattctg gaagatatcg tgctgaccct gacactgttt gaggacagag agatgatcga
     4561 ggaacggctg aaaacctatg cccacctgtt cgacgacaaa gtgatgaagc agctgaagcg
     4621 gcggagatac accggctggg gcaggctgag ccggaagctg atcaacggca tccgggacaa
     4681 gcagtccggc aagacaatcc tggatttcct gaagtccgac ggcttcgcca acagaaactt
     4741 catgcagctg atccacgacg acagcctgac ctttaaagag gacatccaga aagcccaggt
     4801 gtccggccag ggcgatagcc tgcacgagca cattgccaat ctggccggca gccccgccat
     4861 taagaagggc atcctgcaga cagtgaaggt ggtggacgag ctcgtgaaag tgatgggccg
     4921 gcacaagccc gagaacatcg tgatcgaaat ggccagagag aaccagacca cccagaaggg
     4981 acagaagaac agccgcgaga gaatgaagcg gatcgaagag ggcatcaaag agctgggcag
     5041 ccagatcctg aaagaacacc ccgtggaaaa cacccagctg cagaacgaga agctgtacct
     5101 gtactacctg cagaatgggc gggatatgta cgtggaccag gaactggaca tcaaccggct
     5161 gtccgactac gatgtggacc atatcgtgcc tcagagcttt ctgaaggacg actccatcga
     5221 caacaaggtg ctgaccagaa gcgacaagaa ccggggcaag agcgacaacg tgccctccga
     5281 agaggtcgtg aagaagatga agaactactg gcggcagctg ctgaacgcca agctgattac
     5341 ccagagaaag ttcgacaatc tgaccaaggc cgagagaggc ggcctgagcg aactggataa
     5401 ggccggcttc atcaagagac agctggtgga aacccggcag atcacaaagc acgtggcaca
     5461 gatcctggac tcccggatga acactaagta cgacgagaat gacaagctga tccgggaagt
     5521 gaaagtgatc accctgaagt ccaagctggt gtccgatttc cggaaggatt tccagtttta
     5581 caaagtgcgc gagatcaaca actaccacca cgcccacgac gcctacctga acgccgtcgt
     5641 gggaaccgcc ctgatcaaaa agtaccctaa gctggaaagc gagttcgtgt acggcgacta
     5701 caaggtgtac gacgtgcgga agatgatcgc caagagcgag caggaaatcg gcaaggctac
     5761 cgccaagtac ttcttctaca gcaacatcat gaactttttc aagaccgaga ttaccctggc
     5821 caacggcgag atccggaagc ggcctctgat cgagacaaac ggcgaaaccg gggagatcgt
     5881 gtgggataag ggccgggatt ttgccaccgt gcggaaagtg ctgagcatgc cccaagtgaa
     5941 tatcgtgaaa aagaccgagg tgcagacagg cggcttcagc aaagagtcta tcctgcccaa
     6001 gaggaacagc gataagctga tcgccagaaa gaaggactgg gaccctaaga agtacggcgg
     6061 cttcgacagc cccaccgtgg cctattctgt gctggtggtg gccaaagtgg aaaagggcaa
     6121 gtccaagaaa ctgaagagtg tgaaagagct gctggggatc accatcatgg aaagaagcag
     6181 cttcgagaag aatcccatcg actttctgga agccaagggc tacaaagaag tgaaaaagga
     6241 cctgatcatc aagctgccta agtactccct gttcgagctg gaaaacggcc ggaagagaat
     6301 gctggcctct gccggcgaac tgcagaaggg aaacgaactg gccctgccct ccaaatatgt
     6361 gaacttcctg tacctggcca gccactatga gaagctgaag ggctcccccg aggataatga
     6421 gcagaaacag ctgtttgtgg aacagcacaa gcactacctg gacgagatca tcgagcagat
     6481 cagcgagttc tccaagagag tgatcctggc cgacgctaat ctggacaaag tgctgtccgc
     6541 ctacaacaag caccgggata agcccatcag agagcaggcc gagaatatca tccacctgtt
     6601 taccctgacc aatctgggag cccctgccgc cttcaagtac tttgacacca ccatcgaccg
     6661 gaagaggtac accagcacca aagaggtgct ggacgccacc ctgatccacc agagcatcac
     6721 cggcctgtac gagacacgga tcgacctgtc tcagctggga ggcgacacgc gtggaagcgg
     6781 atacccatac gatgtgccag attacgctgg atccggcgca acaaacttct ctctgctgaa
     6841 acaagccgga gatgtcgaag agaatcctgg accgaccgag tacaagccca cggtgcgcct
     6901 cgccacccgc gacgacgtcc ccagggccgt acgcaccctc gccgccgcgt tcgccgacta
     6961 ccccgccacg cgccacaccg tcgatccgga ccgccacatc gagcgggtca ccgagctgca
     7021 agaactcttc ctcacgcgcg tcgggctcga catcggcaag gtgtgggtcg cggacgacgg
     7081 cgccgcggtg gcggtctgga ccacgccgga gagcgtcgaa gcgggggcgg tgttcgccga
     7141 gatcggcccg cgcatggccg agttgagcgg ttcccggctg gccgcgcagc aacagatgga
     7201 aggcctcctg gcgccgcacc ggcccaagga gcccgcgtgg ttcctggcca ccgtcggagt
     7261 ctcgcccgac caccagggca agggtctggg cagcgccgtc gtgctccccg gagtggaggc
     7321 ggccgagcgc gccggggtgc ccgccttcct ggagacctcc gcgccccgca acctcccctt
     7381 ctacgagcgg ctcggcttca ccgtcaccgc cgacgtcgag gtgcccgaag gaccgcgcac
     7441 ctggtgcatg acccgcaagc ccggtgcctg aacgcgttaa gtcgacaatc aacctctgga
     7501 ttacaaaatt tgtgaaagat tgactggtat tcttaactat gttgctcctt ttacgctatg
     7561 tggatacgct gctttaatgc ctttgtatca tgctattgct tcccgtatgg ctttcatttt
     7621 ctcctccttg tataaatcct ggttgctgtc tctttatgag gagttgtggc ccgttgtcag
     7681 gcaacgtggc gtggtgtgca ctgtgtttgc tgacgcaacc cccactggtt ggggcattgc
     7741 caccacctgt cagctccttt ccgggacttt cgctttcccc ctccctattg ccacggcgga
     7801 actcatcgcc gcctgccttg cccgctgctg gacaggggct cggctgttgg gcactgacaa
     7861 ttccgtggtg ttgtcgggga aatcatcgtc ctttccttgg ctgctcgcct gtgttgccac
     7921 ctggattctg cgcgggacgt ccttctgcta cgtcccttcg gccctcaatc cagcggacct
     7981 tccttcccgc ggcctgctgc cggctctgcg gcctcttccg cgtcttcgcc ttcgccctca
     8041 gacgagtcgg atctcccttt gggccgcctc cccgcgtcga ctttaagacc aatgacttac
     8101 aaggcagctg tagatcttag ccacttttta aaagaaaagg ggggactgga agggctaatt
     8161 cactcccaac gaagacaaga tctgcttttt gcttgtactg ggtctctctg gttagaccag
     8221 atctgagcct gggagctctc tggctaacta gggaacccac tgcttaagcc tcaataaagc
     8281 ttgccttgag tgcttcaagt agtgtgtgcc cgtctgttgt gtgactctgg taactagaga
     8341 tccctcagac ccttttagtc agtgtggaaa atctctagca gggcccgttt aaacccgctg
     8401 atcagcctcg actgtgcctt ctagttgcca gccatctgtt gtttgcccct cccccgtgcc
     8461 ttccttgacc ctggaaggtg ccactcccac tgtcctttcc taataaaatg aggaaattgc
     8521 atcgcattgt ctgagtaggt gtcattctat tctggggggt ggggtggggc aggacagcaa
     8581 gggggaggat tgggaagaca atagcaggca tgctggggat gcggtgggct ctatggcttc
     8641 tgaggcggaa agaaccagct ggggctctag ggggtatccc cnnnnnnnnn nnnnnnnnnn
     8701 nnnnnnnnnn nnnnnnnnnn nnnnnnnnnn nnnnnnnnnn nnnnnnnnnn nnnnnnnnnn
     8761 nnnnnnnnnn nnnnnnnnnn nnnnnnnnnn nnnnnnnnnn nnnnncnnnn nnnnnnnnnn
     8821 nnnnnnnnnn nnnnnnnnnn nnnnnnnnnn nnnnnnnnnn nnnnnnnnnn nnnnnnnnnn
     8881 nnnnnnnnnn nnnnnnnann nnnnnnnnnn nnnnnnnnnn nnnnnnnnnn nnnnnnnnnn
     8941 nnnnnnncct ttgacgttgg agtccacgtt ctttaatagt ggactcttgt tccaaactgg
     9001 aacaacactc aaccctatct cggtctattc ttttgattta taagggattt tgccgatttc
     9061 ggcctattgg ttaaaaaatg agctgattta acaaaaattt aacgcgaatt aattctgtgg
     9121 aatgtgtgtc agttagggtg tggaaagtcc ccaggctccc cagcaggcag aagtatgcaa
     9181 agcatgcatc tcaattagtc agcaaccagg tgtggaaagt ccccaggctc cccagcaggc
     9241 agaagtatgc aaagcatgca tctcaattag tcagcaacca tagtcccgcc cctaactccg
     9301 cccatcccgc ccctaactcc gcccagttcc gcccattctc cgccccatgg ctgactaatt
     9361 ttttttattt atgcagaggc cgaggccgcc tctgcctctg agctattcca gaagtagtga
     9421 ggaggctttt ttggaggcct aggcttttgc aaaaagctcc cgggagcttg tatatccatt
     9481 ttcggatctg atcagcacgt gttgacaatt aatcatcggc atagtatatc ggcatagtat
     9541 aatacgacaa ggtgaggaac taaaccatgg ccaagttgac cagtgccgtt ccggtgctca
     9601 ccgcgcgcga cgtcgccgga gcggtcgagt tctggaccga ccggctcggg ttctcccggg
     9661 acttcgtgga ggacgacttc gccggtgtgg tccgggacga cgtgaccctg ttcatcagcg
     9721 cggtccagga ccaggtggtg ccggacaaca ccctggcctg ggtgtgggtg cgcggcctgg
     9781 acgagctgta cgccgagtgg tcggaggtcg tgtccacgaa cttccgggac gcctccgggc
     9841 cggccatgac cgagatcggc gagcagccgt gggggcggga gttcgccctg cgcgacccgg
     9901 ccggcaactg cgtgcacttc gtggccgagg agcaggactg acacgtgcta cgagatttcg
     9961 attccaccgc cgccttctat gaaaggttgg gcttcggaat cgttttccgg gacgccggct
    10021 ggatgatcct ccagcgcggg gatctcatgc tggagttctt cgcccacccc aacttgttta
    10081 ttgcagctta taatggttac aaataaagca atagcatcac aaatttcaca aataaagcat
    10141 ttttttcact gcattctagt tgtggtttgt ccaaactcat caatgtatct tatcatgtct
    10201 gtataccgtc gacctctagc tagagcttgg cgtaatcatg gtcatagctg tttcctgtgt
    10261 gaaattgtta tccgctcaca attccacaca acatacgagc cggaagcata aagtgtaaag
    10321 cctggggtgc ctaatgagtg agctaactca cattaattgc gttgcgctca ctgcccgctt
    10381 tccagtcggg aaacctgtcg tgccagctgc attaatgaat cggccaacgc gcggggagag
    10441 gcggtttgcg tattgggcgc tcttccgctt cctcgctcac tgactcgctg cgctcggtcg
    10501 ttcggctgcg gcgagcggta tcagctcact caaaggcggt aatacggtta tccacagaat
    10561 caggggataa cgcaggaaag aacatgtgag caaaaggcca gcaaaaggcc aggaaccgta
    10621 aaaaggccgc gttgctggcg tttttccata ggctccgccc ccctgacgag catcacaaaa
    10681 atcgacgctc aagtcagagg tggcgaaacc cgacaggact ataaagatac caggcgtttc
    10741 cccctggaag ctccctcgtg cgctctcctg ttccgaccct gccgcttacc ggatacctgt
    10801 ccgcctttct cccttcggga agcgtggcgc tttctcatag ctcacgctgt aggtatctca
    10861 gttcggtgta ggtcgttcgc tccaagctgg gctgtgtgca cgaacccccc gttcagcccg
    10921 accgctgcgc cttatccggt aactatcgtc ttgagtccaa cccggtaaga cacgacttat
    10981 cgccactggc agcagccact ggtaacagga ttagcagagc gaggtatgta ggcggtgcta
    11041 cagagttctt gaagtggtgg cctaactacg gctacactag aagaacagta tttggtatct
    11101 gcgctctgct gaagccagtt accttcggaa aaagagttgg tagctcttga tccggcaaac
    11161 aaaccaccgc tggtagcggt ggtttttttg tttgcaagca gcagattacg cgcagaaaaa
    11221 aaggatctca agaagatcct ttgatctttt ctacggggtc tgacgctcag tggaacgaaa
    11281 actcacgtta agggattttg gtcatgagat tatcaaaaag gatcttcacc tagatccttt
    11341 taaattaaaa atgaagtttt aaatcaatct aaagtatata tgagtaaact tggtctgaca
    11401 gttaccaatg cttaatcagt gaggcaccta tctcagcgat ctgtctattt cgttcatcca
    11461 tagttgcctg actccccgtc gtgtagataa ctacgatacg ggagggctta ccatctggcc
    11521 ccagtgctgc aatgataccg cgagacccac gctcaccggc tccagattta tcagcaataa
    11581 accagccagc cggaagggcc gagcgcagaa gtggtcctgc aactttatcc gcctccatcc
    11641 agtctattaa ttgttgccgg gaagctagag taagtagttc gccagttaat agtttgcgca
    11701 acgttgttgc cattgctaca ggcatcgtgg tgtcacgctc gtcgtttggt atggcttcat
    11761 tcagctccgg ttcccaacga tcaaggcgag ttacatgatc ccccatgttg tgcaaaaaag
    11821 cggttagctc cttcggtcct ccgatcgttg tcagaagtaa gttggccgca gtgttatcac
    11881 tcatggttat ggcagcactg cataattctc ttactgtcat gccatccgta agatgctttt
    11941 ctgtgactgg tgagtactca accaagtcat tctgagaata gtgtatgcgg cgaccgagtt
    12001 gctcttgccc ggcgtcaata cgggataata ccgcgccaca tagcagaact ttaaaagtgc
    12061 tcatcattgg aaaacgttct tcggggcgaa aactctcaag gatcttaccg ctgttgagat
    12121 ccagttcgat gtaacccact cgtgcaccca actgatcttc agcatctttt actttcacca
    12181 gcgtttctgg gtgagcaaaa acaggaaggc aaaatgccgc aaaaaaggga ataagggcga
    12241 cacggaaatg ttgaatactc atactcttcc tttttcaata ttattgaagc atttatcagg
    12301 gttattgtct catgagcgga tacatatttg aatgtattta gaaaaataaa caaatagggg
    12361 ttccgcgcac atttccccga aaagtgccac ctgacgtcga cggatcggga gatctcccga
    12421 tcccctatgg tgcactctca gtacaatctg ctctgatgcc gcatagttaa gccagtatct
    12481 gctccctgct tgtgtgttgg aggtcgctga gtagtgcgcg agcaaaattt aagctacaac
    12541 aaggcaaggc ttgaccgaca attgcatgaa gaatctgctt agggttaggc gttttgcgct
    12601 gcttcgcgat gtacgggcca gatatacgcg ttgacattga ttattgacta gttattaata
    12661 gtaatcaatt acggggtcat tagttcatag cccatatatg gagttccgcg ttacataact
    12721 tacggtaaat ggcccgcctg gctgaccgcc caacgacccc cgcccattga cgtcaataat
    12781 gacgtatgtt cccatagtaa cgccaatagg gactttccat tgacgtcaat gggtggagta
    12841 tttacggtaa actgcccact tggcagtaca tcaagtgtat catatgccaa gtacgccccc
    12901 tattgacgtc aatgacggta aatggcccgc ctggcattat gcccagtaca tgaccttatg
    12961 ggactttcct acttggcagt acatctacgt attagtcatc gctattacca tgg
//
