# Supplementary material for: Bioengineering multifunctional extracellular vesicles for targeted delivery of biologics to T cells
Source: bioRxiv preprint, doi:10.1101/2022.05.14.491879, version 1 (2022-05-14)
Supplement: Source Data [file 491879_file03.zip › SourceData/Plasmid_Maps/pDMS31.gb]

LOCUS       Exported               12186 bp ds-DNA     circular SYN 15-MAR-2022
DEFINITION  synthetic circular DNA
ACCESSION   .
VERSION     .
KEYWORDS    .
SOURCE      synthetic DNA construct
  ORGANISM  recombinant plasmid
REFERENCE   1  (bases 1 to 12186)
  AUTHORS   Leonard Lab
  TITLE     Direct Submission
  JOURNAL   Exported Tuesday, Mar 15, 2022 from SnapGene 5.1.7
            https://www.snapgene.com
FEATURES             Location/Qualifiers
     source          1..12186
                     /organism="recombinant plasmid"
                     /mol_type="other DNA"
     misc_feature    454..634
                     /label=HIV-1_5_LTR
     misc_feature    745..789
                     /label=HIV-1_psi_pack
     misc_feature    1303..1536
                     /label=RRE
                     /label=TRE
                     /note="promoter"
     misc_feature    2067..2082
                     /label=cPPT
                     /note=" central polypurine tract helps translocation into 
                     the nucleus of non-dividing cells"
     CDS             complement(2245..2619)
                     /codon_start=1
                     /label=zeoR
                     /note="bacterial resistance marker, Zeocin resistance"
                     /translation="MAKLTSAVPVLTARDVAGAVEFWTDRLGFSRDFVEDDFAGVVRDD
                     VTLFISAVQDQVVPDNTLAWVWVRGLDELYAEWSEVVSTNFRDASGPAMTEIGEQPWGR
                     EFALRDPAGNCVHFVAEEQD"
     misc_feature    2738..3180
                     /label=CMV IE
     CDS             3390
                     /codon_start=1
                     /label=turboGFP
                     /note="marker to track shRNAmir expression,TurboGFP is an 
                     improved variant of the green fluorescent protein CopGFP 
                     cloned from copepod Pontellina plumata  [Shagin et al., 
                     2004]. It possesses bright green fluorescence (excitation/ 
                     emission max = 482/ 502 "
                     /translation=""
     CDS             3397..4104
                     /codon_start=1
                     /label=mTFP1
                     /translation="MVSKGEETTMGVIKPDMKIKLKMEGNVNGHAFVIEGEGEGKPYDG
                     TNTINLEVKEGAPLPFSYDILTTAFAYGNRAFTKYPDDIPNYFKQSFPEGYSWERTMTF
                     EDKGIVKVKSDISMEEDSFIYEIHLKGENFPPNGPVMQKKTTGWDASTERMYVRDGVLK
                     GDVKHKLLLEGGGHHRVDFKTIYRAKKAVKLPDYHFVDHRIEILNHDKDYNKVTVYESA
                     VARNSTDGMDELYK"
     primer_bind     3405..3424
                     /label=qtfp-F1
     primer_bind     complement(3462..3481)
                     /label=qTFP-R1
     primer_bind     3489..3508
                     /label=qTFP-F4
     primer_bind     complement(3637..3656)
                     /label=qTFP-R4
     primer_bind     3880..3899
                     /label=qTFP-F3b
     primer_bind     3883..3902
                     /label=qTFP-F3
     primer_bind     complement(3946..3965)
                     /label=qTFP-R3
     misc_feature    complement(4121..4138)
                     /label=guide3
     CDS             4155..4856
                     /codon_start=1
                     /product="dimeric variant of DsRed fluorescent protein 
                     (Shaner et al., 2004)"
                     /label=dTomato
                     /note="mammalian codon-optimized"
                     /translation="MVSKGEEVIKEFMRFKVRMEGSMNGHEFEIEGEGEGRPYEGTQTA
                     KLKVTKGGPLPFAWDILSPQFMYGSKAYVKHPADIPDYKKLSFPEGFKWERVMNFEDGG
                     LVTVTQDSSLQDGTLIYKVKMRGTNFPPDGPVMQKKTMGWEASTERLYPRDGVLKGEIH
                     QALKLKDGGHYLVEFKTIYMAKKPVQLPGYYYVDTKLDITSHNEDYTIVEQYERSEGRH
                     HLFLYGMDELYK"
     primer_bind     4236..4254
                     /label=qTFP-F4
     primer_bind     4251..4260
                     /label=qTFP-F4
     primer_bind     4365..4381
                     /label=qTFP-F3b
     primer_bind     complement(4383..4397)
                     /label=qTFP-R4
     misc_feature    4962..5455
                     /label=IRES
     CDS             5462..6064
                     /codon_start=1
                     /label=puroR
                     /note="puromycin resistance"
                     /translation="MATEYKPTVRLATRDDVPRAVRTLAAAFADYPATRHTVDPDRHIE
                     RVTELQELFLTRVGLDIGKVWVADDGAAVAVWTTPESVEAGAVFAEIGSRMAELSGSRL
                     AAQQQMEGLLAPHRPKEPAWFLATVGVSPDHQGKGLGSAVVLPGVEAAERAGVPAFLET
                     SAPRNLPFYERLGFTVTADVEVPEGPRTWCMTRKPGA"
     misc_feature    6085..6148
                     /label=mR30upstream
     misc_feature    6163..6738
                     /label=WRE
                     /note="enhances the stability and translation of 
                     transcripts)"
     misc_feature    7109..7189
                     /label=HIV-1_3_LTR
     misc_feature    8188..8265
                     /label=SV40_origin
     misc_feature    10098..10717
                     /label=pUCorigin
     CDS             complement(10872..11732)
                     /codon_start=1
                     /label=amp R
                     /note=" -lactamase"
                     /translation="MSIQHFRVALIPFFAAFCLPVFAHPETLVKVKDAEDQLGARVGYI
                     ELDLNSGKILESFRPEERFPMMSTFKVLLCGAVLSRIDAGQEQLGRRIHYSQNDLVEYS
                     PVTEKHLTDGMTVRELCSAAITMSDNTAANLLLTTIGGPKELTAFLHNMGDHVTRLDRW
                     EPELNEAIPNDERDTTMPVAMATTLRKLLTGELLTLASRQQLIDWMEADKVAGPLLRSA
                     LPAGWFIADKSGAGERGSRGIIAALGPDGKPSRIVVIYTTGSQATMDERNRQIAEIGAS
                     LIKHW"
ORIGIN
        1 tggaagggct aattcactcc caaagaagac aagatatcct tgatctgtgg atctaccaca
       61 cacaaggcta cttccctgat tagcagaact acacaccagg gccaggggtc agatatccac
      121 tgacctttgg atggtgctac aagctagtac cagttgagcc agataaggta gaagaggcca
      181 ataaaggaga gaacaccagc ttgttacacc ctgtgagcct gcatgggatg gatgacccgg
      241 agagagaagt gttagagtgg aggtttgaca gccgcctagc atttcatcac gtggcccgag
      301 agctgcatcc ggagtacttc aagaactgct gatatcgagc ttgctacaag ggactttccg
      361 ctggggactt tccagggagg cgtggcctgg gcgggactgg ggagtggcga gccctcagat
      421 cctgcatata agcagctgct ttttgcctgt actgggtctc tctggttaga ccagatctga
      481 gcctgggagc tctctggcta actagggaac ccactgctta agcctcaata aagcttgcct
      541 tgagtgcttc aagtagtgtg tgcccgtctg ttgtgtgact ctggtaacta gagatccctc
      601 agaccctttt agtcagtgtg gaaaatctct agcagtggcg cccgaacagg gacttgaaag
      661 cgaaagggaa accagaggag ctctctcgac gcaggactcg gcttgctgaa gcgcgcacgg
      721 caagaggcga ggggcggcga ctggtgagta cgccaaaaat tttgactagc ggaggctaga
      781 aggagagaga tgggtgcgag agcgtcagta ttaagcgggg gagaattaga tcgcgatggg
      841 aaaaaattcg gttaaggcca gggggaaaga aaaaatataa attaaaacat atagtatggg
      901 caagcaggga gctagaacga ttcgcagtta atcctggcct gttagaaaca tcagaaggct
      961 gtagacaaat actgggacag ctacaaccat cccttcagac aggatcagaa gaacttagat
     1021 cattatataa tacagtagca accctctatt gtgtgcatca aaggatagag ataaaagaca
     1081 ccaaggaagc tttagacaag atagaggaag agcaaaacaa aagtaagacc accgcacagc
     1141 aagcggccgg ccgctgatct tcagacctgg aggaggagat atgagggaca attggagaag
     1201 tgaattatat aaatataaag tagtaaaaat tgaaccatta ggagtagcac ccaccaaggc
     1261 aaagagaaga gtggtgcaga gagaaaaaag agcagtggga ataggagctt tgttccttgg
     1321 gttcttggga gcagcaggaa gcactatggg cgcagcgtca atgacgctga cggtacaggc
     1381 cagacaatta ttgtctggta tagtgcagca gcagaacaat ttgctgaggg ctattgaggc
     1441 gcaacagcat ctgttgcaac tcacagtctg gggcatcaag cagctccagg caagaatcct
     1501 ggctgtggaa agatacctaa aggatcaaca gctcctgggg atttggggtt gctctggaaa
     1561 actcatttgc accactgctg tgccttggaa tgctagttgg agtaataaat ctctggaaca
     1621 gatttggaat cacacgacct ggatggagtg ggacagagaa attaacaatt acacaagctt
     1681 aatacactcc ttaattgaag aatcgcaaaa ccagcaagaa aagaatgaac aagaattatt
     1741 ggaattagat aaatgggcaa gtttgtggaa ttggtttaac ataacaaatt ggctgtggta
     1801 tataaaatta ttcataatga tagtaggagg cttggtaggt ttaagaatag tttttgctgt
     1861 actttctata gtgaatagag ttaggcaggg atattcacca ttatcgtttc agacccacct
     1921 cccaaccccg aggggacccg acaggcccga aggaatagaa gaagaaggtg gagagagaga
     1981 cagagacaga tccattcgat tagtgaacgg atcggcactg cgtgcgccaa ttctgcagac
     2041 aaatggcagt attcatccac aattttaaaa gaaaaggggg gattgggggg tacagtgcag
     2101 gggaaagaat agtagacata atagcaacag acatacaaac taaagaatta caaaaacaaa
     2161 ttacaaaaat tcaaaatttt cgggtttatt acagggacag cagagatcca gtttggttag
     2221 taccgggccc gctctagtcc ggaatcagtc ctgctcctcg gccacgaagt gcacgcagtt
     2281 gccggccggg tcgcgcaggg cgaactcccg cccccacggc tgctcgccga tctcggtcat
     2341 ggccggcccg gaggcgtccc ggaagttcgt ggacacgacc tccgaccact cggcgtacag
     2401 ctcgtccagg ccgcgcaccc acacccaggc cagggtgttg tccggcacca cctggtcctg
     2461 gaccgcgctg atgaacaggg tcacgtcgtc ccggaccaca ccggcgaagt cgtcctccac
     2521 gaagtcccgg gagaacccga gccggtcggt ccagaactcg accgctccgg cgacgtcgcg
     2581 cgcggtgagc accggaacgg cactggtcaa cttggccatg gtggccctcc tatagtgagt
     2641 cgtattatac tatgccgata tactatgccg atgattaatt gtcaacacgt gctgcaggtc
     2701 cgaggttcta gacgtattac cgccatgcat tagttattaa tagtaatcaa ttacggggtc
     2761 attagttcat agcccatata tggagttccg cgttacataa cttacggtaa atggcccgcc
     2821 tggctgaccg cccaacgacc cccgcccatt gacgtcaata atgacgtatg ttcccatagt
     2881 aacgccaata gggactttcc attgacgtca atgggtggag tatttacggt aaactgccca
     2941 cttggcagta catcaagtgt atcatatgcc aagtacgccc cctattgacg tcaatgacgg
     3001 taaatggccc gcctggcatt atgcccagta catgacctta tgggactttc ctacttggca
     3061 gtacatctac gtattagtca tcgctattac catggtgatg cggttttggc agtacatcaa
     3121 tgggcgtgga tagcggtttg actcacgggg atttccaagt ctccacccca ttgacgtcaa
     3181 tgggagtttg ttttggcacc aaaatcaacg ggactttcca aaatgtcgta acaactccgc
     3241 cccattgacg caaatgggcg gtaggcgtgt acggtgggag gtctatataa gcagagctcg
     3301 tttagtgaac cgtcagatcg cctggagacg ccatccacgc tgttttgacc tccatagaag
     3361 acaccgactc tactagagga tctgccacca gctagcatgg tgtccaaggg cgaagagaca
     3421 accatgggcg tgatcaagcc cgacatgaag atcaagctga agatggaagg caacgtgaac
     3481 ggccacgcct tcgtgattga gggcgagggc gaaggcaagc cctacgacgg caccaacacc
     3541 atcaacctgg aagtgaaaga gggcgctccc ctgcccttca gctacgacat cctgaccacc
     3601 gccttcgcct acggcaaccg ggccttcacc aagtaccccg acgacatccc caactacttc
     3661 aagcagagct tccccgaggg ctacagctgg gagcggacca tgaccttcga ggacaagggc
     3721 atcgtgaaag tgaagtccga catcagcatg gaagaggaca gcttcatcta cgagatccac
     3781 ctgaagggcg agaacttccc ccccaacggc cccgtgatgc agaagaaaac caccggctgg
     3841 gacgccagca ccgagaggat gtacgtgcgg gatggcgtgc tgaaaggcga cgtgaagcac
     3901 aagctgctgc tggaaggcgg cggacaccac cgggtggact tcaagaccat ctaccgggcc
     3961 aagaaagccg tgaagctgcc cgactaccac ttcgtggacc accggatcga gatcctgaac
     4021 cacgacaagg actacaacaa agtgaccgtg tacgagagcg ccgtggcccg gaatagcacc
     4081 gacggaatgg acgagctgta caagggtggc ggcatccccc tcgtggtccc actctaggga
     4141 tcctgtcccg gggaatggtg agcaagggcg aggaggtcat caaagagttc atgcgcttca
     4201 aggtgcgcat ggagggctcc atgaacggcc acgagttcga gatcgagggc gagggcgagg
     4261 gccgccccta cgagggcacc cagaccgcca agctgaaggt gaccaagggc ggccccctgc
     4321 ccttcgcctg ggacatcctg tccccccagt tcatgtacgg ctccaaggcg tacgtgaagc
     4381 accccgccga catccccgat tacaagaagc tgtccttccc cgagggcttc aagtgggagc
     4441 gcgtgatgaa cttcgaggac ggcggtctgg tgaccgtgac ccaggactcc tccctgcagg
     4501 acggcacgct gatctacaag gtgaagatgc gcggcaccaa cttccccccc gacggccccg
     4561 taatgcagaa gaagaccatg ggctgggagg cctccaccga gcgcctgtac ccccgcgacg
     4621 gcgtgctgaa gggcgagatc caccaggccc tgaagctgaa ggacggcggc cactacctgg
     4681 tggagttcaa gaccatctac atggccaaga agcccgtgca actgcccggc tactactacg
     4741 tggacaccaa gctggacatc acctcccaca acgaggacta caccatcgtg gaacagtacg
     4801 agcgctccga gggccgccac cacctgttcc tgtacggcat ggacgagctg tacaagtagc
     4861 cagcacagtg gcggccgcaa attccgcccc tctccctccc ccccccctaa cgttactggc
     4921 cgaagccgct tggaataagg ccggtgtgcg tttgtctata tgttattttc caccatattg
     4981 ccgtcttttg gcaatgtgag ggcccggaaa cctggccctg tcttcttgac gagcattcct
     5041 aggggtcttt cccctctcgc caaaggaatg caaggtctgt tgaatgtcgt gaaggaagca
     5101 gttcctctgg aagcttcttg aagacaaaca acgtctgtag cgaccctttg caggcagcgg
     5161 aaccccccac ctggcgacag gtgcctctgc ggccaaaagc cacgtgtata agatacacct
     5221 gcaaaggcgg cacaacccca gtgccacgtt gtgagttgga tagttgtgga aagagtcaaa
     5281 tggctctcct caagcgtatt caacaagggg ctgaaggatg cccagaaggt accccattgt
     5341 atgggatctg atctggggcc tcggtgcaca tgctttacat gtgtttagtc gaggttaaaa
     5401 aaacgtctag gccccccgaa ccacggggac gtggttttcc tttgaaaaac acgataatac
     5461 catggccacc gagtacaagc ccacggtgcg cctcgccacc cgcgacgacg tcccccgggc
     5521 cgtacgcacc ctcgccgccg cgttcgccga ctaccccgcc acgcgccaca ccgtcgaccc
     5581 ggaccgccac atcgagcggg tcaccgagct gcaagaactc ttcctcacgc gcgtcgggct
     5641 cgacatcggc aaggtgtggg tcgcggacga cggcgccgcg gtggcggtct ggaccacgcc
     5701 ggagagcgtc gaagcggggg cggtgttcgc cgagatcggc tcgcgcatgg ccgagttgag
     5761 cggttcccgg ctggccgcgc agcaacagat ggaaggcctc ctggcgccgc accggcccaa
     5821 ggagcccgcg tggttcctgg ccaccgtcgg cgtctcgccc gaccaccagg gcaagggtct
     5881 gggcagcgcc gtcgtgctcc ccggagtgga ggcggccgag cgcgctgggg tgcccgcctt
     5941 cctggagacc tccgcgcccc gcaacctccc cttctacgag cggctcggct tcaccgtcac
     6001 cgccgacgtc gaggtgcccg aaggaccgcg cacctggtgc atgacccgca agcccggtgc
     6061 ctgagtttgt ttgaatgagg cttcagtact ttacagaatc gttgcctgca catcttggaa
     6121 acacttgctg ggattacttc ttcaggttcg cgtctggaac aatcaacctc tggattacaa
     6181 aatttgtgaa agattgactg gtattcttaa ctatgttgct ccttttacgc tatgtggata
     6241 cgctgcttta atgcctttgt atcatgctat tgcttcccgt atggctttca ttttctcctc
     6301 cttgtataaa tcctggttgc tgtctcttta tgaggagttg tggcccgttg tcaggcaacg
     6361 tggcgtggtg tgcactgtgt ttgctgacgc aacccccact ggttggggca ttgccaccac
     6421 ctgtcagctc ctttccggga ctttcgcttt ccccctccct attgccacgg cggaactcat
     6481 cgccgcctgc cttgcccgct gctggacagg ggctcggctg ttgggcactg acaattccgt
     6541 ggtgttgtcg gggaagctga cgtcctttcc atggctgctc gcctgtgttg ccacctggat
     6601 tctgcgcggg acgtccttct gctacgtccc ttcggccctc aatccagcgg accttccttc
     6661 ccgcggcctg ctgccggctc tgcggcctct tccgcgtctt cgccttcgcc ctcagacgag
     6721 tcggatctcc ctttgggccg cctccccgcc tggaattaat tctgcagtcg agacctagaa
     6781 aaacatggag caatcacaag tagcaataca gcagctacca atgctgattg tgcctggcta
     6841 gaagcacaag aggaggagga ggtgggtttt ccagtcacac ctcaggtacc tttaagacca
     6901 atgacttaca aggcagctgt agatcttagc cactttttaa aagaaaagag gggactggaa
     6961 gggctaattc actcccaacg aagacaagat ctgctttttg cttgtactgg gtctctctgg
     7021 ttagaccaga tctgagcctg ggagctctct ggctaactag ggaacccact gcttaagcct
     7081 caataaagct tgccttgagt gcttcaagta gtgtgtgccc gtctgttgtg tgactctggt
     7141 aactagagat ccctcagacc cttttagtca gtgtggaaaa tctctagcag tagtagttca
     7201 tgtcatctta ttattcagta tttataactt gcaaagaaat gaatatcaga gagtgagagg
     7261 ccttgacatt gtttaaaccc gctgatcagc ctcgactgtg ccttctagtt gccagccatc
     7321 tgttgtttgc ccctcccccg tgccttcctt gaccctggaa ggtgccactc ccactgtcct
     7381 ttcctaataa aatgaggaaa ttgcatcgca ttgtctgagt aggtgtcatt ctattctggg
     7441 gggtggggtg gggcaggaca gcaaggggga ggattgggaa gacaatagca ggcatgctgg
     7501 ggatgcggtg ggctctatgg cttctgaggc ggaaagaacc agctggggct ctagggggta
     7561 tccccnnnnn nnnnnnnnnn nnnnnnnnnn nnnnnnnnnn nnnnnnnnnn nnnnnnnnnn
     7621 nnnnnnnnnn nnnnnnnnnn nnnnnnnnnn nnnnnnnnnn nnnnnnnnnn nnnnnnnnnn
     7681 nnnnnnnnnc nnnnnnnnnn nnnnnnnnnn nnnnnnnnnn nnnnnnnnnn nnnnnnnnnn
     7741 nnnnnnnnnn nnnnnnnnnn nnnnnnnnnn nnnnnnnnnn nannnnnnnn nnnnnnnnnn
     7801 nnnnnnnnnn nnnnnnnnnn nnnnnnnnnn ncctttgacg ttggagtcca cgttctttaa
     7861 tagtggactc ttgttccaaa ctggaacaac actcaaccct atctcggtct attcttttga
     7921 tttataaggg attttgccga tttcggccta ttggttaaaa aatgagctga tttaacaaaa
     7981 atttaacgcg aattaattct gtggaatgtg tgtcagttag ggtgtggaaa gtccccaggc
     8041 tccccagcag gcagaagtat gcaaagcatg catctcaatt agtcagcaac caggtgtgga
     8101 aagtccccag gctccccagc aggcagaagt atgcaaagca tgcatctcaa ttagtcagca
     8161 accatagtcc cgcccctaac tccgcccatc ccgcccctaa ctccgcccag ttccgcccat
     8221 tctccgcccc atggctgact aatttttttt atttatgcag aggccgaggc cgcctctgcc
     8281 tctgagctat tccagaagta gtgaggaggc ttttttggag gcctaggctt ttgcaaaaag
     8341 ctcccgggag cttgtatatc cattttcgga tctgatcagc acgtgatgaa aaagcctgaa
     8401 ctcaccgcga cgtctgtcga gaagtttctg atcgaaaagt tcgacagcgt ctccgacctg
     8461 atgcagctct cggagggcga agaatctcgt gctttcagct tcgatgtagg agggcgtgga
     8521 tatgtcctgc gggtaaatag ctgcgccgat ggtttctaca aagatcgtta tgtttatcgg
     8581 cactttgcat cggccgcgct cccgattccg gaagtgcttg acattgggga attcagcgag
     8641 agcctgacct attgcatctc ccgccgtgca cagggtgtca cgttgcaaga cctgcctgaa
     8701 accgaactgc ccgctgttct gcagccggtc gcggaggcca tggatgcgat cgctgcggcc
     8761 gatcttagcc agacgagcgg gttcggccca ttcggaccgc aaggaatcgg tcaatacact
     8821 acatggcgtg atttcatatg cgcgattgct gatccccatg tgtatcactg gcaaactgtg
     8881 atggacgaca ccgtcagtgc gtccgtcgcg caggctctcg atgagctgat gctttgggcc
     8941 gaggactgcc ccgaagtccg gcacctcgtg cacgcggatt tcggctccaa caatgtcctg
     9001 acggacaatg gccgcataac agcggtcatt gactggagcg aggcgatgtt cggggattcc
     9061 caatacgagg tcgccaacat cttcttctgg aggccgtggt tggcttgtat ggagcagcag
     9121 acgcgctact tcgagcggag gcatccggag cttgcaggat cgccgcggct ccgggcgtat
     9181 atgctccgca ttggtcttga ccaactctat cagagcttgg ttgacggcaa tttcgatgat
     9241 gcagcttggg cgcagggtcg atgcgacgca atcgtccgat ccggagccgg gactgtcggg
     9301 cgtacacaaa tcgcccgcag aagcgcggcc gtctggaccg atggctgtgt agaagtactc
     9361 gccgatagtg gaaaccgacg ccccagcact cgtccgaggg caaaggaata gcacgtgcta
     9421 cgagatttcg attccaccgc cgccttctat gaaaggttgg gcttcggaat cgttttccgg
     9481 gacgccggct ggatgatcct ccagcgcggg gatctcatgc tggagttctt cgcccacccc
     9541 aacttgttta ttgcagctta taatggttac aaataaagca atagcatcac aaatttcaca
     9601 aataaagcat ttttttcact gcattctagt tgtggtttgt ccaaactcat caatgtatct
     9661 tatcatgtct gtataccgtc gacctctagc tagagcttgg cgtaatcatg gtcatagctg
     9721 tttcctgtgt gaaattgtta tccgctcaca attccacaca acatacgagc cggaagcata
     9781 aagtgtaaag cctggggtgc ctaatgagtg agctaactca cattaattgc gttgcgctca
     9841 ctgcccgctt tccagtcggg aaacctgtcg tgccagctgc attaatgaat cggccaacgc
     9901 gcggggagag gcggtttgcg tattgggcgc tcttccgctt cctcgctcac tgactcgctg
     9961 cgctcggtcg ttcggctgcg gcgagcggta tcagctcact caaaggcggt aatacggtta
    10021 tccacagaat caggggataa cgcaggaaag aacatgtgag caaaaggcca gcaaaaggcc
    10081 aggaaccgta aaaaggccgc gttgctggcg tttttccata ggctccgccc ccctgacgag
    10141 catcacaaaa atcgacgctc aagtcagagg tggcgaaacc cgacaggact ataaagatac
    10201 caggcgtttc cccctggaag ctccctcgtg cgctctcctg ttccgaccct gccgcttacc
    10261 ggatacctgt ccgcctttct cccttcggga agcgtggcgc tttctcatag ctcacgctgt
    10321 aggtatctca gttcggtgta ggtcgttcgc tccaagctgg gctgtgtgca cgaacccccc
    10381 gttcagcccg accgctgcgc cttatccggt aactatcgtc ttgagtccaa cccggtaaga
    10441 cacgacttat cgccactggc agcagccact ggtaacagga ttagcagagc gaggtatgta
    10501 ggcggtgcta cagagttctt gaagtggtgg cctaactacg gctacactag aagaacagta
    10561 tttggtatct gcgctctgct gaagccagtt accttcggaa aaagagttgg tagctcttga
    10621 tccggcaaac aaaccaccgc tggtagcggt ggtttttttg tttgcaagca gcagattacg
    10681 cgcagaaaaa aaggatctca agaagatcct ttgatctttt ctacggggtc tgacgctcag
    10741 tggaacgaaa actcacgtta agggattttg gtcatgagat tatcaaaaag gatcttcacc
    10801 tagatccttt taaattaaaa atgaagtttt aaatcaatct aaagtatata tgagtaaact
    10861 tggtctgaca gttaccaatg cttaatcagt gaggcaccta tctcagcgat ctgtctattt
    10921 cgttcatcca tagttgcctg actccccgtc gtgtagataa ctacgatacg ggagggctta
    10981 ccatctggcc ccagtgctgc aatgataccg cgagacccac gctcaccggc tccagattta
    11041 tcagcaataa accagccagc cggaagggcc gagcgcagaa gtggtcctgc aactttatcc
    11101 gcctccatcc agtctattaa ttgttgccgg gaagctagag taagtagttc gccagttaat
    11161 agtttgcgca acgttgttgc cattgctaca ggcatcgtgg tgtcacgctc gtcgtttggt
    11221 atggcttcat tcagctccgg ttcccaacga tcaaggcgag ttacatgatc ccccatgttg
    11281 tgcaaaaaag cggttagctc cttcggtcct ccgatcgttg tcagaagtaa gttggccgca
    11341 gtgttatcac tcatggttat ggcagcactg cataattctc ttactgtcat gccatccgta
    11401 agatgctttt ctgtgactgg tgagtactca accaagtcat tctgagaata gtgtatgcgg
    11461 cgaccgagtt gctcttgccc ggcgtcaata cgggataata ccgcgccaca tagcagaact
    11521 ttaaaagtgc tcatcattgg aaaacgttct tcggggcgaa aactctcaag gatcttaccg
    11581 ctgttgagat ccagttcgat gtaacccact cgtgcaccca actgatcttc agcatctttt
    11641 actttcacca gcgtttctgg gtgagcaaaa acaggaaggc aaaatgccgc aaaaaaggga
    11701 ataagggcga cacggaaatg ttgaatactc atactcttcc tttttcaata ttattgaagc
    11761 atttatcagg gttattgtct catgagcgga tacatatttg aatgtattta gaaaaataaa
    11821 caaatagggg ttccgcgcac atttccccga aaagtgccac ctgacgtcga cggatcggga
    11881 gatcaacttg tttattgcag cttataatgg ttacaaataa agcaatagca tcacaaattt
    11941 cacaaataaa gcattttttt cactgcattc tagttgtggt ttgtccaaac tcatcaatgt
    12001 atcttatcat gtctggatca actggataac tcaagctaac caaaatcatc ccaaacttcc
    12061 caccccatac cctattacca ctgccaatta cctgtggttt catttactct aaacctgtga
    12121 ttcctctgaa ttattttcat tttaaagaaa ttgtatttgt taaatatgta ctacaaactt
    12181 agtagt
//
