# Supplementary material for: Bioengineering multifunctional extracellular vesicles for targeted delivery of biologics to T cells
Source: bioRxiv preprint, doi:10.1101/2022.05.14.491879, version 1 (2022-05-14)
Supplement: Source Data [file 491879_file03.zip › SourceData/Plasmid_Maps/pDMS166.gb]

LOCUS       Exported               14907 bp ds-DNA     circular SYN 15-MAR-2022
DEFINITION  synthetic circular DNA
ACCESSION   .
VERSION     .
KEYWORDS    .
SOURCE      synthetic DNA construct
  ORGANISM  recombinant plasmid
REFERENCE   1  (bases 1 to 14907)
  AUTHORS   Leonard Lab
  TITLE     Direct Submission
  JOURNAL   Exported Tuesday, Mar 15, 2022 from SnapGene 5.1.7
            https://www.snapgene.com
FEATURES             Location/Qualifiers
     source          1..14907
                     /organism="recombinant plasmid"
                     /mol_type="other DNA"
     LTR             1..634
                     /label=3' LTR
                     /note="3' long terminal repeat (LTR) from HIV-1"
     misc_feature    454..634
                     /label=HIV-1_5_LTR
     misc_feature    681..806
                     /label=HIV-1 Psi
                     /note="packaging signal of human immunodeficiency virus 
                     type 1"
     misc_feature    745..789
                     /label=HIV-1_psi_pack
     misc_feature    1303..1536
                     /label=RRE
                     /label=TRE
                     /note="promoter"
     misc_feature    2063..2180
                     /label=cPPT/CTS
                     /note="central polypurine tract and central termination 
                     sequence of HIV-1"
     misc_feature    2067..2082
                     /label=cPPT
                     /note=" central polypurine tract helps translocation into 
                     the nucleus of non-dividing cells"
     CDS             complement(2245..2619)
                     /codon_start=1
                     /label=zeoR
                     /note="bacterial resistance marker, Zeocin resistance"
                     /translation="MAKLTSAVPVLTARDVAGAVEFWTDRLGFSRDFVEDDFAGVVRDD
                     VTLFISAVQDQVVPDNTLAWVWVRGLDELYAEWSEVVSTNFRDASGPAMTEIGEQPWGR
                     EFALRDPAGNCVHFVAEEQD"
     regulatory      2616..2625
                     /regulatory_class="other"
                     /label=Kozak sequence
                     /note="vertebrate consensus sequence for strong initiation 
                     of translation (Kozak, 1987)"
     promoter        complement(2629..2647)
                     /label=T7 promoter
                     /note="promoter for bacteriophage T7 RNA polymerase"
     promoter        complement(2639..2686)
                     /label=EM7 promoter
                     /note="synthetic bacterial promoter "
     misc_feature    2738..3180
                     /label=CMV IE
     enhancer        2791..3094
                     /label=CMV enhancer
                     /note="human cytomegalovirus immediate early enhancer"
     promoter        3095..3298
                     /label=CMV promoter
                     /note="human cytomegalovirus (CMV) immediate early 
                     promoter"
     CDS             3390
                     /codon_start=1
                     /label=turboGFP
                     /note="marker to track shRNAmir expression,TurboGFP is an 
                     improved variant of the green fluorescent protein CopGFP 
                     cloned from copepod Pontellina plumata  [Shagin et al., 
                     2004]. It possesses bright green fluorescence (excitation/ 
                     emission max = 482/ 502 "
                     /translation=""
     CDS             3406..3426
                     /codon_start=1
                     /product="nuclear localization signal of SV40 (simian virus
                     40) large T antigen"
                     /label=SV40 NLS
                     /translation="PKKKRKV"
     CDS             3433..7536
                     /codon_start=1
                     /product="Cas9 (Csn1) endonuclease from the Streptococcus 
                     pyogenes Type II CRISPR/Cas system"
                     /label=Cas9
                     /note="generates RNA-guided double strand breaks in DNA"
                     /translation="MDKKYSIGLDIGTNSVGWAVITDEYKVPSKKFKVLGNTDRHSIKK
                     NLIGALLFDSGETAEATRLKRTARRRYTRRKNRICYLQEIFSNEMAKVDDSFFHRLEES
                     FLVEEDKKHERHPIFGNIVDEVAYHEKYPTIYHLRKKLVDSTDKADLRLIYLALAHMIK
                     FRGHFLIEGDLNPDNSDVDKLFIQLVQTYNQLFEENPINASGVDAKAILSARLSKSRRL
                     ENLIAQLPGEKKNGLFGNLIALSLGLTPNFKSNFDLAEDAKLQLSKDTYDDDLDNLLAQ
                     IGDQYADLFLAAKNLSDAILLSDILRVNTEITKAPLSASMIKRYDEHHQDLTLLKALVR
                     QQLPEKYKEIFFDQSKNGYAGYIDGGASQEEFYKFIKPILEKMDGTEELLVKLNREDLL
                     RKQRTFDNGSIPHQIHLGELHAILRRQEDFYPFLKDNREKIEKILTFRIPYYVGPLARG
                     NSRFAWMTRKSEETITPWNFEEVVDKGASAQSFIERMTNFDKNLPNEKVLPKHSLLYEY
                     FTVYNELTKVKYVTEGMRKPAFLSGEQKKAIVDLLFKTNRKVTVKQLKEDYFKKIECFD
                     SVEISGVEDRFNASLGTYHDLLKIIKDKDFLDNEENEDILEDIVLTLTLFEDREMIEER
                     LKTYAHLFDDKVMKQLKRRRYTGWGRLSRKLINGIRDKQSGKTILDFLKSDGFANRNFM
                     QLIHDDSLTFKEDIQKAQVSGQGDSLHEHIANLAGSPAIKKGILQTVKVVDELVKVMGR
                     HKPENIVIEMARENQTTQKGQKNSRERMKRIEEGIKELGSQILKEHPVENTQLQNEKLY
                     LYYLQNGRDMYVDQELDINRLSDYDVDHIVPQSFLKDDSIDNKVLTRSDKNRGKSDNVP
                     SEEVVKKMKNYWRQLLNAKLITQRKFDNLTKAERGGLSELDKAGFIKRQLVETRQITKH
                     VAQILDSRMNTKYDENDKLIREVKVITLKSKLVSDFRKDFQFYKVREINNYHHAHDAYL
                     NAVVGTALIKKYPKLESEFVYGDYKVYDVRKMIAKSEQEIGKATAKYFFYSNIMNFFKT
                     EITLANGEIRKRPLIETNGETGEIVWDKGRDFATVRKVLSMPQVNIVKKTEVQTGGFSK
                     ESILPKRNSDKLIARKKDWDPKKYGGFDSPTVAYSVLVVAKVEKGKSKKLKSVKELLGI
                     TIMERSSFEKNPIDFLEAKGYKEVKKDLIIKLPKYSLFELENGRKRMLASAGELQKGNE
                     LALPSKYVNFLYLASHYEKLKGSPEDNEQKQLFVEQHKHYLDEIIEQISEFSKRVILAD
                     ANLDKVLSAYNKHRDKPIREQAENIIHLFTLTNLGAPAAFKYFDTTIDRKRYTSTKEVL
                     DATLIHQSITGLYETRIDLSQLGGD"
     CDS             7582..8484
                     /codon_start=1
                     /label=ABI
                     /translation="MTRVPLYGFTSICGRRPEMEAAVSTIPRFLQSSSGSMLDGRFDPQ
                     SAAHFFGVYDGHGGSQVANYCRERMHLALAEEIAKEKPMLCDGDTWLEKWKKALFNSFL
                     RVDSEIESVAPETVGSTSVVAVVFPSHIFVANCGDSRAVLCRGKTALPLSVDHKPDRED
                     EAARIEAAGGKVIQWNGARVFGVLAMSRSIGDRYLKPSIIPDPEVTAVKRVKEDDCLIL
                     ASDGVWDVMTDEEACEMARKRILLWHKKNAVAGDASLLADERRKEGKDPAAMSAAEYLS
                     KLAIQRGSKDNISVVVVDLK"
     CDS             8494..8520
                     /codon_start=1
                     /product="HA (human influenza hemagglutinin) epitope tag"
                     /label=HA
                     /translation="YPYDVPDYA"
     CDS             8530..8586
                     /codon_start=1
                     /product="2A peptide from porcine teschovirus-1 
                     polyprotein"
                     /label=P2A
                     /note="Eukaryotic ribosomes fail to insert a peptide bond 
                     between the Gly and Pro residues, yielding separate 
                     polypeptides."
                     /translation="ATNFSLLKQAGDVEENPGP"
     CDS             8587..8985
                     /codon_start=1
                     /gene="Aspergillus terreus BSD"
                     /product="blasticidin S deaminase"
                     /label=BSD
                     /note="confers resistance to blasticidin"
                     /translation="MAKPLSQEESTLIERATATINSIPISEDYSVASAALSSDGRIFTG
                     VNVYHFTGGPCAELVVLGTAAAAAAGNLTCIVAIGNENRGILSPCGRCRQVLLDLHPGI
                     KAIVKDSDGQPTAVGIRELLPSGYVWEG"
     misc_feature    9003..9590
                     /label=WPRE
                     /note="woodchuck posttranscriptional regulatory element"
     CDS             complement(9473..9484)
                     /codon_start=1
                     /product="Factor Xa recognition and cleavage site"
                     /label=Factor Xa site
                     /translation="IEGR"
     LTR             9677..9910
                     /label=3' LTR (Delta-U3)
                     /note="self-inactivating 3' long terminal repeat (LTR) from
                     HIV-1"
     misc_feature    9830..9910
                     /label=HIV-1_3_LTR
     polyA_signal    10017..10241
                     /label=bGH poly(A) signal
                     /note="bovine growth hormone polyadenylation signal"
     rep_origin      10287..10715
                     /direction=RIGHT
                     /label=f1 ori
                     /note="f1 bacteriophage origin of replication; arrow 
                     indicates direction of (+) strand synthesis"
     promoter        10729..11058
                     /label=SV40 promoter
                     /note="SV40 enhancer and early promoter"
     rep_origin      10909..11044
                     /label=SV40 ori
                     /note="SV40 origin of replication"
     misc_feature    10909..10986
                     /label=SV40_origin
     CDS             11107..12132
                     /codon_start=1
                     /gene="aph(4)-Ia"
                     /product="aminoglycoside phosphotransferase from E. coli"
                     /label=HygR
                     /note="confers resistance to hygromycin"
                     /translation="MKKPELTATSVEKFLIEKFDSVSDLMQLSEGEESRAFSFDVGGRG
                     YVLRVNSCADGFYKDRYVYRHFASAALPIPEVLDIGEFSESLTYCISRRAQGVTLQDLP
                     ETELPAVLQPVAEAMDAIAAADLSQTSGFGPFGPQGIGQYTTWRDFICAIADPHVYHWQ
                     TVMDDTVSASVAQALDELMLWAEDCPEVRHLVHADFGSNNVLTDNGRITAVIDWSEAMF
                     GDSQYEVANIFFWRPWLACMEQQTRYFERRHPELAGSPRLRAYMLRIGLDQLYQSLVDG
                     NFDDAAWAQGRCDAIVRSGAGTVGRTQIARRSAAVWTDGCVEVLADSGNRRPSTRPRAK
                     E"
     polyA_signal    12262..12383
                     /label=SV40 poly(A) signal
                     /note="SV40 polyadenylation signal"
     primer_bind     complement(12432..12448)
                     /label=M13 rev
                     /note="common sequencing primer, one of multiple similar 
                     variants"
     protein_bind    12456..12472
                     /label=lac operator
                     /bound_moiety="lac repressor encoded by lacI"
                     /note="The lac repressor binds to the lac operator to 
                     inhibit transcription in E. coli. This inhibition can be 
                     relieved by adding lactose or 
                     isopropyl-beta-D-thiogalactopyranoside (IPTG)."
     promoter        complement(12480..12510)
                     /label=lac promoter
                     /note="promoter for the E. coli lac operon"
     protein_bind    12525..12546
                     /label=CAP binding site
                     /bound_moiety="E. coli catabolite activator protein"
                     /note="CAP binding activates transcription in the presence 
                     of cAMP."
     misc_feature    12819..13438
                     /label=pUCorigin
     rep_origin      complement(12834..13422)
                     /direction=LEFT
                     /label=ori
                     /note="high-copy-number ColE1/pMB1/pBR322/pUC origin of 
                     replication"
     CDS             complement(13593..14453)
                     /codon_start=1
                     /label=amp R
                     /note=" -lactamase"
                     /translation="MSIQHFRVALIPFFAAFCLPVFAHPETLVKVKDAEDQLGARVGYI
                     ELDLNSGKILESFRPEERFPMMSTFKVLLCGAVLSRIDAGQEQLGRRIHYSQNDLVEYS
                     PVTEKHLTDGMTVRELCSAAITMSDNTAANLLLTTIGGPKELTAFLHNMGDHVTRLDRW
                     EPELNEAIPNDERDTTMPVAMATTLRKLLTGELLTLASRQQLIDWMEADKVAGPLLRSA
                     LPAGWFIADKSGAGERGSRGIIAALGPDGKPSRIVVIYTTGSQATMDERNRQIAEIGAS
                     LIKHW"
     promoter        complement(14454..14558)
                     /gene="bla"
                     /label=AmpR promoter
     polyA_signal    14606..14740
                     /label=SV40 poly(A) signal
                     /note="SV40 polyadenylation signal"
ORIGIN
        1 tggaagggct aattcactcc caaagaagac aagatatcct tgatctgtgg atctaccaca
       61 cacaaggcta cttccctgat tagcagaact acacaccagg gccaggggtc agatatccac
      121 tgacctttgg atggtgctac aagctagtac cagttgagcc agataaggta gaagaggcca
      181 ataaaggaga gaacaccagc ttgttacacc ctgtgagcct gcatgggatg gatgacccgg
      241 agagagaagt gttagagtgg aggtttgaca gccgcctagc atttcatcac gtggcccgag
      301 agctgcatcc ggagtacttc aagaactgct gatatcgagc ttgctacaag ggactttccg
      361 ctggggactt tccagggagg cgtggcctgg gcgggactgg ggagtggcga gccctcagat
      421 cctgcatata agcagctgct ttttgcctgt actgggtctc tctggttaga ccagatctga
      481 gcctgggagc tctctggcta actagggaac ccactgctta agcctcaata aagcttgcct
      541 tgagtgcttc aagtagtgtg tgcccgtctg ttgtgtgact ctggtaacta gagatccctc
      601 agaccctttt agtcagtgtg gaaaatctct agcagtggcg cccgaacagg gacttgaaag
      661 cgaaagggaa accagaggag ctctctcgac gcaggactcg gcttgctgaa gcgcgcacgg
      721 caagaggcga ggggcggcga ctggtgagta cgccaaaaat tttgactagc ggaggctaga
      781 aggagagaga tgggtgcgag agcgtcagta ttaagcgggg gagaattaga tcgcgatggg
      841 aaaaaattcg gttaaggcca gggggaaaga aaaaatataa attaaaacat atagtatggg
      901 caagcaggga gctagaacga ttcgcagtta atcctggcct gttagaaaca tcagaaggct
      961 gtagacaaat actgggacag ctacaaccat cccttcagac aggatcagaa gaacttagat
     1021 cattatataa tacagtagca accctctatt gtgtgcatca aaggatagag ataaaagaca
     1081 ccaaggaagc tttagacaag atagaggaag agcaaaacaa aagtaagacc accgcacagc
     1141 aagcggccgg ccgctgatct tcagacctgg aggaggagat atgagggaca attggagaag
     1201 tgaattatat aaatataaag tagtaaaaat tgaaccatta ggagtagcac ccaccaaggc
     1261 aaagagaaga gtggtgcaga gagaaaaaag agcagtggga ataggagctt tgttccttgg
     1321 gttcttggga gcagcaggaa gcactatggg cgcagcgtca atgacgctga cggtacaggc
     1381 cagacaatta ttgtctggta tagtgcagca gcagaacaat ttgctgaggg ctattgaggc
     1441 gcaacagcat ctgttgcaac tcacagtctg gggcatcaag cagctccagg caagaatcct
     1501 ggctgtggaa agatacctaa aggatcaaca gctcctgggg atttggggtt gctctggaaa
     1561 actcatttgc accactgctg tgccttggaa tgctagttgg agtaataaat ctctggaaca
     1621 gatttggaat cacacgacct ggatggagtg ggacagagaa attaacaatt acacaagctt
     1681 aatacactcc ttaattgaag aatcgcaaaa ccagcaagaa aagaatgaac aagaattatt
     1741 ggaattagat aaatgggcaa gtttgtggaa ttggtttaac ataacaaatt ggctgtggta
     1801 tataaaatta ttcataatga tagtaggagg cttggtaggt ttaagaatag tttttgctgt
     1861 actttctata gtgaatagag ttaggcaggg atattcacca ttatcgtttc agacccacct
     1921 cccaaccccg aggggacccg acaggcccga aggaatagaa gaagaaggtg gagagagaga
     1981 cagagacaga tccattcgat tagtgaacgg atcggcactg cgtgcgccaa ttctgcagac
     2041 aaatggcagt attcatccac aattttaaaa gaaaaggggg gattgggggg tacagtgcag
     2101 gggaaagaat agtagacata atagcaacag acatacaaac taaagaatta caaaaacaaa
     2161 ttacaaaaat tcaaaatttt cgggtttatt acagggacag cagagatcca gtttggttag
     2221 taccgggccc gctctagtcc ggaatcagtc ctgctcctcg gccacgaagt gcacgcagtt
     2281 gccggccggg tcgcgcaggg cgaactcccg cccccacggc tgctcgccga tctcggtcat
     2341 ggccggcccg gaggcgtccc ggaagttcgt ggacacgacc tccgaccact cggcgtacag
     2401 ctcgtccagg ccgcgcaccc acacccaggc cagggtgttg tccggcacca cctggtcctg
     2461 gaccgcgctg atgaacaggg tcacgtcgtc ccggaccaca ccggcgaagt cgtcctccac
     2521 gaagtcccgg gagaacccga gccggtcggt ccagaactcg accgctccgg cgacgtcgcg
     2581 cgcggtgagc accggaacgg cactggtcaa cttggccatg gtggccctcc tatagtgagt
     2641 cgtattatac tatgccgata tactatgccg atgattaatt gtcaacacgt gctgcaggtc
     2701 cgaggttcta gacgtattac cgccatgcat tagttattaa tagtaatcaa ttacggggtc
     2761 attagttcat agcccatata tggagttccg cgttacataa cttacggtaa atggcccgcc
     2821 tggctgaccg cccaacgacc cccgcccatt gacgtcaata atgacgtatg ttcccatagt
     2881 aacgccaata gggactttcc attgacgtca atgggtggag tatttacggt aaactgccca
     2941 cttggcagta catcaagtgt atcatatgcc aagtacgccc cctattgacg tcaatgacgg
     3001 taaatggccc gcctggcatt atgcccagta catgacctta tgggactttc ctacttggca
     3061 gtacatctac gtattagtca tcgctattac catggtgatg cggttttggc agtacatcaa
     3121 tgggcgtgga tagcggtttg actcacgggg atttccaagt ctccacccca ttgacgtcaa
     3181 tgggagtttg ttttggcacc aaaatcaacg ggactttcca aaatgtcgta acaactccgc
     3241 cccattgacg caaatgggcg gtaggcgtgt acggtgggag gtctatataa gcagagctcg
     3301 tttagtgaac cgtcagatcg cctggagacg ccatccacgc tgttttgacc tccatagaag
     3361 acaccgactc tactagagga tctgccacca gctagcgcca ccatgccgaa gaaaaagcgg
     3421 aaggtgaccg gtatggacaa gaagtacagc atcggcctgg acatcggcac caactctgtg
     3481 ggctgggccg tgatcaccga cgagtacaag gtgcccagca agaaattcaa ggtgctgggc
     3541 aacaccgacc ggcacagcat caagaagaac ctgatcggag ccctgctgtt cgacagcggc
     3601 gaaacagccg aggccacccg gctgaagaga accgccagaa gaagatacac cagacggaag
     3661 aaccggatct gctatctgca agagatcttc agcaacgaga tggccaaggt ggacgacagc
     3721 ttcttccaca gactggaaga gtccttcctg gtggaagagg ataagaagca cgagcggcac
     3781 cccatcttcg gcaacatcgt ggacgaggtg gcctaccacg agaagtaccc caccatctac
     3841 cacctgagaa agaaactggt ggacagcacc gacaaggccg acctgcggct gatctatctg
     3901 gccctggccc acatgatcaa gttccggggc cacttcctga tcgagggcga cctgaacccc
     3961 gacaacagcg acgtggacaa gctgttcatc cagctggtgc agacctacaa ccagctgttc
     4021 gaggaaaacc ccatcaacgc cagcggcgtg gacgccaagg ccatcctgtc tgccagactg
     4081 agcaagagca gacggctgga aaatctgatc gcccagctgc ccggcgagaa gaagaatggc
     4141 ctgttcggaa acctgattgc cctgagcctg ggcctgaccc ccaacttcaa gagcaacttc
     4201 gacctggccg aggatgccaa actgcagctg agcaaggaca cctacgacga cgacctggac
     4261 aacctgctgg cccagatcgg cgaccagtac gccgacctgt ttctggccgc caagaacctg
     4321 tccgacgcca tcctgctgag cgacatcctg agagtgaaca ccgagatcac caaggccccc
     4381 ctgagcgcct ctatgatcaa gagatacgac gagcaccacc aggacctgac cctgctgaaa
     4441 gctctcgtgc ggcagcagct gcctgagaag tacaaagaga ttttcttcga ccagagcaag
     4501 aacggctacg ccggctacat tgacggcgga gccagccagg aagagttcta caagttcatc
     4561 aagcccatcc tggaaaagat ggacggcacc gaggaactgc tcgtgaagct gaacagagag
     4621 gacctgctgc ggaagcagcg gaccttcgac aacggcagca tcccccacca gatccacctg
     4681 ggagagctgc acgccattct gcggcggcag gaagattttt acccattcct gaaggacaac
     4741 cgggaaaaga tcgagaagat cctgaccttc cgcatcccct actacgtggg ccctctggcc
     4801 aggggaaaca gcagattcgc ctggatgacc agaaagagcg aggaaaccat caccccctgg
     4861 aacttcgagg aagtggtgga caagggcgct tccgcccaga gcttcatcga gcggatgacc
     4921 aacttcgata agaacctgcc caacgagaag gtgctgccca agcacagcct gctgtacgag
     4981 tacttcaccg tgtataacga gctgaccaaa gtgaaatacg tgaccgaggg aatgagaaag
     5041 cccgccttcc tgagcggcga gcagaaaaag gccatcgtgg acctgctgtt caagaccaac
     5101 cggaaagtga ccgtgaagca gctgaaagag gactacttca agaaaatcga gtgcttcgac
     5161 tccgtggaaa tctccggcgt ggaagatcgg ttcaacgcct ccctgggcac ataccacgat
     5221 ctgctgaaaa ttatcaagga caaggacttc ctggacaatg aggaaaacga ggacattctg
     5281 gaagatatcg tgctgaccct gacactgttt gaggacagag agatgatcga ggaacggctg
     5341 aaaacctatg cccacctgtt cgacgacaaa gtgatgaagc agctgaagcg gcggagatac
     5401 accggctggg gcaggctgag ccggaagctg atcaacggca tccgggacaa gcagtccggc
     5461 aagacaatcc tggatttcct gaagtccgac ggcttcgcca acagaaactt catgcagctg
     5521 atccacgacg acagcctgac ctttaaagag gacatccaga aagcccaggt gtccggccag
     5581 ggcgatagcc tgcacgagca cattgccaat ctggccggca gccccgccat taagaagggc
     5641 atcctgcaga cagtgaaggt ggtggacgag ctcgtgaaag tgatgggccg gcacaagccc
     5701 gagaacatcg tgatcgaaat ggccagagag aaccagacca cccagaaggg acagaagaac
     5761 agccgcgaga gaatgaagcg gatcgaagag ggcatcaaag agctgggcag ccagatcctg
     5821 aaagaacacc ccgtggaaaa cacccagctg cagaacgaga agctgtacct gtactacctg
     5881 cagaatgggc gggatatgta cgtggaccag gaactggaca tcaaccggct gtccgactac
     5941 gatgtggacc atatcgtgcc tcagagcttt ctgaaggacg actccatcga caacaaggtg
     6001 ctgaccagaa gcgacaagaa ccggggcaag agcgacaacg tgccctccga agaggtcgtg
     6061 aagaagatga agaactactg gcggcagctg ctgaacgcca agctgattac ccagagaaag
     6121 ttcgacaatc tgaccaaggc cgagagaggc ggcctgagcg aactggataa ggccggcttc
     6181 atcaagagac agctggtgga aacccggcag atcacaaagc acgtggcaca gatcctggac
     6241 tcccggatga acactaagta cgacgagaat gacaagctga tccgggaagt gaaagtgatc
     6301 accctgaagt ccaagctggt gtccgatttc cggaaggatt tccagtttta caaagtgcgc
     6361 gagatcaaca actaccacca cgcccacgac gcctacctga acgccgtcgt gggaaccgcc
     6421 ctgatcaaaa agtaccctaa gctggaaagc gagttcgtgt acggcgacta caaggtgtac
     6481 gacgtgcgga agatgatcgc caagagcgag caggaaatcg gcaaggctac cgccaagtac
     6541 ttcttctaca gcaacatcat gaactttttc aagaccgaga ttaccctggc caacggcgag
     6601 atccggaagc ggcctctgat cgagacaaac ggcgaaaccg gggagatcgt gtgggataag
     6661 ggccgggatt ttgccaccgt gcggaaagtg ctgagcatgc cccaagtgaa tatcgtgaaa
     6721 aagaccgagg tgcagacagg cggcttcagc aaagagtcta tcctgcccaa gaggaacagc
     6781 gataagctga tcgccagaaa gaaggactgg gaccctaaga agtacggcgg cttcgacagc
     6841 cccaccgtgg cctattctgt gctggtggtg gccaaagtgg aaaagggcaa gtccaagaaa
     6901 ctgaagagtg tgaaagagct gctggggatc accatcatgg aaagaagcag cttcgagaag
     6961 aatcccatcg actttctgga agccaagggc tacaaagaag tgaaaaagga cctgatcatc
     7021 aagctgccta agtactccct gttcgagctg gaaaacggcc ggaagagaat gctggcctct
     7081 gccggcgaac tgcagaaggg aaacgaactg gccctgccct ccaaatatgt gaacttcctg
     7141 tacctggcca gccactatga gaagctgaag ggctcccccg aggataatga gcagaaacag
     7201 ctgtttgtgg aacagcacaa gcactacctg gacgagatca tcgagcagat cagcgagttc
     7261 tccaagagag tgatcctggc cgacgctaat ctggacaaag tgctgtccgc ctacaacaag
     7321 caccgggata agcccatcag agagcaggcc gagaatatca tccacctgtt taccctgacc
     7381 aatctgggag cccctgccgc cttcaagtac tttgacacca ccatcgaccg gaagaggtac
     7441 accagcacca aagaggtgct ggacgccacc ctgatccacc agagcatcac cggcctgtac
     7501 gagacacgga tcgacctgtc tcagctggga ggcgacacgc gtggcggcgg aggcagcgga
     7561 ggcggatctg gcggaggatc tatgaccaga gtgcccctgt acggcttcac cagcatttgt
     7621 ggcagacggc ccgaaatgga agccgccgtg tctacaatcc ccagattcct ccagagcagc
     7681 agcggctcca tgctggacgg cagattcgat cctcagagcg ccgctcactt cttcggcgtg
     7741 tacgatggac atggcggaag ccaggtggcc aactactgcc gcgaaagaat gcatctggcc
     7801 ctggccgagg aaatcgccaa agaaaagccc atgctgtgcg acggcgacac ctggctggaa
     7861 aagtggaaga aggccctgtt caacagcttc ctgagagtgg acagcgagat cgagagcgtg
     7921 gcccctgaaa cagtgggcag cacatctgtg gtggccgtgg tgtttcccag ccacatcttc
     7981 gtggctaact gcggcgatag cagagccgtg ctgtgcagag gaaaaacagc cctgcctctg
     8041 tccgtggacc acaagcctga tagagaggat gaggccgcca gaattgaagc cgctggcggc
     8101 aaagtgatcc agtggaatgg cgctagagtg ttcggcgtgc tggccatgag tagatccatc
     8161 ggcgatagat acctgaagcc tagcatcatc cccgatcctg aagtgaccgc cgtgaagaga
     8221 gtgaaagagg acgactgcct gatcctggcc tctgacggtg tctgggacgt gatgacagat
     8281 gaagaggcct gcgagatggc ccggaagaga atcctgctgt ggcacaagaa aaacgccgtg
     8341 gccggggatg cttctctgct ggctgacgag agaagaaaag agggcaaaga ccccgctgcc
     8401 atgtctgccg ccgagtacct gtctaagctg gccatccaga gaggcagcaa ggacaacatc
     8461 agcgtggtgg tcgtggacct gaaaggaagc ggatacccat acgatgtgcc agattacgct
     8521 ggatccggcg caacaaactt ctctctgctg aaacaagccg gagatgtcga agagaatcct
     8581 ggaccgatgg ccaagccttt gtctcaagaa gaatccaccc tcattgaaag agcaacggct
     8641 acaatcaaca gcatccccat ctctgaagac tacagcgtcg ccagcgcagc tctctctagc
     8701 gacggccgca tcttcactgg tgtcaatgta tatcatttta ctgggggacc ttgtgcagaa
     8761 ctcgtggtgc tgggcactgc tgctgctgcg gcagctggca acctgacttg tatcgtcgcg
     8821 atcggaaatg agaacagggg catcttgagc ccctgcggac ggtgccgaca ggtgcttctc
     8881 gatctgcatc ctgggatcaa agccatagtg aaggacagtg atggacagcc gacggcagtt
     8941 gggattcgtg aattgctgcc ctctggttat gtgtgggagg gctaatgtac aagtaggtcg
     9001 acaatcaacc tctggataca aaatttgtga aagattgact ggtattctta actatgttgc
     9061 tccttttacg ctatgtggat acgctgcttt aatgcctttg tatcatgcta ttgcttcccg
     9121 tatggctttc attttctcct ccttgtataa atcctggttg ctgtctcttt atgaggagtt
     9181 gtggcccgtt gtcaggcaac gtggcgtggt gtgcactgtg tttgctgacg caacccccac
     9241 tggttggggc attgccacca cctgtcagct cctttccggg actttcgctt tccccctccc
     9301 tattgccacg gcggaactca tcgccgcctg ccttgcccgc tgctggacag gggctcggct
     9361 gttgggcact gacaattccg tggtgttgtc ggggaagctg acgtcctttc catggctgct
     9421 cgcctgtgtt gccacctgga ttctgcgcgg gacgtccttc tgctacgtcc cttcggccct
     9481 caatccagcg gaccttcctt cccgcggcct gctgccggct ctgcggcctc ttccgcgtct
     9541 tcgccttcgc cctcagacga gtcggatctc cctttgggcc gcctccccgc ctggaattcg
     9601 agctcggtac ctttaagacc aatgacttac aaggcagctg tagatcttag ccacttttta
     9661 aaagaaaaga ggggactgga agggctaatt cactcccaac gaagacaaga tctgcttttt
     9721 gcttgtactg ggtctctctg gttagaccag atctgagcct gggagctctc tggctaacta
     9781 gggaacccac tgcttaagcc tcaataaagc ttgccttgag tgcttcaagt agtgtgtgcc
     9841 cgtctgttgt gtgactctgg taactagaga tccctcagac ccttttagtc agtgtggaaa
     9901 atctctagca gtagtagttc atgtcatctt attattcagt atttataact tgcaaagaaa
     9961 tgaatatcag agagtgagag gccttgacat tgtttaaacc cgctgatcag cctcgactgt
    10021 gccttctagt tgccagccat ctgttgtttg cccctccccc gtgccttcct tgaccctgga
    10081 aggtgccact cccactgtcc tttcctaata aaatgaggaa attgcatcgc attgtctgag
    10141 taggtgtcat tctattctgg ggggtggggt ggggcaggac agcaaggggg aggattggga
    10201 agacaatagc aggcatgctg gggatgcggt gggctctatg gcttctgagg cggaaagaac
    10261 cagctggggc tctagggggt atccccnnnn nnnnnnnnnn nnnnnnnnnn nnnnnnnnnn
    10321 nnnnnnnnnn nnnnnnnnnn nnnnnnnnnn nnnnnnnnnn nnnnnnnnnn nnnnnnnnnn
    10381 nnnnnnnnnn nnnnnnnnnn nnnnnnnnnn cnnnnnnnnn nnnnnnnnnn nnnnnnnnnn
    10441 nnnnnnnnnn nnnnnnnnnn nnnnnnnnnn nnnnnnnnnn nnnnnnnnnn nnnnnnnnnn
    10501 nnannnnnnn nnnnnnnnnn nnnnnnnnnn nnnnnnnnnn nnnnnnnnnn nncctttgac
    10561 gttggagtcc acgttcttta atagtggact cttgttccaa actggaacaa cactcaaccc
    10621 tatctcggtc tattcttttg atttataagg gattttgccg atttcggcct attggttaaa
    10681 aaatgagctg atttaacaaa aatttaacgc gaattaattc tgtggaatgt gtgtcagtta
    10741 gggtgtggaa agtccccagg ctccccagca ggcagaagta tgcaaagcat gcatctcaat
    10801 tagtcagcaa ccaggtgtgg aaagtcccca ggctccccag caggcagaag tatgcaaagc
    10861 atgcatctca attagtcagc aaccatagtc ccgcccctaa ctccgcccat cccgccccta
    10921 actccgccca gttccgccca ttctccgccc catggctgac taattttttt tatttatgca
    10981 gaggccgagg ccgcctctgc ctctgagcta ttccagaagt agtgaggagg cttttttgga
    11041 ggcctaggct tttgcaaaaa gctcccggga gcttgtatat ccattttcgg atctgatcag
    11101 cacgtgatga aaaagcctga actcaccgcg acgtctgtcg agaagtttct gatcgaaaag
    11161 ttcgacagcg tctccgacct gatgcagctc tcggagggcg aagaatctcg tgctttcagc
    11221 ttcgatgtag gagggcgtgg atatgtcctg cgggtaaata gctgcgccga tggtttctac
    11281 aaagatcgtt atgtttatcg gcactttgca tcggccgcgc tcccgattcc ggaagtgctt
    11341 gacattgggg aattcagcga gagcctgacc tattgcatct cccgccgtgc acagggtgtc
    11401 acgttgcaag acctgcctga aaccgaactg cccgctgttc tgcagccggt cgcggaggcc
    11461 atggatgcga tcgctgcggc cgatcttagc cagacgagcg ggttcggccc attcggaccg
    11521 caaggaatcg gtcaatacac tacatggcgt gatttcatat gcgcgattgc tgatccccat
    11581 gtgtatcact ggcaaactgt gatggacgac accgtcagtg cgtccgtcgc gcaggctctc
    11641 gatgagctga tgctttgggc cgaggactgc cccgaagtcc ggcacctcgt gcacgcggat
    11701 ttcggctcca acaatgtcct gacggacaat ggccgcataa cagcggtcat tgactggagc
    11761 gaggcgatgt tcggggattc ccaatacgag gtcgccaaca tcttcttctg gaggccgtgg
    11821 ttggcttgta tggagcagca gacgcgctac ttcgagcgga ggcatccgga gcttgcagga
    11881 tcgccgcggc tccgggcgta tatgctccgc attggtcttg accaactcta tcagagcttg
    11941 gttgacggca atttcgatga tgcagcttgg gcgcagggtc gatgcgacgc aatcgtccga
    12001 tccggagccg ggactgtcgg gcgtacacaa atcgcccgca gaagcgcggc cgtctggacc
    12061 gatggctgtg tagaagtact cgccgatagt ggaaaccgac gccccagcac tcgtccgagg
    12121 gcaaaggaat agcacgtgct acgagatttc gattccaccg ccgccttcta tgaaaggttg
    12181 ggcttcggaa tcgttttccg ggacgccggc tggatgatcc tccagcgcgg ggatctcatg
    12241 ctggagttct tcgcccaccc caacttgttt attgcagctt ataatggtta caaataaagc
    12301 aatagcatca caaatttcac aaataaagca tttttttcac tgcattctag ttgtggtttg
    12361 tccaaactca tcaatgtatc ttatcatgtc tgtataccgt cgacctctag ctagagcttg
    12421 gcgtaatcat ggtcatagct gtttcctgtg tgaaattgtt atccgctcac aattccacac
    12481 aacatacgag ccggaagcat aaagtgtaaa gcctggggtg cctaatgagt gagctaactc
    12541 acattaattg cgttgcgctc actgcccgct ttccagtcgg gaaacctgtc gtgccagctg
    12601 cattaatgaa tcggccaacg cgcggggaga ggcggtttgc gtattgggcg ctcttccgct
    12661 tcctcgctca ctgactcgct gcgctcggtc gttcggctgc ggcgagcggt atcagctcac
    12721 tcaaaggcgg taatacggtt atccacagaa tcaggggata acgcaggaaa gaacatgtga
    12781 gcaaaaggcc agcaaaaggc caggaaccgt aaaaaggccg cgttgctggc gtttttccat
    12841 aggctccgcc cccctgacga gcatcacaaa aatcgacgct caagtcagag gtggcgaaac
    12901 ccgacaggac tataaagata ccaggcgttt ccccctggaa gctccctcgt gcgctctcct
    12961 gttccgaccc tgccgcttac cggatacctg tccgcctttc tcccttcggg aagcgtggcg
    13021 ctttctcata gctcacgctg taggtatctc agttcggtgt aggtcgttcg ctccaagctg
    13081 ggctgtgtgc acgaaccccc cgttcagccc gaccgctgcg ccttatccgg taactatcgt
    13141 cttgagtcca acccggtaag acacgactta tcgccactgg cagcagccac tggtaacagg
    13201 attagcagag cgaggtatgt aggcggtgct acagagttct tgaagtggtg gcctaactac
    13261 ggctacacta gaagaacagt atttggtatc tgcgctctgc tgaagccagt taccttcgga
    13321 aaaagagttg gtagctcttg atccggcaaa caaaccaccg ctggtagcgg tggttttttt
    13381 gtttgcaagc agcagattac gcgcagaaaa aaaggatctc aagaagatcc tttgatcttt
    13441 tctacggggt ctgacgctca gtggaacgaa aactcacgtt aagggatttt ggtcatgaga
    13501 ttatcaaaaa ggatcttcac ctagatcctt ttaaattaaa aatgaagttt taaatcaatc
    13561 taaagtatat atgagtaaac ttggtctgac agttaccaat gcttaatcag tgaggcacct
    13621 atctcagcga tctgtctatt tcgttcatcc atagttgcct gactccccgt cgtgtagata
    13681 actacgatac gggagggctt accatctggc cccagtgctg caatgatacc gcgagaccca
    13741 cgctcaccgg ctccagattt atcagcaata aaccagccag ccggaagggc cgagcgcaga
    13801 agtggtcctg caactttatc cgcctccatc cagtctatta attgttgccg ggaagctaga
    13861 gtaagtagtt cgccagttaa tagtttgcgc aacgttgttg ccattgctac aggcatcgtg
    13921 gtgtcacgct cgtcgtttgg tatggcttca ttcagctccg gttcccaacg atcaaggcga
    13981 gttacatgat cccccatgtt gtgcaaaaaa gcggttagct ccttcggtcc tccgatcgtt
    14041 gtcagaagta agttggccgc agtgttatca ctcatggtta tggcagcact gcataattct
    14101 cttactgtca tgccatccgt aagatgcttt tctgtgactg gtgagtactc aaccaagtca
    14161 ttctgagaat agtgtatgcg gcgaccgagt tgctcttgcc cggcgtcaat acgggataat
    14221 accgcgccac atagcagaac tttaaaagtg ctcatcattg gaaaacgttc ttcggggcga
    14281 aaactctcaa ggatcttacc gctgttgaga tccagttcga tgtaacccac tcgtgcaccc
    14341 aactgatctt cagcatcttt tactttcacc agcgtttctg ggtgagcaaa aacaggaagg
    14401 caaaatgccg caaaaaaggg aataagggcg acacggaaat gttgaatact catactcttc
    14461 ctttttcaat attattgaag catttatcag ggttattgtc tcatgagcgg atacatattt
    14521 gaatgtattt agaaaaataa acaaataggg gttccgcgca catttccccg aaaagtgcca
    14581 cctgacgtcg acggatcggg agatcaactt gtttattgca gcttataatg gttacaaata
    14641 aagcaatagc atcacaaatt tcacaaataa agcatttttt tcactgcatt ctagttgtgg
    14701 tttgtccaaa ctcatcaatg tatcttatca tgtctggatc aactggataa ctcaagctaa
    14761 ccaaaatcat cccaaacttc ccaccccata ccctattacc actgccaatt acctgtggtt
    14821 tcatttactc taaacctgtg attcctctga attattttca ttttaaagaa attgtatttg
    14881 ttaaatatgt actacaaact tagtagt
//
