# Supplementary material for: Bioengineering multifunctional extracellular vesicles for targeted delivery of biologics to T cells
Source: bioRxiv preprint, doi:10.1101/2022.05.14.491879, version 1 (2022-05-14)
Supplement: Source Data [file 491879_file03.zip › SourceData/Plasmid_Maps/pDMS171.gb]

LOCUS       Exported               14529 bp ds-DNA     circular SYN 15-MAR-2022
DEFINITION  synthetic circular DNA
ACCESSION   .
VERSION     .
KEYWORDS    .
SOURCE      synthetic DNA construct
  ORGANISM  recombinant plasmid
REFERENCE   1  (bases 1 to 14529)
  AUTHORS   Leonard Lab
  TITLE     Direct Submission
  JOURNAL   Exported Tuesday, Mar 15, 2022 from SnapGene 5.1.7
            https://www.snapgene.com
FEATURES             Location/Qualifiers
     source          1..14529
                     /organism="recombinant plasmid"
                     /mol_type="other DNA"
     LTR             1..634
                     /label=3' LTR
                     /note="3' long terminal repeat (LTR) from HIV-1"
     misc_feature    454..634
                     /label=HIV-1_5_LTR
     misc_feature    681..806
                     /label=HIV-1 Psi
                     /note="packaging signal of human immunodeficiency virus 
                     type 1"
     misc_feature    745..789
                     /label=HIV-1_psi_pack
     misc_feature    1303..1536
                     /label=RRE
                     /label=TRE
                     /note="promoter"
     misc_feature    2063..2180
                     /label=cPPT/CTS
                     /note="central polypurine tract and central termination 
                     sequence of HIV-1"
     misc_feature    2067..2082
                     /label=cPPT
                     /note=" central polypurine tract helps translocation into 
                     the nucleus of non-dividing cells"
     CDS             complement(2245..2619)
                     /codon_start=1
                     /label=zeoR
                     /note="bacterial resistance marker, Zeocin resistance"
                     /translation="MAKLTSAVPVLTARDVAGAVEFWTDRLGFSRDFVEDDFAGVVRDD
                     VTLFISAVQDQVVPDNTLAWVWVRGLDELYAEWSEVVSTNFRDASGPAMTEIGEQPWGR
                     EFALRDPAGNCVHFVAEEQD"
     regulatory      2616..2625
                     /regulatory_class="other"
                     /label=Kozak sequence
                     /note="vertebrate consensus sequence for strong initiation 
                     of translation (Kozak, 1987)"
     promoter        complement(2629..2647)
                     /label=T7 promoter
                     /note="promoter for bacteriophage T7 RNA polymerase"
     promoter        complement(2639..2686)
                     /label=EM7 promoter
                     /note="synthetic bacterial promoter "
     misc_feature    2738..3180
                     /label=CMV IE
     enhancer        2791..3094
                     /label=CMV enhancer
                     /note="human cytomegalovirus immediate early enhancer"
     promoter        3095..3298
                     /label=CMV promoter
                     /note="human cytomegalovirus (CMV) immediate early 
                     promoter"
     CDS             3390
                     /codon_start=1
                     /label=turboGFP
                     /note="marker to track shRNAmir expression,TurboGFP is an 
                     improved variant of the green fluorescent protein CopGFP 
                     cloned from copepod Pontellina plumata  [Shagin et al., 
                     2004]. It possesses bright green fluorescence (excitation/ 
                     emission max = 482/ 502 "
                     /translation=""
     regulatory      3403..3412
                     /regulatory_class="other"
                     /label=Kozak sequence
                     /note="vertebrate consensus sequence for strong initiation 
                     of translation (Kozak, 1987)"
     CDS             3409..7512
                     /codon_start=1
                     /product="Cas9 (Csn1) endonuclease from the Streptococcus 
                     pyogenes Type II CRISPR/Cas system"
                     /label=Cas9
                     /note="generates RNA-guided double strand breaks in DNA"
                     /translation="MDKKYSIGLDIGTNSVGWAVITDEYKVPSKKFKVLGNTDRHSIKK
                     NLIGALLFDSGETAEATRLKRTARRRYTRRKNRICYLQEIFSNEMAKVDDSFFHRLEES
                     FLVEEDKKHERHPIFGNIVDEVAYHEKYPTIYHLRKKLVDSTDKADLRLIYLALAHMIK
                     FRGHFLIEGDLNPDNSDVDKLFIQLVQTYNQLFEENPINASGVDAKAILSARLSKSRRL
                     ENLIAQLPGEKKNGLFGNLIALSLGLTPNFKSNFDLAEDAKLQLSKDTYDDDLDNLLAQ
                     IGDQYADLFLAAKNLSDAILLSDILRVNTEITKAPLSASMIKRYDEHHQDLTLLKALVR
                     QQLPEKYKEIFFDQSKNGYAGYIDGGASQEEFYKFIKPILEKMDGTEELLVKLNREDLL
                     RKQRTFDNGSIPHQIHLGELHAILRRQEDFYPFLKDNREKIEKILTFRIPYYVGPLARG
                     NSRFAWMTRKSEETITPWNFEEVVDKGASAQSFIERMTNFDKNLPNEKVLPKHSLLYEY
                     FTVYNELTKVKYVTEGMRKPAFLSGEQKKAIVDLLFKTNRKVTVKQLKEDYFKKIECFD
                     SVEISGVEDRFNASLGTYHDLLKIIKDKDFLDNEENEDILEDIVLTLTLFEDREMIEER
                     LKTYAHLFDDKVMKQLKRRRYTGWGRLSRKLINGIRDKQSGKTILDFLKSDGFANRNFM
                     QLIHDDSLTFKEDIQKAQVSGQGDSLHEHIANLAGSPAIKKGILQTVKVVDELVKVMGR
                     HKPENIVIEMARENQTTQKGQKNSRERMKRIEEGIKELGSQILKEHPVENTQLQNEKLY
                     LYYLQNGRDMYVDQELDINRLSDYDVDHIVPQSFLKDDSIDNKVLTRSDKNRGKSDNVP
                     SEEVVKKMKNYWRQLLNAKLITQRKFDNLTKAERGGLSELDKAGFIKRQLVETRQITKH
                     VAQILDSRMNTKYDENDKLIREVKVITLKSKLVSDFRKDFQFYKVREINNYHHAHDAYL
                     NAVVGTALIKKYPKLESEFVYGDYKVYDVRKMIAKSEQEIGKATAKYFFYSNIMNFFKT
                     EITLANGEIRKRPLIETNGETGEIVWDKGRDFATVRKVLSMPQVNIVKKTEVQTGGFSK
                     ESILPKRNSDKLIARKKDWDPKKYGGFDSPTVAYSVLVVAKVEKGKSKKLKSVKELLGI
                     TIMERSSFEKNPIDFLEAKGYKEVKKDLIIKLPKYSLFELENGRKRMLASAGELQKGNE
                     LALPSKYVNFLYLASHYEKLKGSPEDNEQKQLFVEQHKHYLDEIIEQISEFSKRVILAD
                     ANLDKVLSAYNKHRDKPIREQAENIIHLFTLTNLGAPAAFKYFDTTIDRKRYTSTKEVL
                     DATLIHQSITGLYETRIDLSQLGGD"
     CDS             7558..8106
                     /codon_start=1
                     /label=PYL
                     /translation="MGGGAPTQDEFTQLSQSIAEFHTYQLGNGRCSSLLAQRIHAPPET
                     VWSVVRRFDRPQIYKHFIKSCNVSEDFEMRVGCTRDVNVISGLPANTSRERLDLLDDDR
                     RVTGFSITGGEHRLRNYKSVTTVHRFEKEEEEERIWTVVLESYVVDVPEGNSEEDTRLF
                     ADTVIRLNLQKLASITEAMN"
     CDS             8116..8142
                     /codon_start=1
                     /product="HA (human influenza hemagglutinin) epitope tag"
                     /label=HA
                     /translation="YPYDVPDYA"
     CDS             8152..8208
                     /codon_start=1
                     /product="2A peptide from porcine teschovirus-1 
                     polyprotein"
                     /label=P2A
                     /note="Eukaryotic ribosomes fail to insert a peptide bond 
                     between the Gly and Pro residues, yielding separate 
                     polypeptides."
                     /translation="ATNFSLLKQAGDVEENPGP"
     CDS             8209..8607
                     /codon_start=1
                     /gene="Aspergillus terreus BSD"
                     /product="blasticidin S deaminase"
                     /label=BSD
                     /note="confers resistance to blasticidin"
                     /translation="MAKPLSQEESTLIERATATINSIPISEDYSVASAALSSDGRIFTG
                     VNVYHFTGGPCAELVVLGTAAAAAAGNLTCIVAIGNENRGILSPCGRCRQVLLDLHPGI
                     KAIVKDSDGQPTAVGIRELLPSGYVWEG"
     misc_feature    8625..9212
                     /label=WPRE
                     /note="woodchuck posttranscriptional regulatory element"
     CDS             complement(9095..9106)
                     /codon_start=1
                     /product="Factor Xa recognition and cleavage site"
                     /label=Factor Xa site
                     /translation="IEGR"
     LTR             9299..9532
                     /label=3' LTR (Delta-U3)
                     /note="self-inactivating 3' long terminal repeat (LTR) from
                     HIV-1"
     misc_feature    9452..9532
                     /label=HIV-1_3_LTR
     polyA_signal    9639..9863
                     /label=bGH poly(A) signal
                     /note="bovine growth hormone polyadenylation signal"
     rep_origin      9909..10337
                     /direction=RIGHT
                     /label=f1 ori
                     /note="f1 bacteriophage origin of replication; arrow 
                     indicates direction of (+) strand synthesis"
     promoter        10351..10680
                     /label=SV40 promoter
                     /note="SV40 enhancer and early promoter"
     rep_origin      10531..10666
                     /label=SV40 ori
                     /note="SV40 origin of replication"
     misc_feature    10531..10608
                     /label=SV40_origin
     CDS             10729..11754
                     /codon_start=1
                     /gene="aph(4)-Ia"
                     /product="aminoglycoside phosphotransferase from E. coli"
                     /label=HygR
                     /note="confers resistance to hygromycin"
                     /translation="MKKPELTATSVEKFLIEKFDSVSDLMQLSEGEESRAFSFDVGGRG
                     YVLRVNSCADGFYKDRYVYRHFASAALPIPEVLDIGEFSESLTYCISRRAQGVTLQDLP
                     ETELPAVLQPVAEAMDAIAAADLSQTSGFGPFGPQGIGQYTTWRDFICAIADPHVYHWQ
                     TVMDDTVSASVAQALDELMLWAEDCPEVRHLVHADFGSNNVLTDNGRITAVIDWSEAMF
                     GDSQYEVANIFFWRPWLACMEQQTRYFERRHPELAGSPRLRAYMLRIGLDQLYQSLVDG
                     NFDDAAWAQGRCDAIVRSGAGTVGRTQIARRSAAVWTDGCVEVLADSGNRRPSTRPRAK
                     E"
     polyA_signal    11884..12005
                     /label=SV40 poly(A) signal
                     /note="SV40 polyadenylation signal"
     primer_bind     complement(12054..12070)
                     /label=M13 rev
                     /note="common sequencing primer, one of multiple similar 
                     variants"
     protein_bind    12078..12094
                     /label=lac operator
                     /bound_moiety="lac repressor encoded by lacI"
                     /note="The lac repressor binds to the lac operator to 
                     inhibit transcription in E. coli. This inhibition can be 
                     relieved by adding lactose or 
                     isopropyl-beta-D-thiogalactopyranoside (IPTG)."
     promoter        complement(12102..12132)
                     /label=lac promoter
                     /note="promoter for the E. coli lac operon"
     protein_bind    12147..12168
                     /label=CAP binding site
                     /bound_moiety="E. coli catabolite activator protein"
                     /note="CAP binding activates transcription in the presence 
                     of cAMP."
     misc_feature    12441..13060
                     /label=pUCorigin
     rep_origin      complement(12456..13044)
                     /direction=LEFT
                     /label=ori
                     /note="high-copy-number ColE1/pMB1/pBR322/pUC origin of 
                     replication"
     CDS             complement(13215..14075)
                     /codon_start=1
                     /label=amp R
                     /note=" -lactamase"
                     /translation="MSIQHFRVALIPFFAAFCLPVFAHPETLVKVKDAEDQLGARVGYI
                     ELDLNSGKILESFRPEERFPMMSTFKVLLCGAVLSRIDAGQEQLGRRIHYSQNDLVEYS
                     PVTEKHLTDGMTVRELCSAAITMSDNTAANLLLTTIGGPKELTAFLHNMGDHVTRLDRW
                     EPELNEAIPNDERDTTMPVAMATTLRKLLTGELLTLASRQQLIDWMEADKVAGPLLRSA
                     LPAGWFIADKSGAGERGSRGIIAALGPDGKPSRIVVIYTTGSQATMDERNRQIAEIGAS
                     LIKHW"
     promoter        complement(14076..14180)
                     /gene="bla"
                     /label=AmpR promoter
     polyA_signal    14228..14362
                     /label=SV40 poly(A) signal
                     /note="SV40 polyadenylation signal"
ORIGIN
        1 tggaagggct aattcactcc caaagaagac aagatatcct tgatctgtgg atctaccaca
       61 cacaaggcta cttccctgat tagcagaact acacaccagg gccaggggtc agatatccac
      121 tgacctttgg atggtgctac aagctagtac cagttgagcc agataaggta gaagaggcca
      181 ataaaggaga gaacaccagc ttgttacacc ctgtgagcct gcatgggatg gatgacccgg
      241 agagagaagt gttagagtgg aggtttgaca gccgcctagc atttcatcac gtggcccgag
      301 agctgcatcc ggagtacttc aagaactgct gatatcgagc ttgctacaag ggactttccg
      361 ctggggactt tccagggagg cgtggcctgg gcgggactgg ggagtggcga gccctcagat
      421 cctgcatata agcagctgct ttttgcctgt actgggtctc tctggttaga ccagatctga
      481 gcctgggagc tctctggcta actagggaac ccactgctta agcctcaata aagcttgcct
      541 tgagtgcttc aagtagtgtg tgcccgtctg ttgtgtgact ctggtaacta gagatccctc
      601 agaccctttt agtcagtgtg gaaaatctct agcagtggcg cccgaacagg gacttgaaag
      661 cgaaagggaa accagaggag ctctctcgac gcaggactcg gcttgctgaa gcgcgcacgg
      721 caagaggcga ggggcggcga ctggtgagta cgccaaaaat tttgactagc ggaggctaga
      781 aggagagaga tgggtgcgag agcgtcagta ttaagcgggg gagaattaga tcgcgatggg
      841 aaaaaattcg gttaaggcca gggggaaaga aaaaatataa attaaaacat atagtatggg
      901 caagcaggga gctagaacga ttcgcagtta atcctggcct gttagaaaca tcagaaggct
      961 gtagacaaat actgggacag ctacaaccat cccttcagac aggatcagaa gaacttagat
     1021 cattatataa tacagtagca accctctatt gtgtgcatca aaggatagag ataaaagaca
     1081 ccaaggaagc tttagacaag atagaggaag agcaaaacaa aagtaagacc accgcacagc
     1141 aagcggccgg ccgctgatct tcagacctgg aggaggagat atgagggaca attggagaag
     1201 tgaattatat aaatataaag tagtaaaaat tgaaccatta ggagtagcac ccaccaaggc
     1261 aaagagaaga gtggtgcaga gagaaaaaag agcagtggga ataggagctt tgttccttgg
     1321 gttcttggga gcagcaggaa gcactatggg cgcagcgtca atgacgctga cggtacaggc
     1381 cagacaatta ttgtctggta tagtgcagca gcagaacaat ttgctgaggg ctattgaggc
     1441 gcaacagcat ctgttgcaac tcacagtctg gggcatcaag cagctccagg caagaatcct
     1501 ggctgtggaa agatacctaa aggatcaaca gctcctgggg atttggggtt gctctggaaa
     1561 actcatttgc accactgctg tgccttggaa tgctagttgg agtaataaat ctctggaaca
     1621 gatttggaat cacacgacct ggatggagtg ggacagagaa attaacaatt acacaagctt
     1681 aatacactcc ttaattgaag aatcgcaaaa ccagcaagaa aagaatgaac aagaattatt
     1741 ggaattagat aaatgggcaa gtttgtggaa ttggtttaac ataacaaatt ggctgtggta
     1801 tataaaatta ttcataatga tagtaggagg cttggtaggt ttaagaatag tttttgctgt
     1861 actttctata gtgaatagag ttaggcaggg atattcacca ttatcgtttc agacccacct
     1921 cccaaccccg aggggacccg acaggcccga aggaatagaa gaagaaggtg gagagagaga
     1981 cagagacaga tccattcgat tagtgaacgg atcggcactg cgtgcgccaa ttctgcagac
     2041 aaatggcagt attcatccac aattttaaaa gaaaaggggg gattgggggg tacagtgcag
     2101 gggaaagaat agtagacata atagcaacag acatacaaac taaagaatta caaaaacaaa
     2161 ttacaaaaat tcaaaatttt cgggtttatt acagggacag cagagatcca gtttggttag
     2221 taccgggccc gctctagtcc ggaatcagtc ctgctcctcg gccacgaagt gcacgcagtt
     2281 gccggccggg tcgcgcaggg cgaactcccg cccccacggc tgctcgccga tctcggtcat
     2341 ggccggcccg gaggcgtccc ggaagttcgt ggacacgacc tccgaccact cggcgtacag
     2401 ctcgtccagg ccgcgcaccc acacccaggc cagggtgttg tccggcacca cctggtcctg
     2461 gaccgcgctg atgaacaggg tcacgtcgtc ccggaccaca ccggcgaagt cgtcctccac
     2521 gaagtcccgg gagaacccga gccggtcggt ccagaactcg accgctccgg cgacgtcgcg
     2581 cgcggtgagc accggaacgg cactggtcaa cttggccatg gtggccctcc tatagtgagt
     2641 cgtattatac tatgccgata tactatgccg atgattaatt gtcaacacgt gctgcaggtc
     2701 cgaggttcta gacgtattac cgccatgcat tagttattaa tagtaatcaa ttacggggtc
     2761 attagttcat agcccatata tggagttccg cgttacataa cttacggtaa atggcccgcc
     2821 tggctgaccg cccaacgacc cccgcccatt gacgtcaata atgacgtatg ttcccatagt
     2881 aacgccaata gggactttcc attgacgtca atgggtggag tatttacggt aaactgccca
     2941 cttggcagta catcaagtgt atcatatgcc aagtacgccc cctattgacg tcaatgacgg
     3001 taaatggccc gcctggcatt atgcccagta catgacctta tgggactttc ctacttggca
     3061 gtacatctac gtattagtca tcgctattac catggtgatg cggttttggc agtacatcaa
     3121 tgggcgtgga tagcggtttg actcacgggg atttccaagt ctccacccca ttgacgtcaa
     3181 tgggagtttg ttttggcacc aaaatcaacg ggactttcca aaatgtcgta acaactccgc
     3241 cccattgacg caaatgggcg gtaggcgtgt acggtgggag gtctatataa gcagagctcg
     3301 tttagtgaac cgtcagatcg cctggagacg ccatccacgc tgttttgacc tccatagaag
     3361 acaccgactc tactagagga tctgccacca gctagcaccg gtgccaccat ggacaagaag
     3421 tacagcatcg gcctggacat cggcaccaac tctgtgggct gggccgtgat caccgacgag
     3481 tacaaggtgc ccagcaagaa attcaaggtg ctgggcaaca ccgaccggca cagcatcaag
     3541 aagaacctga tcggagccct gctgttcgac agcggcgaaa cagccgaggc cacccggctg
     3601 aagagaaccg ccagaagaag atacaccaga cggaagaacc ggatctgcta tctgcaagag
     3661 atcttcagca acgagatggc caaggtggac gacagcttct tccacagact ggaagagtcc
     3721 ttcctggtgg aagaggataa gaagcacgag cggcacccca tcttcggcaa catcgtggac
     3781 gaggtggcct accacgagaa gtaccccacc atctaccacc tgagaaagaa actggtggac
     3841 agcaccgaca aggccgacct gcggctgatc tatctggccc tggcccacat gatcaagttc
     3901 cggggccact tcctgatcga gggcgacctg aaccccgaca acagcgacgt ggacaagctg
     3961 ttcatccagc tggtgcagac ctacaaccag ctgttcgagg aaaaccccat caacgccagc
     4021 ggcgtggacg ccaaggccat cctgtctgcc agactgagca agagcagacg gctggaaaat
     4081 ctgatcgccc agctgcccgg cgagaagaag aatggcctgt tcggaaacct gattgccctg
     4141 agcctgggcc tgacccccaa cttcaagagc aacttcgacc tggccgagga tgccaaactg
     4201 cagctgagca aggacaccta cgacgacgac ctggacaacc tgctggccca gatcggcgac
     4261 cagtacgccg acctgtttct ggccgccaag aacctgtccg acgccatcct gctgagcgac
     4321 atcctgagag tgaacaccga gatcaccaag gcccccctga gcgcctctat gatcaagaga
     4381 tacgacgagc accaccagga cctgaccctg ctgaaagctc tcgtgcggca gcagctgcct
     4441 gagaagtaca aagagatttt cttcgaccag agcaagaacg gctacgccgg ctacattgac
     4501 ggcggagcca gccaggaaga gttctacaag ttcatcaagc ccatcctgga aaagatggac
     4561 ggcaccgagg aactgctcgt gaagctgaac agagaggacc tgctgcggaa gcagcggacc
     4621 ttcgacaacg gcagcatccc ccaccagatc cacctgggag agctgcacgc cattctgcgg
     4681 cggcaggaag atttttaccc attcctgaag gacaaccggg aaaagatcga gaagatcctg
     4741 accttccgca tcccctacta cgtgggccct ctggccaggg gaaacagcag attcgcctgg
     4801 atgaccagaa agagcgagga aaccatcacc ccctggaact tcgaggaagt ggtggacaag
     4861 ggcgcttccg cccagagctt catcgagcgg atgaccaact tcgataagaa cctgcccaac
     4921 gagaaggtgc tgcccaagca cagcctgctg tacgagtact tcaccgtgta taacgagctg
     4981 accaaagtga aatacgtgac cgagggaatg agaaagcccg ccttcctgag cggcgagcag
     5041 aaaaaggcca tcgtggacct gctgttcaag accaaccgga aagtgaccgt gaagcagctg
     5101 aaagaggact acttcaagaa aatcgagtgc ttcgactccg tggaaatctc cggcgtggaa
     5161 gatcggttca acgcctccct gggcacatac cacgatctgc tgaaaattat caaggacaag
     5221 gacttcctgg acaatgagga aaacgaggac attctggaag atatcgtgct gaccctgaca
     5281 ctgtttgagg acagagagat gatcgaggaa cggctgaaaa cctatgccca cctgttcgac
     5341 gacaaagtga tgaagcagct gaagcggcgg agatacaccg gctggggcag gctgagccgg
     5401 aagctgatca acggcatccg ggacaagcag tccggcaaga caatcctgga tttcctgaag
     5461 tccgacggct tcgccaacag aaacttcatg cagctgatcc acgacgacag cctgaccttt
     5521 aaagaggaca tccagaaagc ccaggtgtcc ggccagggcg atagcctgca cgagcacatt
     5581 gccaatctgg ccggcagccc cgccattaag aagggcatcc tgcagacagt gaaggtggtg
     5641 gacgagctcg tgaaagtgat gggccggcac aagcccgaga acatcgtgat cgaaatggcc
     5701 agagagaacc agaccaccca gaagggacag aagaacagcc gcgagagaat gaagcggatc
     5761 gaagagggca tcaaagagct gggcagccag atcctgaaag aacaccccgt ggaaaacacc
     5821 cagctgcaga acgagaagct gtacctgtac tacctgcaga atgggcggga tatgtacgtg
     5881 gaccaggaac tggacatcaa ccggctgtcc gactacgatg tggaccatat cgtgcctcag
     5941 agctttctga aggacgactc catcgacaac aaggtgctga ccagaagcga caagaaccgg
     6001 ggcaagagcg acaacgtgcc ctccgaagag gtcgtgaaga agatgaagaa ctactggcgg
     6061 cagctgctga acgccaagct gattacccag agaaagttcg acaatctgac caaggccgag
     6121 agaggcggcc tgagcgaact ggataaggcc ggcttcatca agagacagct ggtggaaacc
     6181 cggcagatca caaagcacgt ggcacagatc ctggactccc ggatgaacac taagtacgac
     6241 gagaatgaca agctgatccg ggaagtgaaa gtgatcaccc tgaagtccaa gctggtgtcc
     6301 gatttccgga aggatttcca gttttacaaa gtgcgcgaga tcaacaacta ccaccacgcc
     6361 cacgacgcct acctgaacgc cgtcgtggga accgccctga tcaaaaagta ccctaagctg
     6421 gaaagcgagt tcgtgtacgg cgactacaag gtgtacgacg tgcggaagat gatcgccaag
     6481 agcgagcagg aaatcggcaa ggctaccgcc aagtacttct tctacagcaa catcatgaac
     6541 tttttcaaga ccgagattac cctggccaac ggcgagatcc ggaagcggcc tctgatcgag
     6601 acaaacggcg aaaccgggga gatcgtgtgg gataagggcc gggattttgc caccgtgcgg
     6661 aaagtgctga gcatgcccca agtgaatatc gtgaaaaaga ccgaggtgca gacaggcggc
     6721 ttcagcaaag agtctatcct gcccaagagg aacagcgata agctgatcgc cagaaagaag
     6781 gactgggacc ctaagaagta cggcggcttc gacagcccca ccgtggccta ttctgtgctg
     6841 gtggtggcca aagtggaaaa gggcaagtcc aagaaactga agagtgtgaa agagctgctg
     6901 gggatcacca tcatggaaag aagcagcttc gagaagaatc ccatcgactt tctggaagcc
     6961 aagggctaca aagaagtgaa aaaggacctg atcatcaagc tgcctaagta ctccctgttc
     7021 gagctggaaa acggccggaa gagaatgctg gcctctgccg gcgaactgca gaagggaaac
     7081 gaactggccc tgccctccaa atatgtgaac ttcctgtacc tggccagcca ctatgagaag
     7141 ctgaagggct cccccgagga taatgagcag aaacagctgt ttgtggaaca gcacaagcac
     7201 tacctggacg agatcatcga gcagatcagc gagttctcca agagagtgat cctggccgac
     7261 gctaatctgg acaaagtgct gtccgcctac aacaagcacc gggataagcc catcagagag
     7321 caggccgaga atatcatcca cctgtttacc ctgaccaatc tgggagcccc tgccgccttc
     7381 aagtactttg acaccaccat cgaccggaag aggtacacca gcaccaaaga ggtgctggac
     7441 gccaccctga tccaccagag catcaccggc ctgtacgaga cacggatcga cctgtctcag
     7501 ctgggaggcg acacgcgtgg cggcggaggc agcggaggcg gatctggcgg aggatctatg
     7561 ggcggaggag cccctaccca ggacgagttc acccagctga gccagagcat cgctgagttc
     7621 cacacctacc agctgggaaa cggacgctgt tccagcctgc tggcacagag aatccacgct
     7681 cctcctgaga cagtgtggag tgtggtgcgc agattcgacc gccctcagat ttacaagcac
     7741 ttcatcaaga gctgcaacgt gagcgaggac ttcgagatga gagtgggatg taccagagat
     7801 gtgaacgtga tcagcggact gcctgccaac accagcagag agagactgga cctgctggac
     7861 gatgaccgca gagtgaccgg cttcagcatc accggaggtg agcacagact gagaaactac
     7921 aagagcgtga ccaccgtcca ccgcttcgag aaggaagagg aagaggagcg catctggacc
     7981 gtggtgctgg agagctacgt cgtggacgtg cccgagggca acagcgaaga ggatacccgc
     8041 ctgttcgctg acaccgtgat cagactgaac ctccagaagc tggccagcat caccgaggca
     8101 atgaacggaa gcggataccc atacgatgtg ccagattacg ctggatccgg cgcaacaaac
     8161 ttctctctgc tgaaacaagc cggagatgtc gaagagaatc ctggaccgat ggccaagcct
     8221 ttgtctcaag aagaatccac cctcattgaa agagcaacgg ctacaatcaa cagcatcccc
     8281 atctctgaag actacagcgt cgccagcgca gctctctcta gcgacggccg catcttcact
     8341 ggtgtcaatg tatatcattt tactggggga ccttgtgcag aactcgtggt gctgggcact
     8401 gctgctgctg cggcagctgg caacctgact tgtatcgtcg cgatcggaaa tgagaacagg
     8461 ggcatcttga gcccctgcgg acggtgccga caggtgcttc tcgatctgca tcctgggatc
     8521 aaagccatag tgaaggacag tgatggacag ccgacggcag ttgggattcg tgaattgctg
     8581 ccctctggtt atgtgtggga gggctaatgt acaagtaggt cgacaatcaa cctctggata
     8641 caaaatttgt gaaagattga ctggtattct taactatgtt gctcctttta cgctatgtgg
     8701 atacgctgct ttaatgcctt tgtatcatgc tattgcttcc cgtatggctt tcattttctc
     8761 ctccttgtat aaatcctggt tgctgtctct ttatgaggag ttgtggcccg ttgtcaggca
     8821 acgtggcgtg gtgtgcactg tgtttgctga cgcaaccccc actggttggg gcattgccac
     8881 cacctgtcag ctcctttccg ggactttcgc tttccccctc cctattgcca cggcggaact
     8941 catcgccgcc tgccttgccc gctgctggac aggggctcgg ctgttgggca ctgacaattc
     9001 cgtggtgttg tcggggaagc tgacgtcctt tccatggctg ctcgcctgtg ttgccacctg
     9061 gattctgcgc gggacgtcct tctgctacgt cccttcggcc ctcaatccag cggaccttcc
     9121 ttcccgcggc ctgctgccgg ctctgcggcc tcttccgcgt cttcgccttc gccctcagac
     9181 gagtcggatc tccctttggg ccgcctcccc gcctggaatt cgagctcggt acctttaaga
     9241 ccaatgactt acaaggcagc tgtagatctt agccactttt taaaagaaaa gaggggactg
     9301 gaagggctaa ttcactccca acgaagacaa gatctgcttt ttgcttgtac tgggtctctc
     9361 tggttagacc agatctgagc ctgggagctc tctggctaac tagggaaccc actgcttaag
     9421 cctcaataaa gcttgccttg agtgcttcaa gtagtgtgtg cccgtctgtt gtgtgactct
     9481 ggtaactaga gatccctcag acccttttag tcagtgtgga aaatctctag cagtagtagt
     9541 tcatgtcatc ttattattca gtatttataa cttgcaaaga aatgaatatc agagagtgag
     9601 aggccttgac attgtttaaa cccgctgatc agcctcgact gtgccttcta gttgccagcc
     9661 atctgttgtt tgcccctccc ccgtgccttc cttgaccctg gaaggtgcca ctcccactgt
     9721 cctttcctaa taaaatgagg aaattgcatc gcattgtctg agtaggtgtc attctattct
     9781 ggggggtggg gtggggcagg acagcaaggg ggaggattgg gaagacaata gcaggcatgc
     9841 tggggatgcg gtgggctcta tggcttctga ggcggaaaga accagctggg gctctagggg
     9901 gtatccccnn nnnnnnnnnn nnnnnnnnnn nnnnnnnnnn nnnnnnnnnn nnnnnnnnnn
     9961 nnnnnnnnnn nnnnnnnnnn nnnnnnnnnn nnnnnnnnnn nnnnnnnnnn nnnnnnnnnn
    10021 nnnnnnnnnn nncnnnnnnn nnnnnnnnnn nnnnnnnnnn nnnnnnnnnn nnnnnnnnnn
    10081 nnnnnnnnnn nnnnnnnnnn nnnnnnnnnn nnnnnnnnnn nnnnannnnn nnnnnnnnnn
    10141 nnnnnnnnnn nnnnnnnnnn nnnnnnnnnn nnnncctttg acgttggagt ccacgttctt
    10201 taatagtgga ctcttgttcc aaactggaac aacactcaac cctatctcgg tctattcttt
    10261 tgatttataa gggattttgc cgatttcggc ctattggtta aaaaatgagc tgatttaaca
    10321 aaaatttaac gcgaattaat tctgtggaat gtgtgtcagt tagggtgtgg aaagtcccca
    10381 ggctccccag caggcagaag tatgcaaagc atgcatctca attagtcagc aaccaggtgt
    10441 ggaaagtccc caggctcccc agcaggcaga agtatgcaaa gcatgcatct caattagtca
    10501 gcaaccatag tcccgcccct aactccgccc atcccgcccc taactccgcc cagttccgcc
    10561 cattctccgc cccatggctg actaattttt tttatttatg cagaggccga ggccgcctct
    10621 gcctctgagc tattccagaa gtagtgagga ggcttttttg gaggcctagg cttttgcaaa
    10681 aagctcccgg gagcttgtat atccattttc ggatctgatc agcacgtgat gaaaaagcct
    10741 gaactcaccg cgacgtctgt cgagaagttt ctgatcgaaa agttcgacag cgtctccgac
    10801 ctgatgcagc tctcggaggg cgaagaatct cgtgctttca gcttcgatgt aggagggcgt
    10861 ggatatgtcc tgcgggtaaa tagctgcgcc gatggtttct acaaagatcg ttatgtttat
    10921 cggcactttg catcggccgc gctcccgatt ccggaagtgc ttgacattgg ggaattcagc
    10981 gagagcctga cctattgcat ctcccgccgt gcacagggtg tcacgttgca agacctgcct
    11041 gaaaccgaac tgcccgctgt tctgcagccg gtcgcggagg ccatggatgc gatcgctgcg
    11101 gccgatctta gccagacgag cgggttcggc ccattcggac cgcaaggaat cggtcaatac
    11161 actacatggc gtgatttcat atgcgcgatt gctgatcccc atgtgtatca ctggcaaact
    11221 gtgatggacg acaccgtcag tgcgtccgtc gcgcaggctc tcgatgagct gatgctttgg
    11281 gccgaggact gccccgaagt ccggcacctc gtgcacgcgg atttcggctc caacaatgtc
    11341 ctgacggaca atggccgcat aacagcggtc attgactgga gcgaggcgat gttcggggat
    11401 tcccaatacg aggtcgccaa catcttcttc tggaggccgt ggttggcttg tatggagcag
    11461 cagacgcgct acttcgagcg gaggcatccg gagcttgcag gatcgccgcg gctccgggcg
    11521 tatatgctcc gcattggtct tgaccaactc tatcagagct tggttgacgg caatttcgat
    11581 gatgcagctt gggcgcaggg tcgatgcgac gcaatcgtcc gatccggagc cgggactgtc
    11641 gggcgtacac aaatcgcccg cagaagcgcg gccgtctgga ccgatggctg tgtagaagta
    11701 ctcgccgata gtggaaaccg acgccccagc actcgtccga gggcaaagga atagcacgtg
    11761 ctacgagatt tcgattccac cgccgccttc tatgaaaggt tgggcttcgg aatcgttttc
    11821 cgggacgccg gctggatgat cctccagcgc ggggatctca tgctggagtt cttcgcccac
    11881 cccaacttgt ttattgcagc ttataatggt tacaaataaa gcaatagcat cacaaatttc
    11941 acaaataaag catttttttc actgcattct agttgtggtt tgtccaaact catcaatgta
    12001 tcttatcatg tctgtatacc gtcgacctct agctagagct tggcgtaatc atggtcatag
    12061 ctgtttcctg tgtgaaattg ttatccgctc acaattccac acaacatacg agccggaagc
    12121 ataaagtgta aagcctgggg tgcctaatga gtgagctaac tcacattaat tgcgttgcgc
    12181 tcactgcccg ctttccagtc gggaaacctg tcgtgccagc tgcattaatg aatcggccaa
    12241 cgcgcgggga gaggcggttt gcgtattggg cgctcttccg cttcctcgct cactgactcg
    12301 ctgcgctcgg tcgttcggct gcggcgagcg gtatcagctc actcaaaggc ggtaatacgg
    12361 ttatccacag aatcagggga taacgcagga aagaacatgt gagcaaaagg ccagcaaaag
    12421 gccaggaacc gtaaaaaggc cgcgttgctg gcgtttttcc ataggctccg cccccctgac
    12481 gagcatcaca aaaatcgacg ctcaagtcag aggtggcgaa acccgacagg actataaaga
    12541 taccaggcgt ttccccctgg aagctccctc gtgcgctctc ctgttccgac cctgccgctt
    12601 accggatacc tgtccgcctt tctcccttcg ggaagcgtgg cgctttctca tagctcacgc
    12661 tgtaggtatc tcagttcggt gtaggtcgtt cgctccaagc tgggctgtgt gcacgaaccc
    12721 cccgttcagc ccgaccgctg cgccttatcc ggtaactatc gtcttgagtc caacccggta
    12781 agacacgact tatcgccact ggcagcagcc actggtaaca ggattagcag agcgaggtat
    12841 gtaggcggtg ctacagagtt cttgaagtgg tggcctaact acggctacac tagaagaaca
    12901 gtatttggta tctgcgctct gctgaagcca gttaccttcg gaaaaagagt tggtagctct
    12961 tgatccggca aacaaaccac cgctggtagc ggtggttttt ttgtttgcaa gcagcagatt
    13021 acgcgcagaa aaaaaggatc tcaagaagat cctttgatct tttctacggg gtctgacgct
    13081 cagtggaacg aaaactcacg ttaagggatt ttggtcatga gattatcaaa aaggatcttc
    13141 acctagatcc ttttaaatta aaaatgaagt tttaaatcaa tctaaagtat atatgagtaa
    13201 acttggtctg acagttacca atgcttaatc agtgaggcac ctatctcagc gatctgtcta
    13261 tttcgttcat ccatagttgc ctgactcccc gtcgtgtaga taactacgat acgggagggc
    13321 ttaccatctg gccccagtgc tgcaatgata ccgcgagacc cacgctcacc ggctccagat
    13381 ttatcagcaa taaaccagcc agccggaagg gccgagcgca gaagtggtcc tgcaacttta
    13441 tccgcctcca tccagtctat taattgttgc cgggaagcta gagtaagtag ttcgccagtt
    13501 aatagtttgc gcaacgttgt tgccattgct acaggcatcg tggtgtcacg ctcgtcgttt
    13561 ggtatggctt cattcagctc cggttcccaa cgatcaaggc gagttacatg atcccccatg
    13621 ttgtgcaaaa aagcggttag ctccttcggt cctccgatcg ttgtcagaag taagttggcc
    13681 gcagtgttat cactcatggt tatggcagca ctgcataatt ctcttactgt catgccatcc
    13741 gtaagatgct tttctgtgac tggtgagtac tcaaccaagt cattctgaga atagtgtatg
    13801 cggcgaccga gttgctcttg cccggcgtca atacgggata ataccgcgcc acatagcaga
    13861 actttaaaag tgctcatcat tggaaaacgt tcttcggggc gaaaactctc aaggatctta
    13921 ccgctgttga gatccagttc gatgtaaccc actcgtgcac ccaactgatc ttcagcatct
    13981 tttactttca ccagcgtttc tgggtgagca aaaacaggaa ggcaaaatgc cgcaaaaaag
    14041 ggaataaggg cgacacggaa atgttgaata ctcatactct tcctttttca atattattga
    14101 agcatttatc agggttattg tctcatgagc ggatacatat ttgaatgtat ttagaaaaat
    14161 aaacaaatag gggttccgcg cacatttccc cgaaaagtgc cacctgacgt cgacggatcg
    14221 ggagatcaac ttgtttattg cagcttataa tggttacaaa taaagcaata gcatcacaaa
    14281 tttcacaaat aaagcatttt tttcactgca ttctagttgt ggtttgtcca aactcatcaa
    14341 tgtatcttat catgtctgga tcaactggat aactcaagct aaccaaaatc atcccaaact
    14401 tcccacccca taccctatta ccactgccaa ttacctgtgg tttcatttac tctaaacctg
    14461 tgattcctct gaattatttt cattttaaag aaattgtatt tgttaaatat gtactacaaa
    14521 cttagtagt
//
