# Supplementary material for: Bioengineering multifunctional extracellular vesicles for targeted delivery of biologics to T cells
Source: bioRxiv preprint, doi:10.1101/2022.05.14.491879, version 1 (2022-05-14)
Supplement: Source Data [file 491879_file03.zip › SourceData/Plasmid_Maps/pDMS213.gb]

LOCUS       Exported               10578 bp ds-DNA     circular SYN 15-MAR-2022
DEFINITION  synthetic circular DNA
ACCESSION   .
VERSION     .
KEYWORDS    .
SOURCE      synthetic DNA construct
  ORGANISM  recombinant plasmid
REFERENCE   1  (bases 1 to 10578)
  AUTHORS   Leonard Lab
  TITLE     Direct Submission
  JOURNAL   Exported Tuesday, Mar 15, 2022 from SnapGene 5.1.7
            https://www.snapgene.com
FEATURES             Location/Qualifiers
     source          1..10578
                     /organism="recombinant plasmid"
                     /mol_type="other DNA"
     LTR             1..634
                     /label=3' LTR
                     /note="3' long terminal repeat (LTR) from HIV-1"
     misc_feature    454..634
                     /label=HIV-1_5_LTR
     misc_feature    681..806
                     /label=HIV-1 Psi
                     /note="packaging signal of human immunodeficiency virus 
                     type 1"
     misc_feature    745..789
                     /label=HIV-1_psi_pack
     misc_feature    1303..1536
                     /label=RRE
                     /label=TRE
                     /note="promoter"
     misc_feature    2063..2180
                     /label=cPPT/CTS
                     /note="central polypurine tract and central termination 
                     sequence of HIV-1"
     misc_feature    2067..2082
                     /label=cPPT
                     /note=" central polypurine tract helps translocation into 
                     the nucleus of non-dividing cells"
     CDS             complement(2245..2619)
                     /codon_start=1
                     /label=zeoR
                     /note="bacterial resistance marker, Zeocin resistance"
                     /translation="MAKLTSAVPVLTARDVAGAVEFWTDRLGFSRDFVEDDFAGVVRDD
                     VTLFISAVQDQVVPDNTLAWVWVRGLDELYAEWSEVVSTNFRDASGPAMTEIGEQPWGR
                     EFALRDPAGNCVHFVAEEQD"
     regulatory      2616..2625
                     /regulatory_class="other"
                     /label=Kozak sequence
                     /note="vertebrate consensus sequence for strong initiation 
                     of translation (Kozak, 1987)"
     promoter        complement(2639..2686)
                     /label=EM7 promoter
                     /note="synthetic bacterial promoter "
     misc_feature    2738..3180
                     /label=CMV IE
     enhancer        2791..3094
                     /label=CMV enhancer
                     /note="human cytomegalovirus immediate early enhancer"
     promoter        3095..3298
                     /label=CMV promoter
                     /note="human cytomegalovirus (CMV) immediate early 
                     promoter"
     CDS             3390
                     /codon_start=1
                     /label=turboGFP
                     /note="marker to track shRNAmir expression,TurboGFP is an 
                     improved variant of the green fluorescent protein CopGFP 
                     cloned from copepod Pontellina plumata  [Shagin et al., 
                     2004]. It possesses bright green fluorescence (excitation/ 
                     emission max = 482/ 502 "
                     /translation=""
     CDS             3406..3426
                     /codon_start=1
                     /product="nuclear localization signal of SV40 (simian virus
                     40) large T antigen"
                     /label=SV40 NLS
                     /translation="PKKKRKV"
     CDS             3433..4149
                     /codon_start=1
                     /product="enhanced YFP"
                     /label=EYFP
                     /note="mammalian codon-optimized"
                     /translation="MVSKGEELFTGVVPILVELDGDVNGHKFSVSGEGEGDATYGKLTL
                     KFICTTGKLPVPWPTLVTTFGYGLQCFARYPDHMKQHDFFKSAMPEGYVQERTIFFKDD
                     GNYKTRAEVKFEGDTLVNRIELKGIDFKEDGNILGHKLEYNYNSHNVYIMADKQKNGIK
                     VNFKIRHNIEDGSVQLADHYQQNTPIGDGPVLLPDNHYLSYQSALSKDPNEKRDHMVLL
                     EFVTAAGITLGMDELYK"
     CDS             4165..4191
                     /codon_start=1
                     /product="HA (human influenza hemagglutinin) epitope tag"
                     /label=HA
                     /translation="YPYDVPDYA"
     CDS             4201..4257
                     /codon_start=1
                     /product="2A peptide from porcine teschovirus-1 
                     polyprotein"
                     /label=P2A
                     /note="Eukaryotic ribosomes fail to insert a peptide bond 
                     between the Gly and Pro residues, yielding separate 
                     polypeptides."
                     /translation="ATNFSLLKQAGDVEENPGP"
     CDS             4258..4656
                     /codon_start=1
                     /gene="Aspergillus terreus BSD"
                     /product="blasticidin S deaminase"
                     /label=BSD
                     /note="confers resistance to blasticidin"
                     /translation="MAKPLSQEESTLIERATATINSIPISEDYSVASAALSSDGRIFTG
                     VNVYHFTGGPCAELVVLGTAAAAAAGNLTCIVAIGNENRGILSPCGRCRQVLLDLHPGI
                     KAIVKDSDGQPTAVGIRELLPSGYVWEG"
     misc_feature    4674..5261
                     /label=WPRE
                     /note="woodchuck posttranscriptional regulatory element"
     CDS             complement(5144..5155)
                     /codon_start=1
                     /product="Factor Xa recognition and cleavage site"
                     /label=Factor Xa site
                     /translation="IEGR"
     LTR             5348..5581
                     /label=3' LTR (Delta-U3)
                     /note="self-inactivating 3' long terminal repeat (LTR) from
                     HIV-1"
     misc_feature    5501..5581
                     /label=HIV-1_3_LTR
     polyA_signal    5688..5912
                     /label=bGH poly(A) signal
                     /note="bovine growth hormone polyadenylation signal"
     rep_origin      5958..6386
                     /direction=RIGHT
                     /label=f1 ori
                     /note="f1 bacteriophage origin of replication; arrow 
                     indicates direction of (+) strand synthesis"
     promoter        6400..6729
                     /label=SV40 promoter
                     /note="SV40 enhancer and early promoter"
     rep_origin      6580..6715
                     /label=SV40 ori
                     /note="SV40 origin of replication"
     misc_feature    6580..6657
                     /label=SV40_origin
     CDS             6778..7803
                     /codon_start=1
                     /gene="aph(4)-Ia"
                     /product="aminoglycoside phosphotransferase from E. coli"
                     /label=HygR
                     /note="confers resistance to hygromycin"
                     /translation="MKKPELTATSVEKFLIEKFDSVSDLMQLSEGEESRAFSFDVGGRG
                     YVLRVNSCADGFYKDRYVYRHFASAALPIPEVLDIGEFSESLTYCISRRAQGVTLQDLP
                     ETELPAVLQPVAEAMDAIAAADLSQTSGFGPFGPQGIGQYTTWRDFICAIADPHVYHWQ
                     TVMDDTVSASVAQALDELMLWAEDCPEVRHLVHADFGSNNVLTDNGRITAVIDWSEAMF
                     GDSQYEVANIFFWRPWLACMEQQTRYFERRHPELAGSPRLRAYMLRIGLDQLYQSLVDG
                     NFDDAAWAQGRCDAIVRSGAGTVGRTQIARRSAAVWTDGCVEVLADSGNRRPSTRPRAK
                     E"
     polyA_signal    7933..8054
                     /label=SV40 poly(A) signal
                     /note="SV40 polyadenylation signal"
     primer_bind     complement(8103..8119)
                     /label=M13 rev
                     /note="common sequencing primer, one of multiple similar 
                     variants"
     protein_bind    8127..8143
                     /label=lac operator
                     /bound_moiety="lac repressor encoded by lacI"
                     /note="The lac repressor binds to the lac operator to 
                     inhibit transcription in E. coli. This inhibition can be 
                     relieved by adding lactose or 
                     isopropyl-beta-D-thiogalactopyranoside (IPTG)."
     promoter        complement(8151..8181)
                     /label=lac promoter
                     /note="promoter for the E. coli lac operon"
     protein_bind    8196..8217
                     /label=CAP binding site
                     /bound_moiety="E. coli catabolite activator protein"
                     /note="CAP binding activates transcription in the presence 
                     of cAMP."
     misc_feature    8490..9109
                     /label=pUCorigin
     rep_origin      complement(8505..9093)
                     /direction=LEFT
                     /label=ori
                     /note="high-copy-number ColE1/pMB1/pBR322/pUC origin of 
                     replication"
     CDS             complement(9264..10124)
                     /codon_start=1
                     /label=amp R
                     /note=" -lactamase"
                     /translation="MSIQHFRVALIPFFAAFCLPVFAHPETLVKVKDAEDQLGARVGYI
                     ELDLNSGKILESFRPEERFPMMSTFKVLLCGAVLSRIDAGQEQLGRRIHYSQNDLVEYS
                     PVTEKHLTDGMTVRELCSAAITMSDNTAANLLLTTIGGPKELTAFLHNMGDHVTRLDRW
                     EPELNEAIPNDERDTTMPVAMATTLRKLLTGELLTLASRQQLIDWMEADKVAGPLLRSA
                     LPAGWFIADKSGAGERGSRGIIAALGPDGKPSRIVVIYTTGSQATMDERNRQIAEIGAS
                     LIKHW"
     promoter        complement(10125..10229)
                     /gene="bla"
                     /label=AmpR promoter
     polyA_signal    10277..10411
                     /label=SV40 poly(A) signal
                     /note="SV40 polyadenylation signal"
ORIGIN
        1 tggaagggct aattcactcc caaagaagac aagatatcct tgatctgtgg atctaccaca
       61 cacaaggcta cttccctgat tagcagaact acacaccagg gccaggggtc agatatccac
      121 tgacctttgg atggtgctac aagctagtac cagttgagcc agataaggta gaagaggcca
      181 ataaaggaga gaacaccagc ttgttacacc ctgtgagcct gcatgggatg gatgacccgg
      241 agagagaagt gttagagtgg aggtttgaca gccgcctagc atttcatcac gtggcccgag
      301 agctgcatcc ggagtacttc aagaactgct gatatcgagc ttgctacaag ggactttccg
      361 ctggggactt tccagggagg cgtggcctgg gcgggactgg ggagtggcga gccctcagat
      421 cctgcatata agcagctgct ttttgcctgt actgggtctc tctggttaga ccagatctga
      481 gcctgggagc tctctggcta actagggaac ccactgctta agcctcaata aagcttgcct
      541 tgagtgcttc aagtagtgtg tgcccgtctg ttgtgtgact ctggtaacta gagatccctc
      601 agaccctttt agtcagtgtg gaaaatctct agcagtggcg cccgaacagg gacttgaaag
      661 cgaaagggaa accagaggag ctctctcgac gcaggactcg gcttgctgaa gcgcgcacgg
      721 caagaggcga ggggcggcga ctggtgagta cgccaaaaat tttgactagc ggaggctaga
      781 aggagagaga tgggtgcgag agcgtcagta ttaagcgggg gagaattaga tcgcgatggg
      841 aaaaaattcg gttaaggcca gggggaaaga aaaaatataa attaaaacat atagtatggg
      901 caagcaggga gctagaacga ttcgcagtta atcctggcct gttagaaaca tcagaaggct
      961 gtagacaaat actgggacag ctacaaccat cccttcagac aggatcagaa gaacttagat
     1021 cattatataa tacagtagca accctctatt gtgtgcatca aaggatagag ataaaagaca
     1081 ccaaggaagc tttagacaag atagaggaag agcaaaacaa aagtaagacc accgcacagc
     1141 aagcggccgg ccgctgatct tcagacctgg aggaggagat atgagggaca attggagaag
     1201 tgaattatat aaatataaag tagtaaaaat tgaaccatta ggagtagcac ccaccaaggc
     1261 aaagagaaga gtggtgcaga gagaaaaaag agcagtggga ataggagctt tgttccttgg
     1321 gttcttggga gcagcaggaa gcactatggg cgcagcgtca atgacgctga cggtacaggc
     1381 cagacaatta ttgtctggta tagtgcagca gcagaacaat ttgctgaggg ctattgaggc
     1441 gcaacagcat ctgttgcaac tcacagtctg gggcatcaag cagctccagg caagaatcct
     1501 ggctgtggaa agatacctaa aggatcaaca gctcctgggg atttggggtt gctctggaaa
     1561 actcatttgc accactgctg tgccttggaa tgctagttgg agtaataaat ctctggaaca
     1621 gatttggaat cacacgacct ggatggagtg ggacagagaa attaacaatt acacaagctt
     1681 aatacactcc ttaattgaag aatcgcaaaa ccagcaagaa aagaatgaac aagaattatt
     1741 ggaattagat aaatgggcaa gtttgtggaa ttggtttaac ataacaaatt ggctgtggta
     1801 tataaaatta ttcataatga tagtaggagg cttggtaggt ttaagaatag tttttgctgt
     1861 actttctata gtgaatagag ttaggcaggg atattcacca ttatcgtttc agacccacct
     1921 cccaaccccg aggggacccg acaggcccga aggaatagaa gaagaaggtg gagagagaga
     1981 cagagacaga tccattcgat tagtgaacgg atcggcactg cgtgcgccaa ttctgcagac
     2041 aaatggcagt attcatccac aattttaaaa gaaaaggggg gattgggggg tacagtgcag
     2101 gggaaagaat agtagacata atagcaacag acatacaaac taaagaatta caaaaacaaa
     2161 ttacaaaaat tcaaaatttt cgggtttatt acagggacag cagagatcca gtttggttag
     2221 taccgggccc gctctagtcc ggaatcagtc ctgctcctcg gccacgaagt gcacgcagtt
     2281 gccggccggg tcgcgcaggg cgaactcccg cccccacggc tgctcgccga tctcggtcat
     2341 ggccggcccg gaggcgtccc ggaagttcgt ggacacgacc tccgaccact cggcgtacag
     2401 ctcgtccagg ccgcgcaccc acacccaggc cagggtgttg tccggcacca cctggtcctg
     2461 gaccgcgctg atgaacaggg tcacgtcgtc ccggaccaca ccggcgaagt cgtcctccac
     2521 gaagtcccgg gagaacccga gccggtcggt ccagaactcg accgctccgg cgacgtcgcg
     2581 cgcggtgagc accggaacgg cactggtcaa cttggccatg gtggccctcc tatagtgagt
     2641 cgtattatac tatgccgata tactatgccg atgattaatt gtcaacacgt gctgcaggtc
     2701 cgaggttcta gacgtattac cgccatgcat tagttattaa tagtaatcaa ttacggggtc
     2761 attagttcat agcccatata tggagttccg cgttacataa cttacggtaa atggcccgcc
     2821 tggctgaccg cccaacgacc cccgcccatt gacgtcaata atgacgtatg ttcccatagt
     2881 aacgccaata gggactttcc attgacgtca atgggtggag tatttacggt aaactgccca
     2941 cttggcagta catcaagtgt atcatatgcc aagtacgccc cctattgacg tcaatgacgg
     3001 taaatggccc gcctggcatt atgcccagta catgacctta tgggactttc ctacttggca
     3061 gtacatctac gtattagtca tcgctattac catggtgatg cggttttggc agtacatcaa
     3121 tgggcgtgga tagcggtttg actcacgggg atttccaagt ctccacccca ttgacgtcaa
     3181 tgggagtttg ttttggcacc aaaatcaacg ggactttcca aaatgtcgta acaactccgc
     3241 cccattgacg caaatgggcg gtaggcgtgt acggtgggag gtctatataa gcagagctcg
     3301 tttagtgaac cgtcagatcg cctggagacg ccatccacgc tgttttgacc tccatagaag
     3361 acaccgactc tactagagga tctgccacca gctagcgcca ccatgccgaa gaaaaagcgg
     3421 aaggtgaccg gtatggtgag caagggcgag gagctgttca ccggggtggt gcccatcctg
     3481 gtcgagctgg acggcgacgt aaacggccac aagttcagcg tgtccggcga gggcgagggc
     3541 gatgccacct acggcaagct gaccctgaag ttcatctgca ccaccggcaa gctgcccgtg
     3601 ccctggccca ccctcgtgac caccttcggc tacggcctgc agtgcttcgc ccgctacccc
     3661 gaccacatga agcagcacga cttcttcaag tccgccatgc ccgaaggcta cgtccaggag
     3721 cgcaccatct tcttcaagga cgacggcaac tacaagaccc gcgccgaggt gaagttcgag
     3781 ggcgacaccc tggtgaaccg catcgagctg aagggcatcg acttcaagga ggacggcaac
     3841 atcctggggc acaagctgga gtacaactac aacagccaca acgtctatat catggccgac
     3901 aagcagaaga acggcatcaa ggtgaacttc aagatccgcc acaacatcga ggacggcagc
     3961 gtgcagctcg ccgaccacta ccagcagaac acccccatcg gcgacggccc cgtgctgctg
     4021 cccgacaacc actacctgag ctaccagtcc gccctgagca aagaccccaa cgagaagcgc
     4081 gatcacatgg tcctgctgga gttcgtgacc gccgccggga tcactctcgg catggacgag
     4141 ctgtacaaga cgcgtggaag cggataccca tacgatgtgc cagattacgc tggatccggc
     4201 gcaacaaact tctctctgct gaaacaagcc ggagatgtcg aagagaatcc tggaccgatg
     4261 gccaagcctt tgtctcaaga agaatccacc ctcattgaaa gagcaacggc tacaatcaac
     4321 agcatcccca tctctgaaga ctacagcgtc gccagcgcag ctctctctag cgacggccgc
     4381 atcttcactg gtgtcaatgt atatcatttt actgggggac cttgtgcaga actcgtggtg
     4441 ctgggcactg ctgctgctgc ggcagctggc aacctgactt gtatcgtcgc gatcggaaat
     4501 gagaacaggg gcatcttgag cccctgcgga cggtgccgac aggtgcttct cgatctgcat
     4561 cctgggatca aagccatagt gaaggacagt gatggacagc cgacggcagt tgggattcgt
     4621 gaattgctgc cctctggtta tgtgtgggag ggctaatgta caagtaggtc gacaatcaac
     4681 ctctggatac aaaatttgtg aaagattgac tggtattctt aactatgttg ctccttttac
     4741 gctatgtgga tacgctgctt taatgccttt gtatcatgct attgcttccc gtatggcttt
     4801 cattttctcc tccttgtata aatcctggtt gctgtctctt tatgaggagt tgtggcccgt
     4861 tgtcaggcaa cgtggcgtgg tgtgcactgt gtttgctgac gcaaccccca ctggttgggg
     4921 cattgccacc acctgtcagc tcctttccgg gactttcgct ttccccctcc ctattgccac
     4981 ggcggaactc atcgccgcct gccttgcccg ctgctggaca ggggctcggc tgttgggcac
     5041 tgacaattcc gtggtgttgt cggggaagct gacgtccttt ccatggctgc tcgcctgtgt
     5101 tgccacctgg attctgcgcg ggacgtcctt ctgctacgtc ccttcggccc tcaatccagc
     5161 ggaccttcct tcccgcggcc tgctgccggc tctgcggcct cttccgcgtc ttcgccttcg
     5221 ccctcagacg agtcggatct ccctttgggc cgcctccccg cctggaattc gagctcggta
     5281 cctttaagac caatgactta caaggcagct gtagatctta gccacttttt aaaagaaaag
     5341 aggggactgg aagggctaat tcactcccaa cgaagacaag atctgctttt tgcttgtact
     5401 gggtctctct ggttagacca gatctgagcc tgggagctct ctggctaact agggaaccca
     5461 ctgcttaagc ctcaataaag cttgccttga gtgcttcaag tagtgtgtgc ccgtctgttg
     5521 tgtgactctg gtaactagag atccctcaga cccttttagt cagtgtggaa aatctctagc
     5581 agtagtagtt catgtcatct tattattcag tatttataac ttgcaaagaa atgaatatca
     5641 gagagtgaga ggccttgaca ttgtttaaac ccgctgatca gcctcgactg tgccttctag
     5701 ttgccagcca tctgttgttt gcccctcccc cgtgccttcc ttgaccctgg aaggtgccac
     5761 tcccactgtc ctttcctaat aaaatgagga aattgcatcg cattgtctga gtaggtgtca
     5821 ttctattctg gggggtgggg tggggcagga cagcaagggg gaggattggg aagacaatag
     5881 caggcatgct ggggatgcgg tgggctctat ggcttctgag gcggaaagaa ccagctgggg
     5941 ctctaggggg tatccccnnn nnnnnnnnnn nnnnnnnnnn nnnnnnnnnn nnnnnnnnnn
     6001 nnnnnnnnnn nnnnnnnnnn nnnnnnnnnn nnnnnnnnnn nnnnnnnnnn nnnnnnnnnn
     6061 nnnnnnnnnn nnnnnnnnnn ncnnnnnnnn nnnnnnnnnn nnnnnnnnnn nnnnnnnnnn
     6121 nnnnnnnnnn nnnnnnnnnn nnnnnnnnnn nnnnnnnnnn nnnnnnnnnn nnnannnnnn
     6181 nnnnnnnnnn nnnnnnnnnn nnnnnnnnnn nnnnnnnnnn nnncctttga cgttggagtc
     6241 cacgttcttt aatagtggac tcttgttcca aactggaaca acactcaacc ctatctcggt
     6301 ctattctttt gatttataag ggattttgcc gatttcggcc tattggttaa aaaatgagct
     6361 gatttaacaa aaatttaacg cgaattaatt ctgtggaatg tgtgtcagtt agggtgtgga
     6421 aagtccccag gctccccagc aggcagaagt atgcaaagca tgcatctcaa ttagtcagca
     6481 accaggtgtg gaaagtcccc aggctcccca gcaggcagaa gtatgcaaag catgcatctc
     6541 aattagtcag caaccatagt cccgccccta actccgccca tcccgcccct aactccgccc
     6601 agttccgccc attctccgcc ccatggctga ctaatttttt ttatttatgc agaggccgag
     6661 gccgcctctg cctctgagct attccagaag tagtgaggag gcttttttgg aggcctaggc
     6721 ttttgcaaaa agctcccggg agcttgtata tccattttcg gatctgatca gcacgtgatg
     6781 aaaaagcctg aactcaccgc gacgtctgtc gagaagtttc tgatcgaaaa gttcgacagc
     6841 gtctccgacc tgatgcagct ctcggagggc gaagaatctc gtgctttcag cttcgatgta
     6901 ggagggcgtg gatatgtcct gcgggtaaat agctgcgccg atggtttcta caaagatcgt
     6961 tatgtttatc ggcactttgc atcggccgcg ctcccgattc cggaagtgct tgacattggg
     7021 gaattcagcg agagcctgac ctattgcatc tcccgccgtg cacagggtgt cacgttgcaa
     7081 gacctgcctg aaaccgaact gcccgctgtt ctgcagccgg tcgcggaggc catggatgcg
     7141 atcgctgcgg ccgatcttag ccagacgagc gggttcggcc cattcggacc gcaaggaatc
     7201 ggtcaataca ctacatggcg tgatttcata tgcgcgattg ctgatcccca tgtgtatcac
     7261 tggcaaactg tgatggacga caccgtcagt gcgtccgtcg cgcaggctct cgatgagctg
     7321 atgctttggg ccgaggactg ccccgaagtc cggcacctcg tgcacgcgga tttcggctcc
     7381 aacaatgtcc tgacggacaa tggccgcata acagcggtca ttgactggag cgaggcgatg
     7441 ttcggggatt cccaatacga ggtcgccaac atcttcttct ggaggccgtg gttggcttgt
     7501 atggagcagc agacgcgcta cttcgagcgg aggcatccgg agcttgcagg atcgccgcgg
     7561 ctccgggcgt atatgctccg cattggtctt gaccaactct atcagagctt ggttgacggc
     7621 aatttcgatg atgcagcttg ggcgcagggt cgatgcgacg caatcgtccg atccggagcc
     7681 gggactgtcg ggcgtacaca aatcgcccgc agaagcgcgg ccgtctggac cgatggctgt
     7741 gtagaagtac tcgccgatag tggaaaccga cgccccagca ctcgtccgag ggcaaaggaa
     7801 tagcacgtgc tacgagattt cgattccacc gccgccttct atgaaaggtt gggcttcgga
     7861 atcgttttcc gggacgccgg ctggatgatc ctccagcgcg gggatctcat gctggagttc
     7921 ttcgcccacc ccaacttgtt tattgcagct tataatggtt acaaataaag caatagcatc
     7981 acaaatttca caaataaagc atttttttca ctgcattcta gttgtggttt gtccaaactc
     8041 atcaatgtat cttatcatgt ctgtataccg tcgacctcta gctagagctt ggcgtaatca
     8101 tggtcatagc tgtttcctgt gtgaaattgt tatccgctca caattccaca caacatacga
     8161 gccggaagca taaagtgtaa agcctggggt gcctaatgag tgagctaact cacattaatt
     8221 gcgttgcgct cactgcccgc tttccagtcg ggaaacctgt cgtgccagct gcattaatga
     8281 atcggccaac gcgcggggag aggcggtttg cgtattgggc gctcttccgc ttcctcgctc
     8341 actgactcgc tgcgctcggt cgttcggctg cggcgagcgg tatcagctca ctcaaaggcg
     8401 gtaatacggt tatccacaga atcaggggat aacgcaggaa agaacatgtg agcaaaaggc
     8461 cagcaaaagg ccaggaaccg taaaaaggcc gcgttgctgg cgtttttcca taggctccgc
     8521 ccccctgacg agcatcacaa aaatcgacgc tcaagtcaga ggtggcgaaa cccgacagga
     8581 ctataaagat accaggcgtt tccccctgga agctccctcg tgcgctctcc tgttccgacc
     8641 ctgccgctta ccggatacct gtccgccttt ctcccttcgg gaagcgtggc gctttctcat
     8701 agctcacgct gtaggtatct cagttcggtg taggtcgttc gctccaagct gggctgtgtg
     8761 cacgaacccc ccgttcagcc cgaccgctgc gccttatccg gtaactatcg tcttgagtcc
     8821 aacccggtaa gacacgactt atcgccactg gcagcagcca ctggtaacag gattagcaga
     8881 gcgaggtatg taggcggtgc tacagagttc ttgaagtggt ggcctaacta cggctacact
     8941 agaagaacag tatttggtat ctgcgctctg ctgaagccag ttaccttcgg aaaaagagtt
     9001 ggtagctctt gatccggcaa acaaaccacc gctggtagcg gtggtttttt tgtttgcaag
     9061 cagcagatta cgcgcagaaa aaaaggatct caagaagatc ctttgatctt ttctacgggg
     9121 tctgacgctc agtggaacga aaactcacgt taagggattt tggtcatgag attatcaaaa
     9181 aggatcttca cctagatcct tttaaattaa aaatgaagtt ttaaatcaat ctaaagtata
     9241 tatgagtaaa cttggtctga cagttaccaa tgcttaatca gtgaggcacc tatctcagcg
     9301 atctgtctat ttcgttcatc catagttgcc tgactccccg tcgtgtagat aactacgata
     9361 cgggagggct taccatctgg ccccagtgct gcaatgatac cgcgagaccc acgctcaccg
     9421 gctccagatt tatcagcaat aaaccagcca gccggaaggg ccgagcgcag aagtggtcct
     9481 gcaactttat ccgcctccat ccagtctatt aattgttgcc gggaagctag agtaagtagt
     9541 tcgccagtta atagtttgcg caacgttgtt gccattgcta caggcatcgt ggtgtcacgc
     9601 tcgtcgtttg gtatggcttc attcagctcc ggttcccaac gatcaaggcg agttacatga
     9661 tcccccatgt tgtgcaaaaa agcggttagc tccttcggtc ctccgatcgt tgtcagaagt
     9721 aagttggccg cagtgttatc actcatggtt atggcagcac tgcataattc tcttactgtc
     9781 atgccatccg taagatgctt ttctgtgact ggtgagtact caaccaagtc attctgagaa
     9841 tagtgtatgc ggcgaccgag ttgctcttgc ccggcgtcaa tacgggataa taccgcgcca
     9901 catagcagaa ctttaaaagt gctcatcatt ggaaaacgtt cttcggggcg aaaactctca
     9961 aggatcttac cgctgttgag atccagttcg atgtaaccca ctcgtgcacc caactgatct
    10021 tcagcatctt ttactttcac cagcgtttct gggtgagcaa aaacaggaag gcaaaatgcc
    10081 gcaaaaaagg gaataagggc gacacggaaa tgttgaatac tcatactctt cctttttcaa
    10141 tattattgaa gcatttatca gggttattgt ctcatgagcg gatacatatt tgaatgtatt
    10201 tagaaaaata aacaaatagg ggttccgcgc acatttcccc gaaaagtgcc acctgacgtc
    10261 gacggatcgg gagatcaact tgtttattgc agcttataat ggttacaaat aaagcaatag
    10321 catcacaaat ttcacaaata aagcattttt ttcactgcat tctagttgtg gtttgtccaa
    10381 actcatcaat gtatcttatc atgtctggat caactggata actcaagcta accaaaatca
    10441 tcccaaactt cccaccccat accctattac cactgccaat tacctgtggt ttcatttact
    10501 ctaaacctgt gattcctctg aattattttc attttaaaga aattgtattt gttaaatatg
    10561 tactacaaac ttagtagt
//
