# Supplementary material for: Bioengineering multifunctional extracellular vesicles for targeted delivery of biologics to T cells
Source: bioRxiv preprint, doi:10.1101/2022.05.14.491879, version 1 (2022-05-14)
Supplement: Source Data [file 491879_file03.zip › SourceData/Plasmid_Maps/pDMS182.gb]

LOCUS       Exported               11520 bp ds-DNA     circular SYN 15-MAR-2022
DEFINITION  synthetic circular DNA
ACCESSION   .
VERSION     .
KEYWORDS    .
SOURCE      synthetic DNA construct
  ORGANISM  recombinant plasmid
REFERENCE   1  (bases 1 to 11520)
  AUTHORS   Leonard Lab
  TITLE     Direct Submission
  JOURNAL   Exported Tuesday, Mar 15, 2022 from SnapGene 5.1.7
            https://www.snapgene.com
FEATURES             Location/Qualifiers
     source          1..11520
                     /organism="recombinant plasmid"
                     /mol_type="other DNA"
     LTR             1..634
                     /label=3' LTR
                     /note="3' long terminal repeat (LTR) from HIV-1"
     misc_feature    454..634
                     /label=HIV-1_5_LTR
     misc_feature    681..806
                     /label=HIV-1 Psi
                     /note="packaging signal of human immunodeficiency virus 
                     type 1"
     misc_feature    745..789
                     /label=HIV-1_psi_pack
     misc_feature    1303..1536
                     /label=RRE
                     /label=TRE
                     /note="promoter"
     misc_feature    2063..2180
                     /label=cPPT/CTS
                     /note="central polypurine tract and central termination 
                     sequence of HIV-1"
     misc_feature    2067..2082
                     /label=cPPT
                     /note=" central polypurine tract helps translocation into 
                     the nucleus of non-dividing cells"
     CDS             complement(2245..2619)
                     /codon_start=1
                     /label=zeoR
                     /note="bacterial resistance marker, Zeocin resistance"
                     /translation="MAKLTSAVPVLTARDVAGAVEFWTDRLGFSRDFVEDDFAGVVRDD
                     VTLFISAVQDQVVPDNTLAWVWVRGLDELYAEWSEVVSTNFRDASGPAMTEIGEQPWGR
                     EFALRDPAGNCVHFVAEEQD"
     regulatory      2616..2625
                     /regulatory_class="other"
                     /label=Kozak sequence
                     /note="vertebrate consensus sequence for strong initiation 
                     of translation (Kozak, 1987)"
     promoter        complement(2629..2647)
                     /label=T7 promoter
                     /note="promoter for bacteriophage T7 RNA polymerase"
     promoter        complement(2639..2686)
                     /label=EM7 promoter
                     /note="synthetic bacterial promoter "
     misc_feature    2738..3180
                     /label=CMV IE
     enhancer        2791..3094
                     /label=CMV enhancer
                     /note="human cytomegalovirus immediate early enhancer"
     promoter        3095..3298
                     /label=CMV promoter
                     /note="human cytomegalovirus (CMV) immediate early 
                     promoter"
     CDS             3390
                     /codon_start=1
                     /label=turboGFP
                     /note="marker to track shRNAmir expression,TurboGFP is an 
                     improved variant of the green fluorescent protein CopGFP 
                     cloned from copepod Pontellina plumata  [Shagin et al., 
                     2004]. It possesses bright green fluorescence (excitation/ 
                     emission max = 482/ 502 "
                     /translation=""
     CDS             3406..3426
                     /codon_start=1
                     /product="nuclear localization signal of SV40 (simian virus
                     40) large T antigen"
                     /label=SV40 NLS
                     /translation="PKKKRKV"
     CDS             3433..4149
                     /codon_start=1
                     /product="enhanced YFP"
                     /label=EYFP
                     /note="mammalian codon-optimized"
                     /translation="MVSKGEELFTGVVPILVELDGDVNGHKFSVSGEGEGDATYGKLTL
                     KFICTTGKLPVPWPTLVTTFGYGLQCFARYPDHMKQHDFFKSAMPEGYVQERTIFFKDD
                     GNYKTRAEVKFEGDTLVNRIELKGIDFKEDGNILGHKLEYNYNSHNVYIMADKQKNGIK
                     VNFKIRHNIEDGSVQLADHYQQNTPIGDGPVLLPDNHYLSYQSALSKDPNEKRDHMVLL
                     EFVTAAGITLGMDELYK"
     CDS             4195..5097
                     /codon_start=1
                     /label=ABI
                     /translation="MTRVPLYGFTSICGRRPEMEAAVSTIPRFLQSSSGSMLDGRFDPQ
                     SAAHFFGVYDGHGGSQVANYCRERMHLALAEEIAKEKPMLCDGDTWLEKWKKALFNSFL
                     RVDSEIESVAPETVGSTSVVAVVFPSHIFVANCGDSRAVLCRGKTALPLSVDHKPDRED
                     EAARIEAAGGKVIQWNGARVFGVLAMSRSIGDRYLKPSIIPDPEVTAVKRVKEDDCLIL
                     ASDGVWDVMTDEEACEMARKRILLWHKKNAVAGDASLLADERRKEGKDPAAMSAAEYLS
                     KLAIQRGSKDNISVVVVDLK"
     CDS             5107..5133
                     /codon_start=1
                     /product="HA (human influenza hemagglutinin) epitope tag"
                     /label=HA
                     /translation="YPYDVPDYA"
     CDS             5143..5199
                     /codon_start=1
                     /product="2A peptide from porcine teschovirus-1 
                     polyprotein"
                     /label=P2A
                     /note="Eukaryotic ribosomes fail to insert a peptide bond 
                     between the Gly and Pro residues, yielding separate 
                     polypeptides."
                     /translation="ATNFSLLKQAGDVEENPGP"
     CDS             5200..5598
                     /codon_start=1
                     /gene="Aspergillus terreus BSD"
                     /product="blasticidin S deaminase"
                     /label=BSD
                     /note="confers resistance to blasticidin"
                     /translation="MAKPLSQEESTLIERATATINSIPISEDYSVASAALSSDGRIFTG
                     VNVYHFTGGPCAELVVLGTAAAAAAGNLTCIVAIGNENRGILSPCGRCRQVLLDLHPGI
                     KAIVKDSDGQPTAVGIRELLPSGYVWEG"
     misc_feature    5616..6203
                     /label=WPRE
                     /note="woodchuck posttranscriptional regulatory element"
     CDS             complement(6086..6097)
                     /codon_start=1
                     /product="Factor Xa recognition and cleavage site"
                     /label=Factor Xa site
                     /translation="IEGR"
     LTR             6290..6523
                     /label=3' LTR (Delta-U3)
                     /note="self-inactivating 3' long terminal repeat (LTR) from
                     HIV-1"
     misc_feature    6443..6523
                     /label=HIV-1_3_LTR
     polyA_signal    6630..6854
                     /label=bGH poly(A) signal
                     /note="bovine growth hormone polyadenylation signal"
     rep_origin      6900..7328
                     /direction=RIGHT
                     /label=f1 ori
                     /note="f1 bacteriophage origin of replication; arrow 
                     indicates direction of (+) strand synthesis"
     promoter        7342..7671
                     /label=SV40 promoter
                     /note="SV40 enhancer and early promoter"
     rep_origin      7522..7657
                     /label=SV40 ori
                     /note="SV40 origin of replication"
     misc_feature    7522..7599
                     /label=SV40_origin
     CDS             7720..8745
                     /codon_start=1
                     /gene="aph(4)-Ia"
                     /product="aminoglycoside phosphotransferase from E. coli"
                     /label=HygR
                     /note="confers resistance to hygromycin"
                     /translation="MKKPELTATSVEKFLIEKFDSVSDLMQLSEGEESRAFSFDVGGRG
                     YVLRVNSCADGFYKDRYVYRHFASAALPIPEVLDIGEFSESLTYCISRRAQGVTLQDLP
                     ETELPAVLQPVAEAMDAIAAADLSQTSGFGPFGPQGIGQYTTWRDFICAIADPHVYHWQ
                     TVMDDTVSASVAQALDELMLWAEDCPEVRHLVHADFGSNNVLTDNGRITAVIDWSEAMF
                     GDSQYEVANIFFWRPWLACMEQQTRYFERRHPELAGSPRLRAYMLRIGLDQLYQSLVDG
                     NFDDAAWAQGRCDAIVRSGAGTVGRTQIARRSAAVWTDGCVEVLADSGNRRPSTRPRAK
                     E"
     polyA_signal    8875..8996
                     /label=SV40 poly(A) signal
                     /note="SV40 polyadenylation signal"
     primer_bind     complement(9045..9061)
                     /label=M13 rev
                     /note="common sequencing primer, one of multiple similar 
                     variants"
     protein_bind    9069..9085
                     /label=lac operator
                     /bound_moiety="lac repressor encoded by lacI"
                     /note="The lac repressor binds to the lac operator to 
                     inhibit transcription in E. coli. This inhibition can be 
                     relieved by adding lactose or 
                     isopropyl-beta-D-thiogalactopyranoside (IPTG)."
     promoter        complement(9093..9123)
                     /label=lac promoter
                     /note="promoter for the E. coli lac operon"
     protein_bind    9138..9159
                     /label=CAP binding site
                     /bound_moiety="E. coli catabolite activator protein"
                     /note="CAP binding activates transcription in the presence 
                     of cAMP."
     misc_feature    9432..10051
                     /label=pUCorigin
     rep_origin      complement(9447..10035)
                     /direction=LEFT
                     /label=ori
                     /note="high-copy-number ColE1/pMB1/pBR322/pUC origin of 
                     replication"
     CDS             complement(10206..11066)
                     /codon_start=1
                     /label=amp R
                     /note=" -lactamase"
                     /translation="MSIQHFRVALIPFFAAFCLPVFAHPETLVKVKDAEDQLGARVGYI
                     ELDLNSGKILESFRPEERFPMMSTFKVLLCGAVLSRIDAGQEQLGRRIHYSQNDLVEYS
                     PVTEKHLTDGMTVRELCSAAITMSDNTAANLLLTTIGGPKELTAFLHNMGDHVTRLDRW
                     EPELNEAIPNDERDTTMPVAMATTLRKLLTGELLTLASRQQLIDWMEADKVAGPLLRSA
                     LPAGWFIADKSGAGERGSRGIIAALGPDGKPSRIVVIYTTGSQATMDERNRQIAEIGAS
                     LIKHW"
     promoter        complement(11067..11171)
                     /gene="bla"
                     /label=AmpR promoter
     polyA_signal    11219..11353
                     /label=SV40 poly(A) signal
                     /note="SV40 polyadenylation signal"
ORIGIN
        1 tggaagggct aattcactcc caaagaagac aagatatcct tgatctgtgg atctaccaca
       61 cacaaggcta cttccctgat tagcagaact acacaccagg gccaggggtc agatatccac
      121 tgacctttgg atggtgctac aagctagtac cagttgagcc agataaggta gaagaggcca
      181 ataaaggaga gaacaccagc ttgttacacc ctgtgagcct gcatgggatg gatgacccgg
      241 agagagaagt gttagagtgg aggtttgaca gccgcctagc atttcatcac gtggcccgag
      301 agctgcatcc ggagtacttc aagaactgct gatatcgagc ttgctacaag ggactttccg
      361 ctggggactt tccagggagg cgtggcctgg gcgggactgg ggagtggcga gccctcagat
      421 cctgcatata agcagctgct ttttgcctgt actgggtctc tctggttaga ccagatctga
      481 gcctgggagc tctctggcta actagggaac ccactgctta agcctcaata aagcttgcct
      541 tgagtgcttc aagtagtgtg tgcccgtctg ttgtgtgact ctggtaacta gagatccctc
      601 agaccctttt agtcagtgtg gaaaatctct agcagtggcg cccgaacagg gacttgaaag
      661 cgaaagggaa accagaggag ctctctcgac gcaggactcg gcttgctgaa gcgcgcacgg
      721 caagaggcga ggggcggcga ctggtgagta cgccaaaaat tttgactagc ggaggctaga
      781 aggagagaga tgggtgcgag agcgtcagta ttaagcgggg gagaattaga tcgcgatggg
      841 aaaaaattcg gttaaggcca gggggaaaga aaaaatataa attaaaacat atagtatggg
      901 caagcaggga gctagaacga ttcgcagtta atcctggcct gttagaaaca tcagaaggct
      961 gtagacaaat actgggacag ctacaaccat cccttcagac aggatcagaa gaacttagat
     1021 cattatataa tacagtagca accctctatt gtgtgcatca aaggatagag ataaaagaca
     1081 ccaaggaagc tttagacaag atagaggaag agcaaaacaa aagtaagacc accgcacagc
     1141 aagcggccgg ccgctgatct tcagacctgg aggaggagat atgagggaca attggagaag
     1201 tgaattatat aaatataaag tagtaaaaat tgaaccatta ggagtagcac ccaccaaggc
     1261 aaagagaaga gtggtgcaga gagaaaaaag agcagtggga ataggagctt tgttccttgg
     1321 gttcttggga gcagcaggaa gcactatggg cgcagcgtca atgacgctga cggtacaggc
     1381 cagacaatta ttgtctggta tagtgcagca gcagaacaat ttgctgaggg ctattgaggc
     1441 gcaacagcat ctgttgcaac tcacagtctg gggcatcaag cagctccagg caagaatcct
     1501 ggctgtggaa agatacctaa aggatcaaca gctcctgggg atttggggtt gctctggaaa
     1561 actcatttgc accactgctg tgccttggaa tgctagttgg agtaataaat ctctggaaca
     1621 gatttggaat cacacgacct ggatggagtg ggacagagaa attaacaatt acacaagctt
     1681 aatacactcc ttaattgaag aatcgcaaaa ccagcaagaa aagaatgaac aagaattatt
     1741 ggaattagat aaatgggcaa gtttgtggaa ttggtttaac ataacaaatt ggctgtggta
     1801 tataaaatta ttcataatga tagtaggagg cttggtaggt ttaagaatag tttttgctgt
     1861 actttctata gtgaatagag ttaggcaggg atattcacca ttatcgtttc agacccacct
     1921 cccaaccccg aggggacccg acaggcccga aggaatagaa gaagaaggtg gagagagaga
     1981 cagagacaga tccattcgat tagtgaacgg atcggcactg cgtgcgccaa ttctgcagac
     2041 aaatggcagt attcatccac aattttaaaa gaaaaggggg gattgggggg tacagtgcag
     2101 gggaaagaat agtagacata atagcaacag acatacaaac taaagaatta caaaaacaaa
     2161 ttacaaaaat tcaaaatttt cgggtttatt acagggacag cagagatcca gtttggttag
     2221 taccgggccc gctctagtcc ggaatcagtc ctgctcctcg gccacgaagt gcacgcagtt
     2281 gccggccggg tcgcgcaggg cgaactcccg cccccacggc tgctcgccga tctcggtcat
     2341 ggccggcccg gaggcgtccc ggaagttcgt ggacacgacc tccgaccact cggcgtacag
     2401 ctcgtccagg ccgcgcaccc acacccaggc cagggtgttg tccggcacca cctggtcctg
     2461 gaccgcgctg atgaacaggg tcacgtcgtc ccggaccaca ccggcgaagt cgtcctccac
     2521 gaagtcccgg gagaacccga gccggtcggt ccagaactcg accgctccgg cgacgtcgcg
     2581 cgcggtgagc accggaacgg cactggtcaa cttggccatg gtggccctcc tatagtgagt
     2641 cgtattatac tatgccgata tactatgccg atgattaatt gtcaacacgt gctgcaggtc
     2701 cgaggttcta gacgtattac cgccatgcat tagttattaa tagtaatcaa ttacggggtc
     2761 attagttcat agcccatata tggagttccg cgttacataa cttacggtaa atggcccgcc
     2821 tggctgaccg cccaacgacc cccgcccatt gacgtcaata atgacgtatg ttcccatagt
     2881 aacgccaata gggactttcc attgacgtca atgggtggag tatttacggt aaactgccca
     2941 cttggcagta catcaagtgt atcatatgcc aagtacgccc cctattgacg tcaatgacgg
     3001 taaatggccc gcctggcatt atgcccagta catgacctta tgggactttc ctacttggca
     3061 gtacatctac gtattagtca tcgctattac catggtgatg cggttttggc agtacatcaa
     3121 tgggcgtgga tagcggtttg actcacgggg atttccaagt ctccacccca ttgacgtcaa
     3181 tgggagtttg ttttggcacc aaaatcaacg ggactttcca aaatgtcgta acaactccgc
     3241 cccattgacg caaatgggcg gtaggcgtgt acggtgggag gtctatataa gcagagctcg
     3301 tttagtgaac cgtcagatcg cctggagacg ccatccacgc tgttttgacc tccatagaag
     3361 acaccgactc tactagagga tctgccacca gctagcgcca ccatgccgaa gaaaaagcgg
     3421 aaggtgaccg gtatggtgag caagggcgag gagctgttca ccggggtggt gcccatcctg
     3481 gtcgagctgg acggcgacgt aaacggccac aagttcagcg tgtccggcga gggcgagggc
     3541 gatgccacct acggcaagct gaccctgaag ttcatctgca ccaccggcaa gctgcccgtg
     3601 ccctggccca ccctcgtgac caccttcggc tacggcctgc agtgcttcgc ccgctacccc
     3661 gaccacatga agcagcacga cttcttcaag tccgccatgc ccgaaggcta cgtccaggag
     3721 cgcaccatct tcttcaagga cgacggcaac tacaagaccc gcgccgaggt gaagttcgag
     3781 ggcgacaccc tggtgaaccg catcgagctg aagggcatcg acttcaagga ggacggcaac
     3841 atcctggggc acaagctgga gtacaactac aacagccaca acgtctatat catggccgac
     3901 aagcagaaga acggcatcaa ggtgaacttc aagatccgcc acaacatcga ggacggcagc
     3961 gtgcagctcg ccgaccacta ccagcagaac acccccatcg gcgacggccc cgtgctgctg
     4021 cccgacaacc actacctgag ctaccagtcc gccctgagca aagaccccaa cgagaagcgc
     4081 gatcacatgg tcctgctgga gttcgtgacc gccgccggga tcactctcgg catggacgag
     4141 ctgtacaaga cgcgtggcgg cggaggcagc ggaggcggat ctggcggagg atctatgacc
     4201 agagtgcccc tgtacggctt caccagcatt tgtggcagac ggcccgaaat ggaagccgcc
     4261 gtgtctacaa tccccagatt cctccagagc agcagcggct ccatgctgga cggcagattc
     4321 gatcctcaga gcgccgctca cttcttcggc gtgtacgatg gacatggcgg aagccaggtg
     4381 gccaactact gccgcgaaag aatgcatctg gccctggccg aggaaatcgc caaagaaaag
     4441 cccatgctgt gcgacggcga cacctggctg gaaaagtgga agaaggccct gttcaacagc
     4501 ttcctgagag tggacagcga gatcgagagc gtggcccctg aaacagtggg cagcacatct
     4561 gtggtggccg tggtgtttcc cagccacatc ttcgtggcta actgcggcga tagcagagcc
     4621 gtgctgtgca gaggaaaaac agccctgcct ctgtccgtgg accacaagcc tgatagagag
     4681 gatgaggccg ccagaattga agccgctggc ggcaaagtga tccagtggaa tggcgctaga
     4741 gtgttcggcg tgctggccat gagtagatcc atcggcgata gatacctgaa gcctagcatc
     4801 atccccgatc ctgaagtgac cgccgtgaag agagtgaaag aggacgactg cctgatcctg
     4861 gcctctgacg gtgtctggga cgtgatgaca gatgaagagg cctgcgagat ggcccggaag
     4921 agaatcctgc tgtggcacaa gaaaaacgcc gtggccgggg atgcttctct gctggctgac
     4981 gagagaagaa aagagggcaa agaccccgct gccatgtctg ccgccgagta cctgtctaag
     5041 ctggccatcc agagaggcag caaggacaac atcagcgtgg tggtcgtgga cctgaaagga
     5101 agcggatacc catacgatgt gccagattac gctggatccg gcgcaacaaa cttctctctg
     5161 ctgaaacaag ccggagatgt cgaagagaat cctggaccga tggccaagcc tttgtctcaa
     5221 gaagaatcca ccctcattga aagagcaacg gctacaatca acagcatccc catctctgaa
     5281 gactacagcg tcgccagcgc agctctctct agcgacggcc gcatcttcac tggtgtcaat
     5341 gtatatcatt ttactggggg accttgtgca gaactcgtgg tgctgggcac tgctgctgct
     5401 gcggcagctg gcaacctgac ttgtatcgtc gcgatcggaa atgagaacag gggcatcttg
     5461 agcccctgcg gacggtgccg acaggtgctt ctcgatctgc atcctgggat caaagccata
     5521 gtgaaggaca gtgatggaca gccgacggca gttgggattc gtgaattgct gccctctggt
     5581 tatgtgtggg agggctaatg tacaagtagg tcgacaatca acctctggat acaaaatttg
     5641 tgaaagattg actggtattc ttaactatgt tgctcctttt acgctatgtg gatacgctgc
     5701 tttaatgcct ttgtatcatg ctattgcttc ccgtatggct ttcattttct cctccttgta
     5761 taaatcctgg ttgctgtctc tttatgagga gttgtggccc gttgtcaggc aacgtggcgt
     5821 ggtgtgcact gtgtttgctg acgcaacccc cactggttgg ggcattgcca ccacctgtca
     5881 gctcctttcc gggactttcg ctttccccct ccctattgcc acggcggaac tcatcgccgc
     5941 ctgccttgcc cgctgctgga caggggctcg gctgttgggc actgacaatt ccgtggtgtt
     6001 gtcggggaag ctgacgtcct ttccatggct gctcgcctgt gttgccacct ggattctgcg
     6061 cgggacgtcc ttctgctacg tcccttcggc cctcaatcca gcggaccttc cttcccgcgg
     6121 cctgctgccg gctctgcggc ctcttccgcg tcttcgcctt cgccctcaga cgagtcggat
     6181 ctccctttgg gccgcctccc cgcctggaat tcgagctcgg tacctttaag accaatgact
     6241 tacaaggcag ctgtagatct tagccacttt ttaaaagaaa agaggggact ggaagggcta
     6301 attcactccc aacgaagaca agatctgctt tttgcttgta ctgggtctct ctggttagac
     6361 cagatctgag cctgggagct ctctggctaa ctagggaacc cactgcttaa gcctcaataa
     6421 agcttgcctt gagtgcttca agtagtgtgt gcccgtctgt tgtgtgactc tggtaactag
     6481 agatccctca gaccctttta gtcagtgtgg aaaatctcta gcagtagtag ttcatgtcat
     6541 cttattattc agtatttata acttgcaaag aaatgaatat cagagagtga gaggccttga
     6601 cattgtttaa acccgctgat cagcctcgac tgtgccttct agttgccagc catctgttgt
     6661 ttgcccctcc cccgtgcctt ccttgaccct ggaaggtgcc actcccactg tcctttccta
     6721 ataaaatgag gaaattgcat cgcattgtct gagtaggtgt cattctattc tggggggtgg
     6781 ggtggggcag gacagcaagg gggaggattg ggaagacaat agcaggcatg ctggggatgc
     6841 ggtgggctct atggcttctg aggcggaaag aaccagctgg ggctctaggg ggtatccccn
     6901 nnnnnnnnnn nnnnnnnnnn nnnnnnnnnn nnnnnnnnnn nnnnnnnnnn nnnnnnnnnn
     6961 nnnnnnnnnn nnnnnnnnnn nnnnnnnnnn nnnnnnnnnn nnnnnnnnnn nnnnnnnnnn
     7021 nnncnnnnnn nnnnnnnnnn nnnnnnnnnn nnnnnnnnnn nnnnnnnnnn nnnnnnnnnn
     7081 nnnnnnnnnn nnnnnnnnnn nnnnnnnnnn nnnnnannnn nnnnnnnnnn nnnnnnnnnn
     7141 nnnnnnnnnn nnnnnnnnnn nnnnnccttt gacgttggag tccacgttct ttaatagtgg
     7201 actcttgttc caaactggaa caacactcaa ccctatctcg gtctattctt ttgatttata
     7261 agggattttg ccgatttcgg cctattggtt aaaaaatgag ctgatttaac aaaaatttaa
     7321 cgcgaattaa ttctgtggaa tgtgtgtcag ttagggtgtg gaaagtcccc aggctcccca
     7381 gcaggcagaa gtatgcaaag catgcatctc aattagtcag caaccaggtg tggaaagtcc
     7441 ccaggctccc cagcaggcag aagtatgcaa agcatgcatc tcaattagtc agcaaccata
     7501 gtcccgcccc taactccgcc catcccgccc ctaactccgc ccagttccgc ccattctccg
     7561 ccccatggct gactaatttt ttttatttat gcagaggccg aggccgcctc tgcctctgag
     7621 ctattccaga agtagtgagg aggctttttt ggaggcctag gcttttgcaa aaagctcccg
     7681 ggagcttgta tatccatttt cggatctgat cagcacgtga tgaaaaagcc tgaactcacc
     7741 gcgacgtctg tcgagaagtt tctgatcgaa aagttcgaca gcgtctccga cctgatgcag
     7801 ctctcggagg gcgaagaatc tcgtgctttc agcttcgatg taggagggcg tggatatgtc
     7861 ctgcgggtaa atagctgcgc cgatggtttc tacaaagatc gttatgttta tcggcacttt
     7921 gcatcggccg cgctcccgat tccggaagtg cttgacattg gggaattcag cgagagcctg
     7981 acctattgca tctcccgccg tgcacagggt gtcacgttgc aagacctgcc tgaaaccgaa
     8041 ctgcccgctg ttctgcagcc ggtcgcggag gccatggatg cgatcgctgc ggccgatctt
     8101 agccagacga gcgggttcgg cccattcgga ccgcaaggaa tcggtcaata cactacatgg
     8161 cgtgatttca tatgcgcgat tgctgatccc catgtgtatc actggcaaac tgtgatggac
     8221 gacaccgtca gtgcgtccgt cgcgcaggct ctcgatgagc tgatgctttg ggccgaggac
     8281 tgccccgaag tccggcacct cgtgcacgcg gatttcggct ccaacaatgt cctgacggac
     8341 aatggccgca taacagcggt cattgactgg agcgaggcga tgttcgggga ttcccaatac
     8401 gaggtcgcca acatcttctt ctggaggccg tggttggctt gtatggagca gcagacgcgc
     8461 tacttcgagc ggaggcatcc ggagcttgca ggatcgccgc ggctccgggc gtatatgctc
     8521 cgcattggtc ttgaccaact ctatcagagc ttggttgacg gcaatttcga tgatgcagct
     8581 tgggcgcagg gtcgatgcga cgcaatcgtc cgatccggag ccgggactgt cgggcgtaca
     8641 caaatcgccc gcagaagcgc ggccgtctgg accgatggct gtgtagaagt actcgccgat
     8701 agtggaaacc gacgccccag cactcgtccg agggcaaagg aatagcacgt gctacgagat
     8761 ttcgattcca ccgccgcctt ctatgaaagg ttgggcttcg gaatcgtttt ccgggacgcc
     8821 ggctggatga tcctccagcg cggggatctc atgctggagt tcttcgccca ccccaacttg
     8881 tttattgcag cttataatgg ttacaaataa agcaatagca tcacaaattt cacaaataaa
     8941 gcattttttt cactgcattc tagttgtggt ttgtccaaac tcatcaatgt atcttatcat
     9001 gtctgtatac cgtcgacctc tagctagagc ttggcgtaat catggtcata gctgtttcct
     9061 gtgtgaaatt gttatccgct cacaattcca cacaacatac gagccggaag cataaagtgt
     9121 aaagcctggg gtgcctaatg agtgagctaa ctcacattaa ttgcgttgcg ctcactgccc
     9181 gctttccagt cgggaaacct gtcgtgccag ctgcattaat gaatcggcca acgcgcgggg
     9241 agaggcggtt tgcgtattgg gcgctcttcc gcttcctcgc tcactgactc gctgcgctcg
     9301 gtcgttcggc tgcggcgagc ggtatcagct cactcaaagg cggtaatacg gttatccaca
     9361 gaatcagggg ataacgcagg aaagaacatg tgagcaaaag gccagcaaaa ggccaggaac
     9421 cgtaaaaagg ccgcgttgct ggcgtttttc cataggctcc gcccccctga cgagcatcac
     9481 aaaaatcgac gctcaagtca gaggtggcga aacccgacag gactataaag ataccaggcg
     9541 tttccccctg gaagctccct cgtgcgctct cctgttccga ccctgccgct taccggatac
     9601 ctgtccgcct ttctcccttc gggaagcgtg gcgctttctc atagctcacg ctgtaggtat
     9661 ctcagttcgg tgtaggtcgt tcgctccaag ctgggctgtg tgcacgaacc ccccgttcag
     9721 cccgaccgct gcgccttatc cggtaactat cgtcttgagt ccaacccggt aagacacgac
     9781 ttatcgccac tggcagcagc cactggtaac aggattagca gagcgaggta tgtaggcggt
     9841 gctacagagt tcttgaagtg gtggcctaac tacggctaca ctagaagaac agtatttggt
     9901 atctgcgctc tgctgaagcc agttaccttc ggaaaaagag ttggtagctc ttgatccggc
     9961 aaacaaacca ccgctggtag cggtggtttt tttgtttgca agcagcagat tacgcgcaga
    10021 aaaaaaggat ctcaagaaga tcctttgatc ttttctacgg ggtctgacgc tcagtggaac
    10081 gaaaactcac gttaagggat tttggtcatg agattatcaa aaaggatctt cacctagatc
    10141 cttttaaatt aaaaatgaag ttttaaatca atctaaagta tatatgagta aacttggtct
    10201 gacagttacc aatgcttaat cagtgaggca cctatctcag cgatctgtct atttcgttca
    10261 tccatagttg cctgactccc cgtcgtgtag ataactacga tacgggaggg cttaccatct
    10321 ggccccagtg ctgcaatgat accgcgagac ccacgctcac cggctccaga tttatcagca
    10381 ataaaccagc cagccggaag ggccgagcgc agaagtggtc ctgcaacttt atccgcctcc
    10441 atccagtcta ttaattgttg ccgggaagct agagtaagta gttcgccagt taatagtttg
    10501 cgcaacgttg ttgccattgc tacaggcatc gtggtgtcac gctcgtcgtt tggtatggct
    10561 tcattcagct ccggttccca acgatcaagg cgagttacat gatcccccat gttgtgcaaa
    10621 aaagcggtta gctccttcgg tcctccgatc gttgtcagaa gtaagttggc cgcagtgtta
    10681 tcactcatgg ttatggcagc actgcataat tctcttactg tcatgccatc cgtaagatgc
    10741 ttttctgtga ctggtgagta ctcaaccaag tcattctgag aatagtgtat gcggcgaccg
    10801 agttgctctt gcccggcgtc aatacgggat aataccgcgc cacatagcag aactttaaaa
    10861 gtgctcatca ttggaaaacg ttcttcgggg cgaaaactct caaggatctt accgctgttg
    10921 agatccagtt cgatgtaacc cactcgtgca cccaactgat cttcagcatc ttttactttc
    10981 accagcgttt ctgggtgagc aaaaacagga aggcaaaatg ccgcaaaaaa gggaataagg
    11041 gcgacacgga aatgttgaat actcatactc ttcctttttc aatattattg aagcatttat
    11101 cagggttatt gtctcatgag cggatacata tttgaatgta tttagaaaaa taaacaaata
    11161 ggggttccgc gcacatttcc ccgaaaagtg ccacctgacg tcgacggatc gggagatcaa
    11221 cttgtttatt gcagcttata atggttacaa ataaagcaat agcatcacaa atttcacaaa
    11281 taaagcattt ttttcactgc attctagttg tggtttgtcc aaactcatca atgtatctta
    11341 tcatgtctgg atcaactgga taactcaagc taaccaaaat catcccaaac ttcccacccc
    11401 ataccctatt accactgcca attacctgtg gtttcattta ctctaaacct gtgattcctc
    11461 tgaattattt tcattttaaa gaaattgtat ttgttaaata tgtactacaa acttagtagt
//
