# Supplementary material for: Bioengineering multifunctional extracellular vesicles for targeted delivery of biologics to T cells
Source: bioRxiv preprint, doi:10.1101/2022.05.14.491879, version 1 (2022-05-14)
Supplement: Source Data [file 491879_file03.zip › SourceData/Plasmid_Maps/pHIE298 .gb]

LOCUS       Exported                3374 bp ds-DNA     circular SYN 14-MAR-2022
DEFINITION  synthetic circular DNA
ACCESSION   .
VERSION     .
KEYWORDS    .
SOURCE      synthetic DNA construct
  ORGANISM  synthetic DNA construct
REFERENCE   1  (bases 1 to 3374)
  AUTHORS   Leonard Lab
  TITLE     Direct Submission
  JOURNAL   Exported Monday, Mar 14, 2022 from SnapGene 5.1.7
            https://www.snapgene.com
FEATURES             Location/Qualifiers
     source          1..3374
                     /organism="synthetic DNA construct"
                     /mol_type="other DNA"
     rep_origin      48..476
                     /direction=RIGHT
                     /label=f1 ori
                     /note="f1 bacteriophage origin of replication; arrow 
                     indicates direction of (+) strand synthesis"
     primer_bind     complement(481..503)
                     /label=delSV40ProRev
     rep_origin      546..681
                     /label=SV40 ori
                     /note="SV40 origin of replication"
     polyA_signal    815..936
                     /label=SV40 poly(A) signal
                     /note="SV40 polyadenylation signal"
     rep_origin      complement(1387..1972)
                     /direction=LEFT
                     /label=ori
                     /note="high-copy-number ColE1/pMB1/pBR322/pUC origin of 
                     replication"
     primer_bind     complement(2133..2154)
                     /label=BsaI-pcDNA-Rev
     CDS             complement(2143..3003)
                     /codon_start=1
                     /gene="bla"
                     /product="beta-lactamase"
                     /label=AmpR
                     /note="confers resistance to ampicillin, carbenicillin, and
                     related antibiotics"
                     /translation="MSIQHFRVALIPFFAAFCLPVFAHPETLVKVKDAEDQLGARVGYI
                     ELDLNSGKILESFRPEERFPMMSTFKVLLCGAVLSRIDAGQEQLGRRIHYSQNDLVEYS
                     PVTEKHLTDGMTVRELCSAAITMSDNTAANLLLTTIGGPKELTAFLHNMGDHVTRLDRW
                     EPELNEAIPNDERDTTMPVAMATTLRKLLTGELLTLASRQQLIDWMEADKVAGPLLRSA
                     LPAGWFIADKSGAGERGSRGIIAALGPDGKPSRIVVIYTTGSQATMDERNRQIAEIGAS
                     LIKHW"
     promoter        complement(3004..3108)
                     /gene="bla"
                     /label=AmpR promoter
     primer_bind     3151..3170
                     /label=Bsai-pcDNA-Fwd
     enhancer        3374
                     /label=CMV enhancer
                     /note="human cytomegalovirus immediate early enhancer"
ORIGIN
        1 ctagcctgag gcggaaagaa ccagctgggg ctctaggggg tatccccnnn nnnnnnnnnn
       61 nnnnnnnnnn nnnnnnnnnn nnnnnnnnnn nnnnnnnnnn nnnnnnnnnn nnnnnnnnnn
      121 nnnnnnnnnn nnnnnnnnnn nnnnnnnnnn nnnnnnnnnn nnnnnnnnnn ncnnnnnnnn
      181 nnnnnnnnnn nnnnnnnnnn nnnnnnnnnn nnnnnnnnnn nnnnnnnnnn nnnnnnnnnn
      241 nnnnnnnnnn nnnnnnnnnn nnnannnnnn nnnnnnnnnn nnnnnnnnnn nnnnnnnnnn
      301 nnnnnnnnnn nnncctttga cgttggagtc cacgttcttt aatagtggac tcttgttcca
      361 aactggaaca acactcaacc ctatctcggt ctattctttt gatttataag ggattttgcc
      421 gatttcggcc tattggttaa aaaatgagct gatttaacaa aaatttaacg cgaattaatt
      481 ctgtggaatg tgtgtcagtt aggctcaatt agtcagcaac catagtcccg cccctaactc
      541 cgcccatccc gcccctaact ccgcccagtt ccgcccattc tccgccccat ggctgactaa
      601 ttttttttat ttatgcagag gccgaggccg cctctgcctc tgagctattc cagaagtagt
      661 gaggaggctt ttttggaggc ctaggctttt gcaaaaagct cccgggagct tgtatatcca
      721 ttttcggagg ttgggcttcg gaatcgtttt ccgggacgcc ggctggatga tcctccagcg
      781 cggggatctc atgctggagt tcttcgccca ccccaacttg tttattgcag cttataatgg
      841 ttacaaataa agcaatagca tcacaaattt cacaaataaa gcattttttt cactgcattc
      901 tagttgtggt ttgtccaaac tcatcaatgt atcttatcat gtctgtatac cgtcgacctc
      961 tagctagagc ttggcgtaat catggtcata gctgtttcct gtgtgaaatt gttatccgct
     1021 cacaattcca cacaacatac gagccggaag cataaagtgt aaagcctggg gtgcctaatg
     1081 agtgagctaa ctcacattaa ttgcgttgcg ctcactgccc gctttccagt cgggaaacct
     1141 gtcgtgccag ctgcattaat gaatcggcca acgcgcgggg agaggcggtt tgcgtattgg
     1201 gcgctcttcc gcttcctcgc tcactgactc gctgcgctcg gtcgttcggc tgcggcgagc
     1261 ggtatcagct cactcaaagg cggtaatacg gttatccaca gaatcagggg ataacgcagg
     1321 aaagaacatg tgagcaaaag gccagcaaaa ggccaggaac cgtaaaaagg ccgcgttgct
     1381 ggcgtttttc cataggctcc gcccccctga cgagcatcac aaaaatcgac gctcaagtca
     1441 gaggtggcga aacccgacag gactataaag ataccaggcg tttccccctg gaagctccct
     1501 cgtgcgctct cctgttccga ccctgccgct taccggatac ctgtccgcct ttctcccttc
     1561 gggaagcgtg gcgctttctc atagctcacg ctgtaggtat ctcagttcgg tgtaggtcgt
     1621 tcgctccaag ctgggctgtg tgcacgaacc ccccgttcag cccgaccgct gcgccttatc
     1681 cggtaactat cgtcttgagt ccaacccggt aagacacgac ttatcgccac tggcagcagc
     1741 cactggtaac aggattagca gagcgaggta tgtaggcggt gctacagagt tcttgaagtg
     1801 gtggcctaac tacggctaca ctagaagaac agtatttggt atctgcgctc tgctgaagcc
     1861 agttaccttc ggaaaaagag ttggtagctc ttgatccggc aaacaaacca ccgctggtag
     1921 cggttttttt gtttgcaagc agcagattac gcgcagaaaa aaaggatctc aagaagatcc
     1981 tttgatcttt tctacggggt ctgacgctca gtggaacgaa aactcacgtt aagggatttt
     2041 ggtcatgaga ttatcaaaaa ggatcttcac ctagatcctt ttaaattaaa aatgaagttt
     2101 taaatcaatc taaagtatat atgagtaaac ttggtctgac agttaccaat gcttaatcag
     2161 tgaggcacct atctcagcga tctgtctatt tcgttcatcc atagttgcct gactccccgt
     2221 cgtgtagata actacgatac gggagggctt accatctggc cccagtgctg caatgatacc
     2281 gcgagatcca cgctcaccgg ctccagattt atcagcaata aaccagccag ccggaagggc
     2341 cgagcgcaga agtggtcctg caactttatc cgcctccatc cagtctatta attgttgccg
     2401 ggaagctaga gtaagtagtt cgccagttaa tagtttgcgc aacgttgttg ccattgctac
     2461 aggcatcgtg gtgtcacgct cgtcgtttgg tatggcttca ttcagctccg gttcccaacg
     2521 atcaaggcga gttacatgat cccccatgtt gtgcaaaaaa gcggttagct ccttcggtcc
     2581 tccgatcgtt gtcagaagta agttggccgc agtgttatca ctcatggtta tggcagcact
     2641 gcataattct cttactgtca tgccatccgt aagatgcttt tctgtgactg gtgagtactc
     2701 aaccaagtca ttctgagaat agtgtatgcg gcgaccgagt tgctcttgcc cggcgtcaat
     2761 acgggataat accgcgccac atagcagaac tttaaaagtg ctcatcattg gaaaacgttc
     2821 ttcggggcga aaactctcaa ggatcttacc gctgttgaga tccagttcga tgtaacccac
     2881 tcgtgcaccc aactgatctt cagcatcttt tactttcacc agcgtttctg ggtgagcaaa
     2941 aacaggaagg caaaatgccg caaaaaaggg aataagggcg acacggaaat gttgaatact
     3001 catactcttc ctttttcaat attattgaag catttatcag ggttattgtc tcatgagcgg
     3061 atacatattt gaatgtattt agaaaaataa acaaataggg gttccgcgca catttccccg
     3121 aaaagtgcca cctgacgtcg acggatcggg agatctcccg atcccctatg gtgcactctc
     3181 agtacaatct gctctgatgc cgcatagtta agccagtatc tgctccctgc ttgtgtgttg
     3241 gaggtcgctg agtagtgcgc gagcaaaatt taagctacaa caaggcaagg cttgaccgac
     3301 aattgcatga agaatctgct tagggttagg cgttttgcgc tgcttcgcga tgtacgggcc
     3361 agatatacgc gttg
//
