# Supplementary material for: Bioengineering multifunctional extracellular vesicles for targeted delivery of biologics to T cells
Source: bioRxiv preprint, doi:10.1101/2022.05.14.491879, version 1 (2022-05-14)
Supplement: Source Data [file 491879_file03.zip › SourceData/Plasmid_Maps/pDMS186.gb]

LOCUS       Exported               11496 bp ds-DNA     circular SYN 15-MAR-2022
DEFINITION  synthetic circular DNA
ACCESSION   .
VERSION     .
KEYWORDS    .
SOURCE      synthetic DNA construct
  ORGANISM  recombinant plasmid
REFERENCE   1  (bases 1 to 11496)
  AUTHORS   Leonard Lab
  TITLE     Direct Submission
  JOURNAL   Exported Tuesday, Mar 15, 2022 from SnapGene 5.1.7
            https://www.snapgene.com
FEATURES             Location/Qualifiers
     source          1..11496
                     /organism="recombinant plasmid"
                     /mol_type="other DNA"
     LTR             1..634
                     /label=3' LTR
                     /note="3' long terminal repeat (LTR) from HIV-1"
     misc_feature    454..634
                     /label=HIV-1_5_LTR
     misc_feature    681..806
                     /label=HIV-1 Psi
                     /note="packaging signal of human immunodeficiency virus 
                     type 1"
     misc_feature    745..789
                     /label=HIV-1_psi_pack
     misc_feature    1303..1536
                     /label=RRE
                     /label=TRE
                     /note="promoter"
     misc_feature    2063..2180
                     /label=cPPT/CTS
                     /note="central polypurine tract and central termination 
                     sequence of HIV-1"
     misc_feature    2067..2082
                     /label=cPPT
                     /note=" central polypurine tract helps translocation into 
                     the nucleus of non-dividing cells"
     CDS             complement(2245..2619)
                     /codon_start=1
                     /label=zeoR
                     /note="bacterial resistance marker, Zeocin resistance"
                     /translation="MAKLTSAVPVLTARDVAGAVEFWTDRLGFSRDFVEDDFAGVVRDD
                     VTLFISAVQDQVVPDNTLAWVWVRGLDELYAEWSEVVSTNFRDASGPAMTEIGEQPWGR
                     EFALRDPAGNCVHFVAEEQD"
     regulatory      2616..2625
                     /regulatory_class="other"
                     /label=Kozak sequence
                     /note="vertebrate consensus sequence for strong initiation 
                     of translation (Kozak, 1987)"
     promoter        complement(2629..2647)
                     /label=T7 promoter
                     /note="promoter for bacteriophage T7 RNA polymerase"
     promoter        complement(2639..2686)
                     /label=EM7 promoter
                     /note="synthetic bacterial promoter "
     misc_feature    2738..3180
                     /label=CMV IE
     enhancer        2791..3094
                     /label=CMV enhancer
                     /note="human cytomegalovirus immediate early enhancer"
     promoter        3095..3298
                     /label=CMV promoter
                     /note="human cytomegalovirus (CMV) immediate early 
                     promoter"
     CDS             3390
                     /codon_start=1
                     /label=turboGFP
                     /note="marker to track shRNAmir expression,TurboGFP is an 
                     improved variant of the green fluorescent protein CopGFP 
                     cloned from copepod Pontellina plumata  [Shagin et al., 
                     2004]. It possesses bright green fluorescence (excitation/ 
                     emission max = 482/ 502 "
                     /translation=""
     CDS             3409..4125
                     /codon_start=1
                     /product="enhanced YFP"
                     /label=EYFP
                     /note="mammalian codon-optimized"
                     /translation="MVSKGEELFTGVVPILVELDGDVNGHKFSVSGEGEGDATYGKLTL
                     KFICTTGKLPVPWPTLVTTFGYGLQCFARYPDHMKQHDFFKSAMPEGYVQERTIFFKDD
                     GNYKTRAEVKFEGDTLVNRIELKGIDFKEDGNILGHKLEYNYNSHNVYIMADKQKNGIK
                     VNFKIRHNIEDGSVQLADHYQQNTPIGDGPVLLPDNHYLSYQSALSKDPNEKRDHMVLL
                     EFVTAAGITLGMDELYK"
     CDS             4171..5073
                     /codon_start=1
                     /label=ABI
                     /translation="MTRVPLYGFTSICGRRPEMEAAVSTIPRFLQSSSGSMLDGRFDPQ
                     SAAHFFGVYDGHGGSQVANYCRERMHLALAEEIAKEKPMLCDGDTWLEKWKKALFNSFL
                     RVDSEIESVAPETVGSTSVVAVVFPSHIFVANCGDSRAVLCRGKTALPLSVDHKPDRED
                     EAARIEAAGGKVIQWNGARVFGVLAMSRSIGDRYLKPSIIPDPEVTAVKRVKEDDCLIL
                     ASDGVWDVMTDEEACEMARKRILLWHKKNAVAGDASLLADERRKEGKDPAAMSAAEYLS
                     KLAIQRGSKDNISVVVVDLK"
     CDS             5083..5109
                     /codon_start=1
                     /product="HA (human influenza hemagglutinin) epitope tag"
                     /label=HA
                     /translation="YPYDVPDYA"
     CDS             5119..5175
                     /codon_start=1
                     /product="2A peptide from porcine teschovirus-1 
                     polyprotein"
                     /label=P2A
                     /note="Eukaryotic ribosomes fail to insert a peptide bond 
                     between the Gly and Pro residues, yielding separate 
                     polypeptides."
                     /translation="ATNFSLLKQAGDVEENPGP"
     CDS             5176..5574
                     /codon_start=1
                     /gene="Aspergillus terreus BSD"
                     /product="blasticidin S deaminase"
                     /label=BSD
                     /note="confers resistance to blasticidin"
                     /translation="MAKPLSQEESTLIERATATINSIPISEDYSVASAALSSDGRIFTG
                     VNVYHFTGGPCAELVVLGTAAAAAAGNLTCIVAIGNENRGILSPCGRCRQVLLDLHPGI
                     KAIVKDSDGQPTAVGIRELLPSGYVWEG"
     misc_feature    5592..6179
                     /label=WPRE
                     /note="woodchuck posttranscriptional regulatory element"
     CDS             complement(6062..6073)
                     /codon_start=1
                     /product="Factor Xa recognition and cleavage site"
                     /label=Factor Xa site
                     /translation="IEGR"
     LTR             6266..6499
                     /label=3' LTR (Delta-U3)
                     /note="self-inactivating 3' long terminal repeat (LTR) from
                     HIV-1"
     misc_feature    6419..6499
                     /label=HIV-1_3_LTR
     polyA_signal    6606..6830
                     /label=bGH poly(A) signal
                     /note="bovine growth hormone polyadenylation signal"
     rep_origin      6876..7304
                     /direction=RIGHT
                     /label=f1 ori
                     /note="f1 bacteriophage origin of replication; arrow 
                     indicates direction of (+) strand synthesis"
     promoter        7318..7647
                     /label=SV40 promoter
                     /note="SV40 enhancer and early promoter"
     rep_origin      7498..7633
                     /label=SV40 ori
                     /note="SV40 origin of replication"
     misc_feature    7498..7575
                     /label=SV40_origin
     CDS             7696..8721
                     /codon_start=1
                     /gene="aph(4)-Ia"
                     /product="aminoglycoside phosphotransferase from E. coli"
                     /label=HygR
                     /note="confers resistance to hygromycin"
                     /translation="MKKPELTATSVEKFLIEKFDSVSDLMQLSEGEESRAFSFDVGGRG
                     YVLRVNSCADGFYKDRYVYRHFASAALPIPEVLDIGEFSESLTYCISRRAQGVTLQDLP
                     ETELPAVLQPVAEAMDAIAAADLSQTSGFGPFGPQGIGQYTTWRDFICAIADPHVYHWQ
                     TVMDDTVSASVAQALDELMLWAEDCPEVRHLVHADFGSNNVLTDNGRITAVIDWSEAMF
                     GDSQYEVANIFFWRPWLACMEQQTRYFERRHPELAGSPRLRAYMLRIGLDQLYQSLVDG
                     NFDDAAWAQGRCDAIVRSGAGTVGRTQIARRSAAVWTDGCVEVLADSGNRRPSTRPRAK
                     E"
     polyA_signal    8851..8972
                     /label=SV40 poly(A) signal
                     /note="SV40 polyadenylation signal"
     primer_bind     complement(9021..9037)
                     /label=M13 rev
                     /note="common sequencing primer, one of multiple similar 
                     variants"
     protein_bind    9045..9061
                     /label=lac operator
                     /bound_moiety="lac repressor encoded by lacI"
                     /note="The lac repressor binds to the lac operator to 
                     inhibit transcription in E. coli. This inhibition can be 
                     relieved by adding lactose or 
                     isopropyl-beta-D-thiogalactopyranoside (IPTG)."
     promoter        complement(9069..9099)
                     /label=lac promoter
                     /note="promoter for the E. coli lac operon"
     protein_bind    9114..9135
                     /label=CAP binding site
                     /bound_moiety="E. coli catabolite activator protein"
                     /note="CAP binding activates transcription in the presence 
                     of cAMP."
     misc_feature    9408..10027
                     /label=pUCorigin
     rep_origin      complement(9423..10011)
                     /direction=LEFT
                     /label=ori
                     /note="high-copy-number ColE1/pMB1/pBR322/pUC origin of 
                     replication"
     CDS             complement(10182..11042)
                     /codon_start=1
                     /label=amp R
                     /note=" -lactamase"
                     /translation="MSIQHFRVALIPFFAAFCLPVFAHPETLVKVKDAEDQLGARVGYI
                     ELDLNSGKILESFRPEERFPMMSTFKVLLCGAVLSRIDAGQEQLGRRIHYSQNDLVEYS
                     PVTEKHLTDGMTVRELCSAAITMSDNTAANLLLTTIGGPKELTAFLHNMGDHVTRLDRW
                     EPELNEAIPNDERDTTMPVAMATTLRKLLTGELLTLASRQQLIDWMEADKVAGPLLRSA
                     LPAGWFIADKSGAGERGSRGIIAALGPDGKPSRIVVIYTTGSQATMDERNRQIAEIGAS
                     LIKHW"
     promoter        complement(11043..11147)
                     /gene="bla"
                     /label=AmpR promoter
     polyA_signal    11195..11329
                     /label=SV40 poly(A) signal
                     /note="SV40 polyadenylation signal"
ORIGIN
        1 tggaagggct aattcactcc caaagaagac aagatatcct tgatctgtgg atctaccaca
       61 cacaaggcta cttccctgat tagcagaact acacaccagg gccaggggtc agatatccac
      121 tgacctttgg atggtgctac aagctagtac cagttgagcc agataaggta gaagaggcca
      181 ataaaggaga gaacaccagc ttgttacacc ctgtgagcct gcatgggatg gatgacccgg
      241 agagagaagt gttagagtgg aggtttgaca gccgcctagc atttcatcac gtggcccgag
      301 agctgcatcc ggagtacttc aagaactgct gatatcgagc ttgctacaag ggactttccg
      361 ctggggactt tccagggagg cgtggcctgg gcgggactgg ggagtggcga gccctcagat
      421 cctgcatata agcagctgct ttttgcctgt actgggtctc tctggttaga ccagatctga
      481 gcctgggagc tctctggcta actagggaac ccactgctta agcctcaata aagcttgcct
      541 tgagtgcttc aagtagtgtg tgcccgtctg ttgtgtgact ctggtaacta gagatccctc
      601 agaccctttt agtcagtgtg gaaaatctct agcagtggcg cccgaacagg gacttgaaag
      661 cgaaagggaa accagaggag ctctctcgac gcaggactcg gcttgctgaa gcgcgcacgg
      721 caagaggcga ggggcggcga ctggtgagta cgccaaaaat tttgactagc ggaggctaga
      781 aggagagaga tgggtgcgag agcgtcagta ttaagcgggg gagaattaga tcgcgatggg
      841 aaaaaattcg gttaaggcca gggggaaaga aaaaatataa attaaaacat atagtatggg
      901 caagcaggga gctagaacga ttcgcagtta atcctggcct gttagaaaca tcagaaggct
      961 gtagacaaat actgggacag ctacaaccat cccttcagac aggatcagaa gaacttagat
     1021 cattatataa tacagtagca accctctatt gtgtgcatca aaggatagag ataaaagaca
     1081 ccaaggaagc tttagacaag atagaggaag agcaaaacaa aagtaagacc accgcacagc
     1141 aagcggccgg ccgctgatct tcagacctgg aggaggagat atgagggaca attggagaag
     1201 tgaattatat aaatataaag tagtaaaaat tgaaccatta ggagtagcac ccaccaaggc
     1261 aaagagaaga gtggtgcaga gagaaaaaag agcagtggga ataggagctt tgttccttgg
     1321 gttcttggga gcagcaggaa gcactatggg cgcagcgtca atgacgctga cggtacaggc
     1381 cagacaatta ttgtctggta tagtgcagca gcagaacaat ttgctgaggg ctattgaggc
     1441 gcaacagcat ctgttgcaac tcacagtctg gggcatcaag cagctccagg caagaatcct
     1501 ggctgtggaa agatacctaa aggatcaaca gctcctgggg atttggggtt gctctggaaa
     1561 actcatttgc accactgctg tgccttggaa tgctagttgg agtaataaat ctctggaaca
     1621 gatttggaat cacacgacct ggatggagtg ggacagagaa attaacaatt acacaagctt
     1681 aatacactcc ttaattgaag aatcgcaaaa ccagcaagaa aagaatgaac aagaattatt
     1741 ggaattagat aaatgggcaa gtttgtggaa ttggtttaac ataacaaatt ggctgtggta
     1801 tataaaatta ttcataatga tagtaggagg cttggtaggt ttaagaatag tttttgctgt
     1861 actttctata gtgaatagag ttaggcaggg atattcacca ttatcgtttc agacccacct
     1921 cccaaccccg aggggacccg acaggcccga aggaatagaa gaagaaggtg gagagagaga
     1981 cagagacaga tccattcgat tagtgaacgg atcggcactg cgtgcgccaa ttctgcagac
     2041 aaatggcagt attcatccac aattttaaaa gaaaaggggg gattgggggg tacagtgcag
     2101 gggaaagaat agtagacata atagcaacag acatacaaac taaagaatta caaaaacaaa
     2161 ttacaaaaat tcaaaatttt cgggtttatt acagggacag cagagatcca gtttggttag
     2221 taccgggccc gctctagtcc ggaatcagtc ctgctcctcg gccacgaagt gcacgcagtt
     2281 gccggccggg tcgcgcaggg cgaactcccg cccccacggc tgctcgccga tctcggtcat
     2341 ggccggcccg gaggcgtccc ggaagttcgt ggacacgacc tccgaccact cggcgtacag
     2401 ctcgtccagg ccgcgcaccc acacccaggc cagggtgttg tccggcacca cctggtcctg
     2461 gaccgcgctg atgaacaggg tcacgtcgtc ccggaccaca ccggcgaagt cgtcctccac
     2521 gaagtcccgg gagaacccga gccggtcggt ccagaactcg accgctccgg cgacgtcgcg
     2581 cgcggtgagc accggaacgg cactggtcaa cttggccatg gtggccctcc tatagtgagt
     2641 cgtattatac tatgccgata tactatgccg atgattaatt gtcaacacgt gctgcaggtc
     2701 cgaggttcta gacgtattac cgccatgcat tagttattaa tagtaatcaa ttacggggtc
     2761 attagttcat agcccatata tggagttccg cgttacataa cttacggtaa atggcccgcc
     2821 tggctgaccg cccaacgacc cccgcccatt gacgtcaata atgacgtatg ttcccatagt
     2881 aacgccaata gggactttcc attgacgtca atgggtggag tatttacggt aaactgccca
     2941 cttggcagta catcaagtgt atcatatgcc aagtacgccc cctattgacg tcaatgacgg
     3001 taaatggccc gcctggcatt atgcccagta catgacctta tgggactttc ctacttggca
     3061 gtacatctac gtattagtca tcgctattac catggtgatg cggttttggc agtacatcaa
     3121 tgggcgtgga tagcggtttg actcacgggg atttccaagt ctccacccca ttgacgtcaa
     3181 tgggagtttg ttttggcacc aaaatcaacg ggactttcca aaatgtcgta acaactccgc
     3241 cccattgacg caaatgggcg gtaggcgtgt acggtgggag gtctatataa gcagagctcg
     3301 tttagtgaac cgtcagatcg cctggagacg ccatccacgc tgttttgacc tccatagaag
     3361 acaccgactc tactagagga tctgccacca gctagcaccg gtgccaccat ggtgagcaag
     3421 ggcgaggagc tgttcaccgg ggtggtgccc atcctggtcg agctggacgg cgacgtaaac
     3481 ggccacaagt tcagcgtgtc cggcgagggc gagggcgatg ccacctacgg caagctgacc
     3541 ctgaagttca tctgcaccac cggcaagctg cccgtgccct ggcccaccct cgtgaccacc
     3601 ttcggctacg gcctgcagtg cttcgcccgc taccccgacc acatgaagca gcacgacttc
     3661 ttcaagtccg ccatgcccga aggctacgtc caggagcgca ccatcttctt caaggacgac
     3721 ggcaactaca agacccgcgc cgaggtgaag ttcgagggcg acaccctggt gaaccgcatc
     3781 gagctgaagg gcatcgactt caaggaggac ggcaacatcc tggggcacaa gctggagtac
     3841 aactacaaca gccacaacgt ctatatcatg gccgacaagc agaagaacgg catcaaggtg
     3901 aacttcaaga tccgccacaa catcgaggac ggcagcgtgc agctcgccga ccactaccag
     3961 cagaacaccc ccatcggcga cggccccgtg ctgctgcccg acaaccacta cctgagctac
     4021 cagtccgccc tgagcaaaga ccccaacgag aagcgcgatc acatggtcct gctggagttc
     4081 gtgaccgccg ccgggatcac tctcggcatg gacgagctgt acaagacgcg tggcggcgga
     4141 ggcagcggag gcggatctgg cggaggatct atgaccagag tgcccctgta cggcttcacc
     4201 agcatttgtg gcagacggcc cgaaatggaa gccgccgtgt ctacaatccc cagattcctc
     4261 cagagcagca gcggctccat gctggacggc agattcgatc ctcagagcgc cgctcacttc
     4321 ttcggcgtgt acgatggaca tggcggaagc caggtggcca actactgccg cgaaagaatg
     4381 catctggccc tggccgagga aatcgccaaa gaaaagccca tgctgtgcga cggcgacacc
     4441 tggctggaaa agtggaagaa ggccctgttc aacagcttcc tgagagtgga cagcgagatc
     4501 gagagcgtgg cccctgaaac agtgggcagc acatctgtgg tggccgtggt gtttcccagc
     4561 cacatcttcg tggctaactg cggcgatagc agagccgtgc tgtgcagagg aaaaacagcc
     4621 ctgcctctgt ccgtggacca caagcctgat agagaggatg aggccgccag aattgaagcc
     4681 gctggcggca aagtgatcca gtggaatggc gctagagtgt tcggcgtgct ggccatgagt
     4741 agatccatcg gcgatagata cctgaagcct agcatcatcc ccgatcctga agtgaccgcc
     4801 gtgaagagag tgaaagagga cgactgcctg atcctggcct ctgacggtgt ctgggacgtg
     4861 atgacagatg aagaggcctg cgagatggcc cggaagagaa tcctgctgtg gcacaagaaa
     4921 aacgccgtgg ccggggatgc ttctctgctg gctgacgaga gaagaaaaga gggcaaagac
     4981 cccgctgcca tgtctgccgc cgagtacctg tctaagctgg ccatccagag aggcagcaag
     5041 gacaacatca gcgtggtggt cgtggacctg aaaggaagcg gatacccata cgatgtgcca
     5101 gattacgctg gatccggcgc aacaaacttc tctctgctga aacaagccgg agatgtcgaa
     5161 gagaatcctg gaccgatggc caagcctttg tctcaagaag aatccaccct cattgaaaga
     5221 gcaacggcta caatcaacag catccccatc tctgaagact acagcgtcgc cagcgcagct
     5281 ctctctagcg acggccgcat cttcactggt gtcaatgtat atcattttac tgggggacct
     5341 tgtgcagaac tcgtggtgct gggcactgct gctgctgcgg cagctggcaa cctgacttgt
     5401 atcgtcgcga tcggaaatga gaacaggggc atcttgagcc cctgcggacg gtgccgacag
     5461 gtgcttctcg atctgcatcc tgggatcaaa gccatagtga aggacagtga tggacagccg
     5521 acggcagttg ggattcgtga attgctgccc tctggttatg tgtgggaggg ctaatgtaca
     5581 agtaggtcga caatcaacct ctggatacaa aatttgtgaa agattgactg gtattcttaa
     5641 ctatgttgct ccttttacgc tatgtggata cgctgcttta atgcctttgt atcatgctat
     5701 tgcttcccgt atggctttca ttttctcctc cttgtataaa tcctggttgc tgtctcttta
     5761 tgaggagttg tggcccgttg tcaggcaacg tggcgtggtg tgcactgtgt ttgctgacgc
     5821 aacccccact ggttggggca ttgccaccac ctgtcagctc ctttccggga ctttcgcttt
     5881 ccccctccct attgccacgg cggaactcat cgccgcctgc cttgcccgct gctggacagg
     5941 ggctcggctg ttgggcactg acaattccgt ggtgttgtcg gggaagctga cgtcctttcc
     6001 atggctgctc gcctgtgttg ccacctggat tctgcgcggg acgtccttct gctacgtccc
     6061 ttcggccctc aatccagcgg accttccttc ccgcggcctg ctgccggctc tgcggcctct
     6121 tccgcgtctt cgccttcgcc ctcagacgag tcggatctcc ctttgggccg cctccccgcc
     6181 tggaattcga gctcggtacc tttaagacca atgacttaca aggcagctgt agatcttagc
     6241 cactttttaa aagaaaagag gggactggaa gggctaattc actcccaacg aagacaagat
     6301 ctgctttttg cttgtactgg gtctctctgg ttagaccaga tctgagcctg ggagctctct
     6361 ggctaactag ggaacccact gcttaagcct caataaagct tgccttgagt gcttcaagta
     6421 gtgtgtgccc gtctgttgtg tgactctggt aactagagat ccctcagacc cttttagtca
     6481 gtgtggaaaa tctctagcag tagtagttca tgtcatctta ttattcagta tttataactt
     6541 gcaaagaaat gaatatcaga gagtgagagg ccttgacatt gtttaaaccc gctgatcagc
     6601 ctcgactgtg ccttctagtt gccagccatc tgttgtttgc ccctcccccg tgccttcctt
     6661 gaccctggaa ggtgccactc ccactgtcct ttcctaataa aatgaggaaa ttgcatcgca
     6721 ttgtctgagt aggtgtcatt ctattctggg gggtggggtg gggcaggaca gcaaggggga
     6781 ggattgggaa gacaatagca ggcatgctgg ggatgcggtg ggctctatgg cttctgaggc
     6841 ggaaagaacc agctggggct ctagggggta tccccnnnnn nnnnnnnnnn nnnnnnnnnn
     6901 nnnnnnnnnn nnnnnnnnnn nnnnnnnnnn nnnnnnnnnn nnnnnnnnnn nnnnnnnnnn
     6961 nnnnnnnnnn nnnnnnnnnn nnnnnnnnnn nnnnnnnnnc nnnnnnnnnn nnnnnnnnnn
     7021 nnnnnnnnnn nnnnnnnnnn nnnnnnnnnn nnnnnnnnnn nnnnnnnnnn nnnnnnnnnn
     7081 nnnnnnnnnn nannnnnnnn nnnnnnnnnn nnnnnnnnnn nnnnnnnnnn nnnnnnnnnn
     7141 ncctttgacg ttggagtcca cgttctttaa tagtggactc ttgttccaaa ctggaacaac
     7201 actcaaccct atctcggtct attcttttga tttataaggg attttgccga tttcggccta
     7261 ttggttaaaa aatgagctga tttaacaaaa atttaacgcg aattaattct gtggaatgtg
     7321 tgtcagttag ggtgtggaaa gtccccaggc tccccagcag gcagaagtat gcaaagcatg
     7381 catctcaatt agtcagcaac caggtgtgga aagtccccag gctccccagc aggcagaagt
     7441 atgcaaagca tgcatctcaa ttagtcagca accatagtcc cgcccctaac tccgcccatc
     7501 ccgcccctaa ctccgcccag ttccgcccat tctccgcccc atggctgact aatttttttt
     7561 atttatgcag aggccgaggc cgcctctgcc tctgagctat tccagaagta gtgaggaggc
     7621 ttttttggag gcctaggctt ttgcaaaaag ctcccgggag cttgtatatc cattttcgga
     7681 tctgatcagc acgtgatgaa aaagcctgaa ctcaccgcga cgtctgtcga gaagtttctg
     7741 atcgaaaagt tcgacagcgt ctccgacctg atgcagctct cggagggcga agaatctcgt
     7801 gctttcagct tcgatgtagg agggcgtgga tatgtcctgc gggtaaatag ctgcgccgat
     7861 ggtttctaca aagatcgtta tgtttatcgg cactttgcat cggccgcgct cccgattccg
     7921 gaagtgcttg acattgggga attcagcgag agcctgacct attgcatctc ccgccgtgca
     7981 cagggtgtca cgttgcaaga cctgcctgaa accgaactgc ccgctgttct gcagccggtc
     8041 gcggaggcca tggatgcgat cgctgcggcc gatcttagcc agacgagcgg gttcggccca
     8101 ttcggaccgc aaggaatcgg tcaatacact acatggcgtg atttcatatg cgcgattgct
     8161 gatccccatg tgtatcactg gcaaactgtg atggacgaca ccgtcagtgc gtccgtcgcg
     8221 caggctctcg atgagctgat gctttgggcc gaggactgcc ccgaagtccg gcacctcgtg
     8281 cacgcggatt tcggctccaa caatgtcctg acggacaatg gccgcataac agcggtcatt
     8341 gactggagcg aggcgatgtt cggggattcc caatacgagg tcgccaacat cttcttctgg
     8401 aggccgtggt tggcttgtat ggagcagcag acgcgctact tcgagcggag gcatccggag
     8461 cttgcaggat cgccgcggct ccgggcgtat atgctccgca ttggtcttga ccaactctat
     8521 cagagcttgg ttgacggcaa tttcgatgat gcagcttggg cgcagggtcg atgcgacgca
     8581 atcgtccgat ccggagccgg gactgtcggg cgtacacaaa tcgcccgcag aagcgcggcc
     8641 gtctggaccg atggctgtgt agaagtactc gccgatagtg gaaaccgacg ccccagcact
     8701 cgtccgaggg caaaggaata gcacgtgcta cgagatttcg attccaccgc cgccttctat
     8761 gaaaggttgg gcttcggaat cgttttccgg gacgccggct ggatgatcct ccagcgcggg
     8821 gatctcatgc tggagttctt cgcccacccc aacttgttta ttgcagctta taatggttac
     8881 aaataaagca atagcatcac aaatttcaca aataaagcat ttttttcact gcattctagt
     8941 tgtggtttgt ccaaactcat caatgtatct tatcatgtct gtataccgtc gacctctagc
     9001 tagagcttgg cgtaatcatg gtcatagctg tttcctgtgt gaaattgtta tccgctcaca
     9061 attccacaca acatacgagc cggaagcata aagtgtaaag cctggggtgc ctaatgagtg
     9121 agctaactca cattaattgc gttgcgctca ctgcccgctt tccagtcggg aaacctgtcg
     9181 tgccagctgc attaatgaat cggccaacgc gcggggagag gcggtttgcg tattgggcgc
     9241 tcttccgctt cctcgctcac tgactcgctg cgctcggtcg ttcggctgcg gcgagcggta
     9301 tcagctcact caaaggcggt aatacggtta tccacagaat caggggataa cgcaggaaag
     9361 aacatgtgag caaaaggcca gcaaaaggcc aggaaccgta aaaaggccgc gttgctggcg
     9421 tttttccata ggctccgccc ccctgacgag catcacaaaa atcgacgctc aagtcagagg
     9481 tggcgaaacc cgacaggact ataaagatac caggcgtttc cccctggaag ctccctcgtg
     9541 cgctctcctg ttccgaccct gccgcttacc ggatacctgt ccgcctttct cccttcggga
     9601 agcgtggcgc tttctcatag ctcacgctgt aggtatctca gttcggtgta ggtcgttcgc
     9661 tccaagctgg gctgtgtgca cgaacccccc gttcagcccg accgctgcgc cttatccggt
     9721 aactatcgtc ttgagtccaa cccggtaaga cacgacttat cgccactggc agcagccact
     9781 ggtaacagga ttagcagagc gaggtatgta ggcggtgcta cagagttctt gaagtggtgg
     9841 cctaactacg gctacactag aagaacagta tttggtatct gcgctctgct gaagccagtt
     9901 accttcggaa aaagagttgg tagctcttga tccggcaaac aaaccaccgc tggtagcggt
     9961 ggtttttttg tttgcaagca gcagattacg cgcagaaaaa aaggatctca agaagatcct
    10021 ttgatctttt ctacggggtc tgacgctcag tggaacgaaa actcacgtta agggattttg
    10081 gtcatgagat tatcaaaaag gatcttcacc tagatccttt taaattaaaa atgaagtttt
    10141 aaatcaatct aaagtatata tgagtaaact tggtctgaca gttaccaatg cttaatcagt
    10201 gaggcaccta tctcagcgat ctgtctattt cgttcatcca tagttgcctg actccccgtc
    10261 gtgtagataa ctacgatacg ggagggctta ccatctggcc ccagtgctgc aatgataccg
    10321 cgagacccac gctcaccggc tccagattta tcagcaataa accagccagc cggaagggcc
    10381 gagcgcagaa gtggtcctgc aactttatcc gcctccatcc agtctattaa ttgttgccgg
    10441 gaagctagag taagtagttc gccagttaat agtttgcgca acgttgttgc cattgctaca
    10501 ggcatcgtgg tgtcacgctc gtcgtttggt atggcttcat tcagctccgg ttcccaacga
    10561 tcaaggcgag ttacatgatc ccccatgttg tgcaaaaaag cggttagctc cttcggtcct
    10621 ccgatcgttg tcagaagtaa gttggccgca gtgttatcac tcatggttat ggcagcactg
    10681 cataattctc ttactgtcat gccatccgta agatgctttt ctgtgactgg tgagtactca
    10741 accaagtcat tctgagaata gtgtatgcgg cgaccgagtt gctcttgccc ggcgtcaata
    10801 cgggataata ccgcgccaca tagcagaact ttaaaagtgc tcatcattgg aaaacgttct
    10861 tcggggcgaa aactctcaag gatcttaccg ctgttgagat ccagttcgat gtaacccact
    10921 cgtgcaccca actgatcttc agcatctttt actttcacca gcgtttctgg gtgagcaaaa
    10981 acaggaaggc aaaatgccgc aaaaaaggga ataagggcga cacggaaatg ttgaatactc
    11041 atactcttcc tttttcaata ttattgaagc atttatcagg gttattgtct catgagcgga
    11101 tacatatttg aatgtattta gaaaaataaa caaatagggg ttccgcgcac atttccccga
    11161 aaagtgccac ctgacgtcga cggatcggga gatcaacttg tttattgcag cttataatgg
    11221 ttacaaataa agcaatagca tcacaaattt cacaaataaa gcattttttt cactgcattc
    11281 tagttgtggt ttgtccaaac tcatcaatgt atcttatcat gtctggatca actggataac
    11341 tcaagctaac caaaatcatc ccaaacttcc caccccatac cctattacca ctgccaatta
    11401 cctgtggttt catttactct aaacctgtga ttcctctgaa ttattttcat tttaaagaaa
    11461 ttgtatttgt taaatatgta ctacaaactt agtagt
//
