# Supplementary material for: Bioengineering multifunctional extracellular vesicles for targeted delivery of biologics to T cells
Source: bioRxiv preprint, doi:10.1101/2022.05.14.491879, version 1 (2022-05-14)
Supplement: Source Data [file 491879_file03.zip › SourceData/Plasmid_Maps/pDMS217.gb]

LOCUS       Exported               10794 bp ds-DNA     circular SYN 15-MAR-2022
DEFINITION  synthetic circular DNA
ACCESSION   .
VERSION     .
KEYWORDS    .
SOURCE      synthetic DNA construct
  ORGANISM  recombinant plasmid
REFERENCE   1  (bases 1 to 10794)
  AUTHORS   Leonard Lab
  TITLE     Direct Submission
  JOURNAL   Exported Tuesday, Mar 15, 2022 from SnapGene 5.1.7
            https://www.snapgene.com
FEATURES             Location/Qualifiers
     source          1..10794
                     /organism="recombinant plasmid"
                     /mol_type="other DNA"
     misc_feature    454..634
                     /label=HIV-1_5_LTR
     misc_feature    745..789
                     /label=HIV-1_psi_pack
     misc_feature    1303..1536
                     /label=RRE
                     /label=TRE
                     /note="promoter"
     misc_feature    2067..2082
                     /label=cPPT
                     /note=" central polypurine tract helps translocation into 
                     the nucleus of non-dividing cells"
     CDS             complement(2245..2619)
                     /codon_start=1
                     /label=zeoR
                     /note="bacterial resistance marker, Zeocin resistance"
                     /translation="MAKLTSAVPVLTARDVAGAVEFWTDRLGFSRDFVEDDFAGVVRDD
                     VTLFISAVQDQVVPDNTLAWVWVRGLDELYAEWSEVVSTNFRDASGPAMTEIGEQPWGR
                     EFALRDPAGNCVHFVAEEQD"
     misc_feature    2738..3180
                     /label=CMV IE
     enhancer        2791..3094
                     /label=CMV enhancer
                     /note="human cytomegalovirus immediate early enhancer"
     promoter        3095..3298
                     /label=CMV promoter
                     /note="human cytomegalovirus (CMV) immediate early 
                     promoter"
     CDS             3390
                     /codon_start=1
                     /label=turboGFP
                     /note="marker to track shRNAmir expression,TurboGFP is an 
                     improved variant of the green fluorescent protein CopGFP 
                     cloned from copepod Pontellina plumata  [Shagin et al., 
                     2004]. It possesses bright green fluorescence (excitation/ 
                     emission max = 482/ 502 "
                     /translation=""
     CDS             3403..4407
                     /codon_start=1
                     /label=SLAM
                     /translation="MDPKGLLSLTFVLFLSLAFGASYGTGGRMMNCPKILRQLGSKVLL
                     PLTYERINKSMNKSIHIVVTMAKSLENSVENKIVSLDPSEAGPPRYLGDRYKFYLENLT
                     LGIRESRKEDEGWYLMTLEKNVSVQRFCLQLRLYEQVSTPEIKVLNKTQENGTCTLILG
                     CTVEKGDHVAYSWSEKAGTHPLNPANSSHLLSLTLGPQHADNIYICTVSNPISNNSQTF
                     SPWPGCRTDPSETKPWAVYAGLLGGVIMILIMVVILQLRRRGKTNHYQTTVEKKSLTIY
                     AQVQKPGPLQKKLDSFPAQDPCTTIYVAATEPVPESVQETNSITVYASVTLPES"
     CDS             4417..4473
                     /codon_start=1
                     /product="2A peptide from porcine teschovirus-1 
                     polyprotein"
                     /label=P2A
                     /note="Eukaryotic ribosomes fail to insert a peptide bond 
                     between the Gly and Pro residues, yielding separate 
                     polypeptides."
                     /translation="ATNFSLLKQAGDVEENPGP"
     CDS             4474..4872
                     /codon_start=1
                     /gene="Aspergillus terreus BSD"
                     /product="blasticidin S deaminase"
                     /label=BSD
                     /note="confers resistance to blasticidin"
                     /translation="MAKPLSQEESTLIERATATINSIPISEDYSVASAALSSDGRIFTG
                     VNVYHFTGGPCAELVVLGTAAAAAAGNLTCIVAIGNENRGILSPCGRCRQVLLDLHPGI
                     KAIVKDSDGQPTAVGIRELLPSGYVWEG"
     misc_feature    4890..5477
                     /label=WPRE
                     /note="woodchuck posttranscriptional regulatory element"
     CDS             complement(5360..5371)
                     /codon_start=1
                     /product="Factor Xa recognition and cleavage site"
                     /label=Factor Xa site
                     /translation="IEGR"
     misc_feature    5717..5797
                     /label=HIV-1_3_LTR
     polyA_signal    5904..6128
                     /label=bGH poly(A) signal
                     /note="bovine growth hormone polyadenylation signal"
     promoter        6616..6945
                     /label=SV40 promoter
                     /note="SV40 enhancer and early promoter"
     rep_origin      6796..6931
                     /label=SV40 ori
                     /note="SV40 origin of replication"
     misc_feature    6796..6873
                     /label=SV40_origin
     CDS             6994..8019
                     /codon_start=1
                     /gene="aph(4)-Ia"
                     /product="aminoglycoside phosphotransferase from E. coli"
                     /label=HygR
                     /note="confers resistance to hygromycin"
                     /translation="MKKPELTATSVEKFLIEKFDSVSDLMQLSEGEESRAFSFDVGGRG
                     YVLRVNSCADGFYKDRYVYRHFASAALPIPEVLDIGEFSESLTYCISRRAQGVTLQDLP
                     ETELPAVLQPVAEAMDAIAAADLSQTSGFGPFGPQGIGQYTTWRDFICAIADPHVYHWQ
                     TVMDDTVSASVAQALDELMLWAEDCPEVRHLVHADFGSNNVLTDNGRITAVIDWSEAMF
                     GDSQYEVANIFFWRPWLACMEQQTRYFERRHPELAGSPRLRAYMLRIGLDQLYQSLVDG
                     NFDDAAWAQGRCDAIVRSGAGTVGRTQIARRSAAVWTDGCVEVLADSGNRRPSTRPRAK
                     E"
     polyA_signal    8149..8270
                     /label=SV40 poly(A) signal
                     /note="SV40 polyadenylation signal"
     misc_feature    8706..9325
                     /label=pUCorigin
     CDS             complement(9480..10340)
                     /codon_start=1
                     /label=amp R
                     /note=" -lactamase"
                     /translation="MSIQHFRVALIPFFAAFCLPVFAHPETLVKVKDAEDQLGARVGYI
                     ELDLNSGKILESFRPEERFPMMSTFKVLLCGAVLSRIDAGQEQLGRRIHYSQNDLVEYS
                     PVTEKHLTDGMTVRELCSAAITMSDNTAANLLLTTIGGPKELTAFLHNMGDHVTRLDRW
                     EPELNEAIPNDERDTTMPVAMATTLRKLLTGELLTLASRQQLIDWMEADKVAGPLLRSA
                     LPAGWFIADKSGAGERGSRGIIAALGPDGKPSRIVVIYTTGSQATMDERNRQIAEIGAS
                     LIKHW"
ORIGIN
        1 tggaagggct aattcactcc caaagaagac aagatatcct tgatctgtgg atctaccaca
       61 cacaaggcta cttccctgat tagcagaact acacaccagg gccaggggtc agatatccac
      121 tgacctttgg atggtgctac aagctagtac cagttgagcc agataaggta gaagaggcca
      181 ataaaggaga gaacaccagc ttgttacacc ctgtgagcct gcatgggatg gatgacccgg
      241 agagagaagt gttagagtgg aggtttgaca gccgcctagc atttcatcac gtggcccgag
      301 agctgcatcc ggagtacttc aagaactgct gatatcgagc ttgctacaag ggactttccg
      361 ctggggactt tccagggagg cgtggcctgg gcgggactgg ggagtggcga gccctcagat
      421 cctgcatata agcagctgct ttttgcctgt actgggtctc tctggttaga ccagatctga
      481 gcctgggagc tctctggcta actagggaac ccactgctta agcctcaata aagcttgcct
      541 tgagtgcttc aagtagtgtg tgcccgtctg ttgtgtgact ctggtaacta gagatccctc
      601 agaccctttt agtcagtgtg gaaaatctct agcagtggcg cccgaacagg gacttgaaag
      661 cgaaagggaa accagaggag ctctctcgac gcaggactcg gcttgctgaa gcgcgcacgg
      721 caagaggcga ggggcggcga ctggtgagta cgccaaaaat tttgactagc ggaggctaga
      781 aggagagaga tgggtgcgag agcgtcagta ttaagcgggg gagaattaga tcgcgatggg
      841 aaaaaattcg gttaaggcca gggggaaaga aaaaatataa attaaaacat atagtatggg
      901 caagcaggga gctagaacga ttcgcagtta atcctggcct gttagaaaca tcagaaggct
      961 gtagacaaat actgggacag ctacaaccat cccttcagac aggatcagaa gaacttagat
     1021 cattatataa tacagtagca accctctatt gtgtgcatca aaggatagag ataaaagaca
     1081 ccaaggaagc tttagacaag atagaggaag agcaaaacaa aagtaagacc accgcacagc
     1141 aagcggccgg ccgctgatct tcagacctgg aggaggagat atgagggaca attggagaag
     1201 tgaattatat aaatataaag tagtaaaaat tgaaccatta ggagtagcac ccaccaaggc
     1261 aaagagaaga gtggtgcaga gagaaaaaag agcagtggga ataggagctt tgttccttgg
     1321 gttcttggga gcagcaggaa gcactatggg cgcagcgtca atgacgctga cggtacaggc
     1381 cagacaatta ttgtctggta tagtgcagca gcagaacaat ttgctgaggg ctattgaggc
     1441 gcaacagcat ctgttgcaac tcacagtctg gggcatcaag cagctccagg caagaatcct
     1501 ggctgtggaa agatacctaa aggatcaaca gctcctgggg atttggggtt gctctggaaa
     1561 actcatttgc accactgctg tgccttggaa tgctagttgg agtaataaat ctctggaaca
     1621 gatttggaat cacacgacct ggatggagtg ggacagagaa attaacaatt acacaagctt
     1681 aatacactcc ttaattgaag aatcgcaaaa ccagcaagaa aagaatgaac aagaattatt
     1741 ggaattagat aaatgggcaa gtttgtggaa ttggtttaac ataacaaatt ggctgtggta
     1801 tataaaatta ttcataatga tagtaggagg cttggtaggt ttaagaatag tttttgctgt
     1861 actttctata gtgaatagag ttaggcaggg atattcacca ttatcgtttc agacccacct
     1921 cccaaccccg aggggacccg acaggcccga aggaatagaa gaagaaggtg gagagagaga
     1981 cagagacaga tccattcgat tagtgaacgg atcggcactg cgtgcgccaa ttctgcagac
     2041 aaatggcagt attcatccac aattttaaaa gaaaaggggg gattgggggg tacagtgcag
     2101 gggaaagaat agtagacata atagcaacag acatacaaac taaagaatta caaaaacaaa
     2161 ttacaaaaat tcaaaatttt cgggtttatt acagggacag cagagatcca gtttggttag
     2221 taccgggccc gctctagtcc ggaatcagtc ctgctcctcg gccacgaagt gcacgcagtt
     2281 gccggccggg tcgcgcaggg cgaactcccg cccccacggc tgctcgccga tctcggtcat
     2341 ggccggcccg gaggcgtccc ggaagttcgt ggacacgacc tccgaccact cggcgtacag
     2401 ctcgtccagg ccgcgcaccc acacccaggc cagggtgttg tccggcacca cctggtcctg
     2461 gaccgcgctg atgaacaggg tcacgtcgtc ccggaccaca ccggcgaagt cgtcctccac
     2521 gaagtcccgg gagaacccga gccggtcggt ccagaactcg accgctccgg cgacgtcgcg
     2581 cgcggtgagc accggaacgg cactggtcaa cttggccatg gtggccctcc tatagtgagt
     2641 cgtattatac tatgccgata tactatgccg atgattaatt gtcaacacgt gctgcaggtc
     2701 cgaggttcta gacgtattac cgccatgcat tagttattaa tagtaatcaa ttacggggtc
     2761 attagttcat agcccatata tggagttccg cgttacataa cttacggtaa atggcccgcc
     2821 tggctgaccg cccaacgacc cccgcccatt gacgtcaata atgacgtatg ttcccatagt
     2881 aacgccaata gggactttcc attgacgtca atgggtggag tatttacggt aaactgccca
     2941 cttggcagta catcaagtgt atcatatgcc aagtacgccc cctattgacg tcaatgacgg
     3001 taaatggccc gcctggcatt atgcccagta catgacctta tgggactttc ctacttggca
     3061 gtacatctac gtattagtca tcgctattac catggtgatg cggttttggc agtacatcaa
     3121 tgggcgtgga tagcggtttg actcacgggg atttccaagt ctccacccca ttgacgtcaa
     3181 tgggagtttg ttttggcacc aaaatcaacg ggactttcca aaatgtcgta acaactccgc
     3241 cccattgacg caaatgggcg gtaggcgtgt acggtgggag gtctatataa gcagagctcg
     3301 tttagtgaac cgtcagatcg cctggagacg ccatccacgc tgttttgacc tccatagaag
     3361 acaccgactc tactagagga tctgccacca gctagcgcca ccatggaccc caagggcctg
     3421 ctgtctctga ccttcgtgct gtttctgagc ctggccttcg gagcctctta tggcacaggc
     3481 ggcagaatga tgaactgccc caagatcctg agacagctgg gcagcaaagt gctgctgcca
     3541 ctgacctacg agcggatcaa caagagcatg aacaagtcca tccacatcgt ggtcaccatg
     3601 gccaagagcc tggaaaacag cgtggaaaac aagatcgtgt ctctggaccc cagcgaggcc
     3661 ggacctccta gatatctggg cgacagatac aagttctacc tggaaaatct gaccctgggc
     3721 atcagagaga gccggaaaga ggacgaaggc tggtatctga tgaccctgga aaagaacgtg
     3781 tccgtgcagc ggttctgcct gcagctgaga ctgtacgagc aggtttccac acctgagatc
     3841 aaggtgctga acaagaccca agagaacggc acatgcaccc tgatcctggg ctgcacagtg
     3901 gaaaagggcg atcacgtggc ctactcttgg agcgagaagg ccggaacaca ccctctgaac
     3961 cctgccaaca gcagccactt gctgagcctg acactgggac ctcagcacgc cgacaacatc
     4021 tacatctgca ccgtgtctaa ccccatcagc aacaacagcc agacattcag cccttggcct
     4081 ggctgcagaa ccgatcctag cgagacaaaa ccctgggccg tgtatgccgg actgctcggc
     4141 ggagtgatca tgattctgat catggtggtc attctgcagc tgcggcggag aggcaagacc
     4201 aaccactacc agaccaccgt ggaaaaaaag tccctgacca tctacgccca ggtgcagaag
     4261 cctggacctc tgcagaagaa gctggacagc ttccccgctc aagacccctg caccacaatc
     4321 tatgtggccg ccacagagcc tgtgcctgag agcgtgcaag agacaaacag catcaccgtg
     4381 tacgccagcg tgaccctgcc tgaatctgga tccggcgcaa caaacttctc tctgctgaaa
     4441 caagccggag atgtcgaaga gaatcctgga ccgatggcca agcctttgtc tcaagaagaa
     4501 tccaccctca ttgaaagagc aacggctaca atcaacagca tccccatctc tgaagactac
     4561 agcgtcgcca gcgcagctct ctctagcgac ggccgcatct tcactggtgt caatgtatat
     4621 cattttactg ggggaccttg tgcagaactc gtggtgctgg gcactgctgc tgctgcggca
     4681 gctggcaacc tgacttgtat cgtcgcgatc ggaaatgaga acaggggcat cttgagcccc
     4741 tgcggacggt gccgacaggt gcttctcgat ctgcatcctg ggatcaaagc catagtgaag
     4801 gacagtgatg gacagccgac ggcagttggg attcgtgaat tgctgccctc tggttatgtg
     4861 tgggagggct aatgtacaag taggtcgaca atcaacctct ggatacaaaa tttgtgaaag
     4921 attgactggt attcttaact atgttgctcc ttttacgcta tgtggatacg ctgctttaat
     4981 gcctttgtat catgctattg cttcccgtat ggctttcatt ttctcctcct tgtataaatc
     5041 ctggttgctg tctctttatg aggagttgtg gcccgttgtc aggcaacgtg gcgtggtgtg
     5101 cactgtgttt gctgacgcaa cccccactgg ttggggcatt gccaccacct gtcagctcct
     5161 ttccgggact ttcgctttcc ccctccctat tgccacggcg gaactcatcg ccgcctgcct
     5221 tgcccgctgc tggacagggg ctcggctgtt gggcactgac aattccgtgg tgttgtcggg
     5281 gaagctgacg tcctttccat ggctgctcgc ctgtgttgcc acctggattc tgcgcgggac
     5341 gtccttctgc tacgtccctt cggccctcaa tccagcggac cttccttccc gcggcctgct
     5401 gccggctctg cggcctcttc cgcgtcttcg ccttcgccct cagacgagtc ggatctccct
     5461 ttgggccgcc tccccgcctg gaattcgagc tcggtacctt taagaccaat gacttacaag
     5521 gcagctgtag atcttagcca ctttttaaaa gaaaagaggg gactggaagg gctaattcac
     5581 tcccaacgaa gacaagatct gctttttgct tgtactgggt ctctctggtt agaccagatc
     5641 tgagcctggg agctctctgg ctaactaggg aacccactgc ttaagcctca ataaagcttg
     5701 ccttgagtgc ttcaagtagt gtgtgcccgt ctgttgtgtg actctggtaa ctagagatcc
     5761 ctcagaccct tttagtcagt gtggaaaatc tctagcagta gtagttcatg tcatcttatt
     5821 attcagtatt tataacttgc aaagaaatga atatcagaga gtgagaggcc ttgacattgt
     5881 ttaaacccgc tgatcagcct cgactgtgcc ttctagttgc cagccatctg ttgtttgccc
     5941 ctcccccgtg ccttccttga ccctggaagg tgccactccc actgtccttt cctaataaaa
     6001 tgaggaaatt gcatcgcatt gtctgagtag gtgtcattct attctggggg gtggggtggg
     6061 gcaggacagc aagggggagg attgggaaga caatagcagg catgctgggg atgcggtggg
     6121 ctctatggct tctgaggcgg aaagaaccag ctggggctct agggggtatc cccnnnnnnn
     6181 nnnnnnnnnn nnnnnnnnnn nnnnnnnnnn nnnnnnnnnn nnnnnnnnnn nnnnnnnnnn
     6241 nnnnnnnnnn nnnnnnnnnn nnnnnnnnnn nnnnnnnnnn nnnnnnnnnn nnnnnnncnn
     6301 nnnnnnnnnn nnnnnnnnnn nnnnnnnnnn nnnnnnnnnn nnnnnnnnnn nnnnnnnnnn
     6361 nnnnnnnnnn nnnnnnnnnn nnnnnnnnna nnnnnnnnnn nnnnnnnnnn nnnnnnnnnn
     6421 nnnnnnnnnn nnnnnnnnnc ctttgacgtt ggagtccacg ttctttaata gtggactctt
     6481 gttccaaact ggaacaacac tcaaccctat ctcggtctat tcttttgatt tataagggat
     6541 tttgccgatt tcggcctatt ggttaaaaaa tgagctgatt taacaaaaat ttaacgcgaa
     6601 ttaattctgt ggaatgtgtg tcagttaggg tgtggaaagt ccccaggctc cccagcaggc
     6661 agaagtatgc aaagcatgca tctcaattag tcagcaacca ggtgtggaaa gtccccaggc
     6721 tccccagcag gcagaagtat gcaaagcatg catctcaatt agtcagcaac catagtcccg
     6781 cccctaactc cgcccatccc gcccctaact ccgcccagtt ccgcccattc tccgccccat
     6841 ggctgactaa ttttttttat ttatgcagag gccgaggccg cctctgcctc tgagctattc
     6901 cagaagtagt gaggaggctt ttttggaggc ctaggctttt gcaaaaagct cccgggagct
     6961 tgtatatcca ttttcggatc tgatcagcac gtgatgaaaa agcctgaact caccgcgacg
     7021 tctgtcgaga agtttctgat cgaaaagttc gacagcgtct ccgacctgat gcagctctcg
     7081 gagggcgaag aatctcgtgc tttcagcttc gatgtaggag ggcgtggata tgtcctgcgg
     7141 gtaaatagct gcgccgatgg tttctacaaa gatcgttatg tttatcggca ctttgcatcg
     7201 gccgcgctcc cgattccgga agtgcttgac attggggaat tcagcgagag cctgacctat
     7261 tgcatctccc gccgtgcaca gggtgtcacg ttgcaagacc tgcctgaaac cgaactgccc
     7321 gctgttctgc agccggtcgc ggaggccatg gatgcgatcg ctgcggccga tcttagccag
     7381 acgagcgggt tcggcccatt cggaccgcaa ggaatcggtc aatacactac atggcgtgat
     7441 ttcatatgcg cgattgctga tccccatgtg tatcactggc aaactgtgat ggacgacacc
     7501 gtcagtgcgt ccgtcgcgca ggctctcgat gagctgatgc tttgggccga ggactgcccc
     7561 gaagtccggc acctcgtgca cgcggatttc ggctccaaca atgtcctgac ggacaatggc
     7621 cgcataacag cggtcattga ctggagcgag gcgatgttcg gggattccca atacgaggtc
     7681 gccaacatct tcttctggag gccgtggttg gcttgtatgg agcagcagac gcgctacttc
     7741 gagcggaggc atccggagct tgcaggatcg ccgcggctcc gggcgtatat gctccgcatt
     7801 ggtcttgacc aactctatca gagcttggtt gacggcaatt tcgatgatgc agcttgggcg
     7861 cagggtcgat gcgacgcaat cgtccgatcc ggagccggga ctgtcgggcg tacacaaatc
     7921 gcccgcagaa gcgcggccgt ctggaccgat ggctgtgtag aagtactcgc cgatagtgga
     7981 aaccgacgcc ccagcactcg tccgagggca aaggaatagc acgtgctacg agatttcgat
     8041 tccaccgccg ccttctatga aaggttgggc ttcggaatcg ttttccggga cgccggctgg
     8101 atgatcctcc agcgcgggga tctcatgctg gagttcttcg cccaccccaa cttgtttatt
     8161 gcagcttata atggttacaa ataaagcaat agcatcacaa atttcacaaa taaagcattt
     8221 ttttcactgc attctagttg tggtttgtcc aaactcatca atgtatctta tcatgtctgt
     8281 ataccgtcga cctctagcta gagcttggcg taatcatggt catagctgtt tcctgtgtga
     8341 aattgttatc cgctcacaat tccacacaac atacgagccg gaagcataaa gtgtaaagcc
     8401 tggggtgcct aatgagtgag ctaactcaca ttaattgcgt tgcgctcact gcccgctttc
     8461 cagtcgggaa acctgtcgtg ccagctgcat taatgaatcg gccaacgcgc ggggagaggc
     8521 ggtttgcgta ttgggcgctc ttccgcttcc tcgctcactg actcgctgcg ctcggtcgtt
     8581 cggctgcggc gagcggtatc agctcactca aaggcggtaa tacggttatc cacagaatca
     8641 ggggataacg caggaaagaa catgtgagca aaaggccagc aaaaggccag gaaccgtaaa
     8701 aaggccgcgt tgctggcgtt tttccatagg ctccgccccc ctgacgagca tcacaaaaat
     8761 cgacgctcaa gtcagaggtg gcgaaacccg acaggactat aaagatacca ggcgtttccc
     8821 cctggaagct ccctcgtgcg ctctcctgtt ccgaccctgc cgcttaccgg atacctgtcc
     8881 gcctttctcc cttcgggaag cgtggcgctt tctcatagct cacgctgtag gtatctcagt
     8941 tcggtgtagg tcgttcgctc caagctgggc tgtgtgcacg aaccccccgt tcagcccgac
     9001 cgctgcgcct tatccggtaa ctatcgtctt gagtccaacc cggtaagaca cgacttatcg
     9061 ccactggcag cagccactgg taacaggatt agcagagcga ggtatgtagg cggtgctaca
     9121 gagttcttga agtggtggcc taactacggc tacactagaa gaacagtatt tggtatctgc
     9181 gctctgctga agccagttac cttcggaaaa agagttggta gctcttgatc cggcaaacaa
     9241 accaccgctg gtagcggtgg tttttttgtt tgcaagcagc agattacgcg cagaaaaaaa
     9301 ggatctcaag aagatccttt gatcttttct acggggtctg acgctcagtg gaacgaaaac
     9361 tcacgttaag ggattttggt catgagatta tcaaaaagga tcttcaccta gatcctttta
     9421 aattaaaaat gaagttttaa atcaatctaa agtatatatg agtaaacttg gtctgacagt
     9481 taccaatgct taatcagtga ggcacctatc tcagcgatct gtctatttcg ttcatccata
     9541 gttgcctgac tccccgtcgt gtagataact acgatacggg agggcttacc atctggcccc
     9601 agtgctgcaa tgataccgcg agacccacgc tcaccggctc cagatttatc agcaataaac
     9661 cagccagccg gaagggccga gcgcagaagt ggtcctgcaa ctttatccgc ctccatccag
     9721 tctattaatt gttgccggga agctagagta agtagttcgc cagttaatag tttgcgcaac
     9781 gttgttgcca ttgctacagg catcgtggtg tcacgctcgt cgtttggtat ggcttcattc
     9841 agctccggtt cccaacgatc aaggcgagtt acatgatccc ccatgttgtg caaaaaagcg
     9901 gttagctcct tcggtcctcc gatcgttgtc agaagtaagt tggccgcagt gttatcactc
     9961 atggttatgg cagcactgca taattctctt actgtcatgc catccgtaag atgcttttct
    10021 gtgactggtg agtactcaac caagtcattc tgagaatagt gtatgcggcg accgagttgc
    10081 tcttgcccgg cgtcaatacg ggataatacc gcgccacata gcagaacttt aaaagtgctc
    10141 atcattggaa aacgttcttc ggggcgaaaa ctctcaagga tcttaccgct gttgagatcc
    10201 agttcgatgt aacccactcg tgcacccaac tgatcttcag catcttttac tttcaccagc
    10261 gtttctgggt gagcaaaaac aggaaggcaa aatgccgcaa aaaagggaat aagggcgaca
    10321 cggaaatgtt gaatactcat actcttcctt tttcaatatt attgaagcat ttatcagggt
    10381 tattgtctca tgagcggata catatttgaa tgtatttaga aaaataaaca aataggggtt
    10441 ccgcgcacat ttccccgaaa agtgccacct gacgtcgacg gatcgggaga tcaacttgtt
    10501 tattgcagct tataatggtt acaaataaag caatagcatc acaaatttca caaataaagc
    10561 atttttttca ctgcattcta gttgtggttt gtccaaactc atcaatgtat cttatcatgt
    10621 ctggatcaac tggataactc aagctaacca aaatcatccc aaacttccca ccccataccc
    10681 tattaccact gccaattacc tgtggtttca tttactctaa acctgtgatt cctctgaatt
    10741 attttcattt taaagaaatt gtatttgtta aatatgtact acaaacttag tagt
//
