# Supplementary material for: Bioengineering multifunctional extracellular vesicles for targeted delivery of biologics to T cells
Source: bioRxiv preprint, doi:10.1101/2022.05.14.491879, version 1 (2022-05-14)
Supplement: Source Data [file 491879_file03.zip › SourceData/Plasmid_Maps/pDMS165.gb]

LOCUS       Exported               13965 bp ds-DNA     circular SYN 15-MAR-2022
DEFINITION  synthetic circular DNA
ACCESSION   .
VERSION     .
KEYWORDS    .
SOURCE      synthetic DNA construct
  ORGANISM  recombinant plasmid
REFERENCE   1  (bases 1 to 13965)
  AUTHORS   Leonard Lab
  TITLE     Direct Submission
  JOURNAL   Exported Tuesday, Mar 15, 2022 from SnapGene 5.1.7
            https://www.snapgene.com
FEATURES             Location/Qualifiers
     source          1..13965
                     /organism="recombinant plasmid"
                     /mol_type="other DNA"
     LTR             1..634
                     /label=3' LTR
                     /note="3' long terminal repeat (LTR) from HIV-1"
     misc_feature    454..634
                     /label=HIV-1_5_LTR
     misc_feature    681..806
                     /label=HIV-1 Psi
                     /note="packaging signal of human immunodeficiency virus 
                     type 1"
     misc_feature    745..789
                     /label=HIV-1_psi_pack
     misc_feature    1303..1536
                     /label=RRE
                     /label=TRE
                     /note="promoter"
     misc_feature    2063..2180
                     /label=cPPT/CTS
                     /note="central polypurine tract and central termination 
                     sequence of HIV-1"
     misc_feature    2067..2082
                     /label=cPPT
                     /note=" central polypurine tract helps translocation into 
                     the nucleus of non-dividing cells"
     CDS             complement(2245..2619)
                     /codon_start=1
                     /label=zeoR
                     /note="bacterial resistance marker, Zeocin resistance"
                     /translation="MAKLTSAVPVLTARDVAGAVEFWTDRLGFSRDFVEDDFAGVVRDD
                     VTLFISAVQDQVVPDNTLAWVWVRGLDELYAEWSEVVSTNFRDASGPAMTEIGEQPWGR
                     EFALRDPAGNCVHFVAEEQD"
     regulatory      2616..2625
                     /regulatory_class="other"
                     /label=Kozak sequence
                     /note="vertebrate consensus sequence for strong initiation 
                     of translation (Kozak, 1987)"
     promoter        complement(2629..2647)
                     /label=T7 promoter
                     /note="promoter for bacteriophage T7 RNA polymerase"
     promoter        complement(2639..2686)
                     /label=EM7 promoter
                     /note="synthetic bacterial promoter "
     misc_feature    2738..3180
                     /label=CMV IE
     enhancer        2791..3094
                     /label=CMV enhancer
                     /note="human cytomegalovirus immediate early enhancer"
     promoter        3095..3298
                     /label=CMV promoter
                     /note="human cytomegalovirus (CMV) immediate early 
                     promoter"
     CDS             3390
                     /codon_start=1
                     /label=turboGFP
                     /note="marker to track shRNAmir expression,TurboGFP is an 
                     improved variant of the green fluorescent protein CopGFP 
                     cloned from copepod Pontellina plumata  [Shagin et al., 
                     2004]. It possesses bright green fluorescence (excitation/ 
                     emission max = 482/ 502 "
                     /translation=""
     CDS             3406..3426
                     /codon_start=1
                     /product="nuclear localization signal of SV40 (simian virus
                     40) large T antigen"
                     /label=SV40 NLS
                     /translation="PKKKRKV"
     CDS             3433..7536
                     /codon_start=1
                     /product="Cas9 (Csn1) endonuclease from the Streptococcus 
                     pyogenes Type II CRISPR/Cas system"
                     /label=Cas9
                     /note="generates RNA-guided double strand breaks in DNA"
                     /translation="MDKKYSIGLDIGTNSVGWAVITDEYKVPSKKFKVLGNTDRHSIKK
                     NLIGALLFDSGETAEATRLKRTARRRYTRRKNRICYLQEIFSNEMAKVDDSFFHRLEES
                     FLVEEDKKHERHPIFGNIVDEVAYHEKYPTIYHLRKKLVDSTDKADLRLIYLALAHMIK
                     FRGHFLIEGDLNPDNSDVDKLFIQLVQTYNQLFEENPINASGVDAKAILSARLSKSRRL
                     ENLIAQLPGEKKNGLFGNLIALSLGLTPNFKSNFDLAEDAKLQLSKDTYDDDLDNLLAQ
                     IGDQYADLFLAAKNLSDAILLSDILRVNTEITKAPLSASMIKRYDEHHQDLTLLKALVR
                     QQLPEKYKEIFFDQSKNGYAGYIDGGASQEEFYKFIKPILEKMDGTEELLVKLNREDLL
                     RKQRTFDNGSIPHQIHLGELHAILRRQEDFYPFLKDNREKIEKILTFRIPYYVGPLARG
                     NSRFAWMTRKSEETITPWNFEEVVDKGASAQSFIERMTNFDKNLPNEKVLPKHSLLYEY
                     FTVYNELTKVKYVTEGMRKPAFLSGEQKKAIVDLLFKTNRKVTVKQLKEDYFKKIECFD
                     SVEISGVEDRFNASLGTYHDLLKIIKDKDFLDNEENEDILEDIVLTLTLFEDREMIEER
                     LKTYAHLFDDKVMKQLKRRRYTGWGRLSRKLINGIRDKQSGKTILDFLKSDGFANRNFM
                     QLIHDDSLTFKEDIQKAQVSGQGDSLHEHIANLAGSPAIKKGILQTVKVVDELVKVMGR
                     HKPENIVIEMARENQTTQKGQKNSRERMKRIEEGIKELGSQILKEHPVENTQLQNEKLY
                     LYYLQNGRDMYVDQELDINRLSDYDVDHIVPQSFLKDDSIDNKVLTRSDKNRGKSDNVP
                     SEEVVKKMKNYWRQLLNAKLITQRKFDNLTKAERGGLSELDKAGFIKRQLVETRQITKH
                     VAQILDSRMNTKYDENDKLIREVKVITLKSKLVSDFRKDFQFYKVREINNYHHAHDAYL
                     NAVVGTALIKKYPKLESEFVYGDYKVYDVRKMIAKSEQEIGKATAKYFFYSNIMNFFKT
                     EITLANGEIRKRPLIETNGETGEIVWDKGRDFATVRKVLSMPQVNIVKKTEVQTGGFSK
                     ESILPKRNSDKLIARKKDWDPKKYGGFDSPTVAYSVLVVAKVEKGKSKKLKSVKELLGI
                     TIMERSSFEKNPIDFLEAKGYKEVKKDLIIKLPKYSLFELENGRKRMLASAGELQKGNE
                     LALPSKYVNFLYLASHYEKLKGSPEDNEQKQLFVEQHKHYLDEIIEQISEFSKRVILAD
                     ANLDKVLSAYNKHRDKPIREQAENIIHLFTLTNLGAPAAFKYFDTTIDRKRYTSTKEVL
                     DATLIHQSITGLYETRIDLSQLGGD"
     CDS             7552..7578
                     /codon_start=1
                     /product="HA (human influenza hemagglutinin) epitope tag"
                     /label=HA
                     /translation="YPYDVPDYA"
     CDS             7588..7644
                     /codon_start=1
                     /product="2A peptide from porcine teschovirus-1 
                     polyprotein"
                     /label=P2A
                     /note="Eukaryotic ribosomes fail to insert a peptide bond 
                     between the Gly and Pro residues, yielding separate 
                     polypeptides."
                     /translation="ATNFSLLKQAGDVEENPGP"
     CDS             7645..8043
                     /codon_start=1
                     /gene="Aspergillus terreus BSD"
                     /product="blasticidin S deaminase"
                     /label=BSD
                     /note="confers resistance to blasticidin"
                     /translation="MAKPLSQEESTLIERATATINSIPISEDYSVASAALSSDGRIFTG
                     VNVYHFTGGPCAELVVLGTAAAAAAGNLTCIVAIGNENRGILSPCGRCRQVLLDLHPGI
                     KAIVKDSDGQPTAVGIRELLPSGYVWEG"
     misc_feature    8061..8648
                     /label=WPRE
                     /note="woodchuck posttranscriptional regulatory element"
     CDS             complement(8531..8542)
                     /codon_start=1
                     /product="Factor Xa recognition and cleavage site"
                     /label=Factor Xa site
                     /translation="IEGR"
     LTR             8735..8968
                     /label=3' LTR (Delta-U3)
                     /note="self-inactivating 3' long terminal repeat (LTR) from
                     HIV-1"
     misc_feature    8888..8968
                     /label=HIV-1_3_LTR
     polyA_signal    9075..9299
                     /label=bGH poly(A) signal
                     /note="bovine growth hormone polyadenylation signal"
     rep_origin      9345..9773
                     /direction=RIGHT
                     /label=f1 ori
                     /note="f1 bacteriophage origin of replication; arrow 
                     indicates direction of (+) strand synthesis"
     promoter        9787..10116
                     /label=SV40 promoter
                     /note="SV40 enhancer and early promoter"
     rep_origin      9967..10102
                     /label=SV40 ori
                     /note="SV40 origin of replication"
     misc_feature    9967..10044
                     /label=SV40_origin
     CDS             10165..11190
                     /codon_start=1
                     /gene="aph(4)-Ia"
                     /product="aminoglycoside phosphotransferase from E. coli"
                     /label=HygR
                     /note="confers resistance to hygromycin"
                     /translation="MKKPELTATSVEKFLIEKFDSVSDLMQLSEGEESRAFSFDVGGRG
                     YVLRVNSCADGFYKDRYVYRHFASAALPIPEVLDIGEFSESLTYCISRRAQGVTLQDLP
                     ETELPAVLQPVAEAMDAIAAADLSQTSGFGPFGPQGIGQYTTWRDFICAIADPHVYHWQ
                     TVMDDTVSASVAQALDELMLWAEDCPEVRHLVHADFGSNNVLTDNGRITAVIDWSEAMF
                     GDSQYEVANIFFWRPWLACMEQQTRYFERRHPELAGSPRLRAYMLRIGLDQLYQSLVDG
                     NFDDAAWAQGRCDAIVRSGAGTVGRTQIARRSAAVWTDGCVEVLADSGNRRPSTRPRAK
                     E"
     polyA_signal    11320..11441
                     /label=SV40 poly(A) signal
                     /note="SV40 polyadenylation signal"
     primer_bind     complement(11490..11506)
                     /label=M13 rev
                     /note="common sequencing primer, one of multiple similar 
                     variants"
     protein_bind    11514..11530
                     /label=lac operator
                     /bound_moiety="lac repressor encoded by lacI"
                     /note="The lac repressor binds to the lac operator to 
                     inhibit transcription in E. coli. This inhibition can be 
                     relieved by adding lactose or 
                     isopropyl-beta-D-thiogalactopyranoside (IPTG)."
     promoter        complement(11538..11568)
                     /label=lac promoter
                     /note="promoter for the E. coli lac operon"
     protein_bind    11583..11604
                     /label=CAP binding site
                     /bound_moiety="E. coli catabolite activator protein"
                     /note="CAP binding activates transcription in the presence 
                     of cAMP."
     misc_feature    11877..12496
                     /label=pUCorigin
     rep_origin      complement(11892..12480)
                     /direction=LEFT
                     /label=ori
                     /note="high-copy-number ColE1/pMB1/pBR322/pUC origin of 
                     replication"
     CDS             complement(12651..13511)
                     /codon_start=1
                     /label=amp R
                     /note=" -lactamase"
                     /translation="MSIQHFRVALIPFFAAFCLPVFAHPETLVKVKDAEDQLGARVGYI
                     ELDLNSGKILESFRPEERFPMMSTFKVLLCGAVLSRIDAGQEQLGRRIHYSQNDLVEYS
                     PVTEKHLTDGMTVRELCSAAITMSDNTAANLLLTTIGGPKELTAFLHNMGDHVTRLDRW
                     EPELNEAIPNDERDTTMPVAMATTLRKLLTGELLTLASRQQLIDWMEADKVAGPLLRSA
                     LPAGWFIADKSGAGERGSRGIIAALGPDGKPSRIVVIYTTGSQATMDERNRQIAEIGAS
                     LIKHW"
     promoter        complement(13512..13616)
                     /gene="bla"
                     /label=AmpR promoter
     polyA_signal    13664..13798
                     /label=SV40 poly(A) signal
                     /note="SV40 polyadenylation signal"
ORIGIN
        1 tggaagggct aattcactcc caaagaagac aagatatcct tgatctgtgg atctaccaca
       61 cacaaggcta cttccctgat tagcagaact acacaccagg gccaggggtc agatatccac
      121 tgacctttgg atggtgctac aagctagtac cagttgagcc agataaggta gaagaggcca
      181 ataaaggaga gaacaccagc ttgttacacc ctgtgagcct gcatgggatg gatgacccgg
      241 agagagaagt gttagagtgg aggtttgaca gccgcctagc atttcatcac gtggcccgag
      301 agctgcatcc ggagtacttc aagaactgct gatatcgagc ttgctacaag ggactttccg
      361 ctggggactt tccagggagg cgtggcctgg gcgggactgg ggagtggcga gccctcagat
      421 cctgcatata agcagctgct ttttgcctgt actgggtctc tctggttaga ccagatctga
      481 gcctgggagc tctctggcta actagggaac ccactgctta agcctcaata aagcttgcct
      541 tgagtgcttc aagtagtgtg tgcccgtctg ttgtgtgact ctggtaacta gagatccctc
      601 agaccctttt agtcagtgtg gaaaatctct agcagtggcg cccgaacagg gacttgaaag
      661 cgaaagggaa accagaggag ctctctcgac gcaggactcg gcttgctgaa gcgcgcacgg
      721 caagaggcga ggggcggcga ctggtgagta cgccaaaaat tttgactagc ggaggctaga
      781 aggagagaga tgggtgcgag agcgtcagta ttaagcgggg gagaattaga tcgcgatggg
      841 aaaaaattcg gttaaggcca gggggaaaga aaaaatataa attaaaacat atagtatggg
      901 caagcaggga gctagaacga ttcgcagtta atcctggcct gttagaaaca tcagaaggct
      961 gtagacaaat actgggacag ctacaaccat cccttcagac aggatcagaa gaacttagat
     1021 cattatataa tacagtagca accctctatt gtgtgcatca aaggatagag ataaaagaca
     1081 ccaaggaagc tttagacaag atagaggaag agcaaaacaa aagtaagacc accgcacagc
     1141 aagcggccgg ccgctgatct tcagacctgg aggaggagat atgagggaca attggagaag
     1201 tgaattatat aaatataaag tagtaaaaat tgaaccatta ggagtagcac ccaccaaggc
     1261 aaagagaaga gtggtgcaga gagaaaaaag agcagtggga ataggagctt tgttccttgg
     1321 gttcttggga gcagcaggaa gcactatggg cgcagcgtca atgacgctga cggtacaggc
     1381 cagacaatta ttgtctggta tagtgcagca gcagaacaat ttgctgaggg ctattgaggc
     1441 gcaacagcat ctgttgcaac tcacagtctg gggcatcaag cagctccagg caagaatcct
     1501 ggctgtggaa agatacctaa aggatcaaca gctcctgggg atttggggtt gctctggaaa
     1561 actcatttgc accactgctg tgccttggaa tgctagttgg agtaataaat ctctggaaca
     1621 gatttggaat cacacgacct ggatggagtg ggacagagaa attaacaatt acacaagctt
     1681 aatacactcc ttaattgaag aatcgcaaaa ccagcaagaa aagaatgaac aagaattatt
     1741 ggaattagat aaatgggcaa gtttgtggaa ttggtttaac ataacaaatt ggctgtggta
     1801 tataaaatta ttcataatga tagtaggagg cttggtaggt ttaagaatag tttttgctgt
     1861 actttctata gtgaatagag ttaggcaggg atattcacca ttatcgtttc agacccacct
     1921 cccaaccccg aggggacccg acaggcccga aggaatagaa gaagaaggtg gagagagaga
     1981 cagagacaga tccattcgat tagtgaacgg atcggcactg cgtgcgccaa ttctgcagac
     2041 aaatggcagt attcatccac aattttaaaa gaaaaggggg gattgggggg tacagtgcag
     2101 gggaaagaat agtagacata atagcaacag acatacaaac taaagaatta caaaaacaaa
     2161 ttacaaaaat tcaaaatttt cgggtttatt acagggacag cagagatcca gtttggttag
     2221 taccgggccc gctctagtcc ggaatcagtc ctgctcctcg gccacgaagt gcacgcagtt
     2281 gccggccggg tcgcgcaggg cgaactcccg cccccacggc tgctcgccga tctcggtcat
     2341 ggccggcccg gaggcgtccc ggaagttcgt ggacacgacc tccgaccact cggcgtacag
     2401 ctcgtccagg ccgcgcaccc acacccaggc cagggtgttg tccggcacca cctggtcctg
     2461 gaccgcgctg atgaacaggg tcacgtcgtc ccggaccaca ccggcgaagt cgtcctccac
     2521 gaagtcccgg gagaacccga gccggtcggt ccagaactcg accgctccgg cgacgtcgcg
     2581 cgcggtgagc accggaacgg cactggtcaa cttggccatg gtggccctcc tatagtgagt
     2641 cgtattatac tatgccgata tactatgccg atgattaatt gtcaacacgt gctgcaggtc
     2701 cgaggttcta gacgtattac cgccatgcat tagttattaa tagtaatcaa ttacggggtc
     2761 attagttcat agcccatata tggagttccg cgttacataa cttacggtaa atggcccgcc
     2821 tggctgaccg cccaacgacc cccgcccatt gacgtcaata atgacgtatg ttcccatagt
     2881 aacgccaata gggactttcc attgacgtca atgggtggag tatttacggt aaactgccca
     2941 cttggcagta catcaagtgt atcatatgcc aagtacgccc cctattgacg tcaatgacgg
     3001 taaatggccc gcctggcatt atgcccagta catgacctta tgggactttc ctacttggca
     3061 gtacatctac gtattagtca tcgctattac catggtgatg cggttttggc agtacatcaa
     3121 tgggcgtgga tagcggtttg actcacgggg atttccaagt ctccacccca ttgacgtcaa
     3181 tgggagtttg ttttggcacc aaaatcaacg ggactttcca aaatgtcgta acaactccgc
     3241 cccattgacg caaatgggcg gtaggcgtgt acggtgggag gtctatataa gcagagctcg
     3301 tttagtgaac cgtcagatcg cctggagacg ccatccacgc tgttttgacc tccatagaag
     3361 acaccgactc tactagagga tctgccacca gctagcgcca ccatgccgaa gaaaaagcgg
     3421 aaggtgaccg gtatggacaa gaagtacagc atcggcctgg acatcggcac caactctgtg
     3481 ggctgggccg tgatcaccga cgagtacaag gtgcccagca agaaattcaa ggtgctgggc
     3541 aacaccgacc ggcacagcat caagaagaac ctgatcggag ccctgctgtt cgacagcggc
     3601 gaaacagccg aggccacccg gctgaagaga accgccagaa gaagatacac cagacggaag
     3661 aaccggatct gctatctgca agagatcttc agcaacgaga tggccaaggt ggacgacagc
     3721 ttcttccaca gactggaaga gtccttcctg gtggaagagg ataagaagca cgagcggcac
     3781 cccatcttcg gcaacatcgt ggacgaggtg gcctaccacg agaagtaccc caccatctac
     3841 cacctgagaa agaaactggt ggacagcacc gacaaggccg acctgcggct gatctatctg
     3901 gccctggccc acatgatcaa gttccggggc cacttcctga tcgagggcga cctgaacccc
     3961 gacaacagcg acgtggacaa gctgttcatc cagctggtgc agacctacaa ccagctgttc
     4021 gaggaaaacc ccatcaacgc cagcggcgtg gacgccaagg ccatcctgtc tgccagactg
     4081 agcaagagca gacggctgga aaatctgatc gcccagctgc ccggcgagaa gaagaatggc
     4141 ctgttcggaa acctgattgc cctgagcctg ggcctgaccc ccaacttcaa gagcaacttc
     4201 gacctggccg aggatgccaa actgcagctg agcaaggaca cctacgacga cgacctggac
     4261 aacctgctgg cccagatcgg cgaccagtac gccgacctgt ttctggccgc caagaacctg
     4321 tccgacgcca tcctgctgag cgacatcctg agagtgaaca ccgagatcac caaggccccc
     4381 ctgagcgcct ctatgatcaa gagatacgac gagcaccacc aggacctgac cctgctgaaa
     4441 gctctcgtgc ggcagcagct gcctgagaag tacaaagaga ttttcttcga ccagagcaag
     4501 aacggctacg ccggctacat tgacggcgga gccagccagg aagagttcta caagttcatc
     4561 aagcccatcc tggaaaagat ggacggcacc gaggaactgc tcgtgaagct gaacagagag
     4621 gacctgctgc ggaagcagcg gaccttcgac aacggcagca tcccccacca gatccacctg
     4681 ggagagctgc acgccattct gcggcggcag gaagattttt acccattcct gaaggacaac
     4741 cgggaaaaga tcgagaagat cctgaccttc cgcatcccct actacgtggg ccctctggcc
     4801 aggggaaaca gcagattcgc ctggatgacc agaaagagcg aggaaaccat caccccctgg
     4861 aacttcgagg aagtggtgga caagggcgct tccgcccaga gcttcatcga gcggatgacc
     4921 aacttcgata agaacctgcc caacgagaag gtgctgccca agcacagcct gctgtacgag
     4981 tacttcaccg tgtataacga gctgaccaaa gtgaaatacg tgaccgaggg aatgagaaag
     5041 cccgccttcc tgagcggcga gcagaaaaag gccatcgtgg acctgctgtt caagaccaac
     5101 cggaaagtga ccgtgaagca gctgaaagag gactacttca agaaaatcga gtgcttcgac
     5161 tccgtggaaa tctccggcgt ggaagatcgg ttcaacgcct ccctgggcac ataccacgat
     5221 ctgctgaaaa ttatcaagga caaggacttc ctggacaatg aggaaaacga ggacattctg
     5281 gaagatatcg tgctgaccct gacactgttt gaggacagag agatgatcga ggaacggctg
     5341 aaaacctatg cccacctgtt cgacgacaaa gtgatgaagc agctgaagcg gcggagatac
     5401 accggctggg gcaggctgag ccggaagctg atcaacggca tccgggacaa gcagtccggc
     5461 aagacaatcc tggatttcct gaagtccgac ggcttcgcca acagaaactt catgcagctg
     5521 atccacgacg acagcctgac ctttaaagag gacatccaga aagcccaggt gtccggccag
     5581 ggcgatagcc tgcacgagca cattgccaat ctggccggca gccccgccat taagaagggc
     5641 atcctgcaga cagtgaaggt ggtggacgag ctcgtgaaag tgatgggccg gcacaagccc
     5701 gagaacatcg tgatcgaaat ggccagagag aaccagacca cccagaaggg acagaagaac
     5761 agccgcgaga gaatgaagcg gatcgaagag ggcatcaaag agctgggcag ccagatcctg
     5821 aaagaacacc ccgtggaaaa cacccagctg cagaacgaga agctgtacct gtactacctg
     5881 cagaatgggc gggatatgta cgtggaccag gaactggaca tcaaccggct gtccgactac
     5941 gatgtggacc atatcgtgcc tcagagcttt ctgaaggacg actccatcga caacaaggtg
     6001 ctgaccagaa gcgacaagaa ccggggcaag agcgacaacg tgccctccga agaggtcgtg
     6061 aagaagatga agaactactg gcggcagctg ctgaacgcca agctgattac ccagagaaag
     6121 ttcgacaatc tgaccaaggc cgagagaggc ggcctgagcg aactggataa ggccggcttc
     6181 atcaagagac agctggtgga aacccggcag atcacaaagc acgtggcaca gatcctggac
     6241 tcccggatga acactaagta cgacgagaat gacaagctga tccgggaagt gaaagtgatc
     6301 accctgaagt ccaagctggt gtccgatttc cggaaggatt tccagtttta caaagtgcgc
     6361 gagatcaaca actaccacca cgcccacgac gcctacctga acgccgtcgt gggaaccgcc
     6421 ctgatcaaaa agtaccctaa gctggaaagc gagttcgtgt acggcgacta caaggtgtac
     6481 gacgtgcgga agatgatcgc caagagcgag caggaaatcg gcaaggctac cgccaagtac
     6541 ttcttctaca gcaacatcat gaactttttc aagaccgaga ttaccctggc caacggcgag
     6601 atccggaagc ggcctctgat cgagacaaac ggcgaaaccg gggagatcgt gtgggataag
     6661 ggccgggatt ttgccaccgt gcggaaagtg ctgagcatgc cccaagtgaa tatcgtgaaa
     6721 aagaccgagg tgcagacagg cggcttcagc aaagagtcta tcctgcccaa gaggaacagc
     6781 gataagctga tcgccagaaa gaaggactgg gaccctaaga agtacggcgg cttcgacagc
     6841 cccaccgtgg cctattctgt gctggtggtg gccaaagtgg aaaagggcaa gtccaagaaa
     6901 ctgaagagtg tgaaagagct gctggggatc accatcatgg aaagaagcag cttcgagaag
     6961 aatcccatcg actttctgga agccaagggc tacaaagaag tgaaaaagga cctgatcatc
     7021 aagctgccta agtactccct gttcgagctg gaaaacggcc ggaagagaat gctggcctct
     7081 gccggcgaac tgcagaaggg aaacgaactg gccctgccct ccaaatatgt gaacttcctg
     7141 tacctggcca gccactatga gaagctgaag ggctcccccg aggataatga gcagaaacag
     7201 ctgtttgtgg aacagcacaa gcactacctg gacgagatca tcgagcagat cagcgagttc
     7261 tccaagagag tgatcctggc cgacgctaat ctggacaaag tgctgtccgc ctacaacaag
     7321 caccgggata agcccatcag agagcaggcc gagaatatca tccacctgtt taccctgacc
     7381 aatctgggag cccctgccgc cttcaagtac tttgacacca ccatcgaccg gaagaggtac
     7441 accagcacca aagaggtgct ggacgccacc ctgatccacc agagcatcac cggcctgtac
     7501 gagacacgga tcgacctgtc tcagctggga ggcgacacgc gtggaagcgg atacccatac
     7561 gatgtgccag attacgctgg atccggcgca acaaacttct ctctgctgaa acaagccgga
     7621 gatgtcgaag agaatcctgg accgatggcc aagcctttgt ctcaagaaga atccaccctc
     7681 attgaaagag caacggctac aatcaacagc atccccatct ctgaagacta cagcgtcgcc
     7741 agcgcagctc tctctagcga cggccgcatc ttcactggtg tcaatgtata tcattttact
     7801 gggggacctt gtgcagaact cgtggtgctg ggcactgctg ctgctgcggc agctggcaac
     7861 ctgacttgta tcgtcgcgat cggaaatgag aacaggggca tcttgagccc ctgcggacgg
     7921 tgccgacagg tgcttctcga tctgcatcct gggatcaaag ccatagtgaa ggacagtgat
     7981 ggacagccga cggcagttgg gattcgtgaa ttgctgccct ctggttatgt gtgggagggc
     8041 taatgtacaa gtaggtcgac aatcaacctc tggatacaaa atttgtgaaa gattgactgg
     8101 tattcttaac tatgttgctc cttttacgct atgtggatac gctgctttaa tgcctttgta
     8161 tcatgctatt gcttcccgta tggctttcat tttctcctcc ttgtataaat cctggttgct
     8221 gtctctttat gaggagttgt ggcccgttgt caggcaacgt ggcgtggtgt gcactgtgtt
     8281 tgctgacgca acccccactg gttggggcat tgccaccacc tgtcagctcc tttccgggac
     8341 tttcgctttc cccctcccta ttgccacggc ggaactcatc gccgcctgcc ttgcccgctg
     8401 ctggacaggg gctcggctgt tgggcactga caattccgtg gtgttgtcgg ggaagctgac
     8461 gtcctttcca tggctgctcg cctgtgttgc cacctggatt ctgcgcggga cgtccttctg
     8521 ctacgtccct tcggccctca atccagcgga ccttccttcc cgcggcctgc tgccggctct
     8581 gcggcctctt ccgcgtcttc gccttcgccc tcagacgagt cggatctccc tttgggccgc
     8641 ctccccgcct ggaattcgag ctcggtacct ttaagaccaa tgacttacaa ggcagctgta
     8701 gatcttagcc actttttaaa agaaaagagg ggactggaag ggctaattca ctcccaacga
     8761 agacaagatc tgctttttgc ttgtactggg tctctctggt tagaccagat ctgagcctgg
     8821 gagctctctg gctaactagg gaacccactg cttaagcctc aataaagctt gccttgagtg
     8881 cttcaagtag tgtgtgcccg tctgttgtgt gactctggta actagagatc cctcagaccc
     8941 ttttagtcag tgtggaaaat ctctagcagt agtagttcat gtcatcttat tattcagtat
     9001 ttataacttg caaagaaatg aatatcagag agtgagaggc cttgacattg tttaaacccg
     9061 ctgatcagcc tcgactgtgc cttctagttg ccagccatct gttgtttgcc cctcccccgt
     9121 gccttccttg accctggaag gtgccactcc cactgtcctt tcctaataaa atgaggaaat
     9181 tgcatcgcat tgtctgagta ggtgtcattc tattctgggg ggtggggtgg ggcaggacag
     9241 caagggggag gattgggaag acaatagcag gcatgctggg gatgcggtgg gctctatggc
     9301 ttctgaggcg gaaagaacca gctggggctc tagggggtat ccccnnnnnn nnnnnnnnnn
     9361 nnnnnnnnnn nnnnnnnnnn nnnnnnnnnn nnnnnnnnnn nnnnnnnnnn nnnnnnnnnn
     9421 nnnnnnnnnn nnnnnnnnnn nnnnnnnnnn nnnnnnnnnn nnnnnnnncn nnnnnnnnnn
     9481 nnnnnnnnnn nnnnnnnnnn nnnnnnnnnn nnnnnnnnnn nnnnnnnnnn nnnnnnnnnn
     9541 nnnnnnnnnn nnnnnnnnnn annnnnnnnn nnnnnnnnnn nnnnnnnnnn nnnnnnnnnn
     9601 nnnnnnnnnn cctttgacgt tggagtccac gttctttaat agtggactct tgttccaaac
     9661 tggaacaaca ctcaacccta tctcggtcta ttcttttgat ttataaggga ttttgccgat
     9721 ttcggcctat tggttaaaaa atgagctgat ttaacaaaaa tttaacgcga attaattctg
     9781 tggaatgtgt gtcagttagg gtgtggaaag tccccaggct ccccagcagg cagaagtatg
     9841 caaagcatgc atctcaatta gtcagcaacc aggtgtggaa agtccccagg ctccccagca
     9901 ggcagaagta tgcaaagcat gcatctcaat tagtcagcaa ccatagtccc gcccctaact
     9961 ccgcccatcc cgcccctaac tccgcccagt tccgcccatt ctccgcccca tggctgacta
    10021 atttttttta tttatgcaga ggccgaggcc gcctctgcct ctgagctatt ccagaagtag
    10081 tgaggaggct tttttggagg cctaggcttt tgcaaaaagc tcccgggagc ttgtatatcc
    10141 attttcggat ctgatcagca cgtgatgaaa aagcctgaac tcaccgcgac gtctgtcgag
    10201 aagtttctga tcgaaaagtt cgacagcgtc tccgacctga tgcagctctc ggagggcgaa
    10261 gaatctcgtg ctttcagctt cgatgtagga gggcgtggat atgtcctgcg ggtaaatagc
    10321 tgcgccgatg gtttctacaa agatcgttat gtttatcggc actttgcatc ggccgcgctc
    10381 ccgattccgg aagtgcttga cattggggaa ttcagcgaga gcctgaccta ttgcatctcc
    10441 cgccgtgcac agggtgtcac gttgcaagac ctgcctgaaa ccgaactgcc cgctgttctg
    10501 cagccggtcg cggaggccat ggatgcgatc gctgcggccg atcttagcca gacgagcggg
    10561 ttcggcccat tcggaccgca aggaatcggt caatacacta catggcgtga tttcatatgc
    10621 gcgattgctg atccccatgt gtatcactgg caaactgtga tggacgacac cgtcagtgcg
    10681 tccgtcgcgc aggctctcga tgagctgatg ctttgggccg aggactgccc cgaagtccgg
    10741 cacctcgtgc acgcggattt cggctccaac aatgtcctga cggacaatgg ccgcataaca
    10801 gcggtcattg actggagcga ggcgatgttc ggggattccc aatacgaggt cgccaacatc
    10861 ttcttctgga ggccgtggtt ggcttgtatg gagcagcaga cgcgctactt cgagcggagg
    10921 catccggagc ttgcaggatc gccgcggctc cgggcgtata tgctccgcat tggtcttgac
    10981 caactctatc agagcttggt tgacggcaat ttcgatgatg cagcttgggc gcagggtcga
    11041 tgcgacgcaa tcgtccgatc cggagccggg actgtcgggc gtacacaaat cgcccgcaga
    11101 agcgcggccg tctggaccga tggctgtgta gaagtactcg ccgatagtgg aaaccgacgc
    11161 cccagcactc gtccgagggc aaaggaatag cacgtgctac gagatttcga ttccaccgcc
    11221 gccttctatg aaaggttggg cttcggaatc gttttccggg acgccggctg gatgatcctc
    11281 cagcgcgggg atctcatgct ggagttcttc gcccacccca acttgtttat tgcagcttat
    11341 aatggttaca aataaagcaa tagcatcaca aatttcacaa ataaagcatt tttttcactg
    11401 cattctagtt gtggtttgtc caaactcatc aatgtatctt atcatgtctg tataccgtcg
    11461 acctctagct agagcttggc gtaatcatgg tcatagctgt ttcctgtgtg aaattgttat
    11521 ccgctcacaa ttccacacaa catacgagcc ggaagcataa agtgtaaagc ctggggtgcc
    11581 taatgagtga gctaactcac attaattgcg ttgcgctcac tgcccgcttt ccagtcggga
    11641 aacctgtcgt gccagctgca ttaatgaatc ggccaacgcg cggggagagg cggtttgcgt
    11701 attgggcgct cttccgcttc ctcgctcact gactcgctgc gctcggtcgt tcggctgcgg
    11761 cgagcggtat cagctcactc aaaggcggta atacggttat ccacagaatc aggggataac
    11821 gcaggaaaga acatgtgagc aaaaggccag caaaaggcca ggaaccgtaa aaaggccgcg
    11881 ttgctggcgt ttttccatag gctccgcccc cctgacgagc atcacaaaaa tcgacgctca
    11941 agtcagaggt ggcgaaaccc gacaggacta taaagatacc aggcgtttcc ccctggaagc
    12001 tccctcgtgc gctctcctgt tccgaccctg ccgcttaccg gatacctgtc cgcctttctc
    12061 ccttcgggaa gcgtggcgct ttctcatagc tcacgctgta ggtatctcag ttcggtgtag
    12121 gtcgttcgct ccaagctggg ctgtgtgcac gaaccccccg ttcagcccga ccgctgcgcc
    12181 ttatccggta actatcgtct tgagtccaac ccggtaagac acgacttatc gccactggca
    12241 gcagccactg gtaacaggat tagcagagcg aggtatgtag gcggtgctac agagttcttg
    12301 aagtggtggc ctaactacgg ctacactaga agaacagtat ttggtatctg cgctctgctg
    12361 aagccagtta ccttcggaaa aagagttggt agctcttgat ccggcaaaca aaccaccgct
    12421 ggtagcggtg gtttttttgt ttgcaagcag cagattacgc gcagaaaaaa aggatctcaa
    12481 gaagatcctt tgatcttttc tacggggtct gacgctcagt ggaacgaaaa ctcacgttaa
    12541 gggattttgg tcatgagatt atcaaaaagg atcttcacct agatcctttt aaattaaaaa
    12601 tgaagtttta aatcaatcta aagtatatat gagtaaactt ggtctgacag ttaccaatgc
    12661 ttaatcagtg aggcacctat ctcagcgatc tgtctatttc gttcatccat agttgcctga
    12721 ctccccgtcg tgtagataac tacgatacgg gagggcttac catctggccc cagtgctgca
    12781 atgataccgc gagacccacg ctcaccggct ccagatttat cagcaataaa ccagccagcc
    12841 ggaagggccg agcgcagaag tggtcctgca actttatccg cctccatcca gtctattaat
    12901 tgttgccggg aagctagagt aagtagttcg ccagttaata gtttgcgcaa cgttgttgcc
    12961 attgctacag gcatcgtggt gtcacgctcg tcgtttggta tggcttcatt cagctccggt
    13021 tcccaacgat caaggcgagt tacatgatcc cccatgttgt gcaaaaaagc ggttagctcc
    13081 ttcggtcctc cgatcgttgt cagaagtaag ttggccgcag tgttatcact catggttatg
    13141 gcagcactgc ataattctct tactgtcatg ccatccgtaa gatgcttttc tgtgactggt
    13201 gagtactcaa ccaagtcatt ctgagaatag tgtatgcggc gaccgagttg ctcttgcccg
    13261 gcgtcaatac gggataatac cgcgccacat agcagaactt taaaagtgct catcattgga
    13321 aaacgttctt cggggcgaaa actctcaagg atcttaccgc tgttgagatc cagttcgatg
    13381 taacccactc gtgcacccaa ctgatcttca gcatctttta ctttcaccag cgtttctggg
    13441 tgagcaaaaa caggaaggca aaatgccgca aaaaagggaa taagggcgac acggaaatgt
    13501 tgaatactca tactcttcct ttttcaatat tattgaagca tttatcaggg ttattgtctc
    13561 atgagcggat acatatttga atgtatttag aaaaataaac aaataggggt tccgcgcaca
    13621 tttccccgaa aagtgccacc tgacgtcgac ggatcgggag atcaacttgt ttattgcagc
    13681 ttataatggt tacaaataaa gcaatagcat cacaaatttc acaaataaag catttttttc
    13741 actgcattct agttgtggtt tgtccaaact catcaatgta tcttatcatg tctggatcaa
    13801 ctggataact caagctaacc aaaatcatcc caaacttccc accccatacc ctattaccac
    13861 tgccaattac ctgtggtttc atttactcta aacctgtgat tcctctgaat tattttcatt
    13921 ttaaagaaat tgtatttgtt aaatatgtac tacaaactta gtagt
//
