# Supplementary material for: Bioengineering multifunctional extracellular vesicles for targeted delivery of biologics to T cells
Source: bioRxiv preprint, doi:10.1101/2022.05.14.491879, version 1 (2022-05-14)
Supplement: Source Data [file 491879_file03.zip › SourceData/Plasmid_Maps/pDMS187.gb]

LOCUS       Exported               11142 bp ds-DNA     circular SYN 15-MAR-2022
DEFINITION  synthetic circular DNA
ACCESSION   .
VERSION     .
KEYWORDS    .
SOURCE      synthetic DNA construct
  ORGANISM  synthetic DNA construct
REFERENCE   1  (bases 1 to 11142)
  AUTHORS   Leonard Lab
  TITLE     Direct Submission
  JOURNAL   Exported Tuesday, Mar 15, 2022 from SnapGene 5.1.7
            https://www.snapgene.com
FEATURES             Location/Qualifiers
     source          1..11142
                     /organism="synthetic DNA construct"
                     /mol_type="other DNA"
     LTR             1..634
                     /label=3' LTR
                     /note="3' long terminal repeat (LTR) from HIV-1"
     misc_feature    454..634
                     /label=HIV-1_5_LTR
     misc_feature    681..806
                     /label=HIV-1 Psi
                     /note="packaging signal of human immunodeficiency virus 
                     type 1"
     misc_feature    745..789
                     /label=HIV-1_psi_pack
     misc_feature    1303..1536
                     /label=RRE
                     /label=TRE
                     /note="promoter"
     misc_feature    2063..2180
                     /label=cPPT/CTS
                     /note="central polypurine tract and central termination 
                     sequence of HIV-1"
     misc_feature    2067..2082
                     /label=cPPT
                     /note=" central polypurine tract helps translocation into 
                     the nucleus of non-dividing cells"
     CDS             complement(2245..2619)
                     /codon_start=1
                     /label=zeoR
                     /note="bacterial resistance marker, Zeocin resistance"
                     /translation="MAKLTSAVPVLTARDVAGAVEFWTDRLGFSRDFVEDDFAGVVRDD
                     VTLFISAVQDQVVPDNTLAWVWVRGLDELYAEWSEVVSTNFRDASGPAMTEIGEQPWGR
                     EFALRDPAGNCVHFVAEEQD"
     regulatory      2616..2625
                     /regulatory_class="other"
                     /label=Kozak sequence
                     /note="vertebrate consensus sequence for strong initiation 
                     of translation (Kozak, 1987)"
     promoter        complement(2629..2647)
                     /label=T7 promoter
                     /note="promoter for bacteriophage T7 RNA polymerase"
     promoter        complement(2639..2686)
                     /label=EM7 promoter
                     /note="synthetic bacterial promoter "
     misc_feature    2738..3180
                     /label=CMV IE
     enhancer        2791..3094
                     /label=CMV enhancer
                     /note="human cytomegalovirus immediate early enhancer"
     promoter        3095..3298
                     /label=CMV promoter
                     /note="human cytomegalovirus (CMV) immediate early 
                     promoter"
     CDS             3390
                     /codon_start=1
                     /label=turboGFP
                     /note="marker to track shRNAmir expression,TurboGFP is an 
                     improved variant of the green fluorescent protein CopGFP 
                     cloned from copepod Pontellina plumata  [Shagin et al., 
                     2004]. It possesses bright green fluorescence (excitation/ 
                     emission max = 482/ 502 "
                     /translation=""
     CDS             3409..4125
                     /codon_start=1
                     /product="enhanced YFP"
                     /label=EYFP
                     /note="mammalian codon-optimized"
                     /translation="MVSKGEELFTGVVPILVELDGDVNGHKFSVSGEGEGDATYGKLTL
                     KFICTTGKLPVPWPTLVTTFGYGLQCFARYPDHMKQHDFFKSAMPEGYVQERTIFFKDD
                     GNYKTRAEVKFEGDTLVNRIELKGIDFKEDGNILGHKLEYNYNSHNVYIMADKQKNGIK
                     VNFKIRHNIEDGSVQLADHYQQNTPIGDGPVLLPDNHYLSYQSALSKDPNEKRDHMVLL
                     EFVTAAGITLGMDELYK"
     CDS             4130..4170
                     /label=15 GS linker
     CDS             4171..4719
                     /codon_start=1
                     /label=PYL
                     /translation="MGGGAPTQDEFTQLSQSIAEFHTYQLGNGRCSSLLAQRIHAPPET
                     VWSVVRRFDRPQIYKHFIKSCNVSEDFEMRVGCTRDVNVISGLPANTSRERLDLLDDDR
                     RVTGFSITGGEHRLRNYKSVTTVHRFEKEEEEERIWTVVLESYVVDVPEGNSEEDTRLF
                     ADTVIRLNLQKLASITEAMN"
     CDS             4729..4755
                     /codon_start=1
                     /product="HA (human influenza hemagglutinin) epitope tag"
                     /label=HA
                     /translation="YPYDVPDYA"
     CDS             4765..4821
                     /codon_start=1
                     /product="2A peptide from porcine teschovirus-1 
                     polyprotein"
                     /label=P2A
                     /note="Eukaryotic ribosomes fail to insert a peptide bond 
                     between the Gly and Pro residues, yielding separate 
                     polypeptides."
                     /translation="ATNFSLLKQAGDVEENPGP"
     CDS             4822..5220
                     /codon_start=1
                     /gene="Aspergillus terreus BSD"
                     /product="blasticidin S deaminase"
                     /label=BSD
                     /note="confers resistance to blasticidin"
                     /translation="MAKPLSQEESTLIERATATINSIPISEDYSVASAALSSDGRIFTG
                     VNVYHFTGGPCAELVVLGTAAAAAAGNLTCIVAIGNENRGILSPCGRCRQVLLDLHPGI
                     KAIVKDSDGQPTAVGIRELLPSGYVWEG"
     misc_feature    5238..5825
                     /label=WPRE
                     /note="woodchuck posttranscriptional regulatory element"
     CDS             complement(5708..5719)
                     /codon_start=1
                     /product="Factor Xa recognition and cleavage site"
                     /label=Factor Xa site
                     /translation="IEGR"
     LTR             5912..6145
                     /label=3' LTR (Delta-U3)
                     /note="self-inactivating 3' long terminal repeat (LTR) from
                     HIV-1"
     misc_feature    6065..6145
                     /label=HIV-1_3_LTR
     polyA_signal    6252..6476
                     /label=bGH poly(A) signal
                     /note="bovine growth hormone polyadenylation signal"
     rep_origin      6522..6950
                     /direction=RIGHT
                     /label=f1 ori
                     /note="f1 bacteriophage origin of replication; arrow 
                     indicates direction of (+) strand synthesis"
     promoter        6964..7293
                     /label=SV40 promoter
                     /note="SV40 enhancer and early promoter"
     rep_origin      7144..7279
                     /label=SV40 ori
                     /note="SV40 origin of replication"
     misc_feature    7144..7221
                     /label=SV40_origin
     CDS             7342..8367
                     /codon_start=1
                     /gene="aph(4)-Ia"
                     /product="aminoglycoside phosphotransferase from E. coli"
                     /label=HygR
                     /note="confers resistance to hygromycin"
                     /translation="MKKPELTATSVEKFLIEKFDSVSDLMQLSEGEESRAFSFDVGGRG
                     YVLRVNSCADGFYKDRYVYRHFASAALPIPEVLDIGEFSESLTYCISRRAQGVTLQDLP
                     ETELPAVLQPVAEAMDAIAAADLSQTSGFGPFGPQGIGQYTTWRDFICAIADPHVYHWQ
                     TVMDDTVSASVAQALDELMLWAEDCPEVRHLVHADFGSNNVLTDNGRITAVIDWSEAMF
                     GDSQYEVANIFFWRPWLACMEQQTRYFERRHPELAGSPRLRAYMLRIGLDQLYQSLVDG
                     NFDDAAWAQGRCDAIVRSGAGTVGRTQIARRSAAVWTDGCVEVLADSGNRRPSTRPRAK
                     E"
     polyA_signal    8497..8618
                     /label=SV40 poly(A) signal
                     /note="SV40 polyadenylation signal"
     primer_bind     complement(8667..8683)
                     /label=M13 rev
                     /note="common sequencing primer, one of multiple similar 
                     variants"
     protein_bind    8691..8707
                     /label=lac operator
                     /bound_moiety="lac repressor encoded by lacI"
                     /note="The lac repressor binds to the lac operator to 
                     inhibit transcription in E. coli. This inhibition can be 
                     relieved by adding lactose or 
                     isopropyl-beta-D-thiogalactopyranoside (IPTG)."
     promoter        complement(8715..8745)
                     /label=lac promoter
                     /note="promoter for the E. coli lac operon"
     protein_bind    8760..8781
                     /label=CAP binding site
                     /bound_moiety="E. coli catabolite activator protein"
                     /note="CAP binding activates transcription in the presence 
                     of cAMP."
     misc_feature    9054..9673
                     /label=pUCorigin
     rep_origin      complement(9069..9657)
                     /direction=LEFT
                     /label=ori
                     /note="high-copy-number ColE1/pMB1/pBR322/pUC origin of 
                     replication"
     CDS             complement(9828..10688)
                     /codon_start=1
                     /label=amp R
                     /note=" -lactamase"
                     /translation="MSIQHFRVALIPFFAAFCLPVFAHPETLVKVKDAEDQLGARVGYI
                     ELDLNSGKILESFRPEERFPMMSTFKVLLCGAVLSRIDAGQEQLGRRIHYSQNDLVEYS
                     PVTEKHLTDGMTVRELCSAAITMSDNTAANLLLTTIGGPKELTAFLHNMGDHVTRLDRW
                     EPELNEAIPNDERDTTMPVAMATTLRKLLTGELLTLASRQQLIDWMEADKVAGPLLRSA
                     LPAGWFIADKSGAGERGSRGIIAALGPDGKPSRIVVIYTTGSQATMDERNRQIAEIGAS
                     LIKHW"
     promoter        complement(10689..10793)
                     /gene="bla"
                     /label=AmpR promoter
     polyA_signal    10841..10975
                     /label=SV40 poly(A) signal
                     /note="SV40 polyadenylation signal"
ORIGIN
        1 tggaagggct aattcactcc caaagaagac aagatatcct tgatctgtgg atctaccaca
       61 cacaaggcta cttccctgat tagcagaact acacaccagg gccaggggtc agatatccac
      121 tgacctttgg atggtgctac aagctagtac cagttgagcc agataaggta gaagaggcca
      181 ataaaggaga gaacaccagc ttgttacacc ctgtgagcct gcatgggatg gatgacccgg
      241 agagagaagt gttagagtgg aggtttgaca gccgcctagc atttcatcac gtggcccgag
      301 agctgcatcc ggagtacttc aagaactgct gatatcgagc ttgctacaag ggactttccg
      361 ctggggactt tccagggagg cgtggcctgg gcgggactgg ggagtggcga gccctcagat
      421 cctgcatata agcagctgct ttttgcctgt actgggtctc tctggttaga ccagatctga
      481 gcctgggagc tctctggcta actagggaac ccactgctta agcctcaata aagcttgcct
      541 tgagtgcttc aagtagtgtg tgcccgtctg ttgtgtgact ctggtaacta gagatccctc
      601 agaccctttt agtcagtgtg gaaaatctct agcagtggcg cccgaacagg gacttgaaag
      661 cgaaagggaa accagaggag ctctctcgac gcaggactcg gcttgctgaa gcgcgcacgg
      721 caagaggcga ggggcggcga ctggtgagta cgccaaaaat tttgactagc ggaggctaga
      781 aggagagaga tgggtgcgag agcgtcagta ttaagcgggg gagaattaga tcgcgatggg
      841 aaaaaattcg gttaaggcca gggggaaaga aaaaatataa attaaaacat atagtatggg
      901 caagcaggga gctagaacga ttcgcagtta atcctggcct gttagaaaca tcagaaggct
      961 gtagacaaat actgggacag ctacaaccat cccttcagac aggatcagaa gaacttagat
     1021 cattatataa tacagtagca accctctatt gtgtgcatca aaggatagag ataaaagaca
     1081 ccaaggaagc tttagacaag atagaggaag agcaaaacaa aagtaagacc accgcacagc
     1141 aagcggccgg ccgctgatct tcagacctgg aggaggagat atgagggaca attggagaag
     1201 tgaattatat aaatataaag tagtaaaaat tgaaccatta ggagtagcac ccaccaaggc
     1261 aaagagaaga gtggtgcaga gagaaaaaag agcagtggga ataggagctt tgttccttgg
     1321 gttcttggga gcagcaggaa gcactatggg cgcagcgtca atgacgctga cggtacaggc
     1381 cagacaatta ttgtctggta tagtgcagca gcagaacaat ttgctgaggg ctattgaggc
     1441 gcaacagcat ctgttgcaac tcacagtctg gggcatcaag cagctccagg caagaatcct
     1501 ggctgtggaa agatacctaa aggatcaaca gctcctgggg atttggggtt gctctggaaa
     1561 actcatttgc accactgctg tgccttggaa tgctagttgg agtaataaat ctctggaaca
     1621 gatttggaat cacacgacct ggatggagtg ggacagagaa attaacaatt acacaagctt
     1681 aatacactcc ttaattgaag aatcgcaaaa ccagcaagaa aagaatgaac aagaattatt
     1741 ggaattagat aaatgggcaa gtttgtggaa ttggtttaac ataacaaatt ggctgtggta
     1801 tataaaatta ttcataatga tagtaggagg cttggtaggt ttaagaatag tttttgctgt
     1861 actttctata gtgaatagag ttaggcaggg atattcacca ttatcgtttc agacccacct
     1921 cccaaccccg aggggacccg acaggcccga aggaatagaa gaagaaggtg gagagagaga
     1981 cagagacaga tccattcgat tagtgaacgg atcggcactg cgtgcgccaa ttctgcagac
     2041 aaatggcagt attcatccac aattttaaaa gaaaaggggg gattgggggg tacagtgcag
     2101 gggaaagaat agtagacata atagcaacag acatacaaac taaagaatta caaaaacaaa
     2161 ttacaaaaat tcaaaatttt cgggtttatt acagggacag cagagatcca gtttggttag
     2221 taccgggccc gctctagtcc ggaatcagtc ctgctcctcg gccacgaagt gcacgcagtt
     2281 gccggccggg tcgcgcaggg cgaactcccg cccccacggc tgctcgccga tctcggtcat
     2341 ggccggcccg gaggcgtccc ggaagttcgt ggacacgacc tccgaccact cggcgtacag
     2401 ctcgtccagg ccgcgcaccc acacccaggc cagggtgttg tccggcacca cctggtcctg
     2461 gaccgcgctg atgaacaggg tcacgtcgtc ccggaccaca ccggcgaagt cgtcctccac
     2521 gaagtcccgg gagaacccga gccggtcggt ccagaactcg accgctccgg cgacgtcgcg
     2581 cgcggtgagc accggaacgg cactggtcaa cttggccatg gtggccctcc tatagtgagt
     2641 cgtattatac tatgccgata tactatgccg atgattaatt gtcaacacgt gctgcaggtc
     2701 cgaggttcta gacgtattac cgccatgcat tagttattaa tagtaatcaa ttacggggtc
     2761 attagttcat agcccatata tggagttccg cgttacataa cttacggtaa atggcccgcc
     2821 tggctgaccg cccaacgacc cccgcccatt gacgtcaata atgacgtatg ttcccatagt
     2881 aacgccaata gggactttcc attgacgtca atgggtggag tatttacggt aaactgccca
     2941 cttggcagta catcaagtgt atcatatgcc aagtacgccc cctattgacg tcaatgacgg
     3001 taaatggccc gcctggcatt atgcccagta catgacctta tgggactttc ctacttggca
     3061 gtacatctac gtattagtca tcgctattac catggtgatg cggttttggc agtacatcaa
     3121 tgggcgtgga tagcggtttg actcacgggg atttccaagt ctccacccca ttgacgtcaa
     3181 tgggagtttg ttttggcacc aaaatcaacg ggactttcca aaatgtcgta acaactccgc
     3241 cccattgacg caaatgggcg gtaggcgtgt acggtgggag gtctatataa gcagagctcg
     3301 tttagtgaac cgtcagatcg cctggagacg ccatccacgc tgttttgacc tccatagaag
     3361 acaccgactc tactagagga tctgccacca gctagcaccg gtgccaccat ggtgagcaag
     3421 ggcgaggagc tgttcaccgg ggtggtgccc atcctggtcg agctggacgg cgacgtaaac
     3481 ggccacaagt tcagcgtgtc cggcgagggc gagggcgatg ccacctacgg caagctgacc
     3541 ctgaagttca tctgcaccac cggcaagctg cccgtgccct ggcccaccct cgtgaccacc
     3601 ttcggctacg gcctgcagtg cttcgcccgc taccccgacc acatgaagca gcacgacttc
     3661 ttcaagtccg ccatgcccga aggctacgtc caggagcgca ccatcttctt caaggacgac
     3721 ggcaactaca agacccgcgc cgaggtgaag ttcgagggcg acaccctggt gaaccgcatc
     3781 gagctgaagg gcatcgactt caaggaggac ggcaacatcc tggggcacaa gctggagtac
     3841 aactacaaca gccacaacgt ctatatcatg gccgacaagc agaagaacgg catcaaggtg
     3901 aacttcaaga tccgccacaa catcgaggac ggcagcgtgc agctcgccga ccactaccag
     3961 cagaacaccc ccatcggcga cggccccgtg ctgctgcccg acaaccacta cctgagctac
     4021 cagtccgccc tgagcaaaga ccccaacgag aagcgcgatc acatggtcct gctggagttc
     4081 gtgaccgccg ccgggatcac tctcggcatg gacgagctgt acaagacgcg tggcggcgga
     4141 ggcagcggag gcggatctgg cggaggatct atgggcggag gagcccctac ccaggacgag
     4201 ttcacccagc tgagccagag catcgctgag ttccacacct accagctggg aaacggacgc
     4261 tgttccagcc tgctggcaca gagaatccac gctcctcctg agacagtgtg gagtgtggtg
     4321 cgcagattcg accgccctca gatttacaag cacttcatca agagctgcaa cgtgagcgag
     4381 gacttcgaga tgagagtggg atgtaccaga gatgtgaacg tgatcagcgg actgcctgcc
     4441 aacaccagca gagagagact ggacctgctg gacgatgacc gcagagtgac cggcttcagc
     4501 atcaccggag gtgagcacag actgagaaac tacaagagcg tgaccaccgt ccaccgcttc
     4561 gagaaggaag aggaagagga gcgcatctgg accgtggtgc tggagagcta cgtcgtggac
     4621 gtgcccgagg gcaacagcga agaggatacc cgcctgttcg ctgacaccgt gatcagactg
     4681 aacctccaga agctggccag catcaccgag gcaatgaacg gaagcggata cccatacgat
     4741 gtgccagatt acgctggatc cggcgcaaca aacttctctc tgctgaaaca agccggagat
     4801 gtcgaagaga atcctggacc gatggccaag cctttgtctc aagaagaatc caccctcatt
     4861 gaaagagcaa cggctacaat caacagcatc cccatctctg aagactacag cgtcgccagc
     4921 gcagctctct ctagcgacgg ccgcatcttc actggtgtca atgtatatca ttttactggg
     4981 ggaccttgtg cagaactcgt ggtgctgggc actgctgctg ctgcggcagc tggcaacctg
     5041 acttgtatcg tcgcgatcgg aaatgagaac aggggcatct tgagcccctg cggacggtgc
     5101 cgacaggtgc ttctcgatct gcatcctggg atcaaagcca tagtgaagga cagtgatgga
     5161 cagccgacgg cagttgggat tcgtgaattg ctgccctctg gttatgtgtg ggagggctaa
     5221 tgtacaagta ggtcgacaat caacctctgg atacaaaatt tgtgaaagat tgactggtat
     5281 tcttaactat gttgctcctt ttacgctatg tggatacgct gctttaatgc ctttgtatca
     5341 tgctattgct tcccgtatgg ctttcatttt ctcctccttg tataaatcct ggttgctgtc
     5401 tctttatgag gagttgtggc ccgttgtcag gcaacgtggc gtggtgtgca ctgtgtttgc
     5461 tgacgcaacc cccactggtt ggggcattgc caccacctgt cagctccttt ccgggacttt
     5521 cgctttcccc ctccctattg ccacggcgga actcatcgcc gcctgccttg cccgctgctg
     5581 gacaggggct cggctgttgg gcactgacaa ttccgtggtg ttgtcgggga agctgacgtc
     5641 ctttccatgg ctgctcgcct gtgttgccac ctggattctg cgcgggacgt ccttctgcta
     5701 cgtcccttcg gccctcaatc cagcggacct tccttcccgc ggcctgctgc cggctctgcg
     5761 gcctcttccg cgtcttcgcc ttcgccctca gacgagtcgg atctcccttt gggccgcctc
     5821 cccgcctgga attcgagctc ggtaccttta agaccaatga cttacaaggc agctgtagat
     5881 cttagccact ttttaaaaga aaagagggga ctggaagggc taattcactc ccaacgaaga
     5941 caagatctgc tttttgcttg tactgggtct ctctggttag accagatctg agcctgggag
     6001 ctctctggct aactagggaa cccactgctt aagcctcaat aaagcttgcc ttgagtgctt
     6061 caagtagtgt gtgcccgtct gttgtgtgac tctggtaact agagatccct cagacccttt
     6121 tagtcagtgt ggaaaatctc tagcagtagt agttcatgtc atcttattat tcagtattta
     6181 taacttgcaa agaaatgaat atcagagagt gagaggcctt gacattgttt aaacccgctg
     6241 atcagcctcg actgtgcctt ctagttgcca gccatctgtt gtttgcccct cccccgtgcc
     6301 ttccttgacc ctggaaggtg ccactcccac tgtcctttcc taataaaatg aggaaattgc
     6361 atcgcattgt ctgagtaggt gtcattctat tctggggggt ggggtggggc aggacagcaa
     6421 gggggaggat tgggaagaca atagcaggca tgctggggat gcggtgggct ctatggcttc
     6481 tgaggcggaa agaaccagct ggggctctag ggggtatccc cnnnnnnnnn nnnnnnnnnn
     6541 nnnnnnnnnn nnnnnnnnnn nnnnnnnnnn nnnnnnnnnn nnnnnnnnnn nnnnnnnnnn
     6601 nnnnnnnnnn nnnnnnnnnn nnnnnnnnnn nnnnnnnnnn nnnnncnnnn nnnnnnnnnn
     6661 nnnnnnnnnn nnnnnnnnnn nnnnnnnnnn nnnnnnnnnn nnnnnnnnnn nnnnnnnnnn
     6721 nnnnnnnnnn nnnnnnnann nnnnnnnnnn nnnnnnnnnn nnnnnnnnnn nnnnnnnnnn
     6781 nnnnnnncct ttgacgttgg agtccacgtt ctttaatagt ggactcttgt tccaaactgg
     6841 aacaacactc aaccctatct cggtctattc ttttgattta taagggattt tgccgatttc
     6901 ggcctattgg ttaaaaaatg agctgattta acaaaaattt aacgcgaatt aattctgtgg
     6961 aatgtgtgtc agttagggtg tggaaagtcc ccaggctccc cagcaggcag aagtatgcaa
     7021 agcatgcatc tcaattagtc agcaaccagg tgtggaaagt ccccaggctc cccagcaggc
     7081 agaagtatgc aaagcatgca tctcaattag tcagcaacca tagtcccgcc cctaactccg
     7141 cccatcccgc ccctaactcc gcccagttcc gcccattctc cgccccatgg ctgactaatt
     7201 ttttttattt atgcagaggc cgaggccgcc tctgcctctg agctattcca gaagtagtga
     7261 ggaggctttt ttggaggcct aggcttttgc aaaaagctcc cgggagcttg tatatccatt
     7321 ttcggatctg atcagcacgt gatgaaaaag cctgaactca ccgcgacgtc tgtcgagaag
     7381 tttctgatcg aaaagttcga cagcgtctcc gacctgatgc agctctcgga gggcgaagaa
     7441 tctcgtgctt tcagcttcga tgtaggaggg cgtggatatg tcctgcgggt aaatagctgc
     7501 gccgatggtt tctacaaaga tcgttatgtt tatcggcact ttgcatcggc cgcgctcccg
     7561 attccggaag tgcttgacat tggggaattc agcgagagcc tgacctattg catctcccgc
     7621 cgtgcacagg gtgtcacgtt gcaagacctg cctgaaaccg aactgcccgc tgttctgcag
     7681 ccggtcgcgg aggccatgga tgcgatcgct gcggccgatc ttagccagac gagcgggttc
     7741 ggcccattcg gaccgcaagg aatcggtcaa tacactacat ggcgtgattt catatgcgcg
     7801 attgctgatc cccatgtgta tcactggcaa actgtgatgg acgacaccgt cagtgcgtcc
     7861 gtcgcgcagg ctctcgatga gctgatgctt tgggccgagg actgccccga agtccggcac
     7921 ctcgtgcacg cggatttcgg ctccaacaat gtcctgacgg acaatggccg cataacagcg
     7981 gtcattgact ggagcgaggc gatgttcggg gattcccaat acgaggtcgc caacatcttc
     8041 ttctggaggc cgtggttggc ttgtatggag cagcagacgc gctacttcga gcggaggcat
     8101 ccggagcttg caggatcgcc gcggctccgg gcgtatatgc tccgcattgg tcttgaccaa
     8161 ctctatcaga gcttggttga cggcaatttc gatgatgcag cttgggcgca gggtcgatgc
     8221 gacgcaatcg tccgatccgg agccgggact gtcgggcgta cacaaatcgc ccgcagaagc
     8281 gcggccgtct ggaccgatgg ctgtgtagaa gtactcgccg atagtggaaa ccgacgcccc
     8341 agcactcgtc cgagggcaaa ggaatagcac gtgctacgag atttcgattc caccgccgcc
     8401 ttctatgaaa ggttgggctt cggaatcgtt ttccgggacg ccggctggat gatcctccag
     8461 cgcggggatc tcatgctgga gttcttcgcc caccccaact tgtttattgc agcttataat
     8521 ggttacaaat aaagcaatag catcacaaat ttcacaaata aagcattttt ttcactgcat
     8581 tctagttgtg gtttgtccaa actcatcaat gtatcttatc atgtctgtat accgtcgacc
     8641 tctagctaga gcttggcgta atcatggtca tagctgtttc ctgtgtgaaa ttgttatccg
     8701 ctcacaattc cacacaacat acgagccgga agcataaagt gtaaagcctg gggtgcctaa
     8761 tgagtgagct aactcacatt aattgcgttg cgctcactgc ccgctttcca gtcgggaaac
     8821 ctgtcgtgcc agctgcatta atgaatcggc caacgcgcgg ggagaggcgg tttgcgtatt
     8881 gggcgctctt ccgcttcctc gctcactgac tcgctgcgct cggtcgttcg gctgcggcga
     8941 gcggtatcag ctcactcaaa ggcggtaata cggttatcca cagaatcagg ggataacgca
     9001 ggaaagaaca tgtgagcaaa aggccagcaa aaggccagga accgtaaaaa ggccgcgttg
     9061 ctggcgtttt tccataggct ccgcccccct gacgagcatc acaaaaatcg acgctcaagt
     9121 cagaggtggc gaaacccgac aggactataa agataccagg cgtttccccc tggaagctcc
     9181 ctcgtgcgct ctcctgttcc gaccctgccg cttaccggat acctgtccgc ctttctccct
     9241 tcgggaagcg tggcgctttc tcatagctca cgctgtaggt atctcagttc ggtgtaggtc
     9301 gttcgctcca agctgggctg tgtgcacgaa ccccccgttc agcccgaccg ctgcgcctta
     9361 tccggtaact atcgtcttga gtccaacccg gtaagacacg acttatcgcc actggcagca
     9421 gccactggta acaggattag cagagcgagg tatgtaggcg gtgctacaga gttcttgaag
     9481 tggtggccta actacggcta cactagaaga acagtatttg gtatctgcgc tctgctgaag
     9541 ccagttacct tcggaaaaag agttggtagc tcttgatccg gcaaacaaac caccgctggt
     9601 agcggtggtt tttttgtttg caagcagcag attacgcgca gaaaaaaagg atctcaagaa
     9661 gatcctttga tcttttctac ggggtctgac gctcagtgga acgaaaactc acgttaaggg
     9721 attttggtca tgagattatc aaaaaggatc ttcacctaga tccttttaaa ttaaaaatga
     9781 agttttaaat caatctaaag tatatatgag taaacttggt ctgacagtta ccaatgctta
     9841 atcagtgagg cacctatctc agcgatctgt ctatttcgtt catccatagt tgcctgactc
     9901 cccgtcgtgt agataactac gatacgggag ggcttaccat ctggccccag tgctgcaatg
     9961 ataccgcgag acccacgctc accggctcca gatttatcag caataaacca gccagccgga
    10021 agggccgagc gcagaagtgg tcctgcaact ttatccgcct ccatccagtc tattaattgt
    10081 tgccgggaag ctagagtaag tagttcgcca gttaatagtt tgcgcaacgt tgttgccatt
    10141 gctacaggca tcgtggtgtc acgctcgtcg tttggtatgg cttcattcag ctccggttcc
    10201 caacgatcaa ggcgagttac atgatccccc atgttgtgca aaaaagcggt tagctccttc
    10261 ggtcctccga tcgttgtcag aagtaagttg gccgcagtgt tatcactcat ggttatggca
    10321 gcactgcata attctcttac tgtcatgcca tccgtaagat gcttttctgt gactggtgag
    10381 tactcaacca agtcattctg agaatagtgt atgcggcgac cgagttgctc ttgcccggcg
    10441 tcaatacggg ataataccgc gccacatagc agaactttaa aagtgctcat cattggaaaa
    10501 cgttcttcgg ggcgaaaact ctcaaggatc ttaccgctgt tgagatccag ttcgatgtaa
    10561 cccactcgtg cacccaactg atcttcagca tcttttactt tcaccagcgt ttctgggtga
    10621 gcaaaaacag gaaggcaaaa tgccgcaaaa aagggaataa gggcgacacg gaaatgttga
    10681 atactcatac tcttcctttt tcaatattat tgaagcattt atcagggtta ttgtctcatg
    10741 agcggataca tatttgaatg tatttagaaa aataaacaaa taggggttcc gcgcacattt
    10801 ccccgaaaag tgccacctga cgtcgacgga tcgggagatc aacttgttta ttgcagctta
    10861 taatggttac aaataaagca atagcatcac aaatttcaca aataaagcat ttttttcact
    10921 gcattctagt tgtggtttgt ccaaactcat caatgtatct tatcatgtct ggatcaactg
    10981 gataactcaa gctaaccaaa atcatcccaa acttcccacc ccatacccta ttaccactgc
    11041 caattacctg tggtttcatt tactctaaac ctgtgattcc tctgaattat tttcatttta
    11101 aagaaattgt atttgttaaa tatgtactac aaacttagta gt
//
