# Supplementary material for: Bioengineering multifunctional extracellular vesicles for targeted delivery of biologics to T cells
Source: bioRxiv preprint, doi:10.1101/2022.05.14.491879, version 1 (2022-05-14)
Supplement: Source Data [file 491879_file03.zip › SourceData/Plasmid_Maps/pDMS164.gb]

LOCUS       Exported               14559 bp ds-DNA     circular SYN 15-MAR-2022
DEFINITION  synthetic circular DNA
ACCESSION   .
VERSION     .
KEYWORDS    .
SOURCE      synthetic DNA construct
  ORGANISM  recombinant plasmid
REFERENCE   1  (bases 1 to 14559)
  AUTHORS   Leonard Lab
  TITLE     Direct Submission
  JOURNAL   Exported Tuesday, Mar 15, 2022 from SnapGene 5.1.7
            https://www.snapgene.com
FEATURES             Location/Qualifiers
     source          1..14559
                     /organism="recombinant plasmid"
                     /mol_type="other DNA"
     LTR             1..634
                     /label=3' LTR
                     /note="3' long terminal repeat (LTR) from HIV-1"
     misc_feature    454..634
                     /label=HIV-1_5_LTR
     misc_feature    681..806
                     /label=HIV-1 Psi
                     /note="packaging signal of human immunodeficiency virus 
                     type 1"
     misc_feature    745..789
                     /label=HIV-1_psi_pack
     misc_feature    1303..1536
                     /label=RRE
                     /label=TRE
                     /note="promoter"
     misc_feature    2063..2180
                     /label=cPPT/CTS
                     /note="central polypurine tract and central termination 
                     sequence of HIV-1"
     misc_feature    2067..2082
                     /label=cPPT
                     /note=" central polypurine tract helps translocation into 
                     the nucleus of non-dividing cells"
     CDS             complement(2245..2619)
                     /codon_start=1
                     /label=zeoR
                     /note="bacterial resistance marker, Zeocin resistance"
                     /translation="MAKLTSAVPVLTARDVAGAVEFWTDRLGFSRDFVEDDFAGVVRDD
                     VTLFISAVQDQVVPDNTLAWVWVRGLDELYAEWSEVVSTNFRDASGPAMTEIGEQPWGR
                     EFALRDPAGNCVHFVAEEQD"
     regulatory      2616..2625
                     /regulatory_class="other"
                     /label=Kozak sequence
                     /note="vertebrate consensus sequence for strong initiation 
                     of translation (Kozak, 1987)"
     promoter        complement(2629..2647)
                     /label=T7 promoter
                     /note="promoter for bacteriophage T7 RNA polymerase"
     promoter        complement(2639..2686)
                     /label=EM7 promoter
                     /note="synthetic bacterial promoter "
     misc_feature    2738..3180
                     /label=CMV IE
     enhancer        2791..3094
                     /label=CMV enhancer
                     /note="human cytomegalovirus immediate early enhancer"
     promoter        3095..3298
                     /label=CMV promoter
                     /note="human cytomegalovirus (CMV) immediate early 
                     promoter"
     CDS             3390
                     /codon_start=1
                     /label=turboGFP
                     /note="marker to track shRNAmir expression,TurboGFP is an 
                     improved variant of the green fluorescent protein CopGFP 
                     cloned from copepod Pontellina plumata  [Shagin et al., 
                     2004]. It possesses bright green fluorescence (excitation/ 
                     emission max = 482/ 502 "
                     /translation=""
     CDS             3406..3426
                     /codon_start=1
                     /product="nuclear localization signal of SV40 (simian virus
                     40) large T antigen"
                     /label=SV40 NLS
                     /translation="PKKKRKV"
     CDS             3433..3981
                     /codon_start=1
                     /label=PYL
                     /translation="MGGGAPTQDEFTQLSQSIAEFHTYQLGNGRCSSLLAQRIHAPPET
                     VWSVVRRFDRPQIYKHFIKSCNVSEDFEMRVGCTRDVNVISGLPANTSRERLDLLDDDR
                     RVTGFSITGGEHRLRNYKSVTTVHRFEKEEEEERIWTVVLESYVVDVPEGNSEEDTRLF
                     ADTVIRLNLQKLASITEAMN"
     CDS             4027..8130
                     /codon_start=1
                     /product="Cas9 (Csn1) endonuclease from the Streptococcus 
                     pyogenes Type II CRISPR/Cas system"
                     /label=Cas9
                     /note="generates RNA-guided double strand breaks in DNA"
                     /translation="MDKKYSIGLDIGTNSVGWAVITDEYKVPSKKFKVLGNTDRHSIKK
                     NLIGALLFDSGETAEATRLKRTARRRYTRRKNRICYLQEIFSNEMAKVDDSFFHRLEES
                     FLVEEDKKHERHPIFGNIVDEVAYHEKYPTIYHLRKKLVDSTDKADLRLIYLALAHMIK
                     FRGHFLIEGDLNPDNSDVDKLFIQLVQTYNQLFEENPINASGVDAKAILSARLSKSRRL
                     ENLIAQLPGEKKNGLFGNLIALSLGLTPNFKSNFDLAEDAKLQLSKDTYDDDLDNLLAQ
                     IGDQYADLFLAAKNLSDAILLSDILRVNTEITKAPLSASMIKRYDEHHQDLTLLKALVR
                     QQLPEKYKEIFFDQSKNGYAGYIDGGASQEEFYKFIKPILEKMDGTEELLVKLNREDLL
                     RKQRTFDNGSIPHQIHLGELHAILRRQEDFYPFLKDNREKIEKILTFRIPYYVGPLARG
                     NSRFAWMTRKSEETITPWNFEEVVDKGASAQSFIERMTNFDKNLPNEKVLPKHSLLYEY
                     FTVYNELTKVKYVTEGMRKPAFLSGEQKKAIVDLLFKTNRKVTVKQLKEDYFKKIECFD
                     SVEISGVEDRFNASLGTYHDLLKIIKDKDFLDNEENEDILEDIVLTLTLFEDREMIEER
                     LKTYAHLFDDKVMKQLKRRRYTGWGRLSRKLINGIRDKQSGKTILDFLKSDGFANRNFM
                     QLIHDDSLTFKEDIQKAQVSGQGDSLHEHIANLAGSPAIKKGILQTVKVVDELVKVMGR
                     HKPENIVIEMARENQTTQKGQKNSRERMKRIEEGIKELGSQILKEHPVENTQLQNEKLY
                     LYYLQNGRDMYVDQELDINRLSDYDVDHIVPQSFLKDDSIDNKVLTRSDKNRGKSDNVP
                     SEEVVKKMKNYWRQLLNAKLITQRKFDNLTKAERGGLSELDKAGFIKRQLVETRQITKH
                     VAQILDSRMNTKYDENDKLIREVKVITLKSKLVSDFRKDFQFYKVREINNYHHAHDAYL
                     NAVVGTALIKKYPKLESEFVYGDYKVYDVRKMIAKSEQEIGKATAKYFFYSNIMNFFKT
                     EITLANGEIRKRPLIETNGETGEIVWDKGRDFATVRKVLSMPQVNIVKKTEVQTGGFSK
                     ESILPKRNSDKLIARKKDWDPKKYGGFDSPTVAYSVLVVAKVEKGKSKKLKSVKELLGI
                     TIMERSSFEKNPIDFLEAKGYKEVKKDLIIKLPKYSLFELENGRKRMLASAGELQKGNE
                     LALPSKYVNFLYLASHYEKLKGSPEDNEQKQLFVEQHKHYLDEIIEQISEFSKRVILAD
                     ANLDKVLSAYNKHRDKPIREQAENIIHLFTLTNLGAPAAFKYFDTTIDRKRYTSTKEVL
                     DATLIHQSITGLYETRIDLSQLGGD"
     CDS             8146..8172
                     /codon_start=1
                     /product="HA (human influenza hemagglutinin) epitope tag"
                     /label=HA
                     /translation="YPYDVPDYA"
     CDS             8182..8238
                     /codon_start=1
                     /product="2A peptide from porcine teschovirus-1 
                     polyprotein"
                     /label=P2A
                     /note="Eukaryotic ribosomes fail to insert a peptide bond 
                     between the Gly and Pro residues, yielding separate 
                     polypeptides."
                     /translation="ATNFSLLKQAGDVEENPGP"
     CDS             8239..8637
                     /codon_start=1
                     /gene="Aspergillus terreus BSD"
                     /product="blasticidin S deaminase"
                     /label=BSD
                     /note="confers resistance to blasticidin"
                     /translation="MAKPLSQEESTLIERATATINSIPISEDYSVASAALSSDGRIFTG
                     VNVYHFTGGPCAELVVLGTAAAAAAGNLTCIVAIGNENRGILSPCGRCRQVLLDLHPGI
                     KAIVKDSDGQPTAVGIRELLPSGYVWEG"
     misc_feature    8655..9242
                     /label=WPRE
                     /note="woodchuck posttranscriptional regulatory element"
     CDS             complement(9125..9136)
                     /codon_start=1
                     /product="Factor Xa recognition and cleavage site"
                     /label=Factor Xa site
                     /translation="IEGR"
     LTR             9329..9562
                     /label=3' LTR (Delta-U3)
                     /note="self-inactivating 3' long terminal repeat (LTR) from
                     HIV-1"
     misc_feature    9482..9562
                     /label=HIV-1_3_LTR
     polyA_signal    9669..9893
                     /label=bGH poly(A) signal
                     /note="bovine growth hormone polyadenylation signal"
     rep_origin      9939..10367
                     /direction=RIGHT
                     /label=f1 ori
                     /note="f1 bacteriophage origin of replication; arrow 
                     indicates direction of (+) strand synthesis"
     promoter        10381..10710
                     /label=SV40 promoter
                     /note="SV40 enhancer and early promoter"
     rep_origin      10561..10696
                     /label=SV40 ori
                     /note="SV40 origin of replication"
     misc_feature    10561..10638
                     /label=SV40_origin
     CDS             10759..11784
                     /codon_start=1
                     /gene="aph(4)-Ia"
                     /product="aminoglycoside phosphotransferase from E. coli"
                     /label=HygR
                     /note="confers resistance to hygromycin"
                     /translation="MKKPELTATSVEKFLIEKFDSVSDLMQLSEGEESRAFSFDVGGRG
                     YVLRVNSCADGFYKDRYVYRHFASAALPIPEVLDIGEFSESLTYCISRRAQGVTLQDLP
                     ETELPAVLQPVAEAMDAIAAADLSQTSGFGPFGPQGIGQYTTWRDFICAIADPHVYHWQ
                     TVMDDTVSASVAQALDELMLWAEDCPEVRHLVHADFGSNNVLTDNGRITAVIDWSEAMF
                     GDSQYEVANIFFWRPWLACMEQQTRYFERRHPELAGSPRLRAYMLRIGLDQLYQSLVDG
                     NFDDAAWAQGRCDAIVRSGAGTVGRTQIARRSAAVWTDGCVEVLADSGNRRPSTRPRAK
                     E"
     polyA_signal    11914..12035
                     /label=SV40 poly(A) signal
                     /note="SV40 polyadenylation signal"
     primer_bind     complement(12084..12100)
                     /label=M13 rev
                     /note="common sequencing primer, one of multiple similar 
                     variants"
     protein_bind    12108..12124
                     /label=lac operator
                     /bound_moiety="lac repressor encoded by lacI"
                     /note="The lac repressor binds to the lac operator to 
                     inhibit transcription in E. coli. This inhibition can be 
                     relieved by adding lactose or 
                     isopropyl-beta-D-thiogalactopyranoside (IPTG)."
     promoter        complement(12132..12162)
                     /label=lac promoter
                     /note="promoter for the E. coli lac operon"
     protein_bind    12177..12198
                     /label=CAP binding site
                     /bound_moiety="E. coli catabolite activator protein"
                     /note="CAP binding activates transcription in the presence 
                     of cAMP."
     misc_feature    12471..13090
                     /label=pUCorigin
     rep_origin      complement(12486..13074)
                     /direction=LEFT
                     /label=ori
                     /note="high-copy-number ColE1/pMB1/pBR322/pUC origin of 
                     replication"
     CDS             complement(13245..14105)
                     /codon_start=1
                     /label=amp R
                     /note=" -lactamase"
                     /translation="MSIQHFRVALIPFFAAFCLPVFAHPETLVKVKDAEDQLGARVGYI
                     ELDLNSGKILESFRPEERFPMMSTFKVLLCGAVLSRIDAGQEQLGRRIHYSQNDLVEYS
                     PVTEKHLTDGMTVRELCSAAITMSDNTAANLLLTTIGGPKELTAFLHNMGDHVTRLDRW
                     EPELNEAIPNDERDTTMPVAMATTLRKLLTGELLTLASRQQLIDWMEADKVAGPLLRSA
                     LPAGWFIADKSGAGERGSRGIIAALGPDGKPSRIVVIYTTGSQATMDERNRQIAEIGAS
                     LIKHW"
     promoter        complement(14106..14210)
                     /gene="bla"
                     /label=AmpR promoter
     polyA_signal    14258..14392
                     /label=SV40 poly(A) signal
                     /note="SV40 polyadenylation signal"
ORIGIN
        1 tggaagggct aattcactcc caaagaagac aagatatcct tgatctgtgg atctaccaca
       61 cacaaggcta cttccctgat tagcagaact acacaccagg gccaggggtc agatatccac
      121 tgacctttgg atggtgctac aagctagtac cagttgagcc agataaggta gaagaggcca
      181 ataaaggaga gaacaccagc ttgttacacc ctgtgagcct gcatgggatg gatgacccgg
      241 agagagaagt gttagagtgg aggtttgaca gccgcctagc atttcatcac gtggcccgag
      301 agctgcatcc ggagtacttc aagaactgct gatatcgagc ttgctacaag ggactttccg
      361 ctggggactt tccagggagg cgtggcctgg gcgggactgg ggagtggcga gccctcagat
      421 cctgcatata agcagctgct ttttgcctgt actgggtctc tctggttaga ccagatctga
      481 gcctgggagc tctctggcta actagggaac ccactgctta agcctcaata aagcttgcct
      541 tgagtgcttc aagtagtgtg tgcccgtctg ttgtgtgact ctggtaacta gagatccctc
      601 agaccctttt agtcagtgtg gaaaatctct agcagtggcg cccgaacagg gacttgaaag
      661 cgaaagggaa accagaggag ctctctcgac gcaggactcg gcttgctgaa gcgcgcacgg
      721 caagaggcga ggggcggcga ctggtgagta cgccaaaaat tttgactagc ggaggctaga
      781 aggagagaga tgggtgcgag agcgtcagta ttaagcgggg gagaattaga tcgcgatggg
      841 aaaaaattcg gttaaggcca gggggaaaga aaaaatataa attaaaacat atagtatggg
      901 caagcaggga gctagaacga ttcgcagtta atcctggcct gttagaaaca tcagaaggct
      961 gtagacaaat actgggacag ctacaaccat cccttcagac aggatcagaa gaacttagat
     1021 cattatataa tacagtagca accctctatt gtgtgcatca aaggatagag ataaaagaca
     1081 ccaaggaagc tttagacaag atagaggaag agcaaaacaa aagtaagacc accgcacagc
     1141 aagcggccgg ccgctgatct tcagacctgg aggaggagat atgagggaca attggagaag
     1201 tgaattatat aaatataaag tagtaaaaat tgaaccatta ggagtagcac ccaccaaggc
     1261 aaagagaaga gtggtgcaga gagaaaaaag agcagtggga ataggagctt tgttccttgg
     1321 gttcttggga gcagcaggaa gcactatggg cgcagcgtca atgacgctga cggtacaggc
     1381 cagacaatta ttgtctggta tagtgcagca gcagaacaat ttgctgaggg ctattgaggc
     1441 gcaacagcat ctgttgcaac tcacagtctg gggcatcaag cagctccagg caagaatcct
     1501 ggctgtggaa agatacctaa aggatcaaca gctcctgggg atttggggtt gctctggaaa
     1561 actcatttgc accactgctg tgccttggaa tgctagttgg agtaataaat ctctggaaca
     1621 gatttggaat cacacgacct ggatggagtg ggacagagaa attaacaatt acacaagctt
     1681 aatacactcc ttaattgaag aatcgcaaaa ccagcaagaa aagaatgaac aagaattatt
     1741 ggaattagat aaatgggcaa gtttgtggaa ttggtttaac ataacaaatt ggctgtggta
     1801 tataaaatta ttcataatga tagtaggagg cttggtaggt ttaagaatag tttttgctgt
     1861 actttctata gtgaatagag ttaggcaggg atattcacca ttatcgtttc agacccacct
     1921 cccaaccccg aggggacccg acaggcccga aggaatagaa gaagaaggtg gagagagaga
     1981 cagagacaga tccattcgat tagtgaacgg atcggcactg cgtgcgccaa ttctgcagac
     2041 aaatggcagt attcatccac aattttaaaa gaaaaggggg gattgggggg tacagtgcag
     2101 gggaaagaat agtagacata atagcaacag acatacaaac taaagaatta caaaaacaaa
     2161 ttacaaaaat tcaaaatttt cgggtttatt acagggacag cagagatcca gtttggttag
     2221 taccgggccc gctctagtcc ggaatcagtc ctgctcctcg gccacgaagt gcacgcagtt
     2281 gccggccggg tcgcgcaggg cgaactcccg cccccacggc tgctcgccga tctcggtcat
     2341 ggccggcccg gaggcgtccc ggaagttcgt ggacacgacc tccgaccact cggcgtacag
     2401 ctcgtccagg ccgcgcaccc acacccaggc cagggtgttg tccggcacca cctggtcctg
     2461 gaccgcgctg atgaacaggg tcacgtcgtc ccggaccaca ccggcgaagt cgtcctccac
     2521 gaagtcccgg gagaacccga gccggtcggt ccagaactcg accgctccgg cgacgtcgcg
     2581 cgcggtgagc accggaacgg cactggtcaa cttggccatg gtggccctcc tatagtgagt
     2641 cgtattatac tatgccgata tactatgccg atgattaatt gtcaacacgt gctgcaggtc
     2701 cgaggttcta gacgtattac cgccatgcat tagttattaa tagtaatcaa ttacggggtc
     2761 attagttcat agcccatata tggagttccg cgttacataa cttacggtaa atggcccgcc
     2821 tggctgaccg cccaacgacc cccgcccatt gacgtcaata atgacgtatg ttcccatagt
     2881 aacgccaata gggactttcc attgacgtca atgggtggag tatttacggt aaactgccca
     2941 cttggcagta catcaagtgt atcatatgcc aagtacgccc cctattgacg tcaatgacgg
     3001 taaatggccc gcctggcatt atgcccagta catgacctta tgggactttc ctacttggca
     3061 gtacatctac gtattagtca tcgctattac catggtgatg cggttttggc agtacatcaa
     3121 tgggcgtgga tagcggtttg actcacgggg atttccaagt ctccacccca ttgacgtcaa
     3181 tgggagtttg ttttggcacc aaaatcaacg ggactttcca aaatgtcgta acaactccgc
     3241 cccattgacg caaatgggcg gtaggcgtgt acggtgggag gtctatataa gcagagctcg
     3301 tttagtgaac cgtcagatcg cctggagacg ccatccacgc tgttttgacc tccatagaag
     3361 acaccgactc tactagagga tctgccacca gctagcgcca ccatgccgaa gaaaaagcgg
     3421 aaggtgtccg gaatgggcgg aggagcccct acccaggacg agttcaccca gctgagccag
     3481 agcatcgctg agttccacac ctaccagctg ggaaacggac gctgttccag cctgctggca
     3541 cagagaatcc acgctcctcc tgagacagtg tggagtgtgg tgcgcagatt cgaccgccct
     3601 cagatttaca agcacttcat caagagctgc aacgtgagcg aggacttcga gatgagagtg
     3661 ggatgtacca gagatgtgaa cgtgatcagc ggactgcctg ccaacaccag cagagagaga
     3721 ctggacctgc tggacgatga ccgcagagtg accggcttca gcatcaccgg aggtgagcac
     3781 agactgagaa actacaagag cgtgaccacc gtccaccgct tcgagaagga agaggaagag
     3841 gagcgcatct ggaccgtggt gctggagagc tacgtcgtgg acgtgcccga gggcaacagc
     3901 gaagaggata cccgcctgtt cgctgacacc gtgatcagac tgaacctcca gaagctggcc
     3961 agcatcaccg aggcaatgaa cggcggcgga ggaagtggcg gcggatctgg cggaggatct
     4021 accggtatgg acaagaagta cagcatcggc ctggacatcg gcaccaactc tgtgggctgg
     4081 gccgtgatca ccgacgagta caaggtgccc agcaagaaat tcaaggtgct gggcaacacc
     4141 gaccggcaca gcatcaagaa gaacctgatc ggagccctgc tgttcgacag cggcgaaaca
     4201 gccgaggcca cccggctgaa gagaaccgcc agaagaagat acaccagacg gaagaaccgg
     4261 atctgctatc tgcaagagat cttcagcaac gagatggcca aggtggacga cagcttcttc
     4321 cacagactgg aagagtcctt cctggtggaa gaggataaga agcacgagcg gcaccccatc
     4381 ttcggcaaca tcgtggacga ggtggcctac cacgagaagt accccaccat ctaccacctg
     4441 agaaagaaac tggtggacag caccgacaag gccgacctgc ggctgatcta tctggccctg
     4501 gcccacatga tcaagttccg gggccacttc ctgatcgagg gcgacctgaa ccccgacaac
     4561 agcgacgtgg acaagctgtt catccagctg gtgcagacct acaaccagct gttcgaggaa
     4621 aaccccatca acgccagcgg cgtggacgcc aaggccatcc tgtctgccag actgagcaag
     4681 agcagacggc tggaaaatct gatcgcccag ctgcccggcg agaagaagaa tggcctgttc
     4741 ggaaacctga ttgccctgag cctgggcctg acccccaact tcaagagcaa cttcgacctg
     4801 gccgaggatg ccaaactgca gctgagcaag gacacctacg acgacgacct ggacaacctg
     4861 ctggcccaga tcggcgacca gtacgccgac ctgtttctgg ccgccaagaa cctgtccgac
     4921 gccatcctgc tgagcgacat cctgagagtg aacaccgaga tcaccaaggc ccccctgagc
     4981 gcctctatga tcaagagata cgacgagcac caccaggacc tgaccctgct gaaagctctc
     5041 gtgcggcagc agctgcctga gaagtacaaa gagattttct tcgaccagag caagaacggc
     5101 tacgccggct acattgacgg cggagccagc caggaagagt tctacaagtt catcaagccc
     5161 atcctggaaa agatggacgg caccgaggaa ctgctcgtga agctgaacag agaggacctg
     5221 ctgcggaagc agcggacctt cgacaacggc agcatccccc accagatcca cctgggagag
     5281 ctgcacgcca ttctgcggcg gcaggaagat ttttacccat tcctgaagga caaccgggaa
     5341 aagatcgaga agatcctgac cttccgcatc ccctactacg tgggccctct ggccagggga
     5401 aacagcagat tcgcctggat gaccagaaag agcgaggaaa ccatcacccc ctggaacttc
     5461 gaggaagtgg tggacaaggg cgcttccgcc cagagcttca tcgagcggat gaccaacttc
     5521 gataagaacc tgcccaacga gaaggtgctg cccaagcaca gcctgctgta cgagtacttc
     5581 accgtgtata acgagctgac caaagtgaaa tacgtgaccg agggaatgag aaagcccgcc
     5641 ttcctgagcg gcgagcagaa aaaggccatc gtggacctgc tgttcaagac caaccggaaa
     5701 gtgaccgtga agcagctgaa agaggactac ttcaagaaaa tcgagtgctt cgactccgtg
     5761 gaaatctccg gcgtggaaga tcggttcaac gcctccctgg gcacatacca cgatctgctg
     5821 aaaattatca aggacaagga cttcctggac aatgaggaaa acgaggacat tctggaagat
     5881 atcgtgctga ccctgacact gtttgaggac agagagatga tcgaggaacg gctgaaaacc
     5941 tatgcccacc tgttcgacga caaagtgatg aagcagctga agcggcggag atacaccggc
     6001 tggggcaggc tgagccggaa gctgatcaac ggcatccggg acaagcagtc cggcaagaca
     6061 atcctggatt tcctgaagtc cgacggcttc gccaacagaa acttcatgca gctgatccac
     6121 gacgacagcc tgacctttaa agaggacatc cagaaagccc aggtgtccgg ccagggcgat
     6181 agcctgcacg agcacattgc caatctggcc ggcagccccg ccattaagaa gggcatcctg
     6241 cagacagtga aggtggtgga cgagctcgtg aaagtgatgg gccggcacaa gcccgagaac
     6301 atcgtgatcg aaatggccag agagaaccag accacccaga agggacagaa gaacagccgc
     6361 gagagaatga agcggatcga agagggcatc aaagagctgg gcagccagat cctgaaagaa
     6421 caccccgtgg aaaacaccca gctgcagaac gagaagctgt acctgtacta cctgcagaat
     6481 gggcgggata tgtacgtgga ccaggaactg gacatcaacc ggctgtccga ctacgatgtg
     6541 gaccatatcg tgcctcagag ctttctgaag gacgactcca tcgacaacaa ggtgctgacc
     6601 agaagcgaca agaaccgggg caagagcgac aacgtgccct ccgaagaggt cgtgaagaag
     6661 atgaagaact actggcggca gctgctgaac gccaagctga ttacccagag aaagttcgac
     6721 aatctgacca aggccgagag aggcggcctg agcgaactgg ataaggccgg cttcatcaag
     6781 agacagctgg tggaaacccg gcagatcaca aagcacgtgg cacagatcct ggactcccgg
     6841 atgaacacta agtacgacga gaatgacaag ctgatccggg aagtgaaagt gatcaccctg
     6901 aagtccaagc tggtgtccga tttccggaag gatttccagt tttacaaagt gcgcgagatc
     6961 aacaactacc accacgccca cgacgcctac ctgaacgccg tcgtgggaac cgccctgatc
     7021 aaaaagtacc ctaagctgga aagcgagttc gtgtacggcg actacaaggt gtacgacgtg
     7081 cggaagatga tcgccaagag cgagcaggaa atcggcaagg ctaccgccaa gtacttcttc
     7141 tacagcaaca tcatgaactt tttcaagacc gagattaccc tggccaacgg cgagatccgg
     7201 aagcggcctc tgatcgagac aaacggcgaa accggggaga tcgtgtggga taagggccgg
     7261 gattttgcca ccgtgcggaa agtgctgagc atgccccaag tgaatatcgt gaaaaagacc
     7321 gaggtgcaga caggcggctt cagcaaagag tctatcctgc ccaagaggaa cagcgataag
     7381 ctgatcgcca gaaagaagga ctgggaccct aagaagtacg gcggcttcga cagccccacc
     7441 gtggcctatt ctgtgctggt ggtggccaaa gtggaaaagg gcaagtccaa gaaactgaag
     7501 agtgtgaaag agctgctggg gatcaccatc atggaaagaa gcagcttcga gaagaatccc
     7561 atcgactttc tggaagccaa gggctacaaa gaagtgaaaa aggacctgat catcaagctg
     7621 cctaagtact ccctgttcga gctggaaaac ggccggaaga gaatgctggc ctctgccggc
     7681 gaactgcaga agggaaacga actggccctg ccctccaaat atgtgaactt cctgtacctg
     7741 gccagccact atgagaagct gaagggctcc cccgaggata atgagcagaa acagctgttt
     7801 gtggaacagc acaagcacta cctggacgag atcatcgagc agatcagcga gttctccaag
     7861 agagtgatcc tggccgacgc taatctggac aaagtgctgt ccgcctacaa caagcaccgg
     7921 gataagccca tcagagagca ggccgagaat atcatccacc tgtttaccct gaccaatctg
     7981 ggagcccctg ccgccttcaa gtactttgac accaccatcg accggaagag gtacaccagc
     8041 accaaagagg tgctggacgc caccctgatc caccagagca tcaccggcct gtacgagaca
     8101 cggatcgacc tgtctcagct gggaggcgac acgcgtggaa gcggataccc atacgatgtg
     8161 ccagattacg ctggatccgg cgcaacaaac ttctctctgc tgaaacaagc cggagatgtc
     8221 gaagagaatc ctggaccgat ggccaagcct ttgtctcaag aagaatccac cctcattgaa
     8281 agagcaacgg ctacaatcaa cagcatcccc atctctgaag actacagcgt cgccagcgca
     8341 gctctctcta gcgacggccg catcttcact ggtgtcaatg tatatcattt tactggggga
     8401 ccttgtgcag aactcgtggt gctgggcact gctgctgctg cggcagctgg caacctgact
     8461 tgtatcgtcg cgatcggaaa tgagaacagg ggcatcttga gcccctgcgg acggtgccga
     8521 caggtgcttc tcgatctgca tcctgggatc aaagccatag tgaaggacag tgatggacag
     8581 ccgacggcag ttgggattcg tgaattgctg ccctctggtt atgtgtggga gggctaatgt
     8641 acaagtaggt cgacaatcaa cctctggata caaaatttgt gaaagattga ctggtattct
     8701 taactatgtt gctcctttta cgctatgtgg atacgctgct ttaatgcctt tgtatcatgc
     8761 tattgcttcc cgtatggctt tcattttctc ctccttgtat aaatcctggt tgctgtctct
     8821 ttatgaggag ttgtggcccg ttgtcaggca acgtggcgtg gtgtgcactg tgtttgctga
     8881 cgcaaccccc actggttggg gcattgccac cacctgtcag ctcctttccg ggactttcgc
     8941 tttccccctc cctattgcca cggcggaact catcgccgcc tgccttgccc gctgctggac
     9001 aggggctcgg ctgttgggca ctgacaattc cgtggtgttg tcggggaagc tgacgtcctt
     9061 tccatggctg ctcgcctgtg ttgccacctg gattctgcgc gggacgtcct tctgctacgt
     9121 cccttcggcc ctcaatccag cggaccttcc ttcccgcggc ctgctgccgg ctctgcggcc
     9181 tcttccgcgt cttcgccttc gccctcagac gagtcggatc tccctttggg ccgcctcccc
     9241 gcctggaatt cgagctcggt acctttaaga ccaatgactt acaaggcagc tgtagatctt
     9301 agccactttt taaaagaaaa gaggggactg gaagggctaa ttcactccca acgaagacaa
     9361 gatctgcttt ttgcttgtac tgggtctctc tggttagacc agatctgagc ctgggagctc
     9421 tctggctaac tagggaaccc actgcttaag cctcaataaa gcttgccttg agtgcttcaa
     9481 gtagtgtgtg cccgtctgtt gtgtgactct ggtaactaga gatccctcag acccttttag
     9541 tcagtgtgga aaatctctag cagtagtagt tcatgtcatc ttattattca gtatttataa
     9601 cttgcaaaga aatgaatatc agagagtgag aggccttgac attgtttaaa cccgctgatc
     9661 agcctcgact gtgccttcta gttgccagcc atctgttgtt tgcccctccc ccgtgccttc
     9721 cttgaccctg gaaggtgcca ctcccactgt cctttcctaa taaaatgagg aaattgcatc
     9781 gcattgtctg agtaggtgtc attctattct ggggggtggg gtggggcagg acagcaaggg
     9841 ggaggattgg gaagacaata gcaggcatgc tggggatgcg gtgggctcta tggcttctga
     9901 ggcggaaaga accagctggg gctctagggg gtatccccnn nnnnnnnnnn nnnnnnnnnn
     9961 nnnnnnnnnn nnnnnnnnnn nnnnnnnnnn nnnnnnnnnn nnnnnnnnnn nnnnnnnnnn
    10021 nnnnnnnnnn nnnnnnnnnn nnnnnnnnnn nnnnnnnnnn nncnnnnnnn nnnnnnnnnn
    10081 nnnnnnnnnn nnnnnnnnnn nnnnnnnnnn nnnnnnnnnn nnnnnnnnnn nnnnnnnnnn
    10141 nnnnnnnnnn nnnnannnnn nnnnnnnnnn nnnnnnnnnn nnnnnnnnnn nnnnnnnnnn
    10201 nnnncctttg acgttggagt ccacgttctt taatagtgga ctcttgttcc aaactggaac
    10261 aacactcaac cctatctcgg tctattcttt tgatttataa gggattttgc cgatttcggc
    10321 ctattggtta aaaaatgagc tgatttaaca aaaatttaac gcgaattaat tctgtggaat
    10381 gtgtgtcagt tagggtgtgg aaagtcccca ggctccccag caggcagaag tatgcaaagc
    10441 atgcatctca attagtcagc aaccaggtgt ggaaagtccc caggctcccc agcaggcaga
    10501 agtatgcaaa gcatgcatct caattagtca gcaaccatag tcccgcccct aactccgccc
    10561 atcccgcccc taactccgcc cagttccgcc cattctccgc cccatggctg actaattttt
    10621 tttatttatg cagaggccga ggccgcctct gcctctgagc tattccagaa gtagtgagga
    10681 ggcttttttg gaggcctagg cttttgcaaa aagctcccgg gagcttgtat atccattttc
    10741 ggatctgatc agcacgtgat gaaaaagcct gaactcaccg cgacgtctgt cgagaagttt
    10801 ctgatcgaaa agttcgacag cgtctccgac ctgatgcagc tctcggaggg cgaagaatct
    10861 cgtgctttca gcttcgatgt aggagggcgt ggatatgtcc tgcgggtaaa tagctgcgcc
    10921 gatggtttct acaaagatcg ttatgtttat cggcactttg catcggccgc gctcccgatt
    10981 ccggaagtgc ttgacattgg ggaattcagc gagagcctga cctattgcat ctcccgccgt
    11041 gcacagggtg tcacgttgca agacctgcct gaaaccgaac tgcccgctgt tctgcagccg
    11101 gtcgcggagg ccatggatgc gatcgctgcg gccgatctta gccagacgag cgggttcggc
    11161 ccattcggac cgcaaggaat cggtcaatac actacatggc gtgatttcat atgcgcgatt
    11221 gctgatcccc atgtgtatca ctggcaaact gtgatggacg acaccgtcag tgcgtccgtc
    11281 gcgcaggctc tcgatgagct gatgctttgg gccgaggact gccccgaagt ccggcacctc
    11341 gtgcacgcgg atttcggctc caacaatgtc ctgacggaca atggccgcat aacagcggtc
    11401 attgactgga gcgaggcgat gttcggggat tcccaatacg aggtcgccaa catcttcttc
    11461 tggaggccgt ggttggcttg tatggagcag cagacgcgct acttcgagcg gaggcatccg
    11521 gagcttgcag gatcgccgcg gctccgggcg tatatgctcc gcattggtct tgaccaactc
    11581 tatcagagct tggttgacgg caatttcgat gatgcagctt gggcgcaggg tcgatgcgac
    11641 gcaatcgtcc gatccggagc cgggactgtc gggcgtacac aaatcgcccg cagaagcgcg
    11701 gccgtctgga ccgatggctg tgtagaagta ctcgccgata gtggaaaccg acgccccagc
    11761 actcgtccga gggcaaagga atagcacgtg ctacgagatt tcgattccac cgccgccttc
    11821 tatgaaaggt tgggcttcgg aatcgttttc cgggacgccg gctggatgat cctccagcgc
    11881 ggggatctca tgctggagtt cttcgcccac cccaacttgt ttattgcagc ttataatggt
    11941 tacaaataaa gcaatagcat cacaaatttc acaaataaag catttttttc actgcattct
    12001 agttgtggtt tgtccaaact catcaatgta tcttatcatg tctgtatacc gtcgacctct
    12061 agctagagct tggcgtaatc atggtcatag ctgtttcctg tgtgaaattg ttatccgctc
    12121 acaattccac acaacatacg agccggaagc ataaagtgta aagcctgggg tgcctaatga
    12181 gtgagctaac tcacattaat tgcgttgcgc tcactgcccg ctttccagtc gggaaacctg
    12241 tcgtgccagc tgcattaatg aatcggccaa cgcgcgggga gaggcggttt gcgtattggg
    12301 cgctcttccg cttcctcgct cactgactcg ctgcgctcgg tcgttcggct gcggcgagcg
    12361 gtatcagctc actcaaaggc ggtaatacgg ttatccacag aatcagggga taacgcagga
    12421 aagaacatgt gagcaaaagg ccagcaaaag gccaggaacc gtaaaaaggc cgcgttgctg
    12481 gcgtttttcc ataggctccg cccccctgac gagcatcaca aaaatcgacg ctcaagtcag
    12541 aggtggcgaa acccgacagg actataaaga taccaggcgt ttccccctgg aagctccctc
    12601 gtgcgctctc ctgttccgac cctgccgctt accggatacc tgtccgcctt tctcccttcg
    12661 ggaagcgtgg cgctttctca tagctcacgc tgtaggtatc tcagttcggt gtaggtcgtt
    12721 cgctccaagc tgggctgtgt gcacgaaccc cccgttcagc ccgaccgctg cgccttatcc
    12781 ggtaactatc gtcttgagtc caacccggta agacacgact tatcgccact ggcagcagcc
    12841 actggtaaca ggattagcag agcgaggtat gtaggcggtg ctacagagtt cttgaagtgg
    12901 tggcctaact acggctacac tagaagaaca gtatttggta tctgcgctct gctgaagcca
    12961 gttaccttcg gaaaaagagt tggtagctct tgatccggca aacaaaccac cgctggtagc
    13021 ggtggttttt ttgtttgcaa gcagcagatt acgcgcagaa aaaaaggatc tcaagaagat
    13081 cctttgatct tttctacggg gtctgacgct cagtggaacg aaaactcacg ttaagggatt
    13141 ttggtcatga gattatcaaa aaggatcttc acctagatcc ttttaaatta aaaatgaagt
    13201 tttaaatcaa tctaaagtat atatgagtaa acttggtctg acagttacca atgcttaatc
    13261 agtgaggcac ctatctcagc gatctgtcta tttcgttcat ccatagttgc ctgactcccc
    13321 gtcgtgtaga taactacgat acgggagggc ttaccatctg gccccagtgc tgcaatgata
    13381 ccgcgagacc cacgctcacc ggctccagat ttatcagcaa taaaccagcc agccggaagg
    13441 gccgagcgca gaagtggtcc tgcaacttta tccgcctcca tccagtctat taattgttgc
    13501 cgggaagcta gagtaagtag ttcgccagtt aatagtttgc gcaacgttgt tgccattgct
    13561 acaggcatcg tggtgtcacg ctcgtcgttt ggtatggctt cattcagctc cggttcccaa
    13621 cgatcaaggc gagttacatg atcccccatg ttgtgcaaaa aagcggttag ctccttcggt
    13681 cctccgatcg ttgtcagaag taagttggcc gcagtgttat cactcatggt tatggcagca
    13741 ctgcataatt ctcttactgt catgccatcc gtaagatgct tttctgtgac tggtgagtac
    13801 tcaaccaagt cattctgaga atagtgtatg cggcgaccga gttgctcttg cccggcgtca
    13861 atacgggata ataccgcgcc acatagcaga actttaaaag tgctcatcat tggaaaacgt
    13921 tcttcggggc gaaaactctc aaggatctta ccgctgttga gatccagttc gatgtaaccc
    13981 actcgtgcac ccaactgatc ttcagcatct tttactttca ccagcgtttc tgggtgagca
    14041 aaaacaggaa ggcaaaatgc cgcaaaaaag ggaataaggg cgacacggaa atgttgaata
    14101 ctcatactct tcctttttca atattattga agcatttatc agggttattg tctcatgagc
    14161 ggatacatat ttgaatgtat ttagaaaaat aaacaaatag gggttccgcg cacatttccc
    14221 cgaaaagtgc cacctgacgt cgacggatcg ggagatcaac ttgtttattg cagcttataa
    14281 tggttacaaa taaagcaata gcatcacaaa tttcacaaat aaagcatttt tttcactgca
    14341 ttctagttgt ggtttgtcca aactcatcaa tgtatcttat catgtctgga tcaactggat
    14401 aactcaagct aaccaaaatc atcccaaact tcccacccca taccctatta ccactgccaa
    14461 ttacctgtgg tttcatttac tctaaacctg tgattcctct gaattatttt cattttaaag
    14521 aaattgtatt tgttaaatat gtactacaaa cttagtagt
//
