# Supplementary material for: Bioengineering multifunctional extracellular vesicles for targeted delivery of biologics to T cells
Source: bioRxiv preprint, doi:10.1101/2022.05.14.491879, version 1 (2022-05-14)
Supplement: Source Data [file 491879_file03.zip › SourceData/Plasmid_Maps/pDMS170.gb]

LOCUS       Exported               14883 bp ds-DNA     circular SYN 15-MAR-2022
DEFINITION  synthetic circular DNA
ACCESSION   .
VERSION     .
KEYWORDS    .
SOURCE      synthetic DNA construct
  ORGANISM  recombinant plasmid
REFERENCE   1  (bases 1 to 14883)
  AUTHORS   Leonard Lab
  TITLE     Direct Submission
  JOURNAL   Exported Tuesday, Mar 15, 2022 from SnapGene 5.1.7
            https://www.snapgene.com
FEATURES             Location/Qualifiers
     source          1..14883
                     /organism="recombinant plasmid"
                     /mol_type="other DNA"
     LTR             1..634
                     /label=3' LTR
                     /note="3' long terminal repeat (LTR) from HIV-1"
     misc_feature    454..634
                     /label=HIV-1_5_LTR
     misc_feature    681..806
                     /label=HIV-1 Psi
                     /note="packaging signal of human immunodeficiency virus 
                     type 1"
     misc_feature    745..789
                     /label=HIV-1_psi_pack
     misc_feature    1303..1536
                     /label=RRE
                     /label=TRE
                     /note="promoter"
     misc_feature    2063..2180
                     /label=cPPT/CTS
                     /note="central polypurine tract and central termination 
                     sequence of HIV-1"
     misc_feature    2067..2082
                     /label=cPPT
                     /note=" central polypurine tract helps translocation into 
                     the nucleus of non-dividing cells"
     CDS             complement(2245..2619)
                     /codon_start=1
                     /label=zeoR
                     /note="bacterial resistance marker, Zeocin resistance"
                     /translation="MAKLTSAVPVLTARDVAGAVEFWTDRLGFSRDFVEDDFAGVVRDD
                     VTLFISAVQDQVVPDNTLAWVWVRGLDELYAEWSEVVSTNFRDASGPAMTEIGEQPWGR
                     EFALRDPAGNCVHFVAEEQD"
     regulatory      2616..2625
                     /regulatory_class="other"
                     /label=Kozak sequence
                     /note="vertebrate consensus sequence for strong initiation 
                     of translation (Kozak, 1987)"
     promoter        complement(2629..2647)
                     /label=T7 promoter
                     /note="promoter for bacteriophage T7 RNA polymerase"
     promoter        complement(2639..2686)
                     /label=EM7 promoter
                     /note="synthetic bacterial promoter "
     misc_feature    2738..3180
                     /label=CMV IE
     enhancer        2791..3094
                     /label=CMV enhancer
                     /note="human cytomegalovirus immediate early enhancer"
     promoter        3095..3298
                     /label=CMV promoter
                     /note="human cytomegalovirus (CMV) immediate early 
                     promoter"
     CDS             3390
                     /codon_start=1
                     /label=turboGFP
                     /note="marker to track shRNAmir expression,TurboGFP is an 
                     improved variant of the green fluorescent protein CopGFP 
                     cloned from copepod Pontellina plumata  [Shagin et al., 
                     2004]. It possesses bright green fluorescence (excitation/ 
                     emission max = 482/ 502 "
                     /translation=""
     regulatory      3403..3412
                     /regulatory_class="other"
                     /label=Kozak sequence
                     /note="vertebrate consensus sequence for strong initiation 
                     of translation (Kozak, 1987)"
     CDS             3409..7512
                     /codon_start=1
                     /product="Cas9 (Csn1) endonuclease from the Streptococcus 
                     pyogenes Type II CRISPR/Cas system"
                     /label=Cas9
                     /note="generates RNA-guided double strand breaks in DNA"
                     /translation="MDKKYSIGLDIGTNSVGWAVITDEYKVPSKKFKVLGNTDRHSIKK
                     NLIGALLFDSGETAEATRLKRTARRRYTRRKNRICYLQEIFSNEMAKVDDSFFHRLEES
                     FLVEEDKKHERHPIFGNIVDEVAYHEKYPTIYHLRKKLVDSTDKADLRLIYLALAHMIK
                     FRGHFLIEGDLNPDNSDVDKLFIQLVQTYNQLFEENPINASGVDAKAILSARLSKSRRL
                     ENLIAQLPGEKKNGLFGNLIALSLGLTPNFKSNFDLAEDAKLQLSKDTYDDDLDNLLAQ
                     IGDQYADLFLAAKNLSDAILLSDILRVNTEITKAPLSASMIKRYDEHHQDLTLLKALVR
                     QQLPEKYKEIFFDQSKNGYAGYIDGGASQEEFYKFIKPILEKMDGTEELLVKLNREDLL
                     RKQRTFDNGSIPHQIHLGELHAILRRQEDFYPFLKDNREKIEKILTFRIPYYVGPLARG
                     NSRFAWMTRKSEETITPWNFEEVVDKGASAQSFIERMTNFDKNLPNEKVLPKHSLLYEY
                     FTVYNELTKVKYVTEGMRKPAFLSGEQKKAIVDLLFKTNRKVTVKQLKEDYFKKIECFD
                     SVEISGVEDRFNASLGTYHDLLKIIKDKDFLDNEENEDILEDIVLTLTLFEDREMIEER
                     LKTYAHLFDDKVMKQLKRRRYTGWGRLSRKLINGIRDKQSGKTILDFLKSDGFANRNFM
                     QLIHDDSLTFKEDIQKAQVSGQGDSLHEHIANLAGSPAIKKGILQTVKVVDELVKVMGR
                     HKPENIVIEMARENQTTQKGQKNSRERMKRIEEGIKELGSQILKEHPVENTQLQNEKLY
                     LYYLQNGRDMYVDQELDINRLSDYDVDHIVPQSFLKDDSIDNKVLTRSDKNRGKSDNVP
                     SEEVVKKMKNYWRQLLNAKLITQRKFDNLTKAERGGLSELDKAGFIKRQLVETRQITKH
                     VAQILDSRMNTKYDENDKLIREVKVITLKSKLVSDFRKDFQFYKVREINNYHHAHDAYL
                     NAVVGTALIKKYPKLESEFVYGDYKVYDVRKMIAKSEQEIGKATAKYFFYSNIMNFFKT
                     EITLANGEIRKRPLIETNGETGEIVWDKGRDFATVRKVLSMPQVNIVKKTEVQTGGFSK
                     ESILPKRNSDKLIARKKDWDPKKYGGFDSPTVAYSVLVVAKVEKGKSKKLKSVKELLGI
                     TIMERSSFEKNPIDFLEAKGYKEVKKDLIIKLPKYSLFELENGRKRMLASAGELQKGNE
                     LALPSKYVNFLYLASHYEKLKGSPEDNEQKQLFVEQHKHYLDEIIEQISEFSKRVILAD
                     ANLDKVLSAYNKHRDKPIREQAENIIHLFTLTNLGAPAAFKYFDTTIDRKRYTSTKEVL
                     DATLIHQSITGLYETRIDLSQLGGD"
     CDS             7558..8460
                     /codon_start=1
                     /label=ABI
                     /translation="MTRVPLYGFTSICGRRPEMEAAVSTIPRFLQSSSGSMLDGRFDPQ
                     SAAHFFGVYDGHGGSQVANYCRERMHLALAEEIAKEKPMLCDGDTWLEKWKKALFNSFL
                     RVDSEIESVAPETVGSTSVVAVVFPSHIFVANCGDSRAVLCRGKTALPLSVDHKPDRED
                     EAARIEAAGGKVIQWNGARVFGVLAMSRSIGDRYLKPSIIPDPEVTAVKRVKEDDCLIL
                     ASDGVWDVMTDEEACEMARKRILLWHKKNAVAGDASLLADERRKEGKDPAAMSAAEYLS
                     KLAIQRGSKDNISVVVVDLK"
     CDS             8470..8496
                     /codon_start=1
                     /product="HA (human influenza hemagglutinin) epitope tag"
                     /label=HA
                     /translation="YPYDVPDYA"
     CDS             8506..8562
                     /codon_start=1
                     /product="2A peptide from porcine teschovirus-1 
                     polyprotein"
                     /label=P2A
                     /note="Eukaryotic ribosomes fail to insert a peptide bond 
                     between the Gly and Pro residues, yielding separate 
                     polypeptides."
                     /translation="ATNFSLLKQAGDVEENPGP"
     CDS             8563..8961
                     /codon_start=1
                     /gene="Aspergillus terreus BSD"
                     /product="blasticidin S deaminase"
                     /label=BSD
                     /note="confers resistance to blasticidin"
                     /translation="MAKPLSQEESTLIERATATINSIPISEDYSVASAALSSDGRIFTG
                     VNVYHFTGGPCAELVVLGTAAAAAAGNLTCIVAIGNENRGILSPCGRCRQVLLDLHPGI
                     KAIVKDSDGQPTAVGIRELLPSGYVWEG"
     misc_feature    8979..9566
                     /label=WPRE
                     /note="woodchuck posttranscriptional regulatory element"
     CDS             complement(9449..9460)
                     /codon_start=1
                     /product="Factor Xa recognition and cleavage site"
                     /label=Factor Xa site
                     /translation="IEGR"
     LTR             9653..9886
                     /label=3' LTR (Delta-U3)
                     /note="self-inactivating 3' long terminal repeat (LTR) from
                     HIV-1"
     misc_feature    9806..9886
                     /label=HIV-1_3_LTR
     polyA_signal    9993..10217
                     /label=bGH poly(A) signal
                     /note="bovine growth hormone polyadenylation signal"
     rep_origin      10263..10691
                     /direction=RIGHT
                     /label=f1 ori
                     /note="f1 bacteriophage origin of replication; arrow 
                     indicates direction of (+) strand synthesis"
     promoter        10705..11034
                     /label=SV40 promoter
                     /note="SV40 enhancer and early promoter"
     rep_origin      10885..11020
                     /label=SV40 ori
                     /note="SV40 origin of replication"
     misc_feature    10885..10962
                     /label=SV40_origin
     CDS             11083..12108
                     /codon_start=1
                     /gene="aph(4)-Ia"
                     /product="aminoglycoside phosphotransferase from E. coli"
                     /label=HygR
                     /note="confers resistance to hygromycin"
                     /translation="MKKPELTATSVEKFLIEKFDSVSDLMQLSEGEESRAFSFDVGGRG
                     YVLRVNSCADGFYKDRYVYRHFASAALPIPEVLDIGEFSESLTYCISRRAQGVTLQDLP
                     ETELPAVLQPVAEAMDAIAAADLSQTSGFGPFGPQGIGQYTTWRDFICAIADPHVYHWQ
                     TVMDDTVSASVAQALDELMLWAEDCPEVRHLVHADFGSNNVLTDNGRITAVIDWSEAMF
                     GDSQYEVANIFFWRPWLACMEQQTRYFERRHPELAGSPRLRAYMLRIGLDQLYQSLVDG
                     NFDDAAWAQGRCDAIVRSGAGTVGRTQIARRSAAVWTDGCVEVLADSGNRRPSTRPRAK
                     E"
     polyA_signal    12238..12359
                     /label=SV40 poly(A) signal
                     /note="SV40 polyadenylation signal"
     primer_bind     complement(12408..12424)
                     /label=M13 rev
                     /note="common sequencing primer, one of multiple similar 
                     variants"
     protein_bind    12432..12448
                     /label=lac operator
                     /bound_moiety="lac repressor encoded by lacI"
                     /note="The lac repressor binds to the lac operator to 
                     inhibit transcription in E. coli. This inhibition can be 
                     relieved by adding lactose or 
                     isopropyl-beta-D-thiogalactopyranoside (IPTG)."
     promoter        complement(12456..12486)
                     /label=lac promoter
                     /note="promoter for the E. coli lac operon"
     protein_bind    12501..12522
                     /label=CAP binding site
                     /bound_moiety="E. coli catabolite activator protein"
                     /note="CAP binding activates transcription in the presence 
                     of cAMP."
     misc_feature    12795..13414
                     /label=pUCorigin
     rep_origin      complement(12810..13398)
                     /direction=LEFT
                     /label=ori
                     /note="high-copy-number ColE1/pMB1/pBR322/pUC origin of 
                     replication"
     CDS             complement(13569..14429)
                     /codon_start=1
                     /label=amp R
                     /note=" -lactamase"
                     /translation="MSIQHFRVALIPFFAAFCLPVFAHPETLVKVKDAEDQLGARVGYI
                     ELDLNSGKILESFRPEERFPMMSTFKVLLCGAVLSRIDAGQEQLGRRIHYSQNDLVEYS
                     PVTEKHLTDGMTVRELCSAAITMSDNTAANLLLTTIGGPKELTAFLHNMGDHVTRLDRW
                     EPELNEAIPNDERDTTMPVAMATTLRKLLTGELLTLASRQQLIDWMEADKVAGPLLRSA
                     LPAGWFIADKSGAGERGSRGIIAALGPDGKPSRIVVIYTTGSQATMDERNRQIAEIGAS
                     LIKHW"
     promoter        complement(14430..14534)
                     /gene="bla"
                     /label=AmpR promoter
     polyA_signal    14582..14716
                     /label=SV40 poly(A) signal
                     /note="SV40 polyadenylation signal"
ORIGIN
        1 tggaagggct aattcactcc caaagaagac aagatatcct tgatctgtgg atctaccaca
       61 cacaaggcta cttccctgat tagcagaact acacaccagg gccaggggtc agatatccac
      121 tgacctttgg atggtgctac aagctagtac cagttgagcc agataaggta gaagaggcca
      181 ataaaggaga gaacaccagc ttgttacacc ctgtgagcct gcatgggatg gatgacccgg
      241 agagagaagt gttagagtgg aggtttgaca gccgcctagc atttcatcac gtggcccgag
      301 agctgcatcc ggagtacttc aagaactgct gatatcgagc ttgctacaag ggactttccg
      361 ctggggactt tccagggagg cgtggcctgg gcgggactgg ggagtggcga gccctcagat
      421 cctgcatata agcagctgct ttttgcctgt actgggtctc tctggttaga ccagatctga
      481 gcctgggagc tctctggcta actagggaac ccactgctta agcctcaata aagcttgcct
      541 tgagtgcttc aagtagtgtg tgcccgtctg ttgtgtgact ctggtaacta gagatccctc
      601 agaccctttt agtcagtgtg gaaaatctct agcagtggcg cccgaacagg gacttgaaag
      661 cgaaagggaa accagaggag ctctctcgac gcaggactcg gcttgctgaa gcgcgcacgg
      721 caagaggcga ggggcggcga ctggtgagta cgccaaaaat tttgactagc ggaggctaga
      781 aggagagaga tgggtgcgag agcgtcagta ttaagcgggg gagaattaga tcgcgatggg
      841 aaaaaattcg gttaaggcca gggggaaaga aaaaatataa attaaaacat atagtatggg
      901 caagcaggga gctagaacga ttcgcagtta atcctggcct gttagaaaca tcagaaggct
      961 gtagacaaat actgggacag ctacaaccat cccttcagac aggatcagaa gaacttagat
     1021 cattatataa tacagtagca accctctatt gtgtgcatca aaggatagag ataaaagaca
     1081 ccaaggaagc tttagacaag atagaggaag agcaaaacaa aagtaagacc accgcacagc
     1141 aagcggccgg ccgctgatct tcagacctgg aggaggagat atgagggaca attggagaag
     1201 tgaattatat aaatataaag tagtaaaaat tgaaccatta ggagtagcac ccaccaaggc
     1261 aaagagaaga gtggtgcaga gagaaaaaag agcagtggga ataggagctt tgttccttgg
     1321 gttcttggga gcagcaggaa gcactatggg cgcagcgtca atgacgctga cggtacaggc
     1381 cagacaatta ttgtctggta tagtgcagca gcagaacaat ttgctgaggg ctattgaggc
     1441 gcaacagcat ctgttgcaac tcacagtctg gggcatcaag cagctccagg caagaatcct
     1501 ggctgtggaa agatacctaa aggatcaaca gctcctgggg atttggggtt gctctggaaa
     1561 actcatttgc accactgctg tgccttggaa tgctagttgg agtaataaat ctctggaaca
     1621 gatttggaat cacacgacct ggatggagtg ggacagagaa attaacaatt acacaagctt
     1681 aatacactcc ttaattgaag aatcgcaaaa ccagcaagaa aagaatgaac aagaattatt
     1741 ggaattagat aaatgggcaa gtttgtggaa ttggtttaac ataacaaatt ggctgtggta
     1801 tataaaatta ttcataatga tagtaggagg cttggtaggt ttaagaatag tttttgctgt
     1861 actttctata gtgaatagag ttaggcaggg atattcacca ttatcgtttc agacccacct
     1921 cccaaccccg aggggacccg acaggcccga aggaatagaa gaagaaggtg gagagagaga
     1981 cagagacaga tccattcgat tagtgaacgg atcggcactg cgtgcgccaa ttctgcagac
     2041 aaatggcagt attcatccac aattttaaaa gaaaaggggg gattgggggg tacagtgcag
     2101 gggaaagaat agtagacata atagcaacag acatacaaac taaagaatta caaaaacaaa
     2161 ttacaaaaat tcaaaatttt cgggtttatt acagggacag cagagatcca gtttggttag
     2221 taccgggccc gctctagtcc ggaatcagtc ctgctcctcg gccacgaagt gcacgcagtt
     2281 gccggccggg tcgcgcaggg cgaactcccg cccccacggc tgctcgccga tctcggtcat
     2341 ggccggcccg gaggcgtccc ggaagttcgt ggacacgacc tccgaccact cggcgtacag
     2401 ctcgtccagg ccgcgcaccc acacccaggc cagggtgttg tccggcacca cctggtcctg
     2461 gaccgcgctg atgaacaggg tcacgtcgtc ccggaccaca ccggcgaagt cgtcctccac
     2521 gaagtcccgg gagaacccga gccggtcggt ccagaactcg accgctccgg cgacgtcgcg
     2581 cgcggtgagc accggaacgg cactggtcaa cttggccatg gtggccctcc tatagtgagt
     2641 cgtattatac tatgccgata tactatgccg atgattaatt gtcaacacgt gctgcaggtc
     2701 cgaggttcta gacgtattac cgccatgcat tagttattaa tagtaatcaa ttacggggtc
     2761 attagttcat agcccatata tggagttccg cgttacataa cttacggtaa atggcccgcc
     2821 tggctgaccg cccaacgacc cccgcccatt gacgtcaata atgacgtatg ttcccatagt
     2881 aacgccaata gggactttcc attgacgtca atgggtggag tatttacggt aaactgccca
     2941 cttggcagta catcaagtgt atcatatgcc aagtacgccc cctattgacg tcaatgacgg
     3001 taaatggccc gcctggcatt atgcccagta catgacctta tgggactttc ctacttggca
     3061 gtacatctac gtattagtca tcgctattac catggtgatg cggttttggc agtacatcaa
     3121 tgggcgtgga tagcggtttg actcacgggg atttccaagt ctccacccca ttgacgtcaa
     3181 tgggagtttg ttttggcacc aaaatcaacg ggactttcca aaatgtcgta acaactccgc
     3241 cccattgacg caaatgggcg gtaggcgtgt acggtgggag gtctatataa gcagagctcg
     3301 tttagtgaac cgtcagatcg cctggagacg ccatccacgc tgttttgacc tccatagaag
     3361 acaccgactc tactagagga tctgccacca gctagcaccg gtgccaccat ggacaagaag
     3421 tacagcatcg gcctggacat cggcaccaac tctgtgggct gggccgtgat caccgacgag
     3481 tacaaggtgc ccagcaagaa attcaaggtg ctgggcaaca ccgaccggca cagcatcaag
     3541 aagaacctga tcggagccct gctgttcgac agcggcgaaa cagccgaggc cacccggctg
     3601 aagagaaccg ccagaagaag atacaccaga cggaagaacc ggatctgcta tctgcaagag
     3661 atcttcagca acgagatggc caaggtggac gacagcttct tccacagact ggaagagtcc
     3721 ttcctggtgg aagaggataa gaagcacgag cggcacccca tcttcggcaa catcgtggac
     3781 gaggtggcct accacgagaa gtaccccacc atctaccacc tgagaaagaa actggtggac
     3841 agcaccgaca aggccgacct gcggctgatc tatctggccc tggcccacat gatcaagttc
     3901 cggggccact tcctgatcga gggcgacctg aaccccgaca acagcgacgt ggacaagctg
     3961 ttcatccagc tggtgcagac ctacaaccag ctgttcgagg aaaaccccat caacgccagc
     4021 ggcgtggacg ccaaggccat cctgtctgcc agactgagca agagcagacg gctggaaaat
     4081 ctgatcgccc agctgcccgg cgagaagaag aatggcctgt tcggaaacct gattgccctg
     4141 agcctgggcc tgacccccaa cttcaagagc aacttcgacc tggccgagga tgccaaactg
     4201 cagctgagca aggacaccta cgacgacgac ctggacaacc tgctggccca gatcggcgac
     4261 cagtacgccg acctgtttct ggccgccaag aacctgtccg acgccatcct gctgagcgac
     4321 atcctgagag tgaacaccga gatcaccaag gcccccctga gcgcctctat gatcaagaga
     4381 tacgacgagc accaccagga cctgaccctg ctgaaagctc tcgtgcggca gcagctgcct
     4441 gagaagtaca aagagatttt cttcgaccag agcaagaacg gctacgccgg ctacattgac
     4501 ggcggagcca gccaggaaga gttctacaag ttcatcaagc ccatcctgga aaagatggac
     4561 ggcaccgagg aactgctcgt gaagctgaac agagaggacc tgctgcggaa gcagcggacc
     4621 ttcgacaacg gcagcatccc ccaccagatc cacctgggag agctgcacgc cattctgcgg
     4681 cggcaggaag atttttaccc attcctgaag gacaaccggg aaaagatcga gaagatcctg
     4741 accttccgca tcccctacta cgtgggccct ctggccaggg gaaacagcag attcgcctgg
     4801 atgaccagaa agagcgagga aaccatcacc ccctggaact tcgaggaagt ggtggacaag
     4861 ggcgcttccg cccagagctt catcgagcgg atgaccaact tcgataagaa cctgcccaac
     4921 gagaaggtgc tgcccaagca cagcctgctg tacgagtact tcaccgtgta taacgagctg
     4981 accaaagtga aatacgtgac cgagggaatg agaaagcccg ccttcctgag cggcgagcag
     5041 aaaaaggcca tcgtggacct gctgttcaag accaaccgga aagtgaccgt gaagcagctg
     5101 aaagaggact acttcaagaa aatcgagtgc ttcgactccg tggaaatctc cggcgtggaa
     5161 gatcggttca acgcctccct gggcacatac cacgatctgc tgaaaattat caaggacaag
     5221 gacttcctgg acaatgagga aaacgaggac attctggaag atatcgtgct gaccctgaca
     5281 ctgtttgagg acagagagat gatcgaggaa cggctgaaaa cctatgccca cctgttcgac
     5341 gacaaagtga tgaagcagct gaagcggcgg agatacaccg gctggggcag gctgagccgg
     5401 aagctgatca acggcatccg ggacaagcag tccggcaaga caatcctgga tttcctgaag
     5461 tccgacggct tcgccaacag aaacttcatg cagctgatcc acgacgacag cctgaccttt
     5521 aaagaggaca tccagaaagc ccaggtgtcc ggccagggcg atagcctgca cgagcacatt
     5581 gccaatctgg ccggcagccc cgccattaag aagggcatcc tgcagacagt gaaggtggtg
     5641 gacgagctcg tgaaagtgat gggccggcac aagcccgaga acatcgtgat cgaaatggcc
     5701 agagagaacc agaccaccca gaagggacag aagaacagcc gcgagagaat gaagcggatc
     5761 gaagagggca tcaaagagct gggcagccag atcctgaaag aacaccccgt ggaaaacacc
     5821 cagctgcaga acgagaagct gtacctgtac tacctgcaga atgggcggga tatgtacgtg
     5881 gaccaggaac tggacatcaa ccggctgtcc gactacgatg tggaccatat cgtgcctcag
     5941 agctttctga aggacgactc catcgacaac aaggtgctga ccagaagcga caagaaccgg
     6001 ggcaagagcg acaacgtgcc ctccgaagag gtcgtgaaga agatgaagaa ctactggcgg
     6061 cagctgctga acgccaagct gattacccag agaaagttcg acaatctgac caaggccgag
     6121 agaggcggcc tgagcgaact ggataaggcc ggcttcatca agagacagct ggtggaaacc
     6181 cggcagatca caaagcacgt ggcacagatc ctggactccc ggatgaacac taagtacgac
     6241 gagaatgaca agctgatccg ggaagtgaaa gtgatcaccc tgaagtccaa gctggtgtcc
     6301 gatttccgga aggatttcca gttttacaaa gtgcgcgaga tcaacaacta ccaccacgcc
     6361 cacgacgcct acctgaacgc cgtcgtggga accgccctga tcaaaaagta ccctaagctg
     6421 gaaagcgagt tcgtgtacgg cgactacaag gtgtacgacg tgcggaagat gatcgccaag
     6481 agcgagcagg aaatcggcaa ggctaccgcc aagtacttct tctacagcaa catcatgaac
     6541 tttttcaaga ccgagattac cctggccaac ggcgagatcc ggaagcggcc tctgatcgag
     6601 acaaacggcg aaaccgggga gatcgtgtgg gataagggcc gggattttgc caccgtgcgg
     6661 aaagtgctga gcatgcccca agtgaatatc gtgaaaaaga ccgaggtgca gacaggcggc
     6721 ttcagcaaag agtctatcct gcccaagagg aacagcgata agctgatcgc cagaaagaag
     6781 gactgggacc ctaagaagta cggcggcttc gacagcccca ccgtggccta ttctgtgctg
     6841 gtggtggcca aagtggaaaa gggcaagtcc aagaaactga agagtgtgaa agagctgctg
     6901 gggatcacca tcatggaaag aagcagcttc gagaagaatc ccatcgactt tctggaagcc
     6961 aagggctaca aagaagtgaa aaaggacctg atcatcaagc tgcctaagta ctccctgttc
     7021 gagctggaaa acggccggaa gagaatgctg gcctctgccg gcgaactgca gaagggaaac
     7081 gaactggccc tgccctccaa atatgtgaac ttcctgtacc tggccagcca ctatgagaag
     7141 ctgaagggct cccccgagga taatgagcag aaacagctgt ttgtggaaca gcacaagcac
     7201 tacctggacg agatcatcga gcagatcagc gagttctcca agagagtgat cctggccgac
     7261 gctaatctgg acaaagtgct gtccgcctac aacaagcacc gggataagcc catcagagag
     7321 caggccgaga atatcatcca cctgtttacc ctgaccaatc tgggagcccc tgccgccttc
     7381 aagtactttg acaccaccat cgaccggaag aggtacacca gcaccaaaga ggtgctggac
     7441 gccaccctga tccaccagag catcaccggc ctgtacgaga cacggatcga cctgtctcag
     7501 ctgggaggcg acacgcgtgg cggcggaggc agcggaggcg gatctggcgg aggatctatg
     7561 accagagtgc ccctgtacgg cttcaccagc atttgtggca gacggcccga aatggaagcc
     7621 gccgtgtcta caatccccag attcctccag agcagcagcg gctccatgct ggacggcaga
     7681 ttcgatcctc agagcgccgc tcacttcttc ggcgtgtacg atggacatgg cggaagccag
     7741 gtggccaact actgccgcga aagaatgcat ctggccctgg ccgaggaaat cgccaaagaa
     7801 aagcccatgc tgtgcgacgg cgacacctgg ctggaaaagt ggaagaaggc cctgttcaac
     7861 agcttcctga gagtggacag cgagatcgag agcgtggccc ctgaaacagt gggcagcaca
     7921 tctgtggtgg ccgtggtgtt tcccagccac atcttcgtgg ctaactgcgg cgatagcaga
     7981 gccgtgctgt gcagaggaaa aacagccctg cctctgtccg tggaccacaa gcctgataga
     8041 gaggatgagg ccgccagaat tgaagccgct ggcggcaaag tgatccagtg gaatggcgct
     8101 agagtgttcg gcgtgctggc catgagtaga tccatcggcg atagatacct gaagcctagc
     8161 atcatccccg atcctgaagt gaccgccgtg aagagagtga aagaggacga ctgcctgatc
     8221 ctggcctctg acggtgtctg ggacgtgatg acagatgaag aggcctgcga gatggcccgg
     8281 aagagaatcc tgctgtggca caagaaaaac gccgtggccg gggatgcttc tctgctggct
     8341 gacgagagaa gaaaagaggg caaagacccc gctgccatgt ctgccgccga gtacctgtct
     8401 aagctggcca tccagagagg cagcaaggac aacatcagcg tggtggtcgt ggacctgaaa
     8461 ggaagcggat acccatacga tgtgccagat tacgctggat ccggcgcaac aaacttctct
     8521 ctgctgaaac aagccggaga tgtcgaagag aatcctggac cgatggccaa gcctttgtct
     8581 caagaagaat ccaccctcat tgaaagagca acggctacaa tcaacagcat ccccatctct
     8641 gaagactaca gcgtcgccag cgcagctctc tctagcgacg gccgcatctt cactggtgtc
     8701 aatgtatatc attttactgg gggaccttgt gcagaactcg tggtgctggg cactgctgct
     8761 gctgcggcag ctggcaacct gacttgtatc gtcgcgatcg gaaatgagaa caggggcatc
     8821 ttgagcccct gcggacggtg ccgacaggtg cttctcgatc tgcatcctgg gatcaaagcc
     8881 atagtgaagg acagtgatgg acagccgacg gcagttggga ttcgtgaatt gctgccctct
     8941 ggttatgtgt gggagggcta atgtacaagt aggtcgacaa tcaacctctg gatacaaaat
     9001 ttgtgaaaga ttgactggta ttcttaacta tgttgctcct tttacgctat gtggatacgc
     9061 tgctttaatg cctttgtatc atgctattgc ttcccgtatg gctttcattt tctcctcctt
     9121 gtataaatcc tggttgctgt ctctttatga ggagttgtgg cccgttgtca ggcaacgtgg
     9181 cgtggtgtgc actgtgtttg ctgacgcaac ccccactggt tggggcattg ccaccacctg
     9241 tcagctcctt tccgggactt tcgctttccc cctccctatt gccacggcgg aactcatcgc
     9301 cgcctgcctt gcccgctgct ggacaggggc tcggctgttg ggcactgaca attccgtggt
     9361 gttgtcgggg aagctgacgt cctttccatg gctgctcgcc tgtgttgcca cctggattct
     9421 gcgcgggacg tccttctgct acgtcccttc ggccctcaat ccagcggacc ttccttcccg
     9481 cggcctgctg ccggctctgc ggcctcttcc gcgtcttcgc cttcgccctc agacgagtcg
     9541 gatctccctt tgggccgcct ccccgcctgg aattcgagct cggtaccttt aagaccaatg
     9601 acttacaagg cagctgtaga tcttagccac tttttaaaag aaaagagggg actggaaggg
     9661 ctaattcact cccaacgaag acaagatctg ctttttgctt gtactgggtc tctctggtta
     9721 gaccagatct gagcctggga gctctctggc taactaggga acccactgct taagcctcaa
     9781 taaagcttgc cttgagtgct tcaagtagtg tgtgcccgtc tgttgtgtga ctctggtaac
     9841 tagagatccc tcagaccctt ttagtcagtg tggaaaatct ctagcagtag tagttcatgt
     9901 catcttatta ttcagtattt ataacttgca aagaaatgaa tatcagagag tgagaggcct
     9961 tgacattgtt taaacccgct gatcagcctc gactgtgcct tctagttgcc agccatctgt
    10021 tgtttgcccc tcccccgtgc cttccttgac cctggaaggt gccactccca ctgtcctttc
    10081 ctaataaaat gaggaaattg catcgcattg tctgagtagg tgtcattcta ttctgggggg
    10141 tggggtgggg caggacagca agggggagga ttgggaagac aatagcaggc atgctgggga
    10201 tgcggtgggc tctatggctt ctgaggcgga aagaaccagc tggggctcta gggggtatcc
    10261 ccnnnnnnnn nnnnnnnnnn nnnnnnnnnn nnnnnnnnnn nnnnnnnnnn nnnnnnnnnn
    10321 nnnnnnnnnn nnnnnnnnnn nnnnnnnnnn nnnnnnnnnn nnnnnnnnnn nnnnnnnnnn
    10381 nnnnnncnnn nnnnnnnnnn nnnnnnnnnn nnnnnnnnnn nnnnnnnnnn nnnnnnnnnn
    10441 nnnnnnnnnn nnnnnnnnnn nnnnnnnnnn nnnnnnnnan nnnnnnnnnn nnnnnnnnnn
    10501 nnnnnnnnnn nnnnnnnnnn nnnnnnnncc tttgacgttg gagtccacgt tctttaatag
    10561 tggactcttg ttccaaactg gaacaacact caaccctatc tcggtctatt cttttgattt
    10621 ataagggatt ttgccgattt cggcctattg gttaaaaaat gagctgattt aacaaaaatt
    10681 taacgcgaat taattctgtg gaatgtgtgt cagttagggt gtggaaagtc cccaggctcc
    10741 ccagcaggca gaagtatgca aagcatgcat ctcaattagt cagcaaccag gtgtggaaag
    10801 tccccaggct ccccagcagg cagaagtatg caaagcatgc atctcaatta gtcagcaacc
    10861 atagtcccgc ccctaactcc gcccatcccg cccctaactc cgcccagttc cgcccattct
    10921 ccgccccatg gctgactaat tttttttatt tatgcagagg ccgaggccgc ctctgcctct
    10981 gagctattcc agaagtagtg aggaggcttt tttggaggcc taggcttttg caaaaagctc
    11041 ccgggagctt gtatatccat tttcggatct gatcagcacg tgatgaaaaa gcctgaactc
    11101 accgcgacgt ctgtcgagaa gtttctgatc gaaaagttcg acagcgtctc cgacctgatg
    11161 cagctctcgg agggcgaaga atctcgtgct ttcagcttcg atgtaggagg gcgtggatat
    11221 gtcctgcggg taaatagctg cgccgatggt ttctacaaag atcgttatgt ttatcggcac
    11281 tttgcatcgg ccgcgctccc gattccggaa gtgcttgaca ttggggaatt cagcgagagc
    11341 ctgacctatt gcatctcccg ccgtgcacag ggtgtcacgt tgcaagacct gcctgaaacc
    11401 gaactgcccg ctgttctgca gccggtcgcg gaggccatgg atgcgatcgc tgcggccgat
    11461 cttagccaga cgagcgggtt cggcccattc ggaccgcaag gaatcggtca atacactaca
    11521 tggcgtgatt tcatatgcgc gattgctgat ccccatgtgt atcactggca aactgtgatg
    11581 gacgacaccg tcagtgcgtc cgtcgcgcag gctctcgatg agctgatgct ttgggccgag
    11641 gactgccccg aagtccggca cctcgtgcac gcggatttcg gctccaacaa tgtcctgacg
    11701 gacaatggcc gcataacagc ggtcattgac tggagcgagg cgatgttcgg ggattcccaa
    11761 tacgaggtcg ccaacatctt cttctggagg ccgtggttgg cttgtatgga gcagcagacg
    11821 cgctacttcg agcggaggca tccggagctt gcaggatcgc cgcggctccg ggcgtatatg
    11881 ctccgcattg gtcttgacca actctatcag agcttggttg acggcaattt cgatgatgca
    11941 gcttgggcgc agggtcgatg cgacgcaatc gtccgatccg gagccgggac tgtcgggcgt
    12001 acacaaatcg cccgcagaag cgcggccgtc tggaccgatg gctgtgtaga agtactcgcc
    12061 gatagtggaa accgacgccc cagcactcgt ccgagggcaa aggaatagca cgtgctacga
    12121 gatttcgatt ccaccgccgc cttctatgaa aggttgggct tcggaatcgt tttccgggac
    12181 gccggctgga tgatcctcca gcgcggggat ctcatgctgg agttcttcgc ccaccccaac
    12241 ttgtttattg cagcttataa tggttacaaa taaagcaata gcatcacaaa tttcacaaat
    12301 aaagcatttt tttcactgca ttctagttgt ggtttgtcca aactcatcaa tgtatcttat
    12361 catgtctgta taccgtcgac ctctagctag agcttggcgt aatcatggtc atagctgttt
    12421 cctgtgtgaa attgttatcc gctcacaatt ccacacaaca tacgagccgg aagcataaag
    12481 tgtaaagcct ggggtgccta atgagtgagc taactcacat taattgcgtt gcgctcactg
    12541 cccgctttcc agtcgggaaa cctgtcgtgc cagctgcatt aatgaatcgg ccaacgcgcg
    12601 gggagaggcg gtttgcgtat tgggcgctct tccgcttcct cgctcactga ctcgctgcgc
    12661 tcggtcgttc ggctgcggcg agcggtatca gctcactcaa aggcggtaat acggttatcc
    12721 acagaatcag gggataacgc aggaaagaac atgtgagcaa aaggccagca aaaggccagg
    12781 aaccgtaaaa aggccgcgtt gctggcgttt ttccataggc tccgcccccc tgacgagcat
    12841 cacaaaaatc gacgctcaag tcagaggtgg cgaaacccga caggactata aagataccag
    12901 gcgtttcccc ctggaagctc cctcgtgcgc tctcctgttc cgaccctgcc gcttaccgga
    12961 tacctgtccg cctttctccc ttcgggaagc gtggcgcttt ctcatagctc acgctgtagg
    13021 tatctcagtt cggtgtaggt cgttcgctcc aagctgggct gtgtgcacga accccccgtt
    13081 cagcccgacc gctgcgcctt atccggtaac tatcgtcttg agtccaaccc ggtaagacac
    13141 gacttatcgc cactggcagc agccactggt aacaggatta gcagagcgag gtatgtaggc
    13201 ggtgctacag agttcttgaa gtggtggcct aactacggct acactagaag aacagtattt
    13261 ggtatctgcg ctctgctgaa gccagttacc ttcggaaaaa gagttggtag ctcttgatcc
    13321 ggcaaacaaa ccaccgctgg tagcggtggt ttttttgttt gcaagcagca gattacgcgc
    13381 agaaaaaaag gatctcaaga agatcctttg atcttttcta cggggtctga cgctcagtgg
    13441 aacgaaaact cacgttaagg gattttggtc atgagattat caaaaaggat cttcacctag
    13501 atccttttaa attaaaaatg aagttttaaa tcaatctaaa gtatatatga gtaaacttgg
    13561 tctgacagtt accaatgctt aatcagtgag gcacctatct cagcgatctg tctatttcgt
    13621 tcatccatag ttgcctgact ccccgtcgtg tagataacta cgatacggga gggcttacca
    13681 tctggcccca gtgctgcaat gataccgcga gacccacgct caccggctcc agatttatca
    13741 gcaataaacc agccagccgg aagggccgag cgcagaagtg gtcctgcaac tttatccgcc
    13801 tccatccagt ctattaattg ttgccgggaa gctagagtaa gtagttcgcc agttaatagt
    13861 ttgcgcaacg ttgttgccat tgctacaggc atcgtggtgt cacgctcgtc gtttggtatg
    13921 gcttcattca gctccggttc ccaacgatca aggcgagtta catgatcccc catgttgtgc
    13981 aaaaaagcgg ttagctcctt cggtcctccg atcgttgtca gaagtaagtt ggccgcagtg
    14041 ttatcactca tggttatggc agcactgcat aattctctta ctgtcatgcc atccgtaaga
    14101 tgcttttctg tgactggtga gtactcaacc aagtcattct gagaatagtg tatgcggcga
    14161 ccgagttgct cttgcccggc gtcaatacgg gataataccg cgccacatag cagaacttta
    14221 aaagtgctca tcattggaaa acgttcttcg gggcgaaaac tctcaaggat cttaccgctg
    14281 ttgagatcca gttcgatgta acccactcgt gcacccaact gatcttcagc atcttttact
    14341 ttcaccagcg tttctgggtg agcaaaaaca ggaaggcaaa atgccgcaaa aaagggaata
    14401 agggcgacac ggaaatgttg aatactcata ctcttccttt ttcaatatta ttgaagcatt
    14461 tatcagggtt attgtctcat gagcggatac atatttgaat gtatttagaa aaataaacaa
    14521 ataggggttc cgcgcacatt tccccgaaaa gtgccacctg acgtcgacgg atcgggagat
    14581 caacttgttt attgcagctt ataatggtta caaataaagc aatagcatca caaatttcac
    14641 aaataaagca tttttttcac tgcattctag ttgtggtttg tccaaactca tcaatgtatc
    14701 ttatcatgtc tggatcaact ggataactca agctaaccaa aatcatccca aacttcccac
    14761 cccataccct attaccactg ccaattacct gtggtttcat ttactctaaa cctgtgattc
    14821 ctctgaatta ttttcatttt aaagaaattg tatttgttaa atatgtacta caaacttagt
    14881 agt
//
