# Supplementary material for: Bioengineering multifunctional extracellular vesicles for targeted delivery of biologics to T cells
Source: bioRxiv preprint, doi:10.1101/2022.05.14.491879, version 1 (2022-05-14)
Supplement: Source Data [file 491879_file03.zip › SourceData/Plasmid_Maps/pDMS183.gb]

LOCUS       Exported               11166 bp ds-DNA     circular SYN 15-MAR-2022
DEFINITION  synthetic circular DNA
ACCESSION   .
VERSION     .
KEYWORDS    .
SOURCE      synthetic DNA construct
  ORGANISM  synthetic DNA construct
REFERENCE   1  (bases 1 to 11166)
  AUTHORS   Leonard Lab
  TITLE     Direct Submission
  JOURNAL   Exported Tuesday, Mar 15, 2022 from SnapGene 5.1.7
            https://www.snapgene.com
FEATURES             Location/Qualifiers
     source          1..11166
                     /organism="synthetic DNA construct"
                     /mol_type="other DNA"
     LTR             1..634
                     /label=3' LTR
                     /note="3' long terminal repeat (LTR) from HIV-1"
     misc_feature    454..634
                     /label=HIV-1_5_LTR
     misc_feature    681..806
                     /label=HIV-1 Psi
                     /note="packaging signal of human immunodeficiency virus 
                     type 1"
     misc_feature    745..789
                     /label=HIV-1_psi_pack
     misc_feature    1303..1536
                     /label=RRE
                     /label=TRE
                     /note="promoter"
     misc_feature    2063..2180
                     /label=cPPT/CTS
                     /note="central polypurine tract and central termination 
                     sequence of HIV-1"
     misc_feature    2067..2082
                     /label=cPPT
                     /note=" central polypurine tract helps translocation into 
                     the nucleus of non-dividing cells"
     CDS             complement(2245..2619)
                     /codon_start=1
                     /label=zeoR
                     /note="bacterial resistance marker, Zeocin resistance"
                     /translation="MAKLTSAVPVLTARDVAGAVEFWTDRLGFSRDFVEDDFAGVVRDD
                     VTLFISAVQDQVVPDNTLAWVWVRGLDELYAEWSEVVSTNFRDASGPAMTEIGEQPWGR
                     EFALRDPAGNCVHFVAEEQD"
     regulatory      2616..2625
                     /regulatory_class="other"
                     /label=Kozak sequence
                     /note="vertebrate consensus sequence for strong initiation 
                     of translation (Kozak, 1987)"
     promoter        complement(2629..2647)
                     /label=T7 promoter
                     /note="promoter for bacteriophage T7 RNA polymerase"
     promoter        complement(2639..2686)
                     /label=EM7 promoter
                     /note="synthetic bacterial promoter "
     misc_feature    2738..3180
                     /label=CMV IE
     enhancer        2791..3094
                     /label=CMV enhancer
                     /note="human cytomegalovirus immediate early enhancer"
     promoter        3095..3298
                     /label=CMV promoter
                     /note="human cytomegalovirus (CMV) immediate early 
                     promoter"
     CDS             3390
                     /codon_start=1
                     /label=turboGFP
                     /note="marker to track shRNAmir expression,TurboGFP is an 
                     improved variant of the green fluorescent protein CopGFP 
                     cloned from copepod Pontellina plumata  [Shagin et al., 
                     2004]. It possesses bright green fluorescence (excitation/ 
                     emission max = 482/ 502 "
                     /translation=""
     CDS             3406..3426
                     /codon_start=1
                     /product="nuclear localization signal of SV40 (simian virus
                     40) large T antigen"
                     /label=SV40 NLS
                     /translation="PKKKRKV"
     CDS             3433..4149
                     /codon_start=1
                     /product="enhanced YFP"
                     /label=EYFP
                     /note="mammalian codon-optimized"
                     /translation="MVSKGEELFTGVVPILVELDGDVNGHKFSVSGEGEGDATYGKLTL
                     KFICTTGKLPVPWPTLVTTFGYGLQCFARYPDHMKQHDFFKSAMPEGYVQERTIFFKDD
                     GNYKTRAEVKFEGDTLVNRIELKGIDFKEDGNILGHKLEYNYNSHNVYIMADKQKNGIK
                     VNFKIRHNIEDGSVQLADHYQQNTPIGDGPVLLPDNHYLSYQSALSKDPNEKRDHMVLL
                     EFVTAAGITLGMDELYK"
     CDS             4154..4194
                     /label=15 GS linker
     CDS             4195..4743
                     /codon_start=1
                     /label=PYL
                     /translation="MGGGAPTQDEFTQLSQSIAEFHTYQLGNGRCSSLLAQRIHAPPET
                     VWSVVRRFDRPQIYKHFIKSCNVSEDFEMRVGCTRDVNVISGLPANTSRERLDLLDDDR
                     RVTGFSITGGEHRLRNYKSVTTVHRFEKEEEEERIWTVVLESYVVDVPEGNSEEDTRLF
                     ADTVIRLNLQKLASITEAMN"
     CDS             4753..4779
                     /codon_start=1
                     /product="HA (human influenza hemagglutinin) epitope tag"
                     /label=HA
                     /translation="YPYDVPDYA"
     CDS             4789..4845
                     /codon_start=1
                     /product="2A peptide from porcine teschovirus-1 
                     polyprotein"
                     /label=P2A
                     /note="Eukaryotic ribosomes fail to insert a peptide bond 
                     between the Gly and Pro residues, yielding separate 
                     polypeptides."
                     /translation="ATNFSLLKQAGDVEENPGP"
     CDS             4846..5244
                     /codon_start=1
                     /gene="Aspergillus terreus BSD"
                     /product="blasticidin S deaminase"
                     /label=BSD
                     /note="confers resistance to blasticidin"
                     /translation="MAKPLSQEESTLIERATATINSIPISEDYSVASAALSSDGRIFTG
                     VNVYHFTGGPCAELVVLGTAAAAAAGNLTCIVAIGNENRGILSPCGRCRQVLLDLHPGI
                     KAIVKDSDGQPTAVGIRELLPSGYVWEG"
     misc_feature    5262..5849
                     /label=WPRE
                     /note="woodchuck posttranscriptional regulatory element"
     CDS             complement(5732..5743)
                     /codon_start=1
                     /product="Factor Xa recognition and cleavage site"
                     /label=Factor Xa site
                     /translation="IEGR"
     LTR             5936..6169
                     /label=3' LTR (Delta-U3)
                     /note="self-inactivating 3' long terminal repeat (LTR) from
                     HIV-1"
     misc_feature    6089..6169
                     /label=HIV-1_3_LTR
     polyA_signal    6276..6500
                     /label=bGH poly(A) signal
                     /note="bovine growth hormone polyadenylation signal"
     rep_origin      6546..6974
                     /direction=RIGHT
                     /label=f1 ori
                     /note="f1 bacteriophage origin of replication; arrow 
                     indicates direction of (+) strand synthesis"
     promoter        6988..7317
                     /label=SV40 promoter
                     /note="SV40 enhancer and early promoter"
     rep_origin      7168..7303
                     /label=SV40 ori
                     /note="SV40 origin of replication"
     misc_feature    7168..7245
                     /label=SV40_origin
     CDS             7366..8391
                     /codon_start=1
                     /gene="aph(4)-Ia"
                     /product="aminoglycoside phosphotransferase from E. coli"
                     /label=HygR
                     /note="confers resistance to hygromycin"
                     /translation="MKKPELTATSVEKFLIEKFDSVSDLMQLSEGEESRAFSFDVGGRG
                     YVLRVNSCADGFYKDRYVYRHFASAALPIPEVLDIGEFSESLTYCISRRAQGVTLQDLP
                     ETELPAVLQPVAEAMDAIAAADLSQTSGFGPFGPQGIGQYTTWRDFICAIADPHVYHWQ
                     TVMDDTVSASVAQALDELMLWAEDCPEVRHLVHADFGSNNVLTDNGRITAVIDWSEAMF
                     GDSQYEVANIFFWRPWLACMEQQTRYFERRHPELAGSPRLRAYMLRIGLDQLYQSLVDG
                     NFDDAAWAQGRCDAIVRSGAGTVGRTQIARRSAAVWTDGCVEVLADSGNRRPSTRPRAK
                     E"
     polyA_signal    8521..8642
                     /label=SV40 poly(A) signal
                     /note="SV40 polyadenylation signal"
     primer_bind     complement(8691..8707)
                     /label=M13 rev
                     /note="common sequencing primer, one of multiple similar 
                     variants"
     protein_bind    8715..8731
                     /label=lac operator
                     /bound_moiety="lac repressor encoded by lacI"
                     /note="The lac repressor binds to the lac operator to 
                     inhibit transcription in E. coli. This inhibition can be 
                     relieved by adding lactose or 
                     isopropyl-beta-D-thiogalactopyranoside (IPTG)."
     promoter        complement(8739..8769)
                     /label=lac promoter
                     /note="promoter for the E. coli lac operon"
     protein_bind    8784..8805
                     /label=CAP binding site
                     /bound_moiety="E. coli catabolite activator protein"
                     /note="CAP binding activates transcription in the presence 
                     of cAMP."
     misc_feature    9078..9697
                     /label=pUCorigin
     rep_origin      complement(9093..9681)
                     /direction=LEFT
                     /label=ori
                     /note="high-copy-number ColE1/pMB1/pBR322/pUC origin of 
                     replication"
     CDS             complement(9852..10712)
                     /codon_start=1
                     /label=amp R
                     /note=" -lactamase"
                     /translation="MSIQHFRVALIPFFAAFCLPVFAHPETLVKVKDAEDQLGARVGYI
                     ELDLNSGKILESFRPEERFPMMSTFKVLLCGAVLSRIDAGQEQLGRRIHYSQNDLVEYS
                     PVTEKHLTDGMTVRELCSAAITMSDNTAANLLLTTIGGPKELTAFLHNMGDHVTRLDRW
                     EPELNEAIPNDERDTTMPVAMATTLRKLLTGELLTLASRQQLIDWMEADKVAGPLLRSA
                     LPAGWFIADKSGAGERGSRGIIAALGPDGKPSRIVVIYTTGSQATMDERNRQIAEIGAS
                     LIKHW"
     promoter        complement(10713..10817)
                     /gene="bla"
                     /label=AmpR promoter
     polyA_signal    10865..10999
                     /label=SV40 poly(A) signal
                     /note="SV40 polyadenylation signal"
ORIGIN
        1 tggaagggct aattcactcc caaagaagac aagatatcct tgatctgtgg atctaccaca
       61 cacaaggcta cttccctgat tagcagaact acacaccagg gccaggggtc agatatccac
      121 tgacctttgg atggtgctac aagctagtac cagttgagcc agataaggta gaagaggcca
      181 ataaaggaga gaacaccagc ttgttacacc ctgtgagcct gcatgggatg gatgacccgg
      241 agagagaagt gttagagtgg aggtttgaca gccgcctagc atttcatcac gtggcccgag
      301 agctgcatcc ggagtacttc aagaactgct gatatcgagc ttgctacaag ggactttccg
      361 ctggggactt tccagggagg cgtggcctgg gcgggactgg ggagtggcga gccctcagat
      421 cctgcatata agcagctgct ttttgcctgt actgggtctc tctggttaga ccagatctga
      481 gcctgggagc tctctggcta actagggaac ccactgctta agcctcaata aagcttgcct
      541 tgagtgcttc aagtagtgtg tgcccgtctg ttgtgtgact ctggtaacta gagatccctc
      601 agaccctttt agtcagtgtg gaaaatctct agcagtggcg cccgaacagg gacttgaaag
      661 cgaaagggaa accagaggag ctctctcgac gcaggactcg gcttgctgaa gcgcgcacgg
      721 caagaggcga ggggcggcga ctggtgagta cgccaaaaat tttgactagc ggaggctaga
      781 aggagagaga tgggtgcgag agcgtcagta ttaagcgggg gagaattaga tcgcgatggg
      841 aaaaaattcg gttaaggcca gggggaaaga aaaaatataa attaaaacat atagtatggg
      901 caagcaggga gctagaacga ttcgcagtta atcctggcct gttagaaaca tcagaaggct
      961 gtagacaaat actgggacag ctacaaccat cccttcagac aggatcagaa gaacttagat
     1021 cattatataa tacagtagca accctctatt gtgtgcatca aaggatagag ataaaagaca
     1081 ccaaggaagc tttagacaag atagaggaag agcaaaacaa aagtaagacc accgcacagc
     1141 aagcggccgg ccgctgatct tcagacctgg aggaggagat atgagggaca attggagaag
     1201 tgaattatat aaatataaag tagtaaaaat tgaaccatta ggagtagcac ccaccaaggc
     1261 aaagagaaga gtggtgcaga gagaaaaaag agcagtggga ataggagctt tgttccttgg
     1321 gttcttggga gcagcaggaa gcactatggg cgcagcgtca atgacgctga cggtacaggc
     1381 cagacaatta ttgtctggta tagtgcagca gcagaacaat ttgctgaggg ctattgaggc
     1441 gcaacagcat ctgttgcaac tcacagtctg gggcatcaag cagctccagg caagaatcct
     1501 ggctgtggaa agatacctaa aggatcaaca gctcctgggg atttggggtt gctctggaaa
     1561 actcatttgc accactgctg tgccttggaa tgctagttgg agtaataaat ctctggaaca
     1621 gatttggaat cacacgacct ggatggagtg ggacagagaa attaacaatt acacaagctt
     1681 aatacactcc ttaattgaag aatcgcaaaa ccagcaagaa aagaatgaac aagaattatt
     1741 ggaattagat aaatgggcaa gtttgtggaa ttggtttaac ataacaaatt ggctgtggta
     1801 tataaaatta ttcataatga tagtaggagg cttggtaggt ttaagaatag tttttgctgt
     1861 actttctata gtgaatagag ttaggcaggg atattcacca ttatcgtttc agacccacct
     1921 cccaaccccg aggggacccg acaggcccga aggaatagaa gaagaaggtg gagagagaga
     1981 cagagacaga tccattcgat tagtgaacgg atcggcactg cgtgcgccaa ttctgcagac
     2041 aaatggcagt attcatccac aattttaaaa gaaaaggggg gattgggggg tacagtgcag
     2101 gggaaagaat agtagacata atagcaacag acatacaaac taaagaatta caaaaacaaa
     2161 ttacaaaaat tcaaaatttt cgggtttatt acagggacag cagagatcca gtttggttag
     2221 taccgggccc gctctagtcc ggaatcagtc ctgctcctcg gccacgaagt gcacgcagtt
     2281 gccggccggg tcgcgcaggg cgaactcccg cccccacggc tgctcgccga tctcggtcat
     2341 ggccggcccg gaggcgtccc ggaagttcgt ggacacgacc tccgaccact cggcgtacag
     2401 ctcgtccagg ccgcgcaccc acacccaggc cagggtgttg tccggcacca cctggtcctg
     2461 gaccgcgctg atgaacaggg tcacgtcgtc ccggaccaca ccggcgaagt cgtcctccac
     2521 gaagtcccgg gagaacccga gccggtcggt ccagaactcg accgctccgg cgacgtcgcg
     2581 cgcggtgagc accggaacgg cactggtcaa cttggccatg gtggccctcc tatagtgagt
     2641 cgtattatac tatgccgata tactatgccg atgattaatt gtcaacacgt gctgcaggtc
     2701 cgaggttcta gacgtattac cgccatgcat tagttattaa tagtaatcaa ttacggggtc
     2761 attagttcat agcccatata tggagttccg cgttacataa cttacggtaa atggcccgcc
     2821 tggctgaccg cccaacgacc cccgcccatt gacgtcaata atgacgtatg ttcccatagt
     2881 aacgccaata gggactttcc attgacgtca atgggtggag tatttacggt aaactgccca
     2941 cttggcagta catcaagtgt atcatatgcc aagtacgccc cctattgacg tcaatgacgg
     3001 taaatggccc gcctggcatt atgcccagta catgacctta tgggactttc ctacttggca
     3061 gtacatctac gtattagtca tcgctattac catggtgatg cggttttggc agtacatcaa
     3121 tgggcgtgga tagcggtttg actcacgggg atttccaagt ctccacccca ttgacgtcaa
     3181 tgggagtttg ttttggcacc aaaatcaacg ggactttcca aaatgtcgta acaactccgc
     3241 cccattgacg caaatgggcg gtaggcgtgt acggtgggag gtctatataa gcagagctcg
     3301 tttagtgaac cgtcagatcg cctggagacg ccatccacgc tgttttgacc tccatagaag
     3361 acaccgactc tactagagga tctgccacca gctagcgcca ccatgccgaa gaaaaagcgg
     3421 aaggtgaccg gtatggtgag caagggcgag gagctgttca ccggggtggt gcccatcctg
     3481 gtcgagctgg acggcgacgt aaacggccac aagttcagcg tgtccggcga gggcgagggc
     3541 gatgccacct acggcaagct gaccctgaag ttcatctgca ccaccggcaa gctgcccgtg
     3601 ccctggccca ccctcgtgac caccttcggc tacggcctgc agtgcttcgc ccgctacccc
     3661 gaccacatga agcagcacga cttcttcaag tccgccatgc ccgaaggcta cgtccaggag
     3721 cgcaccatct tcttcaagga cgacggcaac tacaagaccc gcgccgaggt gaagttcgag
     3781 ggcgacaccc tggtgaaccg catcgagctg aagggcatcg acttcaagga ggacggcaac
     3841 atcctggggc acaagctgga gtacaactac aacagccaca acgtctatat catggccgac
     3901 aagcagaaga acggcatcaa ggtgaacttc aagatccgcc acaacatcga ggacggcagc
     3961 gtgcagctcg ccgaccacta ccagcagaac acccccatcg gcgacggccc cgtgctgctg
     4021 cccgacaacc actacctgag ctaccagtcc gccctgagca aagaccccaa cgagaagcgc
     4081 gatcacatgg tcctgctgga gttcgtgacc gccgccggga tcactctcgg catggacgag
     4141 ctgtacaaga cgcgtggcgg cggaggcagc ggaggcggat ctggcggagg atctatgggc
     4201 ggaggagccc ctacccagga cgagttcacc cagctgagcc agagcatcgc tgagttccac
     4261 acctaccagc tgggaaacgg acgctgttcc agcctgctgg cacagagaat ccacgctcct
     4321 cctgagacag tgtggagtgt ggtgcgcaga ttcgaccgcc ctcagattta caagcacttc
     4381 atcaagagct gcaacgtgag cgaggacttc gagatgagag tgggatgtac cagagatgtg
     4441 aacgtgatca gcggactgcc tgccaacacc agcagagaga gactggacct gctggacgat
     4501 gaccgcagag tgaccggctt cagcatcacc ggaggtgagc acagactgag aaactacaag
     4561 agcgtgacca ccgtccaccg cttcgagaag gaagaggaag aggagcgcat ctggaccgtg
     4621 gtgctggaga gctacgtcgt ggacgtgccc gagggcaaca gcgaagagga tacccgcctg
     4681 ttcgctgaca ccgtgatcag actgaacctc cagaagctgg ccagcatcac cgaggcaatg
     4741 aacggaagcg gatacccata cgatgtgcca gattacgctg gatccggcgc aacaaacttc
     4801 tctctgctga aacaagccgg agatgtcgaa gagaatcctg gaccgatggc caagcctttg
     4861 tctcaagaag aatccaccct cattgaaaga gcaacggcta caatcaacag catccccatc
     4921 tctgaagact acagcgtcgc cagcgcagct ctctctagcg acggccgcat cttcactggt
     4981 gtcaatgtat atcattttac tgggggacct tgtgcagaac tcgtggtgct gggcactgct
     5041 gctgctgcgg cagctggcaa cctgacttgt atcgtcgcga tcggaaatga gaacaggggc
     5101 atcttgagcc cctgcggacg gtgccgacag gtgcttctcg atctgcatcc tgggatcaaa
     5161 gccatagtga aggacagtga tggacagccg acggcagttg ggattcgtga attgctgccc
     5221 tctggttatg tgtgggaggg ctaatgtaca agtaggtcga caatcaacct ctggatacaa
     5281 aatttgtgaa agattgactg gtattcttaa ctatgttgct ccttttacgc tatgtggata
     5341 cgctgcttta atgcctttgt atcatgctat tgcttcccgt atggctttca ttttctcctc
     5401 cttgtataaa tcctggttgc tgtctcttta tgaggagttg tggcccgttg tcaggcaacg
     5461 tggcgtggtg tgcactgtgt ttgctgacgc aacccccact ggttggggca ttgccaccac
     5521 ctgtcagctc ctttccggga ctttcgcttt ccccctccct attgccacgg cggaactcat
     5581 cgccgcctgc cttgcccgct gctggacagg ggctcggctg ttgggcactg acaattccgt
     5641 ggtgttgtcg gggaagctga cgtcctttcc atggctgctc gcctgtgttg ccacctggat
     5701 tctgcgcggg acgtccttct gctacgtccc ttcggccctc aatccagcgg accttccttc
     5761 ccgcggcctg ctgccggctc tgcggcctct tccgcgtctt cgccttcgcc ctcagacgag
     5821 tcggatctcc ctttgggccg cctccccgcc tggaattcga gctcggtacc tttaagacca
     5881 atgacttaca aggcagctgt agatcttagc cactttttaa aagaaaagag gggactggaa
     5941 gggctaattc actcccaacg aagacaagat ctgctttttg cttgtactgg gtctctctgg
     6001 ttagaccaga tctgagcctg ggagctctct ggctaactag ggaacccact gcttaagcct
     6061 caataaagct tgccttgagt gcttcaagta gtgtgtgccc gtctgttgtg tgactctggt
     6121 aactagagat ccctcagacc cttttagtca gtgtggaaaa tctctagcag tagtagttca
     6181 tgtcatctta ttattcagta tttataactt gcaaagaaat gaatatcaga gagtgagagg
     6241 ccttgacatt gtttaaaccc gctgatcagc ctcgactgtg ccttctagtt gccagccatc
     6301 tgttgtttgc ccctcccccg tgccttcctt gaccctggaa ggtgccactc ccactgtcct
     6361 ttcctaataa aatgaggaaa ttgcatcgca ttgtctgagt aggtgtcatt ctattctggg
     6421 gggtggggtg gggcaggaca gcaaggggga ggattgggaa gacaatagca ggcatgctgg
     6481 ggatgcggtg ggctctatgg cttctgaggc ggaaagaacc agctggggct ctagggggta
     6541 tccccnnnnn nnnnnnnnnn nnnnnnnnnn nnnnnnnnnn nnnnnnnnnn nnnnnnnnnn
     6601 nnnnnnnnnn nnnnnnnnnn nnnnnnnnnn nnnnnnnnnn nnnnnnnnnn nnnnnnnnnn
     6661 nnnnnnnnnc nnnnnnnnnn nnnnnnnnnn nnnnnnnnnn nnnnnnnnnn nnnnnnnnnn
     6721 nnnnnnnnnn nnnnnnnnnn nnnnnnnnnn nnnnnnnnnn nannnnnnnn nnnnnnnnnn
     6781 nnnnnnnnnn nnnnnnnnnn nnnnnnnnnn ncctttgacg ttggagtcca cgttctttaa
     6841 tagtggactc ttgttccaaa ctggaacaac actcaaccct atctcggtct attcttttga
     6901 tttataaggg attttgccga tttcggccta ttggttaaaa aatgagctga tttaacaaaa
     6961 atttaacgcg aattaattct gtggaatgtg tgtcagttag ggtgtggaaa gtccccaggc
     7021 tccccagcag gcagaagtat gcaaagcatg catctcaatt agtcagcaac caggtgtgga
     7081 aagtccccag gctccccagc aggcagaagt atgcaaagca tgcatctcaa ttagtcagca
     7141 accatagtcc cgcccctaac tccgcccatc ccgcccctaa ctccgcccag ttccgcccat
     7201 tctccgcccc atggctgact aatttttttt atttatgcag aggccgaggc cgcctctgcc
     7261 tctgagctat tccagaagta gtgaggaggc ttttttggag gcctaggctt ttgcaaaaag
     7321 ctcccgggag cttgtatatc cattttcgga tctgatcagc acgtgatgaa aaagcctgaa
     7381 ctcaccgcga cgtctgtcga gaagtttctg atcgaaaagt tcgacagcgt ctccgacctg
     7441 atgcagctct cggagggcga agaatctcgt gctttcagct tcgatgtagg agggcgtgga
     7501 tatgtcctgc gggtaaatag ctgcgccgat ggtttctaca aagatcgtta tgtttatcgg
     7561 cactttgcat cggccgcgct cccgattccg gaagtgcttg acattgggga attcagcgag
     7621 agcctgacct attgcatctc ccgccgtgca cagggtgtca cgttgcaaga cctgcctgaa
     7681 accgaactgc ccgctgttct gcagccggtc gcggaggcca tggatgcgat cgctgcggcc
     7741 gatcttagcc agacgagcgg gttcggccca ttcggaccgc aaggaatcgg tcaatacact
     7801 acatggcgtg atttcatatg cgcgattgct gatccccatg tgtatcactg gcaaactgtg
     7861 atggacgaca ccgtcagtgc gtccgtcgcg caggctctcg atgagctgat gctttgggcc
     7921 gaggactgcc ccgaagtccg gcacctcgtg cacgcggatt tcggctccaa caatgtcctg
     7981 acggacaatg gccgcataac agcggtcatt gactggagcg aggcgatgtt cggggattcc
     8041 caatacgagg tcgccaacat cttcttctgg aggccgtggt tggcttgtat ggagcagcag
     8101 acgcgctact tcgagcggag gcatccggag cttgcaggat cgccgcggct ccgggcgtat
     8161 atgctccgca ttggtcttga ccaactctat cagagcttgg ttgacggcaa tttcgatgat
     8221 gcagcttggg cgcagggtcg atgcgacgca atcgtccgat ccggagccgg gactgtcggg
     8281 cgtacacaaa tcgcccgcag aagcgcggcc gtctggaccg atggctgtgt agaagtactc
     8341 gccgatagtg gaaaccgacg ccccagcact cgtccgaggg caaaggaata gcacgtgcta
     8401 cgagatttcg attccaccgc cgccttctat gaaaggttgg gcttcggaat cgttttccgg
     8461 gacgccggct ggatgatcct ccagcgcggg gatctcatgc tggagttctt cgcccacccc
     8521 aacttgttta ttgcagctta taatggttac aaataaagca atagcatcac aaatttcaca
     8581 aataaagcat ttttttcact gcattctagt tgtggtttgt ccaaactcat caatgtatct
     8641 tatcatgtct gtataccgtc gacctctagc tagagcttgg cgtaatcatg gtcatagctg
     8701 tttcctgtgt gaaattgtta tccgctcaca attccacaca acatacgagc cggaagcata
     8761 aagtgtaaag cctggggtgc ctaatgagtg agctaactca cattaattgc gttgcgctca
     8821 ctgcccgctt tccagtcggg aaacctgtcg tgccagctgc attaatgaat cggccaacgc
     8881 gcggggagag gcggtttgcg tattgggcgc tcttccgctt cctcgctcac tgactcgctg
     8941 cgctcggtcg ttcggctgcg gcgagcggta tcagctcact caaaggcggt aatacggtta
     9001 tccacagaat caggggataa cgcaggaaag aacatgtgag caaaaggcca gcaaaaggcc
     9061 aggaaccgta aaaaggccgc gttgctggcg tttttccata ggctccgccc ccctgacgag
     9121 catcacaaaa atcgacgctc aagtcagagg tggcgaaacc cgacaggact ataaagatac
     9181 caggcgtttc cccctggaag ctccctcgtg cgctctcctg ttccgaccct gccgcttacc
     9241 ggatacctgt ccgcctttct cccttcggga agcgtggcgc tttctcatag ctcacgctgt
     9301 aggtatctca gttcggtgta ggtcgttcgc tccaagctgg gctgtgtgca cgaacccccc
     9361 gttcagcccg accgctgcgc cttatccggt aactatcgtc ttgagtccaa cccggtaaga
     9421 cacgacttat cgccactggc agcagccact ggtaacagga ttagcagagc gaggtatgta
     9481 ggcggtgcta cagagttctt gaagtggtgg cctaactacg gctacactag aagaacagta
     9541 tttggtatct gcgctctgct gaagccagtt accttcggaa aaagagttgg tagctcttga
     9601 tccggcaaac aaaccaccgc tggtagcggt ggtttttttg tttgcaagca gcagattacg
     9661 cgcagaaaaa aaggatctca agaagatcct ttgatctttt ctacggggtc tgacgctcag
     9721 tggaacgaaa actcacgtta agggattttg gtcatgagat tatcaaaaag gatcttcacc
     9781 tagatccttt taaattaaaa atgaagtttt aaatcaatct aaagtatata tgagtaaact
     9841 tggtctgaca gttaccaatg cttaatcagt gaggcaccta tctcagcgat ctgtctattt
     9901 cgttcatcca tagttgcctg actccccgtc gtgtagataa ctacgatacg ggagggctta
     9961 ccatctggcc ccagtgctgc aatgataccg cgagacccac gctcaccggc tccagattta
    10021 tcagcaataa accagccagc cggaagggcc gagcgcagaa gtggtcctgc aactttatcc
    10081 gcctccatcc agtctattaa ttgttgccgg gaagctagag taagtagttc gccagttaat
    10141 agtttgcgca acgttgttgc cattgctaca ggcatcgtgg tgtcacgctc gtcgtttggt
    10201 atggcttcat tcagctccgg ttcccaacga tcaaggcgag ttacatgatc ccccatgttg
    10261 tgcaaaaaag cggttagctc cttcggtcct ccgatcgttg tcagaagtaa gttggccgca
    10321 gtgttatcac tcatggttat ggcagcactg cataattctc ttactgtcat gccatccgta
    10381 agatgctttt ctgtgactgg tgagtactca accaagtcat tctgagaata gtgtatgcgg
    10441 cgaccgagtt gctcttgccc ggcgtcaata cgggataata ccgcgccaca tagcagaact
    10501 ttaaaagtgc tcatcattgg aaaacgttct tcggggcgaa aactctcaag gatcttaccg
    10561 ctgttgagat ccagttcgat gtaacccact cgtgcaccca actgatcttc agcatctttt
    10621 actttcacca gcgtttctgg gtgagcaaaa acaggaaggc aaaatgccgc aaaaaaggga
    10681 ataagggcga cacggaaatg ttgaatactc atactcttcc tttttcaata ttattgaagc
    10741 atttatcagg gttattgtct catgagcgga tacatatttg aatgtattta gaaaaataaa
    10801 caaatagggg ttccgcgcac atttccccga aaagtgccac ctgacgtcga cggatcggga
    10861 gatcaacttg tttattgcag cttataatgg ttacaaataa agcaatagca tcacaaattt
    10921 cacaaataaa gcattttttt cactgcattc tagttgtggt ttgtccaaac tcatcaatgt
    10981 atcttatcat gtctggatca actggataac tcaagctaac caaaatcatc ccaaacttcc
    11041 caccccatac cctattacca ctgccaatta cctgtggttt catttactct aaacctgtga
    11101 ttcctctgaa ttattttcat tttaaagaaa ttgtatttgt taaatatgta ctacaaactt
    11161 agtagt
//
