# Supplementary material for: Bioengineering multifunctional extracellular vesicles for targeted delivery of biologics to T cells
Source: bioRxiv preprint, doi:10.1101/2022.05.14.491879, version 1 (2022-05-14)
Supplement: Source Data [file 491879_file03.zip › SourceData/Plasmid_Maps/pDMS18.gb]

LOCUS       Exported               13467 bp ds-DNA     circular SYN 15-MAR-2022
DEFINITION  synthetic circular DNA
ACCESSION   .
VERSION     .
KEYWORDS    .
SOURCE      synthetic DNA construct
  ORGANISM  synthetic DNA construct
REFERENCE   1  (bases 1 to 13467)
  AUTHORS   Leonard Lab
  TITLE     Direct Submission
  JOURNAL   Exported Tuesday, Mar 15, 2022 from SnapGene 5.1.7
            https://www.snapgene.com
FEATURES             Location/Qualifiers
     source          1..13467
                     /organism="synthetic DNA construct"
                     /mol_type="other DNA"
     LTR             1..634
                     /label=3' LTR
                     /note="3' long terminal repeat (LTR) from HIV-1"
     misc_feature    454..634
                     /label=HIV-1_5_LTR
     misc_feature    681..806
                     /label=HIV-1 Psi
                     /note="packaging signal of human immunodeficiency virus 
                     type 1"
     misc_feature    745..789
                     /label=HIV-1_psi_pack
     misc_feature    1303..1536
                     /label=RRE
                     /label=TRE
                     /note="promoter"
     misc_feature    2063..2180
                     /label=cPPT/CTS
                     /note="central polypurine tract and central termination 
                     sequence of HIV-1"
     misc_feature    2067..2082
                     /label=cPPT
                     /note=" central polypurine tract helps translocation into 
                     the nucleus of non-dividing cells"
     CDS             complement(2245..2619)
                     /codon_start=1
                     /label=zeoR
                     /note="bacterial resistance marker, Zeocin resistance"
                     /translation="MAKLTSAVPVLTARDVAGAVEFWTDRLGFSRDFVEDDFAGVVRDD
                     VTLFISAVQDQVVPDNTLAWVWVRGLDELYAEWSEVVSTNFRDASGPAMTEIGEQPWGR
                     EFALRDPAGNCVHFVAEEQD"
     promoter        complement(2629..2647)
                     /label=T7 promoter
                     /note="promoter for bacteriophage T7 RNA polymerase"
     promoter        complement(2639..2686)
                     /label=EM7 promoter
                     /note="synthetic bacterial promoter "
     misc_feature    2738..3180
                     /label=CMV IE
     enhancer        2791..3094
                     /label=CMV enhancer
                     /note="human cytomegalovirus immediate early enhancer"
     promoter        3095..3298
                     /label=CMV promoter
                     /note="human cytomegalovirus (CMV) immediate early 
                     promoter"
     CDS             3390
                     /codon_start=1
                     /label=turboGFP
                     /note="marker to track shRNAmir expression,TurboGFP is an 
                     improved variant of the green fluorescent protein CopGFP 
                     cloned from copepod Pontellina plumata  [Shagin et al., 
                     2004]. It possesses bright green fluorescence (excitation/ 
                     emission max = 482/ 502 "
                     /translation=""
     CDS             3397..7500
                     /codon_start=1
                     /product="Cas9 (Csn1) endonuclease from the Streptococcus 
                     pyogenes Type II CRISPR/Cas system"
                     /label=Cas9
                     /note="generates RNA-guided double strand breaks in DNA"
                     /translation="MDKKYSIGLDIGTNSVGWAVITDEYKVPSKKFKVLGNTDRHSIKK
                     NLIGALLFDSGETAEATRLKRTARRRYTRRKNRICYLQEIFSNEMAKVDDSFFHRLEES
                     FLVEEDKKHERHPIFGNIVDEVAYHEKYPTIYHLRKKLVDSTDKADLRLIYLALAHMIK
                     FRGHFLIEGDLNPDNSDVDKLFIQLVQTYNQLFEENPINASGVDAKAILSARLSKSRRL
                     ENLIAQLPGEKKNGLFGNLIALSLGLTPNFKSNFDLAEDAKLQLSKDTYDDDLDNLLAQ
                     IGDQYADLFLAAKNLSDAILLSDILRVNTEITKAPLSASMIKRYDEHHQDLTLLKALVR
                     QQLPEKYKEIFFDQSKNGYAGYIDGGASQEEFYKFIKPILEKMDGTEELLVKLNREDLL
                     RKQRTFDNGSIPHQIHLGELHAILRRQEDFYPFLKDNREKIEKILTFRIPYYVGPLARG
                     NSRFAWMTRKSEETITPWNFEEVVDKGASAQSFIERMTNFDKNLPNEKVLPKHSLLYEY
                     FTVYNELTKVKYVTEGMRKPAFLSGEQKKAIVDLLFKTNRKVTVKQLKEDYFKKIECFD
                     SVEISGVEDRFNASLGTYHDLLKIIKDKDFLDNEENEDILEDIVLTLTLFEDREMIEER
                     LKTYAHLFDDKVMKQLKRRRYTGWGRLSRKLINGIRDKQSGKTILDFLKSDGFANRNFM
                     QLIHDDSLTFKEDIQKAQVSGQGDSLHEHIANLAGSPAIKKGILQTVKVVDELVKVMGR
                     HKPENIVIEMARENQTTQKGQKNSRERMKRIEEGIKELGSQILKEHPVENTQLQNEKLY
                     LYYLQNGRDMYVDQELDINRLSDYDVDHIVPQSFLKDDSIDNKVLTRSDKNRGKSDNVP
                     SEEVVKKMKNYWRQLLNAKLITQRKFDNLTKAERGGLSELDKAGFIKRQLVETRQITKH
                     VAQILDSRMNTKYDENDKLIREVKVITLKSKLVSDFRKDFQFYKVREINNYHHAHDAYL
                     NAVVGTALIKKYPKLESEFVYGDYKVYDVRKMIAKSEQEIGKATAKYFFYSNIMNFFKT
                     EITLANGEIRKRPLIETNGETGEIVWDKGRDFATVRKVLSMPQVNIVKKTEVQTGGFSK
                     ESILPKRNSDKLIARKKDWDPKKYGGFDSPTVAYSVLVVAKVEKGKSKKLKSVKELLGI
                     TIMERSSFEKNPIDFLEAKGYKEVKKDLIIKLPKYSLFELENGRKRMLASAGELQKGNE
                     LALPSKYVNFLYLASHYEKLKGSPEDNEQKQLFVEQHKHYLDEIIEQISEFSKRVILAD
                     ANLDKVLSAYNKHRDKPIREQAENIIHLFTLTNLGAPAAFKYFDTTIDRKRYTSTKEVL
                     DATLIHQSITGLYETRIDLSQLGGD"
     CDS             7501
                     /codon_start=1
                     /product="bipartite nuclear localization signal from 
                     nucleoplasmin"
                     /label=nucleoplasmin NLS
                     /translation=""
     misc_feature    7507..7515
                     /label=gsg spacer
     misc_feature    7516..7542
                     /label=HA Tag
     misc_feature    7563..8150
                     /label=WPRE
                     /note="woodchuck posttranscriptional regulatory element"
     CDS             complement(8033..8044)
                     /codon_start=1
                     /product="Factor Xa recognition and cleavage site"
                     /label=Factor Xa site
                     /translation="IEGR"
     LTR             8237..8470
                     /label=3' LTR (Delta-U3)
                     /note="self-inactivating 3' long terminal repeat (LTR) from
                     HIV-1"
     misc_feature    8390..8470
                     /label=HIV-1_3_LTR
     polyA_signal    8577..8801
                     /label=bGH poly(A) signal
                     /note="bovine growth hormone polyadenylation signal"
     rep_origin      8847..9275
                     /direction=RIGHT
                     /label=f1 ori
                     /note="f1 bacteriophage origin of replication; arrow 
                     indicates direction of (+) strand synthesis"
     promoter        9289..9618
                     /label=SV40 promoter
                     /note="SV40 enhancer and early promoter"
     rep_origin      9469..9604
                     /label=SV40 ori
                     /note="SV40 origin of replication"
     misc_feature    9469..9546
                     /label=SV40_origin
     CDS             9667..10692
                     /codon_start=1
                     /gene="aph(4)-Ia"
                     /product="aminoglycoside phosphotransferase from E. coli"
                     /label=HygR
                     /note="confers resistance to hygromycin"
                     /translation="MKKPELTATSVEKFLIEKFDSVSDLMQLSEGEESRAFSFDVGGRG
                     YVLRVNSCADGFYKDRYVYRHFASAALPIPEVLDIGEFSESLTYCISRRAQGVTLQDLP
                     ETELPAVLQPVAEAMDAIAAADLSQTSGFGPFGPQGIGQYTTWRDFICAIADPHVYHWQ
                     TVMDDTVSASVAQALDELMLWAEDCPEVRHLVHADFGSNNVLTDNGRITAVIDWSEAMF
                     GDSQYEVANIFFWRPWLACMEQQTRYFERRHPELAGSPRLRAYMLRIGLDQLYQSLVDG
                     NFDDAAWAQGRCDAIVRSGAGTVGRTQIARRSAAVWTDGCVEVLADSGNRRPSTRPRAK
                     E"
     polyA_signal    10822..10943
                     /label=SV40 poly(A) signal
                     /note="SV40 polyadenylation signal"
     primer_bind     complement(10992..11008)
                     /label=M13 rev
                     /note="common sequencing primer, one of multiple similar 
                     variants"
     protein_bind    11016..11032
                     /label=lac operator
                     /bound_moiety="lac repressor encoded by lacI"
                     /note="The lac repressor binds to the lac operator to 
                     inhibit transcription in E. coli. This inhibition can be 
                     relieved by adding lactose or 
                     isopropyl-beta-D-thiogalactopyranoside (IPTG)."
     promoter        complement(11040..11070)
                     /label=lac promoter
                     /note="promoter for the E. coli lac operon"
     protein_bind    11085..11106
                     /label=CAP binding site
                     /bound_moiety="E. coli catabolite activator protein"
                     /note="CAP binding activates transcription in the presence 
                     of cAMP."
     misc_feature    11379..11998
                     /label=pUCorigin
     rep_origin      complement(11394..11982)
                     /direction=LEFT
                     /label=ori
                     /note="high-copy-number ColE1/pMB1/pBR322/pUC origin of 
                     replication"
     CDS             complement(12153..13013)
                     /codon_start=1
                     /label=amp R
                     /note=" -lactamase"
                     /translation="MSIQHFRVALIPFFAAFCLPVFAHPETLVKVKDAEDQLGARVGYI
                     ELDLNSGKILESFRPEERFPMMSTFKVLLCGAVLSRIDAGQEQLGRRIHYSQNDLVEYS
                     PVTEKHLTDGMTVRELCSAAITMSDNTAANLLLTTIGGPKELTAFLHNMGDHVTRLDRW
                     EPELNEAIPNDERDTTMPVAMATTLRKLLTGELLTLASRQQLIDWMEADKVAGPLLRSA
                     LPAGWFIADKSGAGERGSRGIIAALGPDGKPSRIVVIYTTGSQATMDERNRQIAEIGAS
                     LIKHW"
     promoter        complement(13014..13118)
                     /gene="bla"
                     /label=AmpR promoter
     polyA_signal    13166..13300
                     /label=SV40 poly(A) signal
                     /note="SV40 polyadenylation signal"
ORIGIN
        1 tggaagggct aattcactcc caaagaagac aagatatcct tgatctgtgg atctaccaca
       61 cacaaggcta cttccctgat tagcagaact acacaccagg gccaggggtc agatatccac
      121 tgacctttgg atggtgctac aagctagtac cagttgagcc agataaggta gaagaggcca
      181 ataaaggaga gaacaccagc ttgttacacc ctgtgagcct gcatgggatg gatgacccgg
      241 agagagaagt gttagagtgg aggtttgaca gccgcctagc atttcatcac gtggcccgag
      301 agctgcatcc ggagtacttc aagaactgct gatatcgagc ttgctacaag ggactttccg
      361 ctggggactt tccagggagg cgtggcctgg gcgggactgg ggagtggcga gccctcagat
      421 cctgcatata agcagctgct ttttgcctgt actgggtctc tctggttaga ccagatctga
      481 gcctgggagc tctctggcta actagggaac ccactgctta agcctcaata aagcttgcct
      541 tgagtgcttc aagtagtgtg tgcccgtctg ttgtgtgact ctggtaacta gagatccctc
      601 agaccctttt agtcagtgtg gaaaatctct agcagtggcg cccgaacagg gacttgaaag
      661 cgaaagggaa accagaggag ctctctcgac gcaggactcg gcttgctgaa gcgcgcacgg
      721 caagaggcga ggggcggcga ctggtgagta cgccaaaaat tttgactagc ggaggctaga
      781 aggagagaga tgggtgcgag agcgtcagta ttaagcgggg gagaattaga tcgcgatggg
      841 aaaaaattcg gttaaggcca gggggaaaga aaaaatataa attaaaacat atagtatggg
      901 caagcaggga gctagaacga ttcgcagtta atcctggcct gttagaaaca tcagaaggct
      961 gtagacaaat actgggacag ctacaaccat cccttcagac aggatcagaa gaacttagat
     1021 cattatataa tacagtagca accctctatt gtgtgcatca aaggatagag ataaaagaca
     1081 ccaaggaagc tttagacaag atagaggaag agcaaaacaa aagtaagacc accgcacagc
     1141 aagcggccgg ccgctgatct tcagacctgg aggaggagat atgagggaca attggagaag
     1201 tgaattatat aaatataaag tagtaaaaat tgaaccatta ggagtagcac ccaccaaggc
     1261 aaagagaaga gtggtgcaga gagaaaaaag agcagtggga ataggagctt tgttccttgg
     1321 gttcttggga gcagcaggaa gcactatggg cgcagcgtca atgacgctga cggtacaggc
     1381 cagacaatta ttgtctggta tagtgcagca gcagaacaat ttgctgaggg ctattgaggc
     1441 gcaacagcat ctgttgcaac tcacagtctg gggcatcaag cagctccagg caagaatcct
     1501 ggctgtggaa agatacctaa aggatcaaca gctcctgggg atttggggtt gctctggaaa
     1561 actcatttgc accactgctg tgccttggaa tgctagttgg agtaataaat ctctggaaca
     1621 gatttggaat cacacgacct ggatggagtg ggacagagaa attaacaatt acacaagctt
     1681 aatacactcc ttaattgaag aatcgcaaaa ccagcaagaa aagaatgaac aagaattatt
     1741 ggaattagat aaatgggcaa gtttgtggaa ttggtttaac ataacaaatt ggctgtggta
     1801 tataaaatta ttcataatga tagtaggagg cttggtaggt ttaagaatag tttttgctgt
     1861 actttctata gtgaatagag ttaggcaggg atattcacca ttatcgtttc agacccacct
     1921 cccaaccccg aggggacccg acaggcccga aggaatagaa gaagaaggtg gagagagaga
     1981 cagagacaga tccattcgat tagtgaacgg atcggcactg cgtgcgccaa ttctgcagac
     2041 aaatggcagt attcatccac aattttaaaa gaaaaggggg gattgggggg tacagtgcag
     2101 gggaaagaat agtagacata atagcaacag acatacaaac taaagaatta caaaaacaaa
     2161 ttacaaaaat tcaaaatttt cgggtttatt acagggacag cagagatcca gtttggttag
     2221 taccgggccc gctctagtcc ggaatcagtc ctgctcctcg gccacgaagt gcacgcagtt
     2281 gccggccggg tcgcgcaggg cgaactcccg cccccacggc tgctcgccga tctcggtcat
     2341 ggccggcccg gaggcgtccc ggaagttcgt ggacacgacc tccgaccact cggcgtacag
     2401 ctcgtccagg ccgcgcaccc acacccaggc cagggtgttg tccggcacca cctggtcctg
     2461 gaccgcgctg atgaacaggg tcacgtcgtc ccggaccaca ccggcgaagt cgtcctccac
     2521 gaagtcccgg gagaacccga gccggtcggt ccagaactcg accgctccgg cgacgtcgcg
     2581 cgcggtgagc accggaacgg cactggtcaa cttggccatg gtggccctcc tatagtgagt
     2641 cgtattatac tatgccgata tactatgccg atgattaatt gtcaacacgt gctgcaggtc
     2701 cgaggttcta gacgtattac cgccatgcat tagttattaa tagtaatcaa ttacggggtc
     2761 attagttcat agcccatata tggagttccg cgttacataa cttacggtaa atggcccgcc
     2821 tggctgaccg cccaacgacc cccgcccatt gacgtcaata atgacgtatg ttcccatagt
     2881 aacgccaata gggactttcc attgacgtca atgggtggag tatttacggt aaactgccca
     2941 cttggcagta catcaagtgt atcatatgcc aagtacgccc cctattgacg tcaatgacgg
     3001 taaatggccc gcctggcatt atgcccagta catgacctta tgggactttc ctacttggca
     3061 gtacatctac gtattagtca tcgctattac catggtgatg cggttttggc agtacatcaa
     3121 tgggcgtgga tagcggtttg actcacgggg atttccaagt ctccacccca ttgacgtcaa
     3181 tgggagtttg ttttggcacc aaaatcaacg ggactttcca aaatgtcgta acaactccgc
     3241 cccattgacg caaatgggcg gtaggcgtgt acggtgggag gtctatataa gcagagctcg
     3301 tttagtgaac cgtcagatcg cctggagacg ccatccacgc tgttttgacc tccatagaag
     3361 acaccgactc tactagagga tctgccacca gctagcatgg acaagaagta cagcatcggc
     3421 ctggacatcg gcaccaactc tgtgggctgg gccgtgatca ccgacgagta caaggtgccc
     3481 agcaagaaat tcaaggtgct gggcaacacc gaccggcaca gcatcaagaa gaacctgatc
     3541 ggagccctgc tgttcgacag cggcgaaaca gccgaggcca cccggctgaa gagaaccgcc
     3601 agaagaagat acaccagacg gaagaaccgg atctgctatc tgcaagagat cttcagcaac
     3661 gagatggcca aggtggacga cagcttcttc cacagactgg aagagtcctt cctggtggaa
     3721 gaggataaga agcacgagcg gcaccccatc ttcggcaaca tcgtggacga ggtggcctac
     3781 cacgagaagt accccaccat ctaccacctg agaaagaaac tggtggacag caccgacaag
     3841 gccgacctgc ggctgatcta tctggccctg gcccacatga tcaagttccg gggccacttc
     3901 ctgatcgagg gcgacctgaa ccccgacaac agcgacgtgg acaagctgtt catccagctg
     3961 gtgcagacct acaaccagct gttcgaggaa aaccccatca acgccagcgg cgtggacgcc
     4021 aaggccatcc tgtctgccag actgagcaag agcagacggc tggaaaatct gatcgcccag
     4081 ctgcccggcg agaagaagaa tggcctgttc ggaaacctga ttgccctgag cctgggcctg
     4141 acccccaact tcaagagcaa cttcgacctg gccgaggatg ccaaactgca gctgagcaag
     4201 gacacctacg acgacgacct ggacaacctg ctggcccaga tcggcgacca gtacgccgac
     4261 ctgtttctgg ccgccaagaa cctgtccgac gccatcctgc tgagcgacat cctgagagtg
     4321 aacaccgaga tcaccaaggc ccccctgagc gcctctatga tcaagagata cgacgagcac
     4381 caccaggacc tgaccctgct gaaagctctc gtgcggcagc agctgcctga gaagtacaaa
     4441 gagattttct tcgaccagag caagaacggc tacgccggct acattgacgg cggagccagc
     4501 caggaagagt tctacaagtt catcaagccc atcctggaaa agatggacgg caccgaggaa
     4561 ctgctcgtga agctgaacag agaggacctg ctgcggaagc agcggacctt cgacaacggc
     4621 agcatccccc accagatcca cctgggagag ctgcacgcca ttctgcggcg gcaggaagat
     4681 ttttacccat tcctgaagga caaccgggaa aagatcgaga agatcctgac cttccgcatc
     4741 ccctactacg tgggccctct ggccagggga aacagcagat tcgcctggat gaccagaaag
     4801 agcgaggaaa ccatcacccc ctggaacttc gaggaagtgg tggacaaggg cgcttccgcc
     4861 cagagcttca tcgagcggat gaccaacttc gataagaacc tgcccaacga gaaggtgctg
     4921 cccaagcaca gcctgctgta cgagtacttc accgtgtata acgagctgac caaagtgaaa
     4981 tacgtgaccg agggaatgag aaagcccgcc ttcctgagcg gcgagcagaa aaaggccatc
     5041 gtggacctgc tgttcaagac caaccggaaa gtgaccgtga agcagctgaa agaggactac
     5101 ttcaagaaaa tcgagtgctt cgactccgtg gaaatctccg gcgtggaaga tcggttcaac
     5161 gcctccctgg gcacatacca cgatctgctg aaaattatca aggacaagga cttcctggac
     5221 aatgaggaaa acgaggacat tctggaagat atcgtgctga ccctgacact gtttgaggac
     5281 agagagatga tcgaggaacg gctgaaaacc tatgcccacc tgttcgacga caaagtgatg
     5341 aagcagctga agcggcggag atacaccggc tggggcaggc tgagccggaa gctgatcaac
     5401 ggcatccggg acaagcagtc cggcaagaca atcctggatt tcctgaagtc cgacggcttc
     5461 gccaacagaa acttcatgca gctgatccac gacgacagcc tgacctttaa agaggacatc
     5521 cagaaagccc aggtgtccgg ccagggcgat agcctgcacg agcacattgc caatctggcc
     5581 ggcagccccg ccattaagaa gggcatcctg cagacagtga aggtggtgga cgagctcgtg
     5641 aaagtgatgg gccggcacaa gcccgagaac atcgtgatcg aaatggccag agagaaccag
     5701 accacccaga agggacagaa gaacagccgc gagagaatga agcggatcga agagggcatc
     5761 aaagagctgg gcagccagat cctgaaagaa caccccgtgg aaaacaccca gctgcagaac
     5821 gagaagctgt acctgtacta cctgcagaat gggcgggata tgtacgtgga ccaggaactg
     5881 gacatcaacc ggctgtccga ctacgatgtg gaccatatcg tgcctcagag ctttctgaag
     5941 gacgactcca tcgacaacaa ggtgctgacc agaagcgaca agaaccgggg caagagcgac
     6001 aacgtgccct ccgaagaggt cgtgaagaag atgaagaact actggcggca gctgctgaac
     6061 gccaagctga ttacccagag aaagttcgac aatctgacca aggccgagag aggcggcctg
     6121 agcgaactgg ataaggccgg cttcatcaag agacagctgg tggaaacccg gcagatcaca
     6181 aagcacgtgg cacagatcct ggactcccgg atgaacacta agtacgacga gaatgacaag
     6241 ctgatccggg aagtgaaagt gatcaccctg aagtccaagc tggtgtccga tttccggaag
     6301 gatttccagt tttacaaagt gcgcgagatc aacaactacc accacgccca cgacgcctac
     6361 ctgaacgccg tcgtgggaac cgccctgatc aaaaagtacc ctaagctgga aagcgagttc
     6421 gtgtacggcg actacaaggt gtacgacgtg cggaagatga tcgccaagag cgagcaggaa
     6481 atcggcaagg ctaccgccaa gtacttcttc tacagcaaca tcatgaactt tttcaagacc
     6541 gagattaccc tggccaacgg cgagatccgg aagcggcctc tgatcgagac aaacggcgaa
     6601 accggggaga tcgtgtggga taagggccgg gattttgcca ccgtgcggaa agtgctgagc
     6661 atgccccaag tgaatatcgt gaaaaagacc gaggtgcaga caggcggctt cagcaaagag
     6721 tctatcctgc ccaagaggaa cagcgataag ctgatcgcca gaaagaagga ctgggaccct
     6781 aagaagtacg gcggcttcga cagccccacc gtggcctatt ctgtgctggt ggtggccaaa
     6841 gtggaaaagg gcaagtccaa gaaactgaag agtgtgaaag agctgctggg gatcaccatc
     6901 atggaaagaa gcagcttcga gaagaatccc atcgactttc tggaagccaa gggctacaaa
     6961 gaagtgaaaa aggacctgat catcaagctg cctaagtact ccctgttcga gctggaaaac
     7021 ggccggaaga gaatgctggc ctctgccggc gaactgcaga agggaaacga actggccctg
     7081 ccctccaaat atgtgaactt cctgtacctg gccagccact atgagaagct gaagggctcc
     7141 cccgaggata atgagcagaa acagctgttt gtggaacagc acaagcacta cctggacgag
     7201 atcatcgagc agatcagcga gttctccaag agagtgatcc tggccgacgc taatctggac
     7261 aaagtgctgt ccgcctacaa caagcaccgg gataagccca tcagagagca ggccgagaat
     7321 atcatccacc tgtttaccct gaccaatctg ggagcccctg ccgccttcaa gtactttgac
     7381 accaccatcg accggaagag gtacaccagc accaaagagg tgctggacgc caccctgatc
     7441 caccagagca tcaccggcct gtacgagaca cggatcgacc tgtctcagct gggaggcgac
     7501 acgcgtggaa gcggataccc atacgatgtg ccagattacg cttaatgtac aagtaggtcg
     7561 acaatcaacc tctggataca aaatttgtga aagattgact ggtattctta actatgttgc
     7621 tccttttacg ctatgtggat acgctgcttt aatgcctttg tatcatgcta ttgcttcccg
     7681 tatggctttc attttctcct ccttgtataa atcctggttg ctgtctcttt atgaggagtt
     7741 gtggcccgtt gtcaggcaac gtggcgtggt gtgcactgtg tttgctgacg caacccccac
     7801 tggttggggc attgccacca cctgtcagct cctttccggg actttcgctt tccccctccc
     7861 tattgccacg gcggaactca tcgccgcctg ccttgcccgc tgctggacag gggctcggct
     7921 gttgggcact gacaattccg tggtgttgtc ggggaagctg acgtcctttc catggctgct
     7981 cgcctgtgtt gccacctgga ttctgcgcgg gacgtccttc tgctacgtcc cttcggccct
     8041 caatccagcg gaccttcctt cccgcggcct gctgccggct ctgcggcctc ttccgcgtct
     8101 tcgccttcgc cctcagacga gtcggatctc cctttgggcc gcctccccgc ctggaattcg
     8161 agctcggtac ctttaagacc aatgacttac aaggcagctg tagatcttag ccacttttta
     8221 aaagaaaaga ggggactgga agggctaatt cactcccaac gaagacaaga tctgcttttt
     8281 gcttgtactg ggtctctctg gttagaccag atctgagcct gggagctctc tggctaacta
     8341 gggaacccac tgcttaagcc tcaataaagc ttgccttgag tgcttcaagt agtgtgtgcc
     8401 cgtctgttgt gtgactctgg taactagaga tccctcagac ccttttagtc agtgtggaaa
     8461 atctctagca gtagtagttc atgtcatctt attattcagt atttataact tgcaaagaaa
     8521 tgaatatcag agagtgagag gccttgacat tgtttaaacc cgctgatcag cctcgactgt
     8581 gccttctagt tgccagccat ctgttgtttg cccctccccc gtgccttcct tgaccctgga
     8641 aggtgccact cccactgtcc tttcctaata aaatgaggaa attgcatcgc attgtctgag
     8701 taggtgtcat tctattctgg ggggtggggt ggggcaggac agcaaggggg aggattggga
     8761 agacaatagc aggcatgctg gggatgcggt gggctctatg gcttctgagg cggaaagaac
     8821 cagctggggc tctagggggt atccccnnnn nnnnnnnnnn nnnnnnnnnn nnnnnnnnnn
     8881 nnnnnnnnnn nnnnnnnnnn nnnnnnnnnn nnnnnnnnnn nnnnnnnnnn nnnnnnnnnn
     8941 nnnnnnnnnn nnnnnnnnnn nnnnnnnnnn cnnnnnnnnn nnnnnnnnnn nnnnnnnnnn
     9001 nnnnnnnnnn nnnnnnnnnn nnnnnnnnnn nnnnnnnnnn nnnnnnnnnn nnnnnnnnnn
     9061 nnannnnnnn nnnnnnnnnn nnnnnnnnnn nnnnnnnnnn nnnnnnnnnn nncctttgac
     9121 gttggagtcc acgttcttta atagtggact cttgttccaa actggaacaa cactcaaccc
     9181 tatctcggtc tattcttttg atttataagg gattttgccg atttcggcct attggttaaa
     9241 aaatgagctg atttaacaaa aatttaacgc gaattaattc tgtggaatgt gtgtcagtta
     9301 gggtgtggaa agtccccagg ctccccagca ggcagaagta tgcaaagcat gcatctcaat
     9361 tagtcagcaa ccaggtgtgg aaagtcccca ggctccccag caggcagaag tatgcaaagc
     9421 atgcatctca attagtcagc aaccatagtc ccgcccctaa ctccgcccat cccgccccta
     9481 actccgccca gttccgccca ttctccgccc catggctgac taattttttt tatttatgca
     9541 gaggccgagg ccgcctctgc ctctgagcta ttccagaagt agtgaggagg cttttttgga
     9601 ggcctaggct tttgcaaaaa gctcccggga gcttgtatat ccattttcgg atctgatcag
     9661 cacgtgatga aaaagcctga actcaccgcg acgtctgtcg agaagtttct gatcgaaaag
     9721 ttcgacagcg tctccgacct gatgcagctc tcggagggcg aagaatctcg tgctttcagc
     9781 ttcgatgtag gagggcgtgg atatgtcctg cgggtaaata gctgcgccga tggtttctac
     9841 aaagatcgtt atgtttatcg gcactttgca tcggccgcgc tcccgattcc ggaagtgctt
     9901 gacattgggg aattcagcga gagcctgacc tattgcatct cccgccgtgc acagggtgtc
     9961 acgttgcaag acctgcctga aaccgaactg cccgctgttc tgcagccggt cgcggaggcc
    10021 atggatgcga tcgctgcggc cgatcttagc cagacgagcg ggttcggccc attcggaccg
    10081 caaggaatcg gtcaatacac tacatggcgt gatttcatat gcgcgattgc tgatccccat
    10141 gtgtatcact ggcaaactgt gatggacgac accgtcagtg cgtccgtcgc gcaggctctc
    10201 gatgagctga tgctttgggc cgaggactgc cccgaagtcc ggcacctcgt gcacgcggat
    10261 ttcggctcca acaatgtcct gacggacaat ggccgcataa cagcggtcat tgactggagc
    10321 gaggcgatgt tcggggattc ccaatacgag gtcgccaaca tcttcttctg gaggccgtgg
    10381 ttggcttgta tggagcagca gacgcgctac ttcgagcgga ggcatccgga gcttgcagga
    10441 tcgccgcggc tccgggcgta tatgctccgc attggtcttg accaactcta tcagagcttg
    10501 gttgacggca atttcgatga tgcagcttgg gcgcagggtc gatgcgacgc aatcgtccga
    10561 tccggagccg ggactgtcgg gcgtacacaa atcgcccgca gaagcgcggc cgtctggacc
    10621 gatggctgtg tagaagtact cgccgatagt ggaaaccgac gccccagcac tcgtccgagg
    10681 gcaaaggaat agcacgtgct acgagatttc gattccaccg ccgccttcta tgaaaggttg
    10741 ggcttcggaa tcgttttccg ggacgccggc tggatgatcc tccagcgcgg ggatctcatg
    10801 ctggagttct tcgcccaccc caacttgttt attgcagctt ataatggtta caaataaagc
    10861 aatagcatca caaatttcac aaataaagca tttttttcac tgcattctag ttgtggtttg
    10921 tccaaactca tcaatgtatc ttatcatgtc tgtataccgt cgacctctag ctagagcttg
    10981 gcgtaatcat ggtcatagct gtttcctgtg tgaaattgtt atccgctcac aattccacac
    11041 aacatacgag ccggaagcat aaagtgtaaa gcctggggtg cctaatgagt gagctaactc
    11101 acattaattg cgttgcgctc actgcccgct ttccagtcgg gaaacctgtc gtgccagctg
    11161 cattaatgaa tcggccaacg cgcggggaga ggcggtttgc gtattgggcg ctcttccgct
    11221 tcctcgctca ctgactcgct gcgctcggtc gttcggctgc ggcgagcggt atcagctcac
    11281 tcaaaggcgg taatacggtt atccacagaa tcaggggata acgcaggaaa gaacatgtga
    11341 gcaaaaggcc agcaaaaggc caggaaccgt aaaaaggccg cgttgctggc gtttttccat
    11401 aggctccgcc cccctgacga gcatcacaaa aatcgacgct caagtcagag gtggcgaaac
    11461 ccgacaggac tataaagata ccaggcgttt ccccctggaa gctccctcgt gcgctctcct
    11521 gttccgaccc tgccgcttac cggatacctg tccgcctttc tcccttcggg aagcgtggcg
    11581 ctttctcata gctcacgctg taggtatctc agttcggtgt aggtcgttcg ctccaagctg
    11641 ggctgtgtgc acgaaccccc cgttcagccc gaccgctgcg ccttatccgg taactatcgt
    11701 cttgagtcca acccggtaag acacgactta tcgccactgg cagcagccac tggtaacagg
    11761 attagcagag cgaggtatgt aggcggtgct acagagttct tgaagtggtg gcctaactac
    11821 ggctacacta gaagaacagt atttggtatc tgcgctctgc tgaagccagt taccttcgga
    11881 aaaagagttg gtagctcttg atccggcaaa caaaccaccg ctggtagcgg tggttttttt
    11941 gtttgcaagc agcagattac gcgcagaaaa aaaggatctc aagaagatcc tttgatcttt
    12001 tctacggggt ctgacgctca gtggaacgaa aactcacgtt aagggatttt ggtcatgaga
    12061 ttatcaaaaa ggatcttcac ctagatcctt ttaaattaaa aatgaagttt taaatcaatc
    12121 taaagtatat atgagtaaac ttggtctgac agttaccaat gcttaatcag tgaggcacct
    12181 atctcagcga tctgtctatt tcgttcatcc atagttgcct gactccccgt cgtgtagata
    12241 actacgatac gggagggctt accatctggc cccagtgctg caatgatacc gcgagaccca
    12301 cgctcaccgg ctccagattt atcagcaata aaccagccag ccggaagggc cgagcgcaga
    12361 agtggtcctg caactttatc cgcctccatc cagtctatta attgttgccg ggaagctaga
    12421 gtaagtagtt cgccagttaa tagtttgcgc aacgttgttg ccattgctac aggcatcgtg
    12481 gtgtcacgct cgtcgtttgg tatggcttca ttcagctccg gttcccaacg atcaaggcga
    12541 gttacatgat cccccatgtt gtgcaaaaaa gcggttagct ccttcggtcc tccgatcgtt
    12601 gtcagaagta agttggccgc agtgttatca ctcatggtta tggcagcact gcataattct
    12661 cttactgtca tgccatccgt aagatgcttt tctgtgactg gtgagtactc aaccaagtca
    12721 ttctgagaat agtgtatgcg gcgaccgagt tgctcttgcc cggcgtcaat acgggataat
    12781 accgcgccac atagcagaac tttaaaagtg ctcatcattg gaaaacgttc ttcggggcga
    12841 aaactctcaa ggatcttacc gctgttgaga tccagttcga tgtaacccac tcgtgcaccc
    12901 aactgatctt cagcatcttt tactttcacc agcgtttctg ggtgagcaaa aacaggaagg
    12961 caaaatgccg caaaaaaggg aataagggcg acacggaaat gttgaatact catactcttc
    13021 ctttttcaat attattgaag catttatcag ggttattgtc tcatgagcgg atacatattt
    13081 gaatgtattt agaaaaataa acaaataggg gttccgcgca catttccccg aaaagtgcca
    13141 cctgacgtcg acggatcggg agatcaactt gtttattgca gcttataatg gttacaaata
    13201 aagcaatagc atcacaaatt tcacaaataa agcatttttt tcactgcatt ctagttgtgg
    13261 tttgtccaaa ctcatcaatg tatcttatca tgtctggatc aactggataa ctcaagctaa
    13321 ccaaaatcat cccaaacttc ccaccccata ccctattacc actgccaatt acctgtggtt
    13381 tcatttactc taaacctgtg attcctctga attattttca ttttaaagaa attgtatttg
    13441 ttaaatatgt actacaaact tagtagt
//
