# Supplementary material for: Bioengineering multifunctional extracellular vesicles for targeted delivery of biologics to T cells
Source: bioRxiv preprint, doi:10.1101/2022.05.14.491879, version 1 (2022-05-14)
Supplement: Source Data [file 491879_file03.zip › SourceData/Plasmid_Maps/Measles virus glycoprotein Fd30.gb]

LOCUS       Exported                2691 bp ds-DNA     linear   UNA 15-MAR-2022
DEFINITION  natural linear DNA
ACCESSION   .
VERSION     .
KEYWORDS    .
SOURCE      natural DNA sequence
  ORGANISM  unspecified
REFERENCE   1  (bases 1 to 2691)
  AUTHORS   Leonard Lab
  TITLE     Direct Submission
  JOURNAL   Exported Tuesday, Mar 15, 2022 from SnapGene 5.1.7
            https://www.snapgene.com
FEATURES             Location/Qualifiers
     source          1..2691
                     /organism="unspecified"
                     /mol_type="genomic DNA"
     intron          34..543
                     /label=beta-globin intron
                     /note="intron from rabbit beta-globin gene"
     promoter        661..679
                     /label=T7 promoter
                     /note="promoter for bacteriophage T7 RNA polymerase"
     misc_feature    714..722
                     /label=alternate start
     CDS             723..2285
                     /codon_start=1
                     /label=Fd30
                     /translation="MGLKVNVSAIFMAVLLTLQTPTGQIHWGNLSKIGVVGIGSASYKV
                     MTRSSHQSLVIKLMPNITLLNNCTRVEIAEYRRLLRTVLEPIRDALNAVTQNIRPVQSV
                     ASSRRHKRFAGVVLAGAALGVATAAQITAGIALHQSMLNSQAIDNLRASLETTNQAIEA
                     IRQAGQEMILAVQGVQDYINNELIPSMNQLSCDLIGQKLGLKLLRYYTEILSLFGPSLR
                     DPISAEISIQALSYALGGDINKVLEKLGYSGGDLLGILESRGIKARITHVDTESYFIVL
                     SIAYPTLSEIKGVIVHRLEGVSYNIGSQEWYTTVPKYVATQGYLISNFDESSCTFMPEG
                     TVCSQNALYPMSPLLQECLRGSTKSCARTLVSGSFGNRFILSQGNLIANCASILCKCYT
                     TGTIINQDPDKILTYIAADHCPVVEVNGVTIQVGSRRYPDAVYLHRIDLGPPISLERLD
                     VGTNLGNAIAKLEDAKELLESSDQILRSMKGLSSTSIVYILIAVCLGGLIGIPALICCC
                     RGR"
     polyA_site      2633..2688
                     /label=beta-globin poly(A) signal
                     /note="rabbit beta-globin polyadenylation signal"
ORIGIN
        1 gggatcgatc cccccgatcc tgagaacttc agggtgagtt tggggaccct tgattgttct
       61 ttctttttcg ctattgtaaa attcatgtta tatggagggg gcaaagtttt cagggtgttg
      121 tttagaatgg gaagatgtcc cttgtatcac catggaccct catgataatt ttgtttcttt
      181 cactttctac tctgttgaca accattgtct cctcttattt tcttttcatt ttctgtaact
      241 ttttcgttaa actttagctt gcatttgtaa cgaattttta aattcacttt tgtttatttg
      301 tcagattgta agtactttct ctaatcactt ttttttcaag gcaatcaggg tatattatat
      361 tgtacttcag cacagtttta gagaacaatt gttataatta aatgataagg tagaatattt
      421 ctgcatataa attctggctg gcgtggaaat attcttattg gtagaaacaa ctacatcctg
      481 gtcatcatcc tgcctttctc tttatggtta caatgatata cactgtttga gatgaggata
      541 aaatactctg agtccaaacc gggcccctct gctaaccatg ttcatgcctt cttctttttc
      601 ctacagctcc tgggcaacgt gctggttatt gtgctgtctc atcattttgg caaagaattg
      661 taatacgact cactataggg cgaattcgga tccgccgaat caagactcat ccaatgtcca
      721 tcatgggtct caaggtgaac gtctctgcca tattcatggc agtactgtta actctccaaa
      781 cacccaccgg tcaaatccat tggggcaatc tctctaagat aggggtggta ggaataggaa
      841 gtgcaagcta caaagttatg actcgttcca gccatcaatc attagtcata aaattaatgc
      901 ccaatataac tctcctcaat aactgcacga gggtagagat tgcagaatac aggagactac
      961 tgagaacagt tttggaacca attagagatg cacttaatgc agtgacccag aatataagac
     1021 cggttcagag tgtagcttca agtaggagac acaagagatt tgcgggagta gtcctggcag
     1081 gtgcggccct aggcgttgcc acagctgctc agataacagc cggcattgca cttcaccagt
     1141 ccatgctgaa ctctcaagcc atcgacaatc tgagagcgag cctggaaact actaatcagg
     1201 caattgaggc aatcagacaa gcagggcagg agatgatatt ggctgttcag ggtgtccaag
     1261 actacatcaa taatgagctg ataccgtcta tgaaccaact atcttgtgat ttaatcggcc
     1321 agaagctcgg gctcaaattg ctcagatact atacagaaat cctgtcatta tttggcccca
     1381 gcttacggga ccccatatct gcggagatat ctatccaggc tttgagctat gcgcttggag
     1441 gagacatcaa taaggtgtta gaaaagctcg gatacagtgg aggtgattta ctgggcatct
     1501 tagagagcag aggaataaag gcccggataa ctcacgtcga cacagagtcc tacttcattg
     1561 tcctcagtat agcctatccg acgctgtccg agattaaggg ggtgattgtc caccggctag
     1621 agggggtctc gtacaacata ggctctcaag agtggtatac cactgtgccc aagtatgttg
     1681 caacccaagg gtaccttatc tcgaattttg atgagtcatc gtgtactttc atgccagagg
     1741 ggactgtgtg cagccaaaat gccttgtacc cgatgagtcc tctgctccaa gaatgcctcc
     1801 gggggtccac caagtcctgt gctcgtacac tcgtatccgg gtcttttggg aaccggttca
     1861 ttttatcaca agggaaccta atagccaatt gtgcatcaat cctttgcaag tgttacacaa
     1921 caggaacgat cattaatcaa gaccctgaca agatcctaac atacattgct gccgatcact
     1981 gcccggtagt cgaggtgaac ggcgtgacca tccaagtcgg gagcaggagg tatccagacg
     2041 ctgtgtactt gcacagaatt gacctcggtc ctcccatatc attggagagg ttggacgtag
     2101 ggacaaatct ggggaatgca attgctaagt tggaggatgc caaggaattg ttggagtcat
     2161 cggaccagat attgaggagt atgaaaggtt tatcgagcac tagcatagtc tacatcctga
     2221 ttgcagtgtg tcttggaggg ttgataggga tccccgcttt aatatgttgc tgcagggggc
     2281 gttgaaataa aaagggagaa caagttggta tgtcaagacc aggcctaaag cctgatctta
     2341 cgggaacatc aaaatcctat gtaaggtcgc tctgatcctc tacaactctt gaaacacaaa
     2401 tgtcccacaa gtctcctctt cgtcatcaag caaccaccgc acccagcatc aagcccacct
     2461 gaaattatct ccggtttccc tctggccgaa caatatcggt agttaattaa ccgggggatc
     2521 cactagttct agagtcgact gtttaaacct gcaggcatgc aagctgatct ttttccctct
     2581 gccaaaaatt atggggacat catgaagccc cttgagcatc tgacttctgg ctaataaagg
     2641 aaatttattt tcattgcaat agtgtgttgg aattttttgt gtctctcact c
//
