# Supplementary material for: Bioengineering multifunctional extracellular vesicles for targeted delivery of biologics to T cells
Source: bioRxiv preprint, doi:10.1101/2022.05.14.491879, version 1 (2022-05-14)
Supplement: Source Data [file 491879_file03.zip › SourceData/Plasmid_Maps/pDMS218.gb]

LOCUS       Exported               13941 bp ds-DNA     circular SYN 15-MAR-2022
DEFINITION  synthetic circular DNA
ACCESSION   .
VERSION     .
KEYWORDS    .
SOURCE      synthetic DNA construct
  ORGANISM  recombinant plasmid
REFERENCE   1  (bases 1 to 13941)
  AUTHORS   Leonard Lab
  TITLE     Direct Submission
  JOURNAL   Exported Tuesday, Mar 15, 2022 from SnapGene 5.1.7
            https://www.snapgene.com
FEATURES             Location/Qualifiers
     source          1..13941
                     /organism="recombinant plasmid"
                     /mol_type="other DNA"
     LTR             1..634
                     /label=3' LTR
                     /note="3' long terminal repeat (LTR) from HIV-1"
     misc_feature    454..634
                     /label=HIV-1_5_LTR
     misc_feature    681..806
                     /label=HIV-1 Psi
                     /note="packaging signal of human immunodeficiency virus 
                     type 1"
     misc_feature    745..789
                     /label=HIV-1_psi_pack
     misc_feature    1303..1536
                     /label=RRE
                     /label=TRE
                     /note="promoter"
     misc_feature    2063..2180
                     /label=cPPT/CTS
                     /note="central polypurine tract and central termination 
                     sequence of HIV-1"
     misc_feature    2067..2082
                     /label=cPPT
                     /note=" central polypurine tract helps translocation into 
                     the nucleus of non-dividing cells"
     CDS             complement(2245..2619)
                     /codon_start=1
                     /label=zeoR
                     /note="bacterial resistance marker, Zeocin resistance"
                     /translation="MAKLTSAVPVLTARDVAGAVEFWTDRLGFSRDFVEDDFAGVVRDD
                     VTLFISAVQDQVVPDNTLAWVWVRGLDELYAEWSEVVSTNFRDASGPAMTEIGEQPWGR
                     EFALRDPAGNCVHFVAEEQD"
     promoter        complement(2629..2647)
                     /label=T7 promoter
                     /note="promoter for bacteriophage T7 RNA polymerase"
     promoter        complement(2639..2686)
                     /label=EM7 promoter
                     /note="synthetic bacterial promoter "
     misc_feature    2738..3180
                     /label=CMV IE
     enhancer        2791..3094
                     /label=CMV enhancer
                     /note="human cytomegalovirus immediate early enhancer"
     promoter        3095..3298
                     /label=CMV promoter
                     /note="human cytomegalovirus (CMV) immediate early 
                     promoter"
     CDS             3390
                     /codon_start=1
                     /label=turboGFP
                     /note="marker to track shRNAmir expression,TurboGFP is an 
                     improved variant of the green fluorescent protein CopGFP 
                     cloned from copepod Pontellina plumata  [Shagin et al., 
                     2004]. It possesses bright green fluorescence (excitation/ 
                     emission max = 482/ 502 "
                     /translation=""
     regulatory      3403..3412
                     /regulatory_class="other"
                     /label=Kozak sequence
                     /note="vertebrate consensus sequence for strong initiation 
                     of translation (Kozak, 1987)"
     CDS             3409..7512
                     /codon_start=1
                     /product="Cas9 (Csn1) endonuclease from the Streptococcus 
                     pyogenes Type II CRISPR/Cas system"
                     /label=Cas9
                     /note="generates RNA-guided double strand breaks in DNA"
                     /translation="MDKKYSIGLDIGTNSVGWAVITDEYKVPSKKFKVLGNTDRHSIKK
                     NLIGALLFDSGETAEATRLKRTARRRYTRRKNRICYLQEIFSNEMAKVDDSFFHRLEES
                     FLVEEDKKHERHPIFGNIVDEVAYHEKYPTIYHLRKKLVDSTDKADLRLIYLALAHMIK
                     FRGHFLIEGDLNPDNSDVDKLFIQLVQTYNQLFEENPINASGVDAKAILSARLSKSRRL
                     ENLIAQLPGEKKNGLFGNLIALSLGLTPNFKSNFDLAEDAKLQLSKDTYDDDLDNLLAQ
                     IGDQYADLFLAAKNLSDAILLSDILRVNTEITKAPLSASMIKRYDEHHQDLTLLKALVR
                     QQLPEKYKEIFFDQSKNGYAGYIDGGASQEEFYKFIKPILEKMDGTEELLVKLNREDLL
                     RKQRTFDNGSIPHQIHLGELHAILRRQEDFYPFLKDNREKIEKILTFRIPYYVGPLARG
                     NSRFAWMTRKSEETITPWNFEEVVDKGASAQSFIERMTNFDKNLPNEKVLPKHSLLYEY
                     FTVYNELTKVKYVTEGMRKPAFLSGEQKKAIVDLLFKTNRKVTVKQLKEDYFKKIECFD
                     SVEISGVEDRFNASLGTYHDLLKIIKDKDFLDNEENEDILEDIVLTLTLFEDREMIEER
                     LKTYAHLFDDKVMKQLKRRRYTGWGRLSRKLINGIRDKQSGKTILDFLKSDGFANRNFM
                     QLIHDDSLTFKEDIQKAQVSGQGDSLHEHIANLAGSPAIKKGILQTVKVVDELVKVMGR
                     HKPENIVIEMARENQTTQKGQKNSRERMKRIEEGIKELGSQILKEHPVENTQLQNEKLY
                     LYYLQNGRDMYVDQELDINRLSDYDVDHIVPQSFLKDDSIDNKVLTRSDKNRGKSDNVP
                     SEEVVKKMKNYWRQLLNAKLITQRKFDNLTKAERGGLSELDKAGFIKRQLVETRQITKH
                     VAQILDSRMNTKYDENDKLIREVKVITLKSKLVSDFRKDFQFYKVREINNYHHAHDAYL
                     NAVVGTALIKKYPKLESEFVYGDYKVYDVRKMIAKSEQEIGKATAKYFFYSNIMNFFKT
                     EITLANGEIRKRPLIETNGETGEIVWDKGRDFATVRKVLSMPQVNIVKKTEVQTGGFSK
                     ESILPKRNSDKLIARKKDWDPKKYGGFDSPTVAYSVLVVAKVEKGKSKKLKSVKELLGI
                     TIMERSSFEKNPIDFLEAKGYKEVKKDLIIKLPKYSLFELENGRKRMLASAGELQKGNE
                     LALPSKYVNFLYLASHYEKLKGSPEDNEQKQLFVEQHKHYLDEIIEQISEFSKRVILAD
                     ANLDKVLSAYNKHRDKPIREQAENIIHLFTLTNLGAPAAFKYFDTTIDRKRYTSTKEVL
                     DATLIHQSITGLYETRIDLSQLGGD"
     CDS             7528..7554
                     /codon_start=1
                     /product="HA (human influenza hemagglutinin) epitope tag"
                     /label=HA
                     /translation="YPYDVPDYA"
     CDS             7564..7620
                     /codon_start=1
                     /product="2A peptide from porcine teschovirus-1 
                     polyprotein"
                     /label=P2A
                     /note="Eukaryotic ribosomes fail to insert a peptide bond 
                     between the Gly and Pro residues, yielding separate 
                     polypeptides."
                     /translation="ATNFSLLKQAGDVEENPGP"
     CDS             7621..8019
                     /codon_start=1
                     /gene="Aspergillus terreus BSD"
                     /product="blasticidin S deaminase"
                     /label=BSD
                     /note="confers resistance to blasticidin"
                     /translation="MAKPLSQEESTLIERATATINSIPISEDYSVASAALSSDGRIFTG
                     VNVYHFTGGPCAELVVLGTAAAAAAGNLTCIVAIGNENRGILSPCGRCRQVLLDLHPGI
                     KAIVKDSDGQPTAVGIRELLPSGYVWEG"
     misc_feature    8037..8624
                     /label=WPRE
                     /note="woodchuck posttranscriptional regulatory element"
     CDS             complement(8507..8518)
                     /codon_start=1
                     /product="Factor Xa recognition and cleavage site"
                     /label=Factor Xa site
                     /translation="IEGR"
     LTR             8711..8944
                     /label=3' LTR (Delta-U3)
                     /note="self-inactivating 3' long terminal repeat (LTR) from
                     HIV-1"
     misc_feature    8864..8944
                     /label=HIV-1_3_LTR
     polyA_signal    9051..9275
                     /label=bGH poly(A) signal
                     /note="bovine growth hormone polyadenylation signal"
     rep_origin      9321..9749
                     /direction=RIGHT
                     /label=f1 ori
                     /note="f1 bacteriophage origin of replication; arrow 
                     indicates direction of (+) strand synthesis"
     promoter        9763..10092
                     /label=SV40 promoter
                     /note="SV40 enhancer and early promoter"
     rep_origin      9943..10078
                     /label=SV40 ori
                     /note="SV40 origin of replication"
     misc_feature    9943..10020
                     /label=SV40_origin
     CDS             10141..11166
                     /codon_start=1
                     /gene="aph(4)-Ia"
                     /product="aminoglycoside phosphotransferase from E. coli"
                     /label=HygR
                     /note="confers resistance to hygromycin"
                     /translation="MKKPELTATSVEKFLIEKFDSVSDLMQLSEGEESRAFSFDVGGRG
                     YVLRVNSCADGFYKDRYVYRHFASAALPIPEVLDIGEFSESLTYCISRRAQGVTLQDLP
                     ETELPAVLQPVAEAMDAIAAADLSQTSGFGPFGPQGIGQYTTWRDFICAIADPHVYHWQ
                     TVMDDTVSASVAQALDELMLWAEDCPEVRHLVHADFGSNNVLTDNGRITAVIDWSEAMF
                     GDSQYEVANIFFWRPWLACMEQQTRYFERRHPELAGSPRLRAYMLRIGLDQLYQSLVDG
                     NFDDAAWAQGRCDAIVRSGAGTVGRTQIARRSAAVWTDGCVEVLADSGNRRPSTRPRAK
                     E"
     polyA_signal    11296..11417
                     /label=SV40 poly(A) signal
                     /note="SV40 polyadenylation signal"
     primer_bind     complement(11466..11482)
                     /label=M13 rev
                     /note="common sequencing primer, one of multiple similar 
                     variants"
     protein_bind    11490..11506
                     /label=lac operator
                     /bound_moiety="lac repressor encoded by lacI"
                     /note="The lac repressor binds to the lac operator to 
                     inhibit transcription in E. coli. This inhibition can be 
                     relieved by adding lactose or 
                     isopropyl-beta-D-thiogalactopyranoside (IPTG)."
     promoter        complement(11514..11544)
                     /label=lac promoter
                     /note="promoter for the E. coli lac operon"
     protein_bind    11559..11580
                     /label=CAP binding site
                     /bound_moiety="E. coli catabolite activator protein"
                     /note="CAP binding activates transcription in the presence 
                     of cAMP."
     misc_feature    11853..12472
                     /label=pUCorigin
     rep_origin      complement(11868..12456)
                     /direction=LEFT
                     /label=ori
                     /note="high-copy-number ColE1/pMB1/pBR322/pUC origin of 
                     replication"
     CDS             complement(12627..13487)
                     /codon_start=1
                     /label=amp R
                     /note=" -lactamase"
                     /translation="MSIQHFRVALIPFFAAFCLPVFAHPETLVKVKDAEDQLGARVGYI
                     ELDLNSGKILESFRPEERFPMMSTFKVLLCGAVLSRIDAGQEQLGRRIHYSQNDLVEYS
                     PVTEKHLTDGMTVRELCSAAITMSDNTAANLLLTTIGGPKELTAFLHNMGDHVTRLDRW
                     EPELNEAIPNDERDTTMPVAMATTLRKLLTGELLTLASRQQLIDWMEADKVAGPLLRSA
                     LPAGWFIADKSGAGERGSRGIIAALGPDGKPSRIVVIYTTGSQATMDERNRQIAEIGAS
                     LIKHW"
     promoter        complement(13488..13592)
                     /gene="bla"
                     /label=AmpR promoter
     polyA_signal    13640..13774
                     /label=SV40 poly(A) signal
                     /note="SV40 polyadenylation signal"
ORIGIN
        1 tggaagggct aattcactcc caaagaagac aagatatcct tgatctgtgg atctaccaca
       61 cacaaggcta cttccctgat tagcagaact acacaccagg gccaggggtc agatatccac
      121 tgacctttgg atggtgctac aagctagtac cagttgagcc agataaggta gaagaggcca
      181 ataaaggaga gaacaccagc ttgttacacc ctgtgagcct gcatgggatg gatgacccgg
      241 agagagaagt gttagagtgg aggtttgaca gccgcctagc atttcatcac gtggcccgag
      301 agctgcatcc ggagtacttc aagaactgct gatatcgagc ttgctacaag ggactttccg
      361 ctggggactt tccagggagg cgtggcctgg gcgggactgg ggagtggcga gccctcagat
      421 cctgcatata agcagctgct ttttgcctgt actgggtctc tctggttaga ccagatctga
      481 gcctgggagc tctctggcta actagggaac ccactgctta agcctcaata aagcttgcct
      541 tgagtgcttc aagtagtgtg tgcccgtctg ttgtgtgact ctggtaacta gagatccctc
      601 agaccctttt agtcagtgtg gaaaatctct agcagtggcg cccgaacagg gacttgaaag
      661 cgaaagggaa accagaggag ctctctcgac gcaggactcg gcttgctgaa gcgcgcacgg
      721 caagaggcga ggggcggcga ctggtgagta cgccaaaaat tttgactagc ggaggctaga
      781 aggagagaga tgggtgcgag agcgtcagta ttaagcgggg gagaattaga tcgcgatggg
      841 aaaaaattcg gttaaggcca gggggaaaga aaaaatataa attaaaacat atagtatggg
      901 caagcaggga gctagaacga ttcgcagtta atcctggcct gttagaaaca tcagaaggct
      961 gtagacaaat actgggacag ctacaaccat cccttcagac aggatcagaa gaacttagat
     1021 cattatataa tacagtagca accctctatt gtgtgcatca aaggatagag ataaaagaca
     1081 ccaaggaagc tttagacaag atagaggaag agcaaaacaa aagtaagacc accgcacagc
     1141 aagcggccgg ccgctgatct tcagacctgg aggaggagat atgagggaca attggagaag
     1201 tgaattatat aaatataaag tagtaaaaat tgaaccatta ggagtagcac ccaccaaggc
     1261 aaagagaaga gtggtgcaga gagaaaaaag agcagtggga ataggagctt tgttccttgg
     1321 gttcttggga gcagcaggaa gcactatggg cgcagcgtca atgacgctga cggtacaggc
     1381 cagacaatta ttgtctggta tagtgcagca gcagaacaat ttgctgaggg ctattgaggc
     1441 gcaacagcat ctgttgcaac tcacagtctg gggcatcaag cagctccagg caagaatcct
     1501 ggctgtggaa agatacctaa aggatcaaca gctcctgggg atttggggtt gctctggaaa
     1561 actcatttgc accactgctg tgccttggaa tgctagttgg agtaataaat ctctggaaca
     1621 gatttggaat cacacgacct ggatggagtg ggacagagaa attaacaatt acacaagctt
     1681 aatacactcc ttaattgaag aatcgcaaaa ccagcaagaa aagaatgaac aagaattatt
     1741 ggaattagat aaatgggcaa gtttgtggaa ttggtttaac ataacaaatt ggctgtggta
     1801 tataaaatta ttcataatga tagtaggagg cttggtaggt ttaagaatag tttttgctgt
     1861 actttctata gtgaatagag ttaggcaggg atattcacca ttatcgtttc agacccacct
     1921 cccaaccccg aggggacccg acaggcccga aggaatagaa gaagaaggtg gagagagaga
     1981 cagagacaga tccattcgat tagtgaacgg atcggcactg cgtgcgccaa ttctgcagac
     2041 aaatggcagt attcatccac aattttaaaa gaaaaggggg gattgggggg tacagtgcag
     2101 gggaaagaat agtagacata atagcaacag acatacaaac taaagaatta caaaaacaaa
     2161 ttacaaaaat tcaaaatttt cgggtttatt acagggacag cagagatcca gtttggttag
     2221 taccgggccc gctctagtcc ggaatcagtc ctgctcctcg gccacgaagt gcacgcagtt
     2281 gccggccggg tcgcgcaggg cgaactcccg cccccacggc tgctcgccga tctcggtcat
     2341 ggccggcccg gaggcgtccc ggaagttcgt ggacacgacc tccgaccact cggcgtacag
     2401 ctcgtccagg ccgcgcaccc acacccaggc cagggtgttg tccggcacca cctggtcctg
     2461 gaccgcgctg atgaacaggg tcacgtcgtc ccggaccaca ccggcgaagt cgtcctccac
     2521 gaagtcccgg gagaacccga gccggtcggt ccagaactcg accgctccgg cgacgtcgcg
     2581 cgcggtgagc accggaacgg cactggtcaa cttggccatg gtggccctcc tatagtgagt
     2641 cgtattatac tatgccgata tactatgccg atgattaatt gtcaacacgt gctgcaggtc
     2701 cgaggttcta gacgtattac cgccatgcat tagttattaa tagtaatcaa ttacggggtc
     2761 attagttcat agcccatata tggagttccg cgttacataa cttacggtaa atggcccgcc
     2821 tggctgaccg cccaacgacc cccgcccatt gacgtcaata atgacgtatg ttcccatagt
     2881 aacgccaata gggactttcc attgacgtca atgggtggag tatttacggt aaactgccca
     2941 cttggcagta catcaagtgt atcatatgcc aagtacgccc cctattgacg tcaatgacgg
     3001 taaatggccc gcctggcatt atgcccagta catgacctta tgggactttc ctacttggca
     3061 gtacatctac gtattagtca tcgctattac catggtgatg cggttttggc agtacatcaa
     3121 tgggcgtgga tagcggtttg actcacgggg atttccaagt ctccacccca ttgacgtcaa
     3181 tgggagtttg ttttggcacc aaaatcaacg ggactttcca aaatgtcgta acaactccgc
     3241 cccattgacg caaatgggcg gtaggcgtgt acggtgggag gtctatataa gcagagctcg
     3301 tttagtgaac cgtcagatcg cctggagacg ccatccacgc tgttttgacc tccatagaag
     3361 acaccgactc tactagagga tctgccacca gctagcaccg gtgccaccat ggacaagaag
     3421 tacagcatcg gcctggacat cggcaccaac tctgtgggct gggccgtgat caccgacgag
     3481 tacaaggtgc ccagcaagaa attcaaggtg ctgggcaaca ccgaccggca cagcatcaag
     3541 aagaacctga tcggagccct gctgttcgac agcggcgaaa cagccgaggc cacccggctg
     3601 aagagaaccg ccagaagaag atacaccaga cggaagaacc ggatctgcta tctgcaagag
     3661 atcttcagca acgagatggc caaggtggac gacagcttct tccacagact ggaagagtcc
     3721 ttcctggtgg aagaggataa gaagcacgag cggcacccca tcttcggcaa catcgtggac
     3781 gaggtggcct accacgagaa gtaccccacc atctaccacc tgagaaagaa actggtggac
     3841 agcaccgaca aggccgacct gcggctgatc tatctggccc tggcccacat gatcaagttc
     3901 cggggccact tcctgatcga gggcgacctg aaccccgaca acagcgacgt ggacaagctg
     3961 ttcatccagc tggtgcagac ctacaaccag ctgttcgagg aaaaccccat caacgccagc
     4021 ggcgtggacg ccaaggccat cctgtctgcc agactgagca agagcagacg gctggaaaat
     4081 ctgatcgccc agctgcccgg cgagaagaag aatggcctgt tcggaaacct gattgccctg
     4141 agcctgggcc tgacccccaa cttcaagagc aacttcgacc tggccgagga tgccaaactg
     4201 cagctgagca aggacaccta cgacgacgac ctggacaacc tgctggccca gatcggcgac
     4261 cagtacgccg acctgtttct ggccgccaag aacctgtccg acgccatcct gctgagcgac
     4321 atcctgagag tgaacaccga gatcaccaag gcccccctga gcgcctctat gatcaagaga
     4381 tacgacgagc accaccagga cctgaccctg ctgaaagctc tcgtgcggca gcagctgcct
     4441 gagaagtaca aagagatttt cttcgaccag agcaagaacg gctacgccgg ctacattgac
     4501 ggcggagcca gccaggaaga gttctacaag ttcatcaagc ccatcctgga aaagatggac
     4561 ggcaccgagg aactgctcgt gaagctgaac agagaggacc tgctgcggaa gcagcggacc
     4621 ttcgacaacg gcagcatccc ccaccagatc cacctgggag agctgcacgc cattctgcgg
     4681 cggcaggaag atttttaccc attcctgaag gacaaccggg aaaagatcga gaagatcctg
     4741 accttccgca tcccctacta cgtgggccct ctggccaggg gaaacagcag attcgcctgg
     4801 atgaccagaa agagcgagga aaccatcacc ccctggaact tcgaggaagt ggtggacaag
     4861 ggcgcttccg cccagagctt catcgagcgg atgaccaact tcgataagaa cctgcccaac
     4921 gagaaggtgc tgcccaagca cagcctgctg tacgagtact tcaccgtgta taacgagctg
     4981 accaaagtga aatacgtgac cgagggaatg agaaagcccg ccttcctgag cggcgagcag
     5041 aaaaaggcca tcgtggacct gctgttcaag accaaccgga aagtgaccgt gaagcagctg
     5101 aaagaggact acttcaagaa aatcgagtgc ttcgactccg tggaaatctc cggcgtggaa
     5161 gatcggttca acgcctccct gggcacatac cacgatctgc tgaaaattat caaggacaag
     5221 gacttcctgg acaatgagga aaacgaggac attctggaag atatcgtgct gaccctgaca
     5281 ctgtttgagg acagagagat gatcgaggaa cggctgaaaa cctatgccca cctgttcgac
     5341 gacaaagtga tgaagcagct gaagcggcgg agatacaccg gctggggcag gctgagccgg
     5401 aagctgatca acggcatccg ggacaagcag tccggcaaga caatcctgga tttcctgaag
     5461 tccgacggct tcgccaacag aaacttcatg cagctgatcc acgacgacag cctgaccttt
     5521 aaagaggaca tccagaaagc ccaggtgtcc ggccagggcg atagcctgca cgagcacatt
     5581 gccaatctgg ccggcagccc cgccattaag aagggcatcc tgcagacagt gaaggtggtg
     5641 gacgagctcg tgaaagtgat gggccggcac aagcccgaga acatcgtgat cgaaatggcc
     5701 agagagaacc agaccaccca gaagggacag aagaacagcc gcgagagaat gaagcggatc
     5761 gaagagggca tcaaagagct gggcagccag atcctgaaag aacaccccgt ggaaaacacc
     5821 cagctgcaga acgagaagct gtacctgtac tacctgcaga atgggcggga tatgtacgtg
     5881 gaccaggaac tggacatcaa ccggctgtcc gactacgatg tggaccatat cgtgcctcag
     5941 agctttctga aggacgactc catcgacaac aaggtgctga ccagaagcga caagaaccgg
     6001 ggcaagagcg acaacgtgcc ctccgaagag gtcgtgaaga agatgaagaa ctactggcgg
     6061 cagctgctga acgccaagct gattacccag agaaagttcg acaatctgac caaggccgag
     6121 agaggcggcc tgagcgaact ggataaggcc ggcttcatca agagacagct ggtggaaacc
     6181 cggcagatca caaagcacgt ggcacagatc ctggactccc ggatgaacac taagtacgac
     6241 gagaatgaca agctgatccg ggaagtgaaa gtgatcaccc tgaagtccaa gctggtgtcc
     6301 gatttccgga aggatttcca gttttacaaa gtgcgcgaga tcaacaacta ccaccacgcc
     6361 cacgacgcct acctgaacgc cgtcgtggga accgccctga tcaaaaagta ccctaagctg
     6421 gaaagcgagt tcgtgtacgg cgactacaag gtgtacgacg tgcggaagat gatcgccaag
     6481 agcgagcagg aaatcggcaa ggctaccgcc aagtacttct tctacagcaa catcatgaac
     6541 tttttcaaga ccgagattac cctggccaac ggcgagatcc ggaagcggcc tctgatcgag
     6601 acaaacggcg aaaccgggga gatcgtgtgg gataagggcc gggattttgc caccgtgcgg
     6661 aaagtgctga gcatgcccca agtgaatatc gtgaaaaaga ccgaggtgca gacaggcggc
     6721 ttcagcaaag agtctatcct gcccaagagg aacagcgata agctgatcgc cagaaagaag
     6781 gactgggacc ctaagaagta cggcggcttc gacagcccca ccgtggccta ttctgtgctg
     6841 gtggtggcca aagtggaaaa gggcaagtcc aagaaactga agagtgtgaa agagctgctg
     6901 gggatcacca tcatggaaag aagcagcttc gagaagaatc ccatcgactt tctggaagcc
     6961 aagggctaca aagaagtgaa aaaggacctg atcatcaagc tgcctaagta ctccctgttc
     7021 gagctggaaa acggccggaa gagaatgctg gcctctgccg gcgaactgca gaagggaaac
     7081 gaactggccc tgccctccaa atatgtgaac ttcctgtacc tggccagcca ctatgagaag
     7141 ctgaagggct cccccgagga taatgagcag aaacagctgt ttgtggaaca gcacaagcac
     7201 tacctggacg agatcatcga gcagatcagc gagttctcca agagagtgat cctggccgac
     7261 gctaatctgg acaaagtgct gtccgcctac aacaagcacc gggataagcc catcagagag
     7321 caggccgaga atatcatcca cctgtttacc ctgaccaatc tgggagcccc tgccgccttc
     7381 aagtactttg acaccaccat cgaccggaag aggtacacca gcaccaaaga ggtgctggac
     7441 gccaccctga tccaccagag catcaccggc ctgtacgaga cacggatcga cctgtctcag
     7501 ctgggaggcg acacgcgtgg aagcggatac ccatacgatg tgccagatta cgctggatcc
     7561 ggcgcaacaa acttctctct gctgaaacaa gccggagatg tcgaagagaa tcctggaccg
     7621 atggccaagc ctttgtctca agaagaatcc accctcattg aaagagcaac ggctacaatc
     7681 aacagcatcc ccatctctga agactacagc gtcgccagcg cagctctctc tagcgacggc
     7741 cgcatcttca ctggtgtcaa tgtatatcat tttactgggg gaccttgtgc agaactcgtg
     7801 gtgctgggca ctgctgctgc tgcggcagct ggcaacctga cttgtatcgt cgcgatcgga
     7861 aatgagaaca ggggcatctt gagcccctgc ggacggtgcc gacaggtgct tctcgatctg
     7921 catcctggga tcaaagccat agtgaaggac agtgatggac agccgacggc agttgggatt
     7981 cgtgaattgc tgccctctgg ttatgtgtgg gagggctaat gtacaagtag gtcgacaatc
     8041 aacctctgga tacaaaattt gtgaaagatt gactggtatt cttaactatg ttgctccttt
     8101 tacgctatgt ggatacgctg ctttaatgcc tttgtatcat gctattgctt cccgtatggc
     8161 tttcattttc tcctccttgt ataaatcctg gttgctgtct ctttatgagg agttgtggcc
     8221 cgttgtcagg caacgtggcg tggtgtgcac tgtgtttgct gacgcaaccc ccactggttg
     8281 gggcattgcc accacctgtc agctcctttc cgggactttc gctttccccc tccctattgc
     8341 cacggcggaa ctcatcgccg cctgccttgc ccgctgctgg acaggggctc ggctgttggg
     8401 cactgacaat tccgtggtgt tgtcggggaa gctgacgtcc tttccatggc tgctcgcctg
     8461 tgttgccacc tggattctgc gcgggacgtc cttctgctac gtcccttcgg ccctcaatcc
     8521 agcggacctt ccttcccgcg gcctgctgcc ggctctgcgg cctcttccgc gtcttcgcct
     8581 tcgccctcag acgagtcgga tctccctttg ggccgcctcc ccgcctggaa ttcgagctcg
     8641 gtacctttaa gaccaatgac ttacaaggca gctgtagatc ttagccactt tttaaaagaa
     8701 aagaggggac tggaagggct aattcactcc caacgaagac aagatctgct ttttgcttgt
     8761 actgggtctc tctggttaga ccagatctga gcctgggagc tctctggcta actagggaac
     8821 ccactgctta agcctcaata aagcttgcct tgagtgcttc aagtagtgtg tgcccgtctg
     8881 ttgtgtgact ctggtaacta gagatccctc agaccctttt agtcagtgtg gaaaatctct
     8941 agcagtagta gttcatgtca tcttattatt cagtatttat aacttgcaaa gaaatgaata
     9001 tcagagagtg agaggccttg acattgttta aacccgctga tcagcctcga ctgtgccttc
     9061 tagttgccag ccatctgttg tttgcccctc ccccgtgcct tccttgaccc tggaaggtgc
     9121 cactcccact gtcctttcct aataaaatga ggaaattgca tcgcattgtc tgagtaggtg
     9181 tcattctatt ctggggggtg gggtggggca ggacagcaag ggggaggatt gggaagacaa
     9241 tagcaggcat gctggggatg cggtgggctc tatggcttct gaggcggaaa gaaccagctg
     9301 gggctctagg gggtatcccc nnnnnnnnnn nnnnnnnnnn nnnnnnnnnn nnnnnnnnnn
     9361 nnnnnnnnnn nnnnnnnnnn nnnnnnnnnn nnnnnnnnnn nnnnnnnnnn nnnnnnnnnn
     9421 nnnnnnnnnn nnnnnnnnnn nnnncnnnnn nnnnnnnnnn nnnnnnnnnn nnnnnnnnnn
     9481 nnnnnnnnnn nnnnnnnnnn nnnnnnnnnn nnnnnnnnnn nnnnnnnnnn nnnnnnannn
     9541 nnnnnnnnnn nnnnnnnnnn nnnnnnnnnn nnnnnnnnnn nnnnnncctt tgacgttgga
     9601 gtccacgttc tttaatagtg gactcttgtt ccaaactgga acaacactca accctatctc
     9661 ggtctattct tttgatttat aagggatttt gccgatttcg gcctattggt taaaaaatga
     9721 gctgatttaa caaaaattta acgcgaatta attctgtgga atgtgtgtca gttagggtgt
     9781 ggaaagtccc caggctcccc agcaggcaga agtatgcaaa gcatgcatct caattagtca
     9841 gcaaccaggt gtggaaagtc cccaggctcc ccagcaggca gaagtatgca aagcatgcat
     9901 ctcaattagt cagcaaccat agtcccgccc ctaactccgc ccatcccgcc cctaactccg
     9961 cccagttccg cccattctcc gccccatggc tgactaattt tttttattta tgcagaggcc
    10021 gaggccgcct ctgcctctga gctattccag aagtagtgag gaggcttttt tggaggccta
    10081 ggcttttgca aaaagctccc gggagcttgt atatccattt tcggatctga tcagcacgtg
    10141 atgaaaaagc ctgaactcac cgcgacgtct gtcgagaagt ttctgatcga aaagttcgac
    10201 agcgtctccg acctgatgca gctctcggag ggcgaagaat ctcgtgcttt cagcttcgat
    10261 gtaggagggc gtggatatgt cctgcgggta aatagctgcg ccgatggttt ctacaaagat
    10321 cgttatgttt atcggcactt tgcatcggcc gcgctcccga ttccggaagt gcttgacatt
    10381 ggggaattca gcgagagcct gacctattgc atctcccgcc gtgcacaggg tgtcacgttg
    10441 caagacctgc ctgaaaccga actgcccgct gttctgcagc cggtcgcgga ggccatggat
    10501 gcgatcgctg cggccgatct tagccagacg agcgggttcg gcccattcgg accgcaagga
    10561 atcggtcaat acactacatg gcgtgatttc atatgcgcga ttgctgatcc ccatgtgtat
    10621 cactggcaaa ctgtgatgga cgacaccgtc agtgcgtccg tcgcgcaggc tctcgatgag
    10681 ctgatgcttt gggccgagga ctgccccgaa gtccggcacc tcgtgcacgc ggatttcggc
    10741 tccaacaatg tcctgacgga caatggccgc ataacagcgg tcattgactg gagcgaggcg
    10801 atgttcgggg attcccaata cgaggtcgcc aacatcttct tctggaggcc gtggttggct
    10861 tgtatggagc agcagacgcg ctacttcgag cggaggcatc cggagcttgc aggatcgccg
    10921 cggctccggg cgtatatgct ccgcattggt cttgaccaac tctatcagag cttggttgac
    10981 ggcaatttcg atgatgcagc ttgggcgcag ggtcgatgcg acgcaatcgt ccgatccgga
    11041 gccgggactg tcgggcgtac acaaatcgcc cgcagaagcg cggccgtctg gaccgatggc
    11101 tgtgtagaag tactcgccga tagtggaaac cgacgcccca gcactcgtcc gagggcaaag
    11161 gaatagcacg tgctacgaga tttcgattcc accgccgcct tctatgaaag gttgggcttc
    11221 ggaatcgttt tccgggacgc cggctggatg atcctccagc gcggggatct catgctggag
    11281 ttcttcgccc accccaactt gtttattgca gcttataatg gttacaaata aagcaatagc
    11341 atcacaaatt tcacaaataa agcatttttt tcactgcatt ctagttgtgg tttgtccaaa
    11401 ctcatcaatg tatcttatca tgtctgtata ccgtcgacct ctagctagag cttggcgtaa
    11461 tcatggtcat agctgtttcc tgtgtgaaat tgttatccgc tcacaattcc acacaacata
    11521 cgagccggaa gcataaagtg taaagcctgg ggtgcctaat gagtgagcta actcacatta
    11581 attgcgttgc gctcactgcc cgctttccag tcgggaaacc tgtcgtgcca gctgcattaa
    11641 tgaatcggcc aacgcgcggg gagaggcggt ttgcgtattg ggcgctcttc cgcttcctcg
    11701 ctcactgact cgctgcgctc ggtcgttcgg ctgcggcgag cggtatcagc tcactcaaag
    11761 gcggtaatac ggttatccac agaatcaggg gataacgcag gaaagaacat gtgagcaaaa
    11821 ggccagcaaa aggccaggaa ccgtaaaaag gccgcgttgc tggcgttttt ccataggctc
    11881 cgcccccctg acgagcatca caaaaatcga cgctcaagtc agaggtggcg aaacccgaca
    11941 ggactataaa gataccaggc gtttccccct ggaagctccc tcgtgcgctc tcctgttccg
    12001 accctgccgc ttaccggata cctgtccgcc tttctccctt cgggaagcgt ggcgctttct
    12061 catagctcac gctgtaggta tctcagttcg gtgtaggtcg ttcgctccaa gctgggctgt
    12121 gtgcacgaac cccccgttca gcccgaccgc tgcgccttat ccggtaacta tcgtcttgag
    12181 tccaacccgg taagacacga cttatcgcca ctggcagcag ccactggtaa caggattagc
    12241 agagcgaggt atgtaggcgg tgctacagag ttcttgaagt ggtggcctaa ctacggctac
    12301 actagaagaa cagtatttgg tatctgcgct ctgctgaagc cagttacctt cggaaaaaga
    12361 gttggtagct cttgatccgg caaacaaacc accgctggta gcggtggttt ttttgtttgc
    12421 aagcagcaga ttacgcgcag aaaaaaagga tctcaagaag atcctttgat cttttctacg
    12481 gggtctgacg ctcagtggaa cgaaaactca cgttaaggga ttttggtcat gagattatca
    12541 aaaaggatct tcacctagat ccttttaaat taaaaatgaa gttttaaatc aatctaaagt
    12601 atatatgagt aaacttggtc tgacagttac caatgcttaa tcagtgaggc acctatctca
    12661 gcgatctgtc tatttcgttc atccatagtt gcctgactcc ccgtcgtgta gataactacg
    12721 atacgggagg gcttaccatc tggccccagt gctgcaatga taccgcgaga cccacgctca
    12781 ccggctccag atttatcagc aataaaccag ccagccggaa gggccgagcg cagaagtggt
    12841 cctgcaactt tatccgcctc catccagtct attaattgtt gccgggaagc tagagtaagt
    12901 agttcgccag ttaatagttt gcgcaacgtt gttgccattg ctacaggcat cgtggtgtca
    12961 cgctcgtcgt ttggtatggc ttcattcagc tccggttccc aacgatcaag gcgagttaca
    13021 tgatccccca tgttgtgcaa aaaagcggtt agctccttcg gtcctccgat cgttgtcaga
    13081 agtaagttgg ccgcagtgtt atcactcatg gttatggcag cactgcataa ttctcttact
    13141 gtcatgccat ccgtaagatg cttttctgtg actggtgagt actcaaccaa gtcattctga
    13201 gaatagtgta tgcggcgacc gagttgctct tgcccggcgt caatacggga taataccgcg
    13261 ccacatagca gaactttaaa agtgctcatc attggaaaac gttcttcggg gcgaaaactc
    13321 tcaaggatct taccgctgtt gagatccagt tcgatgtaac ccactcgtgc acccaactga
    13381 tcttcagcat cttttacttt caccagcgtt tctgggtgag caaaaacagg aaggcaaaat
    13441 gccgcaaaaa agggaataag ggcgacacgg aaatgttgaa tactcatact cttccttttt
    13501 caatattatt gaagcattta tcagggttat tgtctcatga gcggatacat atttgaatgt
    13561 atttagaaaa ataaacaaat aggggttccg cgcacatttc cccgaaaagt gccacctgac
    13621 gtcgacggat cgggagatca acttgtttat tgcagcttat aatggttaca aataaagcaa
    13681 tagcatcaca aatttcacaa ataaagcatt tttttcactg cattctagtt gtggtttgtc
    13741 caaactcatc aatgtatctt atcatgtctg gatcaactgg ataactcaag ctaaccaaaa
    13801 tcatcccaaa cttcccaccc cataccctat taccactgcc aattacctgt ggtttcattt
    13861 actctaaacc tgtgattcct ctgaattatt ttcattttaa agaaattgta tttgttaaat
    13921 atgtactaca aacttagtag t
//
