# Supplementary material for: Bioengineering multifunctional extracellular vesicles for targeted delivery of biologics to T cells
Source: bioRxiv preprint, doi:10.1101/2022.05.14.491879, version 1 (2022-05-14)
Supplement: Source Data [file 491879_file03.zip › SourceData/Plasmid_Maps/pDMS88.gb]

LOCUS       Exported                5523 bp ds-DNA     circular SYN 15-MAR-2022
DEFINITION  synthetic circular DNA
ACCESSION   .
VERSION     .
KEYWORDS    .
SOURCE      synthetic DNA construct
  ORGANISM  recombinant plasmid
REFERENCE   1  (bases 1 to 5523)
  AUTHORS   Leonard Lab
  TITLE     Direct Submission
  JOURNAL   Exported Tuesday, Mar 15, 2022 from SnapGene 5.1.7
            https://www.snapgene.com
FEATURES             Location/Qualifiers
     source          1..5523
                     /organism="recombinant plasmid"
                     /mol_type="other DNA"
     enhancer        235..614
                     /label=CMV enhancer
                     /note="human cytomegalovirus immediate early enhancer"
     promoter        615..818
                     /label=CMV promoter
                     /note="human cytomegalovirus (CMV) immediate early 
                     promoter"
     promoter        863..881
                     /label=T7 promoter
                     /note="promoter for bacteriophage T7 RNA polymerase"
     misc_feature    895..911
                     /label=MCS
                     /note="multiple cloning site"
     CDS             972..1034
                     /codon_start=1
                     /label=IgK leader
                     /translation="METDTLLLWVLLLWVPGSTGD"
     CDS             1041..1106
                     /codon_start=1
                     /label=3xFLAG
                     /translation="DYKDHDGDYKDHDIDYKDDDDK"
     CDS             1116..1454
                     /codon_start=1
                     /label=CD2 scFv VL
                     /translation="NIMMTQSPSSLAVSAGEKVTMTCKSSQSVLYSSNQKNYLAWYQQK
                     PGQSPKLLIYWASTRESGVPDRFTGSGSGTDFTLTISSVQPEDLAVYYCHQYLSSHTFG
                     GGTKLEIKR"
     CDS             1455..1499
                     /codon_start=1
                     /label=(Gly4Ser)3
                     /translation="GGGGSGGGGSGGGGS"
     CDS             1500..1847
                     /codon_start=1
                     /label=CD2 scFv VH
                     /translation="QLQQPGAELVRPGSSVKLSCKASGYTFTRYWIHWVKQRPIQGLEW
                     IGNIDPSDSETHYNQKFKDKATLTVDKSSGTAYMQLSSLTSEDSAVYYCATEDLYYAME
                     YWGQGTSVTVSS"
     CDS             1854..1922
                     /codon_start=1
                     /label=helical linker
                     /translation="DQSNSEEAKKEEAKKEEAKKSNS"
     CDS             1929..2075
                     /codon_start=1
                     /label=PDGFR transmembrane domain
                     /translation="AVGQDTQEVIVVPHSLPFKVVVISAILALVVLTIISLIILIMLWQ
                     KKPR"
     CDS             2082..2108
                     /codon_start=1
                     /label=HA tag
                     /translation="YPYDVPDYA"
     misc_feature    2120..2136
                     /label=MCS
                     /note="multiple cloning site"
     polyA_signal    2162..2386
                     /label=bGH poly(A) signal
                     /note="bovine growth hormone polyadenylation signal"
     rep_origin      2432..2860
                     /direction=RIGHT
                     /label=f1 ori
                     /note="f1 bacteriophage origin of replication; arrow 
                     indicates direction of (+) strand synthesis"
     rep_origin      2930..3065
                     /label=SV40 ori
                     /note="SV40 origin of replication"
     polyA_signal    3199..3320
                     /label=SV40 poly(A) signal
                     /note="SV40 polyadenylation signal"
     rep_origin      complement(3771..4356)
                     /direction=LEFT
                     /label=ori
                     /note="high-copy-number ColE1/pMB1/pBR322/pUC origin of 
                     replication"
     CDS             complement(4527..5387)
                     /codon_start=1
                     /gene="bla"
                     /product="beta-lactamase"
                     /label=AmpR
                     /note="confers resistance to ampicillin, carbenicillin, and
                     related antibiotics"
                     /translation="MSIQHFRVALIPFFAAFCLPVFAHPETLVKVKDAEDQLGARVGYI
                     ELDLNSGKILESFRPEERFPMMSTFKVLLCGAVLSRIDAGQEQLGRRIHYSQNDLVEYS
                     PVTEKHLTDGMTVRELCSAAITMSDNTAANLLLTTIGGPKELTAFLHNMGDHVTRLDRW
                     EPELNEAIPNDERDTTMPVAMATTLRKLLTGELLTLASRQQLIDWMEADKVAGPLLRSA
                     LPAGWFIADKSGAGERGSRGIIAALGPDGKPSRIVVIYTTGSQATMDERNRQIAEIGAS
                     LIKHW"
     promoter        complement(5388..5492)
                     /gene="bla"
                     /label=AmpR promoter
ORIGIN
        1 gacggatcgg gagatctccc gatcccctat ggtgcactct cagtacaatc tgctctgatg
       61 ccgcatagtt aagccagtat ctgctccctg cttgtgtgtt ggaggtcgct gagtagtgcg
      121 cgagcaaaat ttaagctaca acaaggcaag gcttgaccga caattgcatg aagaatctgc
      181 ttagggttag gcgttttgcg ctgcttcgcg atgtacgggc cagatatacg cgttgacatt
      241 gattattgac tagttattaa tagtaatcaa ttacggggtc attagttcat agcccatata
      301 tggagttccg cgttacataa cttacggtaa atggcccgcc tggctgaccg cccaacgacc
      361 cccgcccatt gacgtcaata atgacgtatg ttcccatagt aacgccaata gggactttcc
      421 attgacgtca atgggtggag tatttacggt aaactgccca cttggcagta catcaagtgt
      481 atcatatgcc aagtacgccc cctattgacg tcaatgacgg taaatggccc gcctggcatt
      541 atgcccagta catgacctta tgggactttc ctacttggca gtacatctac gtattagtca
      601 tcgctattac catggtgatg cggttttggc agtacatcaa tgggcgtgga tagcggtttg
      661 actcacgggg atttccaagt ctccacccca ttgacgtcaa tgggagtttg ttttggcacc
      721 aaaatcaacg ggactttcca aaatgtcgta acaactccgc cccattgacg caaatgggcg
      781 gtaggcgtgt acggtgggag gtctatataa gcagagctct ctggctaact agagaaccca
      841 ctgcttactg gcttatcgaa attaatacga ctcactatag ggagtcccaa gctggctagc
      901 gtttaaactt aagcttggta ccgagctcgg atccactagt aacggccgcc agtgtgctgg
      961 aattcgccac catggaaacg gacaccctgc tgctgtgggt gctgttgttg tgggtgccag
     1021 gatctacagg cgacggcgcc gattacaagg accacgatgg cgactataag gatcacgaca
     1081 tcgactacaa ggacgatgac gacaagttaa ttaacaacat catgatgacg cagagcccca
     1141 gcagcctggc tgtttctgct ggcgagaaag tgaccatgac ctgcaagagc agccagagcg
     1201 tgctgtactc cagcaaccag aagaactacc tggcctggta tcagcagaag cccggccagt
     1261 ctcctaagct gctgatctac tgggccagca ccagagaaag cggcgtgccc gatagattca
     1321 caggctctgg cagcggcacc gacttcaccc tgacaatcag tagcgtgcag cccgaggatc
     1381 tggccgtgta ctactgtcac cagtacctga gcagccacac ctttggcggc ggaacaaagc
     1441 tggaaatcaa gagaggcgga ggcggatcag gtggcggtgg atctggcggt ggtggatctc
     1501 aacttcagca gccaggcgca gaacttgtgc ggcctggatc tagcgtgaag ctgagctgta
     1561 aagccagcgg ctacaccttc accagatact ggatccactg ggtcaagcag cggcctatcc
     1621 agggactcga gtggatcggc aatatcgacc ccagcgacag cgagacacac tacaatcaga
     1681 agttcaagga caaggccaca ctgaccgtgg acaagtctag cggcacagcc tacatgcagc
     1741 tgtccagcct gacaagcgag gacagcgccg tgtattattg cgccaccgag gacctgtact
     1801 acgccatgga atattggggc cagggcacca gcgtgaccgt tagctctacc ggtgaccaga
     1861 gcaacagcga ggaagccaag aaagaagagg ccaaaaaaga ggaagctaaa aagtccaact
     1921 ccatcgatgc cgtcggccag gacacccaag aagtgatcgt cgtccctcac agcctgcctt
     1981 tcaaggtggt ggtcatcagc gccattctgg ccctggtggt gctgaccatc atcagcctga
     2041 tcatcctgat tatgctgtgg cagaagaagc ccagaggcag ctacccctac gatgtgcccg
     2101 attacgcttg agcggccgct cgagtctaga gggcccgttt aaacccgctg atcagcctcg
     2161 actgtgcctt ctagttgcca gccatctgtt gtttgcccct cccccgtgcc ttccttgacc
     2221 ctggaaggtg ccactcccac tgtcctttcc taataaaatg aggaaattgc atcgcattgt
     2281 ctgagtaggt gtcattctat tctggggggt ggggtggggc aggacagcaa gggggaggat
     2341 tgggaagtca atagcaggca tgctggggat gcggtgggct ctatggcttc tgaggcggaa
     2401 agaaccagct ggggctctag ggggtatccc cnnnnnnnnn nnnnnnnnnn nnnnnnnnnn
     2461 nnnnnnnnnn nnnnnnnnnn nnnnnnnnnn nnnnnnnnnn nnnnnnnnnn nnnnnnnnnn
     2521 nnnnnnnnnn nnnnnnnnnn nnnnnnnnnn nnnnncnnnn nnnnnnnnnn nnnnnnnnnn
     2581 nnnnnnnnnn nnnnnnnnnn nnnnnnnnnn nnnnnnnnnn nnnnnnnnnn nnnnnnnnnn
     2641 nnnnnnnann nnnnnnnnnn nnnnnnnnnn nnnnnnnnnn nnnnnnnnnn nnnnnnncct
     2701 ttgacgttgg agtccacgtt ctttaatagt ggactcttgt tccaaactgg aacaacactc
     2761 aaccctatct cggtctattc ttttgattta taagggattt tgccgatttc ggcctattgg
     2821 ttaaaaaatg agctgattta acaaaaattt aacgcgaatt aattctgtgg aatgtgtgtc
     2881 agttaggctc aattagtcag caaccatagt cccgccccta actccgccca tcccgcccct
     2941 aactccgccc agttccgccc attctccgcc ccatggctga ctaatttttt ttatttatgc
     3001 agaggccgag gccgcctctg cctctgagct attccagaag tagtgaggag gcttttttgg
     3061 aggcctaggc ttttgcaaaa agctcccggg agcttgtata tccattttcg gaggttgggc
     3121 ttcggaatcg ttttccggga cgccggctgg atgatcctcc agcgcgggga tctcatgctg
     3181 gagttcttcg cccaccccaa cttgtttatt gcagcttata atggttacaa ataaagcaat
     3241 agcatcacaa atttcacaaa taaagcattt ttttcactgc attctagttg tggtttgtcc
     3301 aaactcatca atgtatctta tcatgtctgt ataccgtcga cctctagcta gagcttggcg
     3361 taatcatggt catagctgtt tcctgtgtga aattgttatc cgctcacaat tccacacaac
     3421 atacgagccg gaagcataaa gtgtaaagcc tggggtgcct aatgagtgag ctaactcaca
     3481 ttaattgcgt tgcgctcact gcccgctttc cagtcgggaa acctgtcgtg ccagctgcat
     3541 taatgaatcg gccaacgcgc ggggagaggc ggtttgcgta ttgggcgctc ttccgcttcc
     3601 tcgctcactg actcgctgcg ctcggtcgtt cggctgcggc gagcggtatc agctcactca
     3661 aaggcggtaa tacggttatc cacagaatca ggggataacg caggaaagaa catgtgagca
     3721 aaaggccagc aaaaggccag gaaccgtaaa aaggccgcgt tgctggcgtt tttccatagg
     3781 ctccgccccc ctgacgagca tcacaaaaat cgacgctcaa gtcagaggtg gcgaaacccg
     3841 acaggactat aaagatacca ggcgtttccc cctggaagct ccctcgtgcg ctctcctgtt
     3901 ccgaccctgc cgcttaccgg atacctgtcc gcctttctcc cttcgggaag cgtggcgctt
     3961 tctcatagct cacgctgtag gtatctcagt tcggtgtagg tcgttcgctc caagctgggc
     4021 tgtgtgcacg aaccccccgt tcagcccgac cgctgcgcct tatccggtaa ctatcgtctt
     4081 gagtccaacc cggtaagaca cgacttatcg ccactggcag cagccactgg taacaggatt
     4141 agcagagcga ggtatgtagg cggtgctaca gagttcttga agtggtggcc taactacggc
     4201 tacactagaa gaacagtatt tggtatctgc gctctgctga agccagttac cttcggaaaa
     4261 agagttggta gctcttgatc cggcaaacaa accaccgctg gtagcggttt ttttgtttgc
     4321 aagcagcaga ttacgcgcag aaaaaaagga tctcaagaag atcctttgat cttttctacg
     4381 gggtctgacg ctcagtggaa cgaaaactca cgttaaggga ttttggtcat gagattatca
     4441 aaaaggatct tcacctagat ccttttaaat taaaaatgaa gttttaaatc aatctaaagt
     4501 atatatgagt aaacttggtc tgacagttac caatgcttaa tcagtgaggc acctatctca
     4561 gcgatctgtc tatttcgttc atccatagtt gcctgactcc ccgtcgtgta gataactacg
     4621 atacgggagg gcttaccatc tggccccagt gctgcaatga taccgcgaga tccacgctca
     4681 ccggctccag atttatcagc aataaaccag ccagccggaa gggccgagcg cagaagtggt
     4741 cctgcaactt tatccgcctc catccagtct attaattgtt gccgggaagc tagagtaagt
     4801 agttcgccag ttaatagttt gcgcaacgtt gttgccattg ctacaggcat cgtggtgtca
     4861 cgctcgtcgt ttggtatggc ttcattcagc tccggttccc aacgatcaag gcgagttaca
     4921 tgatccccca tgttgtgcaa aaaagcggtt agctccttcg gtcctccgat cgttgtcaga
     4981 agtaagttgg ccgcagtgtt atcactcatg gttatggcag cactgcataa ttctcttact
     5041 gtcatgccat ccgtaagatg cttttctgtg actggtgagt actcaaccaa gtcattctga
     5101 gaatagtgta tgcggcgacc gagttgctct tgcccggcgt caatacggga taataccgcg
     5161 ccacatagca gaactttaaa agtgctcatc attggaaaac gttcttcggg gcgaaaactc
     5221 tcaaggatct taccgctgtt gagatccagt tcgatgtaac ccactcgtgc acccaactga
     5281 tcttcagcat cttttacttt caccagcgtt tctgggtgag caaaaacagg aaggcaaaat
     5341 gccgcaaaaa agggaataag ggcgacacgg aaatgttgaa tactcatact cttccttttt
     5401 caatattatt gaagcattta tcagggttat tgtctcatga gcggatacat atttgaatgt
     5461 atttagaaaa ataaacaaat aggggttccg cgcacatttc cccgaaaagt gccacctgac
     5521 gtc
//
