# Supplementary material for: Bioengineering multifunctional extracellular vesicles for targeted delivery of biologics to T cells
Source: bioRxiv preprint, doi:10.1101/2022.05.14.491879, version 1 (2022-05-14)
Supplement: Source Data [file 491879_file03.zip › SourceData/Plasmid_Maps/pDMS99.gb]

LOCUS       Exported               11828 bp ds-DNA     circular SYN 15-MAR-2022
DEFINITION  synthetic circular DNA
ACCESSION   .
VERSION     .
KEYWORDS    .
SOURCE      synthetic DNA construct
  ORGANISM  recombinant plasmid
REFERENCE   1  (bases 1 to 11828)
  AUTHORS   Leonard Lab
  TITLE     Direct Submission
  JOURNAL   Exported Tuesday, Mar 15, 2022 from SnapGene 5.1.7
            https://www.snapgene.com
FEATURES             Location/Qualifiers
     source          1..11828
                     /organism="recombinant plasmid"
                     /mol_type="other DNA"
     misc_feature    454..634
                     /label=HIV-1_5_LTR
     misc_feature    745..789
                     /label=HIV-1_psi_pack
     misc_feature    1303..1536
                     /label=RRE
                     /label=TRE
                     /note="promoter"
     misc_feature    2067..2082
                     /label=cPPT
                     /note=" central polypurine tract helps translocation into 
                     the nucleus of non-dividing cells"
     CDS             complement(2245..2619)
                     /codon_start=1
                     /label=zeoR
                     /note="bacterial resistance marker, Zeocin resistance"
                     /translation="MAKLTSAVPVLTARDVAGAVEFWTDRLGFSRDFVEDDFAGVVRDD
                     VTLFISAVQDQVVPDNTLAWVWVRGLDELYAEWSEVVSTNFRDASGPAMTEIGEQPWGR
                     EFALRDPAGNCVHFVAEEQD"
     misc_feature    2738..3180
                     /label=CMV IE
     CDS             3390
                     /codon_start=1
                     /label=turboGFP
                     /note="marker to track shRNAmir expression,TurboGFP is an 
                     improved variant of the green fluorescent protein CopGFP 
                     cloned from copepod Pontellina plumata  [Shagin et al., 
                     2004]. It possesses bright green fluorescence (excitation/ 
                     emission max = 482/ 502 "
                     /translation=""
     CDS             3403..3465
                     /codon_start=1
                     /label=IgK leader
                     /translation="METDTLLLWVLLLWVPGSTGD"
     CDS             3472..3537
                     /codon_start=1
                     /label=3xFLAG
                     /translation="DYKDHDGDYKDHDIDYKDDDDK"
     CDS             3547..3885
                     /codon_start=1
                     /label=CD2 scFv VL
                     /translation="NIMMTQSPSSLAVSAGEKVTMTCKSSQSVLYSSNQKNYLAWYQQK
                     PGQSPKLLIYWASTRESGVPDRFTGSGSGTDFTLTISSVQPEDLAVYYCHQYLSSHTFG
                     GGTKLEIKR"
     CDS             3886..3930
                     /codon_start=1
                     /label=(Gly4Ser)3
                     /translation="GGGGSGGGGSGGGGS"
     CDS             3931..4278
                     /codon_start=1
                     /label=CD2 scFv VH
                     /translation="QLQQPGAELVRPGSSVKLSCKASGYTFTRYWIHWVKQRPIQGLEW
                     IGNIDPSDSETHYNQKFKDKATLTVDKSSGTAYMQLSSLTSEDSAVYYCATEDLYYAME
                     YWGQGTSVTVSS"
     CDS             4285..4353
                     /codon_start=1
                     /label=helical linker
                     /translation="DQSNSEEAKKEEAKKEEAKKSNS"
     CDS             4360..4506
                     /codon_start=1
                     /label=PDGFR transmembrane domain
                     /translation="AVGQDTQEVIVVPHSLPFKVVVISAILALVVLTIISLIILIMLWQ
                     KKPR"
     misc_feature    4604..5097
                     /label=IRES
     CDS             5104..5706
                     /codon_start=1
                     /label=puroR
                     /note="puromycin resistance"
                     /translation="MATEYKPTVRLATRDDVPRAVRTLAAAFADYPATRHTVDPDRHIE
                     RVTELQELFLTRVGLDIGKVWVADDGAAVAVWTTPESVEAGAVFAEIGSRMAELSGSRL
                     AAQQQMEGLLAPHRPKEPAWFLATVGVSPDHQGKGLGSAVVLPGVEAAERAGVPAFLET
                     SAPRNLPFYERLGFTVTADVEVPEGPRTWCMTRKPGA"
     misc_feature    5727..5790
                     /label=mR30upstream
     misc_feature    5805..6380
                     /label=WRE
                     /note="enhances the stability and translation of 
                     transcripts)"
     misc_feature    6751..6831
                     /label=HIV-1_3_LTR
     misc_feature    7830..7907
                     /label=SV40_origin
     misc_feature    9740..10359
                     /label=pUCorigin
     CDS             complement(10514..11374)
                     /codon_start=1
                     /label=amp R
                     /note=" -lactamase"
                     /translation="MSIQHFRVALIPFFAAFCLPVFAHPETLVKVKDAEDQLGARVGYI
                     ELDLNSGKILESFRPEERFPMMSTFKVLLCGAVLSRIDAGQEQLGRRIHYSQNDLVEYS
                     PVTEKHLTDGMTVRELCSAAITMSDNTAANLLLTTIGGPKELTAFLHNMGDHVTRLDRW
                     EPELNEAIPNDERDTTMPVAMATTLRKLLTGELLTLASRQQLIDWMEADKVAGPLLRSA
                     LPAGWFIADKSGAGERGSRGIIAALGPDGKPSRIVVIYTTGSQATMDERNRQIAEIGAS
                     LIKHW"
ORIGIN
        1 tggaagggct aattcactcc caaagaagac aagatatcct tgatctgtgg atctaccaca
       61 cacaaggcta cttccctgat tagcagaact acacaccagg gccaggggtc agatatccac
      121 tgacctttgg atggtgctac aagctagtac cagttgagcc agataaggta gaagaggcca
      181 ataaaggaga gaacaccagc ttgttacacc ctgtgagcct gcatgggatg gatgacccgg
      241 agagagaagt gttagagtgg aggtttgaca gccgcctagc atttcatcac gtggcccgag
      301 agctgcatcc ggagtacttc aagaactgct gatatcgagc ttgctacaag ggactttccg
      361 ctggggactt tccagggagg cgtggcctgg gcgggactgg ggagtggcga gccctcagat
      421 cctgcatata agcagctgct ttttgcctgt actgggtctc tctggttaga ccagatctga
      481 gcctgggagc tctctggcta actagggaac ccactgctta agcctcaata aagcttgcct
      541 tgagtgcttc aagtagtgtg tgcccgtctg ttgtgtgact ctggtaacta gagatccctc
      601 agaccctttt agtcagtgtg gaaaatctct agcagtggcg cccgaacagg gacttgaaag
      661 cgaaagggaa accagaggag ctctctcgac gcaggactcg gcttgctgaa gcgcgcacgg
      721 caagaggcga ggggcggcga ctggtgagta cgccaaaaat tttgactagc ggaggctaga
      781 aggagagaga tgggtgcgag agcgtcagta ttaagcgggg gagaattaga tcgcgatggg
      841 aaaaaattcg gttaaggcca gggggaaaga aaaaatataa attaaaacat atagtatggg
      901 caagcaggga gctagaacga ttcgcagtta atcctggcct gttagaaaca tcagaaggct
      961 gtagacaaat actgggacag ctacaaccat cccttcagac aggatcagaa gaacttagat
     1021 cattatataa tacagtagca accctctatt gtgtgcatca aaggatagag ataaaagaca
     1081 ccaaggaagc tttagacaag atagaggaag agcaaaacaa aagtaagacc accgcacagc
     1141 aagcggccgg ccgctgatct tcagacctgg aggaggagat atgagggaca attggagaag
     1201 tgaattatat aaatataaag tagtaaaaat tgaaccatta ggagtagcac ccaccaaggc
     1261 aaagagaaga gtggtgcaga gagaaaaaag agcagtggga ataggagctt tgttccttgg
     1321 gttcttggga gcagcaggaa gcactatggg cgcagcgtca atgacgctga cggtacaggc
     1381 cagacaatta ttgtctggta tagtgcagca gcagaacaat ttgctgaggg ctattgaggc
     1441 gcaacagcat ctgttgcaac tcacagtctg gggcatcaag cagctccagg caagaatcct
     1501 ggctgtggaa agatacctaa aggatcaaca gctcctgggg atttggggtt gctctggaaa
     1561 actcatttgc accactgctg tgccttggaa tgctagttgg agtaataaat ctctggaaca
     1621 gatttggaat cacacgacct ggatggagtg ggacagagaa attaacaatt acacaagctt
     1681 aatacactcc ttaattgaag aatcgcaaaa ccagcaagaa aagaatgaac aagaattatt
     1741 ggaattagat aaatgggcaa gtttgtggaa ttggtttaac ataacaaatt ggctgtggta
     1801 tataaaatta ttcataatga tagtaggagg cttggtaggt ttaagaatag tttttgctgt
     1861 actttctata gtgaatagag ttaggcaggg atattcacca ttatcgtttc agacccacct
     1921 cccaaccccg aggggacccg acaggcccga aggaatagaa gaagaaggtg gagagagaga
     1981 cagagacaga tccattcgat tagtgaacgg atcggcactg cgtgcgccaa ttctgcagac
     2041 aaatggcagt attcatccac aattttaaaa gaaaaggggg gattgggggg tacagtgcag
     2101 gggaaagaat agtagacata atagcaacag acatacaaac taaagaatta caaaaacaaa
     2161 ttacaaaaat tcaaaatttt cgggtttatt acagggacag cagagatcca gtttggttag
     2221 taccgggccc gctctagtcc ggaatcagtc ctgctcctcg gccacgaagt gcacgcagtt
     2281 gccggccggg tcgcgcaggg cgaactcccg cccccacggc tgctcgccga tctcggtcat
     2341 ggccggcccg gaggcgtccc ggaagttcgt ggacacgacc tccgaccact cggcgtacag
     2401 ctcgtccagg ccgcgcaccc acacccaggc cagggtgttg tccggcacca cctggtcctg
     2461 gaccgcgctg atgaacaggg tcacgtcgtc ccggaccaca ccggcgaagt cgtcctccac
     2521 gaagtcccgg gagaacccga gccggtcggt ccagaactcg accgctccgg cgacgtcgcg
     2581 cgcggtgagc accggaacgg cactggtcaa cttggccatg gtggccctcc tatagtgagt
     2641 cgtattatac tatgccgata tactatgccg atgattaatt gtcaacacgt gctgcaggtc
     2701 cgaggttcta gacgtattac cgccatgcat tagttattaa tagtaatcaa ttacggggtc
     2761 attagttcat agcccatata tggagttccg cgttacataa cttacggtaa atggcccgcc
     2821 tggctgaccg cccaacgacc cccgcccatt gacgtcaata atgacgtatg ttcccatagt
     2881 aacgccaata gggactttcc attgacgtca atgggtggag tatttacggt aaactgccca
     2941 cttggcagta catcaagtgt atcatatgcc aagtacgccc cctattgacg tcaatgacgg
     3001 taaatggccc gcctggcatt atgcccagta catgacctta tgggactttc ctacttggca
     3061 gtacatctac gtattagtca tcgctattac catggtgatg cggttttggc agtacatcaa
     3121 tgggcgtgga tagcggtttg actcacgggg atttccaagt ctccacccca ttgacgtcaa
     3181 tgggagtttg ttttggcacc aaaatcaacg ggactttcca aaatgtcgta acaactccgc
     3241 cccattgacg caaatgggcg gtaggcgtgt acggtgggag gtctatataa gcagagctcg
     3301 tttagtgaac cgtcagatcg cctggagacg ccatccacgc tgttttgacc tccatagaag
     3361 acaccgactc tactagagga tctgccacca gctagcgcca ccatggaaac ggacaccctg
     3421 ctgctgtggg tgctgttgtt gtgggtgcca ggatctacag gcgacggcgc cgattacaag
     3481 gaccacgatg gcgactataa ggatcacgac atcgactaca aggacgatga cgacaagtta
     3541 attaacaaca tcatgatgac gcagagcccc agcagcctgg ctgtttctgc tggcgagaaa
     3601 gtgaccatga cctgcaagag cagccagagc gtgctgtact ccagcaacca gaagaactac
     3661 ctggcctggt atcagcagaa gcccggccag tctcctaagc tgctgatcta ctgggccagc
     3721 accagagaaa gcggcgtgcc cgatagattc acaggctctg gcagcggcac cgacttcacc
     3781 ctgacaatca gtagcgtgca gcccgaggat ctggccgtgt actactgtca ccagtacctg
     3841 agcagccaca cctttggcgg cggaacaaag ctggaaatca agagaggcgg aggcggatca
     3901 ggtggcggtg gatctggcgg tggtggatct caacttcagc agccaggcgc agaacttgtg
     3961 cggcctggat ctagcgtgaa gctgagctgt aaagccagcg gctacacctt caccagatac
     4021 tggatccact gggtcaagca gcggcctatc cagggactcg agtggatcgg caatatcgac
     4081 cccagcgaca gcgagacaca ctacaatcag aagttcaagg acaaggccac actgaccgtg
     4141 gacaagtcta gcggcacagc ctacatgcag ctgtccagcc tgacaagcga ggacagcgcc
     4201 gtgtattatt gcgccaccga ggacctgtac tacgccatgg aatattgggg ccagggcacc
     4261 agcgtgaccg ttagctctac cggtgaccag agcaacagcg aggaagccaa gaaagaagag
     4321 gccaaaaaag aggaagctaa aaagtccaac tccatcgatg ccgtcggcca ggacacccaa
     4381 gaagtgatcg tcgtccctca cagcctgcct ttcaaggtgg tggtcatcag cgccattctg
     4441 gccctggtgg tgctgaccat catcagcctg atcatcctga ttatgctgtg gcagaagaag
     4501 cccagatagt cagcggccgc aaattccgcc cctctccctc ccccccccct aacgttactg
     4561 gccgaagccg cttggaataa ggccggtgtg cgtttgtcta tatgttattt tccaccatat
     4621 tgccgtcttt tggcaatgtg agggcccgga aacctggccc tgtcttcttg acgagcattc
     4681 ctaggggtct ttcccctctc gccaaaggaa tgcaaggtct gttgaatgtc gtgaaggaag
     4741 cagttcctct ggaagcttct tgaagacaaa caacgtctgt agcgaccctt tgcaggcagc
     4801 ggaacccccc acctggcgac aggtgcctct gcggccaaaa gccacgtgta taagatacac
     4861 ctgcaaaggc ggcacaaccc cagtgccacg ttgtgagttg gatagttgtg gaaagagtca
     4921 aatggctctc ctcaagcgta ttcaacaagg ggctgaagga tgcccagaag gtaccccatt
     4981 gtatgggatc tgatctgggg cctcggtgca catgctttac atgtgtttag tcgaggttaa
     5041 aaaaacgtct aggccccccg aaccacgggg acgtggtttt cctttgaaaa acacgataat
     5101 accatggcca ccgagtacaa gcccacggtg cgcctcgcca cccgcgacga cgtcccccgg
     5161 gccgtacgca ccctcgccgc cgcgttcgcc gactaccccg ccacgcgcca caccgtcgac
     5221 ccggaccgcc acatcgagcg ggtcaccgag ctgcaagaac tcttcctcac gcgcgtcggg
     5281 ctcgacatcg gcaaggtgtg ggtcgcggac gacggcgccg cggtggcggt ctggaccacg
     5341 ccggagagcg tcgaagcggg ggcggtgttc gccgagatcg gctcgcgcat ggccgagttg
     5401 agcggttccc ggctggccgc gcagcaacag atggaaggcc tcctggcgcc gcaccggccc
     5461 aaggagcccg cgtggttcct ggccaccgtc ggcgtctcgc ccgaccacca gggcaagggt
     5521 ctgggcagcg ccgtcgtgct ccccggagtg gaggcggccg agcgcgctgg ggtgcccgcc
     5581 ttcctggaga cctccgcgcc ccgcaacctc cccttctacg agcggctcgg cttcaccgtc
     5641 accgccgacg tcgaggtgcc cgaaggaccg cgcacctggt gcatgacccg caagcccggt
     5701 gcctgagttt gtttgaatga ggcttcagta ctttacagaa tcgttgcctg cacatcttgg
     5761 aaacacttgc tgggattact tcttcaggtt cgcgtctgga acaatcaacc tctggattac
     5821 aaaatttgtg aaagattgac tggtattctt aactatgttg ctccttttac gctatgtgga
     5881 tacgctgctt taatgccttt gtatcatgct attgcttccc gtatggcttt cattttctcc
     5941 tccttgtata aatcctggtt gctgtctctt tatgaggagt tgtggcccgt tgtcaggcaa
     6001 cgtggcgtgg tgtgcactgt gtttgctgac gcaaccccca ctggttgggg cattgccacc
     6061 acctgtcagc tcctttccgg gactttcgct ttccccctcc ctattgccac ggcggaactc
     6121 atcgccgcct gccttgcccg ctgctggaca ggggctcggc tgttgggcac tgacaattcc
     6181 gtggtgttgt cggggaagct gacgtccttt ccatggctgc tcgcctgtgt tgccacctgg
     6241 attctgcgcg ggacgtcctt ctgctacgtc ccttcggccc tcaatccagc ggaccttcct
     6301 tcccgcggcc tgctgccggc tctgcggcct cttccgcgtc ttcgccttcg ccctcagacg
     6361 agtcggatct ccctttgggc cgcctccccg cctggaatta attctgcagt cgagacctag
     6421 aaaaacatgg agcaatcaca agtagcaata cagcagctac caatgctgat tgtgcctggc
     6481 tagaagcaca agaggaggag gaggtgggtt ttccagtcac acctcaggta cctttaagac
     6541 caatgactta caaggcagct gtagatctta gccacttttt aaaagaaaag aggggactgg
     6601 aagggctaat tcactcccaa cgaagacaag atctgctttt tgcttgtact gggtctctct
     6661 ggttagacca gatctgagcc tgggagctct ctggctaact agggaaccca ctgcttaagc
     6721 ctcaataaag cttgccttga gtgcttcaag tagtgtgtgc ccgtctgttg tgtgactctg
     6781 gtaactagag atccctcaga cccttttagt cagtgtggaa aatctctagc agtagtagtt
     6841 catgtcatct tattattcag tatttataac ttgcaaagaa atgaatatca gagagtgaga
     6901 ggccttgaca ttgtttaaac ccgctgatca gcctcgactg tgccttctag ttgccagcca
     6961 tctgttgttt gcccctcccc cgtgccttcc ttgaccctgg aaggtgccac tcccactgtc
     7021 ctttcctaat aaaatgagga aattgcatcg cattgtctga gtaggtgtca ttctattctg
     7081 gggggtgggg tggggcagga cagcaagggg gaggattggg aagacaatag caggcatgct
     7141 ggggatgcgg tgggctctat ggcttctgag gcggaaagaa ccagctgggg ctctaggggg
     7201 tatccccnnn nnnnnnnnnn nnnnnnnnnn nnnnnnnnnn nnnnnnnnnn nnnnnnnnnn
     7261 nnnnnnnnnn nnnnnnnnnn nnnnnnnnnn nnnnnnnnnn nnnnnnnnnn nnnnnnnnnn
     7321 nnnnnnnnnn ncnnnnnnnn nnnnnnnnnn nnnnnnnnnn nnnnnnnnnn nnnnnnnnnn
     7381 nnnnnnnnnn nnnnnnnnnn nnnnnnnnnn nnnnnnnnnn nnnannnnnn nnnnnnnnnn
     7441 nnnnnnnnnn nnnnnnnnnn nnnnnnnnnn nnncctttga cgttggagtc cacgttcttt
     7501 aatagtggac tcttgttcca aactggaaca acactcaacc ctatctcggt ctattctttt
     7561 gatttataag ggattttgcc gatttcggcc tattggttaa aaaatgagct gatttaacaa
     7621 aaatttaacg cgaattaatt ctgtggaatg tgtgtcagtt agggtgtgga aagtccccag
     7681 gctccccagc aggcagaagt atgcaaagca tgcatctcaa ttagtcagca accaggtgtg
     7741 gaaagtcccc aggctcccca gcaggcagaa gtatgcaaag catgcatctc aattagtcag
     7801 caaccatagt cccgccccta actccgccca tcccgcccct aactccgccc agttccgccc
     7861 attctccgcc ccatggctga ctaatttttt ttatttatgc agaggccgag gccgcctctg
     7921 cctctgagct attccagaag tagtgaggag gcttttttgg aggcctaggc ttttgcaaaa
     7981 agctcccggg agcttgtata tccattttcg gatctgatca gcacgtgatg aaaaagcctg
     8041 aactcaccgc gacgtctgtc gagaagtttc tgatcgaaaa gttcgacagc gtctccgacc
     8101 tgatgcagct ctcggagggc gaagaatctc gtgctttcag cttcgatgta ggagggcgtg
     8161 gatatgtcct gcgggtaaat agctgcgccg atggtttcta caaagatcgt tatgtttatc
     8221 ggcactttgc atcggccgcg ctcccgattc cggaagtgct tgacattggg gaattcagcg
     8281 agagcctgac ctattgcatc tcccgccgtg cacagggtgt cacgttgcaa gacctgcctg
     8341 aaaccgaact gcccgctgtt ctgcagccgg tcgcggaggc catggatgcg atcgctgcgg
     8401 ccgatcttag ccagacgagc gggttcggcc cattcggacc gcaaggaatc ggtcaataca
     8461 ctacatggcg tgatttcata tgcgcgattg ctgatcccca tgtgtatcac tggcaaactg
     8521 tgatggacga caccgtcagt gcgtccgtcg cgcaggctct cgatgagctg atgctttggg
     8581 ccgaggactg ccccgaagtc cggcacctcg tgcacgcgga tttcggctcc aacaatgtcc
     8641 tgacggacaa tggccgcata acagcggtca ttgactggag cgaggcgatg ttcggggatt
     8701 cccaatacga ggtcgccaac atcttcttct ggaggccgtg gttggcttgt atggagcagc
     8761 agacgcgcta cttcgagcgg aggcatccgg agcttgcagg atcgccgcgg ctccgggcgt
     8821 atatgctccg cattggtctt gaccaactct atcagagctt ggttgacggc aatttcgatg
     8881 atgcagcttg ggcgcagggt cgatgcgacg caatcgtccg atccggagcc gggactgtcg
     8941 ggcgtacaca aatcgcccgc agaagcgcgg ccgtctggac cgatggctgt gtagaagtac
     9001 tcgccgatag tggaaaccga cgccccagca ctcgtccgag ggcaaaggaa tagcacgtgc
     9061 tacgagattt cgattccacc gccgccttct atgaaaggtt gggcttcgga atcgttttcc
     9121 gggacgccgg ctggatgatc ctccagcgcg gggatctcat gctggagttc ttcgcccacc
     9181 ccaacttgtt tattgcagct tataatggtt acaaataaag caatagcatc acaaatttca
     9241 caaataaagc atttttttca ctgcattcta gttgtggttt gtccaaactc atcaatgtat
     9301 cttatcatgt ctgtataccg tcgacctcta gctagagctt ggcgtaatca tggtcatagc
     9361 tgtttcctgt gtgaaattgt tatccgctca caattccaca caacatacga gccggaagca
     9421 taaagtgtaa agcctggggt gcctaatgag tgagctaact cacattaatt gcgttgcgct
     9481 cactgcccgc tttccagtcg ggaaacctgt cgtgccagct gcattaatga atcggccaac
     9541 gcgcggggag aggcggtttg cgtattgggc gctcttccgc ttcctcgctc actgactcgc
     9601 tgcgctcggt cgttcggctg cggcgagcgg tatcagctca ctcaaaggcg gtaatacggt
     9661 tatccacaga atcaggggat aacgcaggaa agaacatgtg agcaaaaggc cagcaaaagg
     9721 ccaggaaccg taaaaaggcc gcgttgctgg cgtttttcca taggctccgc ccccctgacg
     9781 agcatcacaa aaatcgacgc tcaagtcaga ggtggcgaaa cccgacagga ctataaagat
     9841 accaggcgtt tccccctgga agctccctcg tgcgctctcc tgttccgacc ctgccgctta
     9901 ccggatacct gtccgccttt ctcccttcgg gaagcgtggc gctttctcat agctcacgct
     9961 gtaggtatct cagttcggtg taggtcgttc gctccaagct gggctgtgtg cacgaacccc
    10021 ccgttcagcc cgaccgctgc gccttatccg gtaactatcg tcttgagtcc aacccggtaa
    10081 gacacgactt atcgccactg gcagcagcca ctggtaacag gattagcaga gcgaggtatg
    10141 taggcggtgc tacagagttc ttgaagtggt ggcctaacta cggctacact agaagaacag
    10201 tatttggtat ctgcgctctg ctgaagccag ttaccttcgg aaaaagagtt ggtagctctt
    10261 gatccggcaa acaaaccacc gctggtagcg gtggtttttt tgtttgcaag cagcagatta
    10321 cgcgcagaaa aaaaggatct caagaagatc ctttgatctt ttctacgggg tctgacgctc
    10381 agtggaacga aaactcacgt taagggattt tggtcatgag attatcaaaa aggatcttca
    10441 cctagatcct tttaaattaa aaatgaagtt ttaaatcaat ctaaagtata tatgagtaaa
    10501 cttggtctga cagttaccaa tgcttaatca gtgaggcacc tatctcagcg atctgtctat
    10561 ttcgttcatc catagttgcc tgactccccg tcgtgtagat aactacgata cgggagggct
    10621 taccatctgg ccccagtgct gcaatgatac cgcgagaccc acgctcaccg gctccagatt
    10681 tatcagcaat aaaccagcca gccggaaggg ccgagcgcag aagtggtcct gcaactttat
    10741 ccgcctccat ccagtctatt aattgttgcc gggaagctag agtaagtagt tcgccagtta
    10801 atagtttgcg caacgttgtt gccattgcta caggcatcgt ggtgtcacgc tcgtcgtttg
    10861 gtatggcttc attcagctcc ggttcccaac gatcaaggcg agttacatga tcccccatgt
    10921 tgtgcaaaaa agcggttagc tccttcggtc ctccgatcgt tgtcagaagt aagttggccg
    10981 cagtgttatc actcatggtt atggcagcac tgcataattc tcttactgtc atgccatccg
    11041 taagatgctt ttctgtgact ggtgagtact caaccaagtc attctgagaa tagtgtatgc
    11101 ggcgaccgag ttgctcttgc ccggcgtcaa tacgggataa taccgcgcca catagcagaa
    11161 ctttaaaagt gctcatcatt ggaaaacgtt cttcggggcg aaaactctca aggatcttac
    11221 cgctgttgag atccagttcg atgtaaccca ctcgtgcacc caactgatct tcagcatctt
    11281 ttactttcac cagcgtttct gggtgagcaa aaacaggaag gcaaaatgcc gcaaaaaagg
    11341 gaataagggc gacacggaaa tgttgaatac tcatactctt cctttttcaa tattattgaa
    11401 gcatttatca gggttattgt ctcatgagcg gatacatatt tgaatgtatt tagaaaaata
    11461 aacaaatagg ggttccgcgc acatttcccc gaaaagtgcc acctgacgtc gacggatcgg
    11521 gagatcaact tgtttattgc agcttataat ggttacaaat aaagcaatag catcacaaat
    11581 ttcacaaata aagcattttt ttcactgcat tctagttgtg gtttgtccaa actcatcaat
    11641 gtatcttatc atgtctggat caactggata actcaagcta accaaaatca tcccaaactt
    11701 cccaccccat accctattac cactgccaat tacctgtggt ttcatttact ctaaacctgt
    11761 gattcctctg aattattttc attttaaaga aattgtattt gttaaatatg tactacaaac
    11821 ttagtagt
//
