# Supplementary material for: Bioengineering multifunctional extracellular vesicles for targeted delivery of biologics to T cells
Source: bioRxiv preprint, doi:10.1101/2022.05.14.491879, version 1 (2022-05-14)
Supplement: Source Data [file 491879_file03.zip › SourceData/Plasmid_Maps/pDMS201.gb]

LOCUS       Exported               12686 bp ds-DNA     circular SYN 15-MAR-2022
DEFINITION  synthetic circular DNA
ACCESSION   .
VERSION     .
KEYWORDS    .
SOURCE      synthetic DNA construct
  ORGANISM  recombinant plasmid
REFERENCE   1  (bases 1 to 12686)
  AUTHORS   Leonard Lab
  TITLE     Direct Submission
  JOURNAL   Exported Tuesday, Mar 15, 2022 from SnapGene 5.1.7
            https://www.snapgene.com
FEATURES             Location/Qualifiers
     source          1..12686
                     /organism="recombinant plasmid"
                     /mol_type="other DNA"
     misc_feature    454..634
                     /label=HIV-1_5_LTR
     misc_feature    745..789
                     /label=HIV-1_psi_pack
     misc_feature    1303..1536
                     /label=RRE
                     /label=TRE
                     /note="promoter"
     misc_feature    2067..2082
                     /label=cPPT
                     /note=" central polypurine tract helps translocation into 
                     the nucleus of non-dividing cells"
     CDS             complement(2245..2619)
                     /codon_start=1
                     /label=zeoR
                     /note="bacterial resistance marker, Zeocin resistance"
                     /translation="MAKLTSAVPVLTARDVAGAVEFWTDRLGFSRDFVEDDFAGVVRDD
                     VTLFISAVQDQVVPDNTLAWVWVRGLDELYAEWSEVVSTNFRDASGPAMTEIGEQPWGR
                     EFALRDPAGNCVHFVAEEQD"
     misc_feature    2738..3180
                     /label=CMV IE
     CDS             3390
                     /codon_start=1
                     /label=turboGFP
                     /note="marker to track shRNAmir expression,TurboGFP is an 
                     improved variant of the green fluorescent protein CopGFP 
                     cloned from copepod Pontellina plumata  [Shagin et al., 
                     2004]. It possesses bright green fluorescence (excitation/ 
                     emission max = 482/ 502 "
                     /translation=""
     CDS             3403..3465
                     /codon_start=1
                     /label=IgK leader
                     /translation="METDTLLLWVLLLWVPGSTGD"
     CDS             3472..3537
                     /codon_start=1
                     /label=3xFLAG
                     /translation="DYKDHDGDYKDHDIDYKDDDDK"
     CDS             3547..3885
                     /codon_start=1
                     /label=CD2 scFv VL
                     /translation="NIMMTQSPSSLAVSAGEKVTMTCKSSQSVLYSSNQKNYLAWYQQK
                     PGQSPKLLIYWASTRESGVPDRFTGSGSGTDFTLTISSVQPEDLAVYYCHQYLSSHTFG
                     GGTKLEIKR"
     CDS             3886..3930
                     /codon_start=1
                     /label=(Gly4Ser)3
                     /translation="GGGGSGGGGSGGGGS"
     CDS             3931..4278
                     /codon_start=1
                     /label=CD2 scFv VH
                     /translation="QLQQPGAELVRPGSSVKLSCKASGYTFTRYWIHWVKQRPIQGLEW
                     IGNIDPSDSETHYNQKFKDKATLTVDKSSGTAYMQLSSLTSEDSAVYYCATEDLYYAME
                     YWGQGTSVTVSS"
     CDS             4285..4353
                     /codon_start=1
                     /label=helical linker
                     /translation="DQSNSEEAKKEEAKKEEAKKSNS"
     CDS             4360..5367
                     /codon_start=1
                     /label=C1C2
                     /translation="YTCTCLKGYAGNHCETKCVEPLGLENGNIANSQIAASSVRVTFLG
                     LQHWVPELARLNRAGMVNAWTPSSNDDNPWIQVNLLRRMWVTGVVTQGASRLASHEYLK
                     AFKVAYSLNGHEFDFIHDVNKKHKEFVGNWNKNAVHVNLFETPVEAQYVRLYPTSCHTA
                     CTLRFELLGCELNGCANPLGLKNNSIPDKQITASSSYKTWGLHLFSWNPSYARLDKQGN
                     FNAWVAGSYGNDQWLQVDLGSSKEVTGIITQGARNFGSVQFVASYKVAYSNDSANWTEY
                     QDPRTGSSKIFPGNWDNHSHKKNLFETPILARYVRILPVAWHNRIALRLELLGC"
     misc_feature    5462..5955
                     /label=IRES
     CDS             5962..6564
                     /codon_start=1
                     /label=puroR
                     /note="puromycin resistance"
                     /translation="MATEYKPTVRLATRDDVPRAVRTLAAAFADYPATRHTVDPDRHIE
                     RVTELQELFLTRVGLDIGKVWVADDGAAVAVWTTPESVEAGAVFAEIGSRMAELSGSRL
                     AAQQQMEGLLAPHRPKEPAWFLATVGVSPDHQGKGLGSAVVLPGVEAAERAGVPAFLET
                     SAPRNLPFYERLGFTVTADVEVPEGPRTWCMTRKPGA"
     misc_feature    6585..6648
                     /label=mR30upstream
     misc_feature    6663..7238
                     /label=WRE
                     /note="enhances the stability and translation of 
                     transcripts)"
     misc_feature    7609..7689
                     /label=HIV-1_3_LTR
     misc_feature    8688..8765
                     /label=SV40_origin
     misc_feature    10598..11217
                     /label=pUCorigin
     CDS             complement(11372..12232)
                     /codon_start=1
                     /label=amp R
                     /note=" -lactamase"
                     /translation="MSIQHFRVALIPFFAAFCLPVFAHPETLVKVKDAEDQLGARVGYI
                     ELDLNSGKILESFRPEERFPMMSTFKVLLCGAVLSRIDAGQEQLGRRIHYSQNDLVEYS
                     PVTEKHLTDGMTVRELCSAAITMSDNTAANLLLTTIGGPKELTAFLHNMGDHVTRLDRW
                     EPELNEAIPNDERDTTMPVAMATTLRKLLTGELLTLASRQQLIDWMEADKVAGPLLRSA
                     LPAGWFIADKSGAGERGSRGIIAALGPDGKPSRIVVIYTTGSQATMDERNRQIAEIGAS
                     LIKHW"
ORIGIN
        1 tggaagggct aattcactcc caaagaagac aagatatcct tgatctgtgg atctaccaca
       61 cacaaggcta cttccctgat tagcagaact acacaccagg gccaggggtc agatatccac
      121 tgacctttgg atggtgctac aagctagtac cagttgagcc agataaggta gaagaggcca
      181 ataaaggaga gaacaccagc ttgttacacc ctgtgagcct gcatgggatg gatgacccgg
      241 agagagaagt gttagagtgg aggtttgaca gccgcctagc atttcatcac gtggcccgag
      301 agctgcatcc ggagtacttc aagaactgct gatatcgagc ttgctacaag ggactttccg
      361 ctggggactt tccagggagg cgtggcctgg gcgggactgg ggagtggcga gccctcagat
      421 cctgcatata agcagctgct ttttgcctgt actgggtctc tctggttaga ccagatctga
      481 gcctgggagc tctctggcta actagggaac ccactgctta agcctcaata aagcttgcct
      541 tgagtgcttc aagtagtgtg tgcccgtctg ttgtgtgact ctggtaacta gagatccctc
      601 agaccctttt agtcagtgtg gaaaatctct agcagtggcg cccgaacagg gacttgaaag
      661 cgaaagggaa accagaggag ctctctcgac gcaggactcg gcttgctgaa gcgcgcacgg
      721 caagaggcga ggggcggcga ctggtgagta cgccaaaaat tttgactagc ggaggctaga
      781 aggagagaga tgggtgcgag agcgtcagta ttaagcgggg gagaattaga tcgcgatggg
      841 aaaaaattcg gttaaggcca gggggaaaga aaaaatataa attaaaacat atagtatggg
      901 caagcaggga gctagaacga ttcgcagtta atcctggcct gttagaaaca tcagaaggct
      961 gtagacaaat actgggacag ctacaaccat cccttcagac aggatcagaa gaacttagat
     1021 cattatataa tacagtagca accctctatt gtgtgcatca aaggatagag ataaaagaca
     1081 ccaaggaagc tttagacaag atagaggaag agcaaaacaa aagtaagacc accgcacagc
     1141 aagcggccgg ccgctgatct tcagacctgg aggaggagat atgagggaca attggagaag
     1201 tgaattatat aaatataaag tagtaaaaat tgaaccatta ggagtagcac ccaccaaggc
     1261 aaagagaaga gtggtgcaga gagaaaaaag agcagtggga ataggagctt tgttccttgg
     1321 gttcttggga gcagcaggaa gcactatggg cgcagcgtca atgacgctga cggtacaggc
     1381 cagacaatta ttgtctggta tagtgcagca gcagaacaat ttgctgaggg ctattgaggc
     1441 gcaacagcat ctgttgcaac tcacagtctg gggcatcaag cagctccagg caagaatcct
     1501 ggctgtggaa agatacctaa aggatcaaca gctcctgggg atttggggtt gctctggaaa
     1561 actcatttgc accactgctg tgccttggaa tgctagttgg agtaataaat ctctggaaca
     1621 gatttggaat cacacgacct ggatggagtg ggacagagaa attaacaatt acacaagctt
     1681 aatacactcc ttaattgaag aatcgcaaaa ccagcaagaa aagaatgaac aagaattatt
     1741 ggaattagat aaatgggcaa gtttgtggaa ttggtttaac ataacaaatt ggctgtggta
     1801 tataaaatta ttcataatga tagtaggagg cttggtaggt ttaagaatag tttttgctgt
     1861 actttctata gtgaatagag ttaggcaggg atattcacca ttatcgtttc agacccacct
     1921 cccaaccccg aggggacccg acaggcccga aggaatagaa gaagaaggtg gagagagaga
     1981 cagagacaga tccattcgat tagtgaacgg atcggcactg cgtgcgccaa ttctgcagac
     2041 aaatggcagt attcatccac aattttaaaa gaaaaggggg gattgggggg tacagtgcag
     2101 gggaaagaat agtagacata atagcaacag acatacaaac taaagaatta caaaaacaaa
     2161 ttacaaaaat tcaaaatttt cgggtttatt acagggacag cagagatcca gtttggttag
     2221 taccgggccc gctctagtcc ggaatcagtc ctgctcctcg gccacgaagt gcacgcagtt
     2281 gccggccggg tcgcgcaggg cgaactcccg cccccacggc tgctcgccga tctcggtcat
     2341 ggccggcccg gaggcgtccc ggaagttcgt ggacacgacc tccgaccact cggcgtacag
     2401 ctcgtccagg ccgcgcaccc acacccaggc cagggtgttg tccggcacca cctggtcctg
     2461 gaccgcgctg atgaacaggg tcacgtcgtc ccggaccaca ccggcgaagt cgtcctccac
     2521 gaagtcccgg gagaacccga gccggtcggt ccagaactcg accgctccgg cgacgtcgcg
     2581 cgcggtgagc accggaacgg cactggtcaa cttggccatg gtggccctcc tatagtgagt
     2641 cgtattatac tatgccgata tactatgccg atgattaatt gtcaacacgt gctgcaggtc
     2701 cgaggttcta gacgtattac cgccatgcat tagttattaa tagtaatcaa ttacggggtc
     2761 attagttcat agcccatata tggagttccg cgttacataa cttacggtaa atggcccgcc
     2821 tggctgaccg cccaacgacc cccgcccatt gacgtcaata atgacgtatg ttcccatagt
     2881 aacgccaata gggactttcc attgacgtca atgggtggag tatttacggt aaactgccca
     2941 cttggcagta catcaagtgt atcatatgcc aagtacgccc cctattgacg tcaatgacgg
     3001 taaatggccc gcctggcatt atgcccagta catgacctta tgggactttc ctacttggca
     3061 gtacatctac gtattagtca tcgctattac catggtgatg cggttttggc agtacatcaa
     3121 tgggcgtgga tagcggtttg actcacgggg atttccaagt ctccacccca ttgacgtcaa
     3181 tgggagtttg ttttggcacc aaaatcaacg ggactttcca aaatgtcgta acaactccgc
     3241 cccattgacg caaatgggcg gtaggcgtgt acggtgggag gtctatataa gcagagctcg
     3301 tttagtgaac cgtcagatcg cctggagacg ccatccacgc tgttttgacc tccatagaag
     3361 acaccgactc tactagagga tctgccacca gctagcgcca ccatggaaac ggacaccctg
     3421 ctgctgtggg tgctgttgtt gtgggtgcca ggatctacag gcgacggcgc cgattacaag
     3481 gaccacgatg gcgactataa ggatcacgac atcgactaca aggacgatga cgacaagtta
     3541 attaacaaca tcatgatgac gcagagcccc agcagcctgg ctgtttctgc tggcgagaaa
     3601 gtgaccatga cctgcaagag cagccagagc gtgctgtact ccagcaacca gaagaactac
     3661 ctggcctggt atcagcagaa gcccggccag tctcctaagc tgctgatcta ctgggccagc
     3721 accagagaaa gcggcgtgcc cgatagattc acaggctctg gcagcggcac cgacttcacc
     3781 ctgacaatca gtagcgtgca gcccgaggat ctggccgtgt actactgtca ccagtacctg
     3841 agcagccaca cctttggcgg cggaacaaag ctggaaatca agagaggcgg aggcggatca
     3901 ggtggcggtg gatctggcgg tggtggatct caacttcagc agccaggcgc agaacttgtg
     3961 cggcctggat ctagcgtgaa gctgagctgt aaagccagcg gctacacctt caccagatac
     4021 tggatccact gggtcaagca gcggcctatc cagggactcg agtggatcgg caatatcgac
     4081 cccagcgaca gcgagacaca ctacaatcag aagttcaagg acaaggccac actgaccgtg
     4141 gacaagtcta gcggcacagc ctacatgcag ctgtccagcc tgacaagcga ggacagcgcc
     4201 gtgtattatt gcgccaccga ggacctgtac tacgccatgg aatattgggg ccagggcacc
     4261 agcgtgaccg ttagctctac cggtgaccag agcaacagcg aggaagccaa gaaagaagag
     4321 gccaaaaaag aggaagctaa aaagtccaac tccatcgatt acacctgtac ctgcctgaag
     4381 ggctacgccg gcaatcactg cgagactaag tgcgtggaac ccctgggcct cgaaaacggc
     4441 aatatcgcca atagccagat cgccgccagc agcgtcagag tgacatttct gggactgcag
     4501 cactgggtgc cagagctggc cagactgaat agagccggca tggtcaacgc ctggacaccc
     4561 agcagcaacg acgacaaccc ctggattcaa gtgaacctgc tgcggcgtat gtgggtcaca
     4621 ggcgttgtga cacaaggggc ttccagactg gcctctcacg agtacctgaa ggcctttaag
     4681 gtggcctaca gcctgaacgg ccacgagttc gacttcatcc acgacgtgaa caagaaacac
     4741 aaagagttcg tcggcaactg gaacaagaac gccgtgcacg tgaacctgtt cgagacacct
     4801 gtggaagccc agtacgtgcg gctgtaccct accagctgtc acaccgcttg caccctgaga
     4861 ttcgagctgc tgggctgcga gctgaacggc tgtgctaatc ctctgggcct gaagaacaac
     4921 agcatccccg acaagcagat caccgcctcc agcagctata agacctgggg cctgcacctg
     4981 ttcagctgga atcctagcta cgcccggctg gacaagcagg gcaatttcaa tgcttgggtg
     5041 gccggcagct acggcaacga tcaatggctg caagtggacc tgggcagcag caaagaagtg
     5101 accggcatca tcacccaggg cgctagaaat ttcggcagcg tgcagttcgt ggccagctac
     5161 aaagtggcct actccaacga cagcgccaac tggaccgagt atcaggaccc tagaaccggc
     5221 agctccaaga tcttccccgg caattgggac aaccacagcc acaagaagaa tctcttcgag
     5281 actcccatcc tggccagata tgtgcgcatt ctgcctgtgg cctggcacaa cagaatcgcc
     5341 ctgagactgg aactgctcgg ctgttagtca gcggccgcaa attccgcccc tctccctccc
     5401 ccccccctaa cgttactggc cgaagccgct tggaataagg ccggtgtgcg tttgtctata
     5461 tgttattttc caccatattg ccgtcttttg gcaatgtgag ggcccggaaa cctggccctg
     5521 tcttcttgac gagcattcct aggggtcttt cccctctcgc caaaggaatg caaggtctgt
     5581 tgaatgtcgt gaaggaagca gttcctctgg aagcttcttg aagacaaaca acgtctgtag
     5641 cgaccctttg caggcagcgg aaccccccac ctggcgacag gtgcctctgc ggccaaaagc
     5701 cacgtgtata agatacacct gcaaaggcgg cacaacccca gtgccacgtt gtgagttgga
     5761 tagttgtgga aagagtcaaa tggctctcct caagcgtatt caacaagggg ctgaaggatg
     5821 cccagaaggt accccattgt atgggatctg atctggggcc tcggtgcaca tgctttacat
     5881 gtgtttagtc gaggttaaaa aaacgtctag gccccccgaa ccacggggac gtggttttcc
     5941 tttgaaaaac acgataatac catggccacc gagtacaagc ccacggtgcg cctcgccacc
     6001 cgcgacgacg tcccccgggc cgtacgcacc ctcgccgccg cgttcgccga ctaccccgcc
     6061 acgcgccaca ccgtcgaccc ggaccgccac atcgagcggg tcaccgagct gcaagaactc
     6121 ttcctcacgc gcgtcgggct cgacatcggc aaggtgtggg tcgcggacga cggcgccgcg
     6181 gtggcggtct ggaccacgcc ggagagcgtc gaagcggggg cggtgttcgc cgagatcggc
     6241 tcgcgcatgg ccgagttgag cggttcccgg ctggccgcgc agcaacagat ggaaggcctc
     6301 ctggcgccgc accggcccaa ggagcccgcg tggttcctgg ccaccgtcgg cgtctcgccc
     6361 gaccaccagg gcaagggtct gggcagcgcc gtcgtgctcc ccggagtgga ggcggccgag
     6421 cgcgctgggg tgcccgcctt cctggagacc tccgcgcccc gcaacctccc cttctacgag
     6481 cggctcggct tcaccgtcac cgccgacgtc gaggtgcccg aaggaccgcg cacctggtgc
     6541 atgacccgca agcccggtgc ctgagtttgt ttgaatgagg cttcagtact ttacagaatc
     6601 gttgcctgca catcttggaa acacttgctg ggattacttc ttcaggttcg cgtctggaac
     6661 aatcaacctc tggattacaa aatttgtgaa agattgactg gtattcttaa ctatgttgct
     6721 ccttttacgc tatgtggata cgctgcttta atgcctttgt atcatgctat tgcttcccgt
     6781 atggctttca ttttctcctc cttgtataaa tcctggttgc tgtctcttta tgaggagttg
     6841 tggcccgttg tcaggcaacg tggcgtggtg tgcactgtgt ttgctgacgc aacccccact
     6901 ggttggggca ttgccaccac ctgtcagctc ctttccggga ctttcgcttt ccccctccct
     6961 attgccacgg cggaactcat cgccgcctgc cttgcccgct gctggacagg ggctcggctg
     7021 ttgggcactg acaattccgt ggtgttgtcg gggaagctga cgtcctttcc atggctgctc
     7081 gcctgtgttg ccacctggat tctgcgcggg acgtccttct gctacgtccc ttcggccctc
     7141 aatccagcgg accttccttc ccgcggcctg ctgccggctc tgcggcctct tccgcgtctt
     7201 cgccttcgcc ctcagacgag tcggatctcc ctttgggccg cctccccgcc tggaattaat
     7261 tctgcagtcg agacctagaa aaacatggag caatcacaag tagcaataca gcagctacca
     7321 atgctgattg tgcctggcta gaagcacaag aggaggagga ggtgggtttt ccagtcacac
     7381 ctcaggtacc tttaagacca atgacttaca aggcagctgt agatcttagc cactttttaa
     7441 aagaaaagag gggactggaa gggctaattc actcccaacg aagacaagat ctgctttttg
     7501 cttgtactgg gtctctctgg ttagaccaga tctgagcctg ggagctctct ggctaactag
     7561 ggaacccact gcttaagcct caataaagct tgccttgagt gcttcaagta gtgtgtgccc
     7621 gtctgttgtg tgactctggt aactagagat ccctcagacc cttttagtca gtgtggaaaa
     7681 tctctagcag tagtagttca tgtcatctta ttattcagta tttataactt gcaaagaaat
     7741 gaatatcaga gagtgagagg ccttgacatt gtttaaaccc gctgatcagc ctcgactgtg
     7801 ccttctagtt gccagccatc tgttgtttgc ccctcccccg tgccttcctt gaccctggaa
     7861 ggtgccactc ccactgtcct ttcctaataa aatgaggaaa ttgcatcgca ttgtctgagt
     7921 aggtgtcatt ctattctggg gggtggggtg gggcaggaca gcaaggggga ggattgggaa
     7981 gacaatagca ggcatgctgg ggatgcggtg ggctctatgg cttctgaggc ggaaagaacc
     8041 agctggggct ctagggggta tccccnnnnn nnnnnnnnnn nnnnnnnnnn nnnnnnnnnn
     8101 nnnnnnnnnn nnnnnnnnnn nnnnnnnnnn nnnnnnnnnn nnnnnnnnnn nnnnnnnnnn
     8161 nnnnnnnnnn nnnnnnnnnn nnnnnnnnnc nnnnnnnnnn nnnnnnnnnn nnnnnnnnnn
     8221 nnnnnnnnnn nnnnnnnnnn nnnnnnnnnn nnnnnnnnnn nnnnnnnnnn nnnnnnnnnn
     8281 nannnnnnnn nnnnnnnnnn nnnnnnnnnn nnnnnnnnnn nnnnnnnnnn ncctttgacg
     8341 ttggagtcca cgttctttaa tagtggactc ttgttccaaa ctggaacaac actcaaccct
     8401 atctcggtct attcttttga tttataaggg attttgccga tttcggccta ttggttaaaa
     8461 aatgagctga tttaacaaaa atttaacgcg aattaattct gtggaatgtg tgtcagttag
     8521 ggtgtggaaa gtccccaggc tccccagcag gcagaagtat gcaaagcatg catctcaatt
     8581 agtcagcaac caggtgtgga aagtccccag gctccccagc aggcagaagt atgcaaagca
     8641 tgcatctcaa ttagtcagca accatagtcc cgcccctaac tccgcccatc ccgcccctaa
     8701 ctccgcccag ttccgcccat tctccgcccc atggctgact aatttttttt atttatgcag
     8761 aggccgaggc cgcctctgcc tctgagctat tccagaagta gtgaggaggc ttttttggag
     8821 gcctaggctt ttgcaaaaag ctcccgggag cttgtatatc cattttcgga tctgatcagc
     8881 acgtgatgaa aaagcctgaa ctcaccgcga cgtctgtcga gaagtttctg atcgaaaagt
     8941 tcgacagcgt ctccgacctg atgcagctct cggagggcga agaatctcgt gctttcagct
     9001 tcgatgtagg agggcgtgga tatgtcctgc gggtaaatag ctgcgccgat ggtttctaca
     9061 aagatcgtta tgtttatcgg cactttgcat cggccgcgct cccgattccg gaagtgcttg
     9121 acattgggga attcagcgag agcctgacct attgcatctc ccgccgtgca cagggtgtca
     9181 cgttgcaaga cctgcctgaa accgaactgc ccgctgttct gcagccggtc gcggaggcca
     9241 tggatgcgat cgctgcggcc gatcttagcc agacgagcgg gttcggccca ttcggaccgc
     9301 aaggaatcgg tcaatacact acatggcgtg atttcatatg cgcgattgct gatccccatg
     9361 tgtatcactg gcaaactgtg atggacgaca ccgtcagtgc gtccgtcgcg caggctctcg
     9421 atgagctgat gctttgggcc gaggactgcc ccgaagtccg gcacctcgtg cacgcggatt
     9481 tcggctccaa caatgtcctg acggacaatg gccgcataac agcggtcatt gactggagcg
     9541 aggcgatgtt cggggattcc caatacgagg tcgccaacat cttcttctgg aggccgtggt
     9601 tggcttgtat ggagcagcag acgcgctact tcgagcggag gcatccggag cttgcaggat
     9661 cgccgcggct ccgggcgtat atgctccgca ttggtcttga ccaactctat cagagcttgg
     9721 ttgacggcaa tttcgatgat gcagcttggg cgcagggtcg atgcgacgca atcgtccgat
     9781 ccggagccgg gactgtcggg cgtacacaaa tcgcccgcag aagcgcggcc gtctggaccg
     9841 atggctgtgt agaagtactc gccgatagtg gaaaccgacg ccccagcact cgtccgaggg
     9901 caaaggaata gcacgtgcta cgagatttcg attccaccgc cgccttctat gaaaggttgg
     9961 gcttcggaat cgttttccgg gacgccggct ggatgatcct ccagcgcggg gatctcatgc
    10021 tggagttctt cgcccacccc aacttgttta ttgcagctta taatggttac aaataaagca
    10081 atagcatcac aaatttcaca aataaagcat ttttttcact gcattctagt tgtggtttgt
    10141 ccaaactcat caatgtatct tatcatgtct gtataccgtc gacctctagc tagagcttgg
    10201 cgtaatcatg gtcatagctg tttcctgtgt gaaattgtta tccgctcaca attccacaca
    10261 acatacgagc cggaagcata aagtgtaaag cctggggtgc ctaatgagtg agctaactca
    10321 cattaattgc gttgcgctca ctgcccgctt tccagtcggg aaacctgtcg tgccagctgc
    10381 attaatgaat cggccaacgc gcggggagag gcggtttgcg tattgggcgc tcttccgctt
    10441 cctcgctcac tgactcgctg cgctcggtcg ttcggctgcg gcgagcggta tcagctcact
    10501 caaaggcggt aatacggtta tccacagaat caggggataa cgcaggaaag aacatgtgag
    10561 caaaaggcca gcaaaaggcc aggaaccgta aaaaggccgc gttgctggcg tttttccata
    10621 ggctccgccc ccctgacgag catcacaaaa atcgacgctc aagtcagagg tggcgaaacc
    10681 cgacaggact ataaagatac caggcgtttc cccctggaag ctccctcgtg cgctctcctg
    10741 ttccgaccct gccgcttacc ggatacctgt ccgcctttct cccttcggga agcgtggcgc
    10801 tttctcatag ctcacgctgt aggtatctca gttcggtgta ggtcgttcgc tccaagctgg
    10861 gctgtgtgca cgaacccccc gttcagcccg accgctgcgc cttatccggt aactatcgtc
    10921 ttgagtccaa cccggtaaga cacgacttat cgccactggc agcagccact ggtaacagga
    10981 ttagcagagc gaggtatgta ggcggtgcta cagagttctt gaagtggtgg cctaactacg
    11041 gctacactag aagaacagta tttggtatct gcgctctgct gaagccagtt accttcggaa
    11101 aaagagttgg tagctcttga tccggcaaac aaaccaccgc tggtagcggt ggtttttttg
    11161 tttgcaagca gcagattacg cgcagaaaaa aaggatctca agaagatcct ttgatctttt
    11221 ctacggggtc tgacgctcag tggaacgaaa actcacgtta agggattttg gtcatgagat
    11281 tatcaaaaag gatcttcacc tagatccttt taaattaaaa atgaagtttt aaatcaatct
    11341 aaagtatata tgagtaaact tggtctgaca gttaccaatg cttaatcagt gaggcaccta
    11401 tctcagcgat ctgtctattt cgttcatcca tagttgcctg actccccgtc gtgtagataa
    11461 ctacgatacg ggagggctta ccatctggcc ccagtgctgc aatgataccg cgagacccac
    11521 gctcaccggc tccagattta tcagcaataa accagccagc cggaagggcc gagcgcagaa
    11581 gtggtcctgc aactttatcc gcctccatcc agtctattaa ttgttgccgg gaagctagag
    11641 taagtagttc gccagttaat agtttgcgca acgttgttgc cattgctaca ggcatcgtgg
    11701 tgtcacgctc gtcgtttggt atggcttcat tcagctccgg ttcccaacga tcaaggcgag
    11761 ttacatgatc ccccatgttg tgcaaaaaag cggttagctc cttcggtcct ccgatcgttg
    11821 tcagaagtaa gttggccgca gtgttatcac tcatggttat ggcagcactg cataattctc
    11881 ttactgtcat gccatccgta agatgctttt ctgtgactgg tgagtactca accaagtcat
    11941 tctgagaata gtgtatgcgg cgaccgagtt gctcttgccc ggcgtcaata cgggataata
    12001 ccgcgccaca tagcagaact ttaaaagtgc tcatcattgg aaaacgttct tcggggcgaa
    12061 aactctcaag gatcttaccg ctgttgagat ccagttcgat gtaacccact cgtgcaccca
    12121 actgatcttc agcatctttt actttcacca gcgtttctgg gtgagcaaaa acaggaaggc
    12181 aaaatgccgc aaaaaaggga ataagggcga cacggaaatg ttgaatactc atactcttcc
    12241 tttttcaata ttattgaagc atttatcagg gttattgtct catgagcgga tacatatttg
    12301 aatgtattta gaaaaataaa caaatagggg ttccgcgcac atttccccga aaagtgccac
    12361 ctgacgtcga cggatcggga gatcaacttg tttattgcag cttataatgg ttacaaataa
    12421 agcaatagca tcacaaattt cacaaataaa gcattttttt cactgcattc tagttgtggt
    12481 ttgtccaaac tcatcaatgt atcttatcat gtctggatca actggataac tcaagctaac
    12541 caaaatcatc ccaaacttcc caccccatac cctattacca ctgccaatta cctgtggttt
    12601 catttactct aaacctgtga ttcctctgaa ttattttcat tttaaagaaa ttgtatttgt
    12661 taaatatgta ctacaaactt agtagt
//
