# Supplementary material for: Bioengineering multifunctional extracellular vesicles for targeted delivery of biologics to T cells
Source: bioRxiv preprint, doi:10.1101/2022.05.14.491879, version 1 (2022-05-14)
Supplement: Source Data [file 491879_file03.zip › SourceData/Plasmid_Maps/pDMS87.gb]

LOCUS       Exported                5523 bp ds-DNA     circular SYN 15-MAR-2022
DEFINITION  synthetic circular DNA
ACCESSION   .
VERSION     .
KEYWORDS    .
SOURCE      synthetic DNA construct
  ORGANISM  synthetic DNA construct
REFERENCE   1  (bases 1 to 5523)
  AUTHORS   Leonard Lab
  TITLE     Direct Submission
  JOURNAL   Exported Tuesday, Mar 15, 2022 from SnapGene 5.1.7
            https://www.snapgene.com
FEATURES             Location/Qualifiers
     source          1..5523
                     /organism="synthetic DNA construct"
                     /mol_type="other DNA"
     enhancer        235..614
                     /label=CMV enhancer
                     /note="human cytomegalovirus immediate early enhancer"
     promoter        615..818
                     /label=CMV promoter
                     /note="human cytomegalovirus (CMV) immediate early 
                     promoter"
     promoter        863..881
                     /label=T7 promoter
                     /note="promoter for bacteriophage T7 RNA polymerase"
     misc_feature    895..911
                     /label=MCS
                     /note="multiple cloning site"
     CDS             972..1034
                     /codon_start=1
                     /product="leader sequence from mouse immunoglobulin kappa 
                     light chain"
                     /label=Ig-kappa leader
                     /translation="METDTLLLWVLLLWVPGSTGD"
     CDS             1041..1106
                     /codon_start=1
                     /product="three tandem FLAG(R) epitope tags, followed by an
                     enterokinase cleavage site"
                     /label=3xFLAG
                     /translation="DYKDHDGDYKDHDIDYKDDDDK"
     misc_feature    1116..1454
                     /label=CD2 scFv VL
     misc_feature    1455..1499
                     /label=(Gly4Ser)3
     misc_feature    1500..1847
                     /label=CD2 scFv VH
     misc_feature    1854..1922
                     /label=helical linker
     CDS             1929..2074
                     /codon_start=1
                     /label=PDGFR transmembrane domain
                     /translation="AVGQDTQEVIVVPHSLPFKVVVISAILALVVLTIISLIILIMLWQ
                     KKP"
     misc_feature    2082..2108
                     /label=HA Tag
     misc_feature    2120..2136
                     /label=MCS
                     /note="multiple cloning site"
     polyA_signal    2162..2386
                     /label=bGH poly(A) signal
                     /note="bovine growth hormone polyadenylation signal"
     rep_origin      2432..2860
                     /direction=RIGHT
                     /label=f1 ori
                     /note="f1 bacteriophage origin of replication; arrow 
                     indicates direction of (+) strand synthesis"
     rep_origin      2930..3065
                     /label=SV40 ori
                     /note="SV40 origin of replication"
     polyA_signal    3199..3320
                     /label=SV40 poly(A) signal
                     /note="SV40 polyadenylation signal"
     rep_origin      complement(3771..4356)
                     /direction=LEFT
                     /label=ori
                     /note="high-copy-number ColE1/pMB1/pBR322/pUC origin of 
                     replication"
     CDS             complement(4527..5387)
                     /codon_start=1
                     /gene="bla"
                     /product="beta-lactamase"
                     /label=AmpR
                     /note="confers resistance to ampicillin, carbenicillin, and
                     related antibiotics"
                     /translation="MSIQHFRVALIPFFAAFCLPVFAHPETLVKVKDAEDQLGARVGYI
                     ELDLNSGKILESFRPEERFPMMSTFKVLLCGAVLSRIDAGQEQLGRRIHYSQNDLVEYS
                     PVTEKHLTDGMTVRELCSAAITMSDNTAANLLLTTIGGPKELTAFLHNMGDHVTRLDRW
                     EPELNEAIPNDERDTTMPVAMATTLRKLLTGELLTLASRQQLIDWMEADKVAGPLLRSA
                     LPAGWFIADKSGAGERGSRGIIAALGPDGKPSRIVVIYTTGSQATMDERNRQIAEIGAS
                     LIKHW"
     promoter        complement(5388..5492)
                     /gene="bla"
                     /label=AmpR promoter
ORIGIN
        1 gacggatcgg gagatctccc gatcccctat ggtgcactct cagtacaatc tgctctgatg
       61 ccgcatagtt aagccagtat ctgctccctg cttgtgtgtt ggaggtcgct gagtagtgcg
      121 cgagcaaaat ttaagctaca acaaggcaag gcttgaccga caattgcatg aagaatctgc
      181 ttagggttag gcgttttgcg ctgcttcgcg atgtacgggc cagatatacg cgttgacatt
      241 gattattgac tagttattaa tagtaatcaa ttacggggtc attagttcat agcccatata
      301 tggagttccg cgttacataa cttacggtaa atggcccgcc tggctgaccg cccaacgacc
      361 cccgcccatt gacgtcaata atgacgtatg ttcccatagt aacgccaata gggactttcc
      421 attgacgtca atgggtggag tatttacggt aaactgccca cttggcagta catcaagtgt
      481 atcatatgcc aagtacgccc cctattgacg tcaatgacgg taaatggccc gcctggcatt
      541 atgcccagta catgacctta tgggactttc ctacttggca gtacatctac gtattagtca
      601 tcgctattac catggtgatg cggttttggc agtacatcaa tgggcgtgga tagcggtttg
      661 actcacgggg atttccaagt ctccacccca ttgacgtcaa tgggagtttg ttttggcacc
      721 aaaatcaacg ggactttcca aaatgtcgta acaactccgc cccattgacg caaatgggcg
      781 gtaggcgtgt acggtgggag gtctatataa gcagagctct ctggctaact agagaaccca
      841 ctgcttactg gcttatcgaa attaatacga ctcactatag ggagtcccaa gctggctagc
      901 gtttaaactt aagcttggta ccgagctcgg atccactagt aacggccgcc agtgtgctgg
      961 aattcgccac catggagacc gacacactgc tcctgtgggt gctgctcctg tgggtccctg
     1021 gctccactgg agacggcgcc gactataagg accatgatgg cgactacaaa gaccacgata
     1081 ttgactacaa ggatgacgat gacaagttaa ttaacaatat catgatgact cagtccccaa
     1141 gctccctggc tgtgagcgca ggagagaagg tcaccatgac atgtaagtct tcccagagcg
     1201 tgctgtattc aagcaaccag aagaactacc tggcctggta tcaacagaaa cctggacaga
     1261 gcccaaagct gctcatctat tgggccagca ctagagaatc tggcgtgcct gatcggttca
     1321 caggatctgg ctcagggacc gacttcacat tgactatcag ctccgttcag cccgaggatc
     1381 tggccgtgta ctattgtcat cagtacctga gcagtcacac attcggaggc ggtacaaagc
     1441 tcgaaattaa gaggggcggt ggaggcagtg gcggtggagg gtctggaggg ggaggcagcc
     1501 agctccaaca gccaggagct gagctggtga ggcctggctc cagcgtcaag ctgagctgca
     1561 aagcctctgg atacacattc actagatact ggattcactg ggtcaagcag agacccattc
     1621 agggcctgga atggatcggc aacattgatc ctagcgactc tgagactcac tacaaccaga
     1681 agttcaaaga caaggcaacc ctgaccgttg acaagagttc tggcaccgcc tacatgcagc
     1741 tctcctctct gacaagcgag gactccgccg tgtactattg cgctactgaa gacctctatt
     1801 acgccatgga atattggggc caggggacct ctgtgacagt cagctccacc ggtgaccagt
     1861 ccaatagcga ggaagcaaaa aaggaggaag ccaagaaaga agaggctaag aaatccaaca
     1921 gcatcgatgc tgtgggccag gacacccagg aggtcatcgt ggttccacac tccctgccct
     1981 tcaaggtggt cgttatctcc gccatcctgg ccctcgtggt cctgaccatc attagcctca
     2041 tcattctgat catgctttgg cagaagaaac ctcgcggcag ctacccatat gatgtgcctg
     2101 actacgctta ggcggccgct cgagtctaga gggcccgttt aaacccgctg atcagcctcg
     2161 actgtgcctt ctagttgcca gccatctgtt gtttgcccct cccccgtgcc ttccttgacc
     2221 ctggaaggtg ccactcccac tgtcctttcc taataaaatg aggaaattgc atcgcattgt
     2281 ctgagtaggt gtcattctat tctggggggt ggggtggggc aggacagcaa gggggaggat
     2341 tgggaagtca atagcaggca tgctggggat gcggtgggct ctatggcttc tgaggcggaa
     2401 agaaccagct ggggctctag ggggtatccc cnnnnnnnnn nnnnnnnnnn nnnnnnnnnn
     2461 nnnnnnnnnn nnnnnnnnnn nnnnnnnnnn nnnnnnnnnn nnnnnnnnnn nnnnnnnnnn
     2521 nnnnnnnnnn nnnnnnnnnn nnnnnnnnnn nnnnncnnnn nnnnnnnnnn nnnnnnnnnn
     2581 nnnnnnnnnn nnnnnnnnnn nnnnnnnnnn nnnnnnnnnn nnnnnnnnnn nnnnnnnnnn
     2641 nnnnnnnann nnnnnnnnnn nnnnnnnnnn nnnnnnnnnn nnnnnnnnnn nnnnnnncct
     2701 ttgacgttgg agtccacgtt ctttaatagt ggactcttgt tccaaactgg aacaacactc
     2761 aaccctatct cggtctattc ttttgattta taagggattt tgccgatttc ggcctattgg
     2821 ttaaaaaatg agctgattta acaaaaattt aacgcgaatt aattctgtgg aatgtgtgtc
     2881 agttaggctc aattagtcag caaccatagt cccgccccta actccgccca tcccgcccct
     2941 aactccgccc agttccgccc attctccgcc ccatggctga ctaatttttt ttatttatgc
     3001 agaggccgag gccgcctctg cctctgagct attccagaag tagtgaggag gcttttttgg
     3061 aggcctaggc ttttgcaaaa agctcccggg agcttgtata tccattttcg gaggttgggc
     3121 ttcggaatcg ttttccggga cgccggctgg atgatcctcc agcgcgggga tctcatgctg
     3181 gagttcttcg cccaccccaa cttgtttatt gcagcttata atggttacaa ataaagcaat
     3241 agcatcacaa atttcacaaa taaagcattt ttttcactgc attctagttg tggtttgtcc
     3301 aaactcatca atgtatctta tcatgtctgt ataccgtcga cctctagcta gagcttggcg
     3361 taatcatggt catagctgtt tcctgtgtga aattgttatc cgctcacaat tccacacaac
     3421 atacgagccg gaagcataaa gtgtaaagcc tggggtgcct aatgagtgag ctaactcaca
     3481 ttaattgcgt tgcgctcact gcccgctttc cagtcgggaa acctgtcgtg ccagctgcat
     3541 taatgaatcg gccaacgcgc ggggagaggc ggtttgcgta ttgggcgctc ttccgcttcc
     3601 tcgctcactg actcgctgcg ctcggtcgtt cggctgcggc gagcggtatc agctcactca
     3661 aaggcggtaa tacggttatc cacagaatca ggggataacg caggaaagaa catgtgagca
     3721 aaaggccagc aaaaggccag gaaccgtaaa aaggccgcgt tgctggcgtt tttccatagg
     3781 ctccgccccc ctgacgagca tcacaaaaat cgacgctcaa gtcagaggtg gcgaaacccg
     3841 acaggactat aaagatacca ggcgtttccc cctggaagct ccctcgtgcg ctctcctgtt
     3901 ccgaccctgc cgcttaccgg atacctgtcc gcctttctcc cttcgggaag cgtggcgctt
     3961 tctcatagct cacgctgtag gtatctcagt tcggtgtagg tcgttcgctc caagctgggc
     4021 tgtgtgcacg aaccccccgt tcagcccgac cgctgcgcct tatccggtaa ctatcgtctt
     4081 gagtccaacc cggtaagaca cgacttatcg ccactggcag cagccactgg taacaggatt
     4141 agcagagcga ggtatgtagg cggtgctaca gagttcttga agtggtggcc taactacggc
     4201 tacactagaa gaacagtatt tggtatctgc gctctgctga agccagttac cttcggaaaa
     4261 agagttggta gctcttgatc cggcaaacaa accaccgctg gtagcggttt ttttgtttgc
     4321 aagcagcaga ttacgcgcag aaaaaaagga tctcaagaag atcctttgat cttttctacg
     4381 gggtctgacg ctcagtggaa cgaaaactca cgttaaggga ttttggtcat gagattatca
     4441 aaaaggatct tcacctagat ccttttaaat taaaaatgaa gttttaaatc aatctaaagt
     4501 atatatgagt aaacttggtc tgacagttac caatgcttaa tcagtgaggc acctatctca
     4561 gcgatctgtc tatttcgttc atccatagtt gcctgactcc ccgtcgtgta gataactacg
     4621 atacgggagg gcttaccatc tggccccagt gctgcaatga taccgcgaga tccacgctca
     4681 ccggctccag atttatcagc aataaaccag ccagccggaa gggccgagcg cagaagtggt
     4741 cctgcaactt tatccgcctc catccagtct attaattgtt gccgggaagc tagagtaagt
     4801 agttcgccag ttaatagttt gcgcaacgtt gttgccattg ctacaggcat cgtggtgtca
     4861 cgctcgtcgt ttggtatggc ttcattcagc tccggttccc aacgatcaag gcgagttaca
     4921 tgatccccca tgttgtgcaa aaaagcggtt agctccttcg gtcctccgat cgttgtcaga
     4981 agtaagttgg ccgcagtgtt atcactcatg gttatggcag cactgcataa ttctcttact
     5041 gtcatgccat ccgtaagatg cttttctgtg actggtgagt actcaaccaa gtcattctga
     5101 gaatagtgta tgcggcgacc gagttgctct tgcccggcgt caatacggga taataccgcg
     5161 ccacatagca gaactttaaa agtgctcatc attggaaaac gttcttcggg gcgaaaactc
     5221 tcaaggatct taccgctgtt gagatccagt tcgatgtaac ccactcgtgc acccaactga
     5281 tcttcagcat cttttacttt caccagcgtt tctgggtgag caaaaacagg aaggcaaaat
     5341 gccgcaaaaa agggaataag ggcgacacgg aaatgttgaa tactcatact cttccttttt
     5401 caatattatt gaagcattta tcagggttat tgtctcatga gcggatacat atttgaatgt
     5461 atttagaaaa ataaacaaat aggggttccg cgcacatttc cccgaaaagt gccacctgac
     5521 gtc
//
