# Supplementary material for: Bioengineering multifunctional extracellular vesicles for targeted delivery of biologics to T cells
Source: bioRxiv preprint, doi:10.1101/2022.05.14.491879, version 1 (2022-05-14)
Supplement: Source Data [file 491879_file03.zip › SourceData/Plasmid_Maps/pDMS123.gb]

LOCUS       Exported               10435 bp ds-DNA     circular SYN 15-MAR-2022
DEFINITION  synthetic circular DNA
ACCESSION   .
VERSION     .
KEYWORDS    .
SOURCE      synthetic DNA construct
  ORGANISM  recombinant plasmid
REFERENCE   1  (bases 1 to 10435)
  AUTHORS   Leonard Lab
  TITLE     Direct Submission
  JOURNAL   Exported Tuesday, Mar 15, 2022 from SnapGene 5.1.7
            https://www.snapgene.com
FEATURES             Location/Qualifiers
     source          1..10435
                     /organism="recombinant plasmid"
                     /mol_type="other DNA"
     misc_feature    454..634
                     /label=HIV-1_5_LTR
     misc_feature    745..789
                     /label=HIV-1_psi_pack
     misc_feature    1303..1536
                     /label=TRE
                     /note="promoter"
     misc_feature    2067..2082
                     /label=cPPT
                     /note=" central polypurine tract helps translocation into 
                     the nucleus of non-dividing cells"
     CDS             complement(2245..2619)
                     /codon_start=1
                     /label=zeoR
                     /note="bacterial resistance marker, Zeocin resistance"
                     /translation="MAKLTSAVPVLTARDVAGAVEFWTDRLGFSRDFVEDDFAGVVRDD
                     VTLFISAVQDQVVPDNTLAWVWVRGLDELYAEWSEVVSTNFRDASGPAMTEIGEQPWGR
                     EFALRDPAGNCVHFVAEEQD"
     misc_feature    2738..3180
                     /label=CMV IE
     CDS             3390
                     /codon_start=1
                     /label=turboGFP
                     /note="marker to track shRNAmir expression,TurboGFP is an 
                     improved variant of the green fluorescent protein CopGFP 
                     cloned from copepod Pontellina plumata  [Shagin et al., 
                     2004]. It possesses bright green fluorescence (excitation/ 
                     emission max = 482/ 502 "
                     /translation=""
     CDS             3403..3465
                     /codon_start=1
                     /label=IgK leader
                     /translation="METDTLLLWVLLLWVPGSTGD"
     CDS             3472..3537
                     /codon_start=1
                     /label=3xFLAG
                     /translation="DYKDHDGDYKDHDIDYKDDDDK"
     CDS             3547..3885
                     /codon_start=1
                     /label=CD2 scFv VL
                     /translation="NIMMTQSPSSLAVSAGEKVTMTCKSSQSVLYSSNQKNYLAWYQQK
                     PGQSPKLLIYWASTRESGVPDRFTGSGSGTDFTLTISSVQPEDLAVYYCHQYLSSHTFG
                     GGTKLEIKR"
     CDS             3886..3930
                     /codon_start=1
                     /label=(Gly4Ser)3
                     /translation="GGGGSGGGGSGGGGS"
     CDS             3931..4278
                     /codon_start=1
                     /label=CD2 scFv VH
                     /translation="QLQQPGAELVRPGSSVKLSCKASGYTFTRYWIHWVKQRPIQGLEW
                     IGNIDPSDSETHYNQKFKDKATLTVDKSSGTAYMQLSSLTSEDSAVYYCATEDLYYAME
                     YWGQGTSVTVSS"
     CDS             4285..4353
                     /codon_start=1
                     /label=helical linker
                     /translation="DQSNSEEAKKEEAKKEEAKKSNS"
     CDS             4360..4506
                     /codon_start=1
                     /label=PDGFR transmembrane domain
                     /translation="AVGQDTQEVIVVPHSLPFKVVVISAILALVVLTIISLIILIMLWQ
                     KKPR"
     misc_feature    4530..5118
                     /label=WPRE
                     /note="woodchuck posttranscriptional regulatory element"
     CDS             complement(5001..5012)
                     /codon_start=1
                     /product="Factor Xa recognition and cleavage site"
                     /label=Factor Xa site
                     /translation="IEGR"
     misc_feature    5358..5438
                     /label=HIV-1_3_LTR
     misc_feature    6437..6514
                     /label=SV40_origin
     misc_feature    8347..8966
                     /label=pUCorigin
     CDS             complement(9121..9981)
                     /codon_start=1
                     /label=amp R
                     /note=" -lactamase"
                     /translation="MSIQHFRVALIPFFAAFCLPVFAHPETLVKVKDAEDQLGARVGYI
                     ELDLNSGKILESFRPEERFPMMSTFKVLLCGAVLSRIDAGQEQLGRRIHYSQNDLVEYS
                     PVTEKHLTDGMTVRELCSAAITMSDNTAANLLLTTIGGPKELTAFLHNMGDHVTRLDRW
                     EPELNEAIPNDERDTTMPVAMATTLRKLLTGELLTLASRQQLIDWMEADKVAGPLLRSA
                     LPAGWFIADKSGAGERGSRGIIAALGPDGKPSRIVVIYTTGSQATMDERNRQIAEIGAS
                     LIKHW"
ORIGIN
        1 tggaagggct aattcactcc caaagaagac aagatatcct tgatctgtgg atctaccaca
       61 cacaaggcta cttccctgat tagcagaact acacaccagg gccaggggtc agatatccac
      121 tgacctttgg atggtgctac aagctagtac cagttgagcc agataaggta gaagaggcca
      181 ataaaggaga gaacaccagc ttgttacacc ctgtgagcct gcatgggatg gatgacccgg
      241 agagagaagt gttagagtgg aggtttgaca gccgcctagc atttcatcac gtggcccgag
      301 agctgcatcc ggagtacttc aagaactgct gatatcgagc ttgctacaag ggactttccg
      361 ctggggactt tccagggagg cgtggcctgg gcgggactgg ggagtggcga gccctcagat
      421 cctgcatata agcagctgct ttttgcctgt actgggtctc tctggttaga ccagatctga
      481 gcctgggagc tctctggcta actagggaac ccactgctta agcctcaata aagcttgcct
      541 tgagtgcttc aagtagtgtg tgcccgtctg ttgtgtgact ctggtaacta gagatccctc
      601 agaccctttt agtcagtgtg gaaaatctct agcagtggcg cccgaacagg gacttgaaag
      661 cgaaagggaa accagaggag ctctctcgac gcaggactcg gcttgctgaa gcgcgcacgg
      721 caagaggcga ggggcggcga ctggtgagta cgccaaaaat tttgactagc ggaggctaga
      781 aggagagaga tgggtgcgag agcgtcagta ttaagcgggg gagaattaga tcgcgatggg
      841 aaaaaattcg gttaaggcca gggggaaaga aaaaatataa attaaaacat atagtatggg
      901 caagcaggga gctagaacga ttcgcagtta atcctggcct gttagaaaca tcagaaggct
      961 gtagacaaat actgggacag ctacaaccat cccttcagac aggatcagaa gaacttagat
     1021 cattatataa tacagtagca accctctatt gtgtgcatca aaggatagag ataaaagaca
     1081 ccaaggaagc tttagacaag atagaggaag agcaaaacaa aagtaagacc accgcacagc
     1141 aagcggccgg ccgctgatct tcagacctgg aggaggagat atgagggaca attggagaag
     1201 tgaattatat aaatataaag tagtaaaaat tgaaccatta ggagtagcac ccaccaaggc
     1261 aaagagaaga gtggtgcaga gagaaaaaag agcagtggga ataggagctt tgttccttgg
     1321 gttcttggga gcagcaggaa gcactatggg cgcagcgtca atgacgctga cggtacaggc
     1381 cagacaatta ttgtctggta tagtgcagca gcagaacaat ttgctgaggg ctattgaggc
     1441 gcaacagcat ctgttgcaac tcacagtctg gggcatcaag cagctccagg caagaatcct
     1501 ggctgtggaa agatacctaa aggatcaaca gctcctgggg atttggggtt gctctggaaa
     1561 actcatttgc accactgctg tgccttggaa tgctagttgg agtaataaat ctctggaaca
     1621 gatttggaat cacacgacct ggatggagtg ggacagagaa attaacaatt acacaagctt
     1681 aatacactcc ttaattgaag aatcgcaaaa ccagcaagaa aagaatgaac aagaattatt
     1741 ggaattagat aaatgggcaa gtttgtggaa ttggtttaac ataacaaatt ggctgtggta
     1801 tataaaatta ttcataatga tagtaggagg cttggtaggt ttaagaatag tttttgctgt
     1861 actttctata gtgaatagag ttaggcaggg atattcacca ttatcgtttc agacccacct
     1921 cccaaccccg aggggacccg acaggcccga aggaatagaa gaagaaggtg gagagagaga
     1981 cagagacaga tccattcgat tagtgaacgg atcggcactg cgtgcgccaa ttctgcagac
     2041 aaatggcagt attcatccac aattttaaaa gaaaaggggg gattgggggg tacagtgcag
     2101 gggaaagaat agtagacata atagcaacag acatacaaac taaagaatta caaaaacaaa
     2161 ttacaaaaat tcaaaatttt cgggtttatt acagggacag cagagatcca gtttggttag
     2221 taccgggccc gctctagtcc ggaatcagtc ctgctcctcg gccacgaagt gcacgcagtt
     2281 gccggccggg tcgcgcaggg cgaactcccg cccccacggc tgctcgccga tctcggtcat
     2341 ggccggcccg gaggcgtccc ggaagttcgt ggacacgacc tccgaccact cggcgtacag
     2401 ctcgtccagg ccgcgcaccc acacccaggc cagggtgttg tccggcacca cctggtcctg
     2461 gaccgcgctg atgaacaggg tcacgtcgtc ccggaccaca ccggcgaagt cgtcctccac
     2521 gaagtcccgg gagaacccga gccggtcggt ccagaactcg accgctccgg cgacgtcgcg
     2581 cgcggtgagc accggaacgg cactggtcaa cttggccatg gtggccctcc tatagtgagt
     2641 cgtattatac tatgccgata tactatgccg atgattaatt gtcaacacgt gctgcaggtc
     2701 cgaggttcta gacgtattac cgccatgcat tagttattaa tagtaatcaa ttacggggtc
     2761 attagttcat agcccatata tggagttccg cgttacataa cttacggtaa atggcccgcc
     2821 tggctgaccg cccaacgacc cccgcccatt gacgtcaata atgacgtatg ttcccatagt
     2881 aacgccaata gggactttcc attgacgtca atgggtggag tatttacggt aaactgccca
     2941 cttggcagta catcaagtgt atcatatgcc aagtacgccc cctattgacg tcaatgacgg
     3001 taaatggccc gcctggcatt atgcccagta catgacctta tgggactttc ctacttggca
     3061 gtacatctac gtattagtca tcgctattac catggtgatg cggttttggc agtacatcaa
     3121 tgggcgtgga tagcggtttg actcacgggg atttccaagt ctccacccca ttgacgtcaa
     3181 tgggagtttg ttttggcacc aaaatcaacg ggactttcca aaatgtcgta acaactccgc
     3241 cccattgacg caaatgggcg gtaggcgtgt acggtgggag gtctatataa gcagagctcg
     3301 tttagtgaac cgtcagatcg cctggagacg ccatccacgc tgttttgacc tccatagaag
     3361 acaccgactc tactagagga tctgccacca gctagcgcca ccatggaaac ggacaccctg
     3421 ctgctgtggg tgctgttgtt gtgggtgcca ggatctacag gcgacggcgc cgattacaag
     3481 gaccacgatg gcgactataa ggatcacgac atcgactaca aggacgatga cgacaagtta
     3541 attaacaaca tcatgatgac gcagagcccc agcagcctgg ctgtttctgc tggcgagaaa
     3601 gtgaccatga cctgcaagag cagccagagc gtgctgtact ccagcaacca gaagaactac
     3661 ctggcctggt atcagcagaa gcccggccag tctcctaagc tgctgatcta ctgggccagc
     3721 accagagaaa gcggcgtgcc cgatagattc acaggctctg gcagcggcac cgacttcacc
     3781 ctgacaatca gtagcgtgca gcccgaggat ctggccgtgt actactgtca ccagtacctg
     3841 agcagccaca cctttggcgg cggaacaaag ctggaaatca agagaggcgg aggcggatca
     3901 ggtggcggtg gatctggcgg tggtggatct caacttcagc agccaggcgc agaacttgtg
     3961 cggcctggat ctagcgtgaa gctgagctgt aaagccagcg gctacacctt caccagatac
     4021 tggatccact gggtcaagca gcggcctatc cagggactcg agtggatcgg caatatcgac
     4081 cccagcgaca gcgagacaca ctacaatcag aagttcaagg acaaggccac actgaccgtg
     4141 gacaagtcta gcggcacagc ctacatgcag ctgtccagcc tgacaagcga ggacagcgcc
     4201 gtgtattatt gcgccaccga ggacctgtac tacgccatgg aatattgggg ccagggcacc
     4261 agcgtgaccg ttagctctac cggtgaccag agcaacagcg aggaagccaa gaaagaagag
     4321 gccaaaaaag aggaagctaa aaagtccaac tccatcgatg ccgtcggcca ggacacccaa
     4381 gaagtgatcg tcgtccctca cagcctgcct ttcaaggtgg tggtcatcag cgccattctg
     4441 gccctggtgg tgctgaccat catcagcctg atcatcctga ttatgctgtg gcagaagaag
     4501 cccagatgat catgtacaag taggtcgaca atcaacctct ggattacaaa atttgtgaaa
     4561 gattgactgg tattcttaac tatgttgctc cttttacgct atgtggatac gctgctttaa
     4621 tgcctttgta tcatgctatt gcttcccgta tggctttcat tttctcctcc ttgtataaat
     4681 cctggttgct gtctctttat gaggagttgt ggcccgttgt caggcaacgt ggcgtggtgt
     4741 gcactgtgtt tgctgacgca acccccactg gttggggcat tgccaccacc tgtcagctcc
     4801 tttccgggac tttcgctttc cccctcccta ttgccacggc ggaactcatc gccgcctgcc
     4861 ttgcccgctg ctggacaggg gctcggctgt tgggcactga caattccgtg gtgttgtcgg
     4921 ggaagctgac gtcctttcca tggctgctcg cctgtgttgc cacctggatt ctgcgcggga
     4981 cgtccttctg ctacgtccct tcggccctca atccagcgga ccttccttcc cgcggcctgc
     5041 tgccggctct gcggcctctt ccgcgtcttc gccttcgccc tcagacgagt cggatctccc
     5101 tttgggccgc ctccccgcct ggaattcgag ctcggtacct ttaagaccaa tgacttacaa
     5161 ggcagctgta gatcttagcc actttttaaa agaaaagagg ggactggaag ggctaattca
     5221 ctcccaacga agacaagatc tgctttttgc ttgtactggg tctctctggt tagaccagat
     5281 ctgagcctgg gagctctctg gctaactagg gaacccactg cttaagcctc aataaagctt
     5341 gccttgagtg cttcaagtag tgtgtgcccg tctgttgtgt gactctggta actagagatc
     5401 cctcagaccc ttttagtcag tgtggaaaat ctctagcagt agtagttcat gtcatcttat
     5461 tattcagtat ttataacttg caaagaaatg aatatcagag agtgagaggc cttgacattg
     5521 tttaaacccg ctgatcagcc tcgactgtgc cttctagttg ccagccatct gttgtttgcc
     5581 cctcccccgt gccttccttg accctggaag gtgccactcc cactgtcctt tcctaataaa
     5641 atgaggaaat tgcatcgcat tgtctgagta ggtgtcattc tattctgggg ggtggggtgg
     5701 ggcaggacag caagggggag gattgggaag acaatagcag gcatgctggg gatgcggtgg
     5761 gctctatggc ttctgaggcg gaaagaacca gctggggctc tagggggtat ccccnnnnnn
     5821 nnnnnnnnnn nnnnnnnnnn nnnnnnnnnn nnnnnnnnnn nnnnnnnnnn nnnnnnnnnn
     5881 nnnnnnnnnn nnnnnnnnnn nnnnnnnnnn nnnnnnnnnn nnnnnnnnnn nnnnnnnncn
     5941 nnnnnnnnnn nnnnnnnnnn nnnnnnnnnn nnnnnnnnnn nnnnnnnnnn nnnnnnnnnn
     6001 nnnnnnnnnn nnnnnnnnnn nnnnnnnnnn annnnnnnnn nnnnnnnnnn nnnnnnnnnn
     6061 nnnnnnnnnn nnnnnnnnnn cctttgacgt tggagtccac gttctttaat agtggactct
     6121 tgttccaaac tggaacaaca ctcaacccta tctcggtcta ttcttttgat ttataaggga
     6181 ttttgccgat ttcggcctat tggttaaaaa atgagctgat ttaacaaaaa tttaacgcga
     6241 attaattctg tggaatgtgt gtcagttagg gtgtggaaag tccccaggct ccccagcagg
     6301 cagaagtatg caaagcatgc atctcaatta gtcagcaacc aggtgtggaa agtccccagg
     6361 ctccccagca ggcagaagta tgcaaagcat gcatctcaat tagtcagcaa ccatagtccc
     6421 gcccctaact ccgcccatcc cgcccctaac tccgcccagt tccgcccatt ctccgcccca
     6481 tggctgacta atttttttta tttatgcaga ggccgaggcc gcctctgcct ctgagctatt
     6541 ccagaagtag tgaggaggct tttttggagg cctaggcttt tgcaaaaagc tcccgggagc
     6601 ttgtatatcc attttcggat ctgatcagca cgtgatgaaa aagcctgaac tcaccgcgac
     6661 gtctgtcgag aagtttctga tcgaaaagtt cgacagcgtc tccgacctga tgcagctctc
     6721 ggagggcgaa gaatctcgtg ctttcagctt cgatgtagga gggcgtggat atgtcctgcg
     6781 ggtaaatagc tgcgccgatg gtttctacaa agatcgttat gtttatcggc actttgcatc
     6841 ggccgcgctc ccgattccgg aagtgcttga cattggggaa ttcagcgaga gcctgaccta
     6901 ttgcatctcc cgccgtgcac agggtgtcac gttgcaagac ctgcctgaaa ccgaactgcc
     6961 cgctgttctg cagccggtcg cggaggccat ggatgcgatc gctgcggccg atcttagcca
     7021 gacgagcggg ttcggcccat tcggaccgca aggaatcggt caatacacta catggcgtga
     7081 tttcatatgc gcgattgctg atccccatgt gtatcactgg caaactgtga tggacgacac
     7141 cgtcagtgcg tccgtcgcgc aggctctcga tgagctgatg ctttgggccg aggactgccc
     7201 cgaagtccgg cacctcgtgc acgcggattt cggctccaac aatgtcctga cggacaatgg
     7261 ccgcataaca gcggtcattg actggagcga ggcgatgttc ggggattccc aatacgaggt
     7321 cgccaacatc ttcttctgga ggccgtggtt ggcttgtatg gagcagcaga cgcgctactt
     7381 cgagcggagg catccggagc ttgcaggatc gccgcggctc cgggcgtata tgctccgcat
     7441 tggtcttgac caactctatc agagcttggt tgacggcaat ttcgatgatg cagcttgggc
     7501 gcagggtcga tgcgacgcaa tcgtccgatc cggagccggg actgtcgggc gtacacaaat
     7561 cgcccgcaga agcgcggccg tctggaccga tggctgtgta gaagtactcg ccgatagtgg
     7621 aaaccgacgc cccagcactc gtccgagggc aaaggaatag cacgtgctac gagatttcga
     7681 ttccaccgcc gccttctatg aaaggttggg cttcggaatc gttttccggg acgccggctg
     7741 gatgatcctc cagcgcgggg atctcatgct ggagttcttc gcccacccca acttgtttat
     7801 tgcagcttat aatggttaca aataaagcaa tagcatcaca aatttcacaa ataaagcatt
     7861 tttttcactg cattctagtt gtggtttgtc caaactcatc aatgtatctt atcatgtctg
     7921 tataccgtcg acctctagct agagcttggc gtaatcatgg tcatagctgt ttcctgtgtg
     7981 aaattgttat ccgctcacaa ttccacacaa catacgagcc ggaagcataa agtgtaaagc
     8041 ctggggtgcc taatgagtga gctaactcac attaattgcg ttgcgctcac tgcccgcttt
     8101 ccagtcggga aacctgtcgt gccagctgca ttaatgaatc ggccaacgcg cggggagagg
     8161 cggtttgcgt attgggcgct cttccgcttc ctcgctcact gactcgctgc gctcggtcgt
     8221 tcggctgcgg cgagcggtat cagctcactc aaaggcggta atacggttat ccacagaatc
     8281 aggggataac gcaggaaaga acatgtgagc aaaaggccag caaaaggcca ggaaccgtaa
     8341 aaaggccgcg ttgctggcgt ttttccatag gctccgcccc cctgacgagc atcacaaaaa
     8401 tcgacgctca agtcagaggt ggcgaaaccc gacaggacta taaagatacc aggcgtttcc
     8461 ccctggaagc tccctcgtgc gctctcctgt tccgaccctg ccgcttaccg gatacctgtc
     8521 cgcctttctc ccttcgggaa gcgtggcgct ttctcatagc tcacgctgta ggtatctcag
     8581 ttcggtgtag gtcgttcgct ccaagctggg ctgtgtgcac gaaccccccg ttcagcccga
     8641 ccgctgcgcc ttatccggta actatcgtct tgagtccaac ccggtaagac acgacttatc
     8701 gccactggca gcagccactg gtaacaggat tagcagagcg aggtatgtag gcggtgctac
     8761 agagttcttg aagtggtggc ctaactacgg ctacactaga agaacagtat ttggtatctg
     8821 cgctctgctg aagccagtta ccttcggaaa aagagttggt agctcttgat ccggcaaaca
     8881 aaccaccgct ggtagcggtg gtttttttgt ttgcaagcag cagattacgc gcagaaaaaa
     8941 aggatctcaa gaagatcctt tgatcttttc tacggggtct gacgctcagt ggaacgaaaa
     9001 ctcacgttaa gggattttgg tcatgagatt atcaaaaagg atcttcacct agatcctttt
     9061 aaattaaaaa tgaagtttta aatcaatcta aagtatatat gagtaaactt ggtctgacag
     9121 ttaccaatgc ttaatcagtg aggcacctat ctcagcgatc tgtctatttc gttcatccat
     9181 agttgcctga ctccccgtcg tgtagataac tacgatacgg gagggcttac catctggccc
     9241 cagtgctgca atgataccgc gagacccacg ctcaccggct ccagatttat cagcaataaa
     9301 ccagccagcc ggaagggccg agcgcagaag tggtcctgca actttatccg cctccatcca
     9361 gtctattaat tgttgccggg aagctagagt aagtagttcg ccagttaata gtttgcgcaa
     9421 cgttgttgcc attgctacag gcatcgtggt gtcacgctcg tcgtttggta tggcttcatt
     9481 cagctccggt tcccaacgat caaggcgagt tacatgatcc cccatgttgt gcaaaaaagc
     9541 ggttagctcc ttcggtcctc cgatcgttgt cagaagtaag ttggccgcag tgttatcact
     9601 catggttatg gcagcactgc ataattctct tactgtcatg ccatccgtaa gatgcttttc
     9661 tgtgactggt gagtactcaa ccaagtcatt ctgagaatag tgtatgcggc gaccgagttg
     9721 ctcttgcccg gcgtcaatac gggataatac cgcgccacat agcagaactt taaaagtgct
     9781 catcattgga aaacgttctt cggggcgaaa actctcaagg atcttaccgc tgttgagatc
     9841 cagttcgatg taacccactc gtgcacccaa ctgatcttca gcatctttta ctttcaccag
     9901 cgtttctggg tgagcaaaaa caggaaggca aaatgccgca aaaaagggaa taagggcgac
     9961 acggaaatgt tgaatactca tactcttcct ttttcaatat tattgaagca tttatcaggg
    10021 ttattgtctc atgagcggat acatatttga atgtatttag aaaaataaac aaataggggt
    10081 tccgcgcaca tttccccgaa aagtgccacc tgacgtcgac ggatcgggag atcaacttgt
    10141 ttattgcagc ttataatggt tacaaataaa gcaatagcat cacaaatttc acaaataaag
    10201 catttttttc actgcattct agttgtggtt tgtccaaact catcaatgta tcttatcatg
    10261 tctggatcaa ctggataact caagctaacc aaaatcatcc caaacttccc accccatacc
    10321 ctattaccac tgccaattac ctgtggtttc atttactcta aacctgtgat tcctctgaat
    10381 tattttcatt ttaaagaaat tgtatttgtt aaatatgtac tacaaactta gtagt
//
