# Supplementary material for: Bioengineering multifunctional extracellular vesicles for targeted delivery of biologics to T cells
Source: bioRxiv preprint, doi:10.1101/2022.05.14.491879, version 1 (2022-05-14)
Supplement: Source Data [file 491879_file03.zip › SourceData/Plasmid_Maps/pDMS162.gb]

LOCUS       Exported               11026 bp ds-DNA     circular SYN 15-MAR-2022
DEFINITION  synthetic circular DNA
ACCESSION   .
VERSION     .
KEYWORDS    .
SOURCE      synthetic DNA construct
  ORGANISM  recombinant plasmid
REFERENCE   1  (bases 1 to 11026)
  AUTHORS   Leonard Lab
  TITLE     Direct Submission
  JOURNAL   Exported Tuesday, Mar 15, 2022 from SnapGene 5.1.7
            https://www.snapgene.com
FEATURES             Location/Qualifiers
     source          1..11026
                     /organism="recombinant plasmid"
                     /mol_type="other DNA"
     misc_feature    454..634
                     /label=HIV-1_5_LTR
     misc_feature    745..789
                     /label=HIV-1_psi_pack
     misc_feature    1303..1536
                     /label=TRE
                     /note="promoter"
     misc_feature    2067..2082
                     /label=cPPT
                     /note=" central polypurine tract helps translocation into 
                     the nucleus of non-dividing cells"
     CDS             complement(2245..2619)
                     /codon_start=1
                     /label=zeoR
                     /note="bacterial resistance marker, Zeocin resistance"
                     /translation="MAKLTSAVPVLTARDVAGAVEFWTDRLGFSRDFVEDDFAGVVRDD
                     VTLFISAVQDQVVPDNTLAWVWVRGLDELYAEWSEVVSTNFRDASGPAMTEIGEQPWGR
                     EFALRDPAGNCVHFVAEEQD"
     misc_feature    2738..3180
                     /label=CMV IE
     CDS             3390
                     /codon_start=1
                     /label=turboGFP
                     /note="marker to track shRNAmir expression,TurboGFP is an 
                     improved variant of the green fluorescent protein CopGFP 
                     cloned from copepod Pontellina plumata  [Shagin et al., 
                     2004]. It possesses bright green fluorescence (excitation/ 
                     emission max = 482/ 502 "
                     /translation=""
     CDS             3403..3465
                     /codon_start=1
                     /label=IgK leader
                     /translation="METDTLLLWVLLLWVPGSTGD"
     CDS             3472..3537
                     /codon_start=1
                     /label=3xFLAG
                     /translation="DYKDHDGDYKDHDIDYKDDDDK"
     CDS             3547..3885
                     /codon_start=1
                     /label=CD2 scFv VL
                     /translation="NIMMTQSPSSLAVSAGEKVTMTCKSSQSVLYSSNQKNYLAWYQQK
                     PGQSPKLLIYWASTRESGVPDRFTGSGSGTDFTLTISSVQPEDLAVYYCHQYLSSHTFG
                     GGTKLEIKR"
     CDS             3886..3930
                     /codon_start=1
                     /label=(Gly4Ser)3
                     /translation="GGGGSGGGGSGGGGS"
     CDS             3931..4278
                     /codon_start=1
                     /label=CD2 scFv VH
                     /translation="QLQQPGAELVRPGSSVKLSCKASGYTFTRYWIHWVKQRPIQGLEW
                     IGNIDPSDSETHYNQKFKDKATLTVDKSSGTAYMQLSSLTSEDSAVYYCATEDLYYAME
                     YWGQGTSVTVSS"
     CDS             4285..4353
                     /codon_start=1
                     /label=helical linker
                     /translation="DQSNSEEAKKEEAKKEEAKKSNS"
     CDS             4360..4506
                     /codon_start=1
                     /label=PDGFR transmembrane domain
                     /translation="AVGQDTQEVIVVPHSLPFKVVVISAILALVVLTIISLIILIMLWQ
                     KKPR"
     CDS             4552..5100
                     /codon_start=1
                     /label=PYL
                     /translation="MGGGAPTQDEFTQLSQSIAEFHTYQLGNGRCSSLLAQRIHAPPET
                     VWSVVRRFDRPQIYKHFIKSCNVSEDFEMRVGCTRDVNVISGLPANTSRERLDLLDDDR
                     RVTGFSITGGEHRLRNYKSVTTVHRFEKEEEEERIWTVVLESYVVDVPEGNSEEDTRLF
                     ADTVIRLNLQKLASITEAMN"
     misc_feature    5121..5709
                     /label=WPRE
                     /note="woodchuck posttranscriptional regulatory element"
     CDS             complement(5592..5603)
                     /codon_start=1
                     /product="Factor Xa recognition and cleavage site"
                     /label=Factor Xa site
                     /translation="IEGR"
     misc_feature    5949..6029
                     /label=HIV-1_3_LTR
     misc_feature    7028..7105
                     /label=SV40_origin
     misc_feature    8938..9557
                     /label=pUCorigin
     CDS             complement(9712..10572)
                     /codon_start=1
                     /label=amp R
                     /note=" -lactamase"
                     /translation="MSIQHFRVALIPFFAAFCLPVFAHPETLVKVKDAEDQLGARVGYI
                     ELDLNSGKILESFRPEERFPMMSTFKVLLCGAVLSRIDAGQEQLGRRIHYSQNDLVEYS
                     PVTEKHLTDGMTVRELCSAAITMSDNTAANLLLTTIGGPKELTAFLHNMGDHVTRLDRW
                     EPELNEAIPNDERDTTMPVAMATTLRKLLTGELLTLASRQQLIDWMEADKVAGPLLRSA
                     LPAGWFIADKSGAGERGSRGIIAALGPDGKPSRIVVIYTTGSQATMDERNRQIAEIGAS
                     LIKHW"
ORIGIN
        1 tggaagggct aattcactcc caaagaagac aagatatcct tgatctgtgg atctaccaca
       61 cacaaggcta cttccctgat tagcagaact acacaccagg gccaggggtc agatatccac
      121 tgacctttgg atggtgctac aagctagtac cagttgagcc agataaggta gaagaggcca
      181 ataaaggaga gaacaccagc ttgttacacc ctgtgagcct gcatgggatg gatgacccgg
      241 agagagaagt gttagagtgg aggtttgaca gccgcctagc atttcatcac gtggcccgag
      301 agctgcatcc ggagtacttc aagaactgct gatatcgagc ttgctacaag ggactttccg
      361 ctggggactt tccagggagg cgtggcctgg gcgggactgg ggagtggcga gccctcagat
      421 cctgcatata agcagctgct ttttgcctgt actgggtctc tctggttaga ccagatctga
      481 gcctgggagc tctctggcta actagggaac ccactgctta agcctcaata aagcttgcct
      541 tgagtgcttc aagtagtgtg tgcccgtctg ttgtgtgact ctggtaacta gagatccctc
      601 agaccctttt agtcagtgtg gaaaatctct agcagtggcg cccgaacagg gacttgaaag
      661 cgaaagggaa accagaggag ctctctcgac gcaggactcg gcttgctgaa gcgcgcacgg
      721 caagaggcga ggggcggcga ctggtgagta cgccaaaaat tttgactagc ggaggctaga
      781 aggagagaga tgggtgcgag agcgtcagta ttaagcgggg gagaattaga tcgcgatggg
      841 aaaaaattcg gttaaggcca gggggaaaga aaaaatataa attaaaacat atagtatggg
      901 caagcaggga gctagaacga ttcgcagtta atcctggcct gttagaaaca tcagaaggct
      961 gtagacaaat actgggacag ctacaaccat cccttcagac aggatcagaa gaacttagat
     1021 cattatataa tacagtagca accctctatt gtgtgcatca aaggatagag ataaaagaca
     1081 ccaaggaagc tttagacaag atagaggaag agcaaaacaa aagtaagacc accgcacagc
     1141 aagcggccgg ccgctgatct tcagacctgg aggaggagat atgagggaca attggagaag
     1201 tgaattatat aaatataaag tagtaaaaat tgaaccatta ggagtagcac ccaccaaggc
     1261 aaagagaaga gtggtgcaga gagaaaaaag agcagtggga ataggagctt tgttccttgg
     1321 gttcttggga gcagcaggaa gcactatggg cgcagcgtca atgacgctga cggtacaggc
     1381 cagacaatta ttgtctggta tagtgcagca gcagaacaat ttgctgaggg ctattgaggc
     1441 gcaacagcat ctgttgcaac tcacagtctg gggcatcaag cagctccagg caagaatcct
     1501 ggctgtggaa agatacctaa aggatcaaca gctcctgggg atttggggtt gctctggaaa
     1561 actcatttgc accactgctg tgccttggaa tgctagttgg agtaataaat ctctggaaca
     1621 gatttggaat cacacgacct ggatggagtg ggacagagaa attaacaatt acacaagctt
     1681 aatacactcc ttaattgaag aatcgcaaaa ccagcaagaa aagaatgaac aagaattatt
     1741 ggaattagat aaatgggcaa gtttgtggaa ttggtttaac ataacaaatt ggctgtggta
     1801 tataaaatta ttcataatga tagtaggagg cttggtaggt ttaagaatag tttttgctgt
     1861 actttctata gtgaatagag ttaggcaggg atattcacca ttatcgtttc agacccacct
     1921 cccaaccccg aggggacccg acaggcccga aggaatagaa gaagaaggtg gagagagaga
     1981 cagagacaga tccattcgat tagtgaacgg atcggcactg cgtgcgccaa ttctgcagac
     2041 aaatggcagt attcatccac aattttaaaa gaaaaggggg gattgggggg tacagtgcag
     2101 gggaaagaat agtagacata atagcaacag acatacaaac taaagaatta caaaaacaaa
     2161 ttacaaaaat tcaaaatttt cgggtttatt acagggacag cagagatcca gtttggttag
     2221 taccgggccc gctctagtcc ggaatcagtc ctgctcctcg gccacgaagt gcacgcagtt
     2281 gccggccggg tcgcgcaggg cgaactcccg cccccacggc tgctcgccga tctcggtcat
     2341 ggccggcccg gaggcgtccc ggaagttcgt ggacacgacc tccgaccact cggcgtacag
     2401 ctcgtccagg ccgcgcaccc acacccaggc cagggtgttg tccggcacca cctggtcctg
     2461 gaccgcgctg atgaacaggg tcacgtcgtc ccggaccaca ccggcgaagt cgtcctccac
     2521 gaagtcccgg gagaacccga gccggtcggt ccagaactcg accgctccgg cgacgtcgcg
     2581 cgcggtgagc accggaacgg cactggtcaa cttggccatg gtggccctcc tatagtgagt
     2641 cgtattatac tatgccgata tactatgccg atgattaatt gtcaacacgt gctgcaggtc
     2701 cgaggttcta gacgtattac cgccatgcat tagttattaa tagtaatcaa ttacggggtc
     2761 attagttcat agcccatata tggagttccg cgttacataa cttacggtaa atggcccgcc
     2821 tggctgaccg cccaacgacc cccgcccatt gacgtcaata atgacgtatg ttcccatagt
     2881 aacgccaata gggactttcc attgacgtca atgggtggag tatttacggt aaactgccca
     2941 cttggcagta catcaagtgt atcatatgcc aagtacgccc cctattgacg tcaatgacgg
     3001 taaatggccc gcctggcatt atgcccagta catgacctta tgggactttc ctacttggca
     3061 gtacatctac gtattagtca tcgctattac catggtgatg cggttttggc agtacatcaa
     3121 tgggcgtgga tagcggtttg actcacgggg atttccaagt ctccacccca ttgacgtcaa
     3181 tgggagtttg ttttggcacc aaaatcaacg ggactttcca aaatgtcgta acaactccgc
     3241 cccattgacg caaatgggcg gtaggcgtgt acggtgggag gtctatataa gcagagctcg
     3301 tttagtgaac cgtcagatcg cctggagacg ccatccacgc tgttttgacc tccatagaag
     3361 acaccgactc tactagagga tctgccacca gctagcgcca ccatggaaac ggacaccctg
     3421 ctgctgtggg tgctgttgtt gtgggtgcca ggatctacag gcgacggcgc cgattacaag
     3481 gaccacgatg gcgactataa ggatcacgac atcgactaca aggacgatga cgacaagtta
     3541 attaacaaca tcatgatgac gcagagcccc agcagcctgg ctgtttctgc tggcgagaaa
     3601 gtgaccatga cctgcaagag cagccagagc gtgctgtact ccagcaacca gaagaactac
     3661 ctggcctggt atcagcagaa gcccggccag tctcctaagc tgctgatcta ctgggccagc
     3721 accagagaaa gcggcgtgcc cgatagattc acaggctctg gcagcggcac cgacttcacc
     3781 ctgacaatca gtagcgtgca gcccgaggat ctggccgtgt actactgtca ccagtacctg
     3841 agcagccaca cctttggcgg cggaacaaag ctggaaatca agagaggcgg aggcggatca
     3901 ggtggcggtg gatctggcgg tggtggatct caacttcagc agccaggcgc agaacttgtg
     3961 cggcctggat ctagcgtgaa gctgagctgt aaagccagcg gctacacctt caccagatac
     4021 tggatccact gggtcaagca gcggcctatc cagggactcg agtggatcgg caatatcgac
     4081 cccagcgaca gcgagacaca ctacaatcag aagttcaagg acaaggccac actgaccgtg
     4141 gacaagtcta gcggcacagc ctacatgcag ctgtccagcc tgacaagcga ggacagcgcc
     4201 gtgtattatt gcgccaccga ggacctgtac tacgccatgg aatattgggg ccagggcacc
     4261 agcgtgaccg ttagctctac cggtgaccag agcaacagcg aggaagccaa gaaagaagag
     4321 gccaaaaaag aggaagctaa aaagtccaac tccatcgatg ccgtcggcca ggacacccaa
     4381 gaagtgatcg tcgtccctca cagcctgcct ttcaaggtgg tggtcatcag cgccattctg
     4441 gccctggtgg tgctgaccat catcagcctg atcatcctga ttatgctgtg gcagaagaag
     4501 cccagaacta gtggcggcgg aggcagcgga ggcggatctg gcggaggatc tatgggcgga
     4561 ggagccccta cccaggacga gttcacccag ctgagccaga gcatcgctga gttccacacc
     4621 taccagctgg gaaacggacg ctgttccagc ctgctggcac agagaatcca cgctcctcct
     4681 gagacagtgt ggagtgtggt gcgcagattc gaccgccctc agatttacaa gcacttcatc
     4741 aagagctgca acgtgagcga ggacttcgag atgagagtgg gatgtaccag agatgtgaac
     4801 gtgatcagcg gactgcctgc caacaccagc agagagagac tggacctgct ggacgatgac
     4861 cgcagagtga ccggcttcag catcaccgga ggtgagcaca gactgagaaa ctacaagagc
     4921 gtgaccaccg tccaccgctt cgagaaggaa gaggaagagg agcgcatctg gaccgtggtg
     4981 ctggagagct acgtcgtgga cgtgcccgag ggcaacagcg aagaggatac ccgcctgttc
     5041 gctgacaccg tgatcagact gaacctccag aagctggcca gcatcaccga ggcaatgaac
     5101 tgatgtacaa gtaggtcgac aatcaacctc tggattacaa aatttgtgaa agattgactg
     5161 gtattcttaa ctatgttgct ccttttacgc tatgtggata cgctgcttta atgcctttgt
     5221 atcatgctat tgcttcccgt atggctttca ttttctcctc cttgtataaa tcctggttgc
     5281 tgtctcttta tgaggagttg tggcccgttg tcaggcaacg tggcgtggtg tgcactgtgt
     5341 ttgctgacgc aacccccact ggttggggca ttgccaccac ctgtcagctc ctttccggga
     5401 ctttcgcttt ccccctccct attgccacgg cggaactcat cgccgcctgc cttgcccgct
     5461 gctggacagg ggctcggctg ttgggcactg acaattccgt ggtgttgtcg gggaagctga
     5521 cgtcctttcc atggctgctc gcctgtgttg ccacctggat tctgcgcggg acgtccttct
     5581 gctacgtccc ttcggccctc aatccagcgg accttccttc ccgcggcctg ctgccggctc
     5641 tgcggcctct tccgcgtctt cgccttcgcc ctcagacgag tcggatctcc ctttgggccg
     5701 cctccccgcc tggaattcga gctcggtacc tttaagacca atgacttaca aggcagctgt
     5761 agatcttagc cactttttaa aagaaaagag gggactggaa gggctaattc actcccaacg
     5821 aagacaagat ctgctttttg cttgtactgg gtctctctgg ttagaccaga tctgagcctg
     5881 ggagctctct ggctaactag ggaacccact gcttaagcct caataaagct tgccttgagt
     5941 gcttcaagta gtgtgtgccc gtctgttgtg tgactctggt aactagagat ccctcagacc
     6001 cttttagtca gtgtggaaaa tctctagcag tagtagttca tgtcatctta ttattcagta
     6061 tttataactt gcaaagaaat gaatatcaga gagtgagagg ccttgacatt gtttaaaccc
     6121 gctgatcagc ctcgactgtg ccttctagtt gccagccatc tgttgtttgc ccctcccccg
     6181 tgccttcctt gaccctggaa ggtgccactc ccactgtcct ttcctaataa aatgaggaaa
     6241 ttgcatcgca ttgtctgagt aggtgtcatt ctattctggg gggtggggtg gggcaggaca
     6301 gcaaggggga ggattgggaa gacaatagca ggcatgctgg ggatgcggtg ggctctatgg
     6361 cttctgaggc ggaaagaacc agctggggct ctagggggta tccccnnnnn nnnnnnnnnn
     6421 nnnnnnnnnn nnnnnnnnnn nnnnnnnnnn nnnnnnnnnn nnnnnnnnnn nnnnnnnnnn
     6481 nnnnnnnnnn nnnnnnnnnn nnnnnnnnnn nnnnnnnnnn nnnnnnnnnc nnnnnnnnnn
     6541 nnnnnnnnnn nnnnnnnnnn nnnnnnnnnn nnnnnnnnnn nnnnnnnnnn nnnnnnnnnn
     6601 nnnnnnnnnn nnnnnnnnnn nannnnnnnn nnnnnnnnnn nnnnnnnnnn nnnnnnnnnn
     6661 nnnnnnnnnn ncctttgacg ttggagtcca cgttctttaa tagtggactc ttgttccaaa
     6721 ctggaacaac actcaaccct atctcggtct attcttttga tttataaggg attttgccga
     6781 tttcggccta ttggttaaaa aatgagctga tttaacaaaa atttaacgcg aattaattct
     6841 gtggaatgtg tgtcagttag ggtgtggaaa gtccccaggc tccccagcag gcagaagtat
     6901 gcaaagcatg catctcaatt agtcagcaac caggtgtgga aagtccccag gctccccagc
     6961 aggcagaagt atgcaaagca tgcatctcaa ttagtcagca accatagtcc cgcccctaac
     7021 tccgcccatc ccgcccctaa ctccgcccag ttccgcccat tctccgcccc atggctgact
     7081 aatttttttt atttatgcag aggccgaggc cgcctctgcc tctgagctat tccagaagta
     7141 gtgaggaggc ttttttggag gcctaggctt ttgcaaaaag ctcccgggag cttgtatatc
     7201 cattttcgga tctgatcagc acgtgatgaa aaagcctgaa ctcaccgcga cgtctgtcga
     7261 gaagtttctg atcgaaaagt tcgacagcgt ctccgacctg atgcagctct cggagggcga
     7321 agaatctcgt gctttcagct tcgatgtagg agggcgtgga tatgtcctgc gggtaaatag
     7381 ctgcgccgat ggtttctaca aagatcgtta tgtttatcgg cactttgcat cggccgcgct
     7441 cccgattccg gaagtgcttg acattgggga attcagcgag agcctgacct attgcatctc
     7501 ccgccgtgca cagggtgtca cgttgcaaga cctgcctgaa accgaactgc ccgctgttct
     7561 gcagccggtc gcggaggcca tggatgcgat cgctgcggcc gatcttagcc agacgagcgg
     7621 gttcggccca ttcggaccgc aaggaatcgg tcaatacact acatggcgtg atttcatatg
     7681 cgcgattgct gatccccatg tgtatcactg gcaaactgtg atggacgaca ccgtcagtgc
     7741 gtccgtcgcg caggctctcg atgagctgat gctttgggcc gaggactgcc ccgaagtccg
     7801 gcacctcgtg cacgcggatt tcggctccaa caatgtcctg acggacaatg gccgcataac
     7861 agcggtcatt gactggagcg aggcgatgtt cggggattcc caatacgagg tcgccaacat
     7921 cttcttctgg aggccgtggt tggcttgtat ggagcagcag acgcgctact tcgagcggag
     7981 gcatccggag cttgcaggat cgccgcggct ccgggcgtat atgctccgca ttggtcttga
     8041 ccaactctat cagagcttgg ttgacggcaa tttcgatgat gcagcttggg cgcagggtcg
     8101 atgcgacgca atcgtccgat ccggagccgg gactgtcggg cgtacacaaa tcgcccgcag
     8161 aagcgcggcc gtctggaccg atggctgtgt agaagtactc gccgatagtg gaaaccgacg
     8221 ccccagcact cgtccgaggg caaaggaata gcacgtgcta cgagatttcg attccaccgc
     8281 cgccttctat gaaaggttgg gcttcggaat cgttttccgg gacgccggct ggatgatcct
     8341 ccagcgcggg gatctcatgc tggagttctt cgcccacccc aacttgttta ttgcagctta
     8401 taatggttac aaataaagca atagcatcac aaatttcaca aataaagcat ttttttcact
     8461 gcattctagt tgtggtttgt ccaaactcat caatgtatct tatcatgtct gtataccgtc
     8521 gacctctagc tagagcttgg cgtaatcatg gtcatagctg tttcctgtgt gaaattgtta
     8581 tccgctcaca attccacaca acatacgagc cggaagcata aagtgtaaag cctggggtgc
     8641 ctaatgagtg agctaactca cattaattgc gttgcgctca ctgcccgctt tccagtcggg
     8701 aaacctgtcg tgccagctgc attaatgaat cggccaacgc gcggggagag gcggtttgcg
     8761 tattgggcgc tcttccgctt cctcgctcac tgactcgctg cgctcggtcg ttcggctgcg
     8821 gcgagcggta tcagctcact caaaggcggt aatacggtta tccacagaat caggggataa
     8881 cgcaggaaag aacatgtgag caaaaggcca gcaaaaggcc aggaaccgta aaaaggccgc
     8941 gttgctggcg tttttccata ggctccgccc ccctgacgag catcacaaaa atcgacgctc
     9001 aagtcagagg tggcgaaacc cgacaggact ataaagatac caggcgtttc cccctggaag
     9061 ctccctcgtg cgctctcctg ttccgaccct gccgcttacc ggatacctgt ccgcctttct
     9121 cccttcggga agcgtggcgc tttctcatag ctcacgctgt aggtatctca gttcggtgta
     9181 ggtcgttcgc tccaagctgg gctgtgtgca cgaacccccc gttcagcccg accgctgcgc
     9241 cttatccggt aactatcgtc ttgagtccaa cccggtaaga cacgacttat cgccactggc
     9301 agcagccact ggtaacagga ttagcagagc gaggtatgta ggcggtgcta cagagttctt
     9361 gaagtggtgg cctaactacg gctacactag aagaacagta tttggtatct gcgctctgct
     9421 gaagccagtt accttcggaa aaagagttgg tagctcttga tccggcaaac aaaccaccgc
     9481 tggtagcggt ggtttttttg tttgcaagca gcagattacg cgcagaaaaa aaggatctca
     9541 agaagatcct ttgatctttt ctacggggtc tgacgctcag tggaacgaaa actcacgtta
     9601 agggattttg gtcatgagat tatcaaaaag gatcttcacc tagatccttt taaattaaaa
     9661 atgaagtttt aaatcaatct aaagtatata tgagtaaact tggtctgaca gttaccaatg
     9721 cttaatcagt gaggcaccta tctcagcgat ctgtctattt cgttcatcca tagttgcctg
     9781 actccccgtc gtgtagataa ctacgatacg ggagggctta ccatctggcc ccagtgctgc
     9841 aatgataccg cgagacccac gctcaccggc tccagattta tcagcaataa accagccagc
     9901 cggaagggcc gagcgcagaa gtggtcctgc aactttatcc gcctccatcc agtctattaa
     9961 ttgttgccgg gaagctagag taagtagttc gccagttaat agtttgcgca acgttgttgc
    10021 cattgctaca ggcatcgtgg tgtcacgctc gtcgtttggt atggcttcat tcagctccgg
    10081 ttcccaacga tcaaggcgag ttacatgatc ccccatgttg tgcaaaaaag cggttagctc
    10141 cttcggtcct ccgatcgttg tcagaagtaa gttggccgca gtgttatcac tcatggttat
    10201 ggcagcactg cataattctc ttactgtcat gccatccgta agatgctttt ctgtgactgg
    10261 tgagtactca accaagtcat tctgagaata gtgtatgcgg cgaccgagtt gctcttgccc
    10321 ggcgtcaata cgggataata ccgcgccaca tagcagaact ttaaaagtgc tcatcattgg
    10381 aaaacgttct tcggggcgaa aactctcaag gatcttaccg ctgttgagat ccagttcgat
    10441 gtaacccact cgtgcaccca actgatcttc agcatctttt actttcacca gcgtttctgg
    10501 gtgagcaaaa acaggaaggc aaaatgccgc aaaaaaggga ataagggcga cacggaaatg
    10561 ttgaatactc atactcttcc tttttcaata ttattgaagc atttatcagg gttattgtct
    10621 catgagcgga tacatatttg aatgtattta gaaaaataaa caaatagggg ttccgcgcac
    10681 atttccccga aaagtgccac ctgacgtcga cggatcggga gatcaacttg tttattgcag
    10741 cttataatgg ttacaaataa agcaatagca tcacaaattt cacaaataaa gcattttttt
    10801 cactgcattc tagttgtggt ttgtccaaac tcatcaatgt atcttatcat gtctggatca
    10861 actggataac tcaagctaac caaaatcatc ccaaacttcc caccccatac cctattacca
    10921 ctgccaatta cctgtggttt catttactct aaacctgtga ttcctctgaa ttattttcat
    10981 tttaaagaaa ttgtatttgt taaatatgta ctacaaactt agtagt
//
