# Supplementary material for: Bioengineering multifunctional extracellular vesicles for targeted delivery of biologics to T cells
Source: bioRxiv preprint, doi:10.1101/2022.05.14.491879, version 1 (2022-05-14)
Supplement: Source Data [file 491879_file03.zip › SourceData/Plasmid_Maps/pDMS127.gb]

LOCUS       Exported                9703 bp ds-DNA     circular SYN 15-MAR-2022
DEFINITION  synthetic circular DNA
ACCESSION   .
VERSION     .
KEYWORDS    .
SOURCE      synthetic DNA construct
  ORGANISM  recombinant plasmid
REFERENCE   1  (bases 1 to 9703)
  AUTHORS   Leonard Lab
  TITLE     Direct Submission
  JOURNAL   Exported Tuesday, Mar 15, 2022 from SnapGene 5.1.7
            https://www.snapgene.com
FEATURES             Location/Qualifiers
     source          1..9703
                     /organism="recombinant plasmid"
                     /mol_type="other DNA"
     misc_feature    454..634
                     /label=HIV-1_5_LTR
     misc_feature    745..789
                     /label=HIV-1_psi_pack
     misc_feature    1303..1536
                     /label=TRE
                     /note="promoter"
     misc_feature    2067..2082
                     /label=cPPT
                     /note=" central polypurine tract helps translocation into 
                     the nucleus of non-dividing cells"
     CDS             complement(2245..2619)
                     /codon_start=1
                     /label=zeoR
                     /note="bacterial resistance marker, Zeocin resistance"
                     /translation="MAKLTSAVPVLTARDVAGAVEFWTDRLGFSRDFVEDDFAGVVRDD
                     VTLFISAVQDQVVPDNTLAWVWVRGLDELYAEWSEVVSTNFRDASGPAMTEIGEQPWGR
                     EFALRDPAGNCVHFVAEEQD"
     misc_feature    2738..3180
                     /label=CMV IE
     CDS             3390
                     /codon_start=1
                     /label=turboGFP
                     /note="marker to track shRNAmir expression,TurboGFP is an 
                     improved variant of the green fluorescent protein CopGFP 
                     cloned from copepod Pontellina plumata  [Shagin et al., 
                     2004]. It possesses bright green fluorescence (excitation/ 
                     emission max = 482/ 502 "
                     /translation=""
     CDS             3403..3465
                     /codon_start=1
                     /label=IgK leader
                     /translation="METDTLLLWVLLLWVPGSTGD"
     CDS             3472..3537
                     /codon_start=1
                     /label=3xFLAG
                     /translation="DYKDHDGDYKDHDIDYKDDDDK"
     CDS             3553..3621
                     /codon_start=1
                     /label=helical linker
                     /translation="DQSNSEEAKKEEAKKEEAKKSNS"
     CDS             3628..3774
                     /codon_start=1
                     /label=PDGFR transmembrane domain
                     /translation="AVGQDTQEVIVVPHSLPFKVVVISAILALVVLTIISLIILIMLWQ
                     KKPR"
     misc_feature    3798..4386
                     /label=WPRE
                     /note="woodchuck posttranscriptional regulatory element"
     CDS             complement(4269..4280)
                     /codon_start=1
                     /product="Factor Xa recognition and cleavage site"
                     /label=Factor Xa site
                     /translation="IEGR"
     misc_feature    4626..4706
                     /label=HIV-1_3_LTR
     misc_feature    5705..5782
                     /label=SV40_origin
     misc_feature    7615..8234
                     /label=pUCorigin
     CDS             complement(8389..9249)
                     /codon_start=1
                     /label=amp R
                     /note=" -lactamase"
                     /translation="MSIQHFRVALIPFFAAFCLPVFAHPETLVKVKDAEDQLGARVGYI
                     ELDLNSGKILESFRPEERFPMMSTFKVLLCGAVLSRIDAGQEQLGRRIHYSQNDLVEYS
                     PVTEKHLTDGMTVRELCSAAITMSDNTAANLLLTTIGGPKELTAFLHNMGDHVTRLDRW
                     EPELNEAIPNDERDTTMPVAMATTLRKLLTGELLTLASRQQLIDWMEADKVAGPLLRSA
                     LPAGWFIADKSGAGERGSRGIIAALGPDGKPSRIVVIYTTGSQATMDERNRQIAEIGAS
                     LIKHW"
ORIGIN
        1 tggaagggct aattcactcc caaagaagac aagatatcct tgatctgtgg atctaccaca
       61 cacaaggcta cttccctgat tagcagaact acacaccagg gccaggggtc agatatccac
      121 tgacctttgg atggtgctac aagctagtac cagttgagcc agataaggta gaagaggcca
      181 ataaaggaga gaacaccagc ttgttacacc ctgtgagcct gcatgggatg gatgacccgg
      241 agagagaagt gttagagtgg aggtttgaca gccgcctagc atttcatcac gtggcccgag
      301 agctgcatcc ggagtacttc aagaactgct gatatcgagc ttgctacaag ggactttccg
      361 ctggggactt tccagggagg cgtggcctgg gcgggactgg ggagtggcga gccctcagat
      421 cctgcatata agcagctgct ttttgcctgt actgggtctc tctggttaga ccagatctga
      481 gcctgggagc tctctggcta actagggaac ccactgctta agcctcaata aagcttgcct
      541 tgagtgcttc aagtagtgtg tgcccgtctg ttgtgtgact ctggtaacta gagatccctc
      601 agaccctttt agtcagtgtg gaaaatctct agcagtggcg cccgaacagg gacttgaaag
      661 cgaaagggaa accagaggag ctctctcgac gcaggactcg gcttgctgaa gcgcgcacgg
      721 caagaggcga ggggcggcga ctggtgagta cgccaaaaat tttgactagc ggaggctaga
      781 aggagagaga tgggtgcgag agcgtcagta ttaagcgggg gagaattaga tcgcgatggg
      841 aaaaaattcg gttaaggcca gggggaaaga aaaaatataa attaaaacat atagtatggg
      901 caagcaggga gctagaacga ttcgcagtta atcctggcct gttagaaaca tcagaaggct
      961 gtagacaaat actgggacag ctacaaccat cccttcagac aggatcagaa gaacttagat
     1021 cattatataa tacagtagca accctctatt gtgtgcatca aaggatagag ataaaagaca
     1081 ccaaggaagc tttagacaag atagaggaag agcaaaacaa aagtaagacc accgcacagc
     1141 aagcggccgg ccgctgatct tcagacctgg aggaggagat atgagggaca attggagaag
     1201 tgaattatat aaatataaag tagtaaaaat tgaaccatta ggagtagcac ccaccaaggc
     1261 aaagagaaga gtggtgcaga gagaaaaaag agcagtggga ataggagctt tgttccttgg
     1321 gttcttggga gcagcaggaa gcactatggg cgcagcgtca atgacgctga cggtacaggc
     1381 cagacaatta ttgtctggta tagtgcagca gcagaacaat ttgctgaggg ctattgaggc
     1441 gcaacagcat ctgttgcaac tcacagtctg gggcatcaag cagctccagg caagaatcct
     1501 ggctgtggaa agatacctaa aggatcaaca gctcctgggg atttggggtt gctctggaaa
     1561 actcatttgc accactgctg tgccttggaa tgctagttgg agtaataaat ctctggaaca
     1621 gatttggaat cacacgacct ggatggagtg ggacagagaa attaacaatt acacaagctt
     1681 aatacactcc ttaattgaag aatcgcaaaa ccagcaagaa aagaatgaac aagaattatt
     1741 ggaattagat aaatgggcaa gtttgtggaa ttggtttaac ataacaaatt ggctgtggta
     1801 tataaaatta ttcataatga tagtaggagg cttggtaggt ttaagaatag tttttgctgt
     1861 actttctata gtgaatagag ttaggcaggg atattcacca ttatcgtttc agacccacct
     1921 cccaaccccg aggggacccg acaggcccga aggaatagaa gaagaaggtg gagagagaga
     1981 cagagacaga tccattcgat tagtgaacgg atcggcactg cgtgcgccaa ttctgcagac
     2041 aaatggcagt attcatccac aattttaaaa gaaaaggggg gattgggggg tacagtgcag
     2101 gggaaagaat agtagacata atagcaacag acatacaaac taaagaatta caaaaacaaa
     2161 ttacaaaaat tcaaaatttt cgggtttatt acagggacag cagagatcca gtttggttag
     2221 taccgggccc gctctagtcc ggaatcagtc ctgctcctcg gccacgaagt gcacgcagtt
     2281 gccggccggg tcgcgcaggg cgaactcccg cccccacggc tgctcgccga tctcggtcat
     2341 ggccggcccg gaggcgtccc ggaagttcgt ggacacgacc tccgaccact cggcgtacag
     2401 ctcgtccagg ccgcgcaccc acacccaggc cagggtgttg tccggcacca cctggtcctg
     2461 gaccgcgctg atgaacaggg tcacgtcgtc ccggaccaca ccggcgaagt cgtcctccac
     2521 gaagtcccgg gagaacccga gccggtcggt ccagaactcg accgctccgg cgacgtcgcg
     2581 cgcggtgagc accggaacgg cactggtcaa cttggccatg gtggccctcc tatagtgagt
     2641 cgtattatac tatgccgata tactatgccg atgattaatt gtcaacacgt gctgcaggtc
     2701 cgaggttcta gacgtattac cgccatgcat tagttattaa tagtaatcaa ttacggggtc
     2761 attagttcat agcccatata tggagttccg cgttacataa cttacggtaa atggcccgcc
     2821 tggctgaccg cccaacgacc cccgcccatt gacgtcaata atgacgtatg ttcccatagt
     2881 aacgccaata gggactttcc attgacgtca atgggtggag tatttacggt aaactgccca
     2941 cttggcagta catcaagtgt atcatatgcc aagtacgccc cctattgacg tcaatgacgg
     3001 taaatggccc gcctggcatt atgcccagta catgacctta tgggactttc ctacttggca
     3061 gtacatctac gtattagtca tcgctattac catggtgatg cggttttggc agtacatcaa
     3121 tgggcgtgga tagcggtttg actcacgggg atttccaagt ctccacccca ttgacgtcaa
     3181 tgggagtttg ttttggcacc aaaatcaacg ggactttcca aaatgtcgta acaactccgc
     3241 cccattgacg caaatgggcg gtaggcgtgt acggtgggag gtctatataa gcagagctcg
     3301 tttagtgaac cgtcagatcg cctggagacg ccatccacgc tgttttgacc tccatagaag
     3361 acaccgactc tactagagga tctgccacca gctagcgcca ccatggaaac ggacaccctg
     3421 ctgctgtggg tgctgttgtt gtgggtgcca ggatctacag gcgacggcgc cgattacaag
     3481 gaccacgatg gcgactataa ggatcacgac atcgactaca aggacgatga cgacaagtta
     3541 attaacaccg gtgaccagag caacagcgag gaagccaaga aagaagaggc caaaaaagag
     3601 gaagctaaaa agtccaactc catcgatgcc gtcggccagg acacccaaga agtgatcgtc
     3661 gtccctcaca gcctgccttt caaggtggtg gtcatcagcg ccattctggc cctggtggtg
     3721 ctgaccatca tcagcctgat catcctgatt atgctgtggc agaagaagcc cagatgatca
     3781 tgtacaagta ggtcgacaat caacctctgg attacaaaat ttgtgaaaga ttgactggta
     3841 ttcttaacta tgttgctcct tttacgctat gtggatacgc tgctttaatg cctttgtatc
     3901 atgctattgc ttcccgtatg gctttcattt tctcctcctt gtataaatcc tggttgctgt
     3961 ctctttatga ggagttgtgg cccgttgtca ggcaacgtgg cgtggtgtgc actgtgtttg
     4021 ctgacgcaac ccccactggt tggggcattg ccaccacctg tcagctcctt tccgggactt
     4081 tcgctttccc cctccctatt gccacggcgg aactcatcgc cgcctgcctt gcccgctgct
     4141 ggacaggggc tcggctgttg ggcactgaca attccgtggt gttgtcgggg aagctgacgt
     4201 cctttccatg gctgctcgcc tgtgttgcca cctggattct gcgcgggacg tccttctgct
     4261 acgtcccttc ggccctcaat ccagcggacc ttccttcccg cggcctgctg ccggctctgc
     4321 ggcctcttcc gcgtcttcgc cttcgccctc agacgagtcg gatctccctt tgggccgcct
     4381 ccccgcctgg aattcgagct cggtaccttt aagaccaatg acttacaagg cagctgtaga
     4441 tcttagccac tttttaaaag aaaagagggg actggaaggg ctaattcact cccaacgaag
     4501 acaagatctg ctttttgctt gtactgggtc tctctggtta gaccagatct gagcctggga
     4561 gctctctggc taactaggga acccactgct taagcctcaa taaagcttgc cttgagtgct
     4621 tcaagtagtg tgtgcccgtc tgttgtgtga ctctggtaac tagagatccc tcagaccctt
     4681 ttagtcagtg tggaaaatct ctagcagtag tagttcatgt catcttatta ttcagtattt
     4741 ataacttgca aagaaatgaa tatcagagag tgagaggcct tgacattgtt taaacccgct
     4801 gatcagcctc gactgtgcct tctagttgcc agccatctgt tgtttgcccc tcccccgtgc
     4861 cttccttgac cctggaaggt gccactccca ctgtcctttc ctaataaaat gaggaaattg
     4921 catcgcattg tctgagtagg tgtcattcta ttctgggggg tggggtgggg caggacagca
     4981 agggggagga ttgggaagac aatagcaggc atgctgggga tgcggtgggc tctatggctt
     5041 ctgaggcgga aagaaccagc tggggctcta gggggtatcc ccnnnnnnnn nnnnnnnnnn
     5101 nnnnnnnnnn nnnnnnnnnn nnnnnnnnnn nnnnnnnnnn nnnnnnnnnn nnnnnnnnnn
     5161 nnnnnnnnnn nnnnnnnnnn nnnnnnnnnn nnnnnnnnnn nnnnnncnnn nnnnnnnnnn
     5221 nnnnnnnnnn nnnnnnnnnn nnnnnnnnnn nnnnnnnnnn nnnnnnnnnn nnnnnnnnnn
     5281 nnnnnnnnnn nnnnnnnnan nnnnnnnnnn nnnnnnnnnn nnnnnnnnnn nnnnnnnnnn
     5341 nnnnnnnncc tttgacgttg gagtccacgt tctttaatag tggactcttg ttccaaactg
     5401 gaacaacact caaccctatc tcggtctatt cttttgattt ataagggatt ttgccgattt
     5461 cggcctattg gttaaaaaat gagctgattt aacaaaaatt taacgcgaat taattctgtg
     5521 gaatgtgtgt cagttagggt gtggaaagtc cccaggctcc ccagcaggca gaagtatgca
     5581 aagcatgcat ctcaattagt cagcaaccag gtgtggaaag tccccaggct ccccagcagg
     5641 cagaagtatg caaagcatgc atctcaatta gtcagcaacc atagtcccgc ccctaactcc
     5701 gcccatcccg cccctaactc cgcccagttc cgcccattct ccgccccatg gctgactaat
     5761 tttttttatt tatgcagagg ccgaggccgc ctctgcctct gagctattcc agaagtagtg
     5821 aggaggcttt tttggaggcc taggcttttg caaaaagctc ccgggagctt gtatatccat
     5881 tttcggatct gatcagcacg tgatgaaaaa gcctgaactc accgcgacgt ctgtcgagaa
     5941 gtttctgatc gaaaagttcg acagcgtctc cgacctgatg cagctctcgg agggcgaaga
     6001 atctcgtgct ttcagcttcg atgtaggagg gcgtggatat gtcctgcggg taaatagctg
     6061 cgccgatggt ttctacaaag atcgttatgt ttatcggcac tttgcatcgg ccgcgctccc
     6121 gattccggaa gtgcttgaca ttggggaatt cagcgagagc ctgacctatt gcatctcccg
     6181 ccgtgcacag ggtgtcacgt tgcaagacct gcctgaaacc gaactgcccg ctgttctgca
     6241 gccggtcgcg gaggccatgg atgcgatcgc tgcggccgat cttagccaga cgagcgggtt
     6301 cggcccattc ggaccgcaag gaatcggtca atacactaca tggcgtgatt tcatatgcgc
     6361 gattgctgat ccccatgtgt atcactggca aactgtgatg gacgacaccg tcagtgcgtc
     6421 cgtcgcgcag gctctcgatg agctgatgct ttgggccgag gactgccccg aagtccggca
     6481 cctcgtgcac gcggatttcg gctccaacaa tgtcctgacg gacaatggcc gcataacagc
     6541 ggtcattgac tggagcgagg cgatgttcgg ggattcccaa tacgaggtcg ccaacatctt
     6601 cttctggagg ccgtggttgg cttgtatgga gcagcagacg cgctacttcg agcggaggca
     6661 tccggagctt gcaggatcgc cgcggctccg ggcgtatatg ctccgcattg gtcttgacca
     6721 actctatcag agcttggttg acggcaattt cgatgatgca gcttgggcgc agggtcgatg
     6781 cgacgcaatc gtccgatccg gagccgggac tgtcgggcgt acacaaatcg cccgcagaag
     6841 cgcggccgtc tggaccgatg gctgtgtaga agtactcgcc gatagtggaa accgacgccc
     6901 cagcactcgt ccgagggcaa aggaatagca cgtgctacga gatttcgatt ccaccgccgc
     6961 cttctatgaa aggttgggct tcggaatcgt tttccgggac gccggctgga tgatcctcca
     7021 gcgcggggat ctcatgctgg agttcttcgc ccaccccaac ttgtttattg cagcttataa
     7081 tggttacaaa taaagcaata gcatcacaaa tttcacaaat aaagcatttt tttcactgca
     7141 ttctagttgt ggtttgtcca aactcatcaa tgtatcttat catgtctgta taccgtcgac
     7201 ctctagctag agcttggcgt aatcatggtc atagctgttt cctgtgtgaa attgttatcc
     7261 gctcacaatt ccacacaaca tacgagccgg aagcataaag tgtaaagcct ggggtgccta
     7321 atgagtgagc taactcacat taattgcgtt gcgctcactg cccgctttcc agtcgggaaa
     7381 cctgtcgtgc cagctgcatt aatgaatcgg ccaacgcgcg gggagaggcg gtttgcgtat
     7441 tgggcgctct tccgcttcct cgctcactga ctcgctgcgc tcggtcgttc ggctgcggcg
     7501 agcggtatca gctcactcaa aggcggtaat acggttatcc acagaatcag gggataacgc
     7561 aggaaagaac atgtgagcaa aaggccagca aaaggccagg aaccgtaaaa aggccgcgtt
     7621 gctggcgttt ttccataggc tccgcccccc tgacgagcat cacaaaaatc gacgctcaag
     7681 tcagaggtgg cgaaacccga caggactata aagataccag gcgtttcccc ctggaagctc
     7741 cctcgtgcgc tctcctgttc cgaccctgcc gcttaccgga tacctgtccg cctttctccc
     7801 ttcgggaagc gtggcgcttt ctcatagctc acgctgtagg tatctcagtt cggtgtaggt
     7861 cgttcgctcc aagctgggct gtgtgcacga accccccgtt cagcccgacc gctgcgcctt
     7921 atccggtaac tatcgtcttg agtccaaccc ggtaagacac gacttatcgc cactggcagc
     7981 agccactggt aacaggatta gcagagcgag gtatgtaggc ggtgctacag agttcttgaa
     8041 gtggtggcct aactacggct acactagaag aacagtattt ggtatctgcg ctctgctgaa
     8101 gccagttacc ttcggaaaaa gagttggtag ctcttgatcc ggcaaacaaa ccaccgctgg
     8161 tagcggtggt ttttttgttt gcaagcagca gattacgcgc agaaaaaaag gatctcaaga
     8221 agatcctttg atcttttcta cggggtctga cgctcagtgg aacgaaaact cacgttaagg
     8281 gattttggtc atgagattat caaaaaggat cttcacctag atccttttaa attaaaaatg
     8341 aagttttaaa tcaatctaaa gtatatatga gtaaacttgg tctgacagtt accaatgctt
     8401 aatcagtgag gcacctatct cagcgatctg tctatttcgt tcatccatag ttgcctgact
     8461 ccccgtcgtg tagataacta cgatacggga gggcttacca tctggcccca gtgctgcaat
     8521 gataccgcga gacccacgct caccggctcc agatttatca gcaataaacc agccagccgg
     8581 aagggccgag cgcagaagtg gtcctgcaac tttatccgcc tccatccagt ctattaattg
     8641 ttgccgggaa gctagagtaa gtagttcgcc agttaatagt ttgcgcaacg ttgttgccat
     8701 tgctacaggc atcgtggtgt cacgctcgtc gtttggtatg gcttcattca gctccggttc
     8761 ccaacgatca aggcgagtta catgatcccc catgttgtgc aaaaaagcgg ttagctcctt
     8821 cggtcctccg atcgttgtca gaagtaagtt ggccgcagtg ttatcactca tggttatggc
     8881 agcactgcat aattctctta ctgtcatgcc atccgtaaga tgcttttctg tgactggtga
     8941 gtactcaacc aagtcattct gagaatagtg tatgcggcga ccgagttgct cttgcccggc
     9001 gtcaatacgg gataataccg cgccacatag cagaacttta aaagtgctca tcattggaaa
     9061 acgttcttcg gggcgaaaac tctcaaggat cttaccgctg ttgagatcca gttcgatgta
     9121 acccactcgt gcacccaact gatcttcagc atcttttact ttcaccagcg tttctgggtg
     9181 agcaaaaaca ggaaggcaaa atgccgcaaa aaagggaata agggcgacac ggaaatgttg
     9241 aatactcata ctcttccttt ttcaatatta ttgaagcatt tatcagggtt attgtctcat
     9301 gagcggatac atatttgaat gtatttagaa aaataaacaa ataggggttc cgcgcacatt
     9361 tccccgaaaa gtgccacctg acgtcgacgg atcgggagat caacttgttt attgcagctt
     9421 ataatggtta caaataaagc aatagcatca caaatttcac aaataaagca tttttttcac
     9481 tgcattctag ttgtggtttg tccaaactca tcaatgtatc ttatcatgtc tggatcaact
     9541 ggataactca agctaaccaa aatcatccca aacttcccac cccataccct attaccactg
     9601 ccaattacct gtggtttcat ttactctaaa cctgtgattc ctctgaatta ttttcatttt
     9661 aaagaaattg tatttgttaa atatgtacta caaacttagt agt
//
