# Supplementary material for: Bioengineering multifunctional extracellular vesicles for targeted delivery of biologics to T cells
Source: bioRxiv preprint, doi:10.1101/2022.05.14.491879, version 1 (2022-05-14)
Supplement: Source Data [file 491879_file03.zip › SourceData/Plasmid_Maps/pDMS161.gb]

LOCUS       Exported               11383 bp ds-DNA     circular SYN 15-MAR-2022
DEFINITION  synthetic circular DNA
ACCESSION   .
VERSION     .
KEYWORDS    .
SOURCE      synthetic DNA construct
  ORGANISM  recombinant plasmid
REFERENCE   1  (bases 1 to 11383)
  AUTHORS   Leonard Lab
  TITLE     Direct Submission
  JOURNAL   Exported Tuesday, Mar 15, 2022 from SnapGene 5.1.7
            https://www.snapgene.com
FEATURES             Location/Qualifiers
     source          1..11383
                     /organism="recombinant plasmid"
                     /mol_type="other DNA"
     misc_feature    454..634
                     /label=HIV-1_5_LTR
     misc_feature    745..789
                     /label=HIV-1_psi_pack
     misc_feature    1303..1536
                     /label=TRE
                     /note="promoter"
     misc_feature    2067..2082
                     /label=cPPT
                     /note=" central polypurine tract helps translocation into 
                     the nucleus of non-dividing cells"
     CDS             complement(2245..2619)
                     /codon_start=1
                     /label=zeoR
                     /note="bacterial resistance marker, Zeocin resistance"
                     /translation="MAKLTSAVPVLTARDVAGAVEFWTDRLGFSRDFVEDDFAGVVRDD
                     VTLFISAVQDQVVPDNTLAWVWVRGLDELYAEWSEVVSTNFRDASGPAMTEIGEQPWGR
                     EFALRDPAGNCVHFVAEEQD"
     misc_feature    2738..3180
                     /label=CMV IE
     CDS             3390
                     /codon_start=1
                     /label=turboGFP
                     /note="marker to track shRNAmir expression,TurboGFP is an 
                     improved variant of the green fluorescent protein CopGFP 
                     cloned from copepod Pontellina plumata  [Shagin et al., 
                     2004]. It possesses bright green fluorescence (excitation/ 
                     emission max = 482/ 502 "
                     /translation=""
     CDS             3403..3465
                     /codon_start=1
                     /label=IgK leader
                     /translation="METDTLLLWVLLLWVPGSTGD"
     CDS             3472..3537
                     /codon_start=1
                     /label=3xFLAG
                     /translation="DYKDHDGDYKDHDIDYKDDDDK"
     CDS             3547..3885
                     /codon_start=1
                     /label=CD2 scFv VL
                     /translation="NIMMTQSPSSLAVSAGEKVTMTCKSSQSVLYSSNQKNYLAWYQQK
                     PGQSPKLLIYWASTRESGVPDRFTGSGSGTDFTLTISSVQPEDLAVYYCHQYLSSHTFG
                     GGTKLEIKR"
     CDS             3886..3930
                     /codon_start=1
                     /label=(Gly4Ser)3
                     /translation="GGGGSGGGGSGGGGS"
     CDS             3931..4278
                     /codon_start=1
                     /label=CD2 scFv VH
                     /translation="QLQQPGAELVRPGSSVKLSCKASGYTFTRYWIHWVKQRPIQGLEW
                     IGNIDPSDSETHYNQKFKDKATLTVDKSSGTAYMQLSSLTSEDSAVYYCATEDLYYAME
                     YWGQGTSVTVSS"
     CDS             4285..4353
                     /codon_start=1
                     /label=helical linker
                     /translation="DQSNSEEAKKEEAKKEEAKKSNS"
     CDS             4360..4506
                     /codon_start=1
                     /label=PDGFR transmembrane domain
                     /translation="AVGQDTQEVIVVPHSLPFKVVVISAILALVVLTIISLIILIMLWQ
                     KKPR"
     CDS             4552..5454
                     /codon_start=1
                     /label=ABI
                     /translation="MTRVPLYGFTSICGRRPEMEAAVSTIPRFLQSSSGSMLDGRFDPQ
                     SAAHFFGVYDGHGGSQVANYCRERMHLALAEEIAKEKPMLCDGDTWLEKWKKALFNSFL
                     RVDSEIESVAPETVGSTSVVAVVFPSHIFVANCGDSRAVLCRGKTALPLSVDHKPDRED
                     EAARIEAAGGKVIQWNGARVFGVLAMSRSIGDRYLKPSIIPDPEVTAVKRVKEDDCLIL
                     ASDGVWDVMTDEEACEMARKRILLWHKKNAVAGDASLLADERRKEGKDPAAMSAAEYLS
                     KLAIQRGSKDNISVVVVDLK"
     misc_feature    5478..6066
                     /label=WPRE
                     /note="woodchuck posttranscriptional regulatory element"
     CDS             complement(5949..5960)
                     /codon_start=1
                     /product="Factor Xa recognition and cleavage site"
                     /label=Factor Xa site
                     /translation="IEGR"
     misc_feature    6306..6386
                     /label=HIV-1_3_LTR
     misc_feature    7385..7462
                     /label=SV40_origin
     misc_feature    9295..9914
                     /label=pUCorigin
     CDS             complement(10069..10929)
                     /codon_start=1
                     /label=amp R
                     /note=" -lactamase"
                     /translation="MSIQHFRVALIPFFAAFCLPVFAHPETLVKVKDAEDQLGARVGYI
                     ELDLNSGKILESFRPEERFPMMSTFKVLLCGAVLSRIDAGQEQLGRRIHYSQNDLVEYS
                     PVTEKHLTDGMTVRELCSAAITMSDNTAANLLLTTIGGPKELTAFLHNMGDHVTRLDRW
                     EPELNEAIPNDERDTTMPVAMATTLRKLLTGELLTLASRQQLIDWMEADKVAGPLLRSA
                     LPAGWFIADKSGAGERGSRGIIAALGPDGKPSRIVVIYTTGSQATMDERNRQIAEIGAS
                     LIKHW"
ORIGIN
        1 tggaagggct aattcactcc caaagaagac aagatatcct tgatctgtgg atctaccaca
       61 cacaaggcta cttccctgat tagcagaact acacaccagg gccaggggtc agatatccac
      121 tgacctttgg atggtgctac aagctagtac cagttgagcc agataaggta gaagaggcca
      181 ataaaggaga gaacaccagc ttgttacacc ctgtgagcct gcatgggatg gatgacccgg
      241 agagagaagt gttagagtgg aggtttgaca gccgcctagc atttcatcac gtggcccgag
      301 agctgcatcc ggagtacttc aagaactgct gatatcgagc ttgctacaag ggactttccg
      361 ctggggactt tccagggagg cgtggcctgg gcgggactgg ggagtggcga gccctcagat
      421 cctgcatata agcagctgct ttttgcctgt actgggtctc tctggttaga ccagatctga
      481 gcctgggagc tctctggcta actagggaac ccactgctta agcctcaata aagcttgcct
      541 tgagtgcttc aagtagtgtg tgcccgtctg ttgtgtgact ctggtaacta gagatccctc
      601 agaccctttt agtcagtgtg gaaaatctct agcagtggcg cccgaacagg gacttgaaag
      661 cgaaagggaa accagaggag ctctctcgac gcaggactcg gcttgctgaa gcgcgcacgg
      721 caagaggcga ggggcggcga ctggtgagta cgccaaaaat tttgactagc ggaggctaga
      781 aggagagaga tgggtgcgag agcgtcagta ttaagcgggg gagaattaga tcgcgatggg
      841 aaaaaattcg gttaaggcca gggggaaaga aaaaatataa attaaaacat atagtatggg
      901 caagcaggga gctagaacga ttcgcagtta atcctggcct gttagaaaca tcagaaggct
      961 gtagacaaat actgggacag ctacaaccat cccttcagac aggatcagaa gaacttagat
     1021 cattatataa tacagtagca accctctatt gtgtgcatca aaggatagag ataaaagaca
     1081 ccaaggaagc tttagacaag atagaggaag agcaaaacaa aagtaagacc accgcacagc
     1141 aagcggccgg ccgctgatct tcagacctgg aggaggagat atgagggaca attggagaag
     1201 tgaattatat aaatataaag tagtaaaaat tgaaccatta ggagtagcac ccaccaaggc
     1261 aaagagaaga gtggtgcaga gagaaaaaag agcagtggga ataggagctt tgttccttgg
     1321 gttcttggga gcagcaggaa gcactatggg cgcagcgtca atgacgctga cggtacaggc
     1381 cagacaatta ttgtctggta tagtgcagca gcagaacaat ttgctgaggg ctattgaggc
     1441 gcaacagcat ctgttgcaac tcacagtctg gggcatcaag cagctccagg caagaatcct
     1501 ggctgtggaa agatacctaa aggatcaaca gctcctgggg atttggggtt gctctggaaa
     1561 actcatttgc accactgctg tgccttggaa tgctagttgg agtaataaat ctctggaaca
     1621 gatttggaat cacacgacct ggatggagtg ggacagagaa attaacaatt acacaagctt
     1681 aatacactcc ttaattgaag aatcgcaaaa ccagcaagaa aagaatgaac aagaattatt
     1741 ggaattagat aaatgggcaa gtttgtggaa ttggtttaac ataacaaatt ggctgtggta
     1801 tataaaatta ttcataatga tagtaggagg cttggtaggt ttaagaatag tttttgctgt
     1861 actttctata gtgaatagag ttaggcaggg atattcacca ttatcgtttc agacccacct
     1921 cccaaccccg aggggacccg acaggcccga aggaatagaa gaagaaggtg gagagagaga
     1981 cagagacaga tccattcgat tagtgaacgg atcggcactg cgtgcgccaa ttctgcagac
     2041 aaatggcagt attcatccac aattttaaaa gaaaaggggg gattgggggg tacagtgcag
     2101 gggaaagaat agtagacata atagcaacag acatacaaac taaagaatta caaaaacaaa
     2161 ttacaaaaat tcaaaatttt cgggtttatt acagggacag cagagatcca gtttggttag
     2221 taccgggccc gctctagtcc ggaatcagtc ctgctcctcg gccacgaagt gcacgcagtt
     2281 gccggccggg tcgcgcaggg cgaactcccg cccccacggc tgctcgccga tctcggtcat
     2341 ggccggcccg gaggcgtccc ggaagttcgt ggacacgacc tccgaccact cggcgtacag
     2401 ctcgtccagg ccgcgcaccc acacccaggc cagggtgttg tccggcacca cctggtcctg
     2461 gaccgcgctg atgaacaggg tcacgtcgtc ccggaccaca ccggcgaagt cgtcctccac
     2521 gaagtcccgg gagaacccga gccggtcggt ccagaactcg accgctccgg cgacgtcgcg
     2581 cgcggtgagc accggaacgg cactggtcaa cttggccatg gtggccctcc tatagtgagt
     2641 cgtattatac tatgccgata tactatgccg atgattaatt gtcaacacgt gctgcaggtc
     2701 cgaggttcta gacgtattac cgccatgcat tagttattaa tagtaatcaa ttacggggtc
     2761 attagttcat agcccatata tggagttccg cgttacataa cttacggtaa atggcccgcc
     2821 tggctgaccg cccaacgacc cccgcccatt gacgtcaata atgacgtatg ttcccatagt
     2881 aacgccaata gggactttcc attgacgtca atgggtggag tatttacggt aaactgccca
     2941 cttggcagta catcaagtgt atcatatgcc aagtacgccc cctattgacg tcaatgacgg
     3001 taaatggccc gcctggcatt atgcccagta catgacctta tgggactttc ctacttggca
     3061 gtacatctac gtattagtca tcgctattac catggtgatg cggttttggc agtacatcaa
     3121 tgggcgtgga tagcggtttg actcacgggg atttccaagt ctccacccca ttgacgtcaa
     3181 tgggagtttg ttttggcacc aaaatcaacg ggactttcca aaatgtcgta acaactccgc
     3241 cccattgacg caaatgggcg gtaggcgtgt acggtgggag gtctatataa gcagagctcg
     3301 tttagtgaac cgtcagatcg cctggagacg ccatccacgc tgttttgacc tccatagaag
     3361 acaccgactc tactagagga tctgccacca gctagcgcca ccatggaaac ggacaccctg
     3421 ctgctgtggg tgctgttgtt gtgggtgcca ggatctacag gcgacggcgc cgattacaag
     3481 gaccacgatg gcgactataa ggatcacgac atcgactaca aggacgatga cgacaagtta
     3541 attaacaaca tcatgatgac gcagagcccc agcagcctgg ctgtttctgc tggcgagaaa
     3601 gtgaccatga cctgcaagag cagccagagc gtgctgtact ccagcaacca gaagaactac
     3661 ctggcctggt atcagcagaa gcccggccag tctcctaagc tgctgatcta ctgggccagc
     3721 accagagaaa gcggcgtgcc cgatagattc acaggctctg gcagcggcac cgacttcacc
     3781 ctgacaatca gtagcgtgca gcccgaggat ctggccgtgt actactgtca ccagtacctg
     3841 agcagccaca cctttggcgg cggaacaaag ctggaaatca agagaggcgg aggcggatca
     3901 ggtggcggtg gatctggcgg tggtggatct caacttcagc agccaggcgc agaacttgtg
     3961 cggcctggat ctagcgtgaa gctgagctgt aaagccagcg gctacacctt caccagatac
     4021 tggatccact gggtcaagca gcggcctatc cagggactcg agtggatcgg caatatcgac
     4081 cccagcgaca gcgagacaca ctacaatcag aagttcaagg acaaggccac actgaccgtg
     4141 gacaagtcta gcggcacagc ctacatgcag ctgtccagcc tgacaagcga ggacagcgcc
     4201 gtgtattatt gcgccaccga ggacctgtac tacgccatgg aatattgggg ccagggcacc
     4261 agcgtgaccg ttagctctac cggtgaccag agcaacagcg aggaagccaa gaaagaagag
     4321 gccaaaaaag aggaagctaa aaagtccaac tccatcgatg ccgtcggcca ggacacccaa
     4381 gaagtgatcg tcgtccctca cagcctgcct ttcaaggtgg tggtcatcag cgccattctg
     4441 gccctggtgg tgctgaccat catcagcctg atcatcctga ttatgctgtg gcagaagaag
     4501 cccagaacta gtggcggcgg aggcagcgga ggcggatctg gcggaggatc tatgaccaga
     4561 gtgcccctgt acggcttcac cagcatttgt ggcagacggc ccgaaatgga agccgccgtg
     4621 tctacaatcc ccagattcct ccagagcagc agcggctcca tgctggacgg cagattcgat
     4681 cctcagagcg ccgctcactt cttcggcgtg tacgatggac atggcggaag ccaggtggcc
     4741 aactactgcc gcgaaagaat gcatctggcc ctggccgagg aaatcgccaa agaaaagccc
     4801 atgctgtgcg acggcgacac ctggctggaa aagtggaaga aggccctgtt caacagcttc
     4861 ctgagagtgg acagcgagat cgagagcgtg gcccctgaaa cagtgggcag cacatctgtg
     4921 gtggccgtgg tgtttcccag ccacatcttc gtggctaact gcggcgatag cagagccgtg
     4981 ctgtgcagag gaaaaacagc cctgcctctg tccgtggacc acaagcctga tagagaggat
     5041 gaggccgcca gaattgaagc cgctggcggc aaagtgatcc agtggaatgg cgctagagtg
     5101 ttcggcgtgc tggccatgag tagatccatc ggcgatagat acctgaagcc tagcatcatc
     5161 cccgatcctg aagtgaccgc cgtgaagaga gtgaaagagg acgactgcct gatcctggcc
     5221 tctgacggtg tctgggacgt gatgacagat gaagaggcct gcgagatggc ccggaagaga
     5281 atcctgctgt ggcacaagaa aaacgccgtg gccggggatg cttctctgct ggctgacgag
     5341 agaagaaaag agggcaaaga ccccgctgcc atgtctgccg ccgagtacct gtctaagctg
     5401 gccatccaga gaggcagcaa ggacaacatc agcgtggtgg tcgtggacct gaaatgatca
     5461 tgtacaagta ggtcgacaat caacctctgg attacaaaat ttgtgaaaga ttgactggta
     5521 ttcttaacta tgttgctcct tttacgctat gtggatacgc tgctttaatg cctttgtatc
     5581 atgctattgc ttcccgtatg gctttcattt tctcctcctt gtataaatcc tggttgctgt
     5641 ctctttatga ggagttgtgg cccgttgtca ggcaacgtgg cgtggtgtgc actgtgtttg
     5701 ctgacgcaac ccccactggt tggggcattg ccaccacctg tcagctcctt tccgggactt
     5761 tcgctttccc cctccctatt gccacggcgg aactcatcgc cgcctgcctt gcccgctgct
     5821 ggacaggggc tcggctgttg ggcactgaca attccgtggt gttgtcgggg aagctgacgt
     5881 cctttccatg gctgctcgcc tgtgttgcca cctggattct gcgcgggacg tccttctgct
     5941 acgtcccttc ggccctcaat ccagcggacc ttccttcccg cggcctgctg ccggctctgc
     6001 ggcctcttcc gcgtcttcgc cttcgccctc agacgagtcg gatctccctt tgggccgcct
     6061 ccccgcctgg aattcgagct cggtaccttt aagaccaatg acttacaagg cagctgtaga
     6121 tcttagccac tttttaaaag aaaagagggg actggaaggg ctaattcact cccaacgaag
     6181 acaagatctg ctttttgctt gtactgggtc tctctggtta gaccagatct gagcctggga
     6241 gctctctggc taactaggga acccactgct taagcctcaa taaagcttgc cttgagtgct
     6301 tcaagtagtg tgtgcccgtc tgttgtgtga ctctggtaac tagagatccc tcagaccctt
     6361 ttagtcagtg tggaaaatct ctagcagtag tagttcatgt catcttatta ttcagtattt
     6421 ataacttgca aagaaatgaa tatcagagag tgagaggcct tgacattgtt taaacccgct
     6481 gatcagcctc gactgtgcct tctagttgcc agccatctgt tgtttgcccc tcccccgtgc
     6541 cttccttgac cctggaaggt gccactccca ctgtcctttc ctaataaaat gaggaaattg
     6601 catcgcattg tctgagtagg tgtcattcta ttctgggggg tggggtgggg caggacagca
     6661 agggggagga ttgggaagac aatagcaggc atgctgggga tgcggtgggc tctatggctt
     6721 ctgaggcgga aagaaccagc tggggctcta gggggtatcc ccnnnnnnnn nnnnnnnnnn
     6781 nnnnnnnnnn nnnnnnnnnn nnnnnnnnnn nnnnnnnnnn nnnnnnnnnn nnnnnnnnnn
     6841 nnnnnnnnnn nnnnnnnnnn nnnnnnnnnn nnnnnnnnnn nnnnnncnnn nnnnnnnnnn
     6901 nnnnnnnnnn nnnnnnnnnn nnnnnnnnnn nnnnnnnnnn nnnnnnnnnn nnnnnnnnnn
     6961 nnnnnnnnnn nnnnnnnnan nnnnnnnnnn nnnnnnnnnn nnnnnnnnnn nnnnnnnnnn
     7021 nnnnnnnncc tttgacgttg gagtccacgt tctttaatag tggactcttg ttccaaactg
     7081 gaacaacact caaccctatc tcggtctatt cttttgattt ataagggatt ttgccgattt
     7141 cggcctattg gttaaaaaat gagctgattt aacaaaaatt taacgcgaat taattctgtg
     7201 gaatgtgtgt cagttagggt gtggaaagtc cccaggctcc ccagcaggca gaagtatgca
     7261 aagcatgcat ctcaattagt cagcaaccag gtgtggaaag tccccaggct ccccagcagg
     7321 cagaagtatg caaagcatgc atctcaatta gtcagcaacc atagtcccgc ccctaactcc
     7381 gcccatcccg cccctaactc cgcccagttc cgcccattct ccgccccatg gctgactaat
     7441 tttttttatt tatgcagagg ccgaggccgc ctctgcctct gagctattcc agaagtagtg
     7501 aggaggcttt tttggaggcc taggcttttg caaaaagctc ccgggagctt gtatatccat
     7561 tttcggatct gatcagcacg tgatgaaaaa gcctgaactc accgcgacgt ctgtcgagaa
     7621 gtttctgatc gaaaagttcg acagcgtctc cgacctgatg cagctctcgg agggcgaaga
     7681 atctcgtgct ttcagcttcg atgtaggagg gcgtggatat gtcctgcggg taaatagctg
     7741 cgccgatggt ttctacaaag atcgttatgt ttatcggcac tttgcatcgg ccgcgctccc
     7801 gattccggaa gtgcttgaca ttggggaatt cagcgagagc ctgacctatt gcatctcccg
     7861 ccgtgcacag ggtgtcacgt tgcaagacct gcctgaaacc gaactgcccg ctgttctgca
     7921 gccggtcgcg gaggccatgg atgcgatcgc tgcggccgat cttagccaga cgagcgggtt
     7981 cggcccattc ggaccgcaag gaatcggtca atacactaca tggcgtgatt tcatatgcgc
     8041 gattgctgat ccccatgtgt atcactggca aactgtgatg gacgacaccg tcagtgcgtc
     8101 cgtcgcgcag gctctcgatg agctgatgct ttgggccgag gactgccccg aagtccggca
     8161 cctcgtgcac gcggatttcg gctccaacaa tgtcctgacg gacaatggcc gcataacagc
     8221 ggtcattgac tggagcgagg cgatgttcgg ggattcccaa tacgaggtcg ccaacatctt
     8281 cttctggagg ccgtggttgg cttgtatgga gcagcagacg cgctacttcg agcggaggca
     8341 tccggagctt gcaggatcgc cgcggctccg ggcgtatatg ctccgcattg gtcttgacca
     8401 actctatcag agcttggttg acggcaattt cgatgatgca gcttgggcgc agggtcgatg
     8461 cgacgcaatc gtccgatccg gagccgggac tgtcgggcgt acacaaatcg cccgcagaag
     8521 cgcggccgtc tggaccgatg gctgtgtaga agtactcgcc gatagtggaa accgacgccc
     8581 cagcactcgt ccgagggcaa aggaatagca cgtgctacga gatttcgatt ccaccgccgc
     8641 cttctatgaa aggttgggct tcggaatcgt tttccgggac gccggctgga tgatcctcca
     8701 gcgcggggat ctcatgctgg agttcttcgc ccaccccaac ttgtttattg cagcttataa
     8761 tggttacaaa taaagcaata gcatcacaaa tttcacaaat aaagcatttt tttcactgca
     8821 ttctagttgt ggtttgtcca aactcatcaa tgtatcttat catgtctgta taccgtcgac
     8881 ctctagctag agcttggcgt aatcatggtc atagctgttt cctgtgtgaa attgttatcc
     8941 gctcacaatt ccacacaaca tacgagccgg aagcataaag tgtaaagcct ggggtgccta
     9001 atgagtgagc taactcacat taattgcgtt gcgctcactg cccgctttcc agtcgggaaa
     9061 cctgtcgtgc cagctgcatt aatgaatcgg ccaacgcgcg gggagaggcg gtttgcgtat
     9121 tgggcgctct tccgcttcct cgctcactga ctcgctgcgc tcggtcgttc ggctgcggcg
     9181 agcggtatca gctcactcaa aggcggtaat acggttatcc acagaatcag gggataacgc
     9241 aggaaagaac atgtgagcaa aaggccagca aaaggccagg aaccgtaaaa aggccgcgtt
     9301 gctggcgttt ttccataggc tccgcccccc tgacgagcat cacaaaaatc gacgctcaag
     9361 tcagaggtgg cgaaacccga caggactata aagataccag gcgtttcccc ctggaagctc
     9421 cctcgtgcgc tctcctgttc cgaccctgcc gcttaccgga tacctgtccg cctttctccc
     9481 ttcgggaagc gtggcgcttt ctcatagctc acgctgtagg tatctcagtt cggtgtaggt
     9541 cgttcgctcc aagctgggct gtgtgcacga accccccgtt cagcccgacc gctgcgcctt
     9601 atccggtaac tatcgtcttg agtccaaccc ggtaagacac gacttatcgc cactggcagc
     9661 agccactggt aacaggatta gcagagcgag gtatgtaggc ggtgctacag agttcttgaa
     9721 gtggtggcct aactacggct acactagaag aacagtattt ggtatctgcg ctctgctgaa
     9781 gccagttacc ttcggaaaaa gagttggtag ctcttgatcc ggcaaacaaa ccaccgctgg
     9841 tagcggtggt ttttttgttt gcaagcagca gattacgcgc agaaaaaaag gatctcaaga
     9901 agatcctttg atcttttcta cggggtctga cgctcagtgg aacgaaaact cacgttaagg
     9961 gattttggtc atgagattat caaaaaggat cttcacctag atccttttaa attaaaaatg
    10021 aagttttaaa tcaatctaaa gtatatatga gtaaacttgg tctgacagtt accaatgctt
    10081 aatcagtgag gcacctatct cagcgatctg tctatttcgt tcatccatag ttgcctgact
    10141 ccccgtcgtg tagataacta cgatacggga gggcttacca tctggcccca gtgctgcaat
    10201 gataccgcga gacccacgct caccggctcc agatttatca gcaataaacc agccagccgg
    10261 aagggccgag cgcagaagtg gtcctgcaac tttatccgcc tccatccagt ctattaattg
    10321 ttgccgggaa gctagagtaa gtagttcgcc agttaatagt ttgcgcaacg ttgttgccat
    10381 tgctacaggc atcgtggtgt cacgctcgtc gtttggtatg gcttcattca gctccggttc
    10441 ccaacgatca aggcgagtta catgatcccc catgttgtgc aaaaaagcgg ttagctcctt
    10501 cggtcctccg atcgttgtca gaagtaagtt ggccgcagtg ttatcactca tggttatggc
    10561 agcactgcat aattctctta ctgtcatgcc atccgtaaga tgcttttctg tgactggtga
    10621 gtactcaacc aagtcattct gagaatagtg tatgcggcga ccgagttgct cttgcccggc
    10681 gtcaatacgg gataataccg cgccacatag cagaacttta aaagtgctca tcattggaaa
    10741 acgttcttcg gggcgaaaac tctcaaggat cttaccgctg ttgagatcca gttcgatgta
    10801 acccactcgt gcacccaact gatcttcagc atcttttact ttcaccagcg tttctgggtg
    10861 agcaaaaaca ggaaggcaaa atgccgcaaa aaagggaata agggcgacac ggaaatgttg
    10921 aatactcata ctcttccttt ttcaatatta ttgaagcatt tatcagggtt attgtctcat
    10981 gagcggatac atatttgaat gtatttagaa aaataaacaa ataggggttc cgcgcacatt
    11041 tccccgaaaa gtgccacctg acgtcgacgg atcgggagat caacttgttt attgcagctt
    11101 ataatggtta caaataaagc aatagcatca caaatttcac aaataaagca tttttttcac
    11161 tgcattctag ttgtggtttg tccaaactca tcaatgtatc ttatcatgtc tggatcaact
    11221 ggataactca agctaaccaa aatcatccca aacttcccac cccataccct attaccactg
    11281 ccaattacct gtggtttcat ttactctaaa cctgtgattc ctctgaatta ttttcatttt
    11341 aaagaaattg tatttgttaa atatgtacta caaacttagt agt
//
