# Supplementary material for: Bioengineering multifunctional extracellular vesicles for targeted delivery of biologics to T cells
Source: bioRxiv preprint, doi:10.1101/2022.05.14.491879, version 1 (2022-05-14)
Supplement: Source Data [file 491879_file03.zip › SourceData/Plasmid_Maps/pDMS124.gb]

LOCUS       Exported               10941 bp ds-DNA     circular SYN 15-MAR-2022
DEFINITION  synthetic circular DNA
ACCESSION   .
VERSION     .
KEYWORDS    .
SOURCE      synthetic DNA construct
  ORGANISM  recombinant plasmid
REFERENCE   1  (bases 1 to 10941)
  AUTHORS   Leonard Lab
  TITLE     Direct Submission
  JOURNAL   Exported Tuesday, Mar 15, 2022 from SnapGene 5.1.7
            https://www.snapgene.com
FEATURES             Location/Qualifiers
     source          1..10941
                     /organism="recombinant plasmid"
                     /mol_type="other DNA"
     misc_feature    454..634
                     /label=HIV-1_5_LTR
     misc_feature    745..789
                     /label=HIV-1_psi_pack
     misc_feature    1303..1536
                     /label=RRE
                     /label=TRE
                     /note="promoter"
     misc_feature    2067..2082
                     /label=cPPT
                     /note=" central polypurine tract helps translocation into 
                     the nucleus of non-dividing cells"
     CDS             complement(2245..2619)
                     /codon_start=1
                     /label=zeoR
                     /note="bacterial resistance marker, Zeocin resistance"
                     /translation="MAKLTSAVPVLTARDVAGAVEFWTDRLGFSRDFVEDDFAGVVRDD
                     VTLFISAVQDQVVPDNTLAWVWVRGLDELYAEWSEVVSTNFRDASGPAMTEIGEQPWGR
                     EFALRDPAGNCVHFVAEEQD"
     misc_feature    2738..3180
                     /label=CMV IE
     enhancer        2791..3094
                     /label=CMV enhancer
                     /note="human cytomegalovirus immediate early enhancer"
     promoter        3095..3298
                     /label=CMV promoter
                     /note="human cytomegalovirus (CMV) immediate early 
                     promoter"
     CDS             3390
                     /codon_start=1
                     /label=turboGFP
                     /note="marker to track shRNAmir expression,TurboGFP is an 
                     improved variant of the green fluorescent protein CopGFP 
                     cloned from copepod Pontellina plumata  [Shagin et al., 
                     2004]. It possesses bright green fluorescence (excitation/ 
                     emission max = 482/ 502 "
                     /translation=""
     regulatory      3397..3402
                     /regulatory_class="other"
                     /label=Kozak sequence
                     /note="vertebrate consensus sequence for strong initiation 
                     of translation (Kozak, 1987)"
     CDS             3403..4548
                     /codon_start=1
                     /label=hCx43
                     /translation="MGDWSALGKLLDKVQAYSTAGGKVWLSVLFIFRILLLGTAVESAW
                     GDEQSAFRCNTQQPGCENVCYDKSFPISHVRFWVLQIIFVSVPTLLYLAHVFYVMRKEE
                     KLNKKEEELKVAQTDGVNVDMHLKQIEIKKFKYGIEEHGKVKMRGGLLRTYIISILFKS
                     IFEVAFLLIQWYIYGFSLSAVYTCKRDPCPHQVDCFLSRPTEKTIFIIFMLVVSLVSLA
                     LNIIELFYVFFKGVKDRVKGKSDPYHATSGALSPAKDCGSQKYAYFNGCSSPTAPLSPM
                     SPPGYKLVTGDRNNSSCRNYNKQASEQNWANYSAEQNRMGQAGSTISNSHAQPFDFPDD
                     NQNSKKLAAGHELQPLAIVDQRPSSRAASRASSRPRPDDLEI"
     CDS             4564..4620
                     /codon_start=1
                     /product="2A peptide from porcine teschovirus-1 
                     polyprotein"
                     /label=P2A
                     /note="Eukaryotic ribosomes fail to insert a peptide bond 
                     between the Gly and Pro residues, yielding separate 
                     polypeptides."
                     /translation="ATNFSLLKQAGDVEENPGP"
     CDS             4621..5019
                     /codon_start=1
                     /gene="Aspergillus terreus BSD"
                     /product="blasticidin S deaminase"
                     /label=BSD
                     /note="confers resistance to blasticidin"
                     /translation="MAKPLSQEESTLIERATATINSIPISEDYSVASAALSSDGRIFTG
                     VNVYHFTGGPCAELVVLGTAAAAAAGNLTCIVAIGNENRGILSPCGRCRQVLLDLHPGI
                     KAIVKDSDGQPTAVGIRELLPSGYVWEG"
     misc_feature    5037..5624
                     /label=WPRE
                     /note="woodchuck posttranscriptional regulatory element"
     CDS             complement(5507..5518)
                     /codon_start=1
                     /product="Factor Xa recognition and cleavage site"
                     /label=Factor Xa site
                     /translation="IEGR"
     misc_feature    5864..5944
                     /label=HIV-1_3_LTR
     polyA_signal    6051..6275
                     /label=bGH poly(A) signal
                     /note="bovine growth hormone polyadenylation signal"
     promoter        6763..7092
                     /label=SV40 promoter
                     /note="SV40 enhancer and early promoter"
     rep_origin      6943..7078
                     /label=SV40 ori
                     /note="SV40 origin of replication"
     misc_feature    6943..7020
                     /label=SV40_origin
     CDS             7141..8166
                     /codon_start=1
                     /gene="aph(4)-Ia"
                     /product="aminoglycoside phosphotransferase from E. coli"
                     /label=HygR
                     /note="confers resistance to hygromycin"
                     /translation="MKKPELTATSVEKFLIEKFDSVSDLMQLSEGEESRAFSFDVGGRG
                     YVLRVNSCADGFYKDRYVYRHFASAALPIPEVLDIGEFSESLTYCISRRAQGVTLQDLP
                     ETELPAVLQPVAEAMDAIAAADLSQTSGFGPFGPQGIGQYTTWRDFICAIADPHVYHWQ
                     TVMDDTVSASVAQALDELMLWAEDCPEVRHLVHADFGSNNVLTDNGRITAVIDWSEAMF
                     GDSQYEVANIFFWRPWLACMEQQTRYFERRHPELAGSPRLRAYMLRIGLDQLYQSLVDG
                     NFDDAAWAQGRCDAIVRSGAGTVGRTQIARRSAAVWTDGCVEVLADSGNRRPSTRPRAK
                     E"
     polyA_signal    8296..8417
                     /label=SV40 poly(A) signal
                     /note="SV40 polyadenylation signal"
     misc_feature    8853..9472
                     /label=pUCorigin
     CDS             complement(9627..10487)
                     /codon_start=1
                     /label=amp R
                     /note=" -lactamase"
                     /translation="MSIQHFRVALIPFFAAFCLPVFAHPETLVKVKDAEDQLGARVGYI
                     ELDLNSGKILESFRPEERFPMMSTFKVLLCGAVLSRIDAGQEQLGRRIHYSQNDLVEYS
                     PVTEKHLTDGMTVRELCSAAITMSDNTAANLLLTTIGGPKELTAFLHNMGDHVTRLDRW
                     EPELNEAIPNDERDTTMPVAMATTLRKLLTGELLTLASRQQLIDWMEADKVAGPLLRSA
                     LPAGWFIADKSGAGERGSRGIIAALGPDGKPSRIVVIYTTGSQATMDERNRQIAEIGAS
                     LIKHW"
ORIGIN
        1 tggaagggct aattcactcc caaagaagac aagatatcct tgatctgtgg atctaccaca
       61 cacaaggcta cttccctgat tagcagaact acacaccagg gccaggggtc agatatccac
      121 tgacctttgg atggtgctac aagctagtac cagttgagcc agataaggta gaagaggcca
      181 ataaaggaga gaacaccagc ttgttacacc ctgtgagcct gcatgggatg gatgacccgg
      241 agagagaagt gttagagtgg aggtttgaca gccgcctagc atttcatcac gtggcccgag
      301 agctgcatcc ggagtacttc aagaactgct gatatcgagc ttgctacaag ggactttccg
      361 ctggggactt tccagggagg cgtggcctgg gcgggactgg ggagtggcga gccctcagat
      421 cctgcatata agcagctgct ttttgcctgt actgggtctc tctggttaga ccagatctga
      481 gcctgggagc tctctggcta actagggaac ccactgctta agcctcaata aagcttgcct
      541 tgagtgcttc aagtagtgtg tgcccgtctg ttgtgtgact ctggtaacta gagatccctc
      601 agaccctttt agtcagtgtg gaaaatctct agcagtggcg cccgaacagg gacttgaaag
      661 cgaaagggaa accagaggag ctctctcgac gcaggactcg gcttgctgaa gcgcgcacgg
      721 caagaggcga ggggcggcga ctggtgagta cgccaaaaat tttgactagc ggaggctaga
      781 aggagagaga tgggtgcgag agcgtcagta ttaagcgggg gagaattaga tcgcgatggg
      841 aaaaaattcg gttaaggcca gggggaaaga aaaaatataa attaaaacat atagtatggg
      901 caagcaggga gctagaacga ttcgcagtta atcctggcct gttagaaaca tcagaaggct
      961 gtagacaaat actgggacag ctacaaccat cccttcagac aggatcagaa gaacttagat
     1021 cattatataa tacagtagca accctctatt gtgtgcatca aaggatagag ataaaagaca
     1081 ccaaggaagc tttagacaag atagaggaag agcaaaacaa aagtaagacc accgcacagc
     1141 aagcggccgg ccgctgatct tcagacctgg aggaggagat atgagggaca attggagaag
     1201 tgaattatat aaatataaag tagtaaaaat tgaaccatta ggagtagcac ccaccaaggc
     1261 aaagagaaga gtggtgcaga gagaaaaaag agcagtggga ataggagctt tgttccttgg
     1321 gttcttggga gcagcaggaa gcactatggg cgcagcgtca atgacgctga cggtacaggc
     1381 cagacaatta ttgtctggta tagtgcagca gcagaacaat ttgctgaggg ctattgaggc
     1441 gcaacagcat ctgttgcaac tcacagtctg gggcatcaag cagctccagg caagaatcct
     1501 ggctgtggaa agatacctaa aggatcaaca gctcctgggg atttggggtt gctctggaaa
     1561 actcatttgc accactgctg tgccttggaa tgctagttgg agtaataaat ctctggaaca
     1621 gatttggaat cacacgacct ggatggagtg ggacagagaa attaacaatt acacaagctt
     1681 aatacactcc ttaattgaag aatcgcaaaa ccagcaagaa aagaatgaac aagaattatt
     1741 ggaattagat aaatgggcaa gtttgtggaa ttggtttaac ataacaaatt ggctgtggta
     1801 tataaaatta ttcataatga tagtaggagg cttggtaggt ttaagaatag tttttgctgt
     1861 actttctata gtgaatagag ttaggcaggg atattcacca ttatcgtttc agacccacct
     1921 cccaaccccg aggggacccg acaggcccga aggaatagaa gaagaaggtg gagagagaga
     1981 cagagacaga tccattcgat tagtgaacgg atcggcactg cgtgcgccaa ttctgcagac
     2041 aaatggcagt attcatccac aattttaaaa gaaaaggggg gattgggggg tacagtgcag
     2101 gggaaagaat agtagacata atagcaacag acatacaaac taaagaatta caaaaacaaa
     2161 ttacaaaaat tcaaaatttt cgggtttatt acagggacag cagagatcca gtttggttag
     2221 taccgggccc gctctagtcc ggaatcagtc ctgctcctcg gccacgaagt gcacgcagtt
     2281 gccggccggg tcgcgcaggg cgaactcccg cccccacggc tgctcgccga tctcggtcat
     2341 ggccggcccg gaggcgtccc ggaagttcgt ggacacgacc tccgaccact cggcgtacag
     2401 ctcgtccagg ccgcgcaccc acacccaggc cagggtgttg tccggcacca cctggtcctg
     2461 gaccgcgctg atgaacaggg tcacgtcgtc ccggaccaca ccggcgaagt cgtcctccac
     2521 gaagtcccgg gagaacccga gccggtcggt ccagaactcg accgctccgg cgacgtcgcg
     2581 cgcggtgagc accggaacgg cactggtcaa cttggccatg gtggccctcc tatagtgagt
     2641 cgtattatac tatgccgata tactatgccg atgattaatt gtcaacacgt gctgcaggtc
     2701 cgaggttcta gacgtattac cgccatgcat tagttattaa tagtaatcaa ttacggggtc
     2761 attagttcat agcccatata tggagttccg cgttacataa cttacggtaa atggcccgcc
     2821 tggctgaccg cccaacgacc cccgcccatt gacgtcaata atgacgtatg ttcccatagt
     2881 aacgccaata gggactttcc attgacgtca atgggtggag tatttacggt aaactgccca
     2941 cttggcagta catcaagtgt atcatatgcc aagtacgccc cctattgacg tcaatgacgg
     3001 taaatggccc gcctggcatt atgcccagta catgacctta tgggactttc ctacttggca
     3061 gtacatctac gtattagtca tcgctattac catggtgatg cggttttggc agtacatcaa
     3121 tgggcgtgga tagcggtttg actcacgggg atttccaagt ctccacccca ttgacgtcaa
     3181 tgggagtttg ttttggcacc aaaatcaacg ggactttcca aaatgtcgta acaactccgc
     3241 cccattgacg caaatgggcg gtaggcgtgt acggtgggag gtctatataa gcagagctcg
     3301 tttagtgaac cgtcagatcg cctggagacg ccatccacgc tgttttgacc tccatagaag
     3361 acaccgactc tactagagga tctgccacca gctagcgcca ccatgggaga ttggagcgcc
     3421 ctgggaaagc tgctggataa ggtgcaggcc tactctaccg ctggcggcaa agtgtggctg
     3481 agcgtgctgt tcatctttcg catcctgctg ctgggcaccg ccgtggaatc tgcttgggga
     3541 gatgagcaga gcgccttccg gtgtaatacc cagcagcctg gctgcgagaa cgtgtgctac
     3601 gacaagagct tccccatcag ccacgtgcgg ttttgggtgc tgcagatcat cttcgtgtcc
     3661 gtgcctacac tgctgtatct ggcccacgtg ttctacgtga tgcggaaaga ggaaaagctg
     3721 aacaagaaag aagaggaact gaaggtcgcc cagaccgacg gcgtgaacgt tgacatgcac
     3781 ctgaagcaga tcgagatcaa gaagtttaag tacggcatcg aggaacacgg gaaagtgaag
     3841 atgagaggcg gcctgctgcg gacctacatc atcagcatcc tgttcaagtc tatcttcgag
     3901 gtggccttcc tgctgatcca gtggtacatc tacggcttca gcctgagcgc cgtgtatacc
     3961 tgcaagcggg acccatgtcc acaccaggtg gactgctttc tgagcagacc caccgagaaa
     4021 acgatcttca tcatcttcat gctggtggtg tccctggtgt ctctggccct gaacatcatc
     4081 gagctgtttt acgtgttctt caagggcgtg aaggaccgcg tgaagggcaa gagcgatcct
     4141 taccatgcca caagcggagc cctgtctcca gccaaggatt gtggcagcca gaagtacgcc
     4201 tacttcaacg gctgcagcag ccctacagct cctctgtctc ctatgagccc tcctggctac
     4261 aagctggtca ccggcgacag aaacaacagc agctgccgga actacaacaa gcaggccagc
     4321 gagcagaact gggccaatta cagcgccgag cagaatcgga tgggccaagc cggcagcacc
     4381 atcagcaatt ctcacgccca gcctttcgac ttccccgacg acaaccagaa cagcaagaag
     4441 ctggccgctg gacacgaact gcagcctctg gctattgtgg accagcggcc tagttctaga
     4501 gctgccagca gagccagctc cagacctaga cctgacgacc tggaaatcac cggtggatcc
     4561 ggcgcaacaa acttctctct gctgaaacaa gccggagatg tcgaagagaa tcctggaccg
     4621 atggccaagc ctttgtctca agaagaatcc accctcattg aaagagcaac ggctacaatc
     4681 aacagcatcc ccatctctga agactacagc gtcgccagcg cagctctctc tagcgacggc
     4741 cgcatcttca ctggtgtcaa tgtatatcat tttactgggg gaccttgtgc agaactcgtg
     4801 gtgctgggca ctgctgctgc tgcggcagct ggcaacctga cttgtatcgt cgcgatcgga
     4861 aatgagaaca ggggcatctt gagcccctgc ggacggtgcc gacaggtgct tctcgatctg
     4921 catcctggga tcaaagccat agtgaaggac agtgatggac agccgacggc agttgggatt
     4981 cgtgaattgc tgccctctgg ttatgtgtgg gagggctaat gtacaagtag gtcgacaatc
     5041 aacctctgga tacaaaattt gtgaaagatt gactggtatt cttaactatg ttgctccttt
     5101 tacgctatgt ggatacgctg ctttaatgcc tttgtatcat gctattgctt cccgtatggc
     5161 tttcattttc tcctccttgt ataaatcctg gttgctgtct ctttatgagg agttgtggcc
     5221 cgttgtcagg caacgtggcg tggtgtgcac tgtgtttgct gacgcaaccc ccactggttg
     5281 gggcattgcc accacctgtc agctcctttc cgggactttc gctttccccc tccctattgc
     5341 cacggcggaa ctcatcgccg cctgccttgc ccgctgctgg acaggggctc ggctgttggg
     5401 cactgacaat tccgtggtgt tgtcggggaa gctgacgtcc tttccatggc tgctcgcctg
     5461 tgttgccacc tggattctgc gcgggacgtc cttctgctac gtcccttcgg ccctcaatcc
     5521 agcggacctt ccttcccgcg gcctgctgcc ggctctgcgg cctcttccgc gtcttcgcct
     5581 tcgccctcag acgagtcgga tctccctttg ggccgcctcc ccgcctggaa ttcgagctcg
     5641 gtacctttaa gaccaatgac ttacaaggca gctgtagatc ttagccactt tttaaaagaa
     5701 aagaggggac tggaagggct aattcactcc caacgaagac aagatctgct ttttgcttgt
     5761 actgggtctc tctggttaga ccagatctga gcctgggagc tctctggcta actagggaac
     5821 ccactgctta agcctcaata aagcttgcct tgagtgcttc aagtagtgtg tgcccgtctg
     5881 ttgtgtgact ctggtaacta gagatccctc agaccctttt agtcagtgtg gaaaatctct
     5941 agcagtagta gttcatgtca tcttattatt cagtatttat aacttgcaaa gaaatgaata
     6001 tcagagagtg agaggccttg acattgttta aacccgctga tcagcctcga ctgtgccttc
     6061 tagttgccag ccatctgttg tttgcccctc ccccgtgcct tccttgaccc tggaaggtgc
     6121 cactcccact gtcctttcct aataaaatga ggaaattgca tcgcattgtc tgagtaggtg
     6181 tcattctatt ctggggggtg gggtggggca ggacagcaag ggggaggatt gggaagacaa
     6241 tagcaggcat gctggggatg cggtgggctc tatggcttct gaggcggaaa gaaccagctg
     6301 gggctctagg gggtatcccc nnnnnnnnnn nnnnnnnnnn nnnnnnnnnn nnnnnnnnnn
     6361 nnnnnnnnnn nnnnnnnnnn nnnnnnnnnn nnnnnnnnnn nnnnnnnnnn nnnnnnnnnn
     6421 nnnnnnnnnn nnnnnnnnnn nnnncnnnnn nnnnnnnnnn nnnnnnnnnn nnnnnnnnnn
     6481 nnnnnnnnnn nnnnnnnnnn nnnnnnnnnn nnnnnnnnnn nnnnnnnnnn nnnnnnannn
     6541 nnnnnnnnnn nnnnnnnnnn nnnnnnnnnn nnnnnnnnnn nnnnnncctt tgacgttgga
     6601 gtccacgttc tttaatagtg gactcttgtt ccaaactgga acaacactca accctatctc
     6661 ggtctattct tttgatttat aagggatttt gccgatttcg gcctattggt taaaaaatga
     6721 gctgatttaa caaaaattta acgcgaatta attctgtgga atgtgtgtca gttagggtgt
     6781 ggaaagtccc caggctcccc agcaggcaga agtatgcaaa gcatgcatct caattagtca
     6841 gcaaccaggt gtggaaagtc cccaggctcc ccagcaggca gaagtatgca aagcatgcat
     6901 ctcaattagt cagcaaccat agtcccgccc ctaactccgc ccatcccgcc cctaactccg
     6961 cccagttccg cccattctcc gccccatggc tgactaattt tttttattta tgcagaggcc
     7021 gaggccgcct ctgcctctga gctattccag aagtagtgag gaggcttttt tggaggccta
     7081 ggcttttgca aaaagctccc gggagcttgt atatccattt tcggatctga tcagcacgtg
     7141 atgaaaaagc ctgaactcac cgcgacgtct gtcgagaagt ttctgatcga aaagttcgac
     7201 agcgtctccg acctgatgca gctctcggag ggcgaagaat ctcgtgcttt cagcttcgat
     7261 gtaggagggc gtggatatgt cctgcgggta aatagctgcg ccgatggttt ctacaaagat
     7321 cgttatgttt atcggcactt tgcatcggcc gcgctcccga ttccggaagt gcttgacatt
     7381 ggggaattca gcgagagcct gacctattgc atctcccgcc gtgcacaggg tgtcacgttg
     7441 caagacctgc ctgaaaccga actgcccgct gttctgcagc cggtcgcgga ggccatggat
     7501 gcgatcgctg cggccgatct tagccagacg agcgggttcg gcccattcgg accgcaagga
     7561 atcggtcaat acactacatg gcgtgatttc atatgcgcga ttgctgatcc ccatgtgtat
     7621 cactggcaaa ctgtgatgga cgacaccgtc agtgcgtccg tcgcgcaggc tctcgatgag
     7681 ctgatgcttt gggccgagga ctgccccgaa gtccggcacc tcgtgcacgc ggatttcggc
     7741 tccaacaatg tcctgacgga caatggccgc ataacagcgg tcattgactg gagcgaggcg
     7801 atgttcgggg attcccaata cgaggtcgcc aacatcttct tctggaggcc gtggttggct
     7861 tgtatggagc agcagacgcg ctacttcgag cggaggcatc cggagcttgc aggatcgccg
     7921 cggctccggg cgtatatgct ccgcattggt cttgaccaac tctatcagag cttggttgac
     7981 ggcaatttcg atgatgcagc ttgggcgcag ggtcgatgcg acgcaatcgt ccgatccgga
     8041 gccgggactg tcgggcgtac acaaatcgcc cgcagaagcg cggccgtctg gaccgatggc
     8101 tgtgtagaag tactcgccga tagtggaaac cgacgcccca gcactcgtcc gagggcaaag
     8161 gaatagcacg tgctacgaga tttcgattcc accgccgcct tctatgaaag gttgggcttc
     8221 ggaatcgttt tccgggacgc cggctggatg atcctccagc gcggggatct catgctggag
     8281 ttcttcgccc accccaactt gtttattgca gcttataatg gttacaaata aagcaatagc
     8341 atcacaaatt tcacaaataa agcatttttt tcactgcatt ctagttgtgg tttgtccaaa
     8401 ctcatcaatg tatcttatca tgtctgtata ccgtcgacct ctagctagag cttggcgtaa
     8461 tcatggtcat agctgtttcc tgtgtgaaat tgttatccgc tcacaattcc acacaacata
     8521 cgagccggaa gcataaagtg taaagcctgg ggtgcctaat gagtgagcta actcacatta
     8581 attgcgttgc gctcactgcc cgctttccag tcgggaaacc tgtcgtgcca gctgcattaa
     8641 tgaatcggcc aacgcgcggg gagaggcggt ttgcgtattg ggcgctcttc cgcttcctcg
     8701 ctcactgact cgctgcgctc ggtcgttcgg ctgcggcgag cggtatcagc tcactcaaag
     8761 gcggtaatac ggttatccac agaatcaggg gataacgcag gaaagaacat gtgagcaaaa
     8821 ggccagcaaa aggccaggaa ccgtaaaaag gccgcgttgc tggcgttttt ccataggctc
     8881 cgcccccctg acgagcatca caaaaatcga cgctcaagtc agaggtggcg aaacccgaca
     8941 ggactataaa gataccaggc gtttccccct ggaagctccc tcgtgcgctc tcctgttccg
     9001 accctgccgc ttaccggata cctgtccgcc tttctccctt cgggaagcgt ggcgctttct
     9061 catagctcac gctgtaggta tctcagttcg gtgtaggtcg ttcgctccaa gctgggctgt
     9121 gtgcacgaac cccccgttca gcccgaccgc tgcgccttat ccggtaacta tcgtcttgag
     9181 tccaacccgg taagacacga cttatcgcca ctggcagcag ccactggtaa caggattagc
     9241 agagcgaggt atgtaggcgg tgctacagag ttcttgaagt ggtggcctaa ctacggctac
     9301 actagaagaa cagtatttgg tatctgcgct ctgctgaagc cagttacctt cggaaaaaga
     9361 gttggtagct cttgatccgg caaacaaacc accgctggta gcggtggttt ttttgtttgc
     9421 aagcagcaga ttacgcgcag aaaaaaagga tctcaagaag atcctttgat cttttctacg
     9481 gggtctgacg ctcagtggaa cgaaaactca cgttaaggga ttttggtcat gagattatca
     9541 aaaaggatct tcacctagat ccttttaaat taaaaatgaa gttttaaatc aatctaaagt
     9601 atatatgagt aaacttggtc tgacagttac caatgcttaa tcagtgaggc acctatctca
     9661 gcgatctgtc tatttcgttc atccatagtt gcctgactcc ccgtcgtgta gataactacg
     9721 atacgggagg gcttaccatc tggccccagt gctgcaatga taccgcgaga cccacgctca
     9781 ccggctccag atttatcagc aataaaccag ccagccggaa gggccgagcg cagaagtggt
     9841 cctgcaactt tatccgcctc catccagtct attaattgtt gccgggaagc tagagtaagt
     9901 agttcgccag ttaatagttt gcgcaacgtt gttgccattg ctacaggcat cgtggtgtca
     9961 cgctcgtcgt ttggtatggc ttcattcagc tccggttccc aacgatcaag gcgagttaca
    10021 tgatccccca tgttgtgcaa aaaagcggtt agctccttcg gtcctccgat cgttgtcaga
    10081 agtaagttgg ccgcagtgtt atcactcatg gttatggcag cactgcataa ttctcttact
    10141 gtcatgccat ccgtaagatg cttttctgtg actggtgagt actcaaccaa gtcattctga
    10201 gaatagtgta tgcggcgacc gagttgctct tgcccggcgt caatacggga taataccgcg
    10261 ccacatagca gaactttaaa agtgctcatc attggaaaac gttcttcggg gcgaaaactc
    10321 tcaaggatct taccgctgtt gagatccagt tcgatgtaac ccactcgtgc acccaactga
    10381 tcttcagcat cttttacttt caccagcgtt tctgggtgag caaaaacagg aaggcaaaat
    10441 gccgcaaaaa agggaataag ggcgacacgg aaatgttgaa tactcatact cttccttttt
    10501 caatattatt gaagcattta tcagggttat tgtctcatga gcggatacat atttgaatgt
    10561 atttagaaaa ataaacaaat aggggttccg cgcacatttc cccgaaaagt gccacctgac
    10621 gtcgacggat cgggagatca acttgtttat tgcagcttat aatggttaca aataaagcaa
    10681 tagcatcaca aatttcacaa ataaagcatt tttttcactg cattctagtt gtggtttgtc
    10741 caaactcatc aatgtatctt atcatgtctg gatcaactgg ataactcaag ctaaccaaaa
    10801 tcatcccaaa cttcccaccc cataccctat taccactgcc aattacctgt ggtttcattt
    10861 actctaaacc tgtgattcct ctgaattatt ttcattttaa agaaattgta tttgttaaat
    10921 atgtactaca aacttagtag t
//
