# Supplementary material for: Bioengineering multifunctional extracellular vesicles for targeted delivery of biologics to T cells
Source: bioRxiv preprint, doi:10.1101/2022.05.14.491879, version 1 (2022-05-14)
Supplement: Source Data [file 491879_file03.zip › SourceData/Plasmid_Maps/pDMS57.gb]

LOCUS       Exported               11828 bp ds-DNA     circular SYN 31-JUL-2018
DEFINITION  synthetic circular DNA
ACCESSION   .
VERSION     .
KEYWORDS    .
SOURCE      synthetic DNA construct
  ORGANISM  recombinant plasmid
REFERENCE   1  (bases 1 to 11828)
  AUTHORS   Leonard Lab
  TITLE     Direct Submission
  JOURNAL   Exported Tuesday, Mar 15, 2022 from SnapGene 5.1.7
            https://www.snapgene.com
FEATURES             Location/Qualifiers
     source          1..11828
                     /organism="recombinant plasmid"
                     /mol_type="other DNA"
     misc_feature    454..634
                     /label=HIV-1_5_LTR
     misc_feature    745..789
                     /label=HIV-1_psi_pack
     misc_feature    1303..1536
                     /label=RRE
                     /label=TRE
                     /note="promoter"
     misc_feature    2067..2082
                     /label=cPPT
                     /note=" central polypurine tract helps translocation into 
                     the nucleus of non-dividing cells"
     CDS             complement(2245..2619)
                     /codon_start=1
                     /label=zeoR
                     /note="bacterial resistance marker, Zeocin resistance"
                     /translation="MAKLTSAVPVLTARDVAGAVEFWTDRLGFSRDFVEDDFAGVVRDD
                     VTLFISAVQDQVVPDNTLAWVWVRGLDELYAEWSEVVSTNFRDASGPAMTEIGEQPWGR
                     EFALRDPAGNCVHFVAEEQD"
     misc_feature    2738..3180
                     /label=CMV IE
     primer_bind     3249..3269
                     /label=cmv-f
     primer_bind     complement(3370..3396)
                     /label=pGIPZ_NheI_OE
     CDS             3390
                     /codon_start=1
                     /label=turboGFP
                     /note="marker to track shRNAmir expression,TurboGFP is an 
                     improved variant of the green fluorescent protein CopGFP 
                     cloned from copepod Pontellina plumata  [Shagin et al., 
                     2004]. It possesses bright green fluorescence (excitation/ 
                     emission max = 482/ 502 "
                     /translation=""
     primer_bind     3391..3418
                     /label=NheI CD2 scFv F
     CDS             3403..3465
                     /codon_start=1
                     /product="leader sequence from mouse immunoglobulin kappa 
                     light chain"
                     /label=Ig-kappa leader
                     /translation="METDTLLLWVLLLWVPGSTGD"
     CDS             3472..3537
                     /codon_start=1
                     /product="three tandem FLAG(R) epitope tags, followed by an
                     enterokinase cleavage site"
                     /label=3xFLAG
                     /translation="DYKDHDGDYKDHDIDYKDDDDK"
     primer_bind     3538..3572
                     /label=PacI CD2 scFv F
     misc_feature    3547..3885
                     /label=CD2 scFv VL
     primer_bind     3654..3673
                     /label=CD2 scFv VL F
     misc_feature    3886..3930
                     /label=(Gly4Ser)3
     misc_feature    3931..4278
                     /label=CD2 scFv VH
     primer_bind     complement(4180..4199)
                     /label=CD2 scFv VH R
     primer_bind     complement(4266..4284)
                     /label=AgeI CD2 scFv R
     misc_feature    4285..4353
                     /label=helical linker
     primer_bind     4285..4306
                     /label=glyco helical F
     primer_bind     4285..4306
                     /label=mut glyco helical F
     CDS             4360..4506
                     /codon_start=1
                     /label=PDGFR transmembrane domain
                     /translation="AVGQDTQEVIVVPHSLPFKVVVISAILALVVLTIISLIILIMLWQ
                     KKPR"
     primer_bind     complement(4485..4521)
                     /label=NotI CD2 scFv R
     primer_bind     4512..4522
                     /label=pGIPZ_AscI_OE
     misc_feature    4604..5097
                     /label=IRES
     CDS             5104..5706
                     /codon_start=1
                     /label=puroR
                     /note="puromycin resistance"
                     /translation="MATEYKPTVRLATRDDVPRAVRTLAAAFADYPATRHTVDPDRHIE
                     RVTELQELFLTRVGLDIGKVWVADDGAAVAVWTTPESVEAGAVFAEIGSRMAELSGSRL
                     AAQQQMEGLLAPHRPKEPAWFLATVGVSPDHQGKGLGSAVVLPGVEAAERAGVPAFLET
                     SAPRNLPFYERLGFTVTADVEVPEGPRTWCMTRKPGA"
     primer_bind     5666..5685
                     /label=pGIPZ-seq-F
     primer_bind     5707..5726
                     /label=pGIPZ_nonsilence_NheI
     misc_feature    5727..5790
                     /label=mR30upstream
     misc_feature    5805..6380
                     /label=WRE
                     /note="enhances the stability and translation of 
                     transcripts)"
     primer_bind     complement(6177..6196)
                     /label=pGIPZ-seq-R
     misc_feature    6751..6831
                     /label=HIV-1_3_LTR
     primer_bind     complement(6991..7011)
                     /label=pcDNA_r seq
     misc_feature    7830..7907
                     /label=SV40_origin
     misc_feature    9740..10359
                     /label=pUCorigin
     CDS             complement(10514..11374)
                     /codon_start=1
                     /label=amp R
                     /note=" -lactamase"
                     /translation="MSIQHFRVALIPFFAAFCLPVFAHPETLVKVKDAEDQLGARVGYI
                     ELDLNSGKILESFRPEERFPMMSTFKVLLCGAVLSRIDAGQEQLGRRIHYSQNDLVEYS
                     PVTEKHLTDGMTVRELCSAAITMSDNTAANLLLTTIGGPKELTAFLHNMGDHVTRLDRW
                     EPELNEAIPNDERDTTMPVAMATTLRKLLTGELLTLASRQQLIDWMEADKVAGPLLRSA
                     LPAGWFIADKSGAGERGSRGIIAALGPDGKPSRIVVIYTTGSQATMDERNRQIAEIGAS
                     LIKHW"
ORIGIN
        1 tggaagggct aattcactcc caaagaagac aagatatcct tgatctgtgg atctaccaca
       61 cacaaggcta cttccctgat tagcagaact acacaccagg gccaggggtc agatatccac
      121 tgacctttgg atggtgctac aagctagtac cagttgagcc agataaggta gaagaggcca
      181 ataaaggaga gaacaccagc ttgttacacc ctgtgagcct gcatgggatg gatgacccgg
      241 agagagaagt gttagagtgg aggtttgaca gccgcctagc atttcatcac gtggcccgag
      301 agctgcatcc ggagtacttc aagaactgct gatatcgagc ttgctacaag ggactttccg
      361 ctggggactt tccagggagg cgtggcctgg gcgggactgg ggagtggcga gccctcagat
      421 cctgcatata agcagctgct ttttgcctgt actgggtctc tctggttaga ccagatctga
      481 gcctgggagc tctctggcta actagggaac ccactgctta agcctcaata aagcttgcct
      541 tgagtgcttc aagtagtgtg tgcccgtctg ttgtgtgact ctggtaacta gagatccctc
      601 agaccctttt agtcagtgtg gaaaatctct agcagtggcg cccgaacagg gacttgaaag
      661 cgaaagggaa accagaggag ctctctcgac gcaggactcg gcttgctgaa gcgcgcacgg
      721 caagaggcga ggggcggcga ctggtgagta cgccaaaaat tttgactagc ggaggctaga
      781 aggagagaga tgggtgcgag agcgtcagta ttaagcgggg gagaattaga tcgcgatggg
      841 aaaaaattcg gttaaggcca gggggaaaga aaaaatataa attaaaacat atagtatggg
      901 caagcaggga gctagaacga ttcgcagtta atcctggcct gttagaaaca tcagaaggct
      961 gtagacaaat actgggacag ctacaaccat cccttcagac aggatcagaa gaacttagat
     1021 cattatataa tacagtagca accctctatt gtgtgcatca aaggatagag ataaaagaca
     1081 ccaaggaagc tttagacaag atagaggaag agcaaaacaa aagtaagacc accgcacagc
     1141 aagcggccgg ccgctgatct tcagacctgg aggaggagat atgagggaca attggagaag
     1201 tgaattatat aaatataaag tagtaaaaat tgaaccatta ggagtagcac ccaccaaggc
     1261 aaagagaaga gtggtgcaga gagaaaaaag agcagtggga ataggagctt tgttccttgg
     1321 gttcttggga gcagcaggaa gcactatggg cgcagcgtca atgacgctga cggtacaggc
     1381 cagacaatta ttgtctggta tagtgcagca gcagaacaat ttgctgaggg ctattgaggc
     1441 gcaacagcat ctgttgcaac tcacagtctg gggcatcaag cagctccagg caagaatcct
     1501 ggctgtggaa agatacctaa aggatcaaca gctcctgggg atttggggtt gctctggaaa
     1561 actcatttgc accactgctg tgccttggaa tgctagttgg agtaataaat ctctggaaca
     1621 gatttggaat cacacgacct ggatggagtg ggacagagaa attaacaatt acacaagctt
     1681 aatacactcc ttaattgaag aatcgcaaaa ccagcaagaa aagaatgaac aagaattatt
     1741 ggaattagat aaatgggcaa gtttgtggaa ttggtttaac ataacaaatt ggctgtggta
     1801 tataaaatta ttcataatga tagtaggagg cttggtaggt ttaagaatag tttttgctgt
     1861 actttctata gtgaatagag ttaggcaggg atattcacca ttatcgtttc agacccacct
     1921 cccaaccccg aggggacccg acaggcccga aggaatagaa gaagaaggtg gagagagaga
     1981 cagagacaga tccattcgat tagtgaacgg atcggcactg cgtgcgccaa ttctgcagac
     2041 aaatggcagt attcatccac aattttaaaa gaaaaggggg gattgggggg tacagtgcag
     2101 gggaaagaat agtagacata atagcaacag acatacaaac taaagaatta caaaaacaaa
     2161 ttacaaaaat tcaaaatttt cgggtttatt acagggacag cagagatcca gtttggttag
     2221 taccgggccc gctctagtcc ggaatcagtc ctgctcctcg gccacgaagt gcacgcagtt
     2281 gccggccggg tcgcgcaggg cgaactcccg cccccacggc tgctcgccga tctcggtcat
     2341 ggccggcccg gaggcgtccc ggaagttcgt ggacacgacc tccgaccact cggcgtacag
     2401 ctcgtccagg ccgcgcaccc acacccaggc cagggtgttg tccggcacca cctggtcctg
     2461 gaccgcgctg atgaacaggg tcacgtcgtc ccggaccaca ccggcgaagt cgtcctccac
     2521 gaagtcccgg gagaacccga gccggtcggt ccagaactcg accgctccgg cgacgtcgcg
     2581 cgcggtgagc accggaacgg cactggtcaa cttggccatg gtggccctcc tatagtgagt
     2641 cgtattatac tatgccgata tactatgccg atgattaatt gtcaacacgt gctgcaggtc
     2701 cgaggttcta gacgtattac cgccatgcat tagttattaa tagtaatcaa ttacggggtc
     2761 attagttcat agcccatata tggagttccg cgttacataa cttacggtaa atggcccgcc
     2821 tggctgaccg cccaacgacc cccgcccatt gacgtcaata atgacgtatg ttcccatagt
     2881 aacgccaata gggactttcc attgacgtca atgggtggag tatttacggt aaactgccca
     2941 cttggcagta catcaagtgt atcatatgcc aagtacgccc cctattgacg tcaatgacgg
     3001 taaatggccc gcctggcatt atgcccagta catgacctta tgggactttc ctacttggca
     3061 gtacatctac gtattagtca tcgctattac catggtgatg cggttttggc agtacatcaa
     3121 tgggcgtgga tagcggtttg actcacgggg atttccaagt ctccacccca ttgacgtcaa
     3181 tgggagtttg ttttggcacc aaaatcaacg ggactttcca aaatgtcgta acaactccgc
     3241 cccattgacg caaatgggcg gtaggcgtgt acggtgggag gtctatataa gcagagctcg
     3301 tttagtgaac cgtcagatcg cctggagacg ccatccacgc tgttttgacc tccatagaag
     3361 acaccgactc tactagagga tctgccacca gctagcgcca ccatggagac agacacactc
     3421 ctgctatggg tactgctgct ctgggttcca ggttccactg gtgacggcgc cgactataag
     3481 gaccatgatg gcgattataa agaccatgac attgactaca aggatgatga tgataagtta
     3541 attaacaaca taatgatgac tcagtcccca agttcattgg ctgttagtgc aggagagaag
     3601 gtcaccatga cgtgtaagtc ttctcagagt gtgctttatt caagtaacca aaagaactac
     3661 ttggcgtggt atcaacaaaa accgggacag agcccaaaac tgctcatata ttgggccagt
     3721 actcgagaat ctggagtgcc ggatcggttc acggggtctg gctcagggac cgatttcacg
     3781 ttgactatca gctcagttca accagaggat ttggccgtat actactgtca tcaatacttg
     3841 agcagtcaca cgttcggggg cggtacaaaa cttgaaataa agaggggcgg tggtggtagt
     3901 ggcggcggag ggagtggtgg gggaggtagc caactccaac aaccgggtgc tgagcttgtg
     3961 aggcccggct ccagcgtaaa gttgagttgc aaagccagtg gatacacgtt cactagatac
     4021 tggatacatt gggtcaagca aagaccaatt caagggctgg aatggatcgg caacattgat
     4081 cctagcgatt ctgagactca ctacaaccaa aagtttaagg acaaggcaac ccttaccgtt
     4141 gacaagagtt ctgggaccgc ctacatgcag ctttcctccc tgacgagtga ggatagtgcg
     4201 gtgtactatt gtgcgacgga agatctctat tacgccatgg aatattgggg ccaggggacc
     4261 tctgtgacag taagcagcac cggtgaccag tccaatagcg aggaagcaaa aaaggaggaa
     4321 gcaaagaagg aagaggcgaa gaaatccaat agcatcgatg ctgtgggcca ggacacgcag
     4381 gaggtcatcg tggtgccaca ctccttgccc tttaaggtgg tggtgatctc agccatcctg
     4441 gccctggtgg tgctcaccat catctccctt atcatcctca tcatgctttg gcagaagaag
     4501 ccacgttagt cagcggccgc aaattccgcc cctctccctc ccccccccct aacgttactg
     4561 gccgaagccg cttggaataa ggccggtgtg cgtttgtcta tatgttattt tccaccatat
     4621 tgccgtcttt tggcaatgtg agggcccgga aacctggccc tgtcttcttg acgagcattc
     4681 ctaggggtct ttcccctctc gccaaaggaa tgcaaggtct gttgaatgtc gtgaaggaag
     4741 cagttcctct ggaagcttct tgaagacaaa caacgtctgt agcgaccctt tgcaggcagc
     4801 ggaacccccc acctggcgac aggtgcctct gcggccaaaa gccacgtgta taagatacac
     4861 ctgcaaaggc ggcacaaccc cagtgccacg ttgtgagttg gatagttgtg gaaagagtca
     4921 aatggctctc ctcaagcgta ttcaacaagg ggctgaagga tgcccagaag gtaccccatt
     4981 gtatgggatc tgatctgggg cctcggtgca catgctttac atgtgtttag tcgaggttaa
     5041 aaaaacgtct aggccccccg aaccacgggg acgtggtttt cctttgaaaa acacgataat
     5101 accatggcca ccgagtacaa gcccacggtg cgcctcgcca cccgcgacga cgtcccccgg
     5161 gccgtacgca ccctcgccgc cgcgttcgcc gactaccccg ccacgcgcca caccgtcgac
     5221 ccggaccgcc acatcgagcg ggtcaccgag ctgcaagaac tcttcctcac gcgcgtcggg
     5281 ctcgacatcg gcaaggtgtg ggtcgcggac gacggcgccg cggtggcggt ctggaccacg
     5341 ccggagagcg tcgaagcggg ggcggtgttc gccgagatcg gctcgcgcat ggccgagttg
     5401 agcggttccc ggctggccgc gcagcaacag atggaaggcc tcctggcgcc gcaccggccc
     5461 aaggagcccg cgtggttcct ggccaccgtc ggcgtctcgc ccgaccacca gggcaagggt
     5521 ctgggcagcg ccgtcgtgct ccccggagtg gaggcggccg agcgcgctgg ggtgcccgcc
     5581 ttcctggaga cctccgcgcc ccgcaacctc cccttctacg agcggctcgg cttcaccgtc
     5641 accgccgacg tcgaggtgcc cgaaggaccg cgcacctggt gcatgacccg caagcccggt
     5701 gcctgagttt gtttgaatga ggcttcagta ctttacagaa tcgttgcctg cacatcttgg
     5761 aaacacttgc tgggattact tcttcaggtt cgcgtctgga acaatcaacc tctggattac
     5821 aaaatttgtg aaagattgac tggtattctt aactatgttg ctccttttac gctatgtgga
     5881 tacgctgctt taatgccttt gtatcatgct attgcttccc gtatggcttt cattttctcc
     5941 tccttgtata aatcctggtt gctgtctctt tatgaggagt tgtggcccgt tgtcaggcaa
     6001 cgtggcgtgg tgtgcactgt gtttgctgac gcaaccccca ctggttgggg cattgccacc
     6061 acctgtcagc tcctttccgg gactttcgct ttccccctcc ctattgccac ggcggaactc
     6121 atcgccgcct gccttgcccg ctgctggaca ggggctcggc tgttgggcac tgacaattcc
     6181 gtggtgttgt cggggaagct gacgtccttt ccatggctgc tcgcctgtgt tgccacctgg
     6241 attctgcgcg ggacgtcctt ctgctacgtc ccttcggccc tcaatccagc ggaccttcct
     6301 tcccgcggcc tgctgccggc tctgcggcct cttccgcgtc ttcgccttcg ccctcagacg
     6361 agtcggatct ccctttgggc cgcctccccg cctggaatta attctgcagt cgagacctag
     6421 aaaaacatgg agcaatcaca agtagcaata cagcagctac caatgctgat tgtgcctggc
     6481 tagaagcaca agaggaggag gaggtgggtt ttccagtcac acctcaggta cctttaagac
     6541 caatgactta caaggcagct gtagatctta gccacttttt aaaagaaaag aggggactgg
     6601 aagggctaat tcactcccaa cgaagacaag atctgctttt tgcttgtact gggtctctct
     6661 ggttagacca gatctgagcc tgggagctct ctggctaact agggaaccca ctgcttaagc
     6721 ctcaataaag cttgccttga gtgcttcaag tagtgtgtgc ccgtctgttg tgtgactctg
     6781 gtaactagag atccctcaga cccttttagt cagtgtggaa aatctctagc agtagtagtt
     6841 catgtcatct tattattcag tatttataac ttgcaaagaa atgaatatca gagagtgaga
     6901 ggccttgaca ttgtttaaac ccgctgatca gcctcgactg tgccttctag ttgccagcca
     6961 tctgttgttt gcccctcccc cgtgccttcc ttgaccctgg aaggtgccac tcccactgtc
     7021 ctttcctaat aaaatgagga aattgcatcg cattgtctga gtaggtgtca ttctattctg
     7081 gggggtgggg tggggcagga cagcaagggg gaggattggg aagacaatag caggcatgct
     7141 ggggatgcgg tgggctctat ggcttctgag gcggaaagaa ccagctgggg ctctaggggg
     7201 tatccccnnn nnnnnnnnnn nnnnnnnnnn nnnnnnnnnn nnnnnnnnnn nnnnnnnnnn
     7261 nnnnnnnnnn nnnnnnnnnn nnnnnnnnnn nnnnnnnnnn nnnnnnnnnn nnnnnnnnnn
     7321 nnnnnnnnnn ncnnnnnnnn nnnnnnnnnn nnnnnnnnnn nnnnnnnnnn nnnnnnnnnn
     7381 nnnnnnnnnn nnnnnnnnnn nnnnnnnnnn nnnnnnnnnn nnnannnnnn nnnnnnnnnn
     7441 nnnnnnnnnn nnnnnnnnnn nnnnnnnnnn nnncctttga cgttggagtc cacgttcttt
     7501 aatagtggac tcttgttcca aactggaaca acactcaacc ctatctcggt ctattctttt
     7561 gatttataag ggattttgcc gatttcggcc tattggttaa aaaatgagct gatttaacaa
     7621 aaatttaacg cgaattaatt ctgtggaatg tgtgtcagtt agggtgtgga aagtccccag
     7681 gctccccagc aggcagaagt atgcaaagca tgcatctcaa ttagtcagca accaggtgtg
     7741 gaaagtcccc aggctcccca gcaggcagaa gtatgcaaag catgcatctc aattagtcag
     7801 caaccatagt cccgccccta actccgccca tcccgcccct aactccgccc agttccgccc
     7861 attctccgcc ccatggctga ctaatttttt ttatttatgc agaggccgag gccgcctctg
     7921 cctctgagct attccagaag tagtgaggag gcttttttgg aggcctaggc ttttgcaaaa
     7981 agctcccggg agcttgtata tccattttcg gatctgatca gcacgtgatg aaaaagcctg
     8041 aactcaccgc gacgtctgtc gagaagtttc tgatcgaaaa gttcgacagc gtctccgacc
     8101 tgatgcagct ctcggagggc gaagaatctc gtgctttcag cttcgatgta ggagggcgtg
     8161 gatatgtcct gcgggtaaat agctgcgccg atggtttcta caaagatcgt tatgtttatc
     8221 ggcactttgc atcggccgcg ctcccgattc cggaagtgct tgacattggg gaattcagcg
     8281 agagcctgac ctattgcatc tcccgccgtg cacagggtgt cacgttgcaa gacctgcctg
     8341 aaaccgaact gcccgctgtt ctgcagccgg tcgcggaggc catggatgcg atcgctgcgg
     8401 ccgatcttag ccagacgagc gggttcggcc cattcggacc gcaaggaatc ggtcaataca
     8461 ctacatggcg tgatttcata tgcgcgattg ctgatcccca tgtgtatcac tggcaaactg
     8521 tgatggacga caccgtcagt gcgtccgtcg cgcaggctct cgatgagctg atgctttggg
     8581 ccgaggactg ccccgaagtc cggcacctcg tgcacgcgga tttcggctcc aacaatgtcc
     8641 tgacggacaa tggccgcata acagcggtca ttgactggag cgaggcgatg ttcggggatt
     8701 cccaatacga ggtcgccaac atcttcttct ggaggccgtg gttggcttgt atggagcagc
     8761 agacgcgcta cttcgagcgg aggcatccgg agcttgcagg atcgccgcgg ctccgggcgt
     8821 atatgctccg cattggtctt gaccaactct atcagagctt ggttgacggc aatttcgatg
     8881 atgcagcttg ggcgcagggt cgatgcgacg caatcgtccg atccggagcc gggactgtcg
     8941 ggcgtacaca aatcgcccgc agaagcgcgg ccgtctggac cgatggctgt gtagaagtac
     9001 tcgccgatag tggaaaccga cgccccagca ctcgtccgag ggcaaaggaa tagcacgtgc
     9061 tacgagattt cgattccacc gccgccttct atgaaaggtt gggcttcgga atcgttttcc
     9121 gggacgccgg ctggatgatc ctccagcgcg gggatctcat gctggagttc ttcgcccacc
     9181 ccaacttgtt tattgcagct tataatggtt acaaataaag caatagcatc acaaatttca
     9241 caaataaagc atttttttca ctgcattcta gttgtggttt gtccaaactc atcaatgtat
     9301 cttatcatgt ctgtataccg tcgacctcta gctagagctt ggcgtaatca tggtcatagc
     9361 tgtttcctgt gtgaaattgt tatccgctca caattccaca caacatacga gccggaagca
     9421 taaagtgtaa agcctggggt gcctaatgag tgagctaact cacattaatt gcgttgcgct
     9481 cactgcccgc tttccagtcg ggaaacctgt cgtgccagct gcattaatga atcggccaac
     9541 gcgcggggag aggcggtttg cgtattgggc gctcttccgc ttcctcgctc actgactcgc
     9601 tgcgctcggt cgttcggctg cggcgagcgg tatcagctca ctcaaaggcg gtaatacggt
     9661 tatccacaga atcaggggat aacgcaggaa agaacatgtg agcaaaaggc cagcaaaagg
     9721 ccaggaaccg taaaaaggcc gcgttgctgg cgtttttcca taggctccgc ccccctgacg
     9781 agcatcacaa aaatcgacgc tcaagtcaga ggtggcgaaa cccgacagga ctataaagat
     9841 accaggcgtt tccccctgga agctccctcg tgcgctctcc tgttccgacc ctgccgctta
     9901 ccggatacct gtccgccttt ctcccttcgg gaagcgtggc gctttctcat agctcacgct
     9961 gtaggtatct cagttcggtg taggtcgttc gctccaagct gggctgtgtg cacgaacccc
    10021 ccgttcagcc cgaccgctgc gccttatccg gtaactatcg tcttgagtcc aacccggtaa
    10081 gacacgactt atcgccactg gcagcagcca ctggtaacag gattagcaga gcgaggtatg
    10141 taggcggtgc tacagagttc ttgaagtggt ggcctaacta cggctacact agaagaacag
    10201 tatttggtat ctgcgctctg ctgaagccag ttaccttcgg aaaaagagtt ggtagctctt
    10261 gatccggcaa acaaaccacc gctggtagcg gtggtttttt tgtttgcaag cagcagatta
    10321 cgcgcagaaa aaaaggatct caagaagatc ctttgatctt ttctacgggg tctgacgctc
    10381 agtggaacga aaactcacgt taagggattt tggtcatgag attatcaaaa aggatcttca
    10441 cctagatcct tttaaattaa aaatgaagtt ttaaatcaat ctaaagtata tatgagtaaa
    10501 cttggtctga cagttaccaa tgcttaatca gtgaggcacc tatctcagcg atctgtctat
    10561 ttcgttcatc catagttgcc tgactccccg tcgtgtagat aactacgata cgggagggct
    10621 taccatctgg ccccagtgct gcaatgatac cgcgagaccc acgctcaccg gctccagatt
    10681 tatcagcaat aaaccagcca gccggaaggg ccgagcgcag aagtggtcct gcaactttat
    10741 ccgcctccat ccagtctatt aattgttgcc gggaagctag agtaagtagt tcgccagtta
    10801 atagtttgcg caacgttgtt gccattgcta caggcatcgt ggtgtcacgc tcgtcgtttg
    10861 gtatggcttc attcagctcc ggttcccaac gatcaaggcg agttacatga tcccccatgt
    10921 tgtgcaaaaa agcggttagc tccttcggtc ctccgatcgt tgtcagaagt aagttggccg
    10981 cagtgttatc actcatggtt atggcagcac tgcataattc tcttactgtc atgccatccg
    11041 taagatgctt ttctgtgact ggtgagtact caaccaagtc attctgagaa tagtgtatgc
    11101 ggcgaccgag ttgctcttgc ccggcgtcaa tacgggataa taccgcgcca catagcagaa
    11161 ctttaaaagt gctcatcatt ggaaaacgtt cttcggggcg aaaactctca aggatcttac
    11221 cgctgttgag atccagttcg atgtaaccca ctcgtgcacc caactgatct tcagcatctt
    11281 ttactttcac cagcgtttct gggtgagcaa aaacaggaag gcaaaatgcc gcaaaaaagg
    11341 gaataagggc gacacggaaa tgttgaatac tcatactctt cctttttcaa tattattgaa
    11401 gcatttatca gggttattgt ctcatgagcg gatacatatt tgaatgtatt tagaaaaata
    11461 aacaaatagg ggttccgcgc acatttcccc gaaaagtgcc acctgacgtc gacggatcgg
    11521 gagatcaact tgtttattgc agcttataat ggttacaaat aaagcaatag catcacaaat
    11581 ttcacaaata aagcattttt ttcactgcat tctagttgtg gtttgtccaa actcatcaat
    11641 gtatcttatc atgtctggat caactggata actcaagcta accaaaatca tcccaaactt
    11701 cccaccccat accctattac cactgccaat tacctgtggt ttcatttact ctaaacctgt
    11761 gattcctctg aattattttc attttaaaga aattgtattt gttaaatatg tactacaaac
    11821 ttagtagt
//
