# Supplementary material for: Bioengineering multifunctional extracellular vesicles for targeted delivery of biologics to T cells
Source: bioRxiv preprint, doi:10.1101/2022.05.14.491879, version 1 (2022-05-14)
Supplement: Source Data [file 491879_file03.zip › SourceData/Plasmid_Maps/pDMS59.gb]

LOCUS       Exported               11795 bp ds-DNA     circular SYN 31-JUL-2018
DEFINITION  synthetic circular DNA
ACCESSION   .
VERSION     .
KEYWORDS    .
SOURCE      synthetic DNA construct
  ORGANISM  synthetic DNA construct
REFERENCE   1  (bases 1 to 11795)
  AUTHORS   Leonard Lab
  TITLE     Direct Submission
  JOURNAL   Exported Tuesday, Mar 15, 2022 from SnapGene 5.1.7
            https://www.snapgene.com
FEATURES             Location/Qualifiers
     source          1..11795
                     /organism="synthetic DNA construct"
                     /mol_type="other DNA"
     misc_feature    454..634
                     /label=HIV-1_5_LTR
     misc_feature    745..789
                     /label=HIV-1_psi_pack
     misc_feature    1303..1536
                     /label=RRE
                     /label=TRE
                     /note="promoter"
     misc_feature    2067..2082
                     /label=cPPT
                     /note=" central polypurine tract helps translocation into 
                     the nucleus of non-dividing cells"
     CDS             complement(2245..2619)
                     /codon_start=1
                     /label=zeoR
                     /note="bacterial resistance marker, Zeocin resistance"
                     /translation="MAKLTSAVPVLTARDVAGAVEFWTDRLGFSRDFVEDDFAGVVRDD
                     VTLFISAVQDQVVPDNTLAWVWVRGLDELYAEWSEVVSTNFRDASGPAMTEIGEQPWGR
                     EFALRDPAGNCVHFVAEEQD"
     misc_feature    2738..3180
                     /label=CMV IE
     primer_bind     3249..3269
                     /label=cmv-f
     primer_bind     complement(3370..3396)
                     /label=pGIPZ_NheI_OE
     CDS             3390
                     /codon_start=1
                     /label=turboGFP
                     /note="marker to track shRNAmir expression,TurboGFP is an 
                     improved variant of the green fluorescent protein CopGFP 
                     cloned from copepod Pontellina plumata  [Shagin et al., 
                     2004]. It possesses bright green fluorescence (excitation/ 
                     emission max = 482/ 502 "
                     /translation=""
     primer_bind     3391..3418
                     /label=NheI CD2 scFv F
     CDS             3403..3465
                     /codon_start=1
                     /product="leader sequence from mouse immunoglobulin kappa 
                     light chain"
                     /label=Ig-kappa leader
                     /translation="METDTLLLWVLLLWVPGSTGD"
     CDS             3472..3537
                     /codon_start=1
                     /product="three tandem FLAG(R) epitope tags, followed by an
                     enterokinase cleavage site"
                     /label=3xFLAG
                     /translation="DYKDHDGDYKDHDIDYKDDDDK"
     primer_bind     3538..3572
                     /label=PacI CD2 scFv F
     misc_feature    3547..3885
                     /label=CD2 scFv VL
     primer_bind     3654..3673
                     /label=CD2 scFv VL F
     misc_feature    3886..3930
                     /label=(Gly4Ser)3
     misc_feature    3931..4278
                     /label=CD2 scFv VH
     primer_bind     complement(4180..4199)
                     /label=CD2 scFv VH R
     primer_bind     complement(4266..4284)
                     /label=AgeI CD2 scFv R
     misc_feature    4285..4320
                     /label=IgG4 hinge linker
     CDS             4327..4473
                     /codon_start=1
                     /label=PDGFR transmembrane domain
                     /translation="AVGQDTQEVIVVPHSLPFKVVVISAILALVVLTIISLIILIMLWQ
                     KKPR"
     primer_bind     complement(4452..4488)
                     /label=NotI CD2 scFv R
     primer_bind     4479..4489
                     /label=pGIPZ_AscI_OE
     misc_feature    4571..5064
                     /label=IRES
     CDS             5071..5673
                     /codon_start=1
                     /label=puroR
                     /note="puromycin resistance"
                     /translation="MATEYKPTVRLATRDDVPRAVRTLAAAFADYPATRHTVDPDRHIE
                     RVTELQELFLTRVGLDIGKVWVADDGAAVAVWTTPESVEAGAVFAEIGSRMAELSGSRL
                     AAQQQMEGLLAPHRPKEPAWFLATVGVSPDHQGKGLGSAVVLPGVEAAERAGVPAFLET
                     SAPRNLPFYERLGFTVTADVEVPEGPRTWCMTRKPGA"
     primer_bind     5633..5652
                     /label=pGIPZ-seq-F
     primer_bind     5674..5693
                     /label=pGIPZ_nonsilence_NheI
     misc_feature    5694..5757
                     /label=mR30upstream
     misc_feature    5772..6347
                     /label=WRE
                     /note="enhances the stability and translation of 
                     transcripts)"
     primer_bind     complement(6144..6163)
                     /label=pGIPZ-seq-R
     misc_feature    6718..6798
                     /label=HIV-1_3_LTR
     primer_bind     complement(6958..6978)
                     /label=pcDNA_r seq
     misc_feature    7797..7874
                     /label=SV40_origin
     misc_feature    9707..10326
                     /label=pUCorigin
     CDS             complement(10481..11341)
                     /codon_start=1
                     /label=amp R
                     /note=" -lactamase"
                     /translation="MSIQHFRVALIPFFAAFCLPVFAHPETLVKVKDAEDQLGARVGYI
                     ELDLNSGKILESFRPEERFPMMSTFKVLLCGAVLSRIDAGQEQLGRRIHYSQNDLVEYS
                     PVTEKHLTDGMTVRELCSAAITMSDNTAANLLLTTIGGPKELTAFLHNMGDHVTRLDRW
                     EPELNEAIPNDERDTTMPVAMATTLRKLLTGELLTLASRQQLIDWMEADKVAGPLLRSA
                     LPAGWFIADKSGAGERGSRGIIAALGPDGKPSRIVVIYTTGSQATMDERNRQIAEIGAS
                     LIKHW"
ORIGIN
        1 tggaagggct aattcactcc caaagaagac aagatatcct tgatctgtgg atctaccaca
       61 cacaaggcta cttccctgat tagcagaact acacaccagg gccaggggtc agatatccac
      121 tgacctttgg atggtgctac aagctagtac cagttgagcc agataaggta gaagaggcca
      181 ataaaggaga gaacaccagc ttgttacacc ctgtgagcct gcatgggatg gatgacccgg
      241 agagagaagt gttagagtgg aggtttgaca gccgcctagc atttcatcac gtggcccgag
      301 agctgcatcc ggagtacttc aagaactgct gatatcgagc ttgctacaag ggactttccg
      361 ctggggactt tccagggagg cgtggcctgg gcgggactgg ggagtggcga gccctcagat
      421 cctgcatata agcagctgct ttttgcctgt actgggtctc tctggttaga ccagatctga
      481 gcctgggagc tctctggcta actagggaac ccactgctta agcctcaata aagcttgcct
      541 tgagtgcttc aagtagtgtg tgcccgtctg ttgtgtgact ctggtaacta gagatccctc
      601 agaccctttt agtcagtgtg gaaaatctct agcagtggcg cccgaacagg gacttgaaag
      661 cgaaagggaa accagaggag ctctctcgac gcaggactcg gcttgctgaa gcgcgcacgg
      721 caagaggcga ggggcggcga ctggtgagta cgccaaaaat tttgactagc ggaggctaga
      781 aggagagaga tgggtgcgag agcgtcagta ttaagcgggg gagaattaga tcgcgatggg
      841 aaaaaattcg gttaaggcca gggggaaaga aaaaatataa attaaaacat atagtatggg
      901 caagcaggga gctagaacga ttcgcagtta atcctggcct gttagaaaca tcagaaggct
      961 gtagacaaat actgggacag ctacaaccat cccttcagac aggatcagaa gaacttagat
     1021 cattatataa tacagtagca accctctatt gtgtgcatca aaggatagag ataaaagaca
     1081 ccaaggaagc tttagacaag atagaggaag agcaaaacaa aagtaagacc accgcacagc
     1141 aagcggccgg ccgctgatct tcagacctgg aggaggagat atgagggaca attggagaag
     1201 tgaattatat aaatataaag tagtaaaaat tgaaccatta ggagtagcac ccaccaaggc
     1261 aaagagaaga gtggtgcaga gagaaaaaag agcagtggga ataggagctt tgttccttgg
     1321 gttcttggga gcagcaggaa gcactatggg cgcagcgtca atgacgctga cggtacaggc
     1381 cagacaatta ttgtctggta tagtgcagca gcagaacaat ttgctgaggg ctattgaggc
     1441 gcaacagcat ctgttgcaac tcacagtctg gggcatcaag cagctccagg caagaatcct
     1501 ggctgtggaa agatacctaa aggatcaaca gctcctgggg atttggggtt gctctggaaa
     1561 actcatttgc accactgctg tgccttggaa tgctagttgg agtaataaat ctctggaaca
     1621 gatttggaat cacacgacct ggatggagtg ggacagagaa attaacaatt acacaagctt
     1681 aatacactcc ttaattgaag aatcgcaaaa ccagcaagaa aagaatgaac aagaattatt
     1741 ggaattagat aaatgggcaa gtttgtggaa ttggtttaac ataacaaatt ggctgtggta
     1801 tataaaatta ttcataatga tagtaggagg cttggtaggt ttaagaatag tttttgctgt
     1861 actttctata gtgaatagag ttaggcaggg atattcacca ttatcgtttc agacccacct
     1921 cccaaccccg aggggacccg acaggcccga aggaatagaa gaagaaggtg gagagagaga
     1981 cagagacaga tccattcgat tagtgaacgg atcggcactg cgtgcgccaa ttctgcagac
     2041 aaatggcagt attcatccac aattttaaaa gaaaaggggg gattgggggg tacagtgcag
     2101 gggaaagaat agtagacata atagcaacag acatacaaac taaagaatta caaaaacaaa
     2161 ttacaaaaat tcaaaatttt cgggtttatt acagggacag cagagatcca gtttggttag
     2221 taccgggccc gctctagtcc ggaatcagtc ctgctcctcg gccacgaagt gcacgcagtt
     2281 gccggccggg tcgcgcaggg cgaactcccg cccccacggc tgctcgccga tctcggtcat
     2341 ggccggcccg gaggcgtccc ggaagttcgt ggacacgacc tccgaccact cggcgtacag
     2401 ctcgtccagg ccgcgcaccc acacccaggc cagggtgttg tccggcacca cctggtcctg
     2461 gaccgcgctg atgaacaggg tcacgtcgtc ccggaccaca ccggcgaagt cgtcctccac
     2521 gaagtcccgg gagaacccga gccggtcggt ccagaactcg accgctccgg cgacgtcgcg
     2581 cgcggtgagc accggaacgg cactggtcaa cttggccatg gtggccctcc tatagtgagt
     2641 cgtattatac tatgccgata tactatgccg atgattaatt gtcaacacgt gctgcaggtc
     2701 cgaggttcta gacgtattac cgccatgcat tagttattaa tagtaatcaa ttacggggtc
     2761 attagttcat agcccatata tggagttccg cgttacataa cttacggtaa atggcccgcc
     2821 tggctgaccg cccaacgacc cccgcccatt gacgtcaata atgacgtatg ttcccatagt
     2881 aacgccaata gggactttcc attgacgtca atgggtggag tatttacggt aaactgccca
     2941 cttggcagta catcaagtgt atcatatgcc aagtacgccc cctattgacg tcaatgacgg
     3001 taaatggccc gcctggcatt atgcccagta catgacctta tgggactttc ctacttggca
     3061 gtacatctac gtattagtca tcgctattac catggtgatg cggttttggc agtacatcaa
     3121 tgggcgtgga tagcggtttg actcacgggg atttccaagt ctccacccca ttgacgtcaa
     3181 tgggagtttg ttttggcacc aaaatcaacg ggactttcca aaatgtcgta acaactccgc
     3241 cccattgacg caaatgggcg gtaggcgtgt acggtgggag gtctatataa gcagagctcg
     3301 tttagtgaac cgtcagatcg cctggagacg ccatccacgc tgttttgacc tccatagaag
     3361 acaccgactc tactagagga tctgccacca gctagcgcca ccatggagac agacacactc
     3421 ctgctatggg tactgctgct ctgggttcca ggttccactg gtgacggcgc cgactataag
     3481 gaccatgatg gcgattataa agaccatgac attgactaca aggatgatga tgataagtta
     3541 attaacaaca taatgatgac tcagtcccca agttcattgg ctgttagtgc aggagagaag
     3601 gtcaccatga cgtgtaagtc ttctcagagt gtgctttatt caagtaacca aaagaactac
     3661 ttggcgtggt atcaacaaaa accgggacag agcccaaaac tgctcatata ttgggccagt
     3721 actcgagaat ctggagtgcc ggatcggttc acggggtctg gctcagggac cgatttcacg
     3781 ttgactatca gctcagttca accagaggat ttggccgtat actactgtca tcaatacttg
     3841 agcagtcaca cgttcggggg cggtacaaaa cttgaaataa agaggggcgg tggtggtagt
     3901 ggcggcggag ggagtggtgg gggaggtagc caactccaac aaccgggtgc tgagcttgtg
     3961 aggcccggct ccagcgtaaa gttgagttgc aaagccagtg gatacacgtt cactagatac
     4021 tggatacatt gggtcaagca aagaccaatt caagggctgg aatggatcgg caacattgat
     4081 cctagcgatt ctgagactca ctacaaccaa aagtttaagg acaaggcaac ccttaccgtt
     4141 gacaagagtt ctgggaccgc ctacatgcag ctttcctccc tgacgagtga ggatagtgcg
     4201 gtgtactatt gtgcgacgga agatctctat tacgccatgg aatattgggg ccaggggacc
     4261 tctgtgacag taagcagcac cggtgagagc aagtacggac cgcccgcgcc ccctgcgcct
     4321 atcgatgctg tgggccagga cacgcaggag gtcatcgtgg tgccacactc cttgcccttt
     4381 aaggtggtgg tgatctcagc catcctggcc ctggtggtgc tcaccatcat ctcccttatc
     4441 atcctcatca tgctttggca gaagaagcca cgttagtcag cggccgcaaa ttccgcccct
     4501 ctccctcccc cccccctaac gttactggcc gaagccgctt ggaataaggc cggtgtgcgt
     4561 ttgtctatat gttattttcc accatattgc cgtcttttgg caatgtgagg gcccggaaac
     4621 ctggccctgt cttcttgacg agcattccta ggggtctttc ccctctcgcc aaaggaatgc
     4681 aaggtctgtt gaatgtcgtg aaggaagcag ttcctctgga agcttcttga agacaaacaa
     4741 cgtctgtagc gaccctttgc aggcagcgga accccccacc tggcgacagg tgcctctgcg
     4801 gccaaaagcc acgtgtataa gatacacctg caaaggcggc acaaccccag tgccacgttg
     4861 tgagttggat agttgtggaa agagtcaaat ggctctcctc aagcgtattc aacaaggggc
     4921 tgaaggatgc ccagaaggta ccccattgta tgggatctga tctggggcct cggtgcacat
     4981 gctttacatg tgtttagtcg aggttaaaaa aacgtctagg ccccccgaac cacggggacg
     5041 tggttttcct ttgaaaaaca cgataatacc atggccaccg agtacaagcc cacggtgcgc
     5101 ctcgccaccc gcgacgacgt cccccgggcc gtacgcaccc tcgccgccgc gttcgccgac
     5161 taccccgcca cgcgccacac cgtcgacccg gaccgccaca tcgagcgggt caccgagctg
     5221 caagaactct tcctcacgcg cgtcgggctc gacatcggca aggtgtgggt cgcggacgac
     5281 ggcgccgcgg tggcggtctg gaccacgccg gagagcgtcg aagcgggggc ggtgttcgcc
     5341 gagatcggct cgcgcatggc cgagttgagc ggttcccggc tggccgcgca gcaacagatg
     5401 gaaggcctcc tggcgccgca ccggcccaag gagcccgcgt ggttcctggc caccgtcggc
     5461 gtctcgcccg accaccaggg caagggtctg ggcagcgccg tcgtgctccc cggagtggag
     5521 gcggccgagc gcgctggggt gcccgccttc ctggagacct ccgcgccccg caacctcccc
     5581 ttctacgagc ggctcggctt caccgtcacc gccgacgtcg aggtgcccga aggaccgcgc
     5641 acctggtgca tgacccgcaa gcccggtgcc tgagtttgtt tgaatgaggc ttcagtactt
     5701 tacagaatcg ttgcctgcac atcttggaaa cacttgctgg gattacttct tcaggttcgc
     5761 gtctggaaca atcaacctct ggattacaaa atttgtgaaa gattgactgg tattcttaac
     5821 tatgttgctc cttttacgct atgtggatac gctgctttaa tgcctttgta tcatgctatt
     5881 gcttcccgta tggctttcat tttctcctcc ttgtataaat cctggttgct gtctctttat
     5941 gaggagttgt ggcccgttgt caggcaacgt ggcgtggtgt gcactgtgtt tgctgacgca
     6001 acccccactg gttggggcat tgccaccacc tgtcagctcc tttccgggac tttcgctttc
     6061 cccctcccta ttgccacggc ggaactcatc gccgcctgcc ttgcccgctg ctggacaggg
     6121 gctcggctgt tgggcactga caattccgtg gtgttgtcgg ggaagctgac gtcctttcca
     6181 tggctgctcg cctgtgttgc cacctggatt ctgcgcggga cgtccttctg ctacgtccct
     6241 tcggccctca atccagcgga ccttccttcc cgcggcctgc tgccggctct gcggcctctt
     6301 ccgcgtcttc gccttcgccc tcagacgagt cggatctccc tttgggccgc ctccccgcct
     6361 ggaattaatt ctgcagtcga gacctagaaa aacatggagc aatcacaagt agcaatacag
     6421 cagctaccaa tgctgattgt gcctggctag aagcacaaga ggaggaggag gtgggttttc
     6481 cagtcacacc tcaggtacct ttaagaccaa tgacttacaa ggcagctgta gatcttagcc
     6541 actttttaaa agaaaagagg ggactggaag ggctaattca ctcccaacga agacaagatc
     6601 tgctttttgc ttgtactggg tctctctggt tagaccagat ctgagcctgg gagctctctg
     6661 gctaactagg gaacccactg cttaagcctc aataaagctt gccttgagtg cttcaagtag
     6721 tgtgtgcccg tctgttgtgt gactctggta actagagatc cctcagaccc ttttagtcag
     6781 tgtggaaaat ctctagcagt agtagttcat gtcatcttat tattcagtat ttataacttg
     6841 caaagaaatg aatatcagag agtgagaggc cttgacattg tttaaacccg ctgatcagcc
     6901 tcgactgtgc cttctagttg ccagccatct gttgtttgcc cctcccccgt gccttccttg
     6961 accctggaag gtgccactcc cactgtcctt tcctaataaa atgaggaaat tgcatcgcat
     7021 tgtctgagta ggtgtcattc tattctgggg ggtggggtgg ggcaggacag caagggggag
     7081 gattgggaag acaatagcag gcatgctggg gatgcggtgg gctctatggc ttctgaggcg
     7141 gaaagaacca gctggggctc tagggggtat ccccnnnnnn nnnnnnnnnn nnnnnnnnnn
     7201 nnnnnnnnnn nnnnnnnnnn nnnnnnnnnn nnnnnnnnnn nnnnnnnnnn nnnnnnnnnn
     7261 nnnnnnnnnn nnnnnnnnnn nnnnnnnnnn nnnnnnnncn nnnnnnnnnn nnnnnnnnnn
     7321 nnnnnnnnnn nnnnnnnnnn nnnnnnnnnn nnnnnnnnnn nnnnnnnnnn nnnnnnnnnn
     7381 nnnnnnnnnn annnnnnnnn nnnnnnnnnn nnnnnnnnnn nnnnnnnnnn nnnnnnnnnn
     7441 cctttgacgt tggagtccac gttctttaat agtggactct tgttccaaac tggaacaaca
     7501 ctcaacccta tctcggtcta ttcttttgat ttataaggga ttttgccgat ttcggcctat
     7561 tggttaaaaa atgagctgat ttaacaaaaa tttaacgcga attaattctg tggaatgtgt
     7621 gtcagttagg gtgtggaaag tccccaggct ccccagcagg cagaagtatg caaagcatgc
     7681 atctcaatta gtcagcaacc aggtgtggaa agtccccagg ctccccagca ggcagaagta
     7741 tgcaaagcat gcatctcaat tagtcagcaa ccatagtccc gcccctaact ccgcccatcc
     7801 cgcccctaac tccgcccagt tccgcccatt ctccgcccca tggctgacta atttttttta
     7861 tttatgcaga ggccgaggcc gcctctgcct ctgagctatt ccagaagtag tgaggaggct
     7921 tttttggagg cctaggcttt tgcaaaaagc tcccgggagc ttgtatatcc attttcggat
     7981 ctgatcagca cgtgatgaaa aagcctgaac tcaccgcgac gtctgtcgag aagtttctga
     8041 tcgaaaagtt cgacagcgtc tccgacctga tgcagctctc ggagggcgaa gaatctcgtg
     8101 ctttcagctt cgatgtagga gggcgtggat atgtcctgcg ggtaaatagc tgcgccgatg
     8161 gtttctacaa agatcgttat gtttatcggc actttgcatc ggccgcgctc ccgattccgg
     8221 aagtgcttga cattggggaa ttcagcgaga gcctgaccta ttgcatctcc cgccgtgcac
     8281 agggtgtcac gttgcaagac ctgcctgaaa ccgaactgcc cgctgttctg cagccggtcg
     8341 cggaggccat ggatgcgatc gctgcggccg atcttagcca gacgagcggg ttcggcccat
     8401 tcggaccgca aggaatcggt caatacacta catggcgtga tttcatatgc gcgattgctg
     8461 atccccatgt gtatcactgg caaactgtga tggacgacac cgtcagtgcg tccgtcgcgc
     8521 aggctctcga tgagctgatg ctttgggccg aggactgccc cgaagtccgg cacctcgtgc
     8581 acgcggattt cggctccaac aatgtcctga cggacaatgg ccgcataaca gcggtcattg
     8641 actggagcga ggcgatgttc ggggattccc aatacgaggt cgccaacatc ttcttctgga
     8701 ggccgtggtt ggcttgtatg gagcagcaga cgcgctactt cgagcggagg catccggagc
     8761 ttgcaggatc gccgcggctc cgggcgtata tgctccgcat tggtcttgac caactctatc
     8821 agagcttggt tgacggcaat ttcgatgatg cagcttgggc gcagggtcga tgcgacgcaa
     8881 tcgtccgatc cggagccggg actgtcgggc gtacacaaat cgcccgcaga agcgcggccg
     8941 tctggaccga tggctgtgta gaagtactcg ccgatagtgg aaaccgacgc cccagcactc
     9001 gtccgagggc aaaggaatag cacgtgctac gagatttcga ttccaccgcc gccttctatg
     9061 aaaggttggg cttcggaatc gttttccggg acgccggctg gatgatcctc cagcgcgggg
     9121 atctcatgct ggagttcttc gcccacccca acttgtttat tgcagcttat aatggttaca
     9181 aataaagcaa tagcatcaca aatttcacaa ataaagcatt tttttcactg cattctagtt
     9241 gtggtttgtc caaactcatc aatgtatctt atcatgtctg tataccgtcg acctctagct
     9301 agagcttggc gtaatcatgg tcatagctgt ttcctgtgtg aaattgttat ccgctcacaa
     9361 ttccacacaa catacgagcc ggaagcataa agtgtaaagc ctggggtgcc taatgagtga
     9421 gctaactcac attaattgcg ttgcgctcac tgcccgcttt ccagtcggga aacctgtcgt
     9481 gccagctgca ttaatgaatc ggccaacgcg cggggagagg cggtttgcgt attgggcgct
     9541 cttccgcttc ctcgctcact gactcgctgc gctcggtcgt tcggctgcgg cgagcggtat
     9601 cagctcactc aaaggcggta atacggttat ccacagaatc aggggataac gcaggaaaga
     9661 acatgtgagc aaaaggccag caaaaggcca ggaaccgtaa aaaggccgcg ttgctggcgt
     9721 ttttccatag gctccgcccc cctgacgagc atcacaaaaa tcgacgctca agtcagaggt
     9781 ggcgaaaccc gacaggacta taaagatacc aggcgtttcc ccctggaagc tccctcgtgc
     9841 gctctcctgt tccgaccctg ccgcttaccg gatacctgtc cgcctttctc ccttcgggaa
     9901 gcgtggcgct ttctcatagc tcacgctgta ggtatctcag ttcggtgtag gtcgttcgct
     9961 ccaagctggg ctgtgtgcac gaaccccccg ttcagcccga ccgctgcgcc ttatccggta
    10021 actatcgtct tgagtccaac ccggtaagac acgacttatc gccactggca gcagccactg
    10081 gtaacaggat tagcagagcg aggtatgtag gcggtgctac agagttcttg aagtggtggc
    10141 ctaactacgg ctacactaga agaacagtat ttggtatctg cgctctgctg aagccagtta
    10201 ccttcggaaa aagagttggt agctcttgat ccggcaaaca aaccaccgct ggtagcggtg
    10261 gtttttttgt ttgcaagcag cagattacgc gcagaaaaaa aggatctcaa gaagatcctt
    10321 tgatcttttc tacggggtct gacgctcagt ggaacgaaaa ctcacgttaa gggattttgg
    10381 tcatgagatt atcaaaaagg atcttcacct agatcctttt aaattaaaaa tgaagtttta
    10441 aatcaatcta aagtatatat gagtaaactt ggtctgacag ttaccaatgc ttaatcagtg
    10501 aggcacctat ctcagcgatc tgtctatttc gttcatccat agttgcctga ctccccgtcg
    10561 tgtagataac tacgatacgg gagggcttac catctggccc cagtgctgca atgataccgc
    10621 gagacccacg ctcaccggct ccagatttat cagcaataaa ccagccagcc ggaagggccg
    10681 agcgcagaag tggtcctgca actttatccg cctccatcca gtctattaat tgttgccggg
    10741 aagctagagt aagtagttcg ccagttaata gtttgcgcaa cgttgttgcc attgctacag
    10801 gcatcgtggt gtcacgctcg tcgtttggta tggcttcatt cagctccggt tcccaacgat
    10861 caaggcgagt tacatgatcc cccatgttgt gcaaaaaagc ggttagctcc ttcggtcctc
    10921 cgatcgttgt cagaagtaag ttggccgcag tgttatcact catggttatg gcagcactgc
    10981 ataattctct tactgtcatg ccatccgtaa gatgcttttc tgtgactggt gagtactcaa
    11041 ccaagtcatt ctgagaatag tgtatgcggc gaccgagttg ctcttgcccg gcgtcaatac
    11101 gggataatac cgcgccacat agcagaactt taaaagtgct catcattgga aaacgttctt
    11161 cggggcgaaa actctcaagg atcttaccgc tgttgagatc cagttcgatg taacccactc
    11221 gtgcacccaa ctgatcttca gcatctttta ctttcaccag cgtttctggg tgagcaaaaa
    11281 caggaaggca aaatgccgca aaaaagggaa taagggcgac acggaaatgt tgaatactca
    11341 tactcttcct ttttcaatat tattgaagca tttatcaggg ttattgtctc atgagcggat
    11401 acatatttga atgtatttag aaaaataaac aaataggggt tccgcgcaca tttccccgaa
    11461 aagtgccacc tgacgtcgac ggatcgggag atcaacttgt ttattgcagc ttataatggt
    11521 tacaaataaa gcaatagcat cacaaatttc acaaataaag catttttttc actgcattct
    11581 agttgtggtt tgtccaaact catcaatgta tcttatcatg tctggatcaa ctggataact
    11641 caagctaacc aaaatcatcc caaacttccc accccatacc ctattaccac tgccaattac
    11701 ctgtggtttc atttactcta aacctgtgat tcctctgaat tattttcatt ttaaagaaat
    11761 tgtatttgtt aaatatgtac tacaaactta gtagt
//
