# Supplementary material for: Bioengineering multifunctional extracellular vesicles for targeted delivery of biologics to T cells
Source: bioRxiv preprint, doi:10.1101/2022.05.14.491879, version 1 (2022-05-14)
Supplement: Source Data [file 491879_file03.zip › SourceData/Plasmid_Maps/pDMS38.gb]

LOCUS       Exported                5523 bp ds-DNA     circular SYN 15-MAR-2022
DEFINITION  synthetic circular DNA
ACCESSION   .
VERSION     .
KEYWORDS    .
SOURCE      synthetic DNA construct
  ORGANISM  recombinant plasmid
REFERENCE   1  (bases 1 to 5523)
  AUTHORS   Leonard Lab
  TITLE     Direct Submission
  JOURNAL   Exported Tuesday, Mar 15, 2022 from SnapGene 5.1.7
            https://www.snapgene.com
FEATURES             Location/Qualifiers
     source          1..5523
                     /organism="recombinant plasmid"
                     /mol_type="other DNA"
     enhancer        235..614
                     /label=CMV enhancer
                     /note="human cytomegalovirus immediate early enhancer"
     promoter        615..818
                     /label=CMV promoter
                     /note="human cytomegalovirus (CMV) immediate early 
                     promoter"
     promoter        863..881
                     /label=T7 promoter
                     /note="promoter for bacteriophage T7 RNA polymerase"
     misc_feature    895..911
                     /label=MCS
                     /note="multiple cloning site"
     CDS             972..1034
                     /codon_start=1
                     /product="leader sequence from mouse immunoglobulin kappa 
                     light chain"
                     /label=Ig-kappa leader
                     /translation="METDTLLLWVLLLWVPGSTGD"
     CDS             1041..1106
                     /codon_start=1
                     /product="three tandem FLAG(R) epitope tags, followed by an
                     enterokinase cleavage site"
                     /label=3xFLAG
                     /translation="DYKDHDGDYKDHDIDYKDDDDK"
     misc_feature    1116..1454
                     /label=CD2 scFv VL
     misc_feature    1455..1499
                     /label=(Gly4Ser)3
     misc_feature    1500..1847
                     /label=CD2 scFv VH
     misc_feature    1854..1922
                     /label=helical linker
     CDS             1929..2075
                     /codon_start=1
                     /label=PDGFR transmembrane domain
                     /translation="AVGQDTQEVIVVPHSLPFKVVVISAILALVVLTIISLIILIMLWQ
                     KKPR"
     misc_feature    2082..2108
                     /label=HA Tag
     misc_feature    2120..2136
                     /label=MCS
                     /note="multiple cloning site"
     polyA_signal    2162..2386
                     /label=bGH poly(A) signal
                     /note="bovine growth hormone polyadenylation signal"
     rep_origin      2432..2860
                     /direction=RIGHT
                     /label=f1 ori
                     /note="f1 bacteriophage origin of replication; arrow 
                     indicates direction of (+) strand synthesis"
     rep_origin      2930..3065
                     /label=SV40 ori
                     /note="SV40 origin of replication"
     polyA_signal    3199..3320
                     /label=SV40 poly(A) signal
                     /note="SV40 polyadenylation signal"
     rep_origin      complement(3771..4356)
                     /direction=LEFT
                     /label=ori
                     /note="high-copy-number ColE1/pMB1/pBR322/pUC origin of 
                     replication"
     CDS             complement(4527..5387)
                     /codon_start=1
                     /gene="bla"
                     /product="beta-lactamase"
                     /label=AmpR
                     /note="confers resistance to ampicillin, carbenicillin, and
                     related antibiotics"
                     /translation="MSIQHFRVALIPFFAAFCLPVFAHPETLVKVKDAEDQLGARVGYI
                     ELDLNSGKILESFRPEERFPMMSTFKVLLCGAVLSRIDAGQEQLGRRIHYSQNDLVEYS
                     PVTEKHLTDGMTVRELCSAAITMSDNTAANLLLTTIGGPKELTAFLHNMGDHVTRLDRW
                     EPELNEAIPNDERDTTMPVAMATTLRKLLTGELLTLASRQQLIDWMEADKVAGPLLRSA
                     LPAGWFIADKSGAGERGSRGIIAALGPDGKPSRIVVIYTTGSQATMDERNRQIAEIGAS
                     LIKHW"
     promoter        complement(5388..5492)
                     /gene="bla"
                     /label=AmpR promoter
ORIGIN
        1 gacggatcgg gagatctccc gatcccctat ggtgcactct cagtacaatc tgctctgatg
       61 ccgcatagtt aagccagtat ctgctccctg cttgtgtgtt ggaggtcgct gagtagtgcg
      121 cgagcaaaat ttaagctaca acaaggcaag gcttgaccga caattgcatg aagaatctgc
      181 ttagggttag gcgttttgcg ctgcttcgcg atgtacgggc cagatatacg cgttgacatt
      241 gattattgac tagttattaa tagtaatcaa ttacggggtc attagttcat agcccatata
      301 tggagttccg cgttacataa cttacggtaa atggcccgcc tggctgaccg cccaacgacc
      361 cccgcccatt gacgtcaata atgacgtatg ttcccatagt aacgccaata gggactttcc
      421 attgacgtca atgggtggag tatttacggt aaactgccca cttggcagta catcaagtgt
      481 atcatatgcc aagtacgccc cctattgacg tcaatgacgg taaatggccc gcctggcatt
      541 atgcccagta catgacctta tgggactttc ctacttggca gtacatctac gtattagtca
      601 tcgctattac catggtgatg cggttttggc agtacatcaa tgggcgtgga tagcggtttg
      661 actcacgggg atttccaagt ctccacccca ttgacgtcaa tgggagtttg ttttggcacc
      721 aaaatcaacg ggactttcca aaatgtcgta acaactccgc cccattgacg caaatgggcg
      781 gtaggcgtgt acggtgggag gtctatataa gcagagctct ctggctaact agagaaccca
      841 ctgcttactg gcttatcgaa attaatacga ctcactatag ggagtcccaa gctggctagc
      901 gtttaaactt aagcttggta ccgagctcgg atccactagt aacggccgcc agtgtgctgg
      961 aattcgccac catggagaca gacacactcc tgctatgggt actgctgctc tgggttccag
     1021 gttccactgg tgacggcgcc gactataagg accatgatgg cgattataaa gaccatgaca
     1081 ttgactacaa ggatgatgat gataagttaa ttaacaacat aatgatgact cagtccccaa
     1141 gttcattggc tgttagtgca ggagagaagg tcaccatgac gtgtaagtct tctcagagtg
     1201 tgctttattc aagtaaccaa aagaactact tggcgtggta tcaacaaaaa ccgggacaga
     1261 gcccaaaact gctcatatat tgggccagta ctcgagaatc tggagtgccg gatcggttca
     1321 cggggtctgg ctcagggacc gatttcacgt tgactatcag ctcagttcaa ccagaggatt
     1381 tggccgtata ctactgtcat caatacttga gcagtcacac gttcgggggc ggtacaaaac
     1441 ttgaaataaa gaggggcggt ggtggtagtg gcggcggagg gagtggtggg ggaggtagcc
     1501 aactccaaca accgggtgct gagcttgtga ggcccggctc cagcgtaaag ttgagttgca
     1561 aagccagtgg atacacgttc actagatact ggatacattg ggtcaagcaa agaccaattc
     1621 aagggctgga atggatcggc aacattgatc ctagcgattc tgagactcac tacaaccaaa
     1681 agtttaagga caaggcaacc cttaccgttg acaagagttc tgggaccgcc tacatgcagc
     1741 tttcctccct gacgagtgag gatagtgcgg tgtactattg tgcgacggaa gatctctatt
     1801 acgccatgga atattggggc caggggacct ctgtgacagt aagcagcacc ggtgaccagt
     1861 ccaatagcga ggaagcaaaa aaggaggaag caaagaagga agaggcgaag aaatccaata
     1921 gcatcgatgc tgtgggccag gacacgcagg aggtcatcgt ggtgccacac tccttgccct
     1981 ttaaggtggt ggtgatctca gccatcctgg ccctggtggt gctcaccatc atctccctta
     2041 tcatcctcat catgctttgg cagaagaagc cacgtggaag ttacccatac gatgtgccag
     2101 attacgctta ggcggccgct cgagtctaga gggcccgttt aaacccgctg atcagcctcg
     2161 actgtgcctt ctagttgcca gccatctgtt gtttgcccct cccccgtgcc ttccttgacc
     2221 ctggaaggtg ccactcccac tgtcctttcc taataaaatg aggaaattgc atcgcattgt
     2281 ctgagtaggt gtcattctat tctggggggt ggggtggggc aggacagcaa gggggaggat
     2341 tgggaagtca atagcaggca tgctggggat gcggtgggct ctatggcttc tgaggcggaa
     2401 agaaccagct ggggctctag ggggtatccc cnnnnnnnnn nnnnnnnnnn nnnnnnnnnn
     2461 nnnnnnnnnn nnnnnnnnnn nnnnnnnnnn nnnnnnnnnn nnnnnnnnnn nnnnnnnnnn
     2521 nnnnnnnnnn nnnnnnnnnn nnnnnnnnnn nnnnncnnnn nnnnnnnnnn nnnnnnnnnn
     2581 nnnnnnnnnn nnnnnnnnnn nnnnnnnnnn nnnnnnnnnn nnnnnnnnnn nnnnnnnnnn
     2641 nnnnnnnann nnnnnnnnnn nnnnnnnnnn nnnnnnnnnn nnnnnnnnnn nnnnnnncct
     2701 ttgacgttgg agtccacgtt ctttaatagt ggactcttgt tccaaactgg aacaacactc
     2761 aaccctatct cggtctattc ttttgattta taagggattt tgccgatttc ggcctattgg
     2821 ttaaaaaatg agctgattta acaaaaattt aacgcgaatt aattctgtgg aatgtgtgtc
     2881 agttaggctc aattagtcag caaccatagt cccgccccta actccgccca tcccgcccct
     2941 aactccgccc agttccgccc attctccgcc ccatggctga ctaatttttt ttatttatgc
     3001 agaggccgag gccgcctctg cctctgagct attccagaag tagtgaggag gcttttttgg
     3061 aggcctaggc ttttgcaaaa agctcccggg agcttgtata tccattttcg gaggttgggc
     3121 ttcggaatcg ttttccggga cgccggctgg atgatcctcc agcgcgggga tctcatgctg
     3181 gagttcttcg cccaccccaa cttgtttatt gcagcttata atggttacaa ataaagcaat
     3241 agcatcacaa atttcacaaa taaagcattt ttttcactgc attctagttg tggtttgtcc
     3301 aaactcatca atgtatctta tcatgtctgt ataccgtcga cctctagcta gagcttggcg
     3361 taatcatggt catagctgtt tcctgtgtga aattgttatc cgctcacaat tccacacaac
     3421 atacgagccg gaagcataaa gtgtaaagcc tggggtgcct aatgagtgag ctaactcaca
     3481 ttaattgcgt tgcgctcact gcccgctttc cagtcgggaa acctgtcgtg ccagctgcat
     3541 taatgaatcg gccaacgcgc ggggagaggc ggtttgcgta ttgggcgctc ttccgcttcc
     3601 tcgctcactg actcgctgcg ctcggtcgtt cggctgcggc gagcggtatc agctcactca
     3661 aaggcggtaa tacggttatc cacagaatca ggggataacg caggaaagaa catgtgagca
     3721 aaaggccagc aaaaggccag gaaccgtaaa aaggccgcgt tgctggcgtt tttccatagg
     3781 ctccgccccc ctgacgagca tcacaaaaat cgacgctcaa gtcagaggtg gcgaaacccg
     3841 acaggactat aaagatacca ggcgtttccc cctggaagct ccctcgtgcg ctctcctgtt
     3901 ccgaccctgc cgcttaccgg atacctgtcc gcctttctcc cttcgggaag cgtggcgctt
     3961 tctcatagct cacgctgtag gtatctcagt tcggtgtagg tcgttcgctc caagctgggc
     4021 tgtgtgcacg aaccccccgt tcagcccgac cgctgcgcct tatccggtaa ctatcgtctt
     4081 gagtccaacc cggtaagaca cgacttatcg ccactggcag cagccactgg taacaggatt
     4141 agcagagcga ggtatgtagg cggtgctaca gagttcttga agtggtggcc taactacggc
     4201 tacactagaa gaacagtatt tggtatctgc gctctgctga agccagttac cttcggaaaa
     4261 agagttggta gctcttgatc cggcaaacaa accaccgctg gtagcggttt ttttgtttgc
     4321 aagcagcaga ttacgcgcag aaaaaaagga tctcaagaag atcctttgat cttttctacg
     4381 gggtctgacg ctcagtggaa cgaaaactca cgttaaggga ttttggtcat gagattatca
     4441 aaaaggatct tcacctagat ccttttaaat taaaaatgaa gttttaaatc aatctaaagt
     4501 atatatgagt aaacttggtc tgacagttac caatgcttaa tcagtgaggc acctatctca
     4561 gcgatctgtc tatttcgttc atccatagtt gcctgactcc ccgtcgtgta gataactacg
     4621 atacgggagg gcttaccatc tggccccagt gctgcaatga taccgcgaga tccacgctca
     4681 ccggctccag atttatcagc aataaaccag ccagccggaa gggccgagcg cagaagtggt
     4741 cctgcaactt tatccgcctc catccagtct attaattgtt gccgggaagc tagagtaagt
     4801 agttcgccag ttaatagttt gcgcaacgtt gttgccattg ctacaggcat cgtggtgtca
     4861 cgctcgtcgt ttggtatggc ttcattcagc tccggttccc aacgatcaag gcgagttaca
     4921 tgatccccca tgttgtgcaa aaaagcggtt agctccttcg gtcctccgat cgttgtcaga
     4981 agtaagttgg ccgcagtgtt atcactcatg gttatggcag cactgcataa ttctcttact
     5041 gtcatgccat ccgtaagatg cttttctgtg actggtgagt actcaaccaa gtcattctga
     5101 gaatagtgta tgcggcgacc gagttgctct tgcccggcgt caatacggga taataccgcg
     5161 ccacatagca gaactttaaa agtgctcatc attggaaaac gttcttcggg gcgaaaactc
     5221 tcaaggatct taccgctgtt gagatccagt tcgatgtaac ccactcgtgc acccaactga
     5281 tcttcagcat cttttacttt caccagcgtt tctgggtgag caaaaacagg aaggcaaaat
     5341 gccgcaaaaa agggaataag ggcgacacgg aaatgttgaa tactcatact cttccttttt
     5401 caatattatt gaagcattta tcagggttat tgtctcatga gcggatacat atttgaatgt
     5461 atttagaaaa ataaacaaat aggggttccg cgcacatttc cccgaaaagt gccacctgac
     5521 gtc
//
