# Supplementary material for: Bioengineering multifunctional extracellular vesicles for targeted delivery of biologics to T cells
Source: bioRxiv preprint, doi:10.1101/2022.05.14.491879, version 1 (2022-05-14)
Supplement: Source Data [file 491879_file03.zip › SourceData/Plasmid_Maps/pDMS58.gb]

LOCUS       Exported               11879 bp ds-DNA     circular SYN 15-MAR-2022
DEFINITION  synthetic circular DNA
ACCESSION   .
VERSION     .
KEYWORDS    .
SOURCE      synthetic DNA construct
  ORGANISM  synthetic DNA construct
REFERENCE   1  (bases 1 to 11879)
  AUTHORS   Leonard Lab
  TITLE     Direct Submission
  JOURNAL   Exported Tuesday, Mar 15, 2022 from SnapGene 5.1.7
            https://www.snapgene.com
FEATURES             Location/Qualifiers
     source          1..11879
                     /organism="synthetic DNA construct"
                     /mol_type="other DNA"
     misc_feature    454..634
                     /label=HIV-1_5_LTR
     misc_feature    745..789
                     /label=HIV-1_psi_pack
     misc_feature    1303..1536
                     /label=RRE
                     /label=TRE
                     /note="promoter"
     misc_feature    2067..2082
                     /label=cPPT
                     /note=" central polypurine tract helps translocation into 
                     the nucleus of non-dividing cells"
     CDS             complement(2245..2619)
                     /codon_start=1
                     /label=zeoR
                     /note="bacterial resistance marker, Zeocin resistance"
                     /translation="MAKLTSAVPVLTARDVAGAVEFWTDRLGFSRDFVEDDFAGVVRDD
                     VTLFISAVQDQVVPDNTLAWVWVRGLDELYAEWSEVVSTNFRDASGPAMTEIGEQPWGR
                     EFALRDPAGNCVHFVAEEQD"
     misc_feature    2738..3180
                     /label=CMV IE
     CDS             3390
                     /codon_start=1
                     /label=turboGFP
                     /note="marker to track shRNAmir expression,TurboGFP is an 
                     improved variant of the green fluorescent protein CopGFP 
                     cloned from copepod Pontellina plumata  [Shagin et al., 
                     2004]. It possesses bright green fluorescence (excitation/ 
                     emission max = 482/ 502 "
                     /translation=""
     CDS             3403..3465
                     /codon_start=1
                     /product="leader sequence from mouse immunoglobulin kappa 
                     light chain"
                     /label=Ig-kappa leader
                     /translation="METDTLLLWVLLLWVPGSTGD"
     CDS             3472..3537
                     /codon_start=1
                     /product="three tandem FLAG(R) epitope tags, followed by an
                     enterokinase cleavage site"
                     /label=3xFLAG
                     /translation="DYKDHDGDYKDHDIDYKDDDDK"
     misc_feature    3547..3885
                     /label=CD2 scFv VL
     misc_feature    3886..3930
                     /label=(Gly4Ser)3
     misc_feature    3931..4278
                     /label=CD2 scFv VH
     misc_feature    4285..4404
                     /label=40GS
     CDS             4411..4557
                     /codon_start=1
                     /label=PDGFR transmembrane domain
                     /translation="AVGQDTQEVIVVPHSLPFKVVVISAILALVVLTIISLIILIMLWQ
                     KKPR"
     misc_feature    4655..5148
                     /label=IRES
     CDS             5155..5757
                     /codon_start=1
                     /label=puroR
                     /note="puromycin resistance"
                     /translation="MATEYKPTVRLATRDDVPRAVRTLAAAFADYPATRHTVDPDRHIE
                     RVTELQELFLTRVGLDIGKVWVADDGAAVAVWTTPESVEAGAVFAEIGSRMAELSGSRL
                     AAQQQMEGLLAPHRPKEPAWFLATVGVSPDHQGKGLGSAVVLPGVEAAERAGVPAFLET
                     SAPRNLPFYERLGFTVTADVEVPEGPRTWCMTRKPGA"
     misc_feature    5778..5841
                     /label=mR30upstream
     misc_feature    5856..6431
                     /label=WRE
                     /note="enhances the stability and translation of 
                     transcripts)"
     misc_feature    6802..6882
                     /label=HIV-1_3_LTR
     misc_feature    7881..7958
                     /label=SV40_origin
     misc_feature    9791..10410
                     /label=pUCorigin
     CDS             complement(10565..11425)
                     /codon_start=1
                     /label=amp R
                     /note=" -lactamase"
                     /translation="MSIQHFRVALIPFFAAFCLPVFAHPETLVKVKDAEDQLGARVGYI
                     ELDLNSGKILESFRPEERFPMMSTFKVLLCGAVLSRIDAGQEQLGRRIHYSQNDLVEYS
                     PVTEKHLTDGMTVRELCSAAITMSDNTAANLLLTTIGGPKELTAFLHNMGDHVTRLDRW
                     EPELNEAIPNDERDTTMPVAMATTLRKLLTGELLTLASRQQLIDWMEADKVAGPLLRSA
                     LPAGWFIADKSGAGERGSRGIIAALGPDGKPSRIVVIYTTGSQATMDERNRQIAEIGAS
                     LIKHW"
ORIGIN
        1 tggaagggct aattcactcc caaagaagac aagatatcct tgatctgtgg atctaccaca
       61 cacaaggcta cttccctgat tagcagaact acacaccagg gccaggggtc agatatccac
      121 tgacctttgg atggtgctac aagctagtac cagttgagcc agataaggta gaagaggcca
      181 ataaaggaga gaacaccagc ttgttacacc ctgtgagcct gcatgggatg gatgacccgg
      241 agagagaagt gttagagtgg aggtttgaca gccgcctagc atttcatcac gtggcccgag
      301 agctgcatcc ggagtacttc aagaactgct gatatcgagc ttgctacaag ggactttccg
      361 ctggggactt tccagggagg cgtggcctgg gcgggactgg ggagtggcga gccctcagat
      421 cctgcatata agcagctgct ttttgcctgt actgggtctc tctggttaga ccagatctga
      481 gcctgggagc tctctggcta actagggaac ccactgctta agcctcaata aagcttgcct
      541 tgagtgcttc aagtagtgtg tgcccgtctg ttgtgtgact ctggtaacta gagatccctc
      601 agaccctttt agtcagtgtg gaaaatctct agcagtggcg cccgaacagg gacttgaaag
      661 cgaaagggaa accagaggag ctctctcgac gcaggactcg gcttgctgaa gcgcgcacgg
      721 caagaggcga ggggcggcga ctggtgagta cgccaaaaat tttgactagc ggaggctaga
      781 aggagagaga tgggtgcgag agcgtcagta ttaagcgggg gagaattaga tcgcgatggg
      841 aaaaaattcg gttaaggcca gggggaaaga aaaaatataa attaaaacat atagtatggg
      901 caagcaggga gctagaacga ttcgcagtta atcctggcct gttagaaaca tcagaaggct
      961 gtagacaaat actgggacag ctacaaccat cccttcagac aggatcagaa gaacttagat
     1021 cattatataa tacagtagca accctctatt gtgtgcatca aaggatagag ataaaagaca
     1081 ccaaggaagc tttagacaag atagaggaag agcaaaacaa aagtaagacc accgcacagc
     1141 aagcggccgg ccgctgatct tcagacctgg aggaggagat atgagggaca attggagaag
     1201 tgaattatat aaatataaag tagtaaaaat tgaaccatta ggagtagcac ccaccaaggc
     1261 aaagagaaga gtggtgcaga gagaaaaaag agcagtggga ataggagctt tgttccttgg
     1321 gttcttggga gcagcaggaa gcactatggg cgcagcgtca atgacgctga cggtacaggc
     1381 cagacaatta ttgtctggta tagtgcagca gcagaacaat ttgctgaggg ctattgaggc
     1441 gcaacagcat ctgttgcaac tcacagtctg gggcatcaag cagctccagg caagaatcct
     1501 ggctgtggaa agatacctaa aggatcaaca gctcctgggg atttggggtt gctctggaaa
     1561 actcatttgc accactgctg tgccttggaa tgctagttgg agtaataaat ctctggaaca
     1621 gatttggaat cacacgacct ggatggagtg ggacagagaa attaacaatt acacaagctt
     1681 aatacactcc ttaattgaag aatcgcaaaa ccagcaagaa aagaatgaac aagaattatt
     1741 ggaattagat aaatgggcaa gtttgtggaa ttggtttaac ataacaaatt ggctgtggta
     1801 tataaaatta ttcataatga tagtaggagg cttggtaggt ttaagaatag tttttgctgt
     1861 actttctata gtgaatagag ttaggcaggg atattcacca ttatcgtttc agacccacct
     1921 cccaaccccg aggggacccg acaggcccga aggaatagaa gaagaaggtg gagagagaga
     1981 cagagacaga tccattcgat tagtgaacgg atcggcactg cgtgcgccaa ttctgcagac
     2041 aaatggcagt attcatccac aattttaaaa gaaaaggggg gattgggggg tacagtgcag
     2101 gggaaagaat agtagacata atagcaacag acatacaaac taaagaatta caaaaacaaa
     2161 ttacaaaaat tcaaaatttt cgggtttatt acagggacag cagagatcca gtttggttag
     2221 taccgggccc gctctagtcc ggaatcagtc ctgctcctcg gccacgaagt gcacgcagtt
     2281 gccggccggg tcgcgcaggg cgaactcccg cccccacggc tgctcgccga tctcggtcat
     2341 ggccggcccg gaggcgtccc ggaagttcgt ggacacgacc tccgaccact cggcgtacag
     2401 ctcgtccagg ccgcgcaccc acacccaggc cagggtgttg tccggcacca cctggtcctg
     2461 gaccgcgctg atgaacaggg tcacgtcgtc ccggaccaca ccggcgaagt cgtcctccac
     2521 gaagtcccgg gagaacccga gccggtcggt ccagaactcg accgctccgg cgacgtcgcg
     2581 cgcggtgagc accggaacgg cactggtcaa cttggccatg gtggccctcc tatagtgagt
     2641 cgtattatac tatgccgata tactatgccg atgattaatt gtcaacacgt gctgcaggtc
     2701 cgaggttcta gacgtattac cgccatgcat tagttattaa tagtaatcaa ttacggggtc
     2761 attagttcat agcccatata tggagttccg cgttacataa cttacggtaa atggcccgcc
     2821 tggctgaccg cccaacgacc cccgcccatt gacgtcaata atgacgtatg ttcccatagt
     2881 aacgccaata gggactttcc attgacgtca atgggtggag tatttacggt aaactgccca
     2941 cttggcagta catcaagtgt atcatatgcc aagtacgccc cctattgacg tcaatgacgg
     3001 taaatggccc gcctggcatt atgcccagta catgacctta tgggactttc ctacttggca
     3061 gtacatctac gtattagtca tcgctattac catggtgatg cggttttggc agtacatcaa
     3121 tgggcgtgga tagcggtttg actcacgggg atttccaagt ctccacccca ttgacgtcaa
     3181 tgggagtttg ttttggcacc aaaatcaacg ggactttcca aaatgtcgta acaactccgc
     3241 cccattgacg caaatgggcg gtaggcgtgt acggtgggag gtctatataa gcagagctcg
     3301 tttagtgaac cgtcagatcg cctggagacg ccatccacgc tgttttgacc tccatagaag
     3361 acaccgactc tactagagga tctgccacca gctagcgcca ccatggagac agacacactc
     3421 ctgctatggg tactgctgct ctgggttcca ggttccactg gtgacggcgc cgactataag
     3481 gaccatgatg gcgattataa agaccatgac attgactaca aggatgatga tgataagtta
     3541 attaacaaca taatgatgac tcagtcccca agttcattgg ctgttagtgc aggagagaag
     3601 gtcaccatga cgtgtaagtc ttctcagagt gtgctttatt caagtaacca aaagaactac
     3661 ttggcgtggt atcaacaaaa accgggacag agcccaaaac tgctcatata ttgggccagt
     3721 actcgagaat ctggagtgcc ggatcggttc acggggtctg gctcagggac cgatttcacg
     3781 ttgactatca gctcagttca accagaggat ttggccgtat actactgtca tcaatacttg
     3841 agcagtcaca cgttcggggg cggtacaaaa cttgaaataa agaggggcgg tggtggtagt
     3901 ggcggcggag ggagtggtgg gggaggtagc caactccaac aaccgggtgc tgagcttgtg
     3961 aggcccggct ccagcgtaaa gttgagttgc aaagccagtg gatacacgtt cactagatac
     4021 tggatacatt gggtcaagca aagaccaatt caagggctgg aatggatcgg caacattgat
     4081 cctagcgatt ctgagactca ctacaaccaa aagtttaagg acaaggcaac ccttaccgtt
     4141 gacaagagtt ctgggaccgc ctacatgcag ctttcctccc tgacgagtga ggatagtgcg
     4201 gtgtactatt gtgcgacgga agatctctat tacgccatgg aatattgggg ccaggggacc
     4261 tctgtgacag taagcagcac cggttcaggt ggtggatccg gtggcggttc tggagggggg
     4321 tctggaggca gtggtgggtc tggtggtggt tctgggggga gtgggggttc aggcggcgga
     4381 tctggtggag gttccggagg cggtatcgat gctgtgggcc aggacacgca ggaggtcatc
     4441 gtggtgccac actccttgcc ctttaaggtg gtggtgatct cagccatcct ggccctggtg
     4501 gtgctcacca tcatctccct tatcatcctc atcatgcttt ggcagaagaa gccacgttag
     4561 tcagcggccg caaattccgc ccctctccct cccccccccc taacgttact ggccgaagcc
     4621 gcttggaata aggccggtgt gcgtttgtct atatgttatt ttccaccata ttgccgtctt
     4681 ttggcaatgt gagggcccgg aaacctggcc ctgtcttctt gacgagcatt cctaggggtc
     4741 tttcccctct cgccaaagga atgcaaggtc tgttgaatgt cgtgaaggaa gcagttcctc
     4801 tggaagcttc ttgaagacaa acaacgtctg tagcgaccct ttgcaggcag cggaaccccc
     4861 cacctggcga caggtgcctc tgcggccaaa agccacgtgt ataagataca cctgcaaagg
     4921 cggcacaacc ccagtgccac gttgtgagtt ggatagttgt ggaaagagtc aaatggctct
     4981 cctcaagcgt attcaacaag gggctgaagg atgcccagaa ggtaccccat tgtatgggat
     5041 ctgatctggg gcctcggtgc acatgcttta catgtgttta gtcgaggtta aaaaaacgtc
     5101 taggcccccc gaaccacggg gacgtggttt tcctttgaaa aacacgataa taccatggcc
     5161 accgagtaca agcccacggt gcgcctcgcc acccgcgacg acgtcccccg ggccgtacgc
     5221 accctcgccg ccgcgttcgc cgactacccc gccacgcgcc acaccgtcga cccggaccgc
     5281 cacatcgagc gggtcaccga gctgcaagaa ctcttcctca cgcgcgtcgg gctcgacatc
     5341 ggcaaggtgt gggtcgcgga cgacggcgcc gcggtggcgg tctggaccac gccggagagc
     5401 gtcgaagcgg gggcggtgtt cgccgagatc ggctcgcgca tggccgagtt gagcggttcc
     5461 cggctggccg cgcagcaaca gatggaaggc ctcctggcgc cgcaccggcc caaggagccc
     5521 gcgtggttcc tggccaccgt cggcgtctcg cccgaccacc agggcaaggg tctgggcagc
     5581 gccgtcgtgc tccccggagt ggaggcggcc gagcgcgctg gggtgcccgc cttcctggag
     5641 acctccgcgc cccgcaacct ccccttctac gagcggctcg gcttcaccgt caccgccgac
     5701 gtcgaggtgc ccgaaggacc gcgcacctgg tgcatgaccc gcaagcccgg tgcctgagtt
     5761 tgtttgaatg aggcttcagt actttacaga atcgttgcct gcacatcttg gaaacacttg
     5821 ctgggattac ttcttcaggt tcgcgtctgg aacaatcaac ctctggatta caaaatttgt
     5881 gaaagattga ctggtattct taactatgtt gctcctttta cgctatgtgg atacgctgct
     5941 ttaatgcctt tgtatcatgc tattgcttcc cgtatggctt tcattttctc ctccttgtat
     6001 aaatcctggt tgctgtctct ttatgaggag ttgtggcccg ttgtcaggca acgtggcgtg
     6061 gtgtgcactg tgtttgctga cgcaaccccc actggttggg gcattgccac cacctgtcag
     6121 ctcctttccg ggactttcgc tttccccctc cctattgcca cggcggaact catcgccgcc
     6181 tgccttgccc gctgctggac aggggctcgg ctgttgggca ctgacaattc cgtggtgttg
     6241 tcggggaagc tgacgtcctt tccatggctg ctcgcctgtg ttgccacctg gattctgcgc
     6301 gggacgtcct tctgctacgt cccttcggcc ctcaatccag cggaccttcc ttcccgcggc
     6361 ctgctgccgg ctctgcggcc tcttccgcgt cttcgccttc gccctcagac gagtcggatc
     6421 tccctttggg ccgcctcccc gcctggaatt aattctgcag tcgagaccta gaaaaacatg
     6481 gagcaatcac aagtagcaat acagcagcta ccaatgctga ttgtgcctgg ctagaagcac
     6541 aagaggagga ggaggtgggt tttccagtca cacctcaggt acctttaaga ccaatgactt
     6601 acaaggcagc tgtagatctt agccactttt taaaagaaaa gaggggactg gaagggctaa
     6661 ttcactccca acgaagacaa gatctgcttt ttgcttgtac tgggtctctc tggttagacc
     6721 agatctgagc ctgggagctc tctggctaac tagggaaccc actgcttaag cctcaataaa
     6781 gcttgccttg agtgcttcaa gtagtgtgtg cccgtctgtt gtgtgactct ggtaactaga
     6841 gatccctcag acccttttag tcagtgtgga aaatctctag cagtagtagt tcatgtcatc
     6901 ttattattca gtatttataa cttgcaaaga aatgaatatc agagagtgag aggccttgac
     6961 attgtttaaa cccgctgatc agcctcgact gtgccttcta gttgccagcc atctgttgtt
     7021 tgcccctccc ccgtgccttc cttgaccctg gaaggtgcca ctcccactgt cctttcctaa
     7081 taaaatgagg aaattgcatc gcattgtctg agtaggtgtc attctattct ggggggtggg
     7141 gtggggcagg acagcaaggg ggaggattgg gaagacaata gcaggcatgc tggggatgcg
     7201 gtgggctcta tggcttctga ggcggaaaga accagctggg gctctagggg gtatccccnn
     7261 nnnnnnnnnn nnnnnnnnnn nnnnnnnnnn nnnnnnnnnn nnnnnnnnnn nnnnnnnnnn
     7321 nnnnnnnnnn nnnnnnnnnn nnnnnnnnnn nnnnnnnnnn nnnnnnnnnn nnnnnnnnnn
     7381 nncnnnnnnn nnnnnnnnnn nnnnnnnnnn nnnnnnnnnn nnnnnnnnnn nnnnnnnnnn
     7441 nnnnnnnnnn nnnnnnnnnn nnnnnnnnnn nnnnannnnn nnnnnnnnnn nnnnnnnnnn
     7501 nnnnnnnnnn nnnnnnnnnn nnnncctttg acgttggagt ccacgttctt taatagtgga
     7561 ctcttgttcc aaactggaac aacactcaac cctatctcgg tctattcttt tgatttataa
     7621 gggattttgc cgatttcggc ctattggtta aaaaatgagc tgatttaaca aaaatttaac
     7681 gcgaattaat tctgtggaat gtgtgtcagt tagggtgtgg aaagtcccca ggctccccag
     7741 caggcagaag tatgcaaagc atgcatctca attagtcagc aaccaggtgt ggaaagtccc
     7801 caggctcccc agcaggcaga agtatgcaaa gcatgcatct caattagtca gcaaccatag
     7861 tcccgcccct aactccgccc atcccgcccc taactccgcc cagttccgcc cattctccgc
     7921 cccatggctg actaattttt tttatttatg cagaggccga ggccgcctct gcctctgagc
     7981 tattccagaa gtagtgagga ggcttttttg gaggcctagg cttttgcaaa aagctcccgg
     8041 gagcttgtat atccattttc ggatctgatc agcacgtgat gaaaaagcct gaactcaccg
     8101 cgacgtctgt cgagaagttt ctgatcgaaa agttcgacag cgtctccgac ctgatgcagc
     8161 tctcggaggg cgaagaatct cgtgctttca gcttcgatgt aggagggcgt ggatatgtcc
     8221 tgcgggtaaa tagctgcgcc gatggtttct acaaagatcg ttatgtttat cggcactttg
     8281 catcggccgc gctcccgatt ccggaagtgc ttgacattgg ggaattcagc gagagcctga
     8341 cctattgcat ctcccgccgt gcacagggtg tcacgttgca agacctgcct gaaaccgaac
     8401 tgcccgctgt tctgcagccg gtcgcggagg ccatggatgc gatcgctgcg gccgatctta
     8461 gccagacgag cgggttcggc ccattcggac cgcaaggaat cggtcaatac actacatggc
     8521 gtgatttcat atgcgcgatt gctgatcccc atgtgtatca ctggcaaact gtgatggacg
     8581 acaccgtcag tgcgtccgtc gcgcaggctc tcgatgagct gatgctttgg gccgaggact
     8641 gccccgaagt ccggcacctc gtgcacgcgg atttcggctc caacaatgtc ctgacggaca
     8701 atggccgcat aacagcggtc attgactgga gcgaggcgat gttcggggat tcccaatacg
     8761 aggtcgccaa catcttcttc tggaggccgt ggttggcttg tatggagcag cagacgcgct
     8821 acttcgagcg gaggcatccg gagcttgcag gatcgccgcg gctccgggcg tatatgctcc
     8881 gcattggtct tgaccaactc tatcagagct tggttgacgg caatttcgat gatgcagctt
     8941 gggcgcaggg tcgatgcgac gcaatcgtcc gatccggagc cgggactgtc gggcgtacac
     9001 aaatcgcccg cagaagcgcg gccgtctgga ccgatggctg tgtagaagta ctcgccgata
     9061 gtggaaaccg acgccccagc actcgtccga gggcaaagga atagcacgtg ctacgagatt
     9121 tcgattccac cgccgccttc tatgaaaggt tgggcttcgg aatcgttttc cgggacgccg
     9181 gctggatgat cctccagcgc ggggatctca tgctggagtt cttcgcccac cccaacttgt
     9241 ttattgcagc ttataatggt tacaaataaa gcaatagcat cacaaatttc acaaataaag
     9301 catttttttc actgcattct agttgtggtt tgtccaaact catcaatgta tcttatcatg
     9361 tctgtatacc gtcgacctct agctagagct tggcgtaatc atggtcatag ctgtttcctg
     9421 tgtgaaattg ttatccgctc acaattccac acaacatacg agccggaagc ataaagtgta
     9481 aagcctgggg tgcctaatga gtgagctaac tcacattaat tgcgttgcgc tcactgcccg
     9541 ctttccagtc gggaaacctg tcgtgccagc tgcattaatg aatcggccaa cgcgcgggga
     9601 gaggcggttt gcgtattggg cgctcttccg cttcctcgct cactgactcg ctgcgctcgg
     9661 tcgttcggct gcggcgagcg gtatcagctc actcaaaggc ggtaatacgg ttatccacag
     9721 aatcagggga taacgcagga aagaacatgt gagcaaaagg ccagcaaaag gccaggaacc
     9781 gtaaaaaggc cgcgttgctg gcgtttttcc ataggctccg cccccctgac gagcatcaca
     9841 aaaatcgacg ctcaagtcag aggtggcgaa acccgacagg actataaaga taccaggcgt
     9901 ttccccctgg aagctccctc gtgcgctctc ctgttccgac cctgccgctt accggatacc
     9961 tgtccgcctt tctcccttcg ggaagcgtgg cgctttctca tagctcacgc tgtaggtatc
    10021 tcagttcggt gtaggtcgtt cgctccaagc tgggctgtgt gcacgaaccc cccgttcagc
    10081 ccgaccgctg cgccttatcc ggtaactatc gtcttgagtc caacccggta agacacgact
    10141 tatcgccact ggcagcagcc actggtaaca ggattagcag agcgaggtat gtaggcggtg
    10201 ctacagagtt cttgaagtgg tggcctaact acggctacac tagaagaaca gtatttggta
    10261 tctgcgctct gctgaagcca gttaccttcg gaaaaagagt tggtagctct tgatccggca
    10321 aacaaaccac cgctggtagc ggtggttttt ttgtttgcaa gcagcagatt acgcgcagaa
    10381 aaaaaggatc tcaagaagat cctttgatct tttctacggg gtctgacgct cagtggaacg
    10441 aaaactcacg ttaagggatt ttggtcatga gattatcaaa aaggatcttc acctagatcc
    10501 ttttaaatta aaaatgaagt tttaaatcaa tctaaagtat atatgagtaa acttggtctg
    10561 acagttacca atgcttaatc agtgaggcac ctatctcagc gatctgtcta tttcgttcat
    10621 ccatagttgc ctgactcccc gtcgtgtaga taactacgat acgggagggc ttaccatctg
    10681 gccccagtgc tgcaatgata ccgcgagacc cacgctcacc ggctccagat ttatcagcaa
    10741 taaaccagcc agccggaagg gccgagcgca gaagtggtcc tgcaacttta tccgcctcca
    10801 tccagtctat taattgttgc cgggaagcta gagtaagtag ttcgccagtt aatagtttgc
    10861 gcaacgttgt tgccattgct acaggcatcg tggtgtcacg ctcgtcgttt ggtatggctt
    10921 cattcagctc cggttcccaa cgatcaaggc gagttacatg atcccccatg ttgtgcaaaa
    10981 aagcggttag ctccttcggt cctccgatcg ttgtcagaag taagttggcc gcagtgttat
    11041 cactcatggt tatggcagca ctgcataatt ctcttactgt catgccatcc gtaagatgct
    11101 tttctgtgac tggtgagtac tcaaccaagt cattctgaga atagtgtatg cggcgaccga
    11161 gttgctcttg cccggcgtca atacgggata ataccgcgcc acatagcaga actttaaaag
    11221 tgctcatcat tggaaaacgt tcttcggggc gaaaactctc aaggatctta ccgctgttga
    11281 gatccagttc gatgtaaccc actcgtgcac ccaactgatc ttcagcatct tttactttca
    11341 ccagcgtttc tgggtgagca aaaacaggaa ggcaaaatgc cgcaaaaaag ggaataaggg
    11401 cgacacggaa atgttgaata ctcatactct tcctttttca atattattga agcatttatc
    11461 agggttattg tctcatgagc ggatacatat ttgaatgtat ttagaaaaat aaacaaatag
    11521 gggttccgcg cacatttccc cgaaaagtgc cacctgacgt cgacggatcg ggagatcaac
    11581 ttgtttattg cagcttataa tggttacaaa taaagcaata gcatcacaaa tttcacaaat
    11641 aaagcatttt tttcactgca ttctagttgt ggtttgtcca aactcatcaa tgtatcttat
    11701 catgtctgga tcaactggat aactcaagct aaccaaaatc atcccaaact tcccacccca
    11761 taccctatta ccactgccaa ttacctgtgg tttcatttac tctaaacctg tgattcctct
    11821 gaattatttt cattttaaag aaattgtatt tgttaaatat gtactacaaa cttagtagt
//
